# Supplementary material for: Structure and Biosynthetic Gene Cluster of Sulfated Capsular Polysaccharide from the Marine Bacterium Vibrio sp. KMM 8419
Source: Int J Mol Sci. 2024 Dec 1;25(23):12927. doi: 10.3390/ijms252312927 (PMC11641403; doi:10.3390/ijms252312927)
Supplement: Supplementary file 1 [file ijms-25-12927-s001.zip › SupplDataS1S1_2.gbk]

LOCUS       contig_1_pilon         46407 bp    DNA     linear   UNK 01-JAN-1980
DEFINITION  contig_1_pilon.
ACCESSION   contig_1_pilon
VERSION     contig_1_pilon
KEYWORDS    .
SOURCE      
  ORGANISM  
            .
COMMENT     ##antiSMASH-Data-START##
            Version      :: 7.1.0
            Run date     :: 2024-11-17 06:47:28
            NOTE: This is a single region extracted from a larger record!
            Orig. start  :: 440611
            Orig. end    :: 487018
            ##antiSMASH-Data-END##
FEATURES             Location/Qualifiers
     protocluster    1..46407
                     /aStool="rule-based-clusters"
                     /category="saccharide"
                     /contig_edge="False"
                     /core_location="[10000:36407]"
                     /cutoff="20000"
                     /detection_rule="minimum(2, [Alpha-amylase,
                     Alpha-amylase_C, Bac_transf, CBM_48, Capsule_synth,
                     DegT_DnrJ_EryC1, Epimerase_2, Glyco_tran_28_C,
                     Glyco_transf_28, Glyco_transf_8, Glyco_transf_8C,
                     Glyco_transf_9, Glycos_transf_1, Glycos_transf_2,
                     Glycos_transf_4, MannoseP_isomer, PIG-L, Poly_export,
                     Polysacc_synt, Polysacc_synt_2, RmlD_sub_bind, Wzy_C,
                     dTDP_sugar_isom])"
                     /neighbourhood="10000"
                     /product="saccharide"
                     /protocluster_number="1"
                     /tool="antismash"
     proto_core      10001..36407
                     /aStool="rule-based-clusters"
                     /tool="antismash"
                     /cutoff="20000"
                     /detection_rule="minimum(2, [Alpha-amylase,
                     Alpha-amylase_C, Bac_transf, CBM_48, Capsule_synth,
                     DegT_DnrJ_EryC1, Epimerase_2, Glyco_tran_28_C,
                     Glyco_transf_28, Glyco_transf_8, Glyco_transf_8C,
                     Glyco_transf_9, Glycos_transf_1, Glycos_transf_2,
                     Glycos_transf_4, MannoseP_isomer, PIG-L, Poly_export,
                     Polysacc_synt, Polysacc_synt_2, RmlD_sub_bind, Wzy_C,
                     dTDP_sugar_isom])"
                     /neighbourhood="10000"
                     /product="saccharide"
                     /protocluster_number="1"
     cand_cluster    1..46407
                     /candidate_cluster_number="1"
                     /contig_edge="False"
                     /detection_rules="minimum(2, [Alpha-amylase,
                     Alpha-amylase_C, Bac_transf, CBM_48, Capsule_synth,
                     DegT_DnrJ_EryC1, Epimerase_2, Glyco_tran_28_C,
                     Glyco_transf_28, Glyco_transf_8, Glyco_transf_8C,
                     Glyco_transf_9, Glycos_transf_1, Glycos_transf_2,
                     Glycos_transf_4, MannoseP_isomer, PIG-L, Poly_export,
                     Polysacc_synt, Polysacc_synt_2, RmlD_sub_bind, Wzy_C,
                     dTDP_sugar_isom])"
                     /kind="single"
                     /product="saccharide"
                     /protoclusters="1"
                     /tool="antismash"
     region          1..46407
                     /candidate_cluster_numbers="1"
                     /contig_edge="False"
                     /product="saccharide"
                     /region_number="3"
                     /rules="minimum(2, [Alpha-amylase, Alpha-amylase_C,
                     Bac_transf, CBM_48, Capsule_synth, DegT_DnrJ_EryC1,
                     Epimerase_2, Glyco_tran_28_C, Glyco_transf_28,
                     Glyco_transf_8, Glyco_transf_8C, Glyco_transf_9,
                     Glycos_transf_1, Glycos_transf_2, Glycos_transf_4,
                     MannoseP_isomer, PIG-L, Poly_export, Polysacc_synt,
                     Polysacc_synt_2, RmlD_sub_bind, Wzy_C, dTDP_sugar_isom])"
                     /tool="antismash"
     CDS             complement(981..1790)
                     /locus_tag="ctg1_372"
                     /transl_table=11
                     /translation="MSELTNPFMHFQISKDYRQESKVEHKLSDIILLTICGVLSGHDGW
                     DGIIDFGNARLDFLKRYGHFEAGIPSADTLSRVMGMINPAALQRSFIAWMKDCHTLTDG
                     EVIAIDGKTLRGSYDRSKGKGTIHMVNAFATENGMSIGQQKVDSKSNEITAIPKLLDLL
                     DVKGCLITIDAMGCQKKIAQKILDKEADYLLAVKGNQGMLEQAFDDYFRMDMLQDFDGS
                     SYSTQEKSHGRIETRVALVNRDLSVLGDIEHEWPELKTMGIVVSAPM"
     PFAM_domain     complement(1065..1484)
                     /aSDomain="DDE_Tnp_1"
                     /aSTool="clusterhmmer"
                     /database="35.0"
                     /db_xref="PF01609.24"
                     /db_xref="GO:0003677"
                     /db_xref="GO:0004803"
                     /db_xref="GO:0006313"
                     /description="Transposase DDE domain"
                     /detection="hmmscan"
                     /domain_id="clusterhmmer_ctg1_372_0069"
                     /evalue="5.50E-21"
                     /gene_ontologies="GO:0003677: DNA binding"
                     /gene_ontologies="GO:0004803: transposase activity"
                     /gene_ontologies="GO:0006313: DNA transposition"
                     /label="ctg1_372"
                     /locus_tag="ctg1_372"
                     /protein_end="242"
                     /protein_start="102"
                     /score="75.3"
                     /tool="antismash"
                     /translation="DGEVIAIDGKTLRGSYDRSKGKGTIHMVNAFATENGMSIGQQKVD
                     SKSNEITAIPKLLDLLDVKGCLITIDAMGCQKKIAQKILDKEADYLLAVKGNQGMLEQA
                     FDDYFRMDMLQDFDGSSYSTQEKSHGRIETRVALVN"
     PFAM_domain     complement(1506..1763)
                     /aSDomain="DDE_Tnp_1_assoc"
                     /aSTool="clusterhmmer"
                     /database="35.0"
                     /db_xref="PF13808.9"
                     /description="DDE_Tnp_1-associated"
                     /detection="hmmscan"
                     /domain_id="clusterhmmer_ctg1_372_0068"
                     /evalue="1.20E-25"
                     /label="ctg1_372"
                     /locus_tag="ctg1_372"
                     /protein_end="95"
                     /protein_start="9"
                     /score="89.5"
                     /tool="antismash"
                     /translation="HFQISKDYRQESKVEHKLSDIILLTICGVLSGHDGWDGIIDFGNA
                     RLDFLKRYGHFEAGIPSADTLSRVMGMINPAALQRSFIAWM"
     CDS             complement(2291..3418)
                     /locus_tag="ctg1_373"
                     /transl_table=11
                     /translation="MSELTNPFMHFQIIKDYRQESKVEHKLSDIILLTICGVLSGHDGW
                     DGIIDFGNARLDFLKRYGHFEAGIPSADTLSRVMGMINPVALQRSFIAWMKDRHTLTDG
                     EVIAIDGKTLRGSYDRSKGKGTIHMVNAFATANGMSIGQQKVDSKSNEITAIPKLLDLL
                     DVKGCLITIDAMGCQKKIAQKILDKEADYLLAVKGNQGMLEQAFNDYFRMDMLQDFDGS
                     SYSTQEKSHGRIETRVALVNRDLSVLGDIEHEWPELKTMGIVASIRQESAVATEQDMSI
                     RYYICSKELEAQTLLEATRSHWGVEVMHWSLDTAFCEDNSRIRADDRAEAFARIRQMCL
                     NLLKSETTFKGGIKRKRMNCAMDENYLSKVLESLT"
     PFAM_domain     complement(2393..3112)
                     /aSDomain="DDE_Tnp_1"
                     /aSTool="clusterhmmer"
                     /database="35.0"
                     /db_xref="PF01609.24"
                     /db_xref="GO:0003677"
                     /db_xref="GO:0004803"
                     /db_xref="GO:0006313"
                     /description="Transposase DDE domain"
                     /detection="hmmscan"
                     /domain_id="clusterhmmer_ctg1_373_0071"
                     /evalue="1.30E-32"
                     /gene_ontologies="GO:0003677: DNA binding"
                     /gene_ontologies="GO:0004803: transposase activity"
                     /gene_ontologies="GO:0006313: DNA transposition"
                     /label="ctg1_373"
                     /locus_tag="ctg1_373"
                     /protein_end="342"
                     /protein_start="102"
                     /score="113.4"
                     /tool="antismash"
                     /translation="DGEVIAIDGKTLRGSYDRSKGKGTIHMVNAFATANGMSIGQQKVD
                     SKSNEITAIPKLLDLLDVKGCLITIDAMGCQKKIAQKILDKEADYLLAVKGNQGMLEQA
                     FNDYFRMDMLQDFDGSSYSTQEKSHGRIETRVALVNRDLSVLGDIEHEWPELKTMGIVA
                     SIRQESAVATEQDMSIRYYICSKELEAQTLLEATRSHWGVEVMHWSLDTAFCEDNSRIR
                     ADDRAEAFARIRQMCLNL"
     PFAM_domain     complement(3134..3394)
                     /aSDomain="DDE_Tnp_1_assoc"
                     /aSTool="clusterhmmer"
                     /database="35.0"
                     /db_xref="PF13808.9"
                     /description="DDE_Tnp_1-associated"
                     /detection="hmmscan"
                     /domain_id="clusterhmmer_ctg1_373_0070"
                     /evalue="9.20E-27"
                     /label="ctg1_373"
                     /locus_tag="ctg1_373"
                     /protein_end="95"
                     /protein_start="8"
                     /score="93.1"
                     /tool="antismash"
                     /translation="MHFQIIKDYRQESKVEHKLSDIILLTICGVLSGHDGWDGIIDFGN
                     ARLDFLKRYGHFEAGIPSADTLSRVMGMINPVALQRSFIAWM"
     CDS             complement(3712..4437)
                     /locus_tag="ctg1_374"
                     /transl_table=11
                     /translation="MIVIPMAGLSSRFFKAGYKLPKYMLDAYGESLFDHSVKSFQQYFS
                     SEKFVFIVRDVYGTPEFVKQRVIALDIQDYDIVVLNTETRGQAETVSLGLANYRSSNEP
                     ITIFNIDTFRPNFIHPELSKLGDGYLEVFRGEGTNWSFVRPINENSTQVDLTTEKNPIS
                     DLCCTGLYHFSNAQDFFSAYDYYLSLPKDKWEKGELYIAPLYNYLISTTALVHYHEIPL
                     EDVIFCGTPDEYTQFLQSK"
     CDS             complement(4447..6027)
                     /locus_tag="ctg1_375"
                     /transl_table=11
                     /translation="MFLIMSGAYIGQELQSEFGRIPPSFLPLGNKRLFQHQIKLAPPNT
                     KVYLTVPESYVISDTDLTLLAESKVEVLALPDSLKLGESLIAALNLSEHDFNKPLHLLF
                     GDTLFSKLPEGYNFASLSRVEENYHWAIATEDNNHWLQQAQGELEINGSQVINGYFKFS
                     QPRTLLRALSKSNWDFLNGLNQYRQMTDFTSQLSVDWLDFGHVNTYYSSKVNFTTQRAF
                     NNLSITSSWVEKSSIKDIKIAAESNWFAKLPFSLRQYIPQYLGEAHCNGRTSYRLEYLH
                     NTALNELYVFSELPQKVWKRILNESADFLVACREEKAPTSAPYSTLSELFDNKTSQRLD
                     EYCNSRGYSLDQKWHYENESISLNEILSLSNQNLPIDDSEPTLLHGDFCFSNVLYDFRA
                     NRIKVIDPRGLTPDGQLSAYGHIYYDIAKLSHSVIGLYDWIIAGYYQVDISNQSISLSI
                     DSNKKEHAIQSYFIHLMHEKFGISEKNIMAMQIQLFLSMLPLHSDDLKRQDAFFANAFR
                     LYMKLKKLK"
     PFAM_domain     complement(4738..5289)
                     /aSDomain="APH"
                     /aSTool="clusterhmmer"
                     /database="35.0"
                     /db_xref="PF01636.26"
                     /description="Phosphotransferase enzyme family"
                     /detection="hmmscan"
                     /domain_id="clusterhmmer_ctg1_375_0072"
                     /evalue="4.30E-05"
                     /label="ctg1_375"
                     /locus_tag="ctg1_375"
                     /protein_end="430"
                     /protein_start="246"
                     /score="23.6"
                     /tool="antismash"
                     /translation="NWFAKLPFSLRQYIPQYLGEAHCNGRTSYRLEYLHNTALNELYVF
                     SELPQKVWKRILNESADFLVACREEKAPTSAPYSTLSELFDNKTSQRLDEYCNSRGYSL
                     DQKWHYENESISLNEILSLSNQNLPIDDSEPTLLHGDFCFSNVLYDFRANRIKVIDPRG
                     LTPDGQLSAYGHIYYDIAKLS"
     CDS             complement(6037..6435)
                     /locus_tag="ctg1_376"
                     /transl_table=11
                     /translation="MKRLIVDLDGTLTQANTSDYLNVLPNKNLIASLKNYKNEGFEIVI
                     ATARNMRTYEGNVGKINIHTLPTIVEWLEKHEVPYDEILVGKPWCGFDGFYIDDKAIRP
                     SEFNSLSYEEIMQLLKKENAHTDSGNEL"
     PFAM_domain     complement(6067..6426)
                     /aSDomain="Hydrolase_3"
                     /aSTool="clusterhmmer"
                     /database="35.0"
                     /db_xref="PF08282.15"
                     /description="haloacid dehalogenase-like hydrolase"
                     /detection="hmmscan"
                     /domain_id="clusterhmmer_ctg1_376_0073"
                     /evalue="5.10E-07"
                     /label="ctg1_376"
                     /locus_tag="ctg1_376"
                     /protein_end="123"
                     /protein_start="3"
                     /score="29.8"
                     /tool="antismash"
                     /translation="LIVDLDGTLTQANTSDYLNVLPNKNLIASLKNYKNEGFEIVIATA
                     RNMRTYEGNVGKINIHTLPTIVEWLEKHEVPYDEILVGKPWCGFDGFYIDDKAIRPSEF
                     NSLSYEEIMQLLKKEN"
     aSDomain        complement(6067..6435)
                     /aSDomain="TIGR01689"
                     /aSTool="tigrfam"
                     /description="EcbF-BcbF: capsule biosynthesis phosphatase"
                     /detection="hmmscan"
                     /domain_id="TIGRFam_ctg1_376_0018"
                     /evalue="2.60E-65"
                     /identifier="TIGR01689"
                     /label="ctg1_376"
                     /locus_tag="ctg1_376"
                     /protein_end="123"
                     /protein_start="0"
                     /score="216.0"
                     /tool="antismash"
                     /translation="MKRLIVDLDGTLTQANTSDYLNVLPNKNLIASLKNYKNEGFEIVI
                     ATARNMRTYEGNVGKINIHTLPTIVEWLEKHEVPYDEILVGKPWCGFDGFYIDDKAIRP
                     SEFNSLSYEEIMQLLKKEN"
     aSDomain        complement(6115..6432)
                     /aSDomain="TIGR01681"
                     /aSTool="tigrfam"
                     /description="HAD-SF-IIIC: HAD phosphatase, family IIIC"
                     /detection="hmmscan"
                     /domain_id="TIGRFam_ctg1_376_0019"
                     /evalue="1.80E-09"
                     /identifier="TIGR01681"
                     /label="ctg1_376"
                     /locus_tag="ctg1_376"
                     /protein_end="107"
                     /protein_start="1"
                     /score="36.5"
                     /tool="antismash"
                     /translation="KRLIVDLDGTLTQANTSDYLNVLPNKNLIASLKNYKNEGFEIVIA
                     TARNMRTYEGNVGKINIHTLPTIVEWLEKHEVPYDEILVGKPWCGFDGFYIDDKAIRPS
                     EF"
     CDS             complement(6435..7901)
                     /locus_tag="ctg1_377"
                     /transl_table=11
                     /translation="MIKTIEQALLNKNIETIDSLELLSSIETLSLSQLNGLKFKYSSEF
                     EKLSFLKNSFWEHLDSKPANISKYFILIGSKATESDFLLFVRESEKLSLGELGTIHWRS
                     IRFLNRDKELIERLAIKAEACIATSSLLMFICILTYRMKVPLVDYIKQETLDTFVVGNR
                     KWIKFCSNYLNTQNQYKATKYRPSKPLKFAILFSGQFRGYEQTLPGIIDKLIKPLNADV
                     FIHSWKQIGFRVPTSLEADRTFDGEFLHTWRDYLIDNDILALKSELPNLFAYLEDIDHL
                     CQESIVDALNPKKAIFEDAQHFQDWSGAKCMHYKMHSCFHVASNYSDYDFYIRVRADKE
                     LLEVDISKMVAILEQAKRNYIAFQGEINTGPFGIAICDQFAIGDYEGMANYHGVYNNEG
                     FFKHYSLPGRLYQPHSSQAFSLLYNHVEWGTIGSYITLGELRSVRPDKNKILKYLSQDK
                     DEYGSSFWKERFIHAIKKDLGYLLSKASSE"
     CDS             complement(7898..9154)
                     /locus_tag="ctg1_378"
                     /transl_table=11
                     /translation="MTDSSFYKLQNGNTNDLIVAFSAATVPKGKFSFSSVLATSRSNVL
                     YLNCPHNSWYINKLDEDEADFEYYKNIIKNVIEKKNITHTTFFGGSMGAYGALLYGALF
                     NADVIHCFGLEYELFTPHSNSKKYFITKPDIIVPDLSHFLASSKFKSLNLFYGERCIVD
                     LYQSSLIPAMDRINKYPLRDLTHSIPPSLIERFDIAEALDNKDLHSKVLNFFHVGDSIN
                     EKKHIIYRVVYKAYVELESGYSSQLTINQLKASIANTDSCSLKFLCMAYLGLLLERTSP
                     LKSLELLNNVKSNSPHISEIYPSLIRLGRISSIDYSLEISEFALQFHKPMQLDLQIDIL
                     YQHSLNLFRKKKFEEVIEPALEFHRYRKNHNHIKYMLAISFLELNDYESALKYSPALEV
                     LKETPMYGGLLKQLNGVDE"
     CDS             complement(9162..10004)
                     /locus_tag="ctg1_379"
                     /transl_table=11
                     /translation="MIDSLFLSVGAMKAGTTWLYEQLKDHPDIHFTPEKEIHYFANKVG
                     IENQLNHRDRILKLKAILEKTANGNAKFISQNLEDISWYSEYARESEIDNEWYENLFRF
                     NANKKFCADFSNLYCQMGRDGWDNVRKVAKNIKVIYTLRDPLERLWSHYKFHMKWVNRE
                     DDALEAGFEHFKELLDKHFFWVNAEYANNYKLLQQSLTDDELMILYFEDFRERPVDMLN
                     KVQRFLGIEEIAPDESQLNKKVNKTKSFQMPEEWKEYALTKLSNSGALSNKKIFHSSW"
     PFAM_domain     complement(9312..9980)
                     /aSDomain="Sulfotransfer_3"
                     /aSTool="clusterhmmer"
                     /database="35.0"
                     /db_xref="PF13469.9"
                     /description="Sulfotransferase family"
                     /detection="hmmscan"
                     /domain_id="clusterhmmer_ctg1_379_0074"
                     /evalue="3.30E-15"
                     /label="ctg1_379"
                     /locus_tag="ctg1_379"
                     /protein_end="231"
                     /protein_start="8"
                     /score="57.2"
                     /tool="antismash"
                     /translation="VGAMKAGTTWLYEQLKDHPDIHFTPEKEIHYFANKVGIENQLNHR
                     DRILKLKAILEKTANGNAKFISQNLEDISWYSEYARESEIDNEWYENLFRFNANKKFCA
                     DFSNLYCQMGRDGWDNVRKVAKNIKVIYTLRDPLERLWSHYKFHMKWVNREDDALEAGF
                     EHFKELLDKHFFWVNAEYANNYKLLQQSLTDDELMILYFEDFRERPVDMLNKVQRFLGI
                     E"
     CDS             complement(10001..13321)
                     /gene_functions="biosynthetic (rule-based-clusters)
                     saccharide: Glycos_transf_1"
                     /gene_functions="biosynthetic-additional (smcogs)
                     SMCOG1045:glycosyl transferase group 1 (Score: 88.2;
                     E-value: 1.1e-26)"
                     /gene_kind="biosynthetic"
                     /locus_tag="ctg1_380"
                     /sec_met_domain="Glycos_transf_1 (E-value: 1.8e-20,
                     bitscore: 70.8, seeds: 63, tool: rule-based-clusters)"
                     /transl_table=11
                     /translation="MNKEKSHENGGPNTELTTAIVLPEKETVLDVSFYQEYYQDLSEMT
                     IEQLEKHWTDFGMKEGRLPNTECLLRDKGLPDSLNFNIEIDPDFYNDFYPDLSSSRRLS
                     LIDCKLHWLRAGQKEGRLKNFQDWCENQHNEIRDIAVDLNPERIIAINKIDGVTVSYKD
                     ITNQLLGNTGYPFKISNLESENSSLYLAIGKAYKSTCKDLDHHKLRIILMASINYNFNN
                     DAYEMLGDSFFECGDLYTAKCHYKYLTEHNAEPSLNIYRKLVSAYLNMDRLEPALEYLL
                     EASIKCKDYSSLIDLFDNVTERYYLKICGKGYALANTELKDSYREEVYKLSKSIHDLHL
                     AYYGCYSMPDLKEVNTKKVLIVGDYHIPQCVRYRIEQKKVQLEKVGVEVVCIDWQNTEK
                     LHNLVALHDIVIFYRVPAVPQVLKAIAQVNAVGKMAVYEIDDLLFDIEYPAPIHTFGGY
                     IDGETYHSLKQGMSSFYAAAKLCRFGIASTQPLAVKLKELVFGKQCIVHRNGLDSHNEI
                     DPIQKNNANTLDIFYGSGTQAHNSDVIELLLPALERIFNKHSNVRLIICGNLNLPSDFL
                     SKYQHAIKKIPSVKNVQGYYALLSSADINLAVLHDDELNNSKSELKWFEAGYFGIPSVV
                     SGTQNYLDVVRDGIDGFIAASSAQWFEQLDNLICNSPLREKVGLAAKQRIEREYTIEHL
                     GEKLANELKNLVPKEKTKKIKVALVNVFFPPQAIGGATRVVADNLAVLKKKYNDTVDVV
                     AFTSDNHCTTPHQLMVYQEDGTRVYRTTIEYRVNMDWHPKDEVVKELFAEFLKLEKPDV
                     IHFHCVQRLGASIIEAAKETSIPYVVTVHDAWWFSDHQFLVDQLGTVYPDGHPDPYNIP
                     LLPEGISLTDSTSRKSYLLSLLRGAKSVLTVSERFAKICRNNGIPQIKLNKNGISSSIN
                     WAHKNTSHTPRVVCAHIGGMSDHKGYHLFKQAITSIQPENIEVLVVDGTLATGQERQES
                     WGGIYVKFISYVPQNKIESLYQQIDVVFAPSIWPESYGLVTREAAACGCWVVASDLGGI
                     GEDIIEGKTGLRIKPDLPSLANAVKTINMDTIKFKNKIVNTEPRLTDKQVDELVEIYK"
     PFAM_domain     complement(10103..10504)
                     /aSDomain="Glycos_transf_1"
                     /aSTool="clusterhmmer"
                     /database="35.0"
                     /db_xref="PF00534.23"
                     /db_xref="GO:0016757"
                     /description="Glycosyl transferases group 1"
                     /detection="hmmscan"
                     /domain_id="clusterhmmer_ctg1_380_0077"
                     /evalue="5.50E-18"
                     /gene_ontologies="GO:0016757: glycosyltransferase activity"
                     /label="ctg1_380"
                     /locus_tag="ctg1_380"
                     /protein_end="1073"
                     /protein_start="939"
                     /score="65.2"
                     /tool="antismash"
                     /translation="PRVVCAHIGGMSDHKGYHLFKQAITSIQPENIEVLVVDGTLATGQ
                     ERQESWGGIYVKFISYVPQNKIESLYQQIDVVFAPSIWPESYGLVTREAAACGCWVVAS
                     DLGGIGEDIIEGKTGLRIKPDLPSLANAVK"
     PFAM_domain     complement(10565..11137)
                     /aSDomain="Glyco_trans_4_4"
                     /aSTool="clusterhmmer"
                     /database="35.0"
                     /db_xref="PF13579.9"
                     /description="Glycosyl transferase 4-like domain"
                     /detection="hmmscan"
                     /domain_id="clusterhmmer_ctg1_380_0076"
                     /evalue="3.70E-13"
                     /label="ctg1_380"
                     /locus_tag="ctg1_380"
                     /protein_end="919"
                     /protein_start="728"
                     /score="50.3"
                     /tool="antismash"
                     /translation="GGATRVVADNLAVLKKKYNDTVDVVAFTSDNHCTTPHQLMVYQED
                     GTRVYRTTIEYRVNMDWHPKDEVVKELFAEFLKLEKPDVIHFHCVQRLGASIIEAAKET
                     SIPYVVTVHDAWWFSDHQFLVDQLGTVYPDGHPDPYNIPLLPEGISLTDSTSRKSYLLS
                     LLRGAKSVLTVSERFAKICRNNGIPQIK"
     PFAM_domain     complement(11228..11512)
                     /aSDomain="Glyco_trans_1_2"
                     /aSTool="clusterhmmer"
                     /database="35.0"
                     /db_xref="PF13524.9"
                     /description="Glycosyl transferases group 1"
                     /detection="hmmscan"
                     /domain_id="clusterhmmer_ctg1_380_0075"
                     /evalue="8.80E-08"
                     /label="ctg1_380"
                     /locus_tag="ctg1_380"
                     /protein_end="698"
                     /protein_start="603"
                     /score="32.6"
                     /tool="antismash"
                     /translation="INLAVLHDDELNNSKSELKWFEAGYFGIPSVVSGTQNYLDVVRDG
                     IDGFIAASSAQWFEQLDNLICNSPLREKVGLAAKQRIEREYTIEHLGEKL"
     CDS             complement(13565..14461)
                     /gene_functions="biosynthetic-additional
                     (rule-based-clusters) NTP_transf_3"
                     /gene_functions="biosynthetic-additional (smcogs)
                     SMCOG1064:glucose-1-phosphate
                     adenylyl/thymidylyltransferase (Score: 270.6; E-value:
                     2.5e-82)"
                     /gene_kind="biosynthetic-additional"
                     /locus_tag="ctg1_381"
                     /sec_met_domain="NTP_transf_3 (E-value: 1.4e-10, bitscore:
                     39.2, seeds: 297, tool: rule-based-clusters)"
                     /transl_table=11
                     /translation="MQNSNLPRKGIVLAGGSGTRLYPLTKGVSKQLMSVYDKPMIYYPI
                     SSLMLAGIKEILIISTPEELPRFQNLLGDGSDWGIRFEYKVQPSPDGLAQAFILAEEFL
                     AGAPAALVLGDNLFYGHDLAKSLVNANNQQQGATVFGYHVANPTSYGVVEFDSNGTAIS
                     IEEKPSEPKSNYAVPGLYFFDSKVVEYAKNVKPSPRGELEITDVIEQYLNQKSLKVEIM
                     GRGTAWLDTGTLDDLLDAAVFIRAIEKRQGLKICCPEEIAFREGYINESKLRDIAKPQI
                     KSGYGQYLMNILNYHVF"
     aSDomain        complement(13583..14437)
                     /aSDomain="TIGR01207"
                     /aSTool="tigrfam"
                     /description="rmlA: glucose-1-phosphate
                     thymidylyltransferase"
                     /detection="hmmscan"
                     /domain_id="TIGRFam_ctg1_381_0020"
                     /evalue="2.10E-145"
                     /identifier="TIGR01207"
                     /label="ctg1_381"
                     /locus_tag="ctg1_381"
                     /protein_end="293"
                     /protein_start="8"
                     /score="481.1"
                     /tool="antismash"
                     /translation="KGIVLAGGSGTRLYPLTKGVSKQLMSVYDKPMIYYPISSLMLAGI
                     KEILIISTPEELPRFQNLLGDGSDWGIRFEYKVQPSPDGLAQAFILAEEFLAGAPAALV
                     LGDNLFYGHDLAKSLVNANNQQQGATVFGYHVANPTSYGVVEFDSNGTAISIEEKPSEP
                     KSNYAVPGLYFFDSKVVEYAKNVKPSPRGELEITDVIEQYLNQKSLKVEIMGRGTAWLD
                     TGTLDDLLDAAVFIRAIEKRQGLKICCPEEIAFREGYINESKLRDIAKPQIKSGYGQYL
                     MNIL"
     PFAM_domain     complement(13730..14437)
                     /aSDomain="NTP_transferase"
                     /aSTool="clusterhmmer"
                     /database="35.0"
                     /db_xref="PF00483.26"
                     /db_xref="GO:0009058"
                     /description="Nucleotidyl transferase"
                     /detection="hmmscan"
                     /domain_id="clusterhmmer_ctg1_381_0078"
                     /evalue="3.90E-70"
                     /gene_ontologies="GO:0009058: biosynthetic process"
                     /label="ctg1_381"
                     /locus_tag="ctg1_381"
                     /protein_end="244"
                     /protein_start="8"
                     /score="236.4"
                     /tool="antismash"
                     /translation="KGIVLAGGSGTRLYPLTKGVSKQLMSVYDKPMIYYPISSLMLAGI
                     KEILIISTPEELPRFQNLLGDGSDWGIRFEYKVQPSPDGLAQAFILAEEFLAGAPAALV
                     LGDNLFYGHDLAKSLVNANNQQQGATVFGYHVANPTSYGVVEFDSNGTAISIEEKPSEP
                     KSNYAVPGLYFFDSKVVEYAKNVKPSPRGELEITDVIEQYLNQKSLKVEIMGRGTAWLD
                     TGTLDDLLDAAVFI"
     misc_feature    14430..14445
                     /note="TFBS match to CsoR, Copper-responsive repressor,
                     confidence: weak, score: 23.65"
                     /tool="antismash"
     CDS             complement(14549..15439)
                     /NRPS_PKS="Domain: NAD_binding_4 (18-163). E-value:
                     1.9e-10. Score: 32.1. Matches aSDomain:
                     nrpspksdomains_ctg1_382_NAD_binding_4.1"
                     /gene_functions="biosynthetic (rule-based-clusters)
                     saccharide: Polysacc_synt_2"
                     /gene_functions="biosynthetic (rule-based-clusters)
                     saccharide: RmlD_sub_bind"
                     /gene_functions="biosynthetic-additional (smcogs)
                     SMCOG1010:NAD-dependent epimerase/dehydratase (Score: 60.3;
                     E-value: 3.4e-18)"
                     /gene_kind="biosynthetic"
                     /locus_tag="ctg1_382"
                     /sec_met_domain="RmlD_sub_bind (E-value: 3.7e-97, bitscore:
                     322.4, seeds: 37, tool: rule-based-clusters)"
                     /sec_met_domain="Polysacc_synt_2 (E-value: 4.2e-09,
                     bitscore: 33.5, seeds: 77, tool: rule-based-clusters)"
                     /transl_table=11
                     /translation="MKVLITGRGGQLAWELEQTAPTGIDWIAFDAQQLDITNTARVYEV
                     LIKESPDVVINAAAYTAVDNAESDSTIAYAVNEKGSENLALACKEINAKLIHVSTDFVF
                     DGKQTTPYSVDAAPSPINVYGASKLMGDMKIDDILGGDATIIRTAWVYSAHGNNFVKTM
                     LRLMAEKPELGVIYDQVGTPTWAKGLAKLIWTLTSKADSSEPSAHSLMLHWTDAGVASW
                     YDFATAIQELAIEKGMLDKAIPVRPIPASAYPLPAKRPSFSVIDKSTTEDYSGVNTIHW
                     RKQLSSMMDELTANS"
     PFAM_domain     complement(14564..15439)
                     /aSDomain="RmlD_sub_bind"
                     /aSTool="clusterhmmer"
                     /database="35.0"
                     /db_xref="PF04321.20"
                     /description="RmlD substrate binding domain"
                     /detection="hmmscan"
                     /domain_id="clusterhmmer_ctg1_382_0079"
                     /evalue="2.30E-94"
                     /label="ctg1_382"
                     /locus_tag="ctg1_382"
                     /protein_end="292"
                     /protein_start="0"
                     /score="315.8"
                     /tool="antismash"
                     /translation="MKVLITGRGGQLAWELEQTAPTGIDWIAFDAQQLDITNTARVYEV
                     LIKESPDVVINAAAYTAVDNAESDSTIAYAVNEKGSENLALACKEINAKLIHVSTDFVF
                     DGKQTTPYSVDAAPSPINVYGASKLMGDMKIDDILGGDATIIRTAWVYSAHGNNFVKTM
                     LRLMAEKPELGVIYDQVGTPTWAKGLAKLIWTLTSKADSSEPSAHSLMLHWTDAGVASW
                     YDFATAIQELAIEKGMLDKAIPVRPIPASAYPLPAKRPSFSVIDKSTTEDYSGVNTIHW
                     RKQLSSMMDEL"
     aSDomain        complement(14567..15436)
                     /aSDomain="TIGR01214"
                     /aSTool="tigrfam"
                     /description="rmlD: dTDP-4-dehydrorhamnose reductase"
                     /detection="hmmscan"
                     /domain_id="TIGRFam_ctg1_382_0021"
                     /evalue="1.90E-94"
                     /identifier="TIGR01214"
                     /label="ctg1_382"
                     /locus_tag="ctg1_382"
                     /protein_end="291"
                     /protein_start="1"
                     /score="313.9"
                     /tool="antismash"
                     /translation="KVLITGRGGQLAWELEQTAPTGIDWIAFDAQQLDITNTARVYEVL
                     IKESPDVVINAAAYTAVDNAESDSTIAYAVNEKGSENLALACKEINAKLIHVSTDFVFD
                     GKQTTPYSVDAAPSPINVYGASKLMGDMKIDDILGGDATIIRTAWVYSAHGNNFVKTML
                     RLMAEKPELGVIYDQVGTPTWAKGLAKLIWTLTSKADSSEPSAHSLMLHWTDAGVASWY
                     DFATAIQELAIEKGMLDKAIPVRPIPASAYPLPAKRPSFSVIDKSTTEDYSGVNTIHWR
                     KQLSSMMDE"
     aSDomain        complement(14951..15385)
                     /aSDomain="NAD_binding_4"
                     /aSTool="nrps_pks_domains"
                     /database="nrpspksdomains.hmm"
                     /detection="hmmscan"
                     /domain_id="nrpspksdomains_ctg1_382_NAD_binding_4.1"
                     /evalue="1.90E-10"
                     /label="ctg1_382_NAD_binding_4.1"
                     /locus_tag="ctg1_382"
                     /protein_end="163"
                     /protein_start="18"
                     /score="32.1"
                     /tool="antismash"
                     /translation="TAPTGIDWIAFDAQQLDITNTARVYEVLIKESPDVVINAAAYTAV
                     DNAESDSTIAYAVNEKGSENLALACKEINAKLIHVSTDFVFDGKQTTPYSVDAAPSPIN
                     VYGASKLMGDMKIDDILGGDATIIRTAWVYSAHGNNFVKTM"
     CDS             complement(15476..16405)
                     /gene_functions="biosynthetic (rule-based-clusters)
                     saccharide: Glycos_transf_2"
                     /gene_kind="biosynthetic"
                     /locus_tag="ctg1_383"
                     /sec_met_domain="Glycos_transf_2 (E-value: 1.3e-06,
                     bitscore: 25.9, seeds: 256, tool: rule-based-clusters)"
                     /transl_table=11
                     /translation="MTTTNTLLQTDWAVIVFYQPDDSAINHALWLQAQYQKQGGGVVVV
                     DNTTETGDNNQTPTARRFKHSICYGENLGIAKALNDGIDYAKQHGATWCFLFDQDSQPD
                     DEFFHQMRRARAHITRCNEQYTKPIAALAPVYFDTNLQRSGRIIQIQGSRLFRRKAQYH
                     IEWASYTISSGSYLCLSHYSDIGNHDESLFIDFVDIDWGLKANAKGYQINVIPNAKLTH
                     CLGTKPISVMGVNVVNHSPIRHYYYFRNVIHMLRRPYVPSVWKRNELIKLVPRFMIYSL
                     FTNKRHQHIAAMLQGIWHGITNKIGKRD"
     CDS             complement(16402..17232)
                     /gene_functions="biosynthetic (rule-based-clusters)
                     saccharide: Glycos_transf_2"
                     /gene_kind="biosynthetic"
                     /locus_tag="ctg1_384"
                     /sec_met_domain="Glycos_transf_2 (E-value: 5.9e-05,
                     bitscore: 20.5, seeds: 256, tool: rule-based-clusters)"
                     /transl_table=11
                     /translation="MHLYISAVSHGHDTLIQKLESLKRLAKCDGVTVLCRDNKRNARLK
                     QHCERSNIHYYQNSKVIGFATNNNLNFLEAKKLGMKSDDYFVLLNCDIHINMPSILQLI
                     DSLKQRKPLIAAPNLFLDHKHQHFDDNLRCYPSLLTFSKNYLLNDRSSVVDKHKPEQLP
                     KHYWASGAFLLFKSLIYEQLDGLNERFFLYCEDIDICQRAHQQGMSVTFFDHIKATHHR
                     QRNSQQFLSRAFFMHLNSVLIYSLTCKNLLSVKGLKTHQVNTHQPQPVNKQKPS"
     CDS             complement(17329..17874)
                     /gene_functions="biosynthetic (rule-based-clusters)
                     saccharide: dTDP_sugar_isom"
                     /gene_kind="biosynthetic"
                     /locus_tag="ctg1_385"
                     /sec_met_domain="dTDP_sugar_isom (E-value: 6.2e-78,
                     bitscore: 257.9, seeds: 19, tool: rule-based-clusters)"
                     /transl_table=11
                     /translation="MKIIETSIPDVKIIEPQVFGDERGFFMETFRTTTFNEQCAERDFV
                     QENHSKSSQGILRGLHYQTENTQGKLVRVVKGEVFDVAVDMRKESPTFGQWVGVYLSEH
                     NKKQLWVPEGFAHGFYVTSEEAEFVYKCTDFYNPNAEISVKWDDPSLNIEWPLVDGEKP
                     NLSDKDENGLLFAQAPTF"
     aSDomain        complement(17341..17871)
                     /aSDomain="TIGR01221"
                     /aSTool="tigrfam"
                     /description="rmlC: dTDP-4-dehydrorhamnose 3,5-epimerase"
                     /detection="hmmscan"
                     /domain_id="TIGRFam_ctg1_385_0022"
                     /evalue="5.60E-83"
                     /identifier="TIGR01221"
                     /label="ctg1_385"
                     /locus_tag="ctg1_385"
                     /protein_end="178"
                     /protein_start="1"
                     /score="275.0"
                     /tool="antismash"
                     /translation="KIIETSIPDVKIIEPQVFGDERGFFMETFRTTTFNEQCAERDFVQ
                     ENHSKSSQGILRGLHYQTENTQGKLVRVVKGEVFDVAVDMRKESPTFGQWVGVYLSEHN
                     KKQLWVPEGFAHGFYVTSEEAEFVYKCTDFYNPNAEISVKWDDPSLNIEWPLVDGEKPN
                     LSDKDENGLLFAQA"
     PFAM_domain     complement(17347..17862)
                     /aSDomain="dTDP_sugar_isom"
                     /aSTool="clusterhmmer"
                     /database="35.0"
                     /db_xref="PF00908.20"
                     /db_xref="GO:0008830"
                     /description="dTDP-4-dehydrorhamnose 3,5-epimerase"
                     /detection="hmmscan"
                     /domain_id="clusterhmmer_ctg1_385_0080"
                     /evalue="1.50E-74"
                     /gene_ontologies="GO:0008830: dTDP-4-dehydrorhamnose
                     3,5-epimerase activity"
                     /label="ctg1_385"
                     /locus_tag="ctg1_385"
                     /protein_end="176"
                     /protein_start="4"
                     /score="249.4"
                     /tool="antismash"
                     /translation="ETSIPDVKIIEPQVFGDERGFFMETFRTTTFNEQCAERDFVQENH
                     SKSSQGILRGLHYQTENTQGKLVRVVKGEVFDVAVDMRKESPTFGQWVGVYLSEHNKKQ
                     LWVPEGFAHGFYVTSEEAEFVYKCTDFYNPNAEISVKWDDPSLNIEWPLVDGEKPNLSD
                     KDENGLLFA"
     CDS             complement(17883..19343)
                     /locus_tag="ctg1_386"
                     /transl_table=11
                     /translation="MIEKRFNEFRVSVKPSEFNDIDFLLNEAKQLDANDPQLANRIRLR
                     VKNLKVKQQSTPNDSVTAAATVQTSAVKSATSRTPSKPIENNQASETTTTNSARKAPSA
                     ATEADSKAPQWYDFTKPLIEWISRRPFVALVVIPTLLFSLYQTLWASERFESQAQVTVQ
                     QPDGMATMDASMALLSGLGVSSSQGTDSELVKAYIYSNDMIEYLNRQLNMRQHFSDSGI
                     DYFSRLHDSDSRETAIEYYKKRVKVEVNTTSGVITIYGQAFSSEYAQQLTQTIVDRAEW
                     YINSIGHQLAQEQLTFIQGEHEIVAQKLRDAQTALLGFQQKYNLIDPTAEGAAIQQIAY
                     GLEGQIATKNAELTGLSQIMSAQAPQVKMLQNEIAALEQQLVSERTKLATSEGESFSVS
                     QILATFTDLRVKMELALQAYTSSQVSLEKSRIEAYRQLKYLVTVEAATQPEDNQYPEVL
                     YNITLFAILTSMIFAIGRIIVLTIYELK"
     CDS             complement(19374..20159)
                     /locus_tag="ctg1_387"
                     /transl_table=11
                     /translation="MATVKKRSTLIIWKDVIFAIFLREIKSKFNDKLGIAWSVISPVSF
                     IFLLSFIRGKMDGGNTHGIPTFFFMVYGMILVQFFLGMIETVSVSIKKNKPLYAFRQVQ
                     PISSVIAIAGFEFLVKVFVILTIAVLCLFLKMETQIDDPIEVMFIVVRVWLIATSLGLI
                     SALASCYVPELDKLRNLAMRPIFFISGIFFSLQDIPREYWHYLDWNPLLHAVELIRYAA
                     YPAYGSEGVSYFYLDIVTIVLVFFSLACYHVSWKQAISR"
     PFAM_domain     complement(19497..20111)
                     /aSDomain="ABC2_membrane"
                     /aSTool="clusterhmmer"
                     /database="35.0"
                     /db_xref="PF01061.27"
                     /db_xref="GO:0016020"
                     /db_xref="GO:0140359"
                     /description="ABC-2 type transporter"
                     /detection="hmmscan"
                     /domain_id="clusterhmmer_ctg1_387_0081"
                     /evalue="3.40E-20"
                     /gene_ontologies="GO:0016020: membrane"
                     /gene_ontologies="GO:0140359: ABC-type transporter
                     activity"
                     /label="ctg1_387"
                     /locus_tag="ctg1_387"
                     /protein_end="221"
                     /protein_start="16"
                     /score="72.5"
                     /tool="antismash"
                     /translation="IFAIFLREIKSKFNDKLGIAWSVISPVSFIFLLSFIRGKMDGGNT
                     HGIPTFFFMVYGMILVQFFLGMIETVSVSIKKNKPLYAFRQVQPISSVIAIAGFEFLVK
                     VFVILTIAVLCLFLKMETQIDDPIEVMFIVVRVWLIATSLGLISALASCYVPELDKLRN
                     LAMRPIFFISGIFFSLQDIPREYWHYLDWNPLLHAVELIRYA"
     CDS             complement(20181..21986)
                     /gene_functions="biosynthetic (rule-based-clusters)
                     saccharide: Poly_export"
                     /gene_kind="biosynthetic"
                     /locus_tag="ctg1_388"
                     /sec_met_domain="Poly_export (E-value: 1.6e-17, bitscore:
                     60.9, seeds: 183, tool: rule-based-clusters)"
                     /transl_table=11
                     /translation="MSVFQLTYRLSSLALTVIACSSAFAVTIPPELMGTSSSSTAVPTG
                     AATQSASIPTNASQVSISSQLQAGMTPNQALEMGSYNTTGRQGTLLPGEVNVRELLPSS
                     GEALPPPYGANLFAGGYETERTDGLSDNYLIAAGDKINIWLWGAVNYSDVTTVDNQGNI
                     FIPNIGPIKVQDVRASEVNALVSSKIKRIYTKNVNVYVNLLTSTPVSVYLSGPVIRPGQ
                     YAGMASDSLLYYLKRAGGIDSERGSYREIKVLRNKKVIATVDLYEFIRTGELPKMSFKD
                     GDVILVKPQKSAVVVAGGARNPFRFELDGDSALGSQLSDYARPLAKISHVGIVGNRASG
                     PFSRYLTYKDFLTFEVQDGDKVFYNDDLHAQVMDIQVMGSYLGPSYFAVKKTAKLHDVL
                     HYIPINPQLADYGSIYILRKSVAERQKQTLNDSLDRLERSVFTAPASSDGEAAIRAKEA
                     EMVLQFSEKARKVQPLGKVIVSEDGNIANIMLEQGDQIVIPYKTDLIAIGGEVLMPQAV
                     VFNENATIDDYVAWAGGFTERAEDQRIAIVRANGLVEFGNDKIIRKGDQILVLPKVDTK
                     TMQAVKDITQIVYQIAVSANVALRR"
     PFAM_domain     complement(20334..20474)
                     /aSDomain="SLBB"
                     /aSTool="clusterhmmer"
                     /database="35.0"
                     /db_xref="PF10531.12"
                     /description="SLBB domain"
                     /detection="hmmscan"
                     /domain_id="clusterhmmer_ctg1_388_0083"
                     /evalue="1.80E-05"
                     /label="ctg1_388"
                     /locus_tag="ctg1_388"
                     /protein_end="551"
                     /protein_start="504"
                     /score="24.6"
                     /tool="antismash"
                     /translation="IAIGGEVLMPQAVVFNENATIDDYVAWAGGFTERAEDQRIAIVRA
                     NG"
     PFAM_domain     complement(21378..21596)
                     /aSDomain="Poly_export"
                     /aSTool="clusterhmmer"
                     /database="35.0"
                     /db_xref="PF02563.19"
                     /db_xref="GO:0015159"
                     /db_xref="GO:0015774"
                     /db_xref="GO:0016020"
                     /description="Polysaccharide biosynthesis/export protein"
                     /detection="hmmscan"
                     /domain_id="clusterhmmer_ctg1_388_0082"
                     /evalue="5.50E-14"
                     /gene_ontologies="GO:0015159: polysaccharide transmembrane
                     transporter activity"
                     /gene_ontologies="GO:0015774: polysaccharide transport"
                     /gene_ontologies="GO:0016020: membrane"
                     /label="ctg1_388"
                     /locus_tag="ctg1_388"
                     /protein_end="203"
                     /protein_start="130"
                     /score="52.3"
                     /tool="antismash"
                     /translation="DNYLIAAGDKINIWLWGAVNYSDVTTVDNQGNIFIPNIGPIKVQD
                     VRASEVNALVSSKIKRIYTKNVNVYVNL"
     CDS             complement(21986..22351)
                     /locus_tag="ctg1_389"
                     /transl_table=11
                     /translation="MVLSGCAQPPRQVEAQVPLVGQSTITYSERIPEKYWVALNNPITT
                     QINASGMMVAVGKPYTSGLGQECRALQMMTDINENRTRIACAKLESSDISSASTTPIKV
                     WYLTDNIVETSTIIKIQ"
     misc_feature    22561..22571
                     /note="TFBS match to HypR, L-hydroxyproline utilization
                     repressor, confidence: weak, score: 18.94"
                     /tool="antismash"
     CDS             22756..23721
                     /locus_tag="ctg1_390"
                     /transl_table=11
                     /translation="MTHYDIFNGDADGIIALLQLRLAQPKESVLITGVKRDIKLVEKVA
                     VNKGDHLTVLDVSMEKNHNSVAKALSCGATVFYADHHRAGEIPQLDGLEAHIDLDANTC
                     TSLIVDRLLKGQYHAWAIAAAYGDNLIAKADELAIEAGYSSAQRAFLKELGTLVNYNGY
                     GANIADLHFEPATLFKALYQYSSPFEVLEDPESPYFVLKAAYEADLALAMSIEPTYSSK
                     QLTVIELPDTAASRRISGVFGNLLANQASHKAHAVLTRNQDSSYTVSLRAPLDNKQGAG
                     DICAQFESGGGRAAAAGVNALPEAELDSFIQKVESFYLNA"
     CDS             23818..24879
                     /NRPS_PKS="Domain: NAD_binding_4 (4-187). E-value: 4.8e-16.
                     Score: 50.4. Matches aSDomain:
                     nrpspksdomains_ctg1_391_NAD_binding_4.1"
                     /gene_functions="biosynthetic (rule-based-clusters)
                     saccharide: Polysacc_synt_2"
                     /gene_functions="biosynthetic (rule-based-clusters)
                     saccharide: RmlD_sub_bind"
                     /gene_functions="biosynthetic-additional
                     (rule-based-clusters) NAD_binding_4"
                     /gene_functions="biosynthetic-additional (smcogs)
                     SMCOG1010:NAD-dependent epimerase/dehydratase (Score:
                     284.4; E-value: 2e-86)"
                     /gene_kind="biosynthetic"
                     /locus_tag="ctg1_391"
                     /sec_met_domain="RmlD_sub_bind (E-value: 9.6e-18, bitscore:
                     61.8, seeds: 37, tool: rule-based-clusters)"
                     /sec_met_domain="Polysacc_synt_2 (E-value: 3.1e-14,
                     bitscore: 50.3, seeds: 77, tool: rule-based-clusters)"
                     /sec_met_domain="NAD_binding_4 (E-value: 2.7e-14, bitscore:
                     50.4, seeds: 102, tool: rule-based-clusters)"
                     /transl_table=11
                     /translation="MKILVTGGAGFIGSAVVRHILDNTTDSVVNVDALTYAGNTESLPN
                     ALDNSRYCFEHVDICDFAALQRVFEQHQPDLVMHLAAESHVDRSIDGPSAFIQTNLVGT
                     FNMLEVARQYWNALESDKKAAFRFHHISTDEVYGDLEGTDDLFTEETSYEPSSPYSASK
                     AGSDHLVRAWGRTYGFPVLVTNCSNNYGPYHFPEKLIPLMILNALEGKPLPVYGDGMQI
                     RDWLFVEDHARALYKVVTEGKLGETYNIGGHNEKANIDVVKTICQLLEELVPNKPEGVD
                     EYQNLITYVTDRPGHDVRYAIDASKIERELGWKPEETFESGIRKTVEWYLNNKEWWTRV
                     LDGSYTRERLGNN"
     aSDomain        23821..24834
                     /aSDomain="TIGR01181"
                     /aSTool="tigrfam"
                     /description="dTDP_gluc_dehyt: dTDP-glucose
                     4,6-dehydratase"
                     /detection="hmmscan"
                     /domain_id="TIGRFam_ctg1_391_0023"
                     /evalue="1.30E-155"
                     /identifier="TIGR01181"
                     /label="ctg1_391"
                     /locus_tag="ctg1_391"
                     /protein_end="339"
                     /protein_start="1"
                     /score="515.3"
                     /tool="antismash"
                     /translation="KILVTGGAGFIGSAVVRHILDNTTDSVVNVDALTYAGNTESLPNA
                     LDNSRYCFEHVDICDFAALQRVFEQHQPDLVMHLAAESHVDRSIDGPSAFIQTNLVGTF
                     NMLEVARQYWNALESDKKAAFRFHHISTDEVYGDLEGTDDLFTEETSYEPSSPYSASKA
                     GSDHLVRAWGRTYGFPVLVTNCSNNYGPYHFPEKLIPLMILNALEGKPLPVYGDGMQIR
                     DWLFVEDHARALYKVVTEGKLGETYNIGGHNEKANIDVVKTICQLLEELVPNKPEGVDE
                     YQNLITYVTDRPGHDVRYAIDASKIERELGWKPEETFESGIRKTVEWYLNNKEWWTR"
     CDS_motif       23827..23883
                     /aSTool="nrps_pks_domains"
                     /database="abmotifs"
                     /detection="hmmscan"
                     /domain_id="nrpspksmotif_ctg1_391_0001"
                     /evalue="8.30E-04"
                     /label="PKSI-KR_m1"
                     /locus_tag="ctg1_391"
                     /protein_end="22"
                     /protein_start="3"
                     /score="12.1"
                     /tool="antismash"
                     /translation="LVTGGAGFIGSAVVRHILD"
     PFAM_domain     23827..24795
                     /aSDomain="GDP_Man_Dehyd"
                     /aSTool="clusterhmmer"
                     /database="35.0"
                     /db_xref="PF16363.8"
                     /description="GDP-mannose 4,6 dehydratase"
                     /detection="hmmscan"
                     /domain_id="clusterhmmer_ctg1_391_0084"
                     /evalue="4.20E-98"
                     /label="ctg1_391"
                     /locus_tag="ctg1_391"
                     /protein_end="326"
                     /protein_start="3"
                     /score="329.0"
                     /tool="antismash"
                     /translation="LVTGGAGFIGSAVVRHILDNTTDSVVNVDALTYAGNTESLPNALD
                     NSRYCFEHVDICDFAALQRVFEQHQPDLVMHLAAESHVDRSIDGPSAFIQTNLVGTFNM
                     LEVARQYWNALESDKKAAFRFHHISTDEVYGDLEGTDDLFTEETSYEPSSPYSASKAGS
                     DHLVRAWGRTYGFPVLVTNCSNNYGPYHFPEKLIPLMILNALEGKPLPVYGDGMQIRDW
                     LFVEDHARALYKVVTEGKLGETYNIGGHNEKANIDVVKTICQLLEELVPNKPEGVDEYQ
                     NLITYVTDRPGHDVRYAIDASKIERELGWKPEETFESGIRKT"
     aSDomain        23830..24378
                     /aSDomain="NAD_binding_4"
                     /aSTool="nrps_pks_domains"
                     /database="nrpspksdomains.hmm"
                     /detection="hmmscan"
                     /domain_id="nrpspksdomains_ctg1_391_NAD_binding_4.1"
                     /evalue="4.80E-16"
                     /label="ctg1_391_NAD_binding_4.1"
                     /locus_tag="ctg1_391"
                     /protein_end="187"
                     /protein_start="4"
                     /score="50.4"
                     /tool="antismash"
                     /translation="VTGGAGFIGSAVVRHILDNTTDSVVNVDALTYAGNTESLPNALDN
                     SRYCFEHVDICDFAALQRVFEQHQPDLVMHLAAESHVDRSIDGPSAFIQTNLVGTFNML
                     EVARQYWNALESDKKAAFRFHHISTDEVYGDLEGTDDLFTEETSYEPSSPYSASKAGSD
                     HLVRAWGRTYGFPVLVTNCS"
     CDS             25064..25402
                     /locus_tag="ctg1_392"
                     /transl_table=11
                     /translation="MLFITNRIPIQSARSIKNRKISFNSQNTDISKWLYCCERRGEGEY
                     VEILSSTMFTKLKALPAETQLLFYLHGFNNNMKRDQKESSQLQRETRCCLNRIRHRYQD
                     VYTSYSIY"
     CDS             25422..26771
                     /locus_tag="ctg1_393"
                     /transl_table=11
                     /translation="MELTRGVFVHHHGGKNTVTGSCHELNIEGNSILIDCGLFQGGDAK
                     PKSLDIDFSLAAVRALVLTHAHIDHIGRLPWLFAVGFREPIYCTHATAHLVPLMLEDGL
                     ALQLGLTKSQRAHIVQLISRKLKPVGYNEWVPVKNAKQHYFTHIRFQPAGHILGSAYVE
                     VKLPNKEIVVFSGDLGPSNTPLLPDPKPPKRADYLFLESTYGDKRHESVESRSKRLLEI
                     IQRSLSDGGAIIIPAFSVGRTQELLFDIETLLSQHQLSERLPIVVDSPLAAKVTNAYRR
                     YRKLWSREAKAKVLDGQRPLSFDQCIVVKSHREHARLVNRLAATGEPAIVIAASGMCQG
                     GRIVDYLKVLLPDERTDVVFCGYQAGGTLGWDIQAGRSSVVIDGDSVDVKASVHSMSGY
                     SAHADKNDLLAFALRCSAHLKQVHLMHGESKSKQHLAYDLYQIKGAKIEL"
     PFAM_domain     25482..25988
                     /aSDomain="Lactamase_B"
                     /aSTool="clusterhmmer"
                     /database="35.0"
                     /db_xref="PF00753.30"
                     /description="Metallo-beta-lactamase superfamily"
                     /detection="hmmscan"
                     /domain_id="clusterhmmer_ctg1_393_0085"
                     /evalue="3.60E-11"
                     /label="ctg1_393"
                     /locus_tag="ctg1_393"
                     /protein_end="189"
                     /protein_start="20"
                     /score="43.6"
                     /tool="antismash"
                     /translation="SCHELNIEGNSILIDCGLFQGGDAKPKSLDIDFSLAAVRALVLTH
                     AHIDHIGRLPWLFAVGFREPIYCTHATAHLVPLMLEDGLALQLGLTKSQRAHIVQLISR
                     KLKPVGYNEWVPVKNAKQHYFTHIRFQPAGHILGSAYVEVKLPNKEIVVFSGDLGPSNT
                     PLLPDP"
     PFAM_domain     26148..26540
                     /aSDomain="Beta-Casp"
                     /aSTool="clusterhmmer"
                     /database="35.0"
                     /db_xref="PF10996.11"
                     /description="Beta-Casp domain"
                     /detection="hmmscan"
                     /domain_id="clusterhmmer_ctg1_393_0086"
                     /evalue="4.70E-28"
                     /label="ctg1_393"
                     /locus_tag="ctg1_393"
                     /protein_end="373"
                     /protein_start="242"
                     /score="97.9"
                     /tool="antismash"
                     /translation="TQELLFDIETLLSQHQLSERLPIVVDSPLAAKVTNAYRRYRKLWS
                     REAKAKVLDGQRPLSFDQCIVVKSHREHARLVNRLAATGEPAIVIAASGMCQGGRIVDY
                     LKVLLPDERTDVVFCGYQAGGTLGWDI"
     PFAM_domain     26580..26756
                     /aSDomain="RMMBL"
                     /aSTool="clusterhmmer"
                     /database="35.0"
                     /db_xref="PF07521.15"
                     /description="Zn-dependent metallo-hydrolase RNA
                     specificity domain"
                     /detection="hmmscan"
                     /domain_id="clusterhmmer_ctg1_393_0087"
                     /evalue="5.60E-09"
                     /label="ctg1_393"
                     /locus_tag="ctg1_393"
                     /protein_end="445"
                     /protein_start="386"
                     /score="36.1"
                     /tool="antismash"
                     /translation="VDVKASVHSMSGYSAHADKNDLLAFALRCSAHLKQVHLMHGESKS
                     KQHLAYDLYQIKGA"
     CDS             26950..28224
                     /gene_functions="biosynthetic (rule-based-clusters)
                     saccharide: Polysacc_synt"
                     /gene_kind="biosynthetic"
                     /locus_tag="ctg1_394"
                     /sec_met_domain="Polysacc_synt (E-value: 1.7e-25, bitscore:
                     87.6, seeds: 31, tool: rule-based-clusters)"
                     /transl_table=11
                     /translation="MLSEDIIKAQVMSTVGVQLLGKLLIAGGGVLLARLLGPEDYGSYS
                     YILSIITIATLPVVAGMPNLIIRELSIYQQNKMWGLVVGLISWCRCYAMLMSAFAALFV
                     FFAYVLGFIVDVNLNVLLIALVLVPFRAFLSQQCAFLNAFQRPALAKVPEQIINPTLSM
                     IFILLFAYYSSVTLETVFISVVLSTILSQVIGVILSRNNLEVVRGNLNPEWKMRIWVKS
                     LVPFALIAFVYTLNSEVATVFLGSFSSHQEVGYFKVAIQAVAIISIGLSSVNSVIMPKI
                     ARSYNIRDISQAQATIRSGVRYSVLLSMFIVFAYVFYGRHLIDFLFGVEYSGVYEILII
                     LTFYQVIDVLLGPVGLVLNMTGNEGKALSRLLVVFAVNVALLFLLVPLYGAAGAAYAML
                     FSLVLLKVLMCFAVYQSTGLKTYIH"
     PFAM_domain     26977..27798
                     /aSDomain="Polysacc_synt"
                     /aSTool="clusterhmmer"
                     /database="35.0"
                     /db_xref="PF01943.20"
                     /db_xref="GO:0016020"
                     /description="Polysaccharide biosynthesis protein"
                     /detection="hmmscan"
                     /domain_id="clusterhmmer_ctg1_394_0088"
                     /evalue="4.10E-17"
                     /gene_ontologies="GO:0016020: membrane"
                     /label="ctg1_394"
                     /locus_tag="ctg1_394"
                     /protein_end="283"
                     /protein_start="9"
                     /score="62.6"
                     /tool="antismash"
                     /translation="QVMSTVGVQLLGKLLIAGGGVLLARLLGPEDYGSYSYILSIITIA
                     TLPVVAGMPNLIIRELSIYQQNKMWGLVVGLISWCRCYAMLMSAFAALFVFFAYVLGFI
                     VDVNLNVLLIALVLVPFRAFLSQQCAFLNAFQRPALAKVPEQIINPTLSMIFILLFAYY
                     SSVTLETVFISVVLSTILSQVIGVILSRNNLEVVRGNLNPEWKMRIWVKSLVPFALIAF
                     VYTLNSEVATVFLGSFSSHQEVGYFKVAIQAVAIISIGLSSVNSVIMPKIAR"
     PFAM_domain     27958..28212
                     /aSDomain="Polysacc_synt_C"
                     /aSTool="clusterhmmer"
                     /database="35.0"
                     /db_xref="PF14667.9"
                     /description="Polysaccharide biosynthesis C-terminal
                     domain"
                     /detection="hmmscan"
                     /domain_id="clusterhmmer_ctg1_394_0089"
                     /evalue="9.80E-09"
                     /label="ctg1_394"
                     /locus_tag="ctg1_394"
                     /protein_end="421"
                     /protein_start="336"
                     /score="35.5"
                     /tool="antismash"
                     /translation="ILIILTFYQVIDVLLGPVGLVLNMTGNEGKALSRLLVVFAVNVAL
                     LFLLVPLYGAAGAAYAMLFSLVLLKVLMCFAVYQSTGLKT"
     CDS             28234..29043
                     /locus_tag="ctg1_395"
                     /transl_table=11
                     /translation="MNSEIFFKPIENDVLKYDHGLTHLDDGITAFIRLKDEAQTIEASL
                     RSIEGLFDYYVILIQPSNDKTAEIVKEVMKDSKATIVHYPYESWPNGPGYSEQDETSVY
                     SRTFFYNFGTQFIPTKHAFKWDGDMIASTDLRKYLSKWRKNKRGYVAMKGVECADGLCA
                     TVNSRIYTGNEVRIFKSKKSAFSNGPKCEILNIYKKGLLYAIFRRLFIYKMQQPMYYHF
                     KYAKLESSQTKAWPENWREVEHFVNLMSFDVESNKTTLRPLSENILK"
     PFAM_domain     28321..28623
                     /aSDomain="CgtA"
                     /aSTool="clusterhmmer"
                     /database="35.0"
                     /db_xref="PF06306.14"
                     /description="Beta-1,4-N-acetylgalactosaminyltransferase
                     (CgtA)"
                     /detection="hmmscan"
                     /domain_id="clusterhmmer_ctg1_395_0090"
                     /evalue="1.60E-07"
                     /label="ctg1_395"
                     /locus_tag="ctg1_395"
                     /protein_end="130"
                     /protein_start="29"
                     /score="31.2"
                     /tool="antismash"
                     /translation="AFIRLKDEAQTIEASLRSIEGLFDYYVILIQPSNDKTAEIVKEVM
                     KDSKATIVHYPYESWPNGPGYSEQDETSVYSRTFFYNFGTQFIPTKHAFKWDGDMI"
     CDS             29051..29722
                     /locus_tag="ctg1_396"
                     /transl_table=11
                     /translation="MIRKIVRNIIPIQFRSMIQRLRGRSVYHDYYLMHRCIFIHIPKSA
                     GQSISLALFNDKHPGHYSIKKFEWESPKKKEAYFKFTVVRNPWDRLYSAYNYLTKFTPY
                     KSDQEFSEKYLSEYKSFEDFILNGLKKKEISSWVHFRPQSDFLLDSKGNFDIDYVARFE
                     NIEDGFLDIAKRLDVDVPKLQKVNSSNRDSKSYKKHYSQDTIRIVAKHYENDIKLLNYE
                     F"
     PFAM_domain     29150..29713
                     /aSDomain="Sulfotransfer_2"
                     /aSTool="clusterhmmer"
                     /database="35.0"
                     /db_xref="PF03567.17"
                     /db_xref="GO:0008146"
                     /db_xref="GO:0016020"
                     /description="Sulfotransferase family"
                     /detection="hmmscan"
                     /domain_id="clusterhmmer_ctg1_396_0091"
                     /evalue="8.10E-18"
                     /gene_ontologies="GO:0008146: sulfotransferase activity"
                     /gene_ontologies="GO:0016020: membrane"
                     /label="ctg1_396"
                     /locus_tag="ctg1_396"
                     /protein_end="221"
                     /protein_start="33"
                     /score="65.6"
                     /tool="antismash"
                     /translation="HRCIFIHIPKSAGQSISLALFNDKHPGHYSIKKFEWESPKKKEAY
                     FKFTVVRNPWDRLYSAYNYLTKFTPYKSDQEFSEKYLSEYKSFEDFILNGLKKKEISSW
                     VHFRPQSDFLLDSKGNFDIDYVARFENIEDGFLDIAKRLDVDVPKLQKVNSSNRDSKSY
                     KKHYSQDTIRIVAKHYENDIKLLNY"
     CDS             29725..30891
                     /gene_functions="biosynthetic (rule-based-clusters)
                     saccharide: Capsule_synth"
                     /gene_kind="biosynthetic"
                     /locus_tag="ctg1_397"
                     /sec_met_domain="Capsule_synth (E-value: 2.9e-23, bitscore:
                     80.4, seeds: 23, tool: rule-based-clusters)"
                     /transl_table=11
                     /translation="MLSYRTVLFCCESLERFQFISRLAEPIKNKALLITTEPLVKVLSL
                     INGFECQYVHRMSNGLNRVTNIRKDELETTIEVLNDAMAVEGASMWASAIENTISKKKF
                     SRIEKVVIWNGQQVLGKTVANYYRSKNVTTLFLELSNLPKKIFVDRKGVNAQSSIENFN
                     HLPPINEAIHKQWLDDYRLYKTSPPPQASVNHKKKVFSALNLFLKEIFFSRNIHPTSLI
                     KHKVGSEFETDIVSLEDDYFFVPLQVSGDTQIKINSKYNNVDLIVYSAQVAERVGAKLV
                     VKIHPAESSVSQVECILSLKEKLNFLLSSQNTVDLLSNSKKVITINSTVGLESMILDKD
                     VEVIGEAFYKDFTRDDLLKYIHGYLVDGVDYFSDESIELSKVLEILDR"
     PFAM_domain     30436..30774
                     /aSDomain="Capsule_synth"
                     /aSTool="clusterhmmer"
                     /database="35.0"
                     /db_xref="PF05159.17"
                     /db_xref="GO:0000271"
                     /db_xref="GO:0015774"
                     /description="Capsule polysaccharide biosynthesis protein"
                     /detection="hmmscan"
                     /domain_id="clusterhmmer_ctg1_397_0092"
                     /evalue="4.10E-17"
                     /gene_ontologies="GO:0000271: polysaccharide biosynthetic
                     process"
                     /gene_ontologies="GO:0015774: polysaccharide transport"
                     /label="ctg1_397"
                     /locus_tag="ctg1_397"
                     /protein_end="350"
                     /protein_start="237"
                     /score="62.7"
                     /tool="antismash"
                     /translation="EDDYFFVPLQVSGDTQIKINSKYNNVDLIVYSAQVAERVGAKLVV
                     KIHPAESSVSQVECILSLKEKLNFLLSSQNTVDLLSNSKKVITINSTVGLESMILDKDV
                     EVIGEAFYK"
     CDS             30910..31854
                     /locus_tag="ctg1_398"
                     /transl_table=11
                     /translation="MCAVYSVIGDFMIDVCFIKTGKAFIPEADAYSKFLNCRGLSTSVV
                     ESELEASELKARLYYRFGGVLRGCIVKGTPEVHEYHTASVGRFAFLKNISKSILASKPK
                     YYSFLNAFVEGEYYFSRQIPRFYRDMGASDAVLSLRSINCEKEFDVCYFGAISQRKNVV
                     PAISDLARQGFSIVVAGRTNSDDELLLSQMKGVTFLGMLDRDQVLHYLSKSKAGLNIMP
                     DEYPLTRQTSTKVIEYLVAGLPVISNQYEWINEHSRRYGYDFATISSLDKRTFQSLINN
                     PNAIISLEKAKKFTWEEILLEIDFLGIINRLIK"
     PFAM_domain     31390..31671
                     /aSDomain="Glyco_trans_1_4"
                     /aSTool="clusterhmmer"
                     /database="35.0"
                     /db_xref="PF13692.9"
                     /description="Glycosyl transferases group 1"
                     /detection="hmmscan"
                     /domain_id="clusterhmmer_ctg1_398_0093"
                     /evalue="1.20E-06"
                     /label="ctg1_398"
                     /locus_tag="ctg1_398"
                     /protein_end="254"
                     /protein_start="160"
                     /score="29.0"
                     /tool="antismash"
                     /translation="NVVPAISDLARQGFSIVVAGRTNSDDELLLSQMKGVTFLGMLDRD
                     QVLHYLSKSKAGLNIMPDEYPLTRQTSTKVIEYLVAGLPVISNQYEWIN"
     CDS             31872..33002
                     /gene_functions="biosynthetic (rule-based-clusters)
                     saccharide: Glycos_transf_1"
                     /gene_functions="biosynthetic-additional (smcogs)
                     SMCOG1045:glycosyl transferase group 1 (Score: 165.9;
                     E-value: 2.7e-50)"
                     /gene_kind="biosynthetic"
                     /locus_tag="ctg1_399"
                     /sec_met_domain="Glycos_transf_1 (E-value: 1.7e-29,
                     bitscore: 100.2, seeds: 63, tool: rule-based-clusters)"
                     /transl_table=11
                     /translation="MTKKSLLYIITRSDVVGGASIHLIDLIRYAKVEGYEVHVALGGEG
                     EFSRYLQDNEPCQVHCLSYLQRELDLRSDIKAIREIRALIKTVSPELVHLHSAKAGLVG
                     RLATIGLRVPRVFTIHGWPFTNGIPRTRKALYLTIEWIMSWLPTYVITVSKQDRALAKK
                     YHFANMDKMVAIQNGVAPASYTSSTTNHAIDEQEMLRFAMVARFDEPKCQSILLEALAM
                     SDSHRISIDFVGSEPSLEACKTLACSLGVESKVRFHGYLEPTQVRDVLSKSHGFILISN
                     WEGLPLTIIEAMSAGLPVIASDVGGVRELVETDVTGVIIPVEDRAAKLAQAFELYSQHP
                     ELLAEHGKRGLEAYNKRFTLESMLKKTFSFYQKACE"
     PFAM_domain     31917..32411
                     /aSDomain="Glyco_transf_4"
                     /aSTool="clusterhmmer"
                     /database="35.0"
                     /db_xref="PF13439.9"
                     /description="Glycosyltransferase Family 4"
                     /detection="hmmscan"
                     /domain_id="clusterhmmer_ctg1_399_0094"
                     /evalue="4.00E-20"
                     /label="ctg1_399"
                     /locus_tag="ctg1_399"
                     /protein_end="180"
                     /protein_start="15"
                     /score="72.6"
                     /tool="antismash"
                     /translation="VGGASIHLIDLIRYAKVEGYEVHVALGGEGEFSRYLQDNEPCQVH
                     CLSYLQRELDLRSDIKAIREIRALIKTVSPELVHLHSAKAGLVGRLATIGLRVPRVFTI
                     HGWPFTNGIPRTRKALYLTIEWIMSWLPTYVITVSKQDRALAKKYHFANMDKMVAIQNG
                     VA"
     PFAM_domain     32472..32918
                     /aSDomain="Glycos_transf_1"
                     /aSTool="clusterhmmer"
                     /database="35.0"
                     /db_xref="PF00534.23"
                     /db_xref="GO:0016757"
                     /description="Glycosyl transferases group 1"
                     /detection="hmmscan"
                     /domain_id="clusterhmmer_ctg1_399_0095"
                     /evalue="2.50E-28"
                     /gene_ontologies="GO:0016757: glycosyltransferase activity"
                     /label="ctg1_399"
                     /locus_tag="ctg1_399"
                     /protein_end="349"
                     /protein_start="200"
                     /score="98.9"
                     /tool="antismash"
                     /translation="FAMVARFDEPKCQSILLEALAMSDSHRISIDFVGSEPSLEACKTL
                     ACSLGVESKVRFHGYLEPTQVRDVLSKSHGFILISNWEGLPLTIIEAMSAGLPVIASDV
                     GGVRELVETDVTGVIIPVEDRAAKLAQAFELYSQHPELLAEHGKR"
     CDS             32999..33910
                     /NRPS_PKS="Domain: NAD_binding_4 (49-172). E-value:
                     3.4e-23. Score: 73.9. Matches aSDomain:
                     nrpspksdomains_ctg1_400_NAD_binding_4.1"
                     /gene_functions="biosynthetic (rule-based-clusters)
                     saccharide: RmlD_sub_bind"
                     /gene_functions="biosynthetic-additional
                     (rule-based-clusters) NAD_binding_4"
                     /gene_functions="biosynthetic-additional (smcogs)
                     SMCOG1010:NAD-dependent epimerase/dehydratase (Score:
                     149.2; E-value: 3e-45)"
                     /gene_kind="biosynthetic"
                     /locus_tag="ctg1_400"
                     /sec_met_domain="RmlD_sub_bind (E-value: 2.3e-16, bitscore:
                     57.3, seeds: 37, tool: rule-based-clusters)"
                     /sec_met_domain="NAD_binding_4 (E-value: 1.9e-21, bitscore:
                     73.9, seeds: 102, tool: rule-based-clusters)"
                     /transl_table=11
                     /translation="MTILLTGATGFIGKEIRKQGLAEYRCVSRRTQGEQDDTFSVESID
                     DQTCWSGAFDNCDAVIHLAGVAHNKGSSVDDFYEINYKGTMHLARSAASAGVKRFVFVS
                     TVGVLGNGTDSKGLTNHSSAAPHNDYAKSKWLAEQALLELQDQSEMDVVIVRPPLVYGS
                     EAPGNFGALAKLVKSFPLLPFGLVKNRRSIISCTNLADFLYRCCYLPEATGKAWLVAER
                     EPVSTRELVRQIALAQGKSCWQLLVPTSLMYWGADLLGKRAMAEQLLGDLVLEVDETFE
                     KLGWVPPYTMQQGLSCNQKEEL"
     PFAM_domain     33005..33502
                     /aSDomain="Epimerase"
                     /aSTool="clusterhmmer"
                     /database="35.0"
                     /db_xref="PF01370.24"
                     /description="NAD dependent epimerase/dehydratase family"
                     /detection="hmmscan"
                     /domain_id="clusterhmmer_ctg1_400_0096"
                     /evalue="2.60E-27"
                     /label="ctg1_400"
                     /locus_tag="ctg1_400"
                     /protein_end="168"
                     /protein_start="2"
                     /score="96.0"
                     /tool="antismash"
                     /translation="ILLTGATGFIGKEIRKQGLAEYRCVSRRTQGEQDDTFSVESIDDQ
                     TCWSGAFDNCDAVIHLAGVAHNKGSSVDDFYEINYKGTMHLARSAASAGVKRFVFVSTV
                     GVLGNGTDSKGLTNHSSAAPHNDYAKSKWLAEQALLELQDQSEMDVVIVRPPLVYGSEA
                     PGN"
     aSDomain        33146..33514
                     /aSDomain="NAD_binding_4"
                     /aSTool="nrps_pks_domains"
                     /database="nrpspksdomains.hmm"
                     /detection="hmmscan"
                     /domain_id="nrpspksdomains_ctg1_400_NAD_binding_4.1"
                     /evalue="3.40E-23"
                     /label="ctg1_400_NAD_binding_4.1"
                     /locus_tag="ctg1_400"
                     /protein_end="172"
                     /protein_start="49"
                     /score="73.9"
                     /tool="antismash"
                     /translation="WSGAFDNCDAVIHLAGVAHNKGSSVDDFYEINYKGTMHLARSAAS
                     AGVKRFVFVSTVGVLGNGTDSKGLTNHSSAAPHNDYAKSKWLAEQALLELQDQSEMDVV
                     IVRPPLVYGSEAPGNFGAL"
     CDS             33911..34465
                     /gene_functions="biosynthetic (rule-based-clusters)
                     saccharide: Bac_transf"
                     /gene_functions="biosynthetic-additional (smcogs)
                     SMCOG1146:sugar transferase (Score: 173.6; E-value:
                     1.3e-52)"
                     /gene_kind="biosynthetic"
                     /locus_tag="ctg1_401"
                     /sec_met_domain="Bac_transf (E-value: 6.6e-48, bitscore:
                     160.1, seeds: 461, tool: rule-based-clusters)"
                     /transl_table=11
                     /translation="MLRIIDLVLSVVGLVLTLPILLVVTLVGYFDTGSPIFIQERVGRG
                     KRPFKLIKFRTMSVDTASVASHLASRSSITKFGAFLRKTKIDELPQLINVVKGEMSLVG
                     PRPNLFNQAELIEERDKLNVYDALPGVTGLAQVSNIDMSTPELLAKTDRKMLDTLTVGR
                     YFDYIIATATGKGAGDRVSKS"
     PFAM_domain     33917..34426
                     /aSDomain="Bac_transf"
                     /aSTool="clusterhmmer"
                     /database="35.0"
                     /db_xref="PF02397.19"
                     /description="Bacterial sugar transferase"
                     /detection="hmmscan"
                     /domain_id="clusterhmmer_ctg1_401_0097"
                     /evalue="1.80E-46"
                     /label="ctg1_401"
                     /locus_tag="ctg1_401"
                     /protein_end="172"
                     /protein_start="2"
                     /score="158.2"
                     /tool="antismash"
                     /translation="RIIDLVLSVVGLVLTLPILLVVTLVGYFDTGSPIFIQERVGRGKR
                     PFKLIKFRTMSVDTASVASHLASRSSITKFGAFLRKTKIDELPQLINVVKGEMSLVGPR
                     PNLFNQAELIEERDKLNVYDALPGVTGLAQVSNIDMSTPELLAKTDRKMLDTLTVGRYF
                     DYIIATA"
     CDS             34494..36407
                     /gene_functions="biosynthetic (rule-based-clusters)
                     saccharide: Polysacc_synt_2"
                     /gene_functions="biosynthetic (rule-based-clusters)
                     saccharide: RmlD_sub_bind"
                     /gene_functions="biosynthetic-additional (smcogs)
                     SMCOG1010:NAD-dependent epimerase/dehydratase (Score: 90;
                     E-value: 3.1e-27)"
                     /gene_kind="biosynthetic"
                     /locus_tag="ctg1_402"
                     /sec_met_domain="RmlD_sub_bind (E-value: 2e-07, bitscore:
                     27.9, seeds: 37, tool: rule-based-clusters)"
                     /sec_met_domain="Polysacc_synt_2 (E-value: 1.1e-126,
                     bitscore: 419.4, seeds: 77, tool: rule-based-clusters)"
                     /transl_table=11
                     /translation="MFSLNPIWTMPRAGKRAVSLFFDTVFIFVSFWAAFYSRMGAIDVF
                     WQDIEYWYVFVSVTVVTLAVFTHFGLYRAVLRYLGLQAVVTIAFGAALSALSIILFSYY
                     FQIFLPRSVPVIYATFLVTLSGGARLFVRFLISDFLISGRTPVLIYGAGKAGRQLYQVV
                     SQSEDYRVVAFIDDNLKKHKTTIQGVTIFRPQYISRLLGKHQVEKVFLAVPKASRNERK
                     RIIERFSDFPIEVMTIPSLSDIVSGELKIEQLKEVAIDDLLGRDSVSPNQLLLEKNIKD
                     KTVMVTGAGGSIGSELCRQIIKYKPSRLVLFEASEFSLYSIERELNQKAQGIEIVPIMG
                     NVQNQKRLVNTMTSFGVETVYHAAAYKHVPLVEYNVAEGIQNNVFGTYRAACAAIEAGV
                     SSFVLISTDKAVRPTNVMGTTKRLAELGLQALAKGYQKDHQTLFSMVRFGNVLGSSGSV
                     IPLFKAQIAKGGPVTVTHKDIIRYFMTIPEAAQLVIQASAMAKGGDVFVLDMGEPVRIS
                     DLAKNLIHLSGLEVKDDLNPEGDIEILYTGLRPGEKLFEELLIGDSVSKTSHDRIMTAQ
                     EVSMEQVEYNQLLDDLQQAAQDYDQQALRQLMLQAPTGFVPTDGIGDLVWAQSNVNKSQ
                     TN"
     PFAM_domain     34698..35210
                     /aSDomain="CoA_binding_3"
                     /aSTool="clusterhmmer"
                     /database="35.0"
                     /db_xref="PF13727.9"
                     /description="CoA-binding domain"
                     /detection="hmmscan"
                     /domain_id="clusterhmmer_ctg1_402_0098"
                     /evalue="1.80E-11"
                     /label="ctg1_402"
                     /locus_tag="ctg1_402"
                     /protein_end="239"
                     /protein_start="68"
                     /score="44.4"
                     /tool="antismash"
                     /translation="FGLYRAVLRYLGLQAVVTIAFGAALSALSIILFSYYFQIFLPRSV
                     PVIYATFLVTLSGGARLFVRFLISDFLISGRTPVLIYGAGKAGRQLYQVVSQSEDYRVV
                     AFIDDNLKKHKTTIQGVTIFRPQYISRLLGKHQVEKVFLAVPKASRNERKRIIERFSDF
                     PIEVMTIP"
     PFAM_domain     35343..36221
                     /aSDomain="Polysacc_synt_2"
                     /aSTool="clusterhmmer"
                     /database="35.0"
                     /db_xref="PF02719.18"
                     /description="Polysaccharide biosynthesis protein"
                     /detection="hmmscan"
                     /domain_id="clusterhmmer_ctg1_402_0099"
                     /evalue="8.60E-125"
                     /label="ctg1_402"
                     /locus_tag="ctg1_402"
                     /protein_end="576"
                     /protein_start="283"
                     /score="415.9"
                     /tool="antismash"
                     /translation="VMVTGAGGSIGSELCRQIIKYKPSRLVLFEASEFSLYSIERELNQ
                     KAQGIEIVPIMGNVQNQKRLVNTMTSFGVETVYHAAAYKHVPLVEYNVAEGIQNNVFGT
                     YRAACAAIEAGVSSFVLISTDKAVRPTNVMGTTKRLAELGLQALAKGYQKDHQTLFSMV
                     RFGNVLGSSGSVIPLFKAQIAKGGPVTVTHKDIIRYFMTIPEAAQLVIQASAMAKGGDV
                     FVLDMGEPVRISDLAKNLIHLSGLEVKDDLNPEGDIEILYTGLRPGEKLFEELLIGDSV
                     SKTSHDRIMTAQ"
     PFAM_domain     36419..36922
                     /aSDomain="UDPG_MGDP_dh_N"
                     /aSTool="clusterhmmer"
                     /database="35.0"
                     /db_xref="PF03721.17"
                     /db_xref="GO:0016616"
                     /db_xref="GO:0051287"
                     /description="UDP-glucose/GDP-mannose dehydrogenase family,
                     NAD binding domain"
                     /detection="hmmscan"
                     /domain_id="clusterhmmer_ctg1_403_0100"
                     /evalue="3.60E-33"
                     /gene_ontologies="GO:0016616: oxidoreductase activity,
                     acting on the CH-OH group of donors, NAD or NADP as
                     acceptor"
                     /gene_ontologies="GO:0051287: NAD binding"
                     /label="ctg1_403"
                     /locus_tag="ctg1_403"
                     /protein_end="168"
                     /protein_start="0"
                     /score="114.8"
                     /tool="antismash"
                     /translation="MKIAVAGTGYVGLSNAMLLAQNHEVVAVDINAEKVEMLCNGQSPI
                     VDSEIEAFLQRDDLNFTATLDKELAYRGANYVIVATPTDYDPQTNYFNTGSVESVIKDV
                     IAVNPDAVIVIKSTIPVGYTVRVREELGTENVFFSPEFLREGSALYDNLNPSRIIIGER
                     SERAK"
     aSDomain        36419..37552
                     /aSDomain="TIGR03026"
                     /aSTool="tigrfam"
                     /description="NDP-sugDHase: nucleotide sugar dehydrogenase"
                     /detection="hmmscan"
                     /domain_id="TIGRFam_ctg1_403_0024"
                     /evalue="7.70E-103"
                     /identifier="TIGR03026"
                     /label="ctg1_403"
                     /locus_tag="ctg1_403"
                     /protein_end="378"
                     /protein_start="0"
                     /score="342.4"
                     /tool="antismash"
                     /translation="MKIAVAGTGYVGLSNAMLLAQNHEVVAVDINAEKVEMLCNGQSPI
                     VDSEIEAFLQRDDLNFTATLDKELAYRGANYVIVATPTDYDPQTNYFNTGSVESVIKDV
                     IAVNPDAVIVIKSTIPVGYTVRVREELGTENVFFSPEFLREGSALYDNLNPSRIIIGER
                     SERAKVFGDLLVEGAQKQNIDVLYTDSTEAEAVKLFSNTYLAMRVAYFNELDSYAEALG
                     LDTRQIIGGVALDPRIGGHYCNPSFGYGGYCLPKDTKQLLANYQEVPNNIIGAIVDANR
                     TRKDFIAESIMKRNPKVVGVYRLIMKSGSDNFRASSIQGIMKRLKAKGIEVIVYEPVLK
                     EEHFFHSRVIQDVDAFKQEADLIISNRMLPELEDVADK"
     CDS             36419..37585
                     /gene_functions="biosynthetic-additional (smcogs)
                     SMCOG1152:nucleotide sugar dehydrogenase (Score: 319.3;
                     E-value: 5.7e-97)"
                     /gene_kind="biosynthetic-additional"
                     /locus_tag="ctg1_403"
                     /transl_table=11
                     /translation="MKIAVAGTGYVGLSNAMLLAQNHEVVAVDINAEKVEMLCNGQSPI
                     VDSEIEAFLQRDDLNFTATLDKELAYRGANYVIVATPTDYDPQTNYFNTGSVESVIKDV
                     IAVNPDAVIVIKSTIPVGYTVRVREELGTENVFFSPEFLREGSALYDNLNPSRIIIGER
                     SERAKVFGDLLVEGAQKQNIDVLYTDSTEAEAVKLFSNTYLAMRVAYFNELDSYAEALG
                     LDTRQIIGGVALDPRIGGHYCNPSFGYGGYCLPKDTKQLLANYQEVPNNIIGAIVDANR
                     TRKDFIAESIMKRNPKVVGVYRLIMKSGSDNFRASSIQGIMKRLKAKGIEVIVYEPVLK
                     EEHFFHSRVIQDVDAFKQEADLIISNRMLPELEDVADKVYTRDLFGND"
     PFAM_domain     36992..37261
                     /aSDomain="UDPG_MGDP_dh"
                     /aSTool="clusterhmmer"
                     /database="35.0"
                     /db_xref="PF00984.22"
                     /db_xref="GO:0016616"
                     /db_xref="GO:0051287"
                     /description="UDP-glucose/GDP-mannose dehydrogenase family,
                     central domain"
                     /detection="hmmscan"
                     /domain_id="clusterhmmer_ctg1_403_0101"
                     /evalue="9.50E-26"
                     /gene_ontologies="GO:0016616: oxidoreductase activity,
                     acting on the CH-OH group of donors, NAD or NADP as
                     acceptor"
                     /gene_ontologies="GO:0051287: NAD binding"
                     /label="ctg1_403"
                     /locus_tag="ctg1_403"
                     /protein_end="281"
                     /protein_start="191"
                     /score="89.9"
                     /tool="antismash"
                     /translation="EAEAVKLFSNTYLAMRVAYFNELDSYAEALGLDTRQIIGGVALDP
                     RIGGHYCNPSFGYGGYCLPKDTKQLLANYQEVPNNIIGAIVDANR"
     PFAM_domain     37319..37540
                     /aSDomain="UDPG_MGDP_dh_C"
                     /aSTool="clusterhmmer"
                     /database="35.0"
                     /db_xref="PF03720.18"
                     /db_xref="GO:0016616"
                     /db_xref="GO:0051287"
                     /description="UDP-glucose/GDP-mannose dehydrogenase family,
                     UDP binding domain"
                     /detection="hmmscan"
                     /domain_id="clusterhmmer_ctg1_403_0102"
                     /evalue="1.20E-07"
                     /gene_ontologies="GO:0016616: oxidoreductase activity,
                     acting on the CH-OH group of donors, NAD or NADP as
                     acceptor"
                     /gene_ontologies="GO:0051287: NAD binding"
                     /label="ctg1_403"
                     /locus_tag="ctg1_403"
                     /protein_end="374"
                     /protein_start="300"
                     /score="32.2"
                     /tool="antismash"
                     /translation="VYRLIMKSGSDNFRASSIQGIMKRLKAKGIEVIVYEPVLKEEHFF
                     HSRVIQDVDAFKQEADLIISNRMLPELED"
     CDS             complement(37675..38193)
                     /locus_tag="ctg1_404"
                     /transl_table=11
                     /translation="MEYSTSALCDIYLDQVDVVEPMFSNFGGRASFAGQVTSVKCFEDN
                     GVIRDILEQDGVGRILLIDGGGSLRKALIDAEIAQLAEDNEWEGIIVYGCIREVDELED
                     MNLGIQALASIPVGATQSDVGEVDVPVNFGGVTFLPEDYVYADNTGIILSQEPLDVSFE
                     DEETQETEE"
     aSDomain        complement(37714..38193)
                     /aSDomain="TIGR02998"
                     /aSTool="tigrfam"
                     /description="RraA_entero: regulator of ribonuclease
                     activity A"
                     /detection="hmmscan"
                     /domain_id="TIGRFam_ctg1_404_0025"
                     /evalue="8.80E-82"
                     /identifier="TIGR02998"
                     /label="ctg1_404"
                     /locus_tag="ctg1_404"
                     /protein_end="160"
                     /protein_start="0"
                     /score="270.9"
                     /tool="antismash"
                     /translation="MEYSTSALCDIYLDQVDVVEPMFSNFGGRASFAGQVTSVKCFEDN
                     GVIRDILEQDGVGRILLIDGGGSLRKALIDAEIAQLAEDNEWEGIIVYGCIREVDELED
                     MNLGIQALASIPVGATQSDVGEVDVPVNFGGVTFLPEDYVYADNTGIILSQEPLDV"
     aSDomain        complement(37732..38181)
                     /aSDomain="TIGR01935"
                     /aSTool="tigrfam"
                     /description="NOT-MenG: RraA family"
                     /detection="hmmscan"
                     /domain_id="TIGRFam_ctg1_404_0026"
                     /evalue="2.60E-67"
                     /identifier="TIGR01935"
                     /label="ctg1_404"
                     /locus_tag="ctg1_404"
                     /protein_end="154"
                     /protein_start="4"
                     /score="223.3"
                     /tool="antismash"
                     /translation="TSALCDIYLDQVDVVEPMFSNFGGRASFAGQVTSVKCFEDNGVIR
                     DILEQDGVGRILLIDGGGSLRKALIDAEIAQLAEDNEWEGIIVYGCIREVDELEDMNLG
                     IQALASIPVGATQSDVGEVDVPVNFGGVTFLPEDYVYADNTGIILS"
     PFAM_domain     complement(37738..38181)
                     /aSDomain="RraA-like"
                     /aSTool="clusterhmmer"
                     /database="35.0"
                     /db_xref="PF03737.18"
                     /description="Aldolase/RraA"
                     /detection="hmmscan"
                     /domain_id="clusterhmmer_ctg1_404_0103"
                     /evalue="1.30E-36"
                     /label="ctg1_404"
                     /locus_tag="ctg1_404"
                     /protein_end="152"
                     /protein_start="4"
                     /score="126.2"
                     /tool="antismash"
                     /translation="TSALCDIYLDQVDVVEPMFSNFGGRASFAGQVTSVKCFEDNGVIR
                     DILEQDGVGRILLIDGGGSLRKALIDAEIAQLAEDNEWEGIIVYGCIREVDELEDMNLG
                     IQALASIPVGATQSDVGEVDVPVNFGGVTFLPEDYVYADNTGII"
     CDS             complement(38273..39190)
                     /gene_functions="biosynthetic-additional
                     (rule-based-clusters) ubiA"
                     /gene_kind="biosynthetic-additional"
                     /locus_tag="ctg1_405"
                     /sec_met_domain="ubiA (E-value: 3e-43, bitscore: 145.7,
                     seeds: 9, tool: rule-based-clusters)"
                     /transl_table=11
                     /translation="MTSSFRIWLDAARPKTLPLALVSIITGSALAFSKGEMSWSVALLA
                     LLTATLLQILSNLANDYGDAVKGTDNENRLGPMRAIQSGEVTQLEMKKAIILNVVLTVA
                     SGLFLVLHALESLQNILAFIGLGVLAIAAAIAYTVGNKPYGYVGLGDISVFIFFGLLGV
                     SGTYFLHTGHLDTLLFLPAIGCGLLAVAVLNVNNMRDIENDSACGKRTVAVRLGERKAK
                     LYHFALLAVAVSAFAMYLSVQQSPLWISLPFVLSLVVVIKHGTAVWQTTQPAQIAPMMP
                     IVVKCSLVTNILFSGVVIAQTLIT"
     aSDomain        complement(38303..39154)
                     /aSDomain="TIGR00751"
                     /aSTool="tigrfam"
                     /description="menA: 1,4-dihydroxy-2-naphthoate
                     octaprenyltransferase"
                     /detection="hmmscan"
                     /domain_id="TIGRFam_ctg1_405_0027"
                     /evalue="5.00E-102"
                     /identifier="TIGR00751"
                     /label="ctg1_405"
                     /locus_tag="ctg1_405"
                     /protein_end="296"
                     /protein_start="12"
                     /score="339.1"
                     /tool="antismash"
                     /translation="RPKTLPLALVSIITGSALAFSKGEMSWSVALLALLTATLLQILSN
                     LANDYGDAVKGTDNENRLGPMRAIQSGEVTQLEMKKAIILNVVLTVASGLFLVLHALES
                     LQNILAFIGLGVLAIAAAIAYTVGNKPYGYVGLGDISVFIFFGLLGVSGTYFLHTGHLD
                     TLLFLPAIGCGLLAVAVLNVNNMRDIENDSACGKRTVAVRLGERKAKLYHFALLAVAVS
                     AFAMYLSVQQSPLWISLPFVLSLVVVIKHGTAVWQTTQPAQIAPMMPIVVKCSLVTNIL
                     FSG"
     PFAM_domain     complement(38411..39130)
                     /aSDomain="UbiA"
                     /aSTool="clusterhmmer"
                     /database="35.0"
                     /db_xref="PF01040.21"
                     /db_xref="GO:0016020"
                     /db_xref="GO:0016765"
                     /description="UbiA prenyltransferase family"
                     /detection="hmmscan"
                     /domain_id="clusterhmmer_ctg1_405_0104"
                     /evalue="2.70E-37"
                     /gene_ontologies="GO:0016020: membrane"
                     /gene_ontologies="GO:0016765: transferase activity,
                     transferring alkyl or aryl (other than methyl) groups"
                     /label="ctg1_405"
                     /locus_tag="ctg1_405"
                     /protein_end="260"
                     /protein_start="20"
                     /score="128.6"
                     /tool="antismash"
                     /translation="LVSIITGSALAFSKGEMSWSVALLALLTATLLQILSNLANDYGDA
                     VKGTDNENRLGPMRAIQSGEVTQLEMKKAIILNVVLTVASGLFLVLHALESLQNILAFI
                     GLGVLAIAAAIAYTVGNKPYGYVGLGDISVFIFFGLLGVSGTYFLHTGHLDTLLFLPAI
                     GCGLLAVAVLNVNNMRDIENDSACGKRTVAVRLGERKAKLYHFALLAVAVSAFAMYLSV
                     QQSPLWISLPFVLSLVVV"
     CDS             39441..39683
                     /locus_tag="ctg1_406"
                     /transl_table=11
                     /translation="MVYIGVTSNLSERIWKHKHGVTEGIVKKYNVNQLVHYEWFETMEE
                     AASRELQLRHWEWAWKNELVTSSNPYWKDLSHELW"
     PFAM_domain     39444..39608
                     /aSDomain="GIY-YIG"
                     /aSTool="clusterhmmer"
                     /database="35.0"
                     /db_xref="PF01541.27"
                     /description="GIY-YIG catalytic domain"
                     /detection="hmmscan"
                     /domain_id="clusterhmmer_ctg1_406_0105"
                     /evalue="1.10E-09"
                     /label="ctg1_406"
                     /locus_tag="ctg1_406"
                     /protein_end="56"
                     /protein_start="1"
                     /score="38.6"
                     /tool="antismash"
                     /translation="VYIGVTSNLSERIWKHKHGVTEGIVKKYNVNQLVHYEWFETMEEA
                     ASRELQLRHW"
     CDS             complement(39986..41323)
                     /locus_tag="ctg1_407"
                     /transl_table=11
                     /translation="MSEMTPREIVHELNRHIIGQDKAKRSVAIALRNRWRRMQLEESLR
                     VEVSPKNILMIGPTGVGKTEIARRLAKLANAPFIKVEATKFTEVGYVGKEVETIIRDLT
                     DVAIKMTHQQAMEKVKFRAEEQAEERILDALLPPARDAWGQNEQPTDDASSNTRQIFRK
                     KLREGKLDDKEIDIETAAPQMGVEIMSPPGMEEMTNQLQSMFQNLGGDTKKKRKLKIKD
                     ALKALVEEEAAKLVNQEELKEQAIYNVENNGIVFIDEIDKICKRGEASGPDVSREGVQR
                     DLLPLIEGSTVSTKHGMVKTDHILFITSGAFQVAKPSDLIPELQGRLPIRVELEALSSD
                     DFKRILTEPKASLTEQYIALMKTEEVDVEFTTDGIQQIADAAWTVNETTENIGARRLHT
                     VMERLMDEISFEATDKPGSKLVIDSGYVKSKLGEFVEDEDLSRFIL"
     aSDomain        complement(39989..41314)
                     /aSDomain="TIGR00390"
                     /aSTool="tigrfam"
                     /description="hslU: ATP-dependent protease HslVU, ATPase
                     subunit"
                     /detection="hmmscan"
                     /domain_id="TIGRFam_ctg1_407_0028"
                     /evalue="6.30E-219"
                     /identifier="TIGR00390"
                     /label="ctg1_407"
                     /locus_tag="ctg1_407"
                     /protein_end="445"
                     /protein_start="3"
                     /score="725.3"
                     /tool="antismash"
                     /translation="MTPREIVHELNRHIIGQDKAKRSVAIALRNRWRRMQLEESLRVEV
                     SPKNILMIGPTGVGKTEIARRLAKLANAPFIKVEATKFTEVGYVGKEVETIIRDLTDVA
                     IKMTHQQAMEKVKFRAEEQAEERILDALLPPARDAWGQNEQPTDDASSNTRQIFRKKLR
                     EGKLDDKEIDIETAAPQMGVEIMSPPGMEEMTNQLQSMFQNLGGDTKKKRKLKIKDALK
                     ALVEEEAAKLVNQEELKEQAIYNVENNGIVFIDEIDKICKRGEASGPDVSREGVQRDLL
                     PLIEGSTVSTKHGMVKTDHILFITSGAFQVAKPSDLIPELQGRLPIRVELEALSSDDFK
                     RILTEPKASLTEQYIALMKTEEVDVEFTTDGIQQIADAAWTVNETTENIGARRLHTVME
                     RLMDEISFEATDKPGSKLVIDSGYVKSKLGEFVEDEDLSRFIL"
     PFAM_domain     complement(40331..40768)
                     /aSDomain="AAA_2"
                     /aSTool="clusterhmmer"
                     /database="35.0"
                     /db_xref="PF07724.17"
                     /db_xref="GO:0005524"
                     /db_xref="GO:0016887"
                     /description="AAA domain (Cdc48 subfamily)"
                     /detection="hmmscan"
                     /domain_id="clusterhmmer_ctg1_407_0107"
                     /evalue="7.90E-43"
                     /gene_ontologies="GO:0005524: ATP binding"
                     /gene_ontologies="GO:0016887: ATP hydrolysis activity"
                     /label="ctg1_407"
                     /locus_tag="ctg1_407"
                     /protein_end="331"
                     /protein_start="185"
                     /score="146.6"
                     /tool="antismash"
                     /translation="VEIMSPPGMEEMTNQLQSMFQNLGGDTKKKRKLKIKDALKALVEE
                     EAAKLVNQEELKEQAIYNVENNGIVFIDEIDKICKRGEASGPDVSREGVQRDLLPLIEG
                     STVSTKHGMVKTDHILFITSGAFQVAKPSDLIPELQGRLPIR"
     PFAM_domain     complement(40916..41167)
                     /aSDomain="AAA"
                     /aSTool="clusterhmmer"
                     /database="35.0"
                     /db_xref="PF00004.32"
                     /db_xref="GO:0005524"
                     /db_xref="GO:0016887"
                     /description="ATPase family associated with various
                     cellular activities (AAA)"
                     /detection="hmmscan"
                     /domain_id="clusterhmmer_ctg1_407_0106"
                     /evalue="5.70E-07"
                     /gene_ontologies="GO:0005524: ATP binding"
                     /gene_ontologies="GO:0016887: ATP hydrolysis activity"
                     /label="ctg1_407"
                     /locus_tag="ctg1_407"
                     /protein_end="136"
                     /protein_start="52"
                     /score="30.2"
                     /tool="antismash"
                     /translation="ILMIGPTGVGKTEIARRLAKLANAPFIKVEATKFTEVGYVGKEVE
                     TIIRDLTDVAIKMTHQQAMEKVKFRAEEQAEERILDALL"
     CDS             complement(41537..42079)
                     /locus_tag="ctg1_408"
                     /transl_table=11
                     /translation="MTTIVSVRRNNKVVIAGDGQVSLGNTVMKGNARKVRRLYNNQVLA
                     GFAGGTADAFTLFERFESKLQMHQGHLTKAAVELAKDWRSDRALRKLEALLAVADETAS
                     LIITGNGDVVQPENDLIAIGSGGNFAQAAATALLENTELDAREIAEKALKIAGDICVFT
                     NHHHTIEELESDATENK"
     aSDomain        complement(41564..42076)
                     /aSDomain="TIGR03692"
                     /aSTool="tigrfam"
                     /description="ATP_dep_HslV: ATP-dependent protease HslVU,
                     peptidase subunit"
                     /detection="hmmscan"
                     /domain_id="TIGRFam_ctg1_408_0029"
                     /evalue="3.20E-87"
                     /identifier="TIGR03692"
                     /label="ctg1_408"
                     /locus_tag="ctg1_408"
                     /protein_end="172"
                     /protein_start="1"
                     /score="288.6"
                     /tool="antismash"
                     /translation="TTIVSVRRNNKVVIAGDGQVSLGNTVMKGNARKVRRLYNNQVLAG
                     FAGGTADAFTLFERFESKLQMHQGHLTKAAVELAKDWRSDRALRKLEALLAVADETASL
                     IITGNGDVVQPENDLIAIGSGGNFAQAAATALLENTELDAREIAEKALKIAGDICVFTN
                     HHHTIEEL"
     PFAM_domain     complement(41573..42076)
                     /aSDomain="Proteasome"
                     /aSTool="clusterhmmer"
                     /database="35.0"
                     /db_xref="PF00227.29"
                     /db_xref="GO:0005839"
                     /db_xref="GO:0051603"
                     /description="Proteasome subunit"
                     /detection="hmmscan"
                     /domain_id="clusterhmmer_ctg1_408_0108"
                     /evalue="1.70E-24"
                     /gene_ontologies="GO:0005839: proteasome core complex"
                     /gene_ontologies="GO:0051603: proteolysis involved in
                     protein catabolic process"
                     /label="ctg1_408"
                     /locus_tag="ctg1_408"
                     /protein_end="169"
                     /protein_start="1"
                     /score="86.5"
                     /tool="antismash"
                     /translation="TTIVSVRRNNKVVIAGDGQVSLGNTVMKGNARKVRRLYNNQVLAG
                     FAGGTADAFTLFERFESKLQMHQGHLTKAAVELAKDWRSDRALRKLEALLAVADETASL
                     IITGNGDVVQPENDLIAIGSGGNFAQAAATALLENTELDAREIAEKALKIAGDICVFTN
                     HHHTI"
     CDS             complement(42238..42786)
                     /locus_tag="ctg1_409"
                     /transl_table=11
                     /translation="MANRDYVRRGKGTSRRPAKKRTSGKKPWRSGLLAILLASGFGYGL
                     YLLSNDPEPAKPAPVTTKPAPKPKPKPAKPIPPPPEEKWDYVETLPKREVEVKAKEQVV
                     SKIPYIMQCGAYKTLAQAEARKLDIAFQGISSQIRKKENSSWFRVVLGPYKLKRDAERE
                     KHKLQRAKIEPCAIWKEAQ"
     PFAM_domain     complement(42256..42465)
                     /aSDomain="SPOR"
                     /aSTool="clusterhmmer"
                     /database="35.0"
                     /db_xref="PF05036.16"
                     /db_xref="GO:0042834"
                     /description="SPOR domain"
                     /detection="hmmscan"
                     /domain_id="clusterhmmer_ctg1_409_0109"
                     /evalue="3.90E-12"
                     /gene_ontologies="GO:0042834: peptidoglycan binding"
                     /label="ctg1_409"
                     /locus_tag="ctg1_409"
                     /protein_end="177"
                     /protein_start="107"
                     /score="46.5"
                     /tool="antismash"
                     /translation="PYIMQCGAYKTLAQAEARKLDIAFQGISSQIRKKENSSWFRVVLG
                     PYKLKRDAEREKHKLQRAKIEPCAI"
     CDS             complement(42868..43875)
                     /gene_functions="regulatory (smcogs) SMCOG1078:LacI family
                     transcription regulator (Score: 354.2; E-value: 1.2e-107)"
                     /gene_kind="regulatory"
                     /locus_tag="ctg1_410"
                     /transl_table=11
                     /translation="MATMKDVAQLAGVSTATVSRALMNPEKVSSSTRKRVEDAVLEAGY
                     SPNSLARNLRRNESKTIVTIVPDICDPYFSEIIRGIEDAAMEHGYLVLLGDSGQSKKRE
                     TSFVNLVFTKQADGMLLLGTDLPFDISKPEQKNLPPIVMACEFAPELELPTVHIDNLTS
                     AFEAVNYLSNLGHKRIAQIAGPDTAFLCRFRQQGYQQALRRAGLPMNPAYTVKGDFTFE
                     AGARLVRTLLALPEPPTAIFCHNDVMAIGAMQEAKKLGLRVPQDLSVVGFDDIQFAQYC
                     DPPLTTVSQPRYEIGRQAMYMMLEVLKGADVRAGSRLLDTELVIRDSAAPPRIL"
     PFAM_domain     complement(42952..43698)
                     /aSDomain="Peripla_BP_1"
                     /aSTool="clusterhmmer"
                     /database="35.0"
                     /db_xref="PF00532.24"
                     /description="Periplasmic binding proteins and sugar
                     binding domain of LacI family"
                     /detection="hmmscan"
                     /domain_id="clusterhmmer_ctg1_410_0111"
                     /evalue="2.10E-36"
                     /label="ctg1_410"
                     /locus_tag="ctg1_410"
                     /protein_end="308"
                     /protein_start="59"
                     /score="126.0"
                     /tool="antismash"
                     /translation="KTIVTIVPDICDPYFSEIIRGIEDAAMEHGYLVLLGDSGQSKKRE
                     TSFVNLVFTKQADGMLLLGTDLPFDISKPEQKNLPPIVMACEFAPELELPTVHIDNLTS
                     AFEAVNYLSNLGHKRIAQIAGPDTAFLCRFRQQGYQQALRRAGLPMNPAYTVKGDFTFE
                     AGARLVRTLLALPEPPTAIFCHNDVMAIGAMQEAKKLGLRVPQDLSVVGFDDIQFAQYC
                     DPPLTTVSQPRYEIGRQAMYMMLEVLK"
     PFAM_domain     complement(43732..43869)
                     /aSDomain="LacI"
                     /aSTool="clusterhmmer"
                     /database="35.0"
                     /db_xref="PF00356.24"
                     /db_xref="GO:0003677"
                     /db_xref="GO:0006355"
                     /description="Bacterial regulatory proteins, lacI family"
                     /detection="hmmscan"
                     /domain_id="clusterhmmer_ctg1_410_0110"
                     /evalue="9.40E-20"
                     /gene_ontologies="GO:0003677: DNA binding"
                     /gene_ontologies="GO:0006355: regulation of DNA-templated
                     transcription"
                     /label="ctg1_410"
                     /locus_tag="ctg1_410"
                     /protein_end="48"
                     /protein_start="2"
                     /score="70.3"
                     /tool="antismash"
                     /translation="TMKDVAQLAGVSTATVSRALMNPEKVSSSTRKRVEDAVLEAGYSP
                     N"
     CDS             complement(44168..46369)
                     /locus_tag="ctg1_411"
                     /transl_table=11
                     /translation="MRPNVARVALPVPLDKQFDYLVPAHLFPVVGGRVSVPFGPKTLVG
                     IVIAFSHESEFPIEKLKPIKAALDSSPVWSKPLFDLISWCSLYYQYPLGDTLSNALPAA
                     LRKGKPAEFAATVEWHITESGKNQLISGFGRAVKQAKVMSMLESGPCSHQTFVDSDVST
                     SVLKTLTEKGWIASIEKQTKSTTWPEAICNDPLDLRLNAEQAVAIASVNSQNEFGCYLL
                     EGVTGSGKTEVYLQMIKPVLERGKQALVLVPEIGLTPQTINRFRKRFNVPIEVIHSGLN
                     DTERLNAWLSARDKVAGIVIGTRSALLTPFADLGIIIVDEEHDTSYKQQDSLRYHARDV
                     AVMRANKEQIPIILGSATPCIETLQNALAGKYHHLILSQRAGLAVPTTNKVIDVKGQFL
                     EAGLSAPLIAELRRHLEAGNQVMLFLNRRGFSPALMCHECGWTAECHRCDAYYTYHQSS
                     NEIRCHHCGSQRPIVHQCEGCGSHQLVTVGVGTEQLEAQLESLFPEYNTIRIDRDSTRR
                     KGSLEAALDAIKKNEYQILIGTQMLAKGHHFPNVTLVALLDVDGSLYSSDFRASERLAQ
                     LFIQVAGRAGRASKPGEVLLQTHHPEHPLLQSLLHKDYRHFAETVIDERKLAKLPPFSF
                     LTLVRAEANNSNEVENFLRQVRYSLEAHPLFDNACMVLGPTPAPIAKRAGKARWQLVLQ
                     VPSRPQMQKIISAAKPVIAQLPLAKKVRWSLDVEPQDLS"
     PFAM_domain     complement(44183..44476)
                     /aSDomain="PriA_C"
                     /aSTool="clusterhmmer"
                     /database="35.0"
                     /db_xref="PF18074.4"
                     /description="Primosomal protein N C-terminal domain"
                     /detection="hmmscan"
                     /domain_id="clusterhmmer_ctg1_411_0116"
                     /evalue="1.80E-22"
                     /label="ctg1_411"
                     /locus_tag="ctg1_411"
                     /protein_end="729"
                     /protein_start="631"
                     /score="80.1"
                     /tool="antismash"
                     /translation="PFSFLTLVRAEANNSNEVENFLRQVRYSLEAHPLFDNACMVLGPT
                     PAPIAKRAGKARWQLVLQVPSRPQMQKIISAAKPVIAQLPLAKKVRWSLDVEP"
     aSDomain        complement(44183..45709)
                     /aSDomain="TIGR00595"
                     /aSTool="tigrfam"
                     /description="priA: primosomal protein N'"
                     /detection="hmmscan"
                     /domain_id="TIGRFam_ctg1_411_0030"
                     /evalue="6.60E-191"
                     /identifier="TIGR00595"
                     /label="ctg1_411"
                     /locus_tag="ctg1_411"
                     /protein_end="729"
                     /protein_start="220"
                     /score="633.2"
                     /tool="antismash"
                     /translation="LLEGVTGSGKTEVYLQMIKPVLERGKQALVLVPEIGLTPQTINRF
                     RKRFNVPIEVIHSGLNDTERLNAWLSARDKVAGIVIGTRSALLTPFADLGIIIVDEEHD
                     TSYKQQDSLRYHARDVAVMRANKEQIPIILGSATPCIETLQNALAGKYHHLILSQRAGL
                     AVPTTNKVIDVKGQFLEAGLSAPLIAELRRHLEAGNQVMLFLNRRGFSPALMCHECGWT
                     AECHRCDAYYTYHQSSNEIRCHHCGSQRPIVHQCEGCGSHQLVTVGVGTEQLEAQLESL
                     FPEYNTIRIDRDSTRRKGSLEAALDAIKKNEYQILIGTQMLAKGHHFPNVTLVALLDVD
                     GSLYSSDFRASERLAQLFIQVAGRAGRASKPGEVLLQTHHPEHPLLQSLLHKDYRHFAE
                     TVIDERKLAKLPPFSFLTLVRAEANNSNEVENFLRQVRYSLEAHPLFDNACMVLGPTPA
                     PIAKRAGKARWQLVLQVPSRPQMQKIISAAKPVIAQLPLAKKVRWSLDVEP"
     PFAM_domain     complement(44606..44872)
                     /aSDomain="Helicase_C"
                     /aSTool="clusterhmmer"
                     /database="35.0"
                     /db_xref="PF00271.34"
                     /description="Helicase conserved C-terminal domain"
                     /detection="hmmscan"
                     /domain_id="clusterhmmer_ctg1_411_0115"
                     /evalue="1.90E-07"
                     /label="ctg1_411"
                     /locus_tag="ctg1_411"
                     /protein_end="588"
                     /protein_start="499"
                     /score="31.5"
                     /tool="antismash"
                     /translation="SLFPEYNTIRIDRDSTRRKGSLEAALDAIKKNEYQILIGTQMLAK
                     GHHFPNVTLVALLDVDGSLYSSDFRASERLAQLFIQVAGRAGRA"
     PFAM_domain     complement(44957..45037)
                     /aSDomain="PriA_CRR"
                     /aSTool="clusterhmmer"
                     /database="35.0"
                     /db_xref="PF18319.4"
                     /description="PriA DNA helicase Cys-rich region (CRR)
                     domain"
                     /detection="hmmscan"
                     /domain_id="clusterhmmer_ctg1_411_0114"
                     /evalue="7.80E-10"
                     /label="ctg1_411"
                     /locus_tag="ctg1_411"
                     /protein_end="471"
                     /protein_start="444"
                     /score="38.6"
                     /tool="antismash"
                     /translation="CHRCDAYYTYHQSSNEIRCHHCGSQRP"
     PFAM_domain     complement(45281..45760)
                     /aSDomain="DEAD"
                     /aSTool="clusterhmmer"
                     /database="35.0"
                     /db_xref="PF00270.32"
                     /db_xref="GO:0003676"
                     /db_xref="GO:0005524"
                     /description="DEAD/DEAH box helicase"
                     /detection="hmmscan"
                     /domain_id="clusterhmmer_ctg1_411_0113"
                     /evalue="5.00E-15"
                     /gene_ontologies="GO:0003676: nucleic acid binding"
                     /gene_ontologies="GO:0005524: ATP binding"
                     /label="ctg1_411"
                     /locus_tag="ctg1_411"
                     /protein_end="363"
                     /protein_start="203"
                     /score="55.8"
                     /tool="antismash"
                     /translation="QAVAIASVNSQNEFGCYLLEGVTGSGKTEVYLQMIKPVLERGKQA
                     LVLVPEIGLTPQTINRFRKRFNVPIEVIHSGLNDTERLNAWLSARDKVAGIVIGTRSAL
                     LTPFADLGIIIVDEEHDTSYKQQDSLRYHARDVAVMRANKEQIPIILGSATPCIET"
     PFAM_domain     complement(46064..46351)
                     /aSDomain="PriA_3primeBD"
                     /aSTool="clusterhmmer"
                     /database="35.0"
                     /db_xref="PF17764.4"
                     /db_xref="GO:0003677"
                     /description="3'DNA-binding domain (3'BD)"
                     /detection="hmmscan"
                     /domain_id="clusterhmmer_ctg1_411_0112"
                     /evalue="1.40E-27"
                     /gene_ontologies="GO:0003677: DNA binding"
                     /label="ctg1_411"
                     /locus_tag="ctg1_411"
                     /protein_end="102"
                     /protein_start="6"
                     /score="95.5"
                     /tool="antismash"
                     /translation="RVALPVPLDKQFDYLVPAHLFPVVGGRVSVPFGPKTLVGIVIAFS
                     HESEFPIEKLKPIKAALDSSPVWSKPLFDLISWCSLYYQYPLGDTLSNALP"
ORIGIN
        1 gttgaagtgt aaagcgctct tcatctaaga gaacttgagg ctttgtaccc gtcgtaccgt
       61 ggaaccgttg gtgagcgacg gtttctaacc acgcgccgat atgtccatta agaacatcaa
      121 cggtgacttt aagtccgtgt tgtttgagtg tcgctgcaag cggagtgacg aagctacttt
      181 tcaagtaaga gttaaatcgc tctactttcc ctttggtctt tgcgcgataa gggcggcaag
      241 ctcttggttt gaagttgtac ttcttggcgg cagtgagcaa cataggattc catcggtgtt
      301 caccttcacc gtaagcatct cgttctatca tgatggcttt tgcattatcg aagagaactt
      361 ctttgggtac gccaccgaag tattcaaacg cttcttcaag accttccacc cagtcttctt
      421 gtcgctctcg ctcacaaaag cgaacgaagg tcgctctgct ataaccaagc gttgcaacga
      481 aggctttaac acgcaccccg taatgagtga tggtagtaaa gtcgacttgc atctgttcac
      541 ctggctttgt ctcgaatcga accacggggt cgactggcgt actaggtttg tattgtttga
      601 tgtgctcctt gagcatcgtt ataccaccat catagccaag cgcttttaat tcacgaagta
      661 gtacagttgc tggtatccaa tacggttttg ctgcgtcaat gcgagtacgc aagtagtcat
      721 ggtatggctg aagtttagtt ggtcgcgact gacgctcggg atatacgggg gctttgcttt
      781 tatcacgaag ataattacga acggtattcc ttgagatacc caaatccttg gcgatacggc
      841 ggatgctgca cccttgttga tgtaaaacgt gtatttccac tagttgctcc tgattgatca
      901 taatccgccg ctttgtccat ttacgaacgg atagtttgcc tcaggtgggt caattttaaa
      961 tcggcgttag tgggtcattt ttacatcggc gctgacacca cgatgcccat cgtttttaac
     1021 tcaggccatt catgttcaat atcacccaaa accgacaaat cacgatttac taaagccact
     1081 ctcgtttcta ttcttccgtg acttttttct tgagtactgt aagaactgcc gtcgaagtct
     1141 tgaagcatgt ccatgcgaaa ataatcatca aaggcttgct caagcattcc ctgattgcct
     1201 ttgaccgcta gtaaataatc cgcttcttta tcgagaattt tctgcgctat tttcttttgg
     1261 cagcccatcg catcaatcgt aatcaagcaa ccttttacat ctagcaagtc aagtagcttg
     1321 gggatcgcgg taatttcatt gcttttacta tcaaccttct gttgaccaat gctcattcca
     1381 ttctctgtcg caaaagcgtt caccatgtga atcgttcctt tgcctttcga gcgatcataa
     1441 gagccacgta atgttttacc gtcgatggca atgacttcac catccgtcag tgtatggcag
     1501 tccttcatcc aagcaatgaa gcttctttgc aacgctgcag gattaatcat acccatcact
     1561 cgagacagtg tatccgccga aggaatgcca gcttcaaaat gaccatatcg tttgaggaaa
     1621 tctaagcgag cattaccaaa atcaataatg ccatcccagc catcgtgacc cgacaaaaca
     1681 ccacaaattg tcagcaaaat aatgtctgat aatttgtgct ctactttgct ttcttgtcga
     1741 tagtctttac tgatttggaa atgcataaat ggattggtta actcgctcat atttaggccc
     1801 ctatattgtc taggagctat tacaaaacag cagaaatgat ctacaaggcg atcttaaggt
     1861 tcattgggtt acatttgaaa actgagagta atgaggcatt ggtaactaat tttaagcatc
     1921 accgcagccc ttatatatca acgactttca tacggtttcc ctgatggggt tacatctaaa
     1981 aactgagagt aatgaagtat tggtaactaa ttttaagcat caccgcagct cttatatatc
     2041 aacgaccttc atgcggtttc cctgatcgtc acggctgtac caagaatcca tagctacatc
     2101 atcgacccat aaggtgatgc tgcctcgatt tacaaatgct ttattgtgct gagaccagtt
     2161 ggttattttt cgctttgact atttcatcat gctcactgaa gtatttaacg ttcagctcaa
     2221 tgaaatcaga aacagttgaa tctatttagg aaacaacgcc tctcccacgg aaaccgcatg
     2281 aacatcaccg tcacgtaagg ctttcaagaa ccttacttag gtagttttcg tccattgcgc
     2341 agttcatgcg cttacgttta ataccacctt taaaggtggt ttcgctcttt aataggttca
     2401 aacacatctg cctgatcctt gcaaaagcct ctgctcgatc gtccgctcta atacgagagt
     2461 tgtcctcaca aaatgcagta tccagcgacc aatgcatgac ctctacaccc cagtgagaac
     2521 gcgtcgcttc aagtaacgtt tgagcttcta gttctttaga gcatatgtag tatcgaatac
     2581 tcatatcttg ctctgttgct actgccgatt cttgtcgaat tgaagccacg atgcccatcg
     2641 tttttaactc aggccattca tgttcaatat cacccaaaac cgacaaatcg cgattcacta
     2701 aagccactct cgtttctatt cttccgtgac ttttttcttg agtactgtaa gaactgccat
     2761 cgaagtcttg aagcatgtcc attcgaaaat aatcattaaa ggcttgctca agcattccct
     2821 gattgccttt aactgccagt aaataatccg cttctttatc gaggattttc tgtgctattt
     2881 tcttttggca ccccatcgca tcaatagtaa tcaagcagcc ttttacatct agcaagtcaa
     2941 gtagcttggg gatcgcggta atctcgttac tcttagaatc aaccttctgt tgcccaatgc
     3001 tcattccatt tgcagtagca aaagcgttca ccatatggat cgttcctttg cctttcgagc
     3061 ggtcataaga gccgcgtaat gttttaccgt cgatggcaat gacttcacca tccgtcagtg
     3121 tatggcggtc cttcatccag gcgatgaagc ttctttgcaa cgctacagga ttaatcatac
     3181 ccatcacacg agacaacgta tccgcagaag gaattccagc ttcaaagtga ccatatcgtt
     3241 taaggaaatc taagcgagca ttaccaaaat caataatgcc atcccagcca tcgtgacccg
     3301 acaaaacacc acaaattgtc agcaaaataa tgtctgataa tttgtgctct actttgcttt
     3361 cttgtcgata gtctttaatg atttggaagt gcataaatgg gttggttaac tcgctcatat
     3421 ttaggctcct atattgtcta ggagctatta caaaacagca gaaatgatct acaaggcgat
     3481 cttaaatttc attgggttac atttgaaaac tgagagtaat gaggcattgg taactaattt
     3541 taagcatcac cgcagccctt atatatcaac gactttcata cggttcccct gacgcctctc
     3601 ccattggctt attctgtaaa aacgtcccta atgcagtgcc attcaggact gacccagttg
     3661 tactctctgc gttgtataaa tacaagtgcc ccatacagtg aggccaataa actacttaga
     3721 ctgcaaaaac tgagtgtact catcaggagt cccacaaaag atgacatctt ctaaaggtat
     3781 ttcatggtaa tgaacaagag ccgtagtaga gatcaaataa ttatacagag gagctatata
     3841 taactccccc ttctcccatt tgtctttcgg tagcgataaa taatagtcgt atgcagagaa
     3901 aaaatcttga gcattactaa aatgatatag ccctgtgcaa catagatccg aaattggatt
     3961 tttttcagta gtcaggtcaa cctgagtgct attttcattg attgggcgaa caaacgacca
     4021 gttagtacct tcgccacgaa aaacctctaa ataaccgtcg cctaacttac tgagttctgg
     4081 gtgaataaag tttggcctaa aagtatcaat gttgaaaata gtaatgggtt cattactact
     4141 gcgataatta gctaagccta gcgagacagt ttctgcttgt cctctggttt ctgtattcaa
     4201 aacaacaata tcataatctt gtatgtctaa agcaatcact ctttgcttaa caaattcagg
     4261 agtgccgtat acatccctaa caataaaaac aaatttttca gaactaaaat actgttgaaa
     4321 acttttcact gaatggtcaa ataagctttc accataggca tccaacatat acttagggag
     4381 tttataacct gctttaaaga agcgagagct caaacccgcc attggaataa caatcataac
     4441 tattacctat tttaattttt ttaatttcat ataaaggcgg aacgcatttg caaaaaaagc
     4501 atcctgacgt tttaaatcat cgctgtgcag tggcaacata gacaaaaata gttgtatttg
     4561 catcgccatg atatttttct cagaaatccc aaacttctca tgcattaaat gaataaaata
     4621 cgactgaata gcatgctctt ttttattact atcaatcgag agcgatatac tttgattgct
     4681 aatgtcaact tgataataac ccgctataat ccagtcatat aagccaatta cagagtgtga
     4741 taacttagcg atatcataat atatatgacc ataagcggat aactgaccat cgggggttag
     4801 accacgaggg tcaatcactt taattctgtt agcccgaaaa tcatacaaaa cattactaaa
     4861 acaaaaatcg ccgtgtaata acgtgggttc actgtcatct ataggaaggt tttgattgga
     4921 tagtgaaagt atttcattta atgaaatact ttcgttttca taatgccatt tttgatcaag
     4981 tgaatagccc cttgaattac aatactcatc caatcgttgg ctggttttat tatcaaacaa
     5041 ctcggatagc gtactatatg gcgctgaagt gggtgctttt tcttctcgac atgcgacaag
     5101 aaagtcagca ctttcattca aaatacgctt ccagactttc tgcggcaatt cagaaaaaac
     5161 atagagttca tttaacgcag tattatgcag atattctagt cggtagcttg tacgaccatt
     5221 acaatgcgct tcacctaaat attggggtat atattgacgt aaagaaaaag gtaacttagc
     5281 aaaccagttc gactctgctg caattttaat atctttaata ctcgactttt ctacccaaga
     5341 tgaggtgatc gacaaattat taaaggcacg ctgcgttgta aaattcactt ttgatgaata
     5401 ataggtatta acatgcccaa aatccaacca atcaacagat agttgactcg taaagtcggt
     5461 catctgtcta tattgattta gaccatttag aaaatcccaa ttagatttgc ttagtgctct
     5521 taataaggtg cgaggttgag aaaatttaaa gtagccatta ataacttggc taccgttaat
     5581 ctctaactca ccttgggctt gttgtaacca atgattattg tcttctgttg caatagccca
     5641 atgatagttc tcttcaaccc ttgaaagtga agcaaagtta taaccttcag gcaacttgct
     5701 aaacaatgta tccccaaata acaggtgtaa tggcttgtta aaatcatgct cagacaaatt
     5761 caatgcagca attaatgatt cacctagttt taagctatct ggtaaagcta agacttcaac
     5821 tttgctttca gccaataaag taaggtcggt atcagaaata acataacttt cgggaacagt
     5881 aagataaacc tttgtattag gtggagcaag tttgatttga tgctgaaaga gccgtttatt
     5941 ccctagaggt aaaaaactgg gtgggatgcg cccaaattca gattgaagtt cttggcctat
     6001 ataggcacct gacataatta aaaacatatt tagtacctaa agctcattgc cactatcagt
     6061 atgcgcattt tctttcttta ataactgcat aatttcttca tagctcaaag aattaaactc
     6121 agaaggtcgg attgctttat catctatata aaacccatca aatccacacc atggcttacc
     6181 tactaaaatt tcatcgtatg ggacttcatg cttctcaagc cattcaacaa tggttggtaa
     6241 agtatgaata ttaatcttgc caacattccc ttcatacgta cgcatgtttc gcgcagtggc
     6301 tatgacaatc tcaaaacctt catttttata atttttaagg ctagctataa gatttttatt
     6361 tggtaaaaca ttcaagtaat cactagtatt ggcttgggtt aatgtgccat ctaaatcaac
     6421 tattaatctt ttcattattc actgctcgct ttgctaagta gataccctaa atcttttttt
     6481 atggcatgaa taaaacgttc tttccaaaaa cttgagccat actcgtcttt gtcttgtgag
     6541 agatatttta aaatcttgtt tttgtcaggt cgcacagagc gcagttcacc taacgttata
     6601 taactaccta tcgttcccca ttccacatga ttgtataaaa gcgagaaagc ttggcttgaa
     6661 tgcggttgat acaatctacc gggtagactg taatgtttaa aaaatccttc attattataa
     6721 acaccatgat aattagccat gccttcgtaa tcacctatag caaattgatc acaaatagca
     6781 atgccaaacg gacctgtatt tatttcgcct tggaaagcaa tatagtttct tttagcttgc
     6841 tccaatatgg cgaccatttt cgaaatatct acctctaaca gctctttgtc tgcccttacc
     6901 cttatataaa aatcatagtc tgagtaatta ctagccacgt ggaaacagct gtgcatttta
     6961 taatgcatgc attttgcacc agaccagtct tggaaatgtt gtgcgtcttc aaaaatagct
     7021 tttttggggt tcaaagcatc tacgatactt tcttggcaga gatgatcaat atcttcaagg
     7081 taagcaaaaa gatttgggag ctcactcttt aaggctaaga tatcattatc aattaaataa
     7141 tcacgccaag tgtgcaagaa ctctccatca aaagtcctat cagcctctaa agaggtcggc
     7201 actctaaaac ctatttgttt ccaagagtga ataaaaacat ccgcatttaa aggctttatt
     7261 agtttatcta taataccagg gagtgtctgt tcataacctc taaactggcc agaaaaaagg
     7321 atggcaaact tcaatggttt actaggcctg tattttgtag ctttatactg attttgagta
     7381 tttaaatagt tagaacaaaa ctttatccat ttccgatttc ctacaacgaa agtatccagt
     7441 gtttcttgtt ttatataatc tacaagtggc actttcatcc ggtacgttaa gatacatatg
     7501 aacattaata acgaagatgt tgctatacat gcttcagctt tgattgctaa ccgctctatt
     7561 aattctttgt ctctatttaa aaaccgtatc gacctccaat gaattgtgcc aagttcacct
     7621 aacgataatt tttcggattc tctaacaaaa agtaagaaat cactttcggt tgctttactg
     7681 ccaattaaaa taaaatattt acttatattc gctggtttac tatctaggtg ttcccagaaa
     7741 gaattcttaa gaaaggatag tttttcaaat tcagagctgt atttgaactt taaaccatta
     7801 agctgactca gagataaagt ctctatactt gataatagtt ctaaagaatc aatcgtctct
     7861 atgtttttat ttagaagtgc ttgttcaata gttttgatca ttcatcaacc ccattcagct
     7921 gcttcaataa acctccatac ataggtgtct cctttaaaac ttctaatgca ggggagtatt
     7981 tgagtgcgct ttcataatca ttcaattcta ggaaactaat cgccaacata tattttatat
     8041 ggttatgatt tttcctatac ctatggaact ctagagcagg ctcaattacc tcttcaaatt
     8101 ttttctttct aaataagttt aaactgtgtt gatataaaat atctatttgc aaatctagtt
     8161 gcatgggttt gtgaaattgc aatgcaaatt cacttatttc aagagaataa tctatagagc
     8221 ttatacgacc caatcttatc agcgatggat aaatttcact aatatgaggg gagttacttt
     8281 taacgttgtt taataactct aatgacttta atggtgacgt tctctcgagt aaaagaccta
     8341 aatatgccat acatagaaac tttaaactgc aagagtcggt gttagcaatg ctagctttca
     8401 actggttaat agttaattgt gagctataac cactttctaa ctcaacatat gctttataca
     8461 caactctata aataatgtgt tttttttcat ttatcgagtc ccctacatga aagaaattta
     8521 aaactttaga atgtaggtct ttattatcta gtgcttccgc tatatcaaag cgttctatca
     8581 aagaaggtgg gatgctatgt gttaaatctc ttaaaggata cttgtttatt ctatccatag
     8641 ctggtatcaa gcttgattga tataagtcaa cgatacatct ttcaccataa aataagttta
     8701 aactcttaaa ttttgagctt gctaaaaaat gagataagtc agggactata atgtctggtt
     8761 tagttatgaa atacttttta ctgttactgt gcggtgtaaa cagttcatac tctagaccaa
     8821 agcaatgaat tacatctgca ttaaaaagag caccatataa caaagctcca taagccccca
     8881 ttgacccgcc gaaaaaggta gtatgtgtaa tgtttttctt ttcaattaca ttttttatta
     8941 tgtttttata gtactcaaag tcagcctcat cttcgtcaag tttatttata taccaactgt
     9001 tgtgtggaca attaaggtag agtacgttag accgtgatgt agctaaaaca cttgagaacg
     9061 aaaacttacc tttaggtact gttgccgctg aaaatgcaac aattaagtca ttcgtattac
     9121 cgttttggag tttataaaaa cttgaatcag tcattagtta tttaccaact tgagtggaaa
     9181 atttttttgt tggataaagc ccctgaatta gaaagtttag tcaacgcata ctctttccac
     9241 tcttcaggca tttgaaagct tttagttttg ttcacttttt tatttaactg actttcatca
     9301 ggagcaattt cttcaatacc taaaaaacgt tgtactttgt ttaacatatc aactgggcgc
     9361 tctctaaaat cttcgaaata caggatcatc aactcatcat ctgttaatga ttgctgtaat
     9421 aacttataat tatttgcgta ttcagcattc acccagaaga agtgtttatc caacaactct
     9481 ttaaaatgct caaaaccagc ttctaatgca tcatcttcac ggttgaccca tttcatatga
     9541 aacttatagt gcgaccataa acgctctaag ggatcgcgta gtgtgtaaat aacttttata
     9601 ttttttgcta ctttacgcac attatcccaa ccgtcacggc ccatttggca atacaaattt
     9661 gaaaaatcag cgcagaattt tttgtttgca ttaaaacgaa acaggttttc ataccattcg
     9721 ttatcgattt cagattctct tgcatactcc gaataccatg aaatatcttc taaattttgt
     9781 gagataaact tagcattacc atttgctgtt ttctctaata ttgcttttaa ttttaaaatg
     9841 cgatcacgat gattaagctg attttcaata cccactttat tcgcaaagta atgaatctct
     9901 ttttctggtg taaagtgaat atctgggtga tcttttagtt gttcatataa ccatgttgtg
     9961 cccgctttca ttgcaccgac actcaaaaat aagctgtcaa tcatttatat atctccacta
    10021 gttcatccac ttgcttgtct gttaaacggg gctctgtgtt tactatttta tttttaaatt
    10081 taattgtatc catatttatt gttttaacag cattagccaa actaggtaag tctggtttta
    10141 ttcttaaccc agtctttccc tcaataatgt cttcaccgat accacctaaa tcacttgcta
    10201 ccacccagca gccgcaagct gcggcttcgc gtgttaccaa tccataactt tctggccaaa
    10261 ttgagggtgc aaacactaca tcgatttgtt ggtagagtga ttctatttta ttttgaggta
    10321 catagcttat gaactttaca tatatgccac cccaactctc ttgtctctct tgtccagtgg
    10381 ctaatgtacc atcgacaact agaacttcaa tattttcggg ctgtatcgag gtaattgctt
    10441 gtttgaataa atgataacct ttatgatcac tcattccccc aatgtgcgca cataccacac
    10501 gaggtgtatg tgaggtattc ttatgtgccc aatttatcga cgatgatatg ccatttttat
    10561 ttaattttat ttgaggaata ccattgttcc tgcatatttt tgcgaacctt tctgatacag
    10621 tcaatactga tttcgcgcca cgaagtagcg ataacaaata acttttacga gaggttgaat
    10681 ctgttagcga aattccctcg ggtaataaag gaatattata agggtcaggg tgaccatcag
    10741 ggtagacagt acctagttgg tccaccaaaa attgatgatc tgagaaccac catgcatcat
    10801 gaacagttac aacatatgga atactagtct cctttgcagc ttctataatt gaagccccta
    10861 ggcgttgcac acaatgaaag tgaataacat ctggtttttc aagtttgaga aactctgcaa
    10921 aaagttcttt gaccacttcg tctttaggat gccagtccat attaacgcga tattctattg
    10981 ttgtgcgata aaccctagtg ccatcttctt gatagaccat tagttgatgg ggggttgtac
    11041 aatggttatc actagtaaag gcgacgacat caacagtatc gttatatttt ttctttagta
    11101 ctgccaagtt gtctgcaaca actcgagtgg caccaccaat ggcttgggga ggaaaaaaaa
    11161 cattaactaa tgcgaccttg atttttttag tcttttcctt cggaactaga ttctttaatt
    11221 cattagcaag tttttcaccg aggtgttcaa ttgtgtattc tctttcaatc cgctgttttg
    11281 cagccaaacc tactttttca cgaagaggac tattgcaaat taaattgtcc aactgttcaa
    11341 accactgtgc tgaagatgct gcgatgaacc cgtcaatgcc gtcccttact acgtccaaat
    11401 aattctgtgt gccactgaca accgatggaa tcccgaaata tcccgcttca aaccatttaa
    11461 gttcactttt gctgttattt aactcgtcat catgtaagac cgctagatta atatctgccg
    11521 aggataataa agcataatat ccttgtacgt tttttacaga agggattttc tttattgcat
    11581 gttgatattt tgataaaaaa tccgaaggta aatttagatt gccacaaata ataagtctga
    11641 cattactatg tttattaaat atacgctcaa gagctggtag tagtaattca ataacatcac
    11701 tattatgcgc ttgtgttcca ctgccataga agatatctag cgtattagca ttgttttttt
    11761 ggatagggtc aatttcatta tgtgagtcta agccatttct gtggacaata cactgtttgc
    11821 caaaaactag ctcttttagc ttaacggcta atggctgagt tgaagctata ccgaaacgac
    11881 ataatttagc tgctgcgtaa aaagatgaca ttccttgctt taatgagtgg tatgtttctc
    11941 catctatata gcccccaaat gtatgaatag gtgctggata ttcaatgtca aatagaagat
    12001 catcaatttc ataaacggcc atcttcccaa ctgcgtttac ttgagcaatt gcttttaata
    12061 cttgaggtac tgcaggaacc ctgtaaaaaa taacaatgtc atgtaaagct actaagttat
    12121 gaagcttctc ggtattttgc caatcaatgc agacaacttc tactccaact ttttccagtt
    12181 gaactttttt ttgttctatt ctataacgta cacattgtgg aatatggtaa tcaccaacaa
    12241 ttagtacttt ttttgtgtta acctctttca aatcaggcat gctatagcag ccataatagg
    12301 ctaaatgaag gtcatgaata gatttagata gtttgtacac ttcttcccga tacgaatctt
    12361 tcagctcagt atttgccaat gcatatcctt tgccacaaat ttttagatag tatctttctg
    12421 taacgttatc gaataaatca attagtgagc tatagtcctt acactttatg gatgcttcca
    12481 ataaatattc caaagctggc tctaatctgt ccatatttag atatgctgag actagcttcc
    12541 tgtagatatt gagacttggc tcagcattgt gctctgtaag atatttatag tgacattttg
    12601 cagtatataa atcgccacac tcaaaaaaag agtctcctag catctcgtac gcatcattgt
    12661 taaaattgta atttattgat gccataagga ttatacgcaa cttatggtga tccaaatctt
    12721 tgcaagtact tttataggcc ttaccaatcg ctaagtaaag tgaactgttt tctgactcta
    12781 agttgctgat tttaaatggg tagcctgtat ttcctaacag ttggtttgtt atgtctttat
    12841 aggaaacagt aacaccatct attttgttta ttgctattat tctttcaggg tttagatcta
    12901 ctgctatatc acgaatttca ttgtgttgat tttcacacca atcctgaaag ttttttaaac
    12961 gaccttcttt ttggccagcc ctaagccaat gcaatttgca atctatgagg gataaacgtc
    13021 tactcgaact taagtctgga taaaaatcat tataaaaatc cgggtcgatt tctatattaa
    13081 aattaagtga gtctggtaag cctttgtctc tcaataagca ttctgtattg ggtagcctcc
    13141 cttctttcat tccaaagtca gtccaatgtt tttctagctg ttctattgtc atttcactga
    13201 ggtcttgata gtactcttga taaaatgata cgtctaagac cgtttctttt tctggtagca
    13261 ctatagcagt agtgagctct gtgttagggc cgccgttctc atgacttttc tctttattca
    13321 ttagtgtctg ttacttagat aattaggtta aagtaaagtt aacttgcccg ttaacttgcc
    13381 cgttaacttt cgttaggtcc atgtgcccat ttttttagta agctaggatg ttggtgttca
    13441 aagttaatta aataaagttt ggtttttcta ttggtactta attcttgata ggtgataaat
    13501 ttagcttggc gtgagcttga tctacttttg taataagcta ctgatggtgc actgaaatga
    13561 aaatttaaaa aacgtggtaa tttagaatgt tcatcaagta ctgtccataa ccagatttta
    13621 tctgtggctt tgctatatca cgtagtttag actcattgat atagccttct ctaaaagcaa
    13681 tctcttctgg gcagcatatt tttagacctt gtcgtttctc tatcgctcga ataaacactg
    13741 ctgcatcaag taggtcatca agtgttcctg tatctagcca cgcggtacct cgccccataa
    13801 tctcaacttt taggcttttc tgatttaggt attgctcaat cacatcggtg atttctaact
    13861 ctcctcttgg agatggcttg acatttttcg cgtattcaac aaccttgctg tcaaagaagt
    13921 aaagccctgg aacggcatag ttggactttg gttcacttgg cttttcttca atcgagatag
    13981 ctgtgccgtt actgtcaaac tcgaccacgc cgtacgaggt tgggttggca acgtggtaac
    14041 caaatacggt tgccccttgt tgttggttat ttgcgttaac aagggatttt gcaaggtcgt
    14101 gaccgtagaa tagattatcc cctaaaacga gagcggcggg cgcaccagcc agaaactctt
    14161 ccgctaggat aaaggcttgt gccaagccat ctggtgaagg ttgtacttta tactcaaagc
    14221 gaatgcccca atcagagcca tcgccaagta aattttggaa gcgcggtaac tcttctggtg
    14281 tagagataat gaggatctct ttaatgcctg ctaacattaa gcttgagatt ggatagtaaa
    14341 tcatcggttt gtcgtaaact gacatcaatt gtttacttac gccttttgtg agtggatata
    14401 agcgggtacc agaaccgcca gcaagaacaa tacctttgcg gggtaggttg gagttttgca
    14461 tttttaagcc tttacgcgtt gttatctgta tgaaaaaatt tagctgttag ctgttagctg
    14521 ttagctgtta gctgttagct gttagctgtt agctgttagc tgttagctcg tccatcatcg
    14581 atgagagctg cttgcgccag tgaatggtat tcactccgct ataatcttcg gttgttgatt
    14641 tgtctatcac actaaagcta gggcgttttg cgggtagtgg ataagcgctt gctgggatag
    14701 ggcgtacagg aatggcctta tctagcatgc ctttttctat cgccagctct tgaattgccg
    14761 tcgcaaaatc gtaccaagat gccacgcctg catcggtcca atgcaacatt aagctgtgag
    14821 ctgaaggctc agagctgtca gctttacttg tgagtgtcca gattagtttc gctaaacctt
    14881 tagcccaagt tggcgttccc acttgatcgt agataacacc aagctctggt ttttccgcca
    14941 tgaggcgaag catggttttt acaaaattat tgccatgcgc agagtagacc caagcggtac
    15001 gaataatggt cgcatcaccg cccaaaatat cgtcgatttt catgtctccc atgagttttg
    15061 acgcaccata tacattgatt gggctagggg cggcatcgac agagtagggt gtcgtttgct
    15121 tgccatcaaa cacaaagtcg gtagagacat gaatcagctt ggcattaatt tccttacaag
    15181 ctaaggctag gttttcgctg cctttctcgt taacggcata ggcgatagtg ctatcgcttt
    15241 cggcattgtc aaccgctgtg taggccgcag cattgatgac cacgtctggt gattctttta
    15301 ttagaacttc gtaaacgcga gccgtatttg tgatgtcgag ttgttgggcg tcaaacgcga
    15361 tccaatcaat accggtcggt gcagtctgct ctagttccca ggccagctgg cctccacggc
    15421 ctgtgatcaa tactttcata aatgtccttt aataatgcga atgttagcta cttcgctaat
    15481 ctcgttttcc tattttattt gtaataccat gccaaatgcc ttgaagcatg gcggcgatgt
    15541 gttggtgtct cttgttagta aatagggagt aaatcataaa ccgtggtact aacttgatga
    15601 gctcatttcg tttccaaacg ctaggtacat acgggcgcct taacatgtga atcacattac
    15661 gaaagtagta atagtgacga atgggcgagt ggttaaccac attcacaccc attaccgata
    15721 tgggctttgt gcccaggcag tgtgtaagct tggcgttggg aatgacattg atttggtaac
    15781 ctttggcatt ggctttgagg ccccagtcaa tgtcgacaaa atctataaaa agcgattcgt
    15841 cgtgattgcc tatatcgctg taatgagata gacaaaggta acttccagag ctaatggtat
    15901 aacttgccca ttcgatatgg tattgagctt tgcgccgaaa taggcgtgag ccttgtatct
    15961 gaatgatacg tccactgcgt tgcaagtttg tgtcaaaata gacaggtgca agggcggcta
    16021 tcggttttgt gtactgctcg ttgcaacgtg ttatgtgtgc gcgagctcgt cgcatttggt
    16081 gaaaaaattc gtcatcaggc tgagagtcct ggtcaaacaa aaaacaccaa gttgcgccgt
    16141 gctgtttggc gtagtcaatc ccatcgttta gcgctttggc aatgccaagg ttttctccat
    16201 agcaaatact atgtttgaat cgacgggctg ttggcgtttg attgttgtcg cctgtttccg
    16261 tggtgttgtc aaccaccacc acgccgccac cttgcttttg gtattgagcc tgaagccaca
    16321 aagcatggtt aatggcgctg tcatcaggtt gataaaatac aataacggcc cagtctgtct
    16381 gcagcaatgt gtttgtggtt gtcacgatgg cttttgtttg ttcactggtt gaggttgatg
    16441 cgtgttcact tggtgtgttt ttaacccttt gaccgatagc aggtttttac acgttaatga
    16501 ataaatcaat acgctattta aatgcatgaa aaacgcccgt gatagaaact gctggctgtt
    16561 tctttgccta tgatgagtcg cttttatatg gtcaaaaaac gtgaccgaca tcccttgctg
    16621 gtgcgctctt tggcaaatgt cgatgtcctc gcagtagagg aaaaagcgtt catttaaccc
    16681 gtcaagctgc tcatagatta gtgatttaaa tagcaggaat gcaccactgg cccaatagtg
    16741 cttcggcagt tgctctggtt tatgtttgtc aacgacacta ctgcggtcat ttaataggta
    16801 gtttttacta aatgtaagca gtgaagggta gcatcgtaag ttgtcatcaa agtgttgatg
    16861 tttgtgatcc aaaaacaagt ttggcgcagc aataagcggt ttgcgctgtt ttaaactgtc
    16921 aatcagttgc aatattgatg gcatgttgat gtgaatatcg cagttaagca agacaaagta
    16981 gtcgtcactt ttcatgccca gctttttggc ttccaagaag tttaagttgt tgtttgtcgc
    17041 aaaccctatc actttactgt tttgataata gtgtatgttt gaacgttcac agtgctgttt
    17101 taaccgtgca ttgcgtttgt tatcgcggca aagtacggtg acaccatcgc actttgccag
    17161 tcgttttaat gattcaagtt tttgaatcag tgtgtcgtgt ccgtgcgata ccgcagaaat
    17221 gtacaaatgc ataataatcc ctgtatgcgt ttcgaggtat caggatgttg gtaaggaagt
    17281 gcgtatctaa taaaagtgtt tacctaataa aaaagcgtag gtgcttagtt aaaatgtcgg
    17341 tgcttgcgca aagagtaggc cgttttcatc tttatcggat aagttaggct tttcgccatc
    17401 aaccaaaggc cactcgatgt taaggcttgg gtcgtcccac ttaacagaga tttcagcatt
    17461 agggttgtag aaatccgtac atttgtacac aaactcagcc tcttcggaag tcacataaaa
    17521 cccatgagca aatccctctg gtacccaaag ctgttttttg ttgtgttctg aaaggtaaac
    17581 ccctacccat tgaccaaatg ttggagactc cttacgcata tcgacggcaa catcgaaaac
    17641 ttcgcccttt accactcgta ccagctttcc ttgggtgttt tcagtttggt agtgtaaacc
    17701 acgtaaaatc ccttggctgg atttgctgtg attctcttgc acaaaatcac gctctgcgca
    17761 ttgttcgtta aaggtggtgg tgcggaaggt ttccataaag aaaccacgct cgtctccaaa
    17821 cacttgtggt tcaataatct ttacatctgg aattgaggtt tcgatgattt tcattctatg
    17881 ccttatttta gctcgtagat agtgaggaca ataatgcgcc caatagcaaa gatcatgctg
    17941 gttaaaatag caaataaagt aatgttgtag agcacctcgg ggtactggtt gtcctctggt
    18001 tgggtcgcgg cctctacggt aactaagtac tttaactgac ggtaggcctc aatacgagat
    18061 ttctctagcg acacttgcga tgacgtgtac gcttggagcg ctaactccat tttgactctt
    18121 aagtcagtaa atgtggccag aatctggctg actgaaaagc tttcgccttc agaggtagcg
    18181 agtttagtac gctcagagac aagttgttgc tcgagagcgg caatctcatt ttgcaacatt
    18241 tttacctggg gggcttgtgc gctcataatt tggcttaagc ccgttaactc agcatttttg
    18301 gtagcgattt gtccctctag cccataggct atttgttgaa ttgcggcgcc ttctgctgtt
    18361 ggatcgatta aattgtattt ttgttgaaag ccaagcaggg cggtttgagc atcgcgaagt
    18421 ttttgcgcca ctatctcgtg ctcaccttga ataaaggtta gctgctcctg agccagctgg
    18481 tgacctatcg agtttatata ccattcggca cggtcaacga tggtttgtgt gagctgctgc
    18541 gcgtactctg agctaaacgc ctgcccataa atagtaatca cgccagaggt ggtattaact
    18601 tcgactttca ctcgtttttt atagtattcg atggcggttt ctctgctgtc actgtcgtgc
    18661 aatcggctaa aataatcgat accgctatcg ctaaagtgtt gtcgcatatt taactgacga
    18721 ttgaggtact caatcatgtc gttggagtaa atataggctt tcaccagttc agagtctgtc
    18781 ccttgagagc tgcttacccc taggccactg agtaacgcca ttgaggcatc catagtcgcc
    18841 attccgtccg gctgctgcac cgttacttgt gcttggctct cgaagcgctc agatgcccat
    18901 aaggtttgat acaaagaaaa tagcagcgtt ggaataacca ctaaagccac aaacggtcgt
    18961 cgtgagatcc attcgatgag aggcttggta aagtcgtacc attgtggtgc ttttgaatct
    19021 gcctccgttg cagctgaagg cgctttccta gcgctatttg tagtggttgt ctctgatgct
    19081 tggttatttt caatgggttt ggagggcgtc cgtgacgttg cactcttcac tgccgatgtt
    19141 tgtacggttg ccgccgctgt caccgagtcg ttcggcgtgc tttgttgttt cacttttaaa
    19201 tttttgactc gtaggcgtat tcggttagca agttgcggat cattggcgtc gagttgtttg
    19261 gcttcattga gcaagaagtc aatgtcgtta aattctgagg gcttaacgct gactctaaac
    19321 tcattaaatc gtttttcaat catagtaatt tttactggct gtttagtcgc gcgttagcgg
    19381 ctaatggctt gtttccagct tacgtgataa caagctaaag aaaagaacac gaggacaatg
    19441 gtcacaatgt ctaagtaaaa gtagcttacg ccttcagagc cgtaagccgg gtaagcggcg
    19501 tagcgtatca gttcgacagc atggagcagt gggttccaat ctaagtaatg ccaatattct
    19561 ctggggatat cttgaaggct aaaaaagata ccggaaataa agaaaatggg tctcatcgcg
    19621 agattgcgca gtttatctag ctctggaacg tagcaagacg ctagggctga aatcagtcct
    19681 agactggtgg cgattaacca gacgcgaacc acaataaaca taacctcaat agggtcatct
    19741 atttgggttt ccattttcaa aaacagacat agtacggcga tggttaatat aacaaacacc
    19801 ttgaccaaga attcaaagcc tgcgatggcg atgacggagc taatgggttg tacctgccta
    19861 aaggcataga gaggcttatt ctttttgatg gagacagaaa cggtttcaat catgcccaga
    19921 aaaaactgga ctaatatcat gccatagacc atgaagaaaa atgttgggat accatgcgta
    19981 ttcccaccat ccatttttcc gcgaataaac gacaacagaa agataaaact caccggcgag
    20041 ataacgctcc aagcaatccc aagtttatcg ttaaatttgc tttttatctc gcgcagaaag
    20101 atagcaaaga tgacgtcttt ccaaataatg agtgtcgagc gtttttttac tgtggccatc
    20161 aggtacaacc ggtatgcggg ttaacgtcgc agcgctacgt tggctgaaac ggcaatttgg
    20221 tagacgatct gtgtgatgtc tttaaccgct tgcatggttt tggtatcgac tttcggtagc
    20281 accaagattt ggtcaccttt gcggataatt ttgtcgttac caaactcgac caggccattg
    20341 gcacgaacga tagcaatacg ctgatcttct gctcgctccg taaatccacc cgcccaagct
    20401 acataatcat cgatggtggc gttttcgtta aataccacag cttgcggcat cagcacttca
    20461 ccaccaatag cgataagatc ggtcttatac ggaatgacga tttggtcgcc ttgctctagc
    20521 atgatattgg cgatgttgcc atcttcagac acgatgactt tgcccaaagg ctgtactttg
    20581 cgtgcttttt cagaaaattg cagcaccatt tcggcttctt tagcgcgaat tgccgcttct
    20641 ccatcggacg aggctggcgc ggtgaataca ctgcgctcta atcgatctaa cgagtcgttt
    20701 agtgtttgct tttgacgttc agcgacactt tttcttagga tgtaaatcga gccataatca
    20761 gccaattgcg gattaatcgg gatgtagtgc agtacgtcat gcagtttcgc ggttttcttt
    20821 acggcaaagt aggacgggcc aaggtagctc cccatgactt gtatgtccat cacttgtgca
    20881 tgcaggtcat cattatagaa aaccttatcg ccgtcttgta cttcaaaggt tagaaagtct
    20941 ttgtaagtta ggtagcgtga aaacggacca ctagcacggt taccgacaat accaacgtgc
    21001 gaaatttttg cgagaggacg tgcgtaatcg gacagttgcg accctagtgc gctgtcaccg
    21061 tctagctcaa accggaatgg gttgcgtgcc ccaccagcaa caacgacagc cgacttttgc
    21121 ggtttcacaa gaatgacatc accgtcttta aagctcattt taggcagttc accggtacga
    21181 ataaactcat agagatcgac cgtggcgatg acttttttat tacgtagaac ttttatttct
    21241 cgatagctgc ctcgctcaga gtcgatgccg cctgcgcgtt ttaggtagta aagcaaagag
    21301 tctgaagcca tgcctgcata ttgacccggg cgaataacag ggccgctgag atagacactt
    21361 accggtgttg aggtcagcaa gtttacataa acattgacgt ttttggtgta aattcgctta
    21421 attttagagc tcaccaatgc gtttacttca ctggcacgga catcttgtac ttttattggg
    21481 ccaatgttgg gaatgaaaat attgccttgg ttgtcaacag tggtgacatc agagtagttc
    21541 accgctcccc atagccagat gttgatctta tcacctgcgg caattaggta attgtcgctc
    21601 aggccatcgg ttcgctcggt ttcgtaaccg cctgcgaaca aattggcacc ataaggcggt
    21661 ggcagtgctt caccagaaga agggagcaat tctcgaacgt taacttcccc tggtagcaat
    21721 gtaccttgac gcccagtggt attgtaactg cccatttcaa gcgcttggtt tggggtcatt
    21781 ccagcttgca gctgagagga aatggagacc tgtgaggcat ttgttgggat tgaggcgctc
    21841 tgggtagctg cgccggttgg cacagcggta gagctggagg atgtgcccat aagctctggt
    21901 ggtatcgtta ctgcgaatgc ggatgagcag gcaataacgg tcagagcaag gctactaagc
    21961 cgataagtaa gctgaaatac tgacattact gaatctttat tatggttgag gtttcaacga
    22021 tattgtcggt taagtaccag actttgattg gtgtcgttga agctgaactg atatcggaac
    22081 tttctagttt cgcacaggcg atgcgcgtgc ggttttcatt aatatcggtc atcatttgta
    22141 gcgctcggca ctcctgacca agtcccgaag tataaggttt acctactgct accatcatgc
    22201 cgctggcatt gatttgtgtt gtaattgggt tgtttaatgc gacccaatac ttttctggga
    22261 tacgttcgct ataggtgatc gtcgattgcc caactagggg aacctgagct tcaacttgac
    22321 gtggtggttg tgcgcatcca gacaatacca ttgcgcagac tgagacgagt gtgagtttgg
    22381 tagtaatttt caaaacagag gtcttagtgt ttggaccggg tttgggtacg ctaccgccct
    22441 acggtttgtt gcgttatcca taacacgcgt cgagtgaaaa agttgagatg ctttggtgta
    22501 atttaagaac agattgagcc gttctatgcg gtcgatatca taccgtgaga gtgagtgtga
    22561 agcaatgtca cgatttttga tttaggtctc ggtttgacga tagattgacg atagattgac
    22621 gatagttcct atcgctaggc agtgttgtcg ttatcatcta ttggttagtt tgatattgaa
    22681 ctgtgtaatt atattacgtt attgttgcaa tcaattaggt acaacgctta ttcatttcat
    22741 aggactctaa aacacatgac acactacgat attttcaatg gcgacgcgga tggcattatt
    22801 gcgttattac aacttaggct cgctcaacct aaggaatctg tattgatcac aggggtgaaa
    22861 cgcgacatta aattggtcga gaaggtggca gtgaataaag gcgatcatct tactgtttta
    22921 gatgtgtcaa tggagaaaaa ccataacagt gtggcaaagg cgctgtcttg tggggcaacg
    22981 gtattctacg ctgatcacca tagagcgggt gagattcctc aacttgatgg actggaagcg
    23041 cacattgatt tagatgccaa tacatgcacc tcattgattg ttgatcgttt actaaaaggt
    23101 caatatcacg cttgggcgat tgctgcggcc tatggtgaca acctaattgc aaaagcggat
    23161 gagttagcca ttgaggccgg ttactccagc gcccaaagag cctttcttaa agagctgggc
    23221 actctagtca attacaacgg ttatggtgcc aacattgccg atttgcattt tgaaccagcc
    23281 accttattta aagcgttata ccaatactca tcgccatttg aggtgctaga agacccggag
    23341 tcgccttatt ttgtgctaaa ggccgcgtat gaggctgact tggcgttggc aatgtctatt
    23401 gagcctactt attcctccaa acaattaacg gttatcgaac ttcctgatac cgcagcctca
    23461 cgacgaatca gtggggtttt tggtaacttg ctggcgaacc aagcaagtca caaggcacat
    23521 gcagtattaa cccgaaatca agacagcagt tatacggttt ctcttcgagc cccgcttgac
    23581 aataaacagg gcgcgggaga tatttgtgcc caatttgagt caggtggtgg acgagcggca
    23641 gccgctgggg taaatgcatt gcctgaagct gagctagaca gctttattca aaaagtagag
    23701 tcgttctacc tgaatgctta ataacaagca tcgtacctta taatattgag gtgcactaaa
    23761 aagacggtat atttcgactg attaaatagt cggttgggct taaaaaggga aagaaaaatg
    23821 aaaattttag tcactggggg cgctggcttt attggtagcg ctgtcgtacg tcacattttg
    23881 gacaacacaa ccgatagtgt agtgaatgtc gatgcattaa cgtacgccgg aaacacagaa
    23941 tcgttaccga atgcgctgga taattcgcgt tactgcttcg agcatgttga tatttgtgat
    24001 tttgcagcct tgcagcgtgt gtttgagcag catcagccag atttggttat gcaccttgcg
    24061 gcggagtcgc atgtggatcg ctcaattgat ggcccttctg cgtttattca aaccaaccta
    24121 gtcggtacgt ttaatatgct ggaagttgct aggcaatact ggaacgcgtt agagagtgac
    24181 aaaaaagcgg cgttccgttt ccaccacatc tctaccgatg aagtgtatgg tgatctcgag
    24241 gggacagacg atctgttcac tgaagaaacg tcttatgagc caagcagtcc atactcagcc
    24301 agcaaggcag gttcagacca tttggttcga gcatggggtc gtacgtacgg ttttcctgta
    24361 ttggtgacta actgctctaa caactatggt ccttatcatt tccctgaaaa gttaatccca
    24421 ctgatgattt tgaatgcgtt ggaaggcaag cctttaccag tttatggtga tggtatgcag
    24481 atccgagatt ggctgtttgt ggaagatcat gctcgcgcgc tttataaagt cgttaccgag
    24541 ggtaagcttg gcgaaaccta taatattggt gggcacaacg agaaagcgaa catcgatgtt
    24601 gtgaaaacta tttgccaatt attagaagag cttgtgccaa acaagccaga aggcgtggat
    24661 gaataccaaa acttaatcac ttacgtaacg gatcgtccag gacatgacgt gcgttacgct
    24721 atcgatgctt ctaagataga gcgtgagtta ggctggaaac cagaagagac gtttgagtct
    24781 ggtatccgca aaacggttga gtggtatctg aataataaag agtggtggac tcgcgttctt
    24841 gatggttcat acacgagaga gcgtttaggt aataactaat cagcccaatt ttctcaatgc
    24901 cagcaaggcg gtgctcaata tggtgccgcc tttttacttt gatgttatag cgtgcaacgc
    24961 aaagcacaga attgctctat tggtcgcaaa tagccaattg catcaagttt tcccctatgc
    25021 tgttttttat gctcgattgc cccaatgagc aaaaggaagc tgcatgctgt ttatcactaa
    25081 tcgaatcccc attcaatctg cgcgctctat aaagaatcgc aagatttcat tcaattctca
    25141 aaatactgat atctctaaat ggctctattg ctgtgagcgg cgcggagagg gggagtatgt
    25201 cgagatatta tcttcaacca tgttcacaaa attgaaggcg ctacctgcgg aaacgcagct
    25261 gctgttttat ctgcatggtt ttaataacaa catgaagcgt gatcaaaaag aaagcagcca
    25321 acttcagaga gaaacgcgct gctgcctaaa tcgaattaga catcgctatc aagacgttta
    25381 cacatcgtac tcaatttatt gaatgttagg aggtcatacg aatggagctt acgagagggg
    25441 tgtttgtcca tcatcatggg ggaaaaaata cggtcacagg atcgtgtcat gagctgaata
    25501 ttgaaggtaa ctcaatcctt atcgattgtg ggttgtttca aggtggggat gcgaaaccca
    25561 aatcgttgga tattgatttt agtttggcgg ctgtgcgagc gttagtactt actcacgctc
    25621 atattgacca tatagggcgt ctgccttggc tatttgccgt aggctttcga gagcctatct
    25681 attgcactca cgcgacggca catttagtac cattgatgtt ggaagacgga ctagcactcc
    25741 aattaggact aactaaatcc cagcgcgcac atattgttca gctcattagc cgcaagctta
    25801 aacctgtagg ctacaacgag tgggtgcctg tgaaaaacgc taagcagcac tactttaccc
    25861 acattcgttt tcagcccgct gggcacatat tgggaagtgc ttatgtggaa gtgaagttgc
    25921 ccaataaaga gattgtggtg ttttctggtg atcttggccc aagcaacacg cctttgttgc
    25981 ccgacccaaa gccacctaag cgagcagact atctgttttt ggaatcgact tatggcgata
    26041 aacgtcatga aagtgttgaa tcccgttcta agcgattact agagattatt cagcgtagcc
    26101 ttagtgatgg cggcgccatt atcattccgg catttagcgt tgggcgaacc caagaactgc
    26161 tgtttgatat agaaaccctg ttgtcgcaac accagctaag tgagcgctta cctattgttg
    26221 tggattcacc actcgcggct aaggtgacca atgcctatcg gcggtatcgt aagctttgga
    26281 gtagagaagc aaaagcgaag gtcttggatg ggcagcgtcc gctcagcttt gatcaatgca
    26341 ttgtggtgaa gtctcaccga gagcatgcaa ggctggtgaa tcgactggcg gccacgggtg
    26401 agccagcgat tgtgattgct gcttctggga tgtgtcaggg tgggcgtatt gtggattacc
    26461 taaaagtgct gttgcctgat gagagaaccg atgtggtgtt ttgtgggtat caggcaggtg
    26521 gtacgttggg gtgggatatt caggcgggtc gttcttctgt tgtgattgat ggtgattcgg
    26581 ttgacgttaa ggcgagtgtg cattcaatgt ctgggtattc ggcgcatgca gataagaacg
    26641 atctattagc gtttgcgctg agatgttcag cgcaccttaa gcaagtgcat ttgatgcatg
    26701 gtgagtcaaa gtcaaaacaa catttagcgt atgatcttta ccagatcaaa ggtgctaaaa
    26761 tagagctata gggagaaaca tgcaacttaa ttggttggat ttctgcctgt gaaagagtcg
    26821 cgtctcattg gtaactcggg tacaatccgg cttgttttta cgttatgtag tatcctgttg
    26881 ccacagagtt gtgtacaaat ctaggtggta agtttgcttt ttgagggtgt tacttaaggg
    26941 cggtagcatt tgctttcgga ggatattatt aaagcgcaag ttatgagtac tgttggtgtg
    27001 cagttattgg ggaaactact aattgcaggt ggaggggtcc tacttgctag attgctcggg
    27061 ccagaggatt atggttctta tagctatata ctgtcaataa taacgattgc aacattacca
    27121 gttgtagctg gtatgcccaa cttgattatt agagagctct caatctatca acaaaacaaa
    27181 atgtggggac tggtagtcgg attgatatct tggtgtcgat gttacgctat gctgatgtcg
    27241 gcttttgctg cactatttgt tttttttgca tatgttctag gatttattgt agatgtaaat
    27301 ctcaatgttc tattaattgc tctagtgtta gttcctttta gggctttttt atctcagcaa
    27361 tgtgcgttcc ttaatgcatt tcaaaggcca gccttagcca aagtgccaga gcaaataata
    27421 aatccgacgc taagtatgat ctttatttta ttgtttgcat attattctag tgtaacatta
    27481 gaaacagttt ttatatctgt ggtgctatct acaattttgt ctcaagttat tggtgtgatt
    27541 ttatctcgaa ataatctcga agttgtaaga ggcaacctaa atccagaatg gaaaatgaga
    27601 atctgggtca agtctctagt cccgtttgcg ttaatcgcat ttgtttatac cctaaactcg
    27661 gaagtcgcaa cagtttttct tggtagcttt agttcacatc aagaggttgg atactttaag
    27721 gtggcaattc aagcggtagc tattatctct attggtttgt cttcagtaaa ttccgtcatc
    27781 atgcccaaaa ttgccagatc ttataacata agagatattt ctcaggctca ggctactatt
    27841 agaagcggag ttagatatag cgttctatta tcaatgttta ttgtttttgc gtatgttttt
    27901 tatggacgcc acttaattga ttttttattt ggggtggaat attcaggagt gtatgaaata
    27961 ttaattattc ttacttttta tcaagtgata gatgtgcttc taggacctgt cggcctagtg
    28021 cttaatatga ctggaaatga ggggaaggca ctttctagac tcttggtggt atttgctgtt
    28081 aatgttgctc ttttgttctt gcttgttcca ttatatggtg cggcaggagc tgcgtatgca
    28141 atgttattta gtttggtctt attaaaagtg ttgatgtgtt ttgctgttta tcagtcgaca
    28201 gggttaaaaa cttatataca ttgagggttt ataatgaata gtgagatttt ttttaaacca
    28261 atcgaaaatg acgttttgaa gtatgatcat ggcttgacgc atttagatga tggtattaca
    28321 gcatttattc gattaaagga tgaagctcaa acaatagaag catctctaag atcaattgaa
    28381 ggtttgtttg attattacgt tattcttatt cagccatcga atgataagac ggctgaaatc
    28441 gttaaagaag ttatgaagga tagtaaagcg actatagtac attaccctta tgaatcttgg
    28501 ccaaatggcc ctggatattc agaacaggat gaaactagtg tttatagtag aacgttcttt
    28561 tacaactttg gtactcaatt cattccaaca aagcatgcat ttaagtggga tggtgatatg
    28621 attgcgagta cggatttaag gaagtacctt tctaaatggc gtaaaaataa gcgcggttat
    28681 gttgcaatga aaggagttga gtgtgcagat ggtttgtgtg ccacagtgaa ttcgagaata
    28741 tatacgggta atgaagttcg aatatttaaa tctaagaaga gtgcgtttag taatggccct
    28801 aaatgtgaaa tactaaacat atataagaaa ggcctattgt atgcaatttt tcgaaggttg
    28861 tttatttata agatgcagca gccaatgtac tatcatttta agtatgcaaa actagaaagt
    28921 agtcagacaa aggcttggcc tgaaaattgg cgagaagttg aacattttgt aaaccttatg
    28981 agctttgatg ttgaaagcaa taaaacaacc ttaaggccgc ttagtgaaaa tatattgaaa
    29041 taggttttct atgatacgaa aaatagttag aaatattatc ccaatacaat ttcgctctat
    29101 gatacagcgc ttaagagggc gaagtgtcta tcatgattat tatttgatgc acagatgtat
    29161 atttattcat ataccaaaat ctgctgggca gagtatcagt ttggctttgt ttaatgacaa
    29221 gcaccccggt cattactcaa taaaaaagtt tgaatgggaa agtccgaaaa aaaaagaagc
    29281 ttatttcaaa tttacagttg ttaggaatcc ttgggatcga ctatattcag cttataatta
    29341 cttgacgaaa tttacacctt acaagtcaga tcaggagttt tcagagaagt atttgagtga
    29401 gtataaaagc tttgaggact ttattttaaa tggtctgaaa aaaaaggaaa tttcaagctg
    29461 ggttcatttt cgaccacaat ctgacttcct tctagattcg aaaggcaact ttgatattga
    29521 ctatgtagct cgctttgaaa atattgaaga cggtttttta gatatagcga aaagacttga
    29581 tgttgatgta cctaagttac aaaaagtaaa ctctagtaat cgtgactcca aaagttataa
    29641 gaagcattac tcccaagata ctattcgtat tgtagcgaaa cactatgaaa acgatataaa
    29701 attacttaat tatgagtttt aaatatgctg agttatagaa cagtcctttt ttgttgcgag
    29761 tctcttgagc gttttcaatt tataagccgt ttagcagagc caatcaaaaa taaagcctta
    29821 ttgattacta cagaaccact ggtaaaagta ctgagtctta taaatggatt tgagtgtcaa
    29881 tatgtacata gaatgtccaa tggtttgaat cgcgttacaa atataagaaa agatgagttg
    29941 gaaactacaa tcgaagtcct taatgatgcc atggcagttg agggggcttc tatgtgggct
    30001 tcagctattg aaaacacgat ttctaaaaaa aagttttcaa gaatagaaaa agttgttatt
    30061 tggaatggtc agcaagttct aggtaaaacg gttgctaatt attaccgaag taaaaatgtg
    30121 accactttgt ttttggagct atcaaactta cctaagaaaa tatttgttga cagaaaaggg
    30181 gttaatgctc agtcttcaat agaaaatttt aatcatctac cacctattaa tgaagctatt
    30241 cataagcagt ggctggatga ttacaggtta tataagacct ctccgccacc tcaagcaagt
    30301 gttaaccata aaaagaaggt atttagcgcc cttaatttat ttttgaaaga aattttcttt
    30361 agtagaaaca tccaccctac ttcactcatt aagcataagg ttggttcgga atttgaaacg
    30421 gatattgtta gcctggagga tgactatttt tttgtgccat tgcaggtttc gggggatacc
    30481 caaataaaaa taaactcgaa atacaacaat gtagatttga ttgtttatag tgctcaagtg
    30541 gcagaaaggg tgggtgctaa gttagtggtt aaaatacatc ctgcagaaag tagtgttagc
    30601 caggtggagt gtattctaag ccttaaggag aaactaaatt tcttgctctc gagtcaaaat
    30661 acagtcgatt tattgtcgaa ttcaaagaaa gttataacta taaattccac ggttggctta
    30721 gagtccatga ttctcgacaa agatgtagag gttataggtg aagcttttta taaagatttc
    30781 acacgagatg acttgcttaa gtatattcat ggttatcttg ttgatggtgt tgactacttt
    30841 tcggatgaat ctattgaact gtcgaaagtt ctggaaatat tagatagata attctggtaa
    30901 gaatttttaa tgtgcgctgt ttatagtgtg atcggtgatt ttatgattga tgtatgtttc
    30961 attaaaactg gtaaggcttt tatacctgaa gctgatgcgt atagtaagtt tctcaattgt
    31021 agggggctct ctacgtccgt tgtagaaagc gagttagaag cgagtgagct gaaagctcgc
    31081 ttatactatc ggtttggtgg tgtattgaga ggttgcattg taaaaggaac gccagaagtt
    31141 catgaatatc acacagcaag tgttggtcga ttcgcttttc ttaagaatat atcgaaatca
    31201 atcttagctt ccaaacctaa atattattca tttttaaatg cctttgttga aggagagtat
    31261 tatttcagtc gtcaaattcc tcgtttctat cgtgatatgg gggcaagcga tgcggtatta
    31321 tcattacgct ccataaactg tgaaaaggag tttgatgttt gttatttcgg agcgataagt
    31381 caacggaaga atgtagtgcc cgccatttcc gatttagcac gccaaggttt ctctatcgtg
    31441 gttgctgggc gtactaactc tgacgatgaa ttattgctga gtcagatgaa gggagtaacc
    31501 tttcttggca tgcttgatag agaccaagtc ctacattacc tgtctaagtc taaagcgggg
    31561 ctaaatatta tgcctgacga atacccattg actcggcaaa catcaacaaa agttattgaa
    31621 tacttggttg ctgggctacc tgttatttcc aatcagtatg agtggataaa cgaacatagc
    31681 aggcgttatg gctatgactt cgctactatt agctcgttag ataagagaac ttttcaatcg
    31741 cttattaaca accccaatgc aataattagc ttggagaaag cgaaaaaatt cacatgggaa
    31801 gaaatccttc tagaaattga ctttctaggt atcattaacc gacttatcaa gtgatgaacg
    31861 tgcgttaggc tatgacaaag aaatctctac tttatattat tactcgctct gatgttgtag
    31921 ggggggcgag cattcatctt atcgatctca ttcgttacgc taaagtggag ggctatgagg
    31981 ttcatgtcgc acttggtggt gaaggtgaat ttagtcgata cctccaagac aatgaaccat
    32041 gccaagtgca ttgcctttct tacctgcagc gtgaacttga tttgcgctct gacattaaag
    32101 cgattcgtga aatacgggcg ttaataaaaa ctgtctcacc tgaactcgtt catttgcatt
    32161 ctgctaaggc tggtttggtc ggtcgtttgg ctaccattgg cttgagggtt cctcgtgtat
    32221 tcaccattca tggttggccg tttaccaatg gaattcccag aactcgtaaa gctttatatc
    32281 tgacgattga atggataatg tcgtggctac ctacctatgt gattactgtc tctaaacaag
    32341 atagggcgct agccaagaag taccattttg ccaatatgga taaaatggtt gcgatccaaa
    32401 atggtgttgc accagcatca tatacaagct caacgactaa tcacgctatt gatgagcaag
    32461 agatgttgag atttgcgatg gtagctcgat tcgatgagcc gaaatgtcag agtatcctgc
    32521 ttgaagcttt ggcaatgagt gactcacacc gtatcagtat tgattttgtt ggaagcgagc
    32581 ctagtttgga ggcctgtaaa accttggctt gctcattggg tgttgagagt aaagtccgat
    32641 ttcatggcta tttggaaccc actcaagtga gagatgtttt gtcgaagagt catggcttta
    32701 ttttgatctc gaattgggaa ggtctacctt tgacaataat agaagcaatg tctgcaggct
    32761 tgcctgttat tgcaagtgat gtaggtggag ttcgtgagtt ggttgagact gatgttacag
    32821 gggtaatcat tccggtagaa gatagagcag cgaagctagc gcaagcattt gagctctata
    32881 gtcagcaccc ggaactcctt gcagaacacg gtaagagggg gctagaggct tacaataaaa
    32941 ggtttacgct cgagtcgatg cttaaaaaga cgtttagttt ttatcaaaag gcgtgcgaat
    33001 gacgatttta ttgacgggtg caactgggtt tatcggtaaa gaaatacgca agcaagggct
    33061 ggctgagtac cgttgtgttt cacgccgtac tcaaggtgag caagacgaca ccttttcggt
    33121 cgaaagcata gatgatcaaa cgtgctggag cggtgccttt gataattgtg atgcagtgat
    33181 tcacttagca ggagtcgcgc acaataaagg ctcatcagtt gatgactttt acgagatcaa
    33241 ttataagggc acaatgcact tggctagaag tgccgcttct gcaggagtga agcgttttgt
    33301 gtttgtcagt acggttggtg tgcttggaaa tggtaccgat agtaaaggat taaccaatca
    33361 ctcgtcagct gccccacata atgactatgc caaatctaag tggcttgcgg aacaggctct
    33421 tttagagttg caagatcaat ctgagatgga tgtggtcatt gtaagacctc ctttggttta
    33481 tggtagtgaa gcgccaggaa actttggtgc tcttgctaag cttgtgaaat cgtttccttt
    33541 gttgcctttt gggcttgtaa aaaatagacg cagtatcatt tcttgcacaa atttagcgga
    33601 ctttctctat cgttgctgtt atttgccaga ggcgactggt aaagcttggt tagtcgcaga
    33661 gcgtgagcca gtatctacgc gagaattggt tcgtcaaatc gcgctggcgc aggggaagtc
    33721 ttgttggcaa ttgttggtac ctacttcatt aatgtactgg ggagcggatc tgttaggtaa
    33781 gcgagccatg gctgagcagt tgcttggtga tttagttttg gaagtcgacg agacatttga
    33841 gaaacttggc tgggttcctc catatacaat gcaacaaggt ctttcttgca atcaaaaaga
    33901 agagttataa atgttacgta ttatcgattt ggttttatct gttgttggtc tggttttgac
    33961 actacccatt ttgttggttg tgacacttgt tggttacttt gataccgggt cgcctatctt
    34021 tattcaagag cgagtcggtc gaggtaagcg accttttaaa ttgatcaagt tccgaactat
    34081 gtctgtagac acggcatcag ttgcgagcca ccttgctagt cgcagttcaa ttactaaatt
    34141 tggtgcattt ttgcgtaaaa ctaaaattga tgagctacca cagcttatta atgtcgttaa
    34201 aggtgaaatg agcctagttg ggcctcggcc taatttattt aatcaggcag aactgattga
    34261 agagcgtgat aagttgaatg tatacgacgc gttgcctggt gttactggat tggctcaggt
    34321 gagcaatatt gatatgtcta cacctgaact tcttgcaaag acagatcgga aaatgctcga
    34381 tactcttact gtaggtcgat attttgatta cattattgcg acagcaacag gcaagggtgc
    34441 gggtgaccgt gtctctaaat cttgataaag ctccctattg actagaggta atagtgtttt
    34501 ctcttaatcc aatttggacc atgcccagag cgggcaaaag agcggtcagc ttgttttttg
    34561 atactgtctt catatttgtc tcattttggg cagcgtttta ctctcggatg ggagcaatag
    34621 acgtattttg gcaagatatt gaatattggt atgttttcgt ttctgtcact gtagtgacat
    34681 tggctgtatt tactcatttt ggtctctatc gggctgtact tcggtatttg ggcttgcagg
    34741 ctgtagtaac gatagctttt ggtgccgcgc tgtctgcact ttcaatcata cttttctctt
    34801 actattttca gatatttttg ccccgctcag tgccggttat ttacgcaacc tttttggtta
    34861 cattgagtgg tggtgcccgt ctttttgtaa ggtttttgat atctgacttt ttgattagcg
    34921 gtcgtacacc ggtattgatt tatggtgcag gcaaagcggg tcggcagctg tatcaggtgg
    34981 tatcgcaaag tgaggactat cgtgtcgttg ctttcattga tgacaacctg aaaaaacaca
    35041 agacgacaat acaaggagtc acgatattta ggccccagta catctcccgg ttattgggaa
    35101 agcatcaagt agaaaaagtt ttccttgccg ttcccaaggc gtctcgaaat gagcgtaaac
    35161 gtatcataga gagattctca gattttccta tcgaagttat gaccattcca agtctgagcg
    35221 atatcgtgag tggtgagctt aaaattgagc agcttaaaga ggtcgcgatt gacgacctgt
    35281 tgggaagaga ctctgtttcg cctaatcaat tgttgctaga aaaaaacatc aaagacaaaa
    35341 ccgtgatggt cacgggcgct ggtggctcta ttggctcaga gctttgtcga cagatcatta
    35401 aatacaagcc aagtagattg gttctgtttg aagcgtcaga gttctcgttg tatagcatcg
    35461 aaagagagct gaaccaaaaa gcccaaggta ttgagattgt gcctatcatg ggcaatgttc
    35521 aaaaccagaa aagattggtc aacacaatga ccagttttgg tgttgagacg gtttaccacg
    35581 cagcagccta caaacacgta ccgttggttg aatacaacgt cgctgaaggt attcaaaata
    35641 atgtgtttgg tacgtaccgc gccgcatgtg cagcgattga ggccggagtg tcttcttttg
    35701 tgctcatttc taccgataaa gcggtgcgcc cgaccaatgt aatgggaaca accaaacgtc
    35761 tggcggagct gggcttacag gctttggcaa aaggttatca gaaagaccat caaaccctgt
    35821 tttcgatggt acgctttggt aatgtactgg gttcatctgg ctcggtcatt ccgctcttta
    35881 aggcgcaaat tgctaagggc ggaccagtaa ctgtcacgca taaggacatt attcgttact
    35941 tcatgactat tcctgaagct gcgcagcttg tgattcaagc gagcgccatg gcaaagggcg
    36001 gtgatgtgtt tgtgcttgat atgggtgagc cggttcgaat ttcagactta gcgaaaaacc
    36061 taattcacct gtctgggctg gaagtgaaag acgaccttaa cccagagggt gacattgaaa
    36121 tcctctacac aggcctaagg ccaggtgaaa agctgtttga agaactgctt attggcgaca
    36181 gtgtttccaa gacgtctcac gatcgcatta tgaccgccca agaagtctca atggagcaag
    36241 tcgaatacaa tcagttactt gacgatttgc agcaagcggc acaagattat gatcaacaag
    36301 cgttgcgaca gctcatgtta caagcaccaa cgggttttgt gccgactgat ggcattggtg
    36361 acttagtttg ggctcaatct aacgtcaaca aatcacaaac aaattaaaag acagaattat
    36421 gaaaattgca gttgctggaa cgggctatgt aggcctatcg aatgcgatgt tgctggctca
    36481 aaatcatgag gtagtggcgg tcgatattaa tgcagaaaaa gtagagatgc tgtgcaatgg
    36541 gcaatcgccg attgttgata gcgaaattga agcgttttta cagcgtgatg atctcaactt
    36601 tactgcaacg ctggataaag agttggcata tcgcggtgcg aactacgtga tagttgccac
    36661 gccgacagat tatgacccgc agaccaacta tttcaataca ggctctgttg agtcggtcat
    36721 taaagatgtg attgcggtga atccggatgc ggtgatcgtc atcaaatcaa ccattccagt
    36781 gggctacacg gttcgcgttc gtgaagagct tggtacagag aacgtgttct tctcaccaga
    36841 gtttttgcgt gagggcagtg ctctgtatga caaccttaat ccatctcgca tcattattgg
    36901 tgagcgcagt gagcgtgcca aggtgtttgg tgatttgctg gtagagggcg cgcagaaaca
    36961 aaacatcgac gtactgtata ccgactcaac cgaagcggaa gcggtgaagc tgttctctaa
    37021 cacctatcta gcgatgcgtg tggcgtattt taacgagtta gactcttatg ctgaagcctt
    37081 gggtctggat acgcgtcaaa tcattggagg cgtggctcta gaccctcgta tcggtgggca
    37141 ctactgcaac ccatcgtttg gctatggcgg ttactgccta ccaaaagaca ccaagcagct
    37201 tctggcgaac tatcaagaag tgccgaataa tattatcggt gctatcgtgg atgcgaatcg
    37261 cacgcgtaag gactttattg ctgagtcgat catgaagcgc aaccctaaag tggtgggtgt
    37321 ttatcgtttg atcatgaagt cgggttcgga taatttccgc gcatcgagca ttcagggcat
    37381 tatgaagcgc ttgaaagcta aaggtattga ggtcattgtg tatgaacctg tacttaaaga
    37441 agagcacttc ttccattcgc gcgttatcca ggatgtggat gcctttaaac aagaagctga
    37501 cttgattatc tctaaccgca tgttgcctga gttagaagat gtcgcggaca aggtttatac
    37561 gcgtgatttg tttggtaacg actaaattcg ttattgaatt aattgataga tatagaaacg
    37621 ggagcagtga tgctcccgtt ttttgttcgt gtctttttta ccgtggtgat tgaatcactc
    37681 ttcggtttct tgagtctctt cgtcctcaaa actcacatca agtggctctt gagacaagat
    37741 gatccctgtg ttgtcggcat acacataatc ttctggcaag aaagtcacgc cgccaaagtt
    37801 gaccggcaca tccacttccc cgacatctga ttgcgtggca ccaacaggga tagaggccag
    37861 cgcttgaatg cccaaattca tgtcttctag ctcgtcgact tcacgaatgc agccgtagac
    37921 aattatgcct tcccactcgt tgtcctcggc caattgagcg atttccgcat caataagggc
    37981 ttttcgcagt gaaccaccgc catcaatcaa caatatgcga cctacaccat cttgctctaa
    38041 aatgtcgcgg atcacaccgt tatcttcaaa gcatttcact gaggtcactt gacctgcaaa
    38101 tgaggctctg ccgccaaaat tgctaaacat tggctcgaca acatctactt gatctaggta
    38161 gatatcacat agggctgaag tactgtattc catggcggct cttctatgca gttttcaaaa
    38221 gggataaatc gagtatatcg gttgaatagg tcaatgcaat gacaaggctc aattaagtga
    38281 tcagagtttg agctataacc acaccagaaa acaagatgtt ggtgactagt gagcacttaa
    38341 ccacaatagg catcatcggg gcgatttgtg caggctgtgt ggtttgccat accgcggtac
    38401 catgtttgat gaccaccacc aagctcagta caaaaggcag gcttatccaa agcggtgatt
    38461 gctgcaccga caaatacatc gcaaatgcac tcactgcaac ggcgagtagg gcaaagtgat
    38521 acaacttagc cttgcgctca ccaagacgga ccgcaacggt acgtttgccg caagcgctgt
    38581 cgttctctat gtcgcgcatg ttgttgacgt taagtaccgc aacagcgagt aagccacaac
    38641 caatggctgg taaaaatagc agtgtgtcta aatggccggt gtgaaggaaa taagttccag
    38701 agacaccgag caaaccaaag aagataaaca ctgaaatgtc accaagtcct acatagccgt
    38761 atggtttatt gcccacggtg taggcgatag cggctgcgat agccagtacg ccaaggccga
    38821 taaaggcgag gatgttttgt agcgattcaa gggcgtgtaa cactaagaac aatccagaag
    38881 cgacagtcag caccacattc agaatgatgg cttttttcat ttctagctgc gtgacctctc
    38941 ccgactgaat ggcgcgcatc gggcctagcc tgttttcgtt gtcggtgcct tttacggcat
    39001 cgccgtagtc gttggcaagg ttggatagga tttgcagcaa agttgctgtc agcagcgcga
    39061 gcagcgccac actccatgac atttcacctt tagaaaaggc aagggcactg ccggtgatga
    39121 tagaaaccag cgcaagtggc aatgttttag gtcttgcggc atcgagccaa atacgaaaag
    39181 aagaagtcat gattacgcta cgaattaact gttttaagta agtatacggc aaaatgggaa
    39241 gtggctaaat acgcacacta aatatggtct tagtatggga ttagtatgat attgatgggt
    39301 gtgtgaagtg cgctgaaaat cttcacggtt aagcggtata gcatgtggcg tctggctagg
    39361 ggaaaacaag agataacata gtgaactcaa acaaaacgaa aaagccgtgc gtctacatcg
    39421 ctgcatcgaa aggacgtggc gtggtctata tcggcgtcac atctaacctt tctgagcgaa
    39481 tttggaaaca caaacacggc gtgaccgaag gtatcgtaaa gaaatacaac gtcaatcaac
    39541 tggttcacta cgaatggttt gaaacgatgg aagaggctgc gtcaagagag ctgcaattgc
    39601 gccattggga gtgggcttgg aagaatgagt tggtgaccag tagtaaccct tattggaagg
    39661 atttaagtca cgaattatgg tgatgttaaa ggttcgtcat tcttgtacag acaggaatct
    39721 tctagaggct tagtgcgtgc ttgagtagac ccctgcctgc gcagggggga cggtaatttt
    39781 gagtgcggtg atgttaaagg ctcgtcattc ctgtgtagac aggaatctat ttgaggcttg
    39841 gtgctttgag tagacccctg cctgcgcagg ggtgacgata attttaaggg tgacgataat
    39901 tttaagggtg acgataattt taagggtgac gataatttta agggtgacga taatttcagt
    39961 cgtggcgata atttgagtac actctttaaa gaataaagcg actcaaatct tcatcttcaa
    40021 caaactcacc taacttcgat ttcacatagc cagagtcaat cacgagcttc gagccaggct
    40081 tgtcagtggc ttcaaatgaa atctcatcca tcaggcgctc catcacagta tgaaggcgac
    40141 gcgcaccgat gttctcggta gtttcgttga ctgtccacgc cgcatccgcg atctgttgga
    40201 tgccgtcggt ggtgaattca acatcgactt cttccgtctt catcagcgcg atgtattgct
    40261 ctgtcagtga tgcttttggt tcggttagga tgcgtttaaa gtcatcgctg cttagggctt
    40321 ctagctcaac tcgaattggc aggcggcctt gtagttcagg gataaggtcc gatggcttcg
    40381 ctacttggaa cgcaccagag gtaataaaca ggatgtggtc tgtttttacc atgccatgct
    40441 tggttgagac cgtgctgcct tcaatcaatg gcagtagatc gcgctgcacg ccttcgcgtg
    40501 atacgtctgg acctgatgct tcaccacgct tacagatttt atcgatctca tcgataaaca
    40561 cgatgccgtt gttttcaacg ttgtaaattg cttgctcttt tagctcttct tgattgacca
    40621 gtttagcggc ttcttcttcc acaagggctt tgagagcatc tttaattttt agcttacgct
    40681 tcttcttggt gtcaccgcca aggttctgga acatgctttg cagctgattc gtcatctctt
    40741 ccataccagg aggtgacatg atttctacgc ccatttgagg cgctgctgtt tcgatgtcga
    40801 tctctttgtc atcaagtttg ccttcgcgca gtttcttacg gaagatttga cgagtattgg
    40861 aagaagcgtc gtcagtaggc tgctcgtttt gaccccaagc atcacgtgct ggtggaagca
    40921 gagcgtcaag aatgcgctct tccgcttgct cttcagcgcg gaatttcact ttttccatcg
    40981 cttgctggtg ggtcatcttg atcgcaacgt ctgtcagatc acggatgatg gtttctactt
    41041 ctttacctac gtatcccacc tctgtgaact tggtggcttc taccttgatg aacggagcat
    41101 tagcaagttt cgctaagcgg cgtgcgatct cggttttacc cacacccgtt ggaccgatca
    41161 ttaagatgtt ctttggtgaa acttctacac gtaagctctc ttcgagctgc atgcggcgcc
    41221 agcggtttcg cagcgcgata gcaacagagc gcttagcttt gtcttggcca atgatatggc
    41281 ggtttaactc atgaacaatc tcgcgaggag tcatctcaga cataattaat tccttacaaa
    41341 acttctggca ccaatgtgtg ccagttggaa attagactca tgacctagtt agtgtcagtg
    41401 tcatgcttaa aagcacgtca ttcctgtgca gacaggaatc tactcaaggc ttggtgcgtg
    41461 ctaacagtag atccccgcct acgcggggat gacgcatttt gttagcagcc tgagacattt
    41521 atttaccgag gcgaccttac ttgttttctg tcgcgtcgct ttctagttct tcaatagtgt
    41581 ggtgatggtt ggtgaacaca caaatatcgc cagcaatctt aagtgctttc tctgcgatct
    41641 cgcgcgcatc taattctgtg ttctcgagca gtgccgtcgc tgccgcttga gcaaagttac
    41701 caccagagcc aatcgcaatg aggtcattct ctggctgaac cacatcaccg ttaccggtga
    41761 taatcagtga agcggtttca tccgctaccg ccagtagcgc ttctagtttg cgaagtgcac
    41821 ggtcgctacg ccagtctttc gcaagctcaa ccgccgcttt ggttaggtgg ccttggtgca
    41881 tttgcagctt gctttcaaag cgctcaaaca gagtaaacgc gtcagccgta ccgccagcaa
    41941 aacctgcgag tacttggttg ttgtagagtc tacgaacctt acgggcattg cctttcatta
    42001 cggtgttgcc cagcgatact tgtccatcac ccgcgatcac gactttgttg ttacgacgta
    42061 cagatacaat agtagtcacg acgtttgcct cttattggtt ttaatttggt tatggaatgg
    42121 atatgtggac gcgaggaatg gaattcaagg ggaagagctt ttcgggaatg taaacgaaat
    42181 cagcccctgt tatgagaggc tgattattgg ttgttttttg ttggcgagct tcagagctta
    42241 ctgcgcttct ttccaaatag cgcaaggctc aattttagcg cgctgtagct tgtgcttttc
    42301 gcgctcggca tcgcgtttaa gcttgtaagg acccagtacg actctaaacc agctgctgtt
    42361 ttctttcttg cgaatttggc ttgagatgcc ttggaaggca atgtccaact tacgagcttc
    42421 cgcctgtgct agcgttttgt atgcgccgca ctgcatgatg taagggatct tagaaaccac
    42481 ttgctctttg gcttttacct caacctcacg ctttggcaag gtttccacat agtcccactt
    42541 ttcttcaggt ggcggtggga ttggtttcgc cggctttggt ttcggcttag gtgctggttt
    42601 ggtggtcaca ggagcgggct tggctggctc tgggtcgtta cttagtaggt acaacccgta
    42661 accaaaccca ctggcgagca aaatcgctag caagccactg cgccagggtt tcttaccgga
    42721 agttctcttt tttgcagggc gacgactggt gcctttgccc cgtcttacat agtctcggtt
    42781 tgccacttag attggttctg attgaaataa ctcactgacc tcatggtaaa taccgcgagg
    42841 tcaagttgca agtcagtatc gtgccaacta caagattctt ggaggagccg cactgtcgcg
    42901 gatcacaagt tcggtatcca ataagcgaga gcctgcgcga acgtccgcgc ctttgagtac
    42961 ttcaagcatc atatacatcg cttggcgacc aatctcatat cgtggctgag agacggtggt
    43021 taacggtgga tcgcagtatt gagcaaattg aatgtcatca aagcccacta cagataagtc
    43081 ttggggaact cgcagaccaa gcttcttcgc ttcctgcatt gcgccaatcg ccatcacatc
    43141 gttgtgacag aatattgcgg ttggtggttc aggtagggca agtagggtac gaaccaatcg
    43201 cgcgccagct tcaaatgtaa agtcaccttt aaccgtgtaa gctggattca tcggcaggcc
    43261 agctcggcgc agtgcttgtt ggtagccttg ctgtctaaaa cggcacagga atgctgtgtc
    43321 aggaccggcg atttgtgcga tgcgcttatg gcctaaattc gaaaggtagt taaccgcctc
    43381 aaacgctgag gtgaggttat caatgtgaac cgttggtagc tcaagctctg gtgcaaattc
    43441 acatgccatc acaataggtg gtaagttttt ttgctcaggc ttgctgatat caaacggtag
    43501 gtcagtaccg agtagcagca taccgtcggc ctgtttagta aacacgagat ttacaaaaga
    43561 ggtttcacgt tttttcgact gaccactatc acccagtaac actaggtaac catgttccat
    43621 tgcggcatct tcaataccac gaatgatctc ggaaaaatac gggtcgcaaa tgtcgggaac
    43681 aatcgtcact atggttttgg attcatttct gcgaagattg cgtgcgagtg aattgggaga
    43741 ataaccagct tccaaaacag catcttcaac acgtttacgc gtagaagatg acactttttc
    43801 tgggttcatc aaagctctcg aaaccgtagc cgttgagacg cctgcaagct gggcaacatc
    43861 cttcattgtc gccataaacg tgtgtcctct ctctgtatgt ctgaacctat agggaaggtc
    43921 tattatttat tgttatcttt ccctgtgggt tattcctgtg ttaaatgatt catttatcta
    43981 gtaaatagat ttataagatc tatttttaca atcatgaacc aatactaaat attattcatt
    44041 tctcgaatga aagttacggc ctgattaaca gattttgcaa aacaattgtg aagcatatca
    44101 caactaacgc cgcttatttt tttgtcagta accattttgc ttggtgtgtt aggttaagaa
    44161 tgggtatcta gctgaggtct tgcggctcta catccagtga ccagcgcact ttttttgcca
    44221 aaggcaattg agcaatgaca ggtttggccg cgctgatgat cttctgcatt tgtgggcgac
    44281 tcggtacttg cagcaccagt tgccatcgcg cttttcctgc gcgtttcgct atgggtgcag
    44341 gggttggacc cagtaccata caagcgttat caaagagcgg atgagcttcc aatgagtaac
    44401 gtacctgcct taggaagttc tcgacttcat tactgttgtt ggcttcggcg cgaaccaaag
    44461 tcaaaaaact aaatggcggc aacttggcta gcttacgctc gtcaatgact gtttcggcaa
    44521 agtggcgata gtctttatgc agcaagcttt gcagcaatgg atgttctggg tggtgagttt
    44581 gtagcagtac ttcgcctggc ttactggcac gacctgcgcg accagcgact tggatgaaga
    44641 gctgggcgag cctttctgag gctctaaagt cactgctata cagtgaacca tcgacatcca
    44701 acagcgccac aagcgtcaca ttggggaagt ggtgtccctt ggcgagcatt tgggtgccaa
    44761 tcaaaatttg atattcattc ttcttgatag cgtccaatgc ggcttctagg ctgcctttgc
    44821 gcctagtgct atcgcggtcg atacgaatag tattgtattc gggaaataag ctctcaagct
    44881 gagcctctaa ctgctcagtc cccacgccta cagtgaccag ttgatgcgat ccacagcctt
    44941 cacactgatg cacaatcggg cgctgcgagc cacaatggtg gcagcgaatt tcattgcttg
    45001 attggtgata ggtgtagtac gcatcgcagc ggtgacactc agcagtccag ccacattcgt
    45061 gacacattag ggctgggcta aatcctcgtc ggttcaagaa caacatgact tggttgcccg
    45121 cctctaaatg gcggcgtagc tcagcgataa gtggtgccga gagtccagct tcgagaaact
    45181 gacctttgac atcaatcacc ttgtttgtgg tcggaacggc gagtcctgcg cgctgactga
    45241 gaatcaaatg atgatacttt cctgcgagtg cgttttgcag cgtttcgata catggcgttg
    45301 cggatcctaa gatgattggg atctgctctt tgttagcgcg catcacagcc acatcgcgag
    45361 catgataacg aaggctatct tgctgtttgt aggacgtatc gtgctcttca tcgacaataa
    45421 tgatgccgag atcggcaaac ggtgtcagca gcgccgagcg ggtgccaata acaatgcctg
    45481 cgaccttatc gcgtgcactt aaccaagcat ttaggcgctc ggtgtcatta agcccagagt
    45541 ggatgacttc aatcggcaca ttaaagcgtt tgcgaaagcg gttgatagtc tgtggcgtga
    45601 ggccaatttc cggcacgaga accaaagctt gcttgccacg ctctaacacg ggcttaatca
    45661 tctgtaggta gacttcggtt ttgcctgaac cggtgacccc ttcaagcaga tagcagccaa
    45721 actcgttctg gctattgacc gaagcaatag ccacggcttg ttcggcgttt aagcgaagat
    45781 caagcggatc gttacagatc gcctcaggcc aagtggtgga ctttgtctgt ttctcgattg
    45841 atgcgatcca gcctttttcc gtgagtgttt taagcacact tgtactcaca tcactatcga
    45901 cgaaagtttg atgcgagcac ggacctgact cgagcatgct catgactttg gcttgcttta
    45961 ctgcgcgacc gaaaccagag atgagctgat ttttccccga ttctgtgatg tgccattcaa
    46021 cagtcgctgc aaactctgcg ggtttccctt tgcgcagtgc tgcgggtagg gcgttactta
    46081 acgtgtcccc aagcggatat tggtaataaa ggctgcacca tgagataaga tcaaacagcg
    46141 gtttagacca gacaggtgag ctgtcgagcg ccgcttttat tggcttaagt ttttctatcg
    46201 ggaattcaga ttcgtggctg aacgctatca caataccgac cagggtcttt ggtccaaaag
    46261 ggacagacac acgtccgccg accacaggaa ataggtgggc tggaactagg tagtcaaact
    46321 gtttgtcgag tggtacgggt aaagccacgc gagcgacatt tgggcgcata atgaggtcgg
    46381 tattgataaa gaagaggtct attctaa
//
