# Supplementary material for: Structure and Biosynthetic Gene Cluster of Sulfated Capsular Polysaccharide from the Marine Bacterium Vibrio sp. KMM 8419
Source: Int J Mol Sci. 2024 Dec 1;25(23):12927. doi: 10.3390/ijms252312927 (PMC11641403; doi:10.3390/ijms252312927)
Supplement: Supplementary file 1 [file ijms-25-12927-s001.zip › SupplDataS1S2_2.gbk]

LOCUS       1                      71854 bp    DNA     linear   UNK 01-JAN-1980
DEFINITION  1.
ACCESSION   1
VERSION     1
KEYWORDS    .
SOURCE      
  ORGANISM  
            .
COMMENT     ##antiSMASH-Data-START##
            Version      :: 7.1.0
            Run date     :: 2024-11-24 08:02:07
            NOTE: This is a single region extracted from a larger record!
            Orig. start  :: 1269056
            Orig. end    :: 1340910
            ##antiSMASH-Data-END##
FEATURES             Location/Qualifiers
     protocluster    1..71854
                     /aStool="rule-based-clusters"
                     /category="saccharide"
                     /contig_edge="False"
                     /core_location="[10000:61854]"
                     /cutoff="20000"
                     /detection_rule="minimum(2, [Alpha-amylase,
                     Alpha-amylase_C, Bac_transf, CBM_48, Capsule_synth,
                     DegT_DnrJ_EryC1, Epimerase_2, Glyco_tran_28_C,
                     Glyco_transf_28, Glyco_transf_8, Glyco_transf_8C,
                     Glyco_transf_9, Glycos_transf_1, Glycos_transf_2,
                     Glycos_transf_4, MannoseP_isomer, PIG-L, Poly_export,
                     Polysacc_synt, Polysacc_synt_2, RmlD_sub_bind, Wzy_C,
                     dTDP_sugar_isom])"
                     /neighbourhood="10000"
                     /product="saccharide"
                     /protocluster_number="1"
                     /tool="antismash"
     proto_core      10001..61854
                     /aStool="rule-based-clusters"
                     /tool="antismash"
                     /cutoff="20000"
                     /detection_rule="minimum(2, [Alpha-amylase,
                     Alpha-amylase_C, Bac_transf, CBM_48, Capsule_synth,
                     DegT_DnrJ_EryC1, Epimerase_2, Glyco_tran_28_C,
                     Glyco_transf_28, Glyco_transf_8, Glyco_transf_8C,
                     Glyco_transf_9, Glycos_transf_1, Glycos_transf_2,
                     Glycos_transf_4, MannoseP_isomer, PIG-L, Poly_export,
                     Polysacc_synt, Polysacc_synt_2, RmlD_sub_bind, Wzy_C,
                     dTDP_sugar_isom])"
                     /neighbourhood="10000"
                     /product="saccharide"
                     /protocluster_number="1"
     cand_cluster    1..71854
                     /candidate_cluster_number="1"
                     /contig_edge="False"
                     /detection_rules="minimum(2, [Alpha-amylase,
                     Alpha-amylase_C, Bac_transf, CBM_48, Capsule_synth,
                     DegT_DnrJ_EryC1, Epimerase_2, Glyco_tran_28_C,
                     Glyco_transf_28, Glyco_transf_8, Glyco_transf_8C,
                     Glyco_transf_9, Glycos_transf_1, Glycos_transf_2,
                     Glycos_transf_4, MannoseP_isomer, PIG-L, Poly_export,
                     Polysacc_synt, Polysacc_synt_2, RmlD_sub_bind, Wzy_C,
                     dTDP_sugar_isom])"
                     /kind="single"
                     /product="saccharide"
                     /protoclusters="1"
                     /tool="antismash"
     region          1..71854
                     /candidate_cluster_numbers="1"
                     /contig_edge="False"
                     /product="saccharide"
                     /region_number="6"
                     /rules="minimum(2, [Alpha-amylase, Alpha-amylase_C,
                     Bac_transf, CBM_48, Capsule_synth, DegT_DnrJ_EryC1,
                     Epimerase_2, Glyco_tran_28_C, Glyco_transf_28,
                     Glyco_transf_8, Glyco_transf_8C, Glyco_transf_9,
                     Glycos_transf_1, Glycos_transf_2, Glycos_transf_4,
                     MannoseP_isomer, PIG-L, Poly_export, Polysacc_synt,
                     Polysacc_synt_2, RmlD_sub_bind, Wzy_C, dTDP_sugar_isom])"
                     /tool="antismash"
     misc_feature    complement(2740..2753)
                     /note="TFBS match to BldD, Development and antibiotic
                     global regulator, confidence: weak, score: 18.64"
                     /tool="antismash"
     misc_feature    3755..3768
                     /note="TFBS match to BldD, Development and antibiotic
                     global regulator, confidence: weak, score: 19.6"
                     /tool="antismash"
     misc_feature    4562..4573
                     /note="TFBS match to AfsR, Pleiotropic regulatory for
                     antibiotic production, confidence: medium, score: 19.59"
                     /tool="antismash"
     CDS             complement(4622..5524)
                     /gene_functions="biosynthetic-additional
                     (rule-based-clusters) NTP_transf_3"
                     /gene_functions="biosynthetic-additional (smcogs)
                     SMCOG1064:glucose-1-phosphate
                     adenylyl/thymidylyltransferase (Score: 224.5; E-value:
                     2.8e-68)"
                     /gene_kind="biosynthetic-additional"
                     /locus_tag="ctg1_1106"
                     /sec_met_domain="NTP_transf_3 (E-value: 6.1e-08, bitscore:
                     30.5, seeds: 297, tool: rule-based-clusters)"
                     /transl_table=11
                     /translation="MIKKCLFPAAGYGTRFLPATKSMPKEMMPVVNKPLIEYGVEEAID
                     AGMDNMCIVTGRGKHTLMDHFDKNYELEHQIEGTNKEALLVDIRRLIDSASYTYIRQRE
                     MKGLGHAILTGRELVGDEPFAVVLADDLCVNPQGDGVLQQMVGLYNQFRCSIVAVQEVP
                     KDQTHKYGVIAGDTIRDDLLRVTDMVEKPAPGTEPSNLAIIGRYILTPDIFELIENTEP
                     GKGGEVQITDALLKQAQQGCVIAYKFKGERFDCGSVEGYIEATNYCFENLYLANQKTEL
                     QQQPTKKVTAVDKGELEPA"
     PFAM_domain     complement(4727..5500)
                     /aSDomain="NTP_transferase"
                     /aSTool="clusterhmmer"
                     /database="35.0"
                     /db_xref="PF00483.26"
                     /db_xref="GO:0009058"
                     /description="Nucleotidyl transferase"
                     /detection="hmmscan"
                     /domain_id="clusterhmmer_ctg1_1106_0161"
                     /evalue="1.20E-30"
                     /gene_ontologies="GO:0009058: biosynthetic process"
                     /label="ctg1_1106"
                     /locus_tag="ctg1_1106"
                     /protein_end="266"
                     /protein_start="8"
                     /score="107.0"
                     /tool="antismash"
                     /translation="AAGYGTRFLPATKSMPKEMMPVVNKPLIEYGVEEAIDAGMDNMCI
                     VTGRGKHTLMDHFDKNYELEHQIEGTNKEALLVDIRRLIDSASYTYIRQREMKGLGHAI
                     LTGRELVGDEPFAVVLADDLCVNPQGDGVLQQMVGLYNQFRCSIVAVQEVPKDQTHKYG
                     VIAGDTIRDDLLRVTDMVEKPAPGTEPSNLAIIGRYILTPDIFELIENTEPGKGGEVQI
                     TDALLKQAQQGCVIAYKFKGERFDCGSVEGYIEATN"
     aSDomain        complement(4733..5521)
                     /aSDomain="TIGR01099"
                     /aSTool="tigrfam"
                     /description="galU: UTP--glucose-1-phosphate
                     uridylyltransferase"
                     /detection="hmmscan"
                     /domain_id="TIGRFam_ctg1_1106_0058"
                     /evalue="4.60E-119"
                     /identifier="TIGR01099"
                     /label="ctg1_1106"
                     /locus_tag="ctg1_1106"
                     /protein_end="264"
                     /protein_start="1"
                     /score="394.7"
                     /tool="antismash"
                     /translation="IKKCLFPAAGYGTRFLPATKSMPKEMMPVVNKPLIEYGVEEAIDA
                     GMDNMCIVTGRGKHTLMDHFDKNYELEHQIEGTNKEALLVDIRRLIDSASYTYIRQREM
                     KGLGHAILTGRELVGDEPFAVVLADDLCVNPQGDGVLQQMVGLYNQFRCSIVAVQEVPK
                     DQTHKYGVIAGDTIRDDLLRVTDMVEKPAPGTEPSNLAIIGRYILTPDIFELIENTEPG
                     KGGEVQITDALLKQAQQGCVIAYKFKGERFDCGSVEGYIEA"
     CDS             complement(5650..6279)
                     /locus_tag="ctg1_1107"
                     /transl_table=11
                     /translation="MNKRILIAAIRIVPKRLQEKALSKALNFLFSQQPLNVEDGTTLEI
                     QLSELKHGWHFTIRHGHLVPLPKLTQPAAITVSSDLDTALTLQDKATLTKAISSEKVTI
                     VGQQKKAFLASISALSQQTLDQLVSGGYRFLRLKQPPRLNINTVTFADVRNQQDVDFLR
                     DEAIRLEKQDLSLALRLMEIAHKARPHGPVIKQKVQQYRNELTANS"
     CDS             complement(6304..8970)
                     /locus_tag="ctg1_1108"
                     /transl_table=11
                     /translation="MNQLPNVSPAKGFIDALDAGRLRGWMFDPQATSDDKTFYVALQGH
                     IIATGTANQYRQDLEQAGFGDGHCSFSLPITLPLSSLVGKTLTLLDDQERPIIGAQLTV
                     NAPASRISFTLAAFSATQLTFAYRTEAPQKAQLLLSVDHAPLTSVETQLESGTGMLTVP
                     LPANAHENKEVLFSLALSGLPCLVWQQRLYLAPLCADIQTASDENTTGQKQENKVLRGQ
                     ALAASLISSMSNDSVESAQSALHAFAASQGQLAFPLSLPNVTAPEIAIILPVGLRKAEL
                     YPFIGAYLLAYGDAPYQLIWVTNDNETVAIPNLITVTVPRDSTPAAALQQAVKSVVAPI
                     TVVCPFVVDFDKHSLPSMQSQLAKPHTGFIGSGLQDYSGYIIDSGSVLERTFDEHGNIG
                     ELAAHCQHRYQRPIHHCLIAPSAYRTADLKPLTSSLGVNDVTELLIDWQHQLNSQQRGG
                     VYLNRAFSRTSVTADQWQSQKEAVSLALANVKQRMTPTTLCFQGRPRLGTFIMIDAQIP
                     TPDKDAGSYAAIQEMRLLQGLGYHVVFIPLNLTGDPNYIQTLQDIGIEVCYAPYYQTFA
                     DALQRHLQTADGIYITRHHVASQCLDYIQTQAPSVPILFNNADLHFLREIRSALALNTD
                     TAEAKQQQQQLLQAALQTKNSELDVMQRADVVLSYNDAEHAVITSHLLVQDKIFKCPWV
                     LEEKTQLCQFESSDGIAFLGGYKHWPNVEAVEYFLINVFPALVKQAPDINVYLYGSHMP
                     DEFQRFEHPNLKLVGYVENLDDVFLKHRIFIAPLQSGAGIKGKVLESAAYGTPSVLTPM
                     AAESTGLIDGLNTVIADTPDAWVEKINAVYNDRHLWTQLSQNTHTLATKQYSFQHGLEK
                     LAAALHFAGLKTTCSKH"
     PFAM_domain     complement(6439..6843)
                     /aSDomain="Glyco_trans_1_4"
                     /aSTool="clusterhmmer"
                     /database="35.0"
                     /db_xref="PF13692.9"
                     /description="Glycosyl transferases group 1"
                     /detection="hmmscan"
                     /domain_id="clusterhmmer_ctg1_1108_0162"
                     /evalue="2.80E-19"
                     /label="ctg1_1108"
                     /locus_tag="ctg1_1108"
                     /protein_end="844"
                     /protein_start="709"
                     /score="69.9"
                     /tool="antismash"
                     /translation="IAFLGGYKHWPNVEAVEYFLINVFPALVKQAPDINVYLYGSHMPD
                     EFQRFEHPNLKLVGYVENLDDVFLKHRIFIAPLQSGAGIKGKVLESAAYGTPSVLTPMA
                     AESTGLIDGLNTVIADTPDAWVEKINAVYND"
     CDS             complement(9004..9897)
                     /locus_tag="ctg1_1109"
                     /transl_table=11
                     /translation="MFKKKKAPQPEVHTPSLEDYQFHIDAVTPELISGWAINKQTKQSA
                     AIEVRSGEQVIWQTTATTPREDLAQAGLGDCAFSITPDVKTLAADIEAVDVFIDGFKAN
                     ELPYPLVMQALHPEHYICHIDVINDANINGWAKYQRLNGHRVDVEIKADGITVGRALAD
                     QLRPDLKEAKIGDGQYGFKLTLDVAQLPAATVSGDIYLDGKPSGLAPVEISIDPQAYQR
                     AKFMAEFASQIGDFSQLLEQEQQRINTQIIELNQGQQPTSLNTVTNIAIANIAELSARM
                     SILERVVAQNLLPNQK"
     CDS             complement(10001..11023)
                     /NRPS_PKS="Domain: NAD_binding_4 (4-166). E-value: 8.8e-13.
                     Score: 39.8. Matches aSDomain:
                     nrpspksdomains_ctg1_1110_NAD_binding_4.1"
                     /gene_functions="biosynthetic (rule-based-clusters)
                     saccharide: RmlD_sub_bind"
                     /gene_functions="biosynthetic (rule-based-clusters)
                     saccharide: Polysacc_synt_2"
                     /gene_functions="biosynthetic-additional (smcogs)
                     SMCOG1010:NAD-dependent epimerase/dehydratase (Score:
                     250.2; E-value: 5.1e-76)"
                     /gene_kind="biosynthetic"
                     /locus_tag="ctg1_1110"
                     /sec_met_domain="RmlD_sub_bind (E-value: 5e-13, bitscore:
                     46.1, seeds: 37, tool: rule-based-clusters)"
                     /sec_met_domain="Polysacc_synt_2 (E-value: 1.5e-17,
                     bitscore: 61.0, seeds: 77, tool: rule-based-clusters)"
                     /transl_table=11
                     /translation="MNILVTGGAGYIGSHTLIELIQNGHEVIVLDNLCNSSVIALQRVE
                     AITQKTLTFYQGDIRDSSLLNDIFKQHSIQSVIHFAGLKAVGESVAKPILYYQNNVEGT
                     LSLCEAMDRFDCRNLVFSSSATVYGDPTTLPITEDLPLSTTNPYGASKLMVENILTDLY
                     QADTRWNIACLRYFNPVGAHESGLIGEDPNGIPNNLLPFISQVAVGKREKLAVFGNDYD
                     TKDGTGVRDYIHVVDLARGHLAAINKLSQSPGLLKVNLGTGNGYSVFDMLSAFEKACGK
                     ILSFEVVPRRPGDIAACYSSPQLAKDILGWQATHCLQDMVESSWKWQSRNPNGYDEPTQ
                     "
     aSDomain        complement(10022..11020)
                     /aSDomain="TIGR01179"
                     /aSTool="tigrfam"
                     /description="galE: UDP-glucose 4-epimerase GalE"
                     /detection="hmmscan"
                     /domain_id="TIGRFam_ctg1_1110_0059"
                     /evalue="5.10E-137"
                     /identifier="TIGR01179"
                     /label="ctg1_1110"
                     /locus_tag="ctg1_1110"
                     /protein_end="334"
                     /protein_start="1"
                     /score="454.1"
                     /tool="antismash"
                     /translation="NILVTGGAGYIGSHTLIELIQNGHEVIVLDNLCNSSVIALQRVEA
                     ITQKTLTFYQGDIRDSSLLNDIFKQHSIQSVIHFAGLKAVGESVAKPILYYQNNVEGTL
                     SLCEAMDRFDCRNLVFSSSATVYGDPTTLPITEDLPLSTTNPYGASKLMVENILTDLYQ
                     ADTRWNIACLRYFNPVGAHESGLIGEDPNGIPNNLLPFISQVAVGKREKLAVFGNDYDT
                     KDGTGVRDYIHVVDLARGHLAAINKLSQSPGLLKVNLGTGNGYSVFDMLSAFEKACGKI
                     LSFEVVPRRPGDIAACYSSPQLAKDILGWQATHCLQDMVESSWKWQSRNPNG"
     PFAM_domain     complement(10265..11017)
                     /aSDomain="Epimerase"
                     /aSTool="clusterhmmer"
                     /database="35.0"
                     /db_xref="PF01370.24"
                     /description="NAD dependent epimerase/dehydratase family"
                     /detection="hmmscan"
                     /domain_id="clusterhmmer_ctg1_1110_0163"
                     /evalue="4.50E-57"
                     /label="ctg1_1110"
                     /locus_tag="ctg1_1110"
                     /protein_end="253"
                     /protein_start="2"
                     /score="193.4"
                     /tool="antismash"
                     /translation="ILVTGGAGYIGSHTLIELIQNGHEVIVLDNLCNSSVIALQRVEAI
                     TQKTLTFYQGDIRDSSLLNDIFKQHSIQSVIHFAGLKAVGESVAKPILYYQNNVEGTLS
                     LCEAMDRFDCRNLVFSSSATVYGDPTTLPITEDLPLSTTNPYGASKLMVENILTDLYQA
                     DTRWNIACLRYFNPVGAHESGLIGEDPNGIPNNLLPFISQVAVGKREKLAVFGNDYDTK
                     DGTGVRDYIHVVDLARGHLAAINKLSQSP"
     aSDomain        complement(10526..11011)
                     /aSDomain="NAD_binding_4"
                     /aSTool="nrps_pks_domains"
                     /database="nrpspksdomains.hmm"
                     /detection="hmmscan"
                     /domain_id="nrpspksdomains_ctg1_1110_NAD_binding_4.1"
                     /evalue="8.80E-13"
                     /label="ctg1_1110_NAD_binding_4.1"
                     /locus_tag="ctg1_1110"
                     /protein_end="166"
                     /protein_start="4"
                     /score="39.8"
                     /tool="antismash"
                     /translation="VTGGAGYIGSHTLIELIQNGHEVIVLDNLCNSSVIALQRVEAITQ
                     KTLTFYQGDIRDSSLLNDIFKQHSIQSVIHFAGLKAVGESVAKPILYYQNNVEGTLSLC
                     EAMDRFDCRNLVFSSSATVYGDPTTLPITEDLPLSTTNPYGASKLMVENILTDLYQAD"
     CDS_motif       complement(10655..10780)
                     /aSTool="nrps_pks_domains"
                     /database="abmotifs"
                     /detection="hmmscan"
                     /domain_id="nrpspksmotif_ctg1_1110_0002"
                     /evalue="7.80E+00"
                     /label="PKSI-KR_m1"
                     /locus_tag="ctg1_1110"
                     /protein_end="123"
                     /protein_start="81"
                     /score="-0.7"
                     /tool="antismash"
                     /translation="GLKAVGESVAKPILYYQNNVEGTLSLCEAMDRFDCRNLVFSS"
     CDS_motif       complement(10934..11014)
                     /aSTool="nrps_pks_domains"
                     /database="abmotifs"
                     /detection="hmmscan"
                     /domain_id="nrpspksmotif_ctg1_1110_0001"
                     /evalue="6.90E-04"
                     /label="PKSI-KR_m1"
                     /locus_tag="ctg1_1110"
                     /protein_end="30"
                     /protein_start="3"
                     /score="12.3"
                     /tool="antismash"
                     /translation="LVTGGAGYIGSHTLIELIQNGHEVIVL"
     CDS             complement(11105..12064)
                     /gene_functions="biosynthetic (rule-based-clusters)
                     saccharide: RmlD_sub_bind"
                     /gene_functions="biosynthetic-additional (smcogs)
                     SMCOG1010:NAD-dependent epimerase/dehydratase (Score:
                     224.5; E-value: 3.5e-68)"
                     /gene_kind="biosynthetic"
                     /locus_tag="ctg1_1111"
                     /sec_met_domain="RmlD_sub_bind (E-value: 6e-09, bitscore:
                     32.7, seeds: 37, tool: rule-based-clusters)"
                     /transl_table=11
                     /translation="MKKIFVAGHRGMVGSAIVRQLIKRGDVQVVTKTRSELDLTNQQAV
                     ADFFASEDIDQVYLAAAKVGGIHANDTYPAEFIYENLMIESNVINSAYQNRVRKLLFLG
                     SSCIYPKLAEQPMQETALLTGTLEQTNEPYAIAKIAGIKLCESYNRQYGVDYRSVMPTN
                     LYGPHDNFHPENAHVIPALLRRFHEAAQRGDSEVVAWGSGTPMREFLHVDDMAAASIHV
                     MELDQATYNENTEPMLRHINVGTGIDCTIRELVETVAKVTGFKGNIVWDTTKPDGAPRK
                     LMNVARLSNLGWKHKYNLKEGLEMTYHWFLRNQDTLRG"
     PFAM_domain     complement(11336..12055)
                     /aSDomain="Epimerase"
                     /aSTool="clusterhmmer"
                     /database="35.0"
                     /db_xref="PF01370.24"
                     /description="NAD dependent epimerase/dehydratase family"
                     /detection="hmmscan"
                     /domain_id="clusterhmmer_ctg1_1111_0164"
                     /evalue="1.00E-74"
                     /label="ctg1_1111"
                     /locus_tag="ctg1_1111"
                     /protein_end="243"
                     /protein_start="3"
                     /score="251.2"
                     /tool="antismash"
                     /translation="IFVAGHRGMVGSAIVRQLIKRGDVQVVTKTRSELDLTNQQAVADF
                     FASEDIDQVYLAAAKVGGIHANDTYPAEFIYENLMIESNVINSAYQNRVRKLLFLGSSC
                     IYPKLAEQPMQETALLTGTLEQTNEPYAIAKIAGIKLCESYNRQYGVDYRSVMPTNLYG
                     PHDNFHPENAHVIPALLRRFHEAAQRGDSEVVAWGSGTPMREFLHVDDMAAASIHVMEL
                     DQATYNENTEPMLRHINV"
     CDS             complement(12064..13179)
                     /gene_functions="biosynthetic (rule-based-clusters)
                     saccharide: RmlD_sub_bind"
                     /gene_functions="biosynthetic-additional (smcogs)
                     SMCOG1010:NAD-dependent epimerase/dehydratase (Score:
                     290.8; E-value: 2.2e-88)"
                     /gene_kind="biosynthetic"
                     /locus_tag="ctg1_1112"
                     /sec_met_domain="RmlD_sub_bind (E-value: 4.8e-11, bitscore:
                     39.6, seeds: 37, tool: rule-based-clusters)"
                     /transl_table=11
                     /translation="MKKALITGVTGQDGSYLAELLLEKGYQVHGIKRRASLFNTERVDH
                     IYQDRHEDNPRFFLHYGDLTDSSNLTRILKEVEPDEVYNLGAQSHVAVSFESPEYTADV
                     DAMGTLRLLEAIRLLGMEKKVKFYQASTSELYGEVQETPQTEKTRFHPRSPYAVAKLYA
                     YWIVINYRESYGMYACNGILFNHESPRRGETFVTRKITRGIANIAQGLEPCLYLGNMDA
                     LRDWGHAKDYVRMQWMMLQQDAADDFVIATGKQISVRDFVRISAAEAGITVEFTGSGVE
                     EVATVTAIEGDNAPGVKVGDVIVKVDPRYFRPAEVETLLGDPAKAKEKLGWTPEITVEQ
                     MCAEMVAYDLSKAKQHALMQSHGFDVSVAVE"
     aSDomain        complement(12124..13176)
                     /aSDomain="TIGR01472"
                     /aSTool="tigrfam"
                     /description="gmd: GDP-mannose 4,6-dehydratase"
                     /detection="hmmscan"
                     /domain_id="TIGRFam_ctg1_1112_0060"
                     /evalue="5.70E-174"
                     /identifier="TIGR01472"
                     /label="ctg1_1112"
                     /locus_tag="ctg1_1112"
                     /protein_end="352"
                     /protein_start="1"
                     /score="576.1"
                     /tool="antismash"
                     /translation="KKALITGVTGQDGSYLAELLLEKGYQVHGIKRRASLFNTERVDHI
                     YQDRHEDNPRFFLHYGDLTDSSNLTRILKEVEPDEVYNLGAQSHVAVSFESPEYTADVD
                     AMGTLRLLEAIRLLGMEKKVKFYQASTSELYGEVQETPQTEKTRFHPRSPYAVAKLYAY
                     WIVINYRESYGMYACNGILFNHESPRRGETFVTRKITRGIANIAQGLEPCLYLGNMDAL
                     RDWGHAKDYVRMQWMMLQQDAADDFVIATGKQISVRDFVRISAAEAGITVEFTGSGVEE
                     VATVTAIEGDNAPGVKVGDVIVKVDPRYFRPAEVETLLGDPAKAKEKLGWTPEITVEQM
                     CAEMVAYDLSK"
     PFAM_domain     complement(12145..13167)
                     /aSDomain="GDP_Man_Dehyd"
                     /aSTool="clusterhmmer"
                     /database="35.0"
                     /db_xref="PF16363.8"
                     /description="GDP-mannose 4,6 dehydratase"
                     /detection="hmmscan"
                     /domain_id="clusterhmmer_ctg1_1112_0165"
                     /evalue="5.30E-157"
                     /label="ctg1_1112"
                     /locus_tag="ctg1_1112"
                     /protein_end="345"
                     /protein_start="4"
                     /score="522.6"
                     /tool="antismash"
                     /translation="LITGVTGQDGSYLAELLLEKGYQVHGIKRRASLFNTERVDHIYQD
                     RHEDNPRFFLHYGDLTDSSNLTRILKEVEPDEVYNLGAQSHVAVSFESPEYTADVDAMG
                     TLRLLEAIRLLGMEKKVKFYQASTSELYGEVQETPQTEKTRFHPRSPYAVAKLYAYWIV
                     INYRESYGMYACNGILFNHESPRRGETFVTRKITRGIANIAQGLEPCLYLGNMDALRDW
                     GHAKDYVRMQWMMLQQDAADDFVIATGKQISVRDFVRISAAEAGITVEFTGSGVEEVAT
                     VTAIEGDNAPGVKVGDVIVKVDPRYFRPAEVETLLGDPAKAKEKLGWTPEITVEQMCAE
                     M"
     misc_feature    complement(13262..13276)
                     /note="TFBS match to OsdR, Development and stress
                     management regulator, confidence: weak, score: 20.22"
                     /tool="antismash"
     CDS             complement(13294..17937)
                     /gene_functions="biosynthetic (rule-based-clusters)
                     saccharide: Glycos_transf_2"
                     /gene_kind="biosynthetic"
                     /locus_tag="ctg1_1113"
                     /sec_met_domain="Glycos_transf_2 (E-value: 6e-07, bitscore:
                     26.8, seeds: 256, tool: rule-based-clusters)"
                     /transl_table=11
                     /translation="MKTVIYSLFQNHELDKFKCFVSLIASQLNAERKLFVIINDRDNKE
                     LRDFCGSISECISIFCVNKNLGVASGRNYLLKKALEDGADLFISCDSDILYEKEYFQKI
                     EASYKQLKAADSNLGVLQPVLLDGRYLKKELGISDAKSWSDVLEARSEFDGESIKPKLL
                     ARADELQQLVFHTGITNVYRAHFNQNVKYYPELPENSGPFDTFSYRTSIEKLTEMLSTG
                     QPAPIATAAGGISIFDKDLIDRIGFYDSKFDPFLYEDSEFGFRVQNGGLTSYLLPSAFA
                     VHDVFMGQSNRKPLQLAAMGKLRGVELSKAQKGSDSERYMSAHSLLYTWRHLGSELKNH
                     DISTTGIFSGLGDQFVLSYLVSFLFGRFSNQSQFNQCEPQMRFFSNLFALLPDGDGFSK
                     QSFPLTKSLDFVIGSYEKRAVEGSVDFAFRAMNCRIQQKDSGKHSRYFDAYVVIRNSGQ
                     FEYEINIDLQAYDKTKSICLHVNLEDFISSPYNADIRVKAQSVKGKTYDYGNFSIEEIY
                     PEPTLSAKDPEIKGFIEELNQFAQATNSELARVMTQTLESYLMLDKSVELAAKQVENKP
                     QATQQETNKMQTQQNQAKASDSQSASKADDGKKRILIFTDSRGQHKPAGCDHDIFAERL
                     ANDPRFDVEMYLCPLKWTTTIDFFKFIENKDLSQYDHVILYTGIVEWSPRPQQSAINDL
                     YDNQNEVNMDNWGLNTRNYSQKIVNNKKSKFDEVLGEGATSRHLSAPFPIEYEGQKTIN
                     MYSLTLAMEQVIPRLNKIDNLLFINANRFVKGWEGDFKRGRPKNIDITHRYADLFARFL
                     KPEKLLDLREWSDNDIKKYTCDNIHLTEEGSDYIYDRLLTMMKVDKGTSVPFSDKLVNS
                     LVTDPKQLIPLEPVERVLGNKAEQFKLRYTDKKHLATLIVGVMFDNDSEERVANLNFLM
                     KWIEHHWGQIFKVLFVEQGSESRFDKLGIEKRECDEHVFLYNPGYYNRGWGYNVAVKHY
                     CRDDEVVALMDTDVLPGANFLADIRDCFVGHYDFISPYQNVYYTTAEERQTIVDTFSLA
                     HLIDEKRLRNPVTITGGVLIARVSEYLACKGFEQYMGYGCEDRSLDTTILNLCDQNKVK
                     ISGHVYTHLHHKSDQKARENFNDIYSHLTNNYGCRSNPGLKPTEFIHKGCSHSSKEKTI
                     ELMLRRAKDFGNIDLYKQGDLEINGVSKRNLDALPKSVLLPPNEVDLSKYKAAELYKAP
                     EPCFGELERFRNAFLGERCFIIGNGPSLNNHDLSLLDNEFTFGVNSFYYKTRETGFRPF
                     FYVVEDNSVMKENLEEIKDYEAPFKFFPTVYKNLHPKTPNTFFFEMNRGFYEKSSPNYA
                     VPRFSTDATKELFCGQSVTYINLQLAYFMGFTEVYLIGMDFSYLIPKSHKRTGDVLLSD
                     SDDPNHFHKDYFGKGKTWKDPKLERVGNNYRMAKVVYESVGRKIYNATVGGSLEIFDRV
                     DYESLFMSNNYNIKAPEVNKKTTFTEANSLLKNGQYSDALVKYAYLAATYPEFRVYKEA
                     AMNAYLRAKYENQPIQQEVAKIVKSFL"
     PFAM_domain     complement(13780..14247)
                     /aSDomain="MptE-like"
                     /aSTool="clusterhmmer"
                     /database="35.0"
                     /db_xref="PF01973.21"
                     /description="6-hydroxymethylpterin diphosphokinase
                     MptE-like"
                     /detection="hmmscan"
                     /domain_id="clusterhmmer_ctg1_1113_0166"
                     /evalue="7.30E-20"
                     /label="ctg1_1113"
                     /locus_tag="ctg1_1113"
                     /protein_end="1386"
                     /protein_start="1230"
                     /score="71.5"
                     /tool="antismash"
                     /translation="ELERFRNAFLGERCFIIGNGPSLNNHDLSLLDNEFTFGVNSFYYK
                     TRETGFRPFFYVVEDNSVMKENLEEIKDYEAPFKFFPTVYKNLHPKTPNTFFFEMNRGF
                     YEKSSPNYAVPRFSTDATKELFCGQSVTYINLQLAYFMGFTEVYLIGMDFSY"
     CDS             complement(17941..18672)
                     /locus_tag="ctg1_1114"
                     /transl_table=11
                     /translation="MKNVSELKGKYKGNRCFILGNGPSLNKTDVLSLQNEYTFAVNSIF
                     LMTETNGFRPSFYVVEDNLVFKENKEKIDDYQHVTKILPSHYAEQLACKDECFVFNMDQ
                     DFYHKGKPERYAIPFFNDTQSDTFYCGQSVTLINMQLALYMGFSEVYLIGMDFSYSIPK
                     GHTQSGNHIKSEADDANHFHKDYFGKGKTWKDPRLGRVLRAYHMAKFAYDSAGKKIYNA
                     TPGGELELFERVDFESLLLGN"
     PFAM_domain     complement(18193..18666)
                     /aSDomain="MptE-like"
                     /aSTool="clusterhmmer"
                     /database="35.0"
                     /db_xref="PF01973.21"
                     /description="6-hydroxymethylpterin diphosphokinase
                     MptE-like"
                     /detection="hmmscan"
                     /domain_id="clusterhmmer_ctg1_1114_0167"
                     /evalue="1.40E-20"
                     /label="ctg1_1114"
                     /locus_tag="ctg1_1114"
                     /protein_end="160"
                     /protein_start="2"
                     /score="73.8"
                     /tool="antismash"
                     /translation="NVSELKGKYKGNRCFILGNGPSLNKTDVLSLQNEYTFAVNSIFLM
                     TETNGFRPSFYVVEDNLVFKENKEKIDDYQHVTKILPSHYAEQLACKDECFVFNMDQDF
                     YHKGKPERYAIPFFNDTQSDTFYCGQSVTLINMQLALYMGFSEVYLIGMDFSYS"
     CDS             complement(18687..19451)
                     /NRPS_PKS="Domain: PKS_KR (8-165). E-value: 1.2e-06. Score:
                     20.4. Matches aSDomain: nrpspksdomains_ctg1_1115_PKS_KR.1"
                     /gene_functions="biosynthetic-additional (smcogs)
                     SMCOG1001:short-chain dehydrogenase/reductase SDR (Score:
                     159.9; E-value: 1.3e-48)"
                     /gene_kind="biosynthetic-additional"
                     /locus_tag="ctg1_1115"
                     /transl_table=11
                     /translation="MNINNKKWALVTGALGGIGHALVEEYSRAGYSVIATDVKEASDSF
                     VGFGNVHFLQLNLEKIAQSEEFSLGFYEQVKLVTDGAPISALVNNAAVQILSPSRNMSR
                     EQWQASFNVNLTAPFFLSQLFLNDLEKTHGSIVNISSIHATQTKKEFVAYATTKAALSS
                     MTRNMVLDLGNKVRINAIEPAAIATEMLKAGFAGKEDKYRQLEAFHPIGRVGTPEEVAK
                     LAVFLSSDDAGFVQGACISACGGISGCLSDPD"
     PFAM_domain     complement(18714..19415)
                     /aSDomain="adh_short_C2"
                     /aSTool="clusterhmmer"
                     /database="35.0"
                     /db_xref="PF13561.9"
                     /description="Enoyl-(Acyl carrier protein) reductase"
                     /detection="hmmscan"
                     /domain_id="clusterhmmer_ctg1_1115_0168"
                     /evalue="4.00E-45"
                     /label="ctg1_1115"
                     /locus_tag="ctg1_1115"
                     /protein_end="246"
                     /protein_start="12"
                     /score="154.3"
                     /tool="antismash"
                     /translation="GALGGIGHALVEEYSRAGYSVIATDVKEASDSFVGFGNVHFLQLN
                     LEKIAQSEEFSLGFYEQVKLVTDGAPISALVNNAAVQILSPSRNMSREQWQASFNVNLT
                     APFFLSQLFLNDLEKTHGSIVNISSIHATQTKKEFVAYATTKAALSSMTRNMVLDLGNK
                     VRINAIEPAAIATEMLKAGFAGKEDKYRQLEAFHPIGRVGTPEEVAKLAVFLSSDDAGF
                     VQGACISACGGI"
     aSDomain        complement(18957..19427)
                     /aSDomain="PKS_KR"
                     /aSTool="nrps_pks_domains"
                     /database="nrpspksdomains.hmm"
                     /detection="hmmscan"
                     /domain_id="nrpspksdomains_ctg1_1115_PKS_KR.1"
                     /evalue="1.20E-06"
                     /label="ctg1_1115_PKS_KR.1"
                     /locus_tag="ctg1_1115"
                     /protein_end="165"
                     /protein_start="8"
                     /score="20.4"
                     /specificity="KR activity: inactive"
                     /specificity="KR stereochemistry: C2"
                     /tool="antismash"
                     /translation="ALVTGALGGIGHALVEEYSRAGYSVIATDVKEASDSFVGFGNVHF
                     LQLNLEKIAQSEEFSLGFYEQVKLVTDGAPISALVNNAAVQILSPSRNMSREQWQASFN
                     VNLTAPFFLSQLFLNDLEKTHGSIVNISSIHATQTKKEFVAYATTKAALSSMT"
     CDS_motif       complement(19380..19424)
                     /aSTool="nrps_pks_domains"
                     /database="abmotifs"
                     /detection="hmmscan"
                     /domain_id="nrpspksmotif_ctg1_1115_0001"
                     /evalue="5.10E-04"
                     /label="PKSI-KR_m1"
                     /locus_tag="ctg1_1115"
                     /protein_end="24"
                     /protein_start="9"
                     /score="12.7"
                     /tool="antismash"
                     /translation="LVTGALGGIGHALVE"
     CDS             complement(19459..20394)
                     /gene_functions="biosynthetic-additional
                     (rule-based-clusters) 2-Hacid_dh_C"
                     /gene_functions="biosynthetic-additional (smcogs)
                     SMCOG1072:dehydrogenase (Score: 264.2; E-value: 1.8e-80)"
                     /gene_kind="biosynthetic-additional"
                     /locus_tag="ctg1_1116"
                     /sec_met_domain="2-Hacid_dh_C (E-value: 5.9e-48, bitscore:
                     159.8, seeds: 135, tool: rule-based-clusters)"
                     /transl_table=11
                     /translation="MKKVLVTCPPMLGMFNEFVEPAKALGIELIAAKTTQVLSEEELMG
                     LLPNYDGWIIGDDPATEQVFRAGKSGQLTAAVKWGIGVDNVDFSACEKLGIPIINTPNM
                     FGGEVADVGMSLMLALARQTHFIDREIRQNNAWPKPAGMSVSGKHIGVVGFGDIGESFV
                     KRLSGFDVTATVYDPGVEGNKGYDFVERQPYPQGIEKCDFLVFTCALNQHNRHMLNGEV
                     IAAMKPGSMVVNVARGPLIDEAELISALQSGHLYAAGLDVFEEEPLPSLSPLRDMPQCI
                     FGSHNGSNTKEGVRRATYKALEEIANFLKA"
     PFAM_domain     complement(19534..20055)
                     /aSDomain="2-Hacid_dh_C"
                     /aSTool="clusterhmmer"
                     /database="35.0"
                     /db_xref="PF02826.22"
                     /db_xref="GO:0051287"
                     /description="D-isomer specific 2-hydroxyacid
                     dehydrogenase, NAD binding domain"
                     /detection="hmmscan"
                     /domain_id="clusterhmmer_ctg1_1116_0169"
                     /evalue="4.30E-47"
                     /gene_ontologies="GO:0051287: NAD binding"
                     /label="ctg1_1116"
                     /locus_tag="ctg1_1116"
                     /protein_end="287"
                     /protein_start="113"
                     /score="159.8"
                     /tool="antismash"
                     /translation="MSLMLALARQTHFIDREIRQNNAWPKPAGMSVSGKHIGVVGFGDI
                     GESFVKRLSGFDVTATVYDPGVEGNKGYDFVERQPYPQGIEKCDFLVFTCALNQHNRHM
                     LNGEVIAAMKPGSMVVNVARGPLIDEAELISALQSGHLYAAGLDVFEEEPLPSLSPLRD
                     MPQCIFGSHNG"
     CDS             complement(20405..21106)
                     /locus_tag="ctg1_1117"
                     /transl_table=11
                     /translation="MTKQRVVALLPMKANSSRVPGKNFKNFCGKPLFRWILDSLLAVEE
                     IDQVIINTDAREILAENGLVDTDRIVIRDRKKEICGDDVSMNIVLADDVANVEADIYMM
                     THTTNPLLSSSTIQEAITQYKEALSSNKADSLFTVNKIQTRFYTESCEPINHDPNNLIP
                     TQDLEPWFEENSNLYLFNRDSFSSTNARIGSKPTMMVSPALECSDIDTPDDWDRAVVMT
                     HYMLDKGLVQA"
     PFAM_domain     complement(20558..21088)
                     /aSDomain="CTP_transf_3"
                     /aSTool="clusterhmmer"
                     /database="35.0"
                     /db_xref="PF02348.22"
                     /description="Cytidylyltransferase"
                     /detection="hmmscan"
                     /domain_id="clusterhmmer_ctg1_1117_0170"
                     /evalue="2.70E-18"
                     /label="ctg1_1117"
                     /locus_tag="ctg1_1117"
                     /protein_end="183"
                     /protein_start="6"
                     /score="66.9"
                     /tool="antismash"
                     /translation="VALLPMKANSSRVPGKNFKNFCGKPLFRWILDSLLAVEEIDQVII
                     NTDAREILAENGLVDTDRIVIRDRKKEICGDDVSMNIVLADDVANVEADIYMMTHTTNP
                     LLSSSTIQEAITQYKEALSSNKADSLFTVNKIQTRFYTESCEPINHDPNNLIPTQDLEP
                     WFEENSNLYLFNRD"
     CDS             complement(21060..22007)
                     /gene_functions="biosynthetic (rule-based-clusters)
                     saccharide: Glycos_transf_2"
                     /gene_kind="biosynthetic"
                     /locus_tag="ctg1_1118"
                     /sec_met_domain="Glycos_transf_2 (E-value: 7.7e-27,
                     bitscore: 91.5, seeds: 256, tool: rule-based-clusters)"
                     /transl_table=11
                     /translation="MLASVVIRTLNEERYLTELLTSIRKQKCELVDLEIVIIDSGSTDK
                     TLDIANQFGARITYIKKEDFTFGRSLNMGCEFAKGDFLVFVSGHCIPSSEHWLDELCKP
                     LLEKNAQYTYGRQIGRDTTKFSEQCHFNKWFPEYSKIPQEGYFCNNANAAVTREMWLKY
                     KFCEQLTGLEDMHLAKKLVEDNGKVAYVAEAPVFHIHDETWKQVKTRYEREAYALKEIM
                     PDVHFSLGDFLRYYLSGVMSDSATAIREQSFSRNIKDIILFRFNHYWGTYIGNHEVRKI
                     SKQKKLNYFYPKDLEKGKYNDQTKSSSLATNESK"
     PFAM_domain     complement(21621..21998)
                     /aSDomain="Glycos_transf_2"
                     /aSTool="clusterhmmer"
                     /database="35.0"
                     /db_xref="PF00535.29"
                     /description="Glycosyl transferase family 2"
                     /detection="hmmscan"
                     /domain_id="clusterhmmer_ctg1_1118_0171"
                     /evalue="4.30E-21"
                     /label="ctg1_1118"
                     /locus_tag="ctg1_1118"
                     /protein_end="129"
                     /protein_start="3"
                     /score="75.6"
                     /tool="antismash"
                     /translation="SVVIRTLNEERYLTELLTSIRKQKCELVDLEIVIIDSGSTDKTLD
                     IANQFGARITYIKKEDFTFGRSLNMGCEFAKGDFLVFVSGHCIPSSEHWLDELCKPLLE
                     KNAQYTYGRQIGRDTTKFSEQC"
     CDS             complement(22001..22882)
                     /locus_tag="ctg1_1119"
                     /transl_table=11
                     /translation="MKKINCIAMDMELGEGPIWHRNRQSWCWFDILNSILYELPFGEST
                     PELHQLPIMASAMATIETNELLLASDTSIAIYDLVSKELGDVIELDLPSDMRTNDGGMG
                     FDGRFWFSTMQKSPSEAKGSIYSLSRNFAVEKHIDGIVIPNTMVWDTKMSGLMLSDSFH
                     QQTYLYPYEGNQFKSVELCNPLIDLKQTSSTPDGGALDSNGNMWVALWGGHKVICVNPL
                     GQTIDEINLPVPQPSSCCFGGIDHNHLIITSAKEGLTKAELDKYPLSGSIFIVELDVEG
                     IAIPGFLPEEKC"
     PFAM_domain     complement(22118..22846)
                     /aSDomain="SGL"
                     /aSTool="clusterhmmer"
                     /database="35.0"
                     /db_xref="PF08450.15"
                     /description="SMP-30/Gluconolactonase/LRE-like region"
                     /detection="hmmscan"
                     /domain_id="clusterhmmer_ctg1_1119_0172"
                     /evalue="4.80E-53"
                     /label="ctg1_1119"
                     /locus_tag="ctg1_1119"
                     /protein_end="255"
                     /protein_start="12"
                     /score="180.4"
                     /tool="antismash"
                     /translation="LGEGPIWHRNRQSWCWFDILNSILYELPFGESTPELHQLPIMASA
                     MATIETNELLLASDTSIAIYDLVSKELGDVIELDLPSDMRTNDGGMGFDGRFWFSTMQK
                     SPSEAKGSIYSLSRNFAVEKHIDGIVIPNTMVWDTKMSGLMLSDSFHQQTYLYPYEGNQ
                     FKSVELCNPLIDLKQTSSTPDGGALDSNGNMWVALWGGHKVICVNPLGQTIDEINLPVP
                     QPSSCCFGGIDHNHLIITSAK"
     misc_feature    complement(22854..22867)
                     /note="TFBS match to ArgR, Regulator of arginine
                     biosynthesis genes, confidence: weak, score: 17.25"
                     /tool="antismash"
     CDS             complement(22885..23562)
                     /locus_tag="ctg1_1120"
                     /transl_table=11
                     /translation="MIKALKNRHSGQRCVIICNGPSLNRTDFSLIRNEICIGLNKIHLG
                     FKKFRFYPKYYVSVNEKVLRQSEIEIKKMTSVKFLSNRCPDLYTDNALTHVLDTATPYA
                     RFCSDISLGLEEGWTVTYAALQIAYYLGFKQVIIVGMDHRFDYNGLPNESSVLDGDDNN
                     HFTAEYFGGGQEWDNPDLVNSEESYHIARQVFEDDGREIIDATVNGACHVFNKKKLKDC
                     FKS"
     PFAM_domain     complement(23125..23556)
                     /aSDomain="MptE-like"
                     /aSTool="clusterhmmer"
                     /database="35.0"
                     /db_xref="PF01973.21"
                     /description="6-hydroxymethylpterin diphosphokinase
                     MptE-like"
                     /detection="hmmscan"
                     /domain_id="clusterhmmer_ctg1_1120_0173"
                     /evalue="1.60E-10"
                     /label="ctg1_1120"
                     /locus_tag="ctg1_1120"
                     /protein_end="146"
                     /protein_start="2"
                     /score="41.1"
                     /tool="antismash"
                     /translation="KALKNRHSGQRCVIICNGPSLNRTDFSLIRNEICIGLNKIHLGFK
                     KFRFYPKYYVSVNEKVLRQSEIEIKKMTSVKFLSNRCPDLYTDNALTHVLDTATPYARF
                     CSDISLGLEEGWTVTYAALQIAYYLGFKQVIIVGMDHRFD"
     CDS             complement(23559..25115)
                     /locus_tag="ctg1_1121"
                     /transl_table=11
                     /translation="MSNTFNQFKQQIDQALSLVEDSPIFEGEPVTQIAAKELVDTQSLL
                     NRCDQLCEKHTKEKPNLRIVSNLTYRAGEILAQCVSIMPNVKIMTLDDLCGIPNVDDKC
                     FTHQLLDQSHIDSDFLKRKVLEYQSELECSGITLILWCNLHFSFDTQRNTNLIIDEVLG
                     KEFGVYKVLFTSNPVNAYGVVANKEEYNIEFSEYLSIYNVILNKFQESEKFSTDEFSKD
                     YFGSLTRLANELSIDIDPIIEDTCDLDEHSFKDELNLKKCNSSELVISNNRLIALYDSC
                     SAYSKIDRTFDILEHAPFSAHAKLKAGEKNIITIAGMRHSGSTALFNIVRLALEKSGLT
                     FCSHYSERITLNEVLAGNEDIILIKTHELRDDIANASDLVITTIRDLRDSIASAKRRKF
                     STLNDVGGVVNYAKYNRALHDIWIPYSNFEFNYEMFMENPLPMIEIVLFILGIEKSLAL
                     EIHSKITSLPVDNYQVTLLSPTHITDPERKESYKTTIDKEHIRTINQQHYNWLARNGYK
                     L"
     CDS             complement(25125..26804)
                     /locus_tag="ctg1_1122"
                     /transl_table=11
                     /translation="MDTEHTNHHSAFDNILHLGAGCGSDVPSYLDTAAGQVYLYEGEPS
                     LYKQLSERTQNYSSVTAYHHVITPTEQPVEFHCQQPAQFSGINTHWLASKLKNIQSQES
                     LSAPAHTLAHIVHQHSDLTTSANNKLVIELNGTEHEVLNNAPAEILSHFSSIVFTTING
                     TGDHHYEQQKAQAIATLFHLGFTLSSAVPSGLFETYTFTQFASDTQNTQQDALSAMLNT
                     LAATLEDKQQEHIAELQQASLEEIANLVEKTDELQSTNEQLTRKIVSLESRNSELTTEN
                     AELTDGKKAIEEERTKLASRLSQLESRNSELTAENAELAKGKKAIEQERTNLASRLSQL
                     ESRTSELTAENTKLTENKNAIEQERTNLASRLSQLESRNSELTTENTELTKNKNAIEQE
                     RTNLASRISQLESRTSELTTENADLAKGKKTIEEERTNLATRLSQLESRTSELTTENAD
                     LAESKKVTEKERASLKSNLSVLKKENVEIIRSSRLNQKMLVKVQIDLNDLRTKYAEKQR
                     TESELVELIKELKEKLTIASQYYYQLQQEYPELLNQTSSNND"
     CDS             complement(26884..28152)
                     /locus_tag="ctg1_1123"
                     /transl_table=11
                     /translation="MYASKRLVILDPGLSSLGGHHPAVLESITSALALNKNGVKAAATS
                     NQVELHLYCHKDCPDSYVKQQQNNQVKCVPYFKTPYYRFFYQTPTHKELTEYTLCLAQE
                     YQTAMLAELNGCGPDTRFLFWCHTLNWEHASALALALESLQGKVTAEHYKSIRICVGLM
                     YHPLSRVPTDEAGILKQQMRHELAFRRLAAQNVVSFFAADKEIQDYFSAHFGLNAGIQP
                     CLLLGAHSINNLEASSNKLKLTARQIILFLGDAKENKGFAQLPALIEQVVPQNPKLQFV
                     VQFSNSQGVEIVNQTATTLRELNQQYTNLTTIEGYLSHQDMMALFQSSDAVVFQYDQTT
                     YQYQSSGVLWLAAYFGLSVISLTKTWISREAERLGLKKYECDSIQDNIQFSEEAPSANQ
                     SENSDYFSHLFVDIAHWLDAQWG"
     CDS             complement(28161..29246)
                     /locus_tag="ctg1_1124"
                     /transl_table=11
                     /translation="MKQLIFCGIQHPNHLNQLVELLIAQENLQYAGCFEDINEIGQALA
                     ASSEPVSIKAQPQWQALVFTGSVDELHRKKQSAQPYQCVCFYSSPEFALAQQITQQQWQ
                     ESHQHRLELAFSQLEHTLLVNELHAFSQLKQLTSTISEQFDLALSAPNTTSSRYSISEL
                     LLHVVKLVALSTDMESQQLFEQLVSVSELLGRDLELTVNDRLNIYQQLIDALETKAAEE
                     QDHLASRCSQLESHNTELQSESELALLQIHQLQEELEQVHNQTSKTEQMISSKKKQLME
                     QLMNTKEEVAQLTKELADKTAFAQDMQTENELALLQIHQLQEELEHYYLKYQQESNWTP
                     LALPTNASPVHLQQTLQLMTR"
     CDS             complement(29309..30733)
                     /locus_tag="ctg1_1125"
                     /transl_table=11
                     /translation="MNTSSQVLEQSKIAFGTSGARGLVDDFTSDICVAYTAAFIQVMQQ
                     SFEFTTLALAIDNRPSSEAMAQASAAAANQLGIKVIYYGVVPTPALAYAAMQQNIPSIM
                     ITGSHIPFDRNGIKFYRPDGEISKQDELAILKAEASFKAIDQLPSLSIDTSAAEQYIAR
                     YTSFYQGKPLTGKHIGIYEHSSAGRDLYPDIFTQLGAKVTSIGRTDTFVPIDTEAVAEE
                     DKQRARAWTQEYGFDAIFSTDGDGDRPLVADETGEWLRGDILGLLCANALHIEALAVPV
                     SCNTAIELSQQFKHTSRTKIGSPYVIAEFANLNNEFNRVAGFEANGGFLLGSDIELDGQ
                     ELKALPTRDAVLPFIAVLMAANQSGIKAMLTALPSRVTASDRVQNFATQKSLAILERGK
                     QAPQELIESLGFNHLAVESADTTDGLRLQLTNGDVIHLRPSGNAPELRCYAEAKQDDMA
                     CHYVKQALTKIITLDV"
     PFAM_domain     complement(29324..29500)
                     /aSDomain="PGM_PMM_IV"
                     /aSTool="clusterhmmer"
                     /database="35.0"
                     /db_xref="PF00408.23"
                     /db_xref="GO:0016868"
                     /db_xref="GO:0071704"
                     /description="Phosphoglucomutase/phosphomannomutase,
                     C-terminal domain"
                     /detection="hmmscan"
                     /domain_id="clusterhmmer_ctg1_1125_0177"
                     /evalue="2.50E-08"
                     /gene_ontologies="GO:0016868: intramolecular transferase
                     activity, phosphotransferases"
                     /gene_ontologies="GO:0071704: organic substance metabolic
                     process"
                     /label="ctg1_1125"
                     /locus_tag="ctg1_1125"
                     /protein_end="470"
                     /protein_start="411"
                     /score="34.1"
                     /tool="antismash"
                     /translation="NHLAVESADTTDGLRLQLTNGDVIHLRPSGNAPELRCYAEAKQDD
                     MACHYVKQALTKII"
     PFAM_domain     complement(29633..29953)
                     /aSDomain="PGM_PMM_III"
                     /aSTool="clusterhmmer"
                     /database="35.0"
                     /db_xref="PF02880.19"
                     /db_xref="GO:0005975"
                     /db_xref="GO:0016868"
                     /description="Phosphoglucomutase/phosphomannomutase,
                     alpha/beta/alpha domain III"
                     /detection="hmmscan"
                     /domain_id="clusterhmmer_ctg1_1125_0176"
                     /evalue="2.30E-09"
                     /gene_ontologies="GO:0005975: carbohydrate metabolic
                     process"
                     /gene_ontologies="GO:0016868: intramolecular transferase
                     activity, phosphotransferases"
                     /label="ctg1_1125"
                     /locus_tag="ctg1_1125"
                     /protein_end="367"
                     /protein_start="260"
                     /score="37.6"
                     /tool="antismash"
                     /translation="GDILGLLCANALHIEALAVPVSCNTAIELSQQFKHTSRTKIGSPY
                     VIAEFANLNNEFNRVAGFEANGGFLLGSDIELDGQELKALPTRDAVLPFIAVLMAANQS
                     GIK"
     PFAM_domain     complement(29966..30259)
                     /aSDomain="PGM_PMM_II"
                     /aSTool="clusterhmmer"
                     /database="35.0"
                     /db_xref="PF02879.19"
                     /db_xref="GO:0005975"
                     /description="Phosphoglucomutase/phosphomannomutase,
                     alpha/beta/alpha domain II"
                     /detection="hmmscan"
                     /domain_id="clusterhmmer_ctg1_1125_0175"
                     /evalue="3.10E-08"
                     /gene_ontologies="GO:0005975: carbohydrate metabolic
                     process"
                     /label="ctg1_1125"
                     /locus_tag="ctg1_1125"
                     /protein_end="256"
                     /protein_start="158"
                     /score="34.3"
                     /tool="antismash"
                     /translation="QYIARYTSFYQGKPLTGKHIGIYEHSSAGRDLYPDIFTQLGAKVT
                     SIGRTDTFVPIDTEAVAEEDKQRARAWTQEYGFDAIFSTDGDGDRPLVADETG"
     PFAM_domain     complement(30329..30697)
                     /aSDomain="PGM_PMM_I"
                     /aSTool="clusterhmmer"
                     /database="35.0"
                     /db_xref="PF02878.19"
                     /db_xref="GO:0005975"
                     /db_xref="GO:0016868"
                     /description="Phosphoglucomutase/phosphomannomutase,
                     alpha/beta/alpha domain I"
                     /detection="hmmscan"
                     /domain_id="clusterhmmer_ctg1_1125_0174"
                     /evalue="2.10E-24"
                     /gene_ontologies="GO:0005975: carbohydrate metabolic
                     process"
                     /gene_ontologies="GO:0016868: intramolecular transferase
                     activity, phosphotransferases"
                     /label="ctg1_1125"
                     /locus_tag="ctg1_1125"
                     /protein_end="135"
                     /protein_start="12"
                     /score="86.0"
                     /tool="antismash"
                     /translation="IAFGTSGARGLVDDFTSDICVAYTAAFIQVMQQSFEFTTLALAID
                     NRPSSEAMAQASAAAANQLGIKVIYYGVVPTPALAYAAMQQNIPSIMITGSHIPFDRNG
                     IKFYRPDGEISKQDELAIL"
     CDS             complement(30755..32209)
                     /gene_functions="biosynthetic (rule-based-clusters)
                     saccharide: MannoseP_isomer"
                     /gene_functions="biosynthetic-additional
                     (rule-based-clusters) NTP_transf_3"
                     /gene_kind="biosynthetic"
                     /locus_tag="ctg1_1126"
                     /sec_met_domain="NTP_transf_3 (E-value: 1.5e-09, bitscore:
                     35.7, seeds: 297, tool: rule-based-clusters)"
                     /sec_met_domain="MannoseP_isomer (E-value: 3e-64, bitscore:
                     212.7, seeds: 17, tool: rule-based-clusters)"
                     /transl_table=11
                     /translation="MRNNMLVKNSSMILPVIMSGGGGSRLWPLSRKTHPKQFLPLVGEH
                     TMLQDTVLRLDGLDCLKPTVICNEGHRFIVAEQLDEIAKLGGDIILEPQGRNTAPAIAL
                     AALNARKNQQDPYLLVLAADHVINDISRFQKAVLDALVCAKQGKVVTFGIVANKPETGF
                     GYIKSGAYLSDSSCFAVQEFVEKPDLATAEHYLASGEYYWNSGMFLVKASTYLSELEKY
                     NPSMLKHCRLAIEGSVKETDFIRLNNDAFLKSPDDSIDYAIMEHTQLAAMVPLDAGWSD
                     VGSWSSIWEVSKKDQAGNSIRGDVTTIDVKGSLIDARDKMVAAIGVENIVVVETSDAVV
                     VADQSRVQDIKKVVEKLSCEKRSEAIEHKTIYRPWGNIVLLQDGERYKSKQVTIKPHHR
                     LSLQKHYHRAEHWIVVSGTARVVCNDTEQLITENQSTYIPVGASHMIENPGSIPLVMIE
                     VQTGAYISKDDIVRLEDLYGFEQDKF"
     aSDomain        complement(30776..32173)
                     /aSDomain="TIGR01479"
                     /aSTool="tigrfam"
                     /description="GMP_PMI: mannose-1-phosphate
                     guanylyltransferase/mannose-6-phosphate isomerase"
                     /detection="hmmscan"
                     /domain_id="TIGRFam_ctg1_1126_0061"
                     /evalue="6.90E-210"
                     /identifier="TIGR01479"
                     /label="ctg1_1126"
                     /locus_tag="ctg1_1126"
                     /protein_end="478"
                     /protein_start="12"
                     /score="695.7"
                     /tool="antismash"
                     /translation="ILPVIMSGGGGSRLWPLSRKTHPKQFLPLVGEHTMLQDTVLRLDG
                     LDCLKPTVICNEGHRFIVAEQLDEIAKLGGDIILEPQGRNTAPAIALAALNARKNQQDP
                     YLLVLAADHVINDISRFQKAVLDALVCAKQGKVVTFGIVANKPETGFGYIKSGAYLSDS
                     SCFAVQEFVEKPDLATAEHYLASGEYYWNSGMFLVKASTYLSELEKYNPSMLKHCRLAI
                     EGSVKETDFIRLNNDAFLKSPDDSIDYAIMEHTQLAAMVPLDAGWSDVGSWSSIWEVSK
                     KDQAGNSIRGDVTTIDVKGSLIDARDKMVAAIGVENIVVVETSDAVVVADQSRVQDIKK
                     VVEKLSCEKRSEAIEHKTIYRPWGNIVLLQDGERYKSKQVTIKPHHRLSLQKHYHRAEH
                     WIVVSGTARVVCNDTEQLITENQSTYIPVGASHMIENPGSIPLVMIEVQTGAYISKDDI
                     VRLEDLYG"
     PFAM_domain     complement(30785..31237)
                     /aSDomain="MannoseP_isomer"
                     /aSTool="clusterhmmer"
                     /database="35.0"
                     /db_xref="PF01050.21"
                     /db_xref="GO:0005976"
                     /db_xref="GO:0016779"
                     /description="Mannose-6-phosphate isomerase"
                     /detection="hmmscan"
                     /domain_id="clusterhmmer_ctg1_1126_0179"
                     /evalue="9.60E-63"
                     /gene_ontologies="GO:0005976: polysaccharide metabolic
                     process"
                     /gene_ontologies="GO:0016779: nucleotidyltransferase
                     activity"
                     /label="ctg1_1126"
                     /locus_tag="ctg1_1126"
                     /protein_end="475"
                     /protein_start="324"
                     /score="210.8"
                     /tool="antismash"
                     /translation="IGVENIVVVETSDAVVVADQSRVQDIKKVVEKLSCEKRSEAIEHK
                     TIYRPWGNIVLLQDGERYKSKQVTIKPHHRLSLQKHYHRAEHWIVVSGTARVVCNDTEQ
                     LITENQSTYIPVGASHMIENPGSIPLVMIEVQTGAYISKDDIVRLED"
     PFAM_domain     complement(31322..32167)
                     /aSDomain="NTP_transferase"
                     /aSTool="clusterhmmer"
                     /database="35.0"
                     /db_xref="PF00483.26"
                     /db_xref="GO:0009058"
                     /description="Nucleotidyl transferase"
                     /detection="hmmscan"
                     /domain_id="clusterhmmer_ctg1_1126_0178"
                     /evalue="2.20E-66"
                     /gene_ontologies="GO:0009058: biosynthetic process"
                     /label="ctg1_1126"
                     /locus_tag="ctg1_1126"
                     /protein_end="296"
                     /protein_start="14"
                     /score="224.1"
                     /tool="antismash"
                     /translation="PVIMSGGGGSRLWPLSRKTHPKQFLPLVGEHTMLQDTVLRLDGLD
                     CLKPTVICNEGHRFIVAEQLDEIAKLGGDIILEPQGRNTAPAIALAALNARKNQQDPYL
                     LVLAADHVINDISRFQKAVLDALVCAKQGKVVTFGIVANKPETGFGYIKSGAYLSDSSC
                     FAVQEFVEKPDLATAEHYLASGEYYWNSGMFLVKASTYLSELEKYNPSMLKHCRLAIEG
                     SVKETDFIRLNNDAFLKSPDDSIDYAIMEHTQLAAMVPLDAGWSDVGSWSSIWEVSKKD
                     Q"
     CDS             complement(32256..33152)
                     /gene_functions="biosynthetic-additional
                     (rule-based-clusters) NTP_transf_3"
                     /gene_functions="biosynthetic-additional (smcogs)
                     SMCOG1064:glucose-1-phosphate
                     adenylyl/thymidylyltransferase (Score: 269.7; E-value:
                     4.7e-82)"
                     /gene_kind="biosynthetic-additional"
                     /locus_tag="ctg1_1127"
                     /sec_met_domain="NTP_transf_3 (E-value: 7.9e-11, bitscore:
                     39.8, seeds: 297, tool: rule-based-clusters)"
                     /transl_table=11
                     /translation="MQTSNLPRKGIVLAGGSGTRLYPLTKGVSKQLMSVYDKPMIYYPI
                     STLMLAGIKEILIISTADELPRFQHLLGDGSDWGIRFEYKVQPSPDGLAQAFILAEEFL
                     NGAPAALVLGDNLFYGHDLSQSLVNANQQAEGATVFGYHVANPTAYGVVEFDSEGTATS
                     IEEKPAHPKSNYAVPGLYFFDSNVVEYAKNVKPSARGELEITDVIAQYLNQQTLKVEIM
                     GRGTAWLDTGTLDDLLDAAVFIRAIEKRQGLKICCPEEIAYRQGYIDGGQLRDIATPLI
                     KSGYGKYLLELLEHQVF"
     aSDomain        complement(32274..33128)
                     /aSDomain="TIGR01207"
                     /aSTool="tigrfam"
                     /description="rmlA: glucose-1-phosphate
                     thymidylyltransferase"
                     /detection="hmmscan"
                     /domain_id="TIGRFam_ctg1_1127_0062"
                     /evalue="1.10E-144"
                     /identifier="TIGR01207"
                     /label="ctg1_1127"
                     /locus_tag="ctg1_1127"
                     /protein_end="293"
                     /protein_start="8"
                     /score="478.8"
                     /tool="antismash"
                     /translation="KGIVLAGGSGTRLYPLTKGVSKQLMSVYDKPMIYYPISTLMLAGI
                     KEILIISTADELPRFQHLLGDGSDWGIRFEYKVQPSPDGLAQAFILAEEFLNGAPAALV
                     LGDNLFYGHDLSQSLVNANQQAEGATVFGYHVANPTAYGVVEFDSEGTATSIEEKPAHP
                     KSNYAVPGLYFFDSNVVEYAKNVKPSARGELEITDVIAQYLNQQTLKVEIMGRGTAWLD
                     TGTLDDLLDAAVFIRAIEKRQGLKICCPEEIAYRQGYIDGGQLRDIATPLIKSGYGKYL
                     LELL"
     PFAM_domain     complement(32421..33128)
                     /aSDomain="NTP_transferase"
                     /aSTool="clusterhmmer"
                     /database="35.0"
                     /db_xref="PF00483.26"
                     /db_xref="GO:0009058"
                     /description="Nucleotidyl transferase"
                     /detection="hmmscan"
                     /domain_id="clusterhmmer_ctg1_1127_0180"
                     /evalue="2.30E-69"
                     /gene_ontologies="GO:0009058: biosynthetic process"
                     /label="ctg1_1127"
                     /locus_tag="ctg1_1127"
                     /protein_end="244"
                     /protein_start="8"
                     /score="233.9"
                     /tool="antismash"
                     /translation="KGIVLAGGSGTRLYPLTKGVSKQLMSVYDKPMIYYPISTLMLAGI
                     KEILIISTADELPRFQHLLGDGSDWGIRFEYKVQPSPDGLAQAFILAEEFLNGAPAALV
                     LGDNLFYGHDLSQSLVNANQQAEGATVFGYHVANPTAYGVVEFDSEGTATSIEEKPAHP
                     KSNYAVPGLYFFDSNVVEYAKNVKPSARGELEITDVIAQYLNQQTLKVEIMGRGTAWLD
                     TGTLDDLLDAAVFI"
     CDS             complement(33289..34179)
                     /NRPS_PKS="Domain: NAD_binding_4 (15-175). E-value:
                     5.9e-12. Score: 37.1. Matches aSDomain:
                     nrpspksdomains_ctg1_1128_NAD_binding_4.1"
                     /gene_functions="biosynthetic (rule-based-clusters)
                     saccharide: RmlD_sub_bind"
                     /gene_functions="biosynthetic (rule-based-clusters)
                     saccharide: Polysacc_synt_2"
                     /gene_functions="biosynthetic-additional (smcogs)
                     SMCOG1010:NAD-dependent epimerase/dehydratase (Score: 65;
                     E-value: 1.3e-19)"
                     /gene_kind="biosynthetic"
                     /locus_tag="ctg1_1128"
                     /sec_met_domain="RmlD_sub_bind (E-value: 5e-98, bitscore:
                     325.0, seeds: 37, tool: rule-based-clusters)"
                     /sec_met_domain="Polysacc_synt_2 (E-value: 3.8e-09,
                     bitscore: 33.4, seeds: 77, tool: rule-based-clusters)"
                     /transl_table=11
                     /translation="MKVLITGRGGQLAYELEQTVPNDIEWVAFDANQLDITNAARVYEV
                     LVQESPDFVINAAAYTAVDQAETDSTMAYAVNEKGSKNLALACKEISAKLIHVSTDFVF
                     DGKQTTPYKVDARPRPINAYGASKLMGDMKINDILGSDATIIRTAWVYSSHGNNFVKTM
                     LRLMAEKTELGVIYDQVGTPTWAKGLARLIWALTNKADSTKLTANSLILHWTDAGVASW
                     YDFATAIQELAIEKGLLDKAIPVRPIPASAYPLPAKRPSFSVIDKSSTEEYSGVHTKHW
                     RQQLSAMMDELNANS"
     PFAM_domain     complement(33304..34179)
                     /aSDomain="RmlD_sub_bind"
                     /aSTool="clusterhmmer"
                     /database="35.0"
                     /db_xref="PF04321.20"
                     /description="RmlD substrate binding domain"
                     /detection="hmmscan"
                     /domain_id="clusterhmmer_ctg1_1128_0181"
                     /evalue="1.40E-94"
                     /label="ctg1_1128"
                     /locus_tag="ctg1_1128"
                     /protein_end="292"
                     /protein_start="0"
                     /score="316.5"
                     /tool="antismash"
                     /translation="MKVLITGRGGQLAYELEQTVPNDIEWVAFDANQLDITNAARVYEV
                     LVQESPDFVINAAAYTAVDQAETDSTMAYAVNEKGSKNLALACKEISAKLIHVSTDFVF
                     DGKQTTPYKVDARPRPINAYGASKLMGDMKINDILGSDATIIRTAWVYSSHGNNFVKTM
                     LRLMAEKTELGVIYDQVGTPTWAKGLARLIWALTNKADSTKLTANSLILHWTDAGVASW
                     YDFATAIQELAIEKGLLDKAIPVRPIPASAYPLPAKRPSFSVIDKSSTEEYSGVHTKHW
                     RQQLSAMMDEL"
     aSDomain        complement(33307..34176)
                     /aSDomain="TIGR01214"
                     /aSTool="tigrfam"
                     /description="rmlD: dTDP-4-dehydrorhamnose reductase"
                     /detection="hmmscan"
                     /domain_id="TIGRFam_ctg1_1128_0063"
                     /evalue="4.10E-96"
                     /identifier="TIGR01214"
                     /label="ctg1_1128"
                     /locus_tag="ctg1_1128"
                     /protein_end="291"
                     /protein_start="1"
                     /score="319.4"
                     /tool="antismash"
                     /translation="KVLITGRGGQLAYELEQTVPNDIEWVAFDANQLDITNAARVYEVL
                     VQESPDFVINAAAYTAVDQAETDSTMAYAVNEKGSKNLALACKEISAKLIHVSTDFVFD
                     GKQTTPYKVDARPRPINAYGASKLMGDMKINDILGSDATIIRTAWVYSSHGNNFVKTML
                     RLMAEKTELGVIYDQVGTPTWAKGLARLIWALTNKADSTKLTANSLILHWTDAGVASWY
                     DFATAIQELAIEKGLLDKAIPVRPIPASAYPLPAKRPSFSVIDKSSTEEYSGVHTKHWR
                     QQLSAMMDE"
     aSDomain        complement(33655..34134)
                     /aSDomain="NAD_binding_4"
                     /aSTool="nrps_pks_domains"
                     /database="nrpspksdomains.hmm"
                     /detection="hmmscan"
                     /domain_id="nrpspksdomains_ctg1_1128_NAD_binding_4.1"
                     /evalue="5.90E-12"
                     /label="ctg1_1128_NAD_binding_4.1"
                     /locus_tag="ctg1_1128"
                     /protein_end="175"
                     /protein_start="15"
                     /score="37.1"
                     /tool="antismash"
                     /translation="LEQTVPNDIEWVAFDANQLDITNAARVYEVLVQESPDFVINAAAY
                     TAVDQAETDSTMAYAVNEKGSKNLALACKEISAKLIHVSTDFVFDGKQTTPYKVDARPR
                     PINAYGASKLMGDMKINDILGSDATIIRTAWVYSSHGNNFVKTMLRLMAEKTELGV"
     CDS             complement(34247..35419)
                     /locus_tag="ctg1_1129"
                     /transl_table=11
                     /translation="MKELFGYPNPDNKLMAELWMGAHPSAPSSILVDNKRVRLNDWISA
                     QPEAILGESIAARFNSRLPYLFKVLSAKKPLSIQSHPSKAQAEQGWQRENAQGIPLDNP
                     KRSYKDDNHKPELVYALTEYHALNGFRLISNIIEIFEGLNITTLKQWVGELKNDQTDTG
                     LKQFYSHLLTMSSPEVVLKEVIETCTNRIKCNEISHDQRTAYTLALNLHKQYPNDIGIF
                     GALILNFVILQPGEAMFLKAGTLHAYLKGTALELMANSDNVLRGGLTPKYVDVQELIHT
                     TIFEPLPYSELKIAPTQLAQGETHYQVPCDDFSLSIIELGHSNNEKQASYQYHSTSSDI
                     LFVLEGNASIIDAQGQALTLGRGDSAFLAANTSHCCIKGQGKLALASCPV"
     aSDomain        complement(34277..35416)
                     /aSDomain="TIGR00218"
                     /aSTool="tigrfam"
                     /description="manA: mannose-6-phosphate isomerase, class I"
                     /detection="hmmscan"
                     /domain_id="TIGRFam_ctg1_1129_0064"
                     /evalue="3.90E-82"
                     /identifier="TIGR00218"
                     /label="ctg1_1129"
                     /locus_tag="ctg1_1129"
                     /protein_end="381"
                     /protein_start="1"
                     /score="274.2"
                     /tool="antismash"
                     /translation="KELFGYPNPDNKLMAELWMGAHPSAPSSILVDNKRVRLNDWISAQ
                     PEAILGESIAARFNSRLPYLFKVLSAKKPLSIQSHPSKAQAEQGWQRENAQGIPLDNPK
                     RSYKDDNHKPELVYALTEYHALNGFRLISNIIEIFEGLNITTLKQWVGELKNDQTDTGL
                     KQFYSHLLTMSSPEVVLKEVIETCTNRIKCNEISHDQRTAYTLALNLHKQYPNDIGIFG
                     ALILNFVILQPGEAMFLKAGTLHAYLKGTALELMANSDNVLRGGLTPKYVDVQELIHTT
                     IFEPLPYSELKIAPTQLAQGETHYQVPCDDFSLSIIELGHSNNEKQASYQYHSTSSDIL
                     FVLEGNASIIDAQGQALTLGRGDSAFLAANTSHCCIKGQG"
     PFAM_domain     complement(34739..34951)
                     /aSDomain="PMI_typeI_hel"
                     /aSTool="clusterhmmer"
                     /database="35.0"
                     /db_xref="PF20512.1"
                     /description="Phosphomannose isomerase type I, helical
                     insertion domain"
                     /detection="hmmscan"
                     /domain_id="clusterhmmer_ctg1_1129_0183"
                     /evalue="1.40E-06"
                     /label="ctg1_1129"
                     /locus_tag="ctg1_1129"
                     /protein_end="227"
                     /protein_start="156"
                     /score="28.8"
                     /tool="antismash"
                     /translation="NDQTDTGLKQFYSHLLTMSSPEVVLKEVIETCTNRIKCNEISHDQ
                     RTAYTLALNLHKQYPNDIGIFGALIL"
     PFAM_domain     complement(35027..35416)
                     /aSDomain="PMI_typeI_cat"
                     /aSTool="clusterhmmer"
                     /database="35.0"
                     /db_xref="PF20511.1"
                     /db_xref="GO:0004476"
                     /db_xref="GO:0008270"
                     /description="Phosphomannose isomerase type I, catalytic
                     domain"
                     /detection="hmmscan"
                     /domain_id="clusterhmmer_ctg1_1129_0182"
                     /evalue="1.50E-34"
                     /gene_ontologies="GO:0004476: mannose-6-phosphate isomerase
                     activity"
                     /gene_ontologies="GO:0008270: zinc ion binding"
                     /label="ctg1_1129"
                     /locus_tag="ctg1_1129"
                     /protein_end="131"
                     /protein_start="1"
                     /score="119.3"
                     /tool="antismash"
                     /translation="KELFGYPNPDNKLMAELWMGAHPSAPSSILVDNKRVRLNDWISAQ
                     PEAILGESIAARFNSRLPYLFKVLSAKKPLSIQSHPSKAQAEQGWQRENAQGIPLDNPK
                     RSYKDDNHKPELVYALTEYHALNGFR"
     CDS             complement(35573..36535)
                     /locus_tag="ctg1_1130"
                     /transl_table=11
                     /translation="MIGTNTQPNADWAVIVFYYPDDAAIEHALWLQAQYQANGGGVVVV
                     DNTPVESDSNHNPIALLFEHSLCYGDNLGIAKALNDGIMYAKQHGAKWCFLFDQDSRPD
                     TFFFQSMRQATKSINNNDRMVGNVQFKENQTHLRPVAAIAPVYFDTNLKRSGSIIQIEG
                     HKFKKRQASTHLQWASYTITSGSCVNLAHYDRIGSHDESLFIDFVDIDWGLRACSLGYQ
                     ILVIPTAKLTHCLGIAPVSVCGVKVVNHSPLRHYYYFRNMIHMLRRPYVPIVWKGLEFV
                     KSPIRFTVYSVFTQNRIKHIQAMIKGTYHGIIKKTGRHS"
     CDS             complement(36532..37362)
                     /gene_functions="biosynthetic (rule-based-clusters)
                     saccharide: Glycos_transf_2"
                     /gene_kind="biosynthetic"
                     /locus_tag="ctg1_1131"
                     /sec_met_domain="Glycos_transf_2 (E-value: 2.2e-06,
                     bitscore: 24.9, seeds: 256, tool: rule-based-clusters)"
                     /transl_table=11
                     /translation="MHLYISAVSHGHDTLIRKLESLKRLAKCDDVTVLCRDNKRSAQLK
                     QHCKRSNIHYYQNSKVLGFATNNNLNFLEAKKLGMQSDDYFVLLNCDIHINTPSILQLI
                     DSLRQRKPLIAAPNLFLDHKHQHFDDNLRCYPSLLTFSKNYLFNDRSSVVNKHKPEQLP
                     KRYWASGAFLIFKSLIYQQLDGLNERFFLYCEDIDICQRAQQQGISVTFLDHIKATHHR
                     QRSSQQFLSRAFFLHLNSVLIYSLTCKNLLPVKGLETRQAKLPAQHSVNKQKPL"
     CDS             complement(37458..38003)
                     /gene_functions="biosynthetic (rule-based-clusters)
                     saccharide: dTDP_sugar_isom"
                     /gene_kind="biosynthetic"
                     /locus_tag="ctg1_1132"
                     /sec_met_domain="dTDP_sugar_isom (E-value: 6.9e-77,
                     bitscore: 254.3, seeds: 19, tool: rule-based-clusters)"
                     /transl_table=11
                     /translation="MNIIETAIPDVKIIEPQVFGDERGFFMETFRTTTFNEQCAERDFV
                     QENHSKSSQGILRGLHYQTENTQGKLVRVVKGEVFDVAVDMRKDSPTFGQWVGVYLSEQ
                     NKKQLWVPEGFAHGFYVTSTEAEFVYKCTDFYNPNAEVSIKWDDATLNIEWPLIDGQKP
                     NLSGKDENGLPFIQAPTF"
     aSDomain        complement(37473..38000)
                     /aSDomain="TIGR01221"
                     /aSTool="tigrfam"
                     /description="rmlC: dTDP-4-dehydrorhamnose 3,5-epimerase"
                     /detection="hmmscan"
                     /domain_id="TIGRFam_ctg1_1132_0065"
                     /evalue="1.30E-82"
                     /identifier="TIGR01221"
                     /label="ctg1_1132"
                     /locus_tag="ctg1_1132"
                     /protein_end="177"
                     /protein_start="1"
                     /score="273.8"
                     /tool="antismash"
                     /translation="NIIETAIPDVKIIEPQVFGDERGFFMETFRTTTFNEQCAERDFVQ
                     ENHSKSSQGILRGLHYQTENTQGKLVRVVKGEVFDVAVDMRKDSPTFGQWVGVYLSEQN
                     KKQLWVPEGFAHGFYVTSTEAEFVYKCTDFYNPNAEVSIKWDDATLNIEWPLIDGQKPN
                     LSGKDENGLPFIQ"
     PFAM_domain     complement(37485..37991)
                     /aSDomain="dTDP_sugar_isom"
                     /aSTool="clusterhmmer"
                     /database="35.0"
                     /db_xref="PF00908.20"
                     /db_xref="GO:0008830"
                     /description="dTDP-4-dehydrorhamnose 3,5-epimerase"
                     /detection="hmmscan"
                     /domain_id="clusterhmmer_ctg1_1132_0184"
                     /evalue="8.10E-73"
                     /gene_ontologies="GO:0008830: dTDP-4-dehydrorhamnose
                     3,5-epimerase activity"
                     /label="ctg1_1132"
                     /locus_tag="ctg1_1132"
                     /protein_end="173"
                     /protein_start="4"
                     /score="243.8"
                     /tool="antismash"
                     /translation="ETAIPDVKIIEPQVFGDERGFFMETFRTTTFNEQCAERDFVQENH
                     SKSSQGILRGLHYQTENTQGKLVRVVKGEVFDVAVDMRKDSPTFGQWVGVYLSEQNKKQ
                     LWVPEGFAHGFYVTSTEAEFVYKCTDFYNPNAEVSIKWDDATLNIEWPLIDGQKPNLSG
                     KDENGL"
     CDS             complement(38056..39483)
                     /locus_tag="ctg1_1133"
                     /transl_table=11
                     /translation="MIEKRFNEFRVSVKPAEFNDVDFLLNEAKQLDADDPQLANRIRLR
                     VKNLKMKHQGTSANTAKAAEKATPQPPSVEPISTSDTKVGTPKETAAKETATDSKTPQW
                     YDFANPLIEWVLRRPFIALVLIPTLLFSLYQTLWASERFESQAQVIVQQPDGMATMDAS
                     MALLSGLGVSSSQGTDPELVKAYIYSNDMIEYLNRQLDMRQHFSDSSIDFFSRVHDNDS
                     REELIEYYKKRVKVEVNAASGVITIYGQAFSAQYAQQLTQAIVDRAEWYINSIGHQLAQ
                     EQLTFIQGEHEIVAQKLSDAQTALLGFQQKYNLIDPTAEGAAIQQIAYGLEGQIATKNA
                     ELTGLSQIMSAQAPQVRMLQNEIAALEQQLVSERTKLATSEGESFSVSQILATFTDLKV
                     KMELALQAYTSSQVSLEKSRIEAYRQLKYLVTVETATQPEDNQYPEVIYNITLFAILAS
                     MIFAIGRIIVLTIYELK"
     CDS             complement(39519..40304)
                     /locus_tag="ctg1_1134"
                     /transl_table=11
                     /translation="MATVKKRSTLVIWKDVIFAIFLREIKSKFNDKLGIAWSVISPVSF
                     IFLLSFIRGKMDGGNTHGIPTFFFMVYGMILVQFLLGMIETVSTSIKKNKPLYAFRQVQ
                     PISSVIAIAGFEFLVKVFVILTIAVLCLFLKMETQMDDPIEVMLIVVRVWLIATSLGLI
                     SALASCYVPELDKLRSLAMRPIFFISGIFFSLQDIPREYWHYLDWNPLLHAVELIRYAA
                     YPAYGSEGVSYFYLDTVTIVLVFFSLACYHVSWKQAISR"
     PFAM_domain     complement(39642..40256)
                     /aSDomain="ABC2_membrane"
                     /aSTool="clusterhmmer"
                     /database="35.0"
                     /db_xref="PF01061.27"
                     /db_xref="GO:0016020"
                     /db_xref="GO:0140359"
                     /description="ABC-2 type transporter"
                     /detection="hmmscan"
                     /domain_id="clusterhmmer_ctg1_1134_0185"
                     /evalue="1.90E-19"
                     /gene_ontologies="GO:0016020: membrane"
                     /gene_ontologies="GO:0140359: ABC-type transporter
                     activity"
                     /label="ctg1_1134"
                     /locus_tag="ctg1_1134"
                     /protein_end="221"
                     /protein_start="16"
                     /score="70.1"
                     /tool="antismash"
                     /translation="IFAIFLREIKSKFNDKLGIAWSVISPVSFIFLLSFIRGKMDGGNT
                     HGIPTFFFMVYGMILVQFLLGMIETVSTSIKKNKPLYAFRQVQPISSVIAIAGFEFLVK
                     VFVILTIAVLCLFLKMETQMDDPIEVMLIVVRVWLIATSLGLISALASCYVPELDKLRS
                     LAMRPIFFISGIFFSLQDIPREYWHYLDWNPLLHAVELIRYA"
     CDS             complement(40326..42131)
                     /gene_functions="biosynthetic (rule-based-clusters)
                     saccharide: Poly_export"
                     /gene_kind="biosynthetic"
                     /locus_tag="ctg1_1135"
                     /sec_met_domain="Poly_export (E-value: 1.9e-17, bitscore:
                     60.4, seeds: 183, tool: rule-based-clusters)"
                     /transl_table=11
                     /translation="MSLFPFTYRLSSLVLAVIACSSASAVTIPPELMGTTSSSTAVPTG
                     AATQSGSIPTNTSQVSISSQLQAGMTPNQALEMGSYNTTGRQGTLLPGEVNVRELLPSS
                     GEALPPPYGANLFAGGYETERTDGLSDNYLIAAGDKINIWLWGAVNYSDVTTVDNQGNI
                     FIPNIGPIKVQDVRASEVNALVSSRIKRIYTKNVSVYVNLLTSTPVSVYLSGPVIRPGQ
                     YAGMASDSLLYYLKRAGGIDSERGSYREINVLRNKKVIAKVDLYEFIRTGELPKMSFKD
                     GDVILVKPQKSAVVVAGGARNPFRFELDGDNALGSQLSDYARPLAKISHVGIVGNRSTG
                     PFSKYLTYTDFLSFEVQDGDKVFYNDDLHAQVMDIQVMGSYLGPSYFAVKKTAKLHDVL
                     HYIPINPQLADYGSIYILRKSVAERQKQTLNDSLDRLERSVFTAPASSDGEAAIRAKEA
                     EMVLQFSEKARKVEPLGKVIVSEDGNIANIMLEQGDQIVIPYKTDLIAIGGEVLMPQAV
                     VFNENATIDDYVAWAGGFTERAEDQRIAIVRANGLVEFGNDKLIRKGDQILVLPKVDTK
                     TMQAVKDITQIVYQIAVSANVALRR"
     PFAM_domain     complement(40479..40619)
                     /aSDomain="SLBB"
                     /aSTool="clusterhmmer"
                     /database="35.0"
                     /db_xref="PF10531.12"
                     /description="SLBB domain"
                     /detection="hmmscan"
                     /domain_id="clusterhmmer_ctg1_1135_0187"
                     /evalue="1.80E-05"
                     /label="ctg1_1135"
                     /locus_tag="ctg1_1135"
                     /protein_end="551"
                     /protein_start="504"
                     /score="24.6"
                     /tool="antismash"
                     /translation="IAIGGEVLMPQAVVFNENATIDDYVAWAGGFTERAEDQRIAIVRA
                     NG"
     PFAM_domain     complement(41523..41741)
                     /aSDomain="Poly_export"
                     /aSTool="clusterhmmer"
                     /database="35.0"
                     /db_xref="PF02563.19"
                     /db_xref="GO:0015159"
                     /db_xref="GO:0015774"
                     /db_xref="GO:0016020"
                     /description="Polysaccharide biosynthesis/export protein"
                     /detection="hmmscan"
                     /domain_id="clusterhmmer_ctg1_1135_0186"
                     /evalue="8.10E-14"
                     /gene_ontologies="GO:0015159: polysaccharide transmembrane
                     transporter activity"
                     /gene_ontologies="GO:0015774: polysaccharide transport"
                     /gene_ontologies="GO:0016020: membrane"
                     /label="ctg1_1135"
                     /locus_tag="ctg1_1135"
                     /protein_end="203"
                     /protein_start="130"
                     /score="51.8"
                     /tool="antismash"
                     /translation="DNYLIAAGDKINIWLWGAVNYSDVTTVDNQGNIFIPNIGPIKVQD
                     VRASEVNALVSSRIKRIYTKNVSVYVNL"
     CDS             complement(42131..42280)
                     /locus_tag="ctg1_1136"
                     /transl_table=11
                     /translation="MADKVNENRTRIACAKLEKTDTSSASATPIKAWYLTNNIVETSTV
                     IKIQ"
     misc_feature    complement(42522..42538)
                     /note="TFBS match to NuR, Nickel-responsive regulator,
                     confidence: medium, score: 25.96"
                     /tool="antismash"
     misc_feature    complement(42523..42537)
                     /note="TFBS match to ZuR, Zinc-responsive repressor,
                     confidence: medium, score: 21.47"
                     /tool="antismash"
     CDS             42886..43851
                     /locus_tag="ctg1_1137"
                     /transl_table=11
                     /translation="MTHYDIFNGDADGIIALLQLRLAHPQDSILVTGVKRDITLVEKVK
                     ANIGDHLTVLDVSMEKNNNGVVKALSCGATVFYVDHHRAGDVPQLEGLESHIDLDANTC
                     TSLIVDRLLKGQYHAWAIAAAYGDNLIAKADELATAAGYSDAQRAFLKELGTLVNYNGY
                     GANIADLHFDPAALFKALYQYSSPFDVLEDPESPYFVLKAAYEADLALAMSIEPTYCSE
                     LLTVIELPDTAASRRISGVFGNLLANQASHKAHAVLTRNQDRSYTVSLRAPLDNKQGAG
                     DICAQFESGGGRAAAAGVNALPEAKLGGFIQKVESFYLSA"
     CDS             43947..45008
                     /NRPS_PKS="Domain: NAD_binding_4 (71-188). E-value:
                     5.7e-14. Score: 43.7. Matches aSDomain:
                     nrpspksdomains_ctg1_1138_NAD_binding_4.1"
                     /gene_functions="biosynthetic (rule-based-clusters)
                     saccharide: RmlD_sub_bind"
                     /gene_functions="biosynthetic (rule-based-clusters)
                     saccharide: Polysacc_synt_2"
                     /gene_functions="biosynthetic-additional
                     (rule-based-clusters) NAD_binding_4"
                     /gene_functions="biosynthetic-additional (smcogs)
                     SMCOG1010:NAD-dependent epimerase/dehydratase (Score:
                     283.9; E-value: 2.7e-86)"
                     /gene_kind="biosynthetic"
                     /locus_tag="ctg1_1138"
                     /sec_met_domain="RmlD_sub_bind (E-value: 8.2e-18, bitscore:
                     61.8, seeds: 37, tool: rule-based-clusters)"
                     /sec_met_domain="Polysacc_synt_2 (E-value: 2.9e-14,
                     bitscore: 50.2, seeds: 77, tool: rule-based-clusters)"
                     /sec_met_domain="NAD_binding_4 (E-value: 2.7e-12, bitscore:
                     43.7, seeds: 102, tool: rule-based-clusters)"
                     /transl_table=11
                     /translation="MKILVTGGAGFIGSAVVRHILDNTADSVVNVDALTYAGNTESLPN
                     ALDNPRYCFEHVDICDFAALQRVFEQHQPDLVMHLAAESHVDRSIDGPSAFIQTNLVGT
                     FNMLEVARQYWNALESGKKAAFRFHHISTDEVYGDLEGTDDLFTEETSYEPSSPYSASK
                     AGSDHLVRAWGRTYGFPILVTNCSNNYGPYHFPEKLIPLMILNALEGKPLPVYGDGMQI
                     RDWLFVEDHARALYKVVTEGKLGETYNIGGHNEKANIDVVKTICQLLEELVPNKPEGVD
                     EYQNLITYVTDRPGHDVRYAIDASKIERELGWKPEETFESGIRKTVEWYLNNKEWWTRV
                     LDGSYTRERLGNN"
     aSDomain        43950..44963
                     /aSDomain="TIGR01181"
                     /aSTool="tigrfam"
                     /description="dTDP_gluc_dehyt: dTDP-glucose
                     4,6-dehydratase"
                     /detection="hmmscan"
                     /domain_id="TIGRFam_ctg1_1138_0066"
                     /evalue="1.50E-155"
                     /identifier="TIGR01181"
                     /label="ctg1_1138"
                     /locus_tag="ctg1_1138"
                     /protein_end="339"
                     /protein_start="1"
                     /score="515.1"
                     /tool="antismash"
                     /translation="KILVTGGAGFIGSAVVRHILDNTADSVVNVDALTYAGNTESLPNA
                     LDNPRYCFEHVDICDFAALQRVFEQHQPDLVMHLAAESHVDRSIDGPSAFIQTNLVGTF
                     NMLEVARQYWNALESGKKAAFRFHHISTDEVYGDLEGTDDLFTEETSYEPSSPYSASKA
                     GSDHLVRAWGRTYGFPILVTNCSNNYGPYHFPEKLIPLMILNALEGKPLPVYGDGMQIR
                     DWLFVEDHARALYKVVTEGKLGETYNIGGHNEKANIDVVKTICQLLEELVPNKPEGVDE
                     YQNLITYVTDRPGHDVRYAIDASKIERELGWKPEETFESGIRKTVEWYLNNKEWWTR"
     CDS_motif       43956..44024
                     /aSTool="nrps_pks_domains"
                     /database="abmotifs"
                     /detection="hmmscan"
                     /domain_id="nrpspksmotif_ctg1_1138_0001"
                     /evalue="1.90E-04"
                     /label="PKSI-KR_m1"
                     /locus_tag="ctg1_1138"
                     /protein_end="26"
                     /protein_start="3"
                     /score="14.1"
                     /tool="antismash"
                     /translation="LVTGGAGFIGSAVVRHILDNTAD"
     PFAM_domain     43956..44924
                     /aSDomain="GDP_Man_Dehyd"
                     /aSTool="clusterhmmer"
                     /database="35.0"
                     /db_xref="PF16363.8"
                     /description="GDP-mannose 4,6 dehydratase"
                     /detection="hmmscan"
                     /domain_id="clusterhmmer_ctg1_1138_0188"
                     /evalue="4.70E-98"
                     /label="ctg1_1138"
                     /locus_tag="ctg1_1138"
                     /protein_end="326"
                     /protein_start="3"
                     /score="328.8"
                     /tool="antismash"
                     /translation="LVTGGAGFIGSAVVRHILDNTADSVVNVDALTYAGNTESLPNALD
                     NPRYCFEHVDICDFAALQRVFEQHQPDLVMHLAAESHVDRSIDGPSAFIQTNLVGTFNM
                     LEVARQYWNALESGKKAAFRFHHISTDEVYGDLEGTDDLFTEETSYEPSSPYSASKAGS
                     DHLVRAWGRTYGFPILVTNCSNNYGPYHFPEKLIPLMILNALEGKPLPVYGDGMQIRDW
                     LFVEDHARALYKVVTEGKLGETYNIGGHNEKANIDVVKTICQLLEELVPNKPEGVDEYQ
                     NLITYVTDRPGHDVRYAIDASKIERELGWKPEETFESGIRKT"
     aSDomain        44160..44510
                     /aSDomain="NAD_binding_4"
                     /aSTool="nrps_pks_domains"
                     /database="nrpspksdomains.hmm"
                     /detection="hmmscan"
                     /domain_id="nrpspksdomains_ctg1_1138_NAD_binding_4.1"
                     /evalue="5.70E-14"
                     /label="ctg1_1138_NAD_binding_4.1"
                     /locus_tag="ctg1_1138"
                     /protein_end="188"
                     /protein_start="71"
                     /score="43.7"
                     /tool="antismash"
                     /translation="HQPDLVMHLAAESHVDRSIDGPSAFIQTNLVGTFNMLEVARQYWN
                     ALESGKKAAFRFHHISTDEVYGDLEGTDDLFTEETSYEPSSPYSASKAGSDHLVRAWGR
                     TYGFPILVTNCSN"
     CDS             45193..46188
                     /locus_tag="ctg1_1139"
                     /transl_table=11
                     /translation="MLFITNRIPIQSARSRKNRKISFNSQNTDISKWLYFCERRGEGEY
                     VEILSTSLFAELKALPNETQLLFYLHGFNNNMEPEVFERTAKLQAQLDKQHAGLALVVP
                     IIWPCDDDHVIAIADDYWDDQKAADHSGVAFARLFHKFEHWRRSEEQQQFPCLRRMNVV
                     AHSMGNRVLKSAMSSWVQGGRLGGMPLLFRNVFMVAADVENHCLEQNEDGRYIVDSAKN
                     VLVFYASDDLAMSASKVANLKHVTASRRLGMTGPESLDVLPKNVYEFDCDSFNQRFDYP
                     AGHSYFLTDREGHASPIITCVVSAMQCGRVEGARSQTLSVDEPLELSNDA"
     PFAM_domain     45355..45969
                     /aSDomain="DUF900"
                     /aSTool="clusterhmmer"
                     /database="35.0"
                     /db_xref="PF05990.15"
                     /description="Alpha/beta hydrolase of unknown function
                     (DUF900)"
                     /detection="hmmscan"
                     /domain_id="clusterhmmer_ctg1_1139_0189"
                     /evalue="9.60E-16"
                     /label="ctg1_1139"
                     /locus_tag="ctg1_1139"
                     /protein_end="259"
                     /protein_start="54"
                     /score="58.1"
                     /tool="antismash"
                     /translation="AELKALPNETQLLFYLHGFNNNMEPEVFERTAKLQAQLDKQHAGL
                     ALVVPIIWPCDDDHVIAIADDYWDDQKAADHSGVAFARLFHKFEHWRRSEEQQQFPCLR
                     RMNVVAHSMGNRVLKSAMSSWVQGGRLGGMPLLFRNVFMVAADVENHCLEQNEDGRYIV
                     DSAKNVLVFYASDDLAMSASKVANLKHVTASRRLGMTGPESL"
     CDS             46178..47593
                     /locus_tag="ctg1_1140"
                     /transl_table=11
                     /translation="MMHDQTSNKSLSKQAQSLTDGVYVTHHGGKTSVTGSCHELNIQGD
                     AVLIDCGLFQGDDAALGSLDIEFSIAHVRALVLTHAHIDHIGRLPWLIAAGFQDPIYCT
                     HATAHLVPLMLDDGLRLQLNLTRLQRVRILERIKRQLKPVDYGTWVPIKSGQRSYFSYL
                     RFSPAGHILGSAYIELKLPNQEVVVFSGDLGPKNTPLLPDPVPPQRADYLFVESTYGNR
                     EHESVAARSERLLTIIQRSLLDGGTIIIPAFSVGRTQELLYDIESLLHQKQLSGRLPIL
                     VDSPMAAKITKAYRQYRKLWSREAKSKRNAGRYPLGFRQCVVIDDHKQHMVLVNRLAST
                     GEPAIVIAASGMCMGGRVMDYLQALLPDARTDVIFTGYQASGTLGRLLQQRSLQQKAGS
                     VWIDDTEVAVKASVQTMSGYSAHADQQDLVDFVVGCKMHLKQLHLIHGERRAKQGLVEC
                     VTPYLEPVTRIVG"
     PFAM_domain     46286..46609
                     /aSDomain="Lactamase_B"
                     /aSTool="clusterhmmer"
                     /database="35.0"
                     /db_xref="PF00753.30"
                     /description="Metallo-beta-lactamase superfamily"
                     /detection="hmmscan"
                     /domain_id="clusterhmmer_ctg1_1140_0190"
                     /evalue="5.90E-12"
                     /label="ctg1_1140"
                     /locus_tag="ctg1_1140"
                     /protein_end="144"
                     /protein_start="36"
                     /score="46.1"
                     /tool="antismash"
                     /translation="CHELNIQGDAVLIDCGLFQGDDAALGSLDIEFSIAHVRALVLTHA
                     HIDHIGRLPWLIAAGFQDPIYCTHATAHLVPLMLDDGLRLQLNLTRLQRVRILERIKRQ
                     LKPV"
     PFAM_domain     46949..47338
                     /aSDomain="Beta-Casp"
                     /aSTool="clusterhmmer"
                     /database="35.0"
                     /db_xref="PF10996.11"
                     /description="Beta-Casp domain"
                     /detection="hmmscan"
                     /domain_id="clusterhmmer_ctg1_1140_0191"
                     /evalue="1.50E-28"
                     /label="ctg1_1140"
                     /locus_tag="ctg1_1140"
                     /protein_end="387"
                     /protein_start="257"
                     /score="99.5"
                     /tool="antismash"
                     /translation="TQELLYDIESLLHQKQLSGRLPILVDSPMAAKITKAYRQYRKLWS
                     REAKSKRNAGRYPLGFRQCVVIDDHKQHMVLVNRLASTGEPAIVIAASGMCMGGRVMDY
                     LQALLPDARTDVIFTGYQASGTLGRL"
     PFAM_domain     47396..47551
                     /aSDomain="RMMBL"
                     /aSTool="clusterhmmer"
                     /database="35.0"
                     /db_xref="PF07521.15"
                     /description="Zn-dependent metallo-hydrolase RNA
                     specificity domain"
                     /detection="hmmscan"
                     /domain_id="clusterhmmer_ctg1_1140_0192"
                     /evalue="2.50E-09"
                     /label="ctg1_1140"
                     /locus_tag="ctg1_1140"
                     /protein_end="458"
                     /protein_start="406"
                     /score="37.2"
                     /tool="antismash"
                     /translation="VAVKASVQTMSGYSAHADQQDLVDFVVGCKMHLKQLHLIHGERRA
                     KQGLVEC"
     CDS             47939..51685
                     /locus_tag="ctg1_1141"
                     /transl_table=11
                     /translation="MVLSVSRRYQDVYVAYCQKNDKASARRFDEGLERLVALKWVRISQ
                     RESSGESFLYFTAEGWGITIQACFNQLYYASYVQLQGVMDAPGAHYARFYADWFHPYLL
                     NYVSDDLIEQSVNDNFYLISQSASLWQQAQNTEIKAAAKPYFISTWLPLMLGSSAQTLI
                     THIRKIKLTQQYSALPVSLAVDAHLYDPKSSSLRFLTQPIDSSYLQKRKSLHSHLSSDK
                     LSLMRLIDLFVLQHIDIGHFDQALSAFPDLDRQGALPWSKALRYLQMDNHALYDLFEDV
                     EVWASSSIDEHGVLWGQLALDLLQMHRLRDDSQFQLIAESMQSSELIAAILSSPAKCVI
                     ADFAKQLMTDLLPNRNVSSRFLTIPDPWSLWIDEVGATLSSEVHSEERFVWVTDGHELT
                     AKVQKKGKKGWSQGRKVEIHHGTYQFSELLTAEDEMLTHYLRSRPHYWRSPSPLDPMSV
                     QLLAKCPYVLDESGNGITIVEESQLLVMQDKAGKLQLTRYPEERVENALLVPRTQGIYS
                     YLNSPPHLERFFELAKRAPEVPAHYADHLIAALGEQVDWYHLDKQSGSVTLGEWDSQLH
                     VWLHLTNASLEVSLAHQSVDGQCRVVSGQGTSWYQGVGKVWYQRDLNQEKTLARKVAKV
                     LGWSGAIEAPMVLNSSEVSPFLERLSKLDSVVIHWHESSKRVKRITSQDVEVEISAKDK
                     WFSVSADVDIDGGAVLDLQRLLTASRSGYIELKQDNVLVMIDEALRNQLSMLESMLDDD
                     LSVNAKMAYPLAQLVESMSVASDDGWQSLEQQWQQPIAMDTSRLTMLRDYQDKAVRWAT
                     HLLSNGFGACLADDMGLGKTVQALKVAEHFSDQGATLVVCPKSVLLNWRHETERFAPSL
                     TIIDVEQCTDRHQAIIDAKAGDIVLLGYGLVTRLAETLQKKQWQTAVLDEAQQIKNPNA
                     QRAKVLVELEAQRRLTLSGTPVENHLVELWSQFAFLNPGLLGGLKQFKAKYGHASKNEE
                     DMLRLKALVSPFVLRRMKKEVLTELPEKTELVHQIELSKKERSAYEAVRRDSLQQAEGE
                     EGSTMQLFAALTRLRQVCCDPYLVFDSVTETSSKLKAALELVHEALEGGHRILIFSQFV
                     QLLKRFSLLLDEESIGYSYLDGQSSTKMRSRNIEAFKSGDNPLFLISLKAGGTGLNLTE
                     ADTVIHLDPWWNPAVEDQASDRVYRMGQKNPVTVYRLVATETIEEKIIQLHHDKRDLAD
                     KVLAGQNQAQQLSPSVLLELMKA"
     PFAM_domain     50390..51154
                     /aSDomain="SNF2-rel_dom"
                     /aSTool="clusterhmmer"
                     /database="35.0"
                     /db_xref="PF00176.26"
                     /db_xref="GO:0005524"
                     /db_xref="GO:0140658"
                     /description="SNF2-related domain"
                     /detection="hmmscan"
                     /domain_id="clusterhmmer_ctg1_1141_0193"
                     /evalue="1.10E-55"
                     /gene_ontologies="GO:0005524: ATP binding"
                     /gene_ontologies="GO:0140658: ATP-dependent chromatin
                     remodeler activity"
                     /label="ctg1_1141"
                     /locus_tag="ctg1_1141"
                     /protein_end="1072"
                     /protein_start="817"
                     /score="189.0"
                     /tool="antismash"
                     /translation="GFGACLADDMGLGKTVQALKVAEHFSDQGATLVVCPKSVLLNWRH
                     ETERFAPSLTIIDVEQCTDRHQAIIDAKAGDIVLLGYGLVTRLAETLQKKQWQTAVLDE
                     AQQIKNPNAQRAKVLVELEAQRRLTLSGTPVENHLVELWSQFAFLNPGLLGGLKQFKAK
                     YGHASKNEEDMLRLKALVSPFVLRRMKKEVLTELPEKTELVHQIELSKKERSAYEAVRR
                     DSLQQAEGEEGSTMQLFAALTRLRQVCCDPYLV"
     PFAM_domain     51182..51517
                     /aSDomain="Helicase_C"
                     /aSTool="clusterhmmer"
                     /database="35.0"
                     /db_xref="PF00271.34"
                     /description="Helicase conserved C-terminal domain"
                     /detection="hmmscan"
                     /domain_id="clusterhmmer_ctg1_1141_0194"
                     /evalue="3.40E-19"
                     /label="ctg1_1141"
                     /locus_tag="ctg1_1141"
                     /protein_end="1193"
                     /protein_start="1081"
                     /score="69.4"
                     /tool="antismash"
                     /translation="KLKAALELVHEALEGGHRILIFSQFVQLLKRFSLLLDEESIGYSY
                     LDGQSSTKMRSRNIEAFKSGDNPLFLISLKAGGTGLNLTEADTVIHLDPWWNPAVEDQA
                     SDRVYRMG"
     CDS             51784..52218
                     /locus_tag="ctg1_1142"
                     /transl_table=11
                     /translation="MHAAKVTNAYRRYRKLWSREAKAKVLRGQCLLSFDQCIVDYLKAL
                     LPDERTDMVFCVYQAVGTLERDIQAGRSFVVIDGDSVDVKASVHSMSGYSGHADKSDLF
                     AFALRCSVHLKQVYLMHGEPKSKQHLAYELYQLKGTKIEF"
     PFAM_domain     52027..52188
                     /aSDomain="RMMBL"
                     /aSTool="clusterhmmer"
                     /database="35.0"
                     /db_xref="PF07521.15"
                     /description="Zn-dependent metallo-hydrolase RNA
                     specificity domain"
                     /detection="hmmscan"
                     /domain_id="clusterhmmer_ctg1_1142_0195"
                     /evalue="2.30E-10"
                     /label="ctg1_1142"
                     /locus_tag="ctg1_1142"
                     /protein_end="135"
                     /protein_start="81"
                     /score="40.5"
                     /tool="antismash"
                     /translation="VDVKASVHSMSGYSGHADKSDLFAFALRCSVHLKQVYLMHGEPKS
                     KQHLAYELY"
     CDS             52395..53669
                     /gene_functions="biosynthetic (rule-based-clusters)
                     saccharide: Polysacc_synt"
                     /gene_kind="biosynthetic"
                     /locus_tag="ctg1_1143"
                     /sec_met_domain="Polysacc_synt (E-value: 2.7e-24, bitscore:
                     83.4, seeds: 31, tool: rule-based-clusters)"
                     /transl_table=11
                     /translation="MLSEDIIKAQVMSTVGVQLLGKLLIAGGGILFARLLGPEDYGSYS
                     YILSIITIATLPVVAGMPNLIIRDLAIYQQNKMWGLVVGLIYWCRCYAMLMSIFSVLFV
                     IVAYILGFVVNVNFNVLLIALILIPFRAFLSQQCAFLNAFQRPALAKVPEQIINPTLSV
                     IFILLFAYYGDITLETVFISVVLSTILSQFIGVILSKNNVEIVRDNLNPEWKIRAWVKS
                     LVPFALIAFVYTLNSEVATVFLGSFSSHQEVGYFKVAIQAVAIISIGLSSVNSVIMPKI
                     ARYYNVGDVSQAQATIRSGVRYSVLLSIFIVFTYVFYGRILIELLFGMEYSGVYEILMI
                     LTVYQVIDVLLGPVGLVLNMTGNEGKALSRLLVVFAVNVALLFLLVPLYGAVGAAYSML
                     FSLILLKVLMCFAVYQSTGLKTYIH"
     PFAM_domain     52422..53246
                     /aSDomain="Polysacc_synt"
                     /aSTool="clusterhmmer"
                     /database="35.0"
                     /db_xref="PF01943.20"
                     /db_xref="GO:0016020"
                     /description="Polysaccharide biosynthesis protein"
                     /detection="hmmscan"
                     /domain_id="clusterhmmer_ctg1_1143_0196"
                     /evalue="2.30E-16"
                     /gene_ontologies="GO:0016020: membrane"
                     /label="ctg1_1143"
                     /locus_tag="ctg1_1143"
                     /protein_end="284"
                     /protein_start="9"
                     /score="60.1"
                     /tool="antismash"
                     /translation="QVMSTVGVQLLGKLLIAGGGILFARLLGPEDYGSYSYILSIITIA
                     TLPVVAGMPNLIIRDLAIYQQNKMWGLVVGLIYWCRCYAMLMSIFSVLFVIVAYILGFV
                     VNVNFNVLLIALILIPFRAFLSQQCAFLNAFQRPALAKVPEQIINPTLSVIFILLFAYY
                     GDITLETVFISVVLSTILSQFIGVILSKNNVEIVRDNLNPEWKIRAWVKSLVPFALIAF
                     VYTLNSEVATVFLGSFSSHQEVGYFKVAIQAVAIISIGLSSVNSVIMPKIARY"
     PFAM_domain     53403..53657
                     /aSDomain="Polysacc_synt_C"
                     /aSTool="clusterhmmer"
                     /database="35.0"
                     /db_xref="PF14667.9"
                     /description="Polysaccharide biosynthesis C-terminal
                     domain"
                     /detection="hmmscan"
                     /domain_id="clusterhmmer_ctg1_1143_0197"
                     /evalue="6.00E-09"
                     /label="ctg1_1143"
                     /locus_tag="ctg1_1143"
                     /protein_end="421"
                     /protein_start="336"
                     /score="36.2"
                     /tool="antismash"
                     /translation="ILMILTVYQVIDVLLGPVGLVLNMTGNEGKALSRLLVVFAVNVAL
                     LFLLVPLYGAVGAAYSMLFSLILLKVLMCFAVYQSTGLKT"
     CDS             53679..54488
                     /locus_tag="ctg1_1144"
                     /transl_table=11
                     /translation="MNNEIFFKPIENDVLKYDHGLTHLDDGITAFIRLKDEAQTIEASL
                     RSIEGLFDHYVILIQPSNDNTAEIVKEVMKDSKATIVHYPYESWPNGPGYSEQDETSVY
                     SRTFFYNFGTRFIPTKHAFKWDGDMIASVELRLYLSNWRKNKRNYVAMKGVECADGLCT
                     TVNSRIYTGNEVRIFKSKKSAFSNGPKCEILNIYKKGLLYAIFRRLFICKIQQPMYYHF
                     KYAKLESSQTKAWPEDWRKIDHFVNLMSFDVESNKTSLRPLRESVLK"
     PFAM_domain     53766..54107
                     /aSDomain="CgtA"
                     /aSTool="clusterhmmer"
                     /database="35.0"
                     /db_xref="PF06306.14"
                     /description="Beta-1,4-N-acetylgalactosaminyltransferase
                     (CgtA)"
                     /detection="hmmscan"
                     /domain_id="clusterhmmer_ctg1_1144_0198"
                     /evalue="3.90E-08"
                     /label="ctg1_1144"
                     /locus_tag="ctg1_1144"
                     /protein_end="143"
                     /protein_start="29"
                     /score="33.2"
                     /tool="antismash"
                     /translation="AFIRLKDEAQTIEASLRSIEGLFDHYVILIQPSNDNTAEIVKEVM
                     KDSKATIVHYPYESWPNGPGYSEQDETSVYSRTFFYNFGTRFIPTKHAFKWDGDMIASV
                     ELRLYLSNWR"
     CDS             54496..55167
                     /locus_tag="ctg1_1145"
                     /transl_table=11
                     /translation="MMRKIVKDIIPTKFRTMIQRLRGRSVYHDYYLTHKCIFIHIPKSA
                     GQSISLALFNDKHPGHYPIKKFEWEDPKKKESYFKFTVVRNPWDRLYSAYNYLTKFTPY
                     KSDQEFSEKYLSEYKSFEDFVLNGLNKKEISSWVHFRPQSDFLLDSKGNFDIDYVAHFE
                     NLEDGFLDIAKRLDIDVSKLQKVNSSNRESKSYKKQYSQDTIRIVAKHYKNDIKLLNYE
                     F"
     PFAM_domain     54592..55158
                     /aSDomain="Sulfotransfer_2"
                     /aSTool="clusterhmmer"
                     /database="35.0"
                     /db_xref="PF03567.17"
                     /db_xref="GO:0008146"
                     /db_xref="GO:0016020"
                     /description="Sulfotransferase family"
                     /detection="hmmscan"
                     /domain_id="clusterhmmer_ctg1_1145_0199"
                     /evalue="1.80E-18"
                     /gene_ontologies="GO:0008146: sulfotransferase activity"
                     /gene_ontologies="GO:0016020: membrane"
                     /label="ctg1_1145"
                     /locus_tag="ctg1_1145"
                     /protein_end="221"
                     /protein_start="32"
                     /score="67.8"
                     /tool="antismash"
                     /translation="THKCIFIHIPKSAGQSISLALFNDKHPGHYPIKKFEWEDPKKKES
                     YFKFTVVRNPWDRLYSAYNYLTKFTPYKSDQEFSEKYLSEYKSFEDFVLNGLNKKEISS
                     WVHFRPQSDFLLDSKGNFDIDYVAHFENLEDGFLDIAKRLDIDVSKLQKVNSSNRESKS
                     YKKQYSQDTIRIVAKHYKNDIKLLNY"
     CDS             55170..56336
                     /gene_functions="biosynthetic (rule-based-clusters)
                     saccharide: Capsule_synth"
                     /gene_kind="biosynthetic"
                     /locus_tag="ctg1_1146"
                     /sec_met_domain="Capsule_synth (E-value: 5.3e-24, bitscore:
                     82.6, seeds: 23, tool: rule-based-clusters)"
                     /transl_table=11
                     /translation="MQDYRTILFCCESLERFQFMSRLAEPIKDKALLITTEPLVKVLSL
                     ISGFECQYVHRMSNGLSRDTNIRKNELETTIEVLNDAMTVEGASIWASAIENTISKEML
                     SRIEKVVIWNGQQVLGKTIANYYRSENVTTLFLELSNLPKKIFVDRKGVNAQSSIESFN
                     HLPPIDESIHKQWLDDYRLYKSSPPPQASVNYKKKILSALNLFLKEIVFSRNIHPASLI
                     KHKVGAAFKGDVVDLEDEYIFVPLQVSGDTQIKINSKYNNIDLINYSAQVAESMDAKLV
                     VKMHPAESSVSQVEYILSLKGKLNFLLSNQNTVDLLSNSKKVITINSTVGLESMILDKD
                     VEVIGDAFYKDFTRDDLLKYIHAYLVDGVDYFSNELIELPKALEILDR"
     PFAM_domain     55884..56219
                     /aSDomain="Capsule_synth"
                     /aSTool="clusterhmmer"
                     /database="35.0"
                     /db_xref="PF05159.17"
                     /db_xref="GO:0000271"
                     /db_xref="GO:0015774"
                     /description="Capsule polysaccharide biosynthesis protein"
                     /detection="hmmscan"
                     /domain_id="clusterhmmer_ctg1_1146_0200"
                     /evalue="1.00E-17"
                     /gene_ontologies="GO:0000271: polysaccharide biosynthetic
                     process"
                     /gene_ontologies="GO:0015774: polysaccharide transport"
                     /label="ctg1_1146"
                     /locus_tag="ctg1_1146"
                     /protein_end="350"
                     /protein_start="238"
                     /score="64.7"
                     /tool="antismash"
                     /translation="DEYIFVPLQVSGDTQIKINSKYNNIDLINYSAQVAESMDAKLVVK
                     MHPAESSVSQVEYILSLKGKLNFLLSNQNTVDLLSNSKKVITINSTVGLESMILDKDVE
                     VIGDAFYK"
     CDS             56388..57299
                     /locus_tag="ctg1_1147"
                     /transl_table=11
                     /translation="MIDVCFIKTGKAFIPEADAYSKFLNCRGLSTSVVESDLEASKLKA
                     RLYYRFGGVLRGSIVKGTPEVHEYHTASVGRFSFLKNISKSILSSKPKCYSFLSPFVEG
                     QYYFNRQVPRFYRDMGASDEVLSLRSISCDKKFDICYFGAISQRKNVVPVISHLACQGF
                     SIVVAGRANSHDELLLSQMEGVTFLGMLDRNQILHYLSKSKAGLNIMPNEYPLTRQTST
                     KVIEYLVAGLPVISNRYEWINEHSRRYGYDFATIDSLDKRTFQSLINSPNAIISLEKAK
                     KFTWEEILLEIDFLGIINRLIK"
     PFAM_domain     56835..57119
                     /aSDomain="Glyco_trans_1_4"
                     /aSTool="clusterhmmer"
                     /database="35.0"
                     /db_xref="PF13692.9"
                     /description="Glycosyl transferases group 1"
                     /detection="hmmscan"
                     /domain_id="clusterhmmer_ctg1_1147_0201"
                     /evalue="2.20E-06"
                     /label="ctg1_1147"
                     /locus_tag="ctg1_1147"
                     /protein_end="244"
                     /protein_start="149"
                     /score="28.2"
                     /tool="antismash"
                     /translation="NVVPVISHLACQGFSIVVAGRANSHDELLLSQMEGVTFLGMLDRN
                     QILHYLSKSKAGLNIMPNEYPLTRQTSTKVIEYLVAGLPVISNRYEWINE"
     CDS             57319..58449
                     /gene_functions="biosynthetic (rule-based-clusters)
                     saccharide: Glycos_transf_1"
                     /gene_functions="biosynthetic-additional (smcogs)
                     SMCOG1045:glycosyl transferase group 1 (Score: 176.4;
                     E-value: 1.7e-53)"
                     /gene_kind="biosynthetic"
                     /locus_tag="ctg1_1148"
                     /sec_met_domain="Glycos_transf_1 (E-value: 2.2e-30,
                     bitscore: 102.8, seeds: 63, tool: rule-based-clusters)"
                     /transl_table=11
                     /translation="MTKTSLLYIITRSDVVGGASIHLIDLIRHAKTQGYEVHVALGGEG
                     EFSRYLQDNEPCQVHCLSHLQRELDLRSDIKAIREIRALIKTVSPELVHLHSAKAGLVG
                     RLATIGLRVPRVFTIHGWPFISGIPRTRRALYLTIEWIMSWLPTYVITVSKQDRALAKK
                     YHFANMDKMVAIQNGVAPASYTSSMTNHAIDDQEMLRFAMVARFDEPKSQRTVLEALAM
                     SNSHRISIDFVGSGPSLEACKTLACSLGVESKVRFHGYLEPVQVRDVLANSHGFILISN
                     WEGLPLTIIEAMSAGLPVIASDVGGVSELVEPDVTGIIIPVEDRAAKLAQAFELYSQHP
                     ELLAEHGKRGLEAYNKQFTLESMLNKTFSFYQKARE"
     PFAM_domain     57364..57858
                     /aSDomain="Glyco_transf_4"
                     /aSTool="clusterhmmer"
                     /database="35.0"
                     /db_xref="PF13439.9"
                     /description="Glycosyltransferase Family 4"
                     /detection="hmmscan"
                     /domain_id="clusterhmmer_ctg1_1148_0202"
                     /evalue="5.70E-21"
                     /label="ctg1_1148"
                     /locus_tag="ctg1_1148"
                     /protein_end="180"
                     /protein_start="15"
                     /score="75.4"
                     /tool="antismash"
                     /translation="VGGASIHLIDLIRHAKTQGYEVHVALGGEGEFSRYLQDNEPCQVH
                     CLSHLQRELDLRSDIKAIREIRALIKTVSPELVHLHSAKAGLVGRLATIGLRVPRVFTI
                     HGWPFISGIPRTRRALYLTIEWIMSWLPTYVITVSKQDRALAKKYHFANMDKMVAIQNG
                     VA"
     PFAM_domain     57919..58365
                     /aSDomain="Glycos_transf_1"
                     /aSTool="clusterhmmer"
                     /database="35.0"
                     /db_xref="PF00534.23"
                     /db_xref="GO:0016757"
                     /description="Glycosyl transferases group 1"
                     /detection="hmmscan"
                     /domain_id="clusterhmmer_ctg1_1148_0203"
                     /evalue="5.80E-29"
                     /gene_ontologies="GO:0016757: glycosyltransferase activity"
                     /label="ctg1_1148"
                     /locus_tag="ctg1_1148"
                     /protein_end="349"
                     /protein_start="200"
                     /score="100.9"
                     /tool="antismash"
                     /translation="FAMVARFDEPKSQRTVLEALAMSNSHRISIDFVGSGPSLEACKTL
                     ACSLGVESKVRFHGYLEPVQVRDVLANSHGFILISNWEGLPLTIIEAMSAGLPVIASDV
                     GGVSELVEPDVTGIIIPVEDRAAKLAQAFELYSQHPELLAEHGKR"
     CDS             58446..59357
                     /NRPS_PKS="Domain: NAD_binding_4 (49-173). E-value:
                     6.6e-23. Score: 72.9. Matches aSDomain:
                     nrpspksdomains_ctg1_1149_NAD_binding_4.1"
                     /gene_functions="biosynthetic (rule-based-clusters)
                     saccharide: RmlD_sub_bind"
                     /gene_functions="biosynthetic-additional
                     (rule-based-clusters) NAD_binding_4"
                     /gene_functions="biosynthetic-additional (smcogs)
                     SMCOG1010:NAD-dependent epimerase/dehydratase (Score:
                     154.3; E-value: 8.4e-47)"
                     /gene_kind="biosynthetic"
                     /locus_tag="ctg1_1149"
                     /sec_met_domain="RmlD_sub_bind (E-value: 8.5e-16, bitscore:
                     55.2, seeds: 37, tool: rule-based-clusters)"
                     /sec_met_domain="NAD_binding_4 (E-value: 3.2e-21, bitscore:
                     72.9, seeds: 102, tool: rule-based-clusters)"
                     /transl_table=11
                     /translation="MTILLTGATGFIGKEIRRQGLAEYRCVSRRSQGGQDDTFTVESID
                     DQTCWSGAFDNCDAVIHLAGVAHNKGSSVDDFYEINYKGTMHLARSAASAGVKRFVFVS
                     TVGVLGNGTDGRGLTNHSLAAPHNDYAKSKWLAEQALLELREQSEMDVVIVRPPLVYGS
                     EAPGNFGALTKLVKLLPLLPFGLVNNKRSIVSCKNLADFLYRCCYLPEAAGKAWLVAEH
                     DPVSTRELVRQIAQAQGKSCWQLPVPTSLMYWGAGLLGKRAMAEQLLGDLVLEVDETFE
                     KLGWVPPYTMQQGLSCNQKEEL"
     PFAM_domain     58452..58940
                     /aSDomain="Epimerase"
                     /aSTool="clusterhmmer"
                     /database="35.0"
                     /db_xref="PF01370.24"
                     /description="NAD dependent epimerase/dehydratase family"
                     /detection="hmmscan"
                     /domain_id="clusterhmmer_ctg1_1149_0204"
                     /evalue="3.70E-27"
                     /label="ctg1_1149"
                     /locus_tag="ctg1_1149"
                     /protein_end="165"
                     /protein_start="2"
                     /score="95.4"
                     /tool="antismash"
                     /translation="ILLTGATGFIGKEIRRQGLAEYRCVSRRSQGGQDDTFTVESIDDQ
                     TCWSGAFDNCDAVIHLAGVAHNKGSSVDDFYEINYKGTMHLARSAASAGVKRFVFVSTV
                     GVLGNGTDGRGLTNHSLAAPHNDYAKSKWLAEQALLELREQSEMDVVIVRPPLVYGSEA
                     "
     aSDomain        58593..58964
                     /aSDomain="NAD_binding_4"
                     /aSTool="nrps_pks_domains"
                     /database="nrpspksdomains.hmm"
                     /detection="hmmscan"
                     /domain_id="nrpspksdomains_ctg1_1149_NAD_binding_4.1"
                     /evalue="6.60E-23"
                     /label="ctg1_1149_NAD_binding_4.1"
                     /locus_tag="ctg1_1149"
                     /protein_end="173"
                     /protein_start="49"
                     /score="72.9"
                     /tool="antismash"
                     /translation="WSGAFDNCDAVIHLAGVAHNKGSSVDDFYEINYKGTMHLARSAAS
                     AGVKRFVFVSTVGVLGNGTDGRGLTNHSLAAPHNDYAKSKWLAEQALLELREQSEMDVV
                     IVRPPLVYGSEAPGNFGALT"
     CDS             59358..59912
                     /gene_functions="biosynthetic (rule-based-clusters)
                     saccharide: Bac_transf"
                     /gene_functions="biosynthetic-additional (smcogs)
                     SMCOG1146:sugar transferase (Score: 173.1; E-value:
                     1.9e-52)"
                     /gene_kind="biosynthetic"
                     /locus_tag="ctg1_1150"
                     /sec_met_domain="Bac_transf (E-value: 6.6e-48, bitscore:
                     159.8, seeds: 461, tool: rule-based-clusters)"
                     /transl_table=11
                     /translation="MLRIIDLVLSVVGLVLTLPILLVVTLVGYFDTGSPIFIQERVGRG
                     KRPFKLIKFRTMTVDTASVASHLASRSSITKFGAFLRKTKIDELPQLINVVKGEMSLVG
                     PRPNLFNQAELIEARDKLNIYDALPGVTGLAQVSNIDMSTPELLAKTDRKMLDTLTVGR
                     YFDYIIATATGKGAGDRVSKS"
     PFAM_domain     59364..59873
                     /aSDomain="Bac_transf"
                     /aSTool="clusterhmmer"
                     /database="35.0"
                     /db_xref="PF02397.19"
                     /description="Bacterial sugar transferase"
                     /detection="hmmscan"
                     /domain_id="clusterhmmer_ctg1_1150_0205"
                     /evalue="1.70E-46"
                     /label="ctg1_1150"
                     /locus_tag="ctg1_1150"
                     /protein_end="172"
                     /protein_start="2"
                     /score="158.3"
                     /tool="antismash"
                     /translation="RIIDLVLSVVGLVLTLPILLVVTLVGYFDTGSPIFIQERVGRGKR
                     PFKLIKFRTMTVDTASVASHLASRSSITKFGAFLRKTKIDELPQLINVVKGEMSLVGPR
                     PNLFNQAELIEARDKLNIYDALPGVTGLAQVSNIDMSTPELLAKTDRKMLDTLTVGRYF
                     DYIIATA"
     CDS             59941..61854
                     /gene_functions="biosynthetic (rule-based-clusters)
                     saccharide: RmlD_sub_bind"
                     /gene_functions="biosynthetic (rule-based-clusters)
                     saccharide: Polysacc_synt_2"
                     /gene_functions="biosynthetic-additional (smcogs)
                     SMCOG1010:NAD-dependent epimerase/dehydratase (Score: 92.7;
                     E-value: 4.7e-28)"
                     /gene_kind="biosynthetic"
                     /locus_tag="ctg1_1151"
                     /sec_met_domain="RmlD_sub_bind (E-value: 4e-09, bitscore:
                     33.3, seeds: 37, tool: rule-based-clusters)"
                     /sec_met_domain="Polysacc_synt_2 (E-value: 5.2e-127,
                     bitscore: 420.3, seeds: 77, tool: rule-based-clusters)"
                     /transl_table=11
                     /translation="MFSLNPIWTMPRAGKRVVSLFFDTAFIFVSFWAAFYSRMGAIDVF
                     WQDIEYWYVFVSVTVVTLAVFTHFGLYRAVLRYLGLQAVVTIAFGAALSALSIILFSYY
                     FQIFLPRSVPVIYATFLVTLSGGARLFVRFLISDFLISGRTPVLIYGAGKAGRQLYQVV
                     SQSEDYRVVAFIDDNLKKHKTTIQGVTIFRPQYISRLLGKHQVEKVFLAVPKASRNERK
                     RIIERFSDFPIEVMTIPSLSDIVSGELKIEQLKEVAIDDLLGRDSVSPNQLLLEKNIKD
                     KTVLVTGAGGSIGSELCRQIVKYKPSRLVLFEASEFSLYSIERELNQKAQGIEIVPIMG
                     NVQNQQRLASTMTSFRVETVYHAAAYKHVPLVEYNVAEGIQNNVFGTYRAACAAIEAGV
                     SSFVLISTDKAVRPTNVMGTTKRLAELGLQALAKGYKQEHQTLFSMVRFGNVLGSSGSV
                     IPLFKAQIAKGGPVTVTHKDIIRYFMTIPEAAQLVIQAGAMAKGGDVFVLDMGEPVRIS
                     DLAKNLIHLSGLEVKDDLNPEGDIEILYTGLRPGEKLFEELLIGDSVSKTSHDRIMTAQ
                     EVSMEQAEYNQLLDDLQQAAQDYDQQALRQLMLQAPTGFVPTDGIGDLVWTQANVNKSQ
                     IN"
     PFAM_domain     60145..60657
                     /aSDomain="CoA_binding_3"
                     /aSTool="clusterhmmer"
                     /database="35.0"
                     /db_xref="PF13727.9"
                     /description="CoA-binding domain"
                     /detection="hmmscan"
                     /domain_id="clusterhmmer_ctg1_1151_0206"
                     /evalue="1.90E-11"
                     /label="ctg1_1151"
                     /locus_tag="ctg1_1151"
                     /protein_end="239"
                     /protein_start="68"
                     /score="44.4"
                     /tool="antismash"
                     /translation="FGLYRAVLRYLGLQAVVTIAFGAALSALSIILFSYYFQIFLPRSV
                     PVIYATFLVTLSGGARLFVRFLISDFLISGRTPVLIYGAGKAGRQLYQVVSQSEDYRVV
                     AFIDDNLKKHKTTIQGVTIFRPQYISRLLGKHQVEKVFLAVPKASRNERKRIIERFSDF
                     PIEVMTIP"
     PFAM_domain     60790..61668
                     /aSDomain="Polysacc_synt_2"
                     /aSTool="clusterhmmer"
                     /database="35.0"
                     /db_xref="PF02719.18"
                     /description="Polysaccharide biosynthesis protein"
                     /detection="hmmscan"
                     /domain_id="clusterhmmer_ctg1_1151_0207"
                     /evalue="3.90E-125"
                     /label="ctg1_1151"
                     /locus_tag="ctg1_1151"
                     /protein_end="576"
                     /protein_start="283"
                     /score="417.0"
                     /tool="antismash"
                     /translation="VLVTGAGGSIGSELCRQIVKYKPSRLVLFEASEFSLYSIERELNQ
                     KAQGIEIVPIMGNVQNQQRLASTMTSFRVETVYHAAAYKHVPLVEYNVAEGIQNNVFGT
                     YRAACAAIEAGVSSFVLISTDKAVRPTNVMGTTKRLAELGLQALAKGYKQEHQTLFSMV
                     RFGNVLGSSGSVIPLFKAQIAKGGPVTVTHKDIIRYFMTIPEAAQLVIQAGAMAKGGDV
                     FVLDMGEPVRISDLAKNLIHLSGLEVKDDLNPEGDIEILYTGLRPGEKLFEELLIGDSV
                     SKTSHDRIMTAQ"
     PFAM_domain     61866..62369
                     /aSDomain="UDPG_MGDP_dh_N"
                     /aSTool="clusterhmmer"
                     /database="35.0"
                     /db_xref="PF03721.17"
                     /db_xref="GO:0016616"
                     /db_xref="GO:0051287"
                     /description="UDP-glucose/GDP-mannose dehydrogenase family,
                     NAD binding domain"
                     /detection="hmmscan"
                     /domain_id="clusterhmmer_ctg1_1152_0208"
                     /evalue="1.90E-33"
                     /gene_ontologies="GO:0016616: oxidoreductase activity,
                     acting on the CH-OH group of donors, NAD or NADP as
                     acceptor"
                     /gene_ontologies="GO:0051287: NAD binding"
                     /label="ctg1_1152"
                     /locus_tag="ctg1_1152"
                     /protein_end="168"
                     /protein_start="0"
                     /score="115.7"
                     /tool="antismash"
                     /translation="MKIAVAGTGYVGLSNAMLLAQNHEVVAVDINAEKVEMLCNGQSPI
                     VDSEIEAFLKRDDLNFTATLDKELAYRGADYVIVATPTDYDPQTNYFNTGSVEAVIKDV
                     IAVNPDAVIVIKSTIPVGYTVRVREELGTENVFFSPEFLREGSALYDNLNPSRIIIGER
                     SERAK"
     aSDomain        61866..62999
                     /aSDomain="TIGR03026"
                     /aSTool="tigrfam"
                     /description="NDP-sugDHase: nucleotide sugar dehydrogenase"
                     /detection="hmmscan"
                     /domain_id="TIGRFam_ctg1_1152_0067"
                     /evalue="1.00E-103"
                     /identifier="TIGR03026"
                     /label="ctg1_1152"
                     /locus_tag="ctg1_1152"
                     /protein_end="378"
                     /protein_start="0"
                     /score="345.2"
                     /tool="antismash"
                     /translation="MKIAVAGTGYVGLSNAMLLAQNHEVVAVDINAEKVEMLCNGQSPI
                     VDSEIEAFLKRDDLNFTATLDKELAYRGADYVIVATPTDYDPQTNYFNTGSVEAVIKDV
                     IAVNPDAVIVIKSTIPVGYTVRVREELGTENVFFSPEFLREGSALYDNLNPSRIIIGER
                     SERAKVFGDLLVEGAQKQNIDVLYTDSTEAEAVKLFSNTYLAMRVAYFNELDSYAEAHG
                     LDTRQIIEGVALDPRIGGHYCNPSFGYGGYCLPKDTKQLLANYQEVPNNIIGAIVDANR
                     TRKDFIAESIMKRNPKVVGVYRLIMKSGSDNFRASSIQGIMKRLKAKGIEVIVYEPVLK
                     EEHFFHSRVIQDVDAFKQEADLIVSNRMLPELEDVADK"
     CDS             61866..63032
                     /gene_functions="biosynthetic-additional (smcogs)
                     SMCOG1152:nucleotide sugar dehydrogenase (Score: 320.8;
                     E-value: 2e-97)"
                     /gene_kind="biosynthetic-additional"
                     /locus_tag="ctg1_1152"
                     /transl_table=11
                     /translation="MKIAVAGTGYVGLSNAMLLAQNHEVVAVDINAEKVEMLCNGQSPI
                     VDSEIEAFLKRDDLNFTATLDKELAYRGADYVIVATPTDYDPQTNYFNTGSVEAVIKDV
                     IAVNPDAVIVIKSTIPVGYTVRVREELGTENVFFSPEFLREGSALYDNLNPSRIIIGER
                     SERAKVFGDLLVEGAQKQNIDVLYTDSTEAEAVKLFSNTYLAMRVAYFNELDSYAEAHG
                     LDTRQIIEGVALDPRIGGHYCNPSFGYGGYCLPKDTKQLLANYQEVPNNIIGAIVDANR
                     TRKDFIAESIMKRNPKVVGVYRLIMKSGSDNFRASSIQGIMKRLKAKGIEVIVYEPVLK
                     EEHFFHSRVIQDVDAFKQEADLIVSNRMLPELEDVADKVYTRDLFGND"
     PFAM_domain     62439..62708
                     /aSDomain="UDPG_MGDP_dh"
                     /aSTool="clusterhmmer"
                     /database="35.0"
                     /db_xref="PF00984.22"
                     /db_xref="GO:0016616"
                     /db_xref="GO:0051287"
                     /description="UDP-glucose/GDP-mannose dehydrogenase family,
                     central domain"
                     /detection="hmmscan"
                     /domain_id="clusterhmmer_ctg1_1152_0209"
                     /evalue="3.10E-26"
                     /gene_ontologies="GO:0016616: oxidoreductase activity,
                     acting on the CH-OH group of donors, NAD or NADP as
                     acceptor"
                     /gene_ontologies="GO:0051287: NAD binding"
                     /label="ctg1_1152"
                     /locus_tag="ctg1_1152"
                     /protein_end="281"
                     /protein_start="191"
                     /score="91.5"
                     /tool="antismash"
                     /translation="EAEAVKLFSNTYLAMRVAYFNELDSYAEAHGLDTRQIIEGVALDP
                     RIGGHYCNPSFGYGGYCLPKDTKQLLANYQEVPNNIIGAIVDANR"
     PFAM_domain     62766..62987
                     /aSDomain="UDPG_MGDP_dh_C"
                     /aSTool="clusterhmmer"
                     /database="35.0"
                     /db_xref="PF03720.18"
                     /db_xref="GO:0016616"
                     /db_xref="GO:0051287"
                     /description="UDP-glucose/GDP-mannose dehydrogenase family,
                     UDP binding domain"
                     /detection="hmmscan"
                     /domain_id="clusterhmmer_ctg1_1152_0210"
                     /evalue="8.20E-08"
                     /gene_ontologies="GO:0016616: oxidoreductase activity,
                     acting on the CH-OH group of donors, NAD or NADP as
                     acceptor"
                     /gene_ontologies="GO:0051287: NAD binding"
                     /label="ctg1_1152"
                     /locus_tag="ctg1_1152"
                     /protein_end="374"
                     /protein_start="300"
                     /score="32.8"
                     /tool="antismash"
                     /translation="VYRLIMKSGSDNFRASSIQGIMKRLKAKGIEVIVYEPVLKEEHFF
                     HSRVIQDVDAFKQEADLIVSNRMLPELED"
     CDS             complement(63256..63774)
                     /locus_tag="ctg1_1153"
                     /transl_table=11
                     /translation="MEYSTSALCDIYLDQVDVVEPMFSNFGGRASFAGQVTSVKCFEDN
                     GVIRDILEQDGVGRILLIDGGGSLRKALIDAEIAQLAEDNEWEGIIVYGCIREVDELED
                     MNLGIQALASIPVGAAQSDVGEVDVPVNFGGVTFLPEDYVYADNTGIILSQEPLDVSFE
                     DEETQETEE"
     aSDomain        complement(63295..63774)
                     /aSDomain="TIGR02998"
                     /aSTool="tigrfam"
                     /description="RraA_entero: regulator of ribonuclease
                     activity A"
                     /detection="hmmscan"
                     /domain_id="TIGRFam_ctg1_1153_0068"
                     /evalue="6.40E-82"
                     /identifier="TIGR02998"
                     /label="ctg1_1153"
                     /locus_tag="ctg1_1153"
                     /protein_end="160"
                     /protein_start="0"
                     /score="271.3"
                     /tool="antismash"
                     /translation="MEYSTSALCDIYLDQVDVVEPMFSNFGGRASFAGQVTSVKCFEDN
                     GVIRDILEQDGVGRILLIDGGGSLRKALIDAEIAQLAEDNEWEGIIVYGCIREVDELED
                     MNLGIQALASIPVGAAQSDVGEVDVPVNFGGVTFLPEDYVYADNTGIILSQEPLDV"
     aSDomain        complement(63313..63762)
                     /aSDomain="TIGR01935"
                     /aSTool="tigrfam"
                     /description="NOT-MenG: RraA family"
                     /detection="hmmscan"
                     /domain_id="TIGRFam_ctg1_1153_0069"
                     /evalue="4.60E-67"
                     /identifier="TIGR01935"
                     /label="ctg1_1153"
                     /locus_tag="ctg1_1153"
                     /protein_end="154"
                     /protein_start="4"
                     /score="222.5"
                     /tool="antismash"
                     /translation="TSALCDIYLDQVDVVEPMFSNFGGRASFAGQVTSVKCFEDNGVIR
                     DILEQDGVGRILLIDGGGSLRKALIDAEIAQLAEDNEWEGIIVYGCIREVDELEDMNLG
                     IQALASIPVGAAQSDVGEVDVPVNFGGVTFLPEDYVYADNTGIILS"
     PFAM_domain     complement(63319..63762)
                     /aSDomain="RraA-like"
                     /aSTool="clusterhmmer"
                     /database="35.0"
                     /db_xref="PF03737.18"
                     /description="Aldolase/RraA"
                     /detection="hmmscan"
                     /domain_id="clusterhmmer_ctg1_1153_0211"
                     /evalue="1.80E-36"
                     /label="ctg1_1153"
                     /locus_tag="ctg1_1153"
                     /protein_end="152"
                     /protein_start="4"
                     /score="125.7"
                     /tool="antismash"
                     /translation="TSALCDIYLDQVDVVEPMFSNFGGRASFAGQVTSVKCFEDNGVIR
                     DILEQDGVGRILLIDGGGSLRKALIDAEIAQLAEDNEWEGIIVYGCIREVDELEDMNLG
                     IQALASIPVGAAQSDVGEVDVPVNFGGVTFLPEDYVYADNTGII"
     CDS             complement(63854..64771)
                     /gene_functions="biosynthetic-additional
                     (rule-based-clusters) ubiA"
                     /gene_kind="biosynthetic-additional"
                     /locus_tag="ctg1_1154"
                     /sec_met_domain="ubiA (E-value: 2.7e-45, bitscore: 152.2,
                     seeds: 9, tool: rule-based-clusters)"
                     /transl_table=11
                     /translation="MTSSFRIWLDAARPKTLPLALVSIITGSALAFSKGEMSWSVALLA
                     LLTATLLQILSNLANDYGDAVKGTDNENRLGPMRAIQSGEVTQQEMKKAIILNVVLTVA
                     SGLFLVLHALESLQNILAFVGLGVLAIAAAIAYTVGNKPYGYVGLGDISVFIFFGLLGV
                     SGTYFLHTGHLDTLLFLPAFGCGLLAVAVLNVNNMRDIENDSACGKRTVAVRLGERKAK
                     LYHFALLAVAVSAFAIYLSVQQSPLWISLPFVLSLVVVIKHGTAVWQTTQPAQIAPMMP
                     IVVKCSLVTNILFSGVVIAQTLIT"
     aSDomain        complement(63884..64735)
                     /aSDomain="TIGR00751"
                     /aSTool="tigrfam"
                     /description="menA: 1,4-dihydroxy-2-naphthoate
                     octaprenyltransferase"
                     /detection="hmmscan"
                     /domain_id="TIGRFam_ctg1_1154_0070"
                     /evalue="2.00E-102"
                     /identifier="TIGR00751"
                     /label="ctg1_1154"
                     /locus_tag="ctg1_1154"
                     /protein_end="296"
                     /protein_start="12"
                     /score="340.4"
                     /tool="antismash"
                     /translation="RPKTLPLALVSIITGSALAFSKGEMSWSVALLALLTATLLQILSN
                     LANDYGDAVKGTDNENRLGPMRAIQSGEVTQQEMKKAIILNVVLTVASGLFLVLHALES
                     LQNILAFVGLGVLAIAAAIAYTVGNKPYGYVGLGDISVFIFFGLLGVSGTYFLHTGHLD
                     TLLFLPAFGCGLLAVAVLNVNNMRDIENDSACGKRTVAVRLGERKAKLYHFALLAVAVS
                     AFAIYLSVQQSPLWISLPFVLSLVVVIKHGTAVWQTTQPAQIAPMMPIVVKCSLVTNIL
                     FSG"
     PFAM_domain     complement(63992..64711)
                     /aSDomain="UbiA"
                     /aSTool="clusterhmmer"
                     /database="35.0"
                     /db_xref="PF01040.21"
                     /db_xref="GO:0016020"
                     /db_xref="GO:0016765"
                     /description="UbiA prenyltransferase family"
                     /detection="hmmscan"
                     /domain_id="clusterhmmer_ctg1_1154_0212"
                     /evalue="1.30E-37"
                     /gene_ontologies="GO:0016020: membrane"
                     /gene_ontologies="GO:0016765: transferase activity,
                     transferring alkyl or aryl (other than methyl) groups"
                     /label="ctg1_1154"
                     /locus_tag="ctg1_1154"
                     /protein_end="260"
                     /protein_start="20"
                     /score="129.6"
                     /tool="antismash"
                     /translation="LVSIITGSALAFSKGEMSWSVALLALLTATLLQILSNLANDYGDA
                     VKGTDNENRLGPMRAIQSGEVTQQEMKKAIILNVVLTVASGLFLVLHALESLQNILAFV
                     GLGVLAIAAAIAYTVGNKPYGYVGLGDISVFIFFGLLGVSGTYFLHTGHLDTLLFLPAF
                     GCGLLAVAVLNVNNMRDIENDSACGKRTVAVRLGERKAKLYHFALLAVAVSAFAIYLSV
                     QQSPLWISLPFVLSLVVV"
     CDS             64968..65258
                     /locus_tag="ctg1_1155"
                     /transl_table=11
                     /translation="MTKQPCVYITTSKGRGVIYIGVTSNLQQRMWKHRHGVTGGFVKKY
                     NVSQLVHYELFDCMEEAIAREKQLKHWDRAWKNELVTSHNPYWRDLTMDLW"
     PFAM_domain     64980..65192
                     /aSDomain="GIY-YIG"
                     /aSTool="clusterhmmer"
                     /database="35.0"
                     /db_xref="PF01541.27"
                     /description="GIY-YIG catalytic domain"
                     /detection="hmmscan"
                     /domain_id="clusterhmmer_ctg1_1155_0213"
                     /evalue="2.50E-14"
                     /label="ctg1_1155"
                     /locus_tag="ctg1_1155"
                     /protein_end="75"
                     /protein_start="4"
                     /score="53.4"
                     /tool="antismash"
                     /translation="PCVYITTSKGRGVIYIGVTSNLQQRMWKHRHGVTGGFVKKYNVSQ
                     LVHYELFDCMEEAIAREKQLKHWDRA"
     CDS             complement(65567..66601)
                     /gene_functions="other (smcogs) SMCOG1242:transposase
                     (Score: 288.2; E-value: 1.3e-87)"
                     /gene_kind="other"
                     /locus_tag="ctg1_1156"
                     /transl_table=11
                     /translation="MNKSTTIAIDLAKSSFQVCKLVGNHVATEKSFSKAKLKSWLLKQP
                     PCTVVMESCATSHFWGRFCQSMGHKVILIAPKNVSPFRTNQKTDKNDAMAIAVAAKQPN
                     VHFIAVKSVRAQSLQSIDRMRQHLVDTITATSNMIRALIAEFGIDIPRGTSAFGKQVPF
                     ILEDAENGLPDIVREQISTMYWLYQDLIKEKDKIADQLNNEIQQQPECRELSALEGVGN
                     VNALALYLAIGENGGNFKNGREASACIGLTPKQYSTGGKTVLLGIGKKFACKRIRANLI
                     QGALAFVRAVDRREPKTTKEAWVKGLIERTGLRRAAVALANKTVRTAWSMLNHHQPYQL
                     PEPV"
     PFAM_domain     complement(65732..65968)
                     /aSDomain="Transposase_20"
                     /aSTool="clusterhmmer"
                     /database="35.0"
                     /db_xref="PF02371.19"
                     /db_xref="GO:0003677"
                     /db_xref="GO:0004803"
                     /db_xref="GO:0006313"
                     /description="Transposase IS116/IS110/IS902 family"
                     /detection="hmmscan"
                     /domain_id="clusterhmmer_ctg1_1156_0215"
                     /evalue="1.10E-10"
                     /gene_ontologies="GO:0003677: DNA binding"
                     /gene_ontologies="GO:0004803: transposase activity"
                     /gene_ontologies="GO:0006313: DNA transposition"
                     /label="ctg1_1156"
                     /locus_tag="ctg1_1156"
                     /protein_end="290"
                     /protein_start="211"
                     /score="41.8"
                     /tool="antismash"
                     /translation="RELSALEGVGNVNALALYLAIGENGGNFKNGREASACIGLTPKQY
                     STGGKTVLLGIGKKFACKRIRANLIQGALAFVRA"
     PFAM_domain     complement(66167..66583)
                     /aSDomain="DEDD_Tnp_IS110"
                     /aSTool="clusterhmmer"
                     /database="35.0"
                     /db_xref="PF01548.20"
                     /db_xref="GO:0003677"
                     /db_xref="GO:0004803"
                     /db_xref="GO:0006313"
                     /description="Transposase"
                     /detection="hmmscan"
                     /domain_id="clusterhmmer_ctg1_1156_0214"
                     /evalue="3.90E-14"
                     /gene_ontologies="GO:0003677: DNA binding"
                     /gene_ontologies="GO:0004803: transposase activity"
                     /gene_ontologies="GO:0006313: DNA transposition"
                     /label="ctg1_1156"
                     /locus_tag="ctg1_1156"
                     /protein_end="145"
                     /protein_start="6"
                     /score="52.9"
                     /tool="antismash"
                     /translation="IAIDLAKSSFQVCKLVGNHVATEKSFSKAKLKSWLLKQPPCTVVM
                     ESCATSHFWGRFCQSMGHKVILIAPKNVSPFRTNQKTDKNDAMAIAVAAKQPNVHFIAV
                     KSVRAQSLQSIDRMRQHLVDTITATSNMIRALIAE"
     CDS             complement(66968..68305)
                     /locus_tag="ctg1_1157"
                     /transl_table=11
                     /translation="MSEMTPREIVHELNRHIIGQDKAKRSVAIALRNRWRRMQLEESLR
                     VEVSPKNILMIGPTGVGKTEIARRLAKLANAPFIKVEATKFTEVGYVGKEVETIIRDLT
                     DVAIKMTHQQAMEKVKFRAEEQAEERILDALLPPARDAWGQNEQPTDDASSNTRQIFRK
                     KLREGKLDDKEIDIETAAPQMGVEIMSPPGMEEMTNQLQSMFQNLGGDTKKKRKLKIKD
                     AFKALIEEEAAKLVNQEELKEQAIYNVENNGIVFIDEIDKICKRGEASGPDVSREGVQR
                     DLLPLIEGSTVSTKHGMVKTDHILFITSGAFQVAKPSDLIPELQGRLPIRVELEALSSD
                     DFKRILTEPKASLTEQYIALMKTEEVDVEFTTDGIQQIADAAWTVNETTENIGARRLHT
                     VMERLMDEISFEATDKPGSKLVIDSGYVKSKLGEFVEDEDLSRFIL"
     aSDomain        complement(66971..68296)
                     /aSDomain="TIGR00390"
                     /aSTool="tigrfam"
                     /description="hslU: ATP-dependent protease HslVU, ATPase
                     subunit"
                     /detection="hmmscan"
                     /domain_id="TIGRFam_ctg1_1157_0071"
                     /evalue="6.10E-219"
                     /identifier="TIGR00390"
                     /label="ctg1_1157"
                     /locus_tag="ctg1_1157"
                     /protein_end="445"
                     /protein_start="3"
                     /score="725.4"
                     /tool="antismash"
                     /translation="MTPREIVHELNRHIIGQDKAKRSVAIALRNRWRRMQLEESLRVEV
                     SPKNILMIGPTGVGKTEIARRLAKLANAPFIKVEATKFTEVGYVGKEVETIIRDLTDVA
                     IKMTHQQAMEKVKFRAEEQAEERILDALLPPARDAWGQNEQPTDDASSNTRQIFRKKLR
                     EGKLDDKEIDIETAAPQMGVEIMSPPGMEEMTNQLQSMFQNLGGDTKKKRKLKIKDAFK
                     ALIEEEAAKLVNQEELKEQAIYNVENNGIVFIDEIDKICKRGEASGPDVSREGVQRDLL
                     PLIEGSTVSTKHGMVKTDHILFITSGAFQVAKPSDLIPELQGRLPIRVELEALSSDDFK
                     RILTEPKASLTEQYIALMKTEEVDVEFTTDGIQQIADAAWTVNETTENIGARRLHTVME
                     RLMDEISFEATDKPGSKLVIDSGYVKSKLGEFVEDEDLSRFIL"
     PFAM_domain     complement(67313..67750)
                     /aSDomain="AAA_2"
                     /aSTool="clusterhmmer"
                     /database="35.0"
                     /db_xref="PF07724.17"
                     /db_xref="GO:0005524"
                     /db_xref="GO:0016887"
                     /description="AAA domain (Cdc48 subfamily)"
                     /detection="hmmscan"
                     /domain_id="clusterhmmer_ctg1_1157_0217"
                     /evalue="7.70E-43"
                     /gene_ontologies="GO:0005524: ATP binding"
                     /gene_ontologies="GO:0016887: ATP hydrolysis activity"
                     /label="ctg1_1157"
                     /locus_tag="ctg1_1157"
                     /protein_end="331"
                     /protein_start="185"
                     /score="146.7"
                     /tool="antismash"
                     /translation="VEIMSPPGMEEMTNQLQSMFQNLGGDTKKKRKLKIKDAFKALIEE
                     EAAKLVNQEELKEQAIYNVENNGIVFIDEIDKICKRGEASGPDVSREGVQRDLLPLIEG
                     STVSTKHGMVKTDHILFITSGAFQVAKPSDLIPELQGRLPIR"
     PFAM_domain     complement(67898..68149)
                     /aSDomain="AAA"
                     /aSTool="clusterhmmer"
                     /database="35.0"
                     /db_xref="PF00004.32"
                     /db_xref="GO:0005524"
                     /db_xref="GO:0016887"
                     /description="ATPase family associated with various
                     cellular activities (AAA)"
                     /detection="hmmscan"
                     /domain_id="clusterhmmer_ctg1_1157_0216"
                     /evalue="5.70E-07"
                     /gene_ontologies="GO:0005524: ATP binding"
                     /gene_ontologies="GO:0016887: ATP hydrolysis activity"
                     /label="ctg1_1157"
                     /locus_tag="ctg1_1157"
                     /protein_end="136"
                     /protein_start="52"
                     /score="30.2"
                     /tool="antismash"
                     /translation="ILMIGPTGVGKTEIARRLAKLANAPFIKVEATKFTEVGYVGKEVE
                     TIIRDLTDVAIKMTHQQAMEKVKFRAEEQAEERILDALL"
     CDS             complement(68358..68888)
                     /locus_tag="ctg1_1158"
                     /transl_table=11
                     /translation="MTTIVSVRRNNKVVIAGDGQVSLGNTVMKGNARKVRRLYNNQVLA
                     GFAGGTADAFTLFERFESKLQMHQGHLTKAAVELAKDWRSDRALRKLEALLAVADETAS
                     LIITGNGDVVQPENDLIAIGSGGNFAQAAATALLENTELDAREIAEKALKIAGDICVFT
                     NHHHTIEELESDA"
     aSDomain        complement(68373..68885)
                     /aSDomain="TIGR03692"
                     /aSTool="tigrfam"
                     /description="ATP_dep_HslV: ATP-dependent protease HslVU,
                     peptidase subunit"
                     /detection="hmmscan"
                     /domain_id="TIGRFam_ctg1_1158_0072"
                     /evalue="2.90E-87"
                     /identifier="TIGR03692"
                     /label="ctg1_1158"
                     /locus_tag="ctg1_1158"
                     /protein_end="172"
                     /protein_start="1"
                     /score="288.7"
                     /tool="antismash"
                     /translation="TTIVSVRRNNKVVIAGDGQVSLGNTVMKGNARKVRRLYNNQVLAG
                     FAGGTADAFTLFERFESKLQMHQGHLTKAAVELAKDWRSDRALRKLEALLAVADETASL
                     IITGNGDVVQPENDLIAIGSGGNFAQAAATALLENTELDAREIAEKALKIAGDICVFTN
                     HHHTIEEL"
     PFAM_domain     complement(68382..68885)
                     /aSDomain="Proteasome"
                     /aSTool="clusterhmmer"
                     /database="35.0"
                     /db_xref="PF00227.29"
                     /db_xref="GO:0005839"
                     /db_xref="GO:0051603"
                     /description="Proteasome subunit"
                     /detection="hmmscan"
                     /domain_id="clusterhmmer_ctg1_1158_0218"
                     /evalue="1.50E-24"
                     /gene_ontologies="GO:0005839: proteasome core complex"
                     /gene_ontologies="GO:0051603: proteolysis involved in
                     protein catabolic process"
                     /label="ctg1_1158"
                     /locus_tag="ctg1_1158"
                     /protein_end="169"
                     /protein_start="1"
                     /score="86.7"
                     /tool="antismash"
                     /translation="TTIVSVRRNNKVVIAGDGQVSLGNTVMKGNARKVRRLYNNQVLAG
                     FAGGTADAFTLFERFESKLQMHQGHLTKAAVELAKDWRSDRALRKLEALLAVADETASL
                     IITGNGDVVQPENDLIAIGSGGNFAQAAATALLENTELDAREIAEKALKIAGDICVFTN
                     HHHTI"
     CDS             69253..70287
                     /gene_functions="other (smcogs) SMCOG1242:transposase
                     (Score: 285.3; E-value: 1e-86)"
                     /gene_kind="other"
                     /locus_tag="ctg1_1159"
                     /transl_table=11
                     /translation="MNKSTTIAIDLAKSSFQVCKLVGNHVATEKSFSKAKLKSWLLKQP
                     PCTVVMESCATSHFWGRFCQSMGHKVILIAPKNVSPFRTNQKTDKNDAMAIAVTAKQPN
                     VHFIAVKSVRAQSLQSIDRMRQHLVDTITATSNMIRALIAEFGIDIPRGTSAFGKQVPF
                     VLEDAENGLPDIVREQISTMYWLYQDLIKEKDKIAEQLNNEIQQQPECRELSALEGVGN
                     VNALALYLAIGENGGNFKNGREASACIGLTPKQYSTGGKTVLLGIGKKFACKRIRANLI
                     QGALAFVRAVDRREPKTTKEAWVKGLIERAGLRRAAVALANKTVRTAWSMLNHHQPYQL
                     PEPV"
     PFAM_domain     69271..69687
                     /aSDomain="DEDD_Tnp_IS110"
                     /aSTool="clusterhmmer"
                     /database="35.0"
                     /db_xref="PF01548.20"
                     /db_xref="GO:0003677"
                     /db_xref="GO:0004803"
                     /db_xref="GO:0006313"
                     /description="Transposase"
                     /detection="hmmscan"
                     /domain_id="clusterhmmer_ctg1_1159_0219"
                     /evalue="5.40E-14"
                     /gene_ontologies="GO:0003677: DNA binding"
                     /gene_ontologies="GO:0004803: transposase activity"
                     /gene_ontologies="GO:0006313: DNA transposition"
                     /label="ctg1_1159"
                     /locus_tag="ctg1_1159"
                     /protein_end="145"
                     /protein_start="6"
                     /score="52.5"
                     /tool="antismash"
                     /translation="IAIDLAKSSFQVCKLVGNHVATEKSFSKAKLKSWLLKQPPCTVVM
                     ESCATSHFWGRFCQSMGHKVILIAPKNVSPFRTNQKTDKNDAMAIAVTAKQPNVHFIAV
                     KSVRAQSLQSIDRMRQHLVDTITATSNMIRALIAE"
     PFAM_domain     69886..70122
                     /aSDomain="Transposase_20"
                     /aSTool="clusterhmmer"
                     /database="35.0"
                     /db_xref="PF02371.19"
                     /db_xref="GO:0003677"
                     /db_xref="GO:0004803"
                     /db_xref="GO:0006313"
                     /description="Transposase IS116/IS110/IS902 family"
                     /detection="hmmscan"
                     /domain_id="clusterhmmer_ctg1_1159_0220"
                     /evalue="1.10E-10"
                     /gene_ontologies="GO:0003677: DNA binding"
                     /gene_ontologies="GO:0004803: transposase activity"
                     /gene_ontologies="GO:0006313: DNA transposition"
                     /label="ctg1_1159"
                     /locus_tag="ctg1_1159"
                     /protein_end="290"
                     /protein_start="211"
                     /score="41.8"
                     /tool="antismash"
                     /translation="RELSALEGVGNVNALALYLAIGENGGNFKNGREASACIGLTPKQY
                     STGGKTVLLGIGKKFACKRIRANLIQGALAFVRA"
     CDS             complement(70572..71120)
                     /locus_tag="ctg1_1160"
                     /transl_table=11
                     /translation="MANRDYVRRGKGTSRRPAKKRTSGKKPWRSGLLAILLASGFGYGL
                     YLLSNDPEPAKPAPVATKPAPKPKPKPAKPIPPPPEEKWDYVETLPKREVEVQAKEQVV
                     SKIPYIMQCGAYKTLAQAEARKLDIAFQGISSQIRKKENSSWFRVVLGPYKLKRDAERE
                     KHKLQRAKIEPCAIWKEAQ"
     PFAM_domain     complement(70590..70799)
                     /aSDomain="SPOR"
                     /aSTool="clusterhmmer"
                     /database="35.0"
                     /db_xref="PF05036.16"
                     /db_xref="GO:0042834"
                     /description="SPOR domain"
                     /detection="hmmscan"
                     /domain_id="clusterhmmer_ctg1_1160_0221"
                     /evalue="3.90E-12"
                     /gene_ontologies="GO:0042834: peptidoglycan binding"
                     /label="ctg1_1160"
                     /locus_tag="ctg1_1160"
                     /protein_end="177"
                     /protein_start="107"
                     /score="46.5"
                     /tool="antismash"
                     /translation="PYIMQCGAYKTLAQAEARKLDIAFQGISSQIRKKENSSWFRVVLG
                     PYKLKRDAEREKHKLQRAKIEPCAI"
ORIGIN
        1 aatcgaacat gggaaagtct ttatatacga ggcagatgtc agcggtcact atgcgctaaa
       61 acagacaata ttgcccaacc tgttagaacg aagtcttcgc tttggggcat ctttagcttt
      121 tagccaagat ggcttgctga ttggctcacc gggtgcagag acatatgggc gactctcagg
      181 ggatattaat tttcttacta gaaatagcga tggtatcttc gaagagcgtg actctgaagg
      241 ccaactcgat ttctcaaatt ataagctata tcgctatggc gaaaatgtta agtcgcgcga
      301 aggtactgtt tactccacag gtgtaacgag ttcggaggtc aaccgacgca tcgatgatat
      361 agtcgcatta actcacaaga atagcccctc cgtgagtctt atatccaccg cctttgttga
      421 ctttgccaat cctactatct cagtaagcaa tgccttcacc gtggctaatg agaacacatt
      481 aattgcactt tctgcaggcg agtcagaaac ctttccgcct tactacaatt gttgggtcaa
      541 cgcctgtgga gaccaccttt acattcatga gattacgcat gacaaagggg aaaaaacacg
      601 ggagcgtcga tttcgattag gtggagaaca attctattgg tcgtcaagcg tgtcagcgaa
      661 tgaaggcaag ttgctggcca acaatagcgg caacattctc gctttgggtg ttagcaactt
      721 tgggctgatt aactacgatg ggtctgacat agatggcgaa tcgaagaaca caggaagagt
      781 gtttctctac cgccgaggca atacactgaa taataacgac tacctctctt tttcattgag
      841 tgaaaatacg cagcttccgc actacctaaa accctattat gaaaaacaga cgcagggctc
      901 aataatatta acgggtgaag atgcacgttt cttcactgtg gatgcgaatg gcaagattga
      961 gtttaaatct ccccctgact ttgagacccc gctagactcc aatggtgaca acacttatcg
     1021 attgtcggca accgtggtct ccgccgatca ggctgcgtct tctaccgttc acctttttat
     1081 cgacgtcacc gacgtgccgg acaatgattt cgatggtcta gaagataatt tagaccttga
     1141 tgacgataat gatggcgtcc ccgatcttgt tgaaatagcg cagggaacgg atgaaaagga
     1201 tataaacagt tatctcgata ccgataaaga tacggtgcca gacttctttg aagatggtac
     1261 gtacggcaat aatagactta cccccgatgc catagactca gattctgatg gggtgagtga
     1321 ctatattgag gcatttagtg gagttaatga caaaccagta tggtcttatg tggaagataa
     1381 tacctttaat cgcggccaag cgttacggca agtattgagt catcagacct ttgacgacag
     1441 ctttacacaa acgggagaaa ttacaaaaga tgacacgctt atatatgttc ctgatcctgc
     1501 caacaaccta gtgtatgtct acgatagtga agttctgcca tatgaaaaaa ttgcaacgct
     1561 tcgtccttca gatttagctt cggatgatga cgcggatatt gactttggaa gctcgatagc
     1621 gagtgacaat ggcaccatag tcgtcggcgc ctactcagac tctgaaaatg gcaccagtgc
     1681 aggagccgtc tatatatact cccacttggg aggtgggcaa tacagcgaga ccaaacttct
     1741 cgccacagat ggaggaagtg aagacttttt tggccgctct gtggatattg acaatggcgt
     1801 gattgttgtc ggcgcaaact attgtgcgat tgaagggcaa cgagttggct gcgcgtatgt
     1861 ttatactccg aacagcgcag gagctggcta cagtgaaagt aagctaatag gaagcggagc
     1921 taccgcttat gccgactatg ggtttaatgt agccattgat gaacagacta tagtcgtaag
     1981 tgctgccgga gatgacagcg tgtatgaaga ttcgggcagt gtgtatgttt ataccatgca
     2041 cgacgatgga cgtatcactg agcaaaaact catcccgaac gacccagagt atcggggaga
     2101 ctttgggtcg gatgtcgata tttctgaggg cgtaattgtt gttgggctga gagaagatcg
     2161 caacctgaat acgataatta gtggcggaaa catcgggaaa gtttacgttt ttaaaaaagg
     2221 cagtgacagc caatttcatc aaaccaatac gctctatgag aacaacctca agacctttac
     2281 gatggactct ctgtttggcg ctcaggtgaa aatcgacaaa ggggttattt actctggttt
     2341 ttatcaagac gatcatcaag ccttaaatgt gagagggatc tatcgatttt acttaaccga
     2401 cctaggtggt taccaaagag agcaactctc cataaccacg ccggatgact atattagggt
     2461 acaaaataat aaactcaccg ggttttatgc cgatgcaacc tccgtttata tggctgctga
     2521 ctatcaattt gtcattgctg ataatggcaa gacctcaaca atcgatccct ttggtacgat
     2581 cactgaattt agattagata gccaaatctc agcagagcag acagtgtcga taactcttga
     2641 agagcacaat gcgctcacgt cactcttcaa cgtcgttgac cctgatggtg atgacctaac
     2701 ggtgtctttg gcgggtaaag atgccgagca tttcacttat cacgcaggat tactgcaatt
     2761 tactcaccaa cctgtagttg ctgatcctca agactttggc aaagacaata cctatgattt
     2821 atcgttatcg gtcaccgatg gcgagctcac gagcacgata aacatagccg taaccgtgat
     2881 agacaactgg gatgtagacg gtgacgggat agataaccac tccgataacg ataatgataa
     2941 cgacggtgtc atagatgcta acgatccttt cccacgggat ccgaatgaat gggccgatac
     3001 cgatggcgat gggataggaa acaataccga tgttgatgat gataacgacg gcatcaacga
     3061 ccagttagag cagcaatatg ggctaaaccc gcttgaccca gacgatgcgc tcagtgattt
     3121 agattcggat ggtatctcta acttagagga gattgttgtt ggaaccgacc ctcgattctc
     3181 agacactgat ggcgatggcg tctctgacta cgatgaaatc gtcaatagaa cggatccatt
     3241 agatccaagc gacagcgccc aatccgccat caaatactgg gtttggcaag atatcgacgg
     3301 tgactacgcc gcagagatga tcgcgttaaa atcccatgac ttaccgcgag tgacggttga
     3361 tatattagcg gcgccggcca tgaacagcgt ggtaaacaaa accttagatt tggatcttct
     3421 atgggctgag ttacacagcg ttggggattt gaatagcgat ggtgtagatg aagtcggagt
     3481 gtttggcttt atcgaatcag aaaatcgata ttcgttaatc gctttggaca cgaccaatca
     3541 actatccctt gttcgacgtt tcaattggcc agcttctatc gctaaggggc aactaaaaac
     3601 cctcccggat cttaacggag acggagtcag tgaacttgct ttgttcggcc agcacaaact
     3661 caacaagacc aatcaattac ttgttaaaga tggcttaacc gctcagtccg ttcgcacgtt
     3721 taagtgggtc aacaactgga agcagttaga tgttgtaacc ctgagcgaca gaaatgacga
     3781 tgggacgcca gagatagcgc tgtttggtat ccataagcga accgacaaag ggcaactgtt
     3841 tgtcttgggt ggtcagtcag gttctaaaca agaagtgtac aactggagta aaacgctcgc
     3901 caatggggcg ctgtttctgc ctggagacgt aaacagtgat gatgtggatg atattgggct
     3961 attctctcaa cgcgcagacg acaaccggta tcagcttttt gtcaaacacg gcgatacaaa
     4021 ggtaggacga gcagcctcta ttacgtggcc caacaccata gagaatggac aggttttttc
     4081 tgttgcagat aggacgtttg atggcgttaa tgaggtaggc ttattcggtt tgtctggcag
     4141 tggtgatgat gctcgctata aggtatggat caatagcggt gcagacaacc agcgcattgc
     4201 taacctaaca tggccaaacc attggcatga tgtagtgata aggcaagtgg gggactatga
     4261 ccaagacgga attcgtgatt ttgggttgtt tggttacaac aggctgacgg gtgactacga
     4321 gatatcggtt aagtctgcaa gcagtcgctt agagctaggc gtagtgacgt taggacaaga
     4381 ggttgaacaa cttacggtcg aatttaccga tacaaacggt gatggctggg atgatatggc
     4441 actcgcgtgg caagatggtg tgactcagaa gcgaaatttg gttgtgatag agtcagcaac
     4501 gttggcttta atgctcgtga atgtcgcgct gtaggagaga ataatagaga acttacggtg
     4561 cgtaaatgaa cggatagtcg acaaggcaag cctagcttgc cttgtcgaaa acagtagcaa
     4621 gctatgcagg ttcgagctca cctttatcaa cagccgtaac ttttttagtt ggctgctgtt
     4681 gcagttctgt tttttgattg gctaggtaga gattctcgaa acagtagttc gttgcctcaa
     4741 tatagccctc tactgatccg cagtcaaaac gctcgccttt aaacttatag gcaatcacgc
     4801 agccttgctg agcttgtttt aacagcgcgt cggtgatttg aacctcaccg cctttgcctg
     4861 gctcagtatt ttctatcaac tcaaagatat cgggcgttaa gatgtaacgg ccaatgatcg
     4921 ctaagttgct tggttctgtg ccgggggccg gcttttcaac catgtcggtg acacgaagca
     4981 agtcatcacg aatggtatcg ccagcaatca ccccatattt atgggtttga tcctttggca
     5041 cttcttgcac cgcgacaatc gaacagcgga attgattgta caggccaacc atttgttgca
     5101 atacaccatc accttgtggg ttcacacaaa gatcatcggc aagtacaacc gcaaaaggct
     5161 catcgcccac taactctctg cccgtcaaaa tagcgtgacc taagcctttc atctcacgct
     5221 gacgaatata agtgtagctt gccgaatcaa tcaaacgacg aatgtcgacc aacagcgcct
     5281 ctttattggt gccctcaatt tggtgttcca attcgtagtt tttatcaaaa tgatccatta
     5341 acgtgtgttt gccacggcct gtgacaatac acatattgtc cataccggca tcaatggcct
     5401 cttctacccc atattcgatg agtggtttgt taaccactgg catcatttct ttgggcatgg
     5461 attttgttgc aggtaaaaag cgggtgccgt agcctgcagc ggggaataaa cattttttta
     5521 tcatgacgtt gttcttttag gttttaaatt ttaagctgtt agctgttagc tgttagctgt
     5581 tagctgttag ctgttagctg ttagctgtta gctgttagct gttagctgtt agctgttagc
     5641 tgttagctgt tagctgttag ctgttagctc atttctatat tgctgaactt tttgttttat
     5701 cactggccca tgagggcgtg ctttgtgcgc aatttccatc aaccttagcg caagcgacaa
     5761 gtcttgcttt tctaggcgaa tagcctcgtc acgcagaaaa tcaacatctt gttgatttct
     5821 aacgtcagca aaggtcacgg tgttgatatt gaggcgtggg ggttgtttaa gcctaagaaa
     5881 tcgataacca ccgcttacca attggtcaag cgtttgctgg ctcagtgcag agatgctggc
     5941 taaaaacgct tttttttgtt gacccacaat agtgaccttt tcgctactaa tggccttcgt
     6001 tagtgttgcc ttatcctgca aggtcagcgc cgtatcaagg tctgaactaa cggtaatggc
     6061 tgcaggctga gtgagcttcg gaagcggcac aaggtggcca tgacgaatgg tgaaatgcca
     6121 cccgtgctta agttcactaa gctgaatttc gagagttgtg ccgtcttcaa cgtttaacgg
     6181 ctgctgagaa aataagaagt ttagcgcttt actcaaggct ttttcttgca gtcgtttcgg
     6241 aacaattcta atggcagcga tgagaatgcg tttgttcatt taaatctatt tcccttactg
     6301 tgttcagtgt tttgagcatg tggtttttaa acctgcaaag tgcagagccg ctgctaattt
     6361 ttccaaacca tgttggaatg aatattgttt tgttgctagc gtatgcgtat tttgtgacag
     6421 ctgtgtccac aggtgtctat cattatatac agcattaatc ttttcaaccc atgcatctgg
     6481 ggtgtcagca ataactgtgt tgagcccatc aatgagacca gtgctttctg cggccattgg
     6541 ggtgagtacg cttggggtgc cataggcggc cgactctagc acctttcctt ttatcccagc
     6601 accagattgc aacggcgcaa tgaaaatacg atgctttaaa aagacatcat ccaaattttc
     6661 cacgtatccc acgagtttta gattggggtg ctcgaagcgt tggaactcat cgggcatatg
     6721 actgccatag agatagacat tgatgtccgg agcctgctta acaagggcgg gaaaaacgtt
     6781 aattagaaaa tattctactg cttcaacatt tggccaatgc ttatacccgc ctaagaaagc
     6841 gatgccatca ctgctttcaa attgacatag ctgagttttt tcttcaagta cccaagggca
     6901 tttgaaaatt ttatcctgta ccaataagtg cgaagtgatc acggcatgtt cggcatcatt
     6961 ataggacagc accacatccg ctcgttgcat tacgtccagt tcactgtttt tggtttgcaa
     7021 agcggcctgg agcagttgct gttgttgctg tttggcttcc gcggtatcgg tattcaaggc
     7081 aagcgcagag cgaatctcac gtaggaagtg caaatccgca ttgttaaaca gtataggaac
     7141 gctaggtgct tgggtttgaa tgtagtcaag gcattgtgac gccacatgat ggcgggttat
     7201 ataaatgcca tctgctgttt ggaggtggcg ttgcaatgca tcggcaaaag tttggtaata
     7261 aggcgcataa catacctcga tgccgatatc ttgcagcgtt tgtatgtagt tagggtcacc
     7321 cgttaagtta agcggaataa acacgacatg atagccgagc ccttgaagta atctcatctc
     7381 ttggatagcg gcgtaagaac cagcgtcttt gtcgggcgtc gggatttgcg catcaatcat
     7441 aatgaaggtg ccgagccttg gtcgcccttg aaagcaaagt gttgtgggcg tcattcgctg
     7501 tttcacgtta gctagtgcta aagataccgc ttctttttga ctttgccatt ggtctgcggt
     7561 gacactcgta cgagaaaacg cacggttgag atagactcct ccgcgttgtt gactatttag
     7621 ttggtgctgc caatcaatca ataactcggt tacgtcattc acgccaagcg atgaggttaa
     7681 cggtttcaga tctgcggtgc gatacgctga aggcgcgatt aagcaatgat gaattgggcg
     7741 ttgatagcgg tgttgacagt gtgcggcaag ctcaccaatg ttgccgtgtt cgtcaaaagt
     7801 gcgttcaaga actgaaccag aatcaataat gtaaccagaa tagtcctgca aaccgctacc
     7861 gataaagccg gtatgtggct tagctaactg tgattgcata gaaggcagac tgtgcttatc
     7921 aaagtcgacg acaaacggac aaacaacagt gattggcgcg acaaccgatt tgacggcctg
     7981 ttgcagggct gccgctggtg tagagtcgcg aggtacggtg actgttatta ggttggggat
     8041 ggcgacggtt tcgttatcat ttgtcaccca tatcaactga tatggcgcgt ccccgtacgc
     8101 caacaagtaa gccccaatga acggatagag ctcagctttg cgtaagccaa caggcagaat
     8161 aatggctatt tctggggctg tgacgttcgg caatgaaagt gggaaggcca gttgtccttg
     8221 tgaagcagca aaagcgtgca acgcggattg agctgactct acagagtcat tactcatact
     8281 ggaaatcaat gatgccgcaa gagcctgacc acgtagtacc ttattttctt gcttttggcc
     8341 tgttgtattt tcatcacttg cggtctgaat gtcagcacaa aggggagcaa gataaagtcg
     8401 ctgttgccaa acaaggcaag gcaatcctga gagggctagg ctgaaaagga cctctttgtt
     8461 ctcatgagca tttgcgggca gaggcacagt gagcatgccg gttcccgatt ctagttgcgt
     8521 ctctactgat gttaagggag cgtgatctac gctaagtaat agttgcgctt tttgaggcgc
     8581 ttcagttcta taggcaaagg tcagttgtgt ggcagaaaag gcagccaagg tgaagctgat
     8641 tcggcttgct ggtgcgttga cggtcagttg cgccccgatg ataggccgct cttggtcatc
     8701 gaggagggta agcgttttac caactaaaga ggaaagagga agcgtaatag gcaatgaaaa
     8761 actgcaatga ccatccccaa atccagcctg ctcgagatct tggcgatatt ggttggcggt
     8821 gcctgttgca atgatatggc cttgcagcgc aacatagaac gttttgtcat cacttgttgc
     8881 ttgtgggtca aacatccagc cacgcagtcg tccagcgtcc agtgcatcaa tgaagccctt
     8941 tgcagggcta acattcggta attggttcaa gcttacttcc tctttgctaa tattcgcaat
     9001 ccgttatttt tggtttggta acaggttctg tgccacgaca cgctcaagaa tactcatacg
     9061 tgcggagagt tcggcgatgt tggcaatagc aatattcgtc acggtattga gtgaggtggg
     9121 ttgctggcct tggttaagct cgatgatctg tgtattgatc ctttgctgct cttgctcaag
     9181 caactgtgaa aaatcaccta tctggctcgc aaactcagcc ataaacttag cgcgttggta
     9241 agcctgtggg tcgatagaaa tttctacagg agctaaacca cttggtttac catccaagta
     9301 gatgtcacca cttaccgttg ctgcgggtag ttgagccaca tccagtgtta acttaaaacc
     9361 gtattggccg tcaccaattt tagcctcttt taaatctggt cttagctgat cagcaagcgc
     9421 acgaccaacc gtgatgccgt cggctttaat ttcaacgtcg acacggtgtc cattaaggcg
     9481 ttgatatttc gcccagccgt taatattggc gtcattaatc acatcgatat gacaaatata
     9541 gtgttcagga tgaagggctt gcatcactaa agggtaaggc aactcattgg ctttgaaccc
     9601 atcaatgaaa acatccaccg cttcaatatc ggctgctaac gttttgacat ctggtgtaat
     9661 ggagaaggca cagtcgccta ggcctgcttg agcgagatcc tctctaggcg ttgtggcagt
     9721 cgtttgccaa ataacttgct caccagagcg aacctcgatc gccgcacttt gtttcgtttg
     9781 cttgttaatc gcccaaccag agatcagctc cggtgtaaca gcatcgatgt gaaattggta
     9841 atcttcaaga ctaggggtgt gcacctctgg ttgtggtgct ttttttttct taaacacggt
     9901 ggtgtattcc tttaactaac taactaacta actaactaac gagtattgag ttatttgcgt
     9961 gaaatatact tttttatacg ggttagatga ctgtgaaaca ttactgtgtt ggctcgtcat
    10021 aaccattagg gtttctactt tgccacttcc aggaactttc aaccatatct tgcaagcaat
    10081 gtgtagcttg ccagcctagt atatcctttg caagttgtgg acttgagtag caggctgcta
    10141 tgtcccccgg gcggcgcggg acaacctcaa aagaaagaat ttttccacag gctttttcaa
    10201 atgcactcaa catgtcaaag acactgtaac cgttacctgt acctaagttt acttttaaca
    10261 gcccaggaga ctgtgacagc ttgttgattg cagcgaggtg gcctctcgct aagtcaacga
    10321 catggatata atcacgtaca ccggtgccat cttttgtatc atagtcgtta ccaaatacag
    10381 ccaacttttc tctctttccc actgctacct gactaataaa cggtaaaaga ttattgggaa
    10441 tcccgttagg gtcttcaccg attaagcctg attcatgcgc gccaacaggg ttaaagtatc
    10501 gcaagcaagc aatgttccat cgggtatctg cctgatatag atccgtcaaa atgttttcaa
    10561 ccattaactt agatgcgcca tatgggttgg tcgtcgaaag tgggaggtct tctgtaatgg
    10621 gcagtgtagt agggtcgccg tacactgttg cagaggagct gaataccaag ttacgacaat
    10681 caaaacgatc catcgcctca caaaggctca gtgtcccctc aacattgttt tggtaataga
    10741 gaattggttt ggcaaccgac tcaccaactg cttttaatcc agcgaaatga atcacagact
    10801 gaatgctatg ctgtttgaaa atgtcattta acagcgaact atcgcggata tcaccttgat
    10861 aaaaggttaa tgttttttgt gtaatagctt caacgcgctg taatgcgatg acagagctat
    10921 tgcataggtt atcgaggacg atgacctcat gcccgttttg tataagttca atcagagtgt
    10981 gactgccgat ataaccagcc ccaccagtaa ctaaaatgtt catttacgtt ctcttatgaa
    11041 aattgtatcg acaattggta tgtcatttag aggaaatcca cacattcaac gatatttgat
    11101 tggatcaacc tcgaagtgtg tcttgatttc ttaaaaacca gtggtacgtc atctctaggc
    11161 cctccttcag gttatattta tgcttccaac ctaaattaga aaggcgggct acattcatta
    11221 gcttgcgtgg tgcaccatcg ggtttagtgg tatcccacac aatattacct ttaaaacctg
    11281 tcaccttggc gacggtttca actaactcac gtatggtgca atcaataccg gtacctacat
    11341 taatatggcg aagcataggt tcagtgtttt cattgtaggt tgcttggtct aactccatta
    11401 catggataga ggctgcggcc atatcatcaa catgcaaaaa ttcacgcata ggagtaccac
    11461 taccccatgc taccacctcg gaatcacccc gttgcgcggc ttcgtgaaat cggcgcaaca
    11521 aagccggaat aacatgggca ttttctggat gaaagttatc gtgtgggcca tataagttgg
    11581 tgggcataac actacggtaa tcgactccgt attggcgatt gtagctttca cacagtttaa
    11641 tacccgctat ttttgcaatg gcatacggct cgttagtttg ttccaaagta cccgtgagca
    11701 atgctgtttc ttgcattggc tgctctgcta gttttggata aatacaagaa gagcccaaga
    11761 acagcagttt tctcacccta ttttgataag ccgagttgat gacgttgctc tcgatcatta
    11821 ggttttcata gatgaactca gcagggtaag tgtcgttcgc gtgaatgcca cctactttgg
    11881 cggccgctaa gtaaacttgg tcaatatcct cagaagcaaa aaaatcagct acggcttgct
    11941 gattggttaa gtctagctct gaacgagttt tagtaaccac ttgtacatca ccacgtttta
    12001 ttagttggcg aacaatcgcc gaaccgacca taccacgatg gcctgctacg aatatttttt
    12061 tcattactca accgccaccg acacatcaaa cccgtgtgac tgcattagag catgttgttt
    12121 ggctttgctt aaatcgtaag ctaccatctc ggcacacatt tgctcaacag taatttccgg
    12181 cgtccagcct aacttttctt ttgccttagc tgggtcaccc aataaggttt ctacctctgc
    12241 tgggcggaag taacgtgggt ctaccttaac aattacatca cctactttaa cgccaggggc
    12301 gttatcaccc tctattgctg taacagttgc aacttcttct acaccactgc cggtaaattc
    12361 aacggtaatg cctgcctcgg ctgccgatat acgtacaaaa tctcgtacgg agatttgttt
    12421 acctgtagca ataacaaaat catctgctgc atcttgttgt agcatcatcc actgcatgcg
    12481 aacgtagtct tttgcgtggc cccagtcacg aagtgcatcc atattcccca agtacaagca
    12541 aggctctaaa ccttgagcga tattggcaat gccacgggta attttacgtg taacaaaggt
    12601 ttcaccgcga cgtggtgact cgtggttaaa taaaatgcca ttgcaagcat acataccata
    12661 agattcacgg tagttaatca caatccagta ggcataaagt ttggccaccg cataaggcga
    12721 gcgtgggtgg aaccgtgttt tttcggtttg tggggtctct tgcacctcac cataaagctc
    12781 agaggtagat gcctggtaaa acttgacctt tttttccata ccaagcaaac gtattgcttc
    12841 aagcaaacga agcgtaccca tagcatcaac atcggctgtg tattcagggg attcaaaaga
    12901 aactgcaacg tgagactgtg cgcctaagtt atacacttca tcaggctcaa cctcttttaa
    12961 tatgcgtgtc aggtttgagc tatcggtaag gtcaccgtag tgtaaaaaga aacgcgggtt
    13021 atcttcgtga cgatcttgat atatatgatc gacacgctcg gtattaaata aagatgcacg
    13081 gcgcttaata ccatgaactt ggtagccttt ttccaaaaga agctcggcta ggtaagagcc
    13141 atcttggcct gttacaccgg tgattaatgc ttttttcata atataaaaca acctaaacca
    13201 ttatgttaaa cgcttaataa aatgtctttt atatgtcgct atttaacttg atatagcgag
    13261 aagggccatt aggcccaact tgctatatta atttcagaga aaactcttaa ctatttttgc
    13321 aacttcttgc tgaattggtt gattttcata tttagcacgc aaataagcat tcattgctgc
    13381 ctctttatac actctaaact ctgggtatgt ggctgctaaa tatgcatatt taacaagtgc
    13441 atcgctatat tgaccgtttt ttaaaaggct attagcctca gtgaacgttg tttttttgtt
    13501 cacttctgga gctttaatgt tataattatt actcataaat aatgattcat agtcaacacg
    13561 atcaaaaatc tcaagactac cgccaactgt agcattgtat atctttcggc caacgctttc
    13621 gtaaaccact ttagccatac ggtaattgtt acccactcgc tcaagtttag gatctttcca
    13681 tgtctttcct ttaccgaaat aatctttgtg aaaatggtta ggatcatctg aatctgaaag
    13741 taatacatct cctgtacgct tatggctctt aggaattaaa taactaaaat ccatgccaat
    13801 caaatagacc tcagtaaagc ccatgaagta cgccaactga agattgatgt acgtaacgga
    13861 ctgcccacag aagagctctt tcgtagcatc ggtagaaaac ctcggaactg catagtttgg
    13921 cgaagacttc tcataaaacc cgcggttcat ctcgaagaag aaagtgttag gtgtctttgg
    13981 atgcaaattt ttgtagaccg tagggaagaa tttaaatggt gcttcataat cctttatctc
    14041 ttccaagttc tccttcatta ccgaattgtc ttcaactacg tagaagaaag gtctaaagcc
    14101 ggtttcacgt gtcttgtaat agaatgaatt cacaccgaat gtaaactcat tatcgagtaa
    14161 tgataaatcg tgattgttca gcgaaggtcc attaccaata ataaagcagc gctcgccgag
    14221 aaatgcattt ctaaaacgct caagttcgcc aaaacaaggt tcgggcgcct tgtataattc
    14281 cgccgccttg tatttagaca aatcgacttc attaggtggc aagagaactg actttggcag
    14341 tgcatctagg ttacgtttgc tcacgccatt aatttccagg tcaccttgct tgtataggtc
    14401 gatgtttccg aaatctttcg ctctcctgag catcaactcg atagtcttct cttttgagct
    14461 atgtgaacac cctttgtgga taaactctgt aggcttgagt ccagggttgg aacgacatcc
    14521 gtaattgttg gtcaaatgac tgtagatatc gttgaaattc tctcgggcct tctgatctga
    14581 tttatgatgc aagtgcgtgt acacgtgacc cgagatctta accttatttt gatcgcaaag
    14641 gttgagaatt gtcgtatcta acgagcggtc ttcacagccg tagcccatgt actgctcgaa
    14701 gcccttacaa gccaaatatt cagatactct cgctatcaac actccaccgg taatggtgac
    14761 agggtttctc aatcgctttt catcgatcag atgagctaac gagaacgtgt caacaatcgt
    14821 ctgtcgttct tccgctgtgg tgtagtaaac attctgataa ggagagataa agtcatagtg
    14881 acctacgaag caatctcgaa tgtccgccaa gaagttagcg ccaggaagta catctgtatc
    14941 catcaacgct acgacttcgt catcacgaca gtaatgttta acagcgacgt tataacccca
    15001 accgcgattg taatatcctg gattgtagag gaaaacgtgt tcgtcgcact cgcgcttttc
    15061 gatcccgagt ttgtcaaatc gcgattcact accttgctcg acaaacaaga ctttaaatat
    15121 ctgcccccaa tggtgttcaa tccacttcat taagaaatta agattggcga cacgctcctc
    15181 ggagtcgttg tcaaacatga cgccaacaat caaggttgcc aaatgcttct tatcggtata
    15241 gcgaagctta aactgttccg ctttattacc gagtacacgt tctacaggct caagaggtat
    15301 tagttgcttt ggatcggtta ccaaggaatt aaccagctta tcactgaacg gaacgctggt
    15361 acctttatcg accttcatca tggtcaacaa acgatcataa atataatcgc tgccttcttc
    15421 tgtgaggtgg atattgtcac aggtatattt cttgatatcg ttatccgacc actctcttaa
    15481 gtccaacaac ttttcaggct tgagaaatcg agcgaaaagg tcggcataac gatgagtaat
    15541 atcaatgttc ttaggtcggc cacgtttgaa gtcaccttcc cagcctttga cgaatcggtt
    15601 agcgttgatg aataacaagt tgtcgatctt attcaatcgc gggatgactt gctccatcgc
    15661 caacgtcaaa ctgtacatat tgatggtctt ctgaccttca tactcgatcg ggaacggtgc
    15721 gcttaagtga cgtgacgtcg caccttcacc caagacttcg tcaaactttg atttcttatt
    15781 atttacgatt ttttgcgagt aattgcgggt attgagcccc caattatcca tgttcacttc
    15841 gttttgattg tcatacagat cgtttatcgc actttgttga ggtcgtggtg accattcgac
    15901 gatacccgtg taaagaatga catggtcata ctgacttagg tctttatttt caataaattt
    15961 gaagaaatca attgtagtcg tccacttcag cggacaaagg tacatttcga cgtcgaatcg
    16021 aggatcatta gctaatcgtt cggcgaaaat atcgtgatca caccctgccg gtttgtgctg
    16081 gcctcggctg tcggtaaaaa tcaatatccg tttcttaccg tcgtcggcct tgctggcaga
    16141 ctgactatca gaggctttcg cctgattttg ttgcgtttgc attttgtttg tttcttgttg
    16201 cgtcgcttgt ggcttatttt ctacttgctt agcggccagc tcgaccgact tatctaacat
    16261 taagtacgac tcaagggttt gagtcatcac tcgtgccaat tcactattcg tagcttgcgc
    16321 aaactgattt agctcctcga taaatccttt gatctccgga tcttttgcgc tcagagtcgg
    16381 ctcaggatag atttcttcga tcgagaaatt accgtagtcg taggttttac ccttcacgga
    16441 ttgtgctttt actcgaatgt cagcgttgta tggtgacgag atgaaatctt ctagattgac
    16501 atgcaaacag atagacttgg tcttatcata cgcctgcaga tcgatattaa tctcatactc
    16561 aaactggcca ctattgcgaa tgaccacata ggcgtcaaaa tacctgctgt gcttaccgct
    16621 atctttttgc tggatccgac agttcattgc acgaaaagcg aaatctacac tcccttcaac
    16681 agcgcgtttt tcataactcc caataacaaa atctaaactc ttagtgagcg ggaaagactg
    16741 cttagaaaag ccatccccat ctggaagtaa tgcaaataaa ttactgaaaa agcgcatctg
    16801 cggctcgcac tggttaaatt gactctgatt cgagaatcga ccaaacaaga acgaaacgag
    16861 atagctgaga acgaactgat cgcccaaacc actaaatatt ccagtggtcg atatgtcgtg
    16921 attctttaat tcactgccta aatgtcgcca cgtatacaac agagagtgtg cactcatata
    16981 gcgttcacta tcgctaccct tttgcgcttt acttaactca acccctctga gcttacccat
    17041 tgcagccaac tgcagaggct tgcgatttga ttgccccatg aatacatcat gcacggcaaa
    17101 ggcgcttggc aataagtaac tggttaagcc gccattttgc acccggaagc caaattcaga
    17161 atcttcgtat aggaaagggt caaatttact atcgtagaaa ccaatgcgat ctattaagtc
    17221 tttatcgaaa atggatatac caccggcagc agtggcaatt ggtgctggct gacccgtaga
    17281 caacatttca gttaattttt caatcgaagt tcggtacgag aaagtatcaa atggaccact
    17341 attttcaggt agctctgggt aatacttgac attttggttg aagtgcgcac gatatacatt
    17401 ggtaattcca gtatggaaaa caagttgttg caattcatcc gctctagcta atagtttcgg
    17461 cttaatgctt tctccatcaa actcgcttct tgcctctagt acgtcgctcc acgacttagc
    17521 atcgctgatg cctaactctt tctttaagta cctgccatcg agaagaaccg gctgcaacac
    17581 gccgagatta gaatctgcgg ctttgagctg tttgtaacta gcttcaattt tttgaaaata
    17641 ctctttttca tacaaaatat cgctatcgca agatatgaat aagtcggctc catcttctag
    17701 tgcttttttt agaaggtaat ttcgtccgct tgccacacca aggtttttgt ttacacaaaa
    17761 tatcgaaata cattctgaga ttgagccgca aaaatctcgc aactctttgt tatcgcgatc
    17821 attaataata acaaagagtt ttcgttcagc attgagctga ctcgcaatca agctgacaaa
    17881 acacttgaat ttgtctaatt catggttttg aaataaagaa taaataacag ttttcatgat
    17941 ttagttgcct aataataaac tttcaaaatc aacacgctca aacaactcca gctcaccgcc
    18001 aggtgtagcg ttatagatct ttttacctgc tgaatcatag gcaaacttgg ccatatgata
    18061 cgcgcgtaac actcgaccca accgaggatc cttccacgtc ttgcccttac cgaaataatc
    18121 tttgtgaaaa tgatttgcat catcagcttc agacttaatg tgatttccac tttgagtgtg
    18181 accttttgga atactatagc tgaagtccat accaattaaa tacacttcac tgaatcccat
    18241 ataaagcgct aactgcatat tgataagggt aactgactgc ccacaataga acgtatcaga
    18301 ttgagtatcg ttaaaaaatg gaattgcata acgctcaggt ttacctttat gataaaagtc
    18361 ctgatccata ttaaacacaa aacactcatc tttacaggcc aattgctcag catagtggct
    18421 aggtaaaatc ttcgttacat gttggtagtc atctattttt tctttatttt ctttgaatac
    18481 taaattgtct tcgactacgt agaatgacgg tctaaacccg ttagtctctg tcatcaagaa
    18541 aatagagttt accgcaaacg tatactcgtt ttgcaagcta aggacgtcgg ttttattcag
    18601 agaggggcca ttcccaagta taaaacatcg atttcctttg tactttcctt ttaattcact
    18661 cacatttttc ataacttttg cctaaatcaa tctgggtcgc tcaagcaacc gctaatacca
    18721 ccacatgcac taatacaagc accttgaaca aacccagcat catctgacga aaggaaaacc
    18781 gctagttttg ctacttcttc tggtgtacca acccgcccaa tcgggtgaaa tgcttctagc
    18841 tgacggtact tgtcttcttt ccctgcaaaa cctgctttca acatttcagt tgctattgca
    18901 gctggctcta tcgcattgat gcggacttta ttgccaagat caagcaccat gttgcgtgtc
    18961 atagagctta atgcggcttt cgttgttgcg taggcaacaa actctttttt ggtttgtgtt
    19021 gcatgaatac tactaatatt cacaatcgag ccatgcgttt tttcaagatc attaagaaac
    19081 aactgagaaa ggaaaaacgg tgctgtcaag ttcacattaa agctggcctg ccattgttcc
    19141 cgagacatgt ttctcgaggg agataatatt tgaactgccg cattgttcac tagtgctgaa
    19201 atgggggctc catccgtaac taatttgact tgttcataga agcctaagga gaactcttca
    19261 ctctgagcaa ttttttctaa attcaactgc aaaaaatgga cattaccaaa accaacaaag
    19321 ctatcactag cttctttaac gtctgtggca ataacactgt accctgcacg agaatattcc
    19381 tcgactaaag cgtgcccaat accaccaaga gcgccagtaa ctagcgccca tttcttatta
    19441 tttatattca ttcttaattt aagcctttaa aaagtttgca atctcttcta acgctttata
    19501 ggtcgctcta cgtacacctt ctttagtatt tgaaccatta tgtgagccaa aaatacactg
    19561 aggcatatca cgaagtggtg ataaagatgg taatggttcc tcttcaaaga cgtctaagcc
    19621 tgcagcatag agatgaccgc tttgtaatgc tgagattaac tcagcttcat caattaaagg
    19681 tccccgggca acattcacga ccatagagcc tggtttcata gccgcaatta cttcaccatt
    19741 tagcatgtgt cgattatgtt ggttgagcgc gcatgtaaat accaagaagt cacacttctc
    19801 gataccttga ggatatggct gtcgttctac aaagtcatat cccttattgc cttccactcc
    19861 tgggtcataa accgttgcag taacatcaaa acctgacaac cttttaacga agctctctcc
    19921 aatatcacca aaaccaacaa caccaatatg tttgcctgac acactcatac cagctggctt
    19981 tggccatgca ttattttgac gaatttcgcg atcaataaaa tgggtttgtc tggctaatgc
    20041 aagcattaat gacataccaa catctgcgac ttctccgcca aacatatttg gtgtattaat
    20101 aattggaata cctagttttt cacaagctga gaagtcaacg ttatcaacac cgatccccca
    20161 tttaaccgcc gctgttagtt ggcctgattt tccagctctg aacacttgct ctgtcgctgg
    20221 gtcgtcacca atgatccatc cgtcataatt tggcaataag cccatcagct cttcttcaga
    20281 taaaacctgt gttgttttgg ccgcaattaa ttcgatgcct aatgctttag ctggctcgac
    20341 aaactcattg aacattccca acatcggtgg gcacgtaaca agtacttttt tcatgatttt
    20401 atccttatgc ttgaactaag cctttgtcta gcatgtagtg agtcatcact acagcacgat
    20461 cccaatcgtc tggtgtatca atgtctgagc actccagtgc aggggagacc atcatagtgg
    20521 gtttgctgcc aattctagca tttgtagagc tgaaactatc gcgattaaac aaatacaagt
    20581 ttgagttctc ttcaaaccaa ggctctagat cctgtgtagg aattagattg ttagggtcat
    20641 ggttaattgg ttcacagctc tctgtataga atcgcgtttg aattttgtta accgtgaata
    20701 aagagtctgc cttatttgaa gaaagggctt ctttatattg tgtaattgct tcttggatag
    20761 tagaggatga taacaatggg ttagtggtat gtgtcatcat ataaatatcc gcttcaacat
    20821 tcgccacatc atcagctaga actatattca tagaaacatc atcaccacag atttctttct
    20881 ttctatcacg aataacaatt cggtcagtat caactaagcc attttccgca agaatttccc
    20941 gtgcatctgt gttaataata acttggtcaa tttcttcaac agctaataga ctgtccaata
    21001 tccatcgaaa caatggtttg ccacaaaaat ttttaaagtt tttacctggt actcgagagc
    21061 tatttgcttt cattggtagc aaggctacta ctctttgttt ggtcattata cttacctttt
    21121 tctaagtctt ttggataaaa ataatttagt tttttctgtt tagatatttt tctaacttca
    21181 tgatttccga tatatgtacc ccaataatga ttaaagcgga acaaaattat gtccttaata
    21241 ttgcgactaa atgactgttc tctaattgca gtcgcactat cgctcatcac acctgaaagg
    21301 taatagcgaa gaaagtcacc caatgagaaa tgtacatcag gcatgatttc ttttaatgca
    21361 tatgcttcgc gttcataacg agttttaact tgtttccatg tttcatcatg tatgtgaaac
    21421 actggagctt ctgctacata agcaaccttt ccattgtctt caaccaactt tttagctaga
    21481 tgcatgtctt ccaaccctgt cagctgctca caaaacttat acttgagcca catctctcga
    21541 gtcactgctg cattggcatt attacaaaag tatccttctt gagggatttt actatattct
    21601 ggaaaccatt tattaaaatg acattgctct gaaaactttg tcgtatcgcg accaatttgc
    21661 cgcccataag tatattgagc atttttctca agtaaaggct tacagagttc atcaagccaa
    21721 tgctctgatg aagggataca atgtccgctt acaaacacaa gaaaatcacc ttttgcgaac
    21781 tcacatccca tattaagtga acgcccaaac gtgaaatctt ctttcttaat gtaagtaatt
    21841 cttgcaccaa attggttagc aatatctagc gttttatctg ttgaaccaga gtcaataata
    21901 acgatctcta aatcaacgag ttcacacttt tgcttacgaa tagaagttaa caactccgtt
    21961 aaataccttt cttcgtttaa ggttctaata acaacacttg ctagcatttt tcctccggta
    22021 aaaaaccagg aatggcaatc ccttctacat caagctcaac aataaatata ctgcccgata
    22081 atggatattt atccaattct gctttagtta gcccttcttt agctgatgta atgatcaaat
    22141 ggttatgatc tatcccgcca aaacaacaac tgcttggttg agggactggc agatttatct
    22201 cgtcgatagt ttggcctaat ggattgacac atattacttt atgcccaccc cataaggcaa
    22261 cccacatatt tccgttacta tccaaagctc ctccgtcagg agttgaactt gtctgtttta
    22321 gatcgatgag tgggttacag agctcgacag atttaaactg attgccttca tagggatata
    22381 agtatgtctg ttgatgaaaa gaatcgctta acattaagcc actcattttt gtatcccaca
    22441 ccatcgtatt ggggataaca attccatcaa tatgtttttc tacagcgaaa ttacgagata
    22501 aggaataaat cgagccttta gcttcagaag gcgatttttg catcgtacta aaccaaaatc
    22561 gtccatcgaa ccccatgcca ccatcattag tccgcatatc acttggcaaa tctaattcta
    22621 tgacatcacc cagttctttt gacaccaaat cgtaaatagc aatactggta tcagaagcaa
    22681 gcagcagttc attagtttca atagtagcca tcgcactggc cattattggg agctgatgta
    22741 attctggggt agattcacca aaaggaagct catataaaat gctgttgagt atatcaaacc
    22801 aacaccaact ttgacgattg cgatgccata tcggaccttc tccaagctcc atatccatgg
    22861 ctatgcaatt aatttttttc attttcaact cttaaaacag tcttttagtt ttttcttgtt
    22921 aaatacgtga catgcaccat ttacggtggc atcaataatt tctcttccat catcttcaaa
    22981 tacttgcctt gcaatatgat aagactcctc tgaattgacc aaatcagggt tatcccattc
    23041 ttgaccgccg ccaaaatatt cggctgtgaa gtggttattg tcatcaccat ctagtacact
    23101 cgattcattt ggtaaaccgt tataatcaaa acgatggtcc ataccgacaa taatgacttg
    23161 cttgaagccc aaatagtaag caatctgcaa tgctgcgtaa gtaaccgtcc agccttcttc
    23221 caaccccaaa gatatatcgc tacagaaccg tgcataaggt gttgccgtat caagaacatg
    23281 ggttagtgcg ttatctgtat ataaatcagg gcatctatta cttaagaatt tgacacttgt
    23341 catttttttg atttctatct cagactgcct caaaaccttc tcgttaacag aaacataata
    23401 cttagggtaa aatctgaact ttttgaatcc taaatgtatt ttatttagtc caatgcagat
    23461 ttcatttcta attaaagaaa aatcggttct atttaatgaa gggccattgc agataataac
    23521 gcaacgttgc cctgaatgtc tgtttttaag tgccttaatc acaacttata cccatttcta
    23581 gctagccaat tataatgttg ttgatttatt gttcttatgt gttctttgtc gatggtggtt
    23641 ttatagctct cttttctctc gggatccgta atatgtgtag ggctcaataa ggtaacctga
    23701 tagttatcaa cgggtagtga tgttattttg ctgtgtattt ctaatgcaag actcttttca
    23761 attccaagga taaataatac tatctcgatc attggcaaag gattttccat gaacatttcg
    23821 taattgaatt caaaattgct ataagggatc caaatgtcat gtagagcacg attatacttt
    23881 gcatagttca caaccccacc aacatcattc aatgtactaa atttacgtcg tttagccgaa
    23941 gcgatagaat ctctcaagtc tctaatagtg gttattacta aatcagatgc atttgcaatg
    24001 tcatctctca gttcatgtgt tttaattaga ataatatctt cattaccagc taagacttca
    24061 tttaaagtaa tacgctctga gtagtgtgag cagaaagtca gtcctgactt ttctaacgct
    24121 aatctcacta tgttaaatag tgcagtagag ccgctatgtc gcatacccgc aatggtaatg
    24181 atattctttt ctccagcttt tagcttggca tgagcactga aaggggcatg ctctagtatg
    24241 tcaaaagttc tgtctatttt ggaatatgca ctgcaactat catatagagc tataagcctg
    24301 ttattcgaaa tgactaactc agaagaatta cattttttta agtttagctc atctttaaaa
    24361 gaatgttcgt caaggtcaca agtgtcctca ataatagggt cgatatcaat acttagctca
    24421 ttggctaggc gagttaaact tccaaagtag tctttggaga attcatcagt ggaaaacttt
    24481 tcactttctt ggaacttgtt tagaataaca ttgtaaatag ataggtattc agaaaattca
    24541 atgttgtatt cttctttatt tgctaccacc ccataagcat ttactggatt gctagtaaat
    24601 aaaactttgt aaacgccaaa ttcttttcct agcacttcgt cgataatgag gtttgtattt
    24661 ctctgagtgt caaagctaaa gtgaaggttg caccaaagta ttaatgtgat cccactgcat
    24721 tctaattcac tttgatattc gagtactttt cttttgagaa aatcgctatc aatatgactt
    24781 tggtctagca actggtgtgt gaaacatttg tcatcaacat ttggaattcc acacaagtca
    24841 tcgagagtca ttatttttac attgggcatt atagagacac attgtgcgag tatctctcca
    24901 gcgcgatacg ttaaatttga aacaatgcgt aggtttggct tttctttggt atgtttttca
    24961 cataactggt cgcagcggtt aagcaaggac tgtgtatcaa ccaattcttt agcggctatt
    25021 tgagttaccg gttcaccctc aaaaataggc gaatcttcta ctaagctaag agcttggtct
    25081 atttgttgtt taaattgatt aaaagtgtta ctcatcgaac atccttaatc gttgtttgag
    25141 cttgtttggt tgagtaattc ggggtactcc tgctgcaact gatagtagta ttgagaagca
    25201 atcgtcagtt tttctttaag ctctttaatc agttcgacaa gctctgattc agttcgttgt
    25261 ttttctgcgt actttgttct taaatcattt aaatctattt gaaccttgac caacatcttt
    25321 tgattcagtc gtgatgaacg aataatttcg acgttttctt tttttagaac cgagaggtta
    25381 gactttaggc tagcacgctc tttctcagtt acttttttac tctctgcgag gtctgcgttc
    25441 tctgtggtta gttcagaggt gcgggattcg agttgcgaga ggcgagtggc tagatttgtt
    25501 cgctcttctt caattgtctt tttgccttta gcgaggtctg cgttctctgt ggttagttca
    25561 gaggtgcgag attcgagttg cgagatgcga gaggcgaggt tagtgcgttc ttgttcaatc
    25621 gcgtttttat tctttgtgag ctcggtgttc tctgtggtta gttcagagtt gcgagattcg
    25681 agttgcgaga ggcgagaggc gaggttagtg cgttcttgtt caatcgcgtt tttattctct
    25741 gtgagcttcg tgttctccgc ggttagttcg gaggtgcgag attccagttg cgagaggcga
    25801 gaagctaggt tagtgcgttc ttgctcaatt gcttttttgc ctttagcgag ctctgcgttc
    25861 tctgctgtaa gttcagagtt gcgagattcg agttgcgaga ggcgagaagc tagcttggtg
    25921 cgttcttcct caatagcttt tttgccgtca gtgagctctg cattctctgt ggttagttca
    25981 gagttgcggg attccagtga gacaattttt ctagtcagtt gttcatttgt actttgcagc
    26041 tcatcggttt tttctactag attggcgatt tcttcaaggc tcgcttgctg aagctctgca
    26101 atgtgttctt gttgtttgtc ttccagtgtt gctgcaaggg tgttcagcat tgctgagagt
    26161 gcatcttgtt gggtgttctg tgtgtcactg gcaaattgag taaaggtata cgtttcgaac
    26221 agcccacttg gcacggcact cgatagcgtg aaccctaaat gaaacagggt ggctattgct
    26281 tgggcttttt gctgctcgta atggtgatct ccagtgccat tgatagtggt aaacactatg
    26341 gaactaaagt ggcttaatat ttctgctgga gcattgttga gtacctcatg ctctgtaccg
    26401 tttaactcga tcaccagttt attgtttgca gacgtcgtca aatctgaatg ttgatgcaca
    26461 atatgcgcta acgtatgggc tggcgcgctt aggctctctt ggctttgaat gttttttagt
    26521 ttactcgcta accagtgcgt gtttataccg ctaaattgag caggttgctg gcaatggaat
    26581 tcaacaggtt gctctgtcgg cgtgatcaca tggtggtatg ccgtgacgct cgagtaattt
    26641 tgggtgcgct cagataactg tttgtaaaga gaaggttcac cctcatacag gtaaacttgc
    26701 cccgcggccg tgtctaggta gctcggtaca tcagagccgc aaccggctcc taagtgcagt
    26761 atgttatcga aagccgaatg atgattagtg tgttccgtgt ccattgtttt ccttgttata
    26821 aacttttcag ctttagttcg cgagtgattg ttcaggactt taagtgtctg ggtactctat
    26881 tttttatccc cattgggcat ctaaccaatg agcgatatca acaaacaggt gtgagaagta
    26941 atcactgttt tctgactggt tagcagacgg tgcttcctcg gaaaattgta tattatcctg
    27001 tatggaatcg cactcatatt tttttaagcc taagcgctca gcttcgcgtg aaatccaagt
    27061 cttggttaag ctaatgacag ataagccaaa gtaggcggcg agccacaata caccagagct
    27121 ttggtattga tacgtcgtct ggtcatattg gaagacgaca gcatcactag actgaaataa
    27181 tgccatcata tcctgatgtg aaaggtagcc ttcgatggtc gttaggtttg tgtattgctg
    27241 gttcagctct ctcagtgttg tggctgtttg gtttactatc tccactccct gactattgga
    27301 gaattgaacg acaaattgca gttttgggtt ctgtggcact acctgttcta taagagcggg
    27361 taattgggca aaacctttgt tctctttcgc atcacctaaa aagagtatta tctgacgagc
    27421 tgtgagcttt agtttgtttg agctagcttc aaggttgttt atagaatgtg cacctaataa
    27481 aaggcaaggt tgaatacctg cgttaagccc aaaatgtgca ctaaagtaat cttgtatctc
    27541 tttgtctgca gcaaaaaaag agacgacgtt ttgcgctgct agtcttcgaa aggctaactc
    27601 atgtcgcatc tgctgcttga gaatgccggc ttcatcggta ggtactcggc tcaaagggtg
    27661 atacatcaag ccaacacaga ttcttatgct tttatagtgc tccgcagtta ctttgccctg
    27721 cagtgactct aacgctaagg ccagtgcgct tgcgtgctcc cagtttagcg tgtgacacca
    27781 gaacagaaag cgtgtatccg gaccgcagcc gttcagctca gcgagcatgg cggtttgata
    27841 ttcttgagct aaacacaagg tgtattccgt gagctcttta tgtgtaggcg tttgataaaa
    27901 aaaccgatag taaggcgtct taaagtaagg tacgcatttt acttggttgt tttgctgttg
    27961 cttcacatag gaatcaggac agtctttatg gcaatacaga tgcagttcga cctggtttga
    28021 tgttgcggcg gccttaacgc catttttgtt gagcgccaag gccgaggtaa tggactccag
    28081 taccgctggg tgatgtcctc caaggctgct taaccctggg tctaaaatca cgaggcgttt
    28141 tgatgcatac atactcagtg ttaacgcgtc atcagttgta acgtttgctg cagatgtaca
    28201 ggcgatgcat ttgttggtaa cgctaacggt gtccagttcg actcttgctg atacttgaga
    28261 taatagtgct caagttcttc ttgcaattgg tgaatttgca gtagagcgag ttcattttcc
    28321 gtttgcatat cctgagcaaa ggcggtttta tctgctaatt ctttggtgag ttgtgcgact
    28381 tcttcttttg tattcataag ttgttccatt agctgctttt tcttgctgct gatcatctgc
    28441 tctgttttag atgtttgatt gtgtacttgt tcaagttctt cctgcaactg atgaatttgt
    28501 agcaaagcca gttcggattc tgattgtagt tccgtgttgt gagattcgag ttgcgagcag
    28561 cgagaagcaa gatggtcttg ttcttctgct gccttcgttt ctagggcatc gatcagttgt
    28621 tgatagatgt tgagtctgtc gttaacggtt aattctaaat ctcggcccag tagctcggag
    28681 acactgacaa gttgctcaaa taattgttgg ctttccatat ctgtgcttag cgcaaccagt
    28741 tttacaacgt gcaaaagcaa ctcgctgatt gaatagcgac ttgaggtcgt gttaggcgcg
    28801 gaaagggcta ggtcaaattg ctcactgatt gtcgatgtta actgctttag ttgactaaat
    28861 gcgtgaagct cattgacaag cagagtgtgc tctaattgac taaacgctag ctctaaccgg
    28921 tgttgatggc tctcttgcca ttgttgctgt gttatttgtt gagccagagc gaactcgggt
    28981 gacgagtaga aacagacaca ttgataaggc tgcgcactct gtttttttct gtgaagctcg
    29041 tcgactgaac cagtaaaaac taaggcttgc cattgaggct gtgccttgat gctcactggc
    29101 tcagatgaag cagcgagagc ttggccaatt tcattaatat cttcaaaaca cccggcgtat
    29161 tggaggtttt cctgagcgat caggagctca acgagttggt ttagatggtt tgggtgctga
    29221 ataccacaaa aaataagctg cttcattttt ttccttaaat aaaacaagag agtgaacttg
    29281 gctcactcta tgatgttctt gttgccgact acacgtcgag cgttattatc ttggtaagtg
    29341 cttgctttac atagtggcaa gccatatcgt cttgtttcgc ttctgcgtaa cagcggagct
    29401 caggggcgtt gcccgatggg cgtaggtgga tcacgtcgcc attcgtcagt tgcaggcgca
    29461 aaccatcggt ggtgtccgcg ctttctaccg ccaggtggtt aaagcccaaa ctctcaatca
    29521 gttcttgtgg tgcttgtttt cctcgctcga gaatggcgag gcttttttgg gtagcaaagt
    29581 tctggacccg atcactggcc gttactcggc ttggtaatgc ggttagcatc gccttaatgc
    29641 ccgattgatt cgctgccata agaacggcga taaaagggag tacggcatca cgagttggta
    29701 gggctttcaa ttcctgtcca tcaagctcaa tatcactgcc taataagaac ccgccattgg
    29761 cttcaaaacc agcaacacga ttaaattcat tgttaaggtt cgcaaattcg gcaatgacat
    29821 aaggagagcc gatttttgtt cggctggtat gcttgaattg ttggctaagt tctatagcgg
    29881 tattacagct gacaggcacg gccaaggctt caatatggag tgcattggcg cagagtaaac
    29941 cgagaatgtc accacgcagc cattctcctg tctcatcggc aaccagtggt ctgtcaccat
    30001 cgccgtcggt cgagaaaatg gcatcaaacc cgtactcttg agtccaagca cgtgctcttt
    30061 gtttgtcttc ctctgcgaca gcttcggtat cgataggaac aaacgtatcg gttctaccta
    30121 ttgaagtgac cttagcgcct aattgagtga aaatgtctgg gtagagatct ctgccagcgc
    30181 ttgagtgttc gtaaatgccg atgtgtttgc ccgttagtgg tttgccttga taaaacgaag
    30241 tgtatcgagc aatatattgc tcagcggcag aggtatcgat agacaaagaa ggtaactgat
    30301 caatcgcctt gaagcttgct tctgctttta gtatggctag ctcatcttgt ttgcttattt
    30361 caccatcggg gcggtaaaac ttaatcccat tgcggtcaaa tggaatgtgg ctacccgtaa
    30421 tcataatcga cgggatgttt tgttgcattg cagcataagc caaggccggg gtaggaacaa
    30481 caccgtaata gatgaccttg ataccgagtt gatttgccgc agccgcactg gcttgcgcca
    30541 tggcttcact gcttggacga ttgtcaatgg cgagtgctaa ggtggtaaat tcaaagctct
    30601 gctgcataac ttggatgaag gcggctgtgt aagctacaca gatgtcggat gtaaaatcgt
    30661 cgactaagcc acgagcacca ctggtgccga aggctatttt gctttgctct aaaacttgtg
    30721 atgacgtgtt catttctttt gtttactgaa tgtattaaaa cttatcttgc tcaaaaccat
    30781 acaggtcttc cagtcgaacg atgtcatctt tgctgatgta ggcgccagtt tggacctcta
    30841 tcatcaccaa gggaatactg cccgggtttt caatcatatg tgaagcgccg accggtatat
    30901 atgtggactg attttctgta ataagttgtt cagtatcgtt acaaaccact cgtgccgttc
    30961 cagacacgac aatccaatgc tccgctctgt ggtagtgttt ttgcaatgac aagcgatgat
    31021 gaggttttat ggtcacttgt tttgacttgt agcgctcgcc gtcttgcagt aacacaatgt
    31081 tgccccatgg gcgataaatg gttttatgtt caatggcctc gctgcgtttt tcgcagctta
    31141 gtttctcaac cactttcttg atgtcttgca ctctcgattg gtctgcaacg accactgcat
    31201 cactggtttc caccactacg atgttttcta caccaatggc ggcgaccatt ttgtcccgag
    31261 cgtcgattaa actccctttc acgtcgattg tcgtgacatc accgcgaata ctgttacccg
    31321 cttggtcttt tttcgagact tcccagatcg aagaccaaga gccgacatca ctccaacctg
    31381 catctaaagg caccattgca gccagctgcg tgtgttccat gatggcgtaa tcgatagagt
    31441 catctgggct ttttagaaag gcatcattgt tgaggcgaat aaaatccgtc tctttgaccg
    31501 agccttcaat cgccaaacgg cagtgtttta gcatgcttgg gttgtacttt tcaagttcgc
    31561 tgaggtaagt gcttgctttt acaaggaaca tgccactatt ccaataatac tcaccagaag
    31621 cgaggtagtg ctctgcggtg gctaagtccg gtttttccac gaactcttgc acagcaaagc
    31681 aagagctatc ggagagatag gcgccagact tgatgtaacc gaacccggtt tcaggcttat
    31741 ttgccacaat accaaaggtg acgaccttac cttgcttggc acaaactagg gcatctagaa
    31801 ccgccttttg aaagcggctg atatcattaa tgacgtgatc ggcggcaagc actagtaggt
    31861 aagggtcttg ttgatttttg cgcgcattca gcgctgcgag tgctattgcg ggtgctgtat
    31921 tacgtccttg aggctctaga atgatgtctc caccgagctt ggcaatttca tctagctgct
    31981 cagcgacgat gaatcggtgt ccctcgttgc aaataacagt tggtttgaga caatctaggc
    32041 catccaggcg aagcacggtg tcttgtagca tggtgtgttc accaacaagt gggagaaact
    32101 gctttgggtg tgttttccgg gatagtggcc ataatcgaga gccaccgccg ccagacatta
    32161 tcaccggtaa aatcatggag ctgtttttaa ctagcatatt gtttcgcata gggcttggtt
    32221 ctagccatta ttttacggtt tgttttaaag ctcgactaga atacttgatg ctctagtagt
    32281 tcgagtaagt acttgccata tccagatttt ataagagggg tggcgatatc acgcagttgg
    32341 ccgccgtcaa tatagccctg ccgataggca atctcttcag gacaacagat tttaagtcct
    32401 tgacgttttt ctatggctcg tataaacaca gcggcatcga gtagatcatc gagtgtccct
    32461 gtgtccaacc aagcggtgcc acgccccata atttctactt ttaatgtttg ttggttgagg
    32521 tactgggcaa taacgtcggt aatttctaac tcaccgcgtg ccgatggttt tacgttcttt
    32581 gcgtattcca ctacgttgct gtcaaaaaaa tacagccctg gtacggcgta gttggacttg
    32641 gggtgtgcag gtttttcttc aatagaggtg gcggtgcctt cgctgtcaaa ctcaaccaca
    32701 ccgtaggcgg ttgggttagc aacgtgatag ccaaagacgg ttgcgccctc agcttgttgg
    32761 ttagcgttaa ctaatgactg tgataggtcg tggccataaa acaagttgtc tccgagtact
    32821 agcgccgcag gtgcgccatt aagaaactct tcagccaaaa taaacgcctg agcaagacca
    32881 tcaggagagg gttgcacctt gtattcaaag cgaatgcccc aatcactgcc atcgccaagt
    32941 aagtgctgga accgaggtaa ctcatcggca gtggaaataa tcagaatctc tttaataccc
    33001 gccagcatca aggttgaaat agggtagtaa atcattggtt tgtcgtaaac cgacatcaat
    33061 tgcttgctca cccctttagt cagcggatat aagcgagtgc cagaaccacc ggcaagaaca
    33121 atacctttgc gaggtaggtt ggaggtttgc atttttaagc ctttacgcgt tgttatctat
    33181 atgaaaaaat ttagctgtta gctgttagct gttagctgtt agctgttagc tgttagctgt
    33241 tagctgttag ctgttagctg ttagctgtta gctgttagct gttagctgtt agctgttagc
    33301 gttgagttca tccatcattg ccgatagttg ctggcgccag tgtttagtgt gtacgccact
    33361 gtattcttct gtgctcgatt tatctatcac gctgaagctt gggcgttttg cgggtagtgg
    33421 gtaagcactt gcaggaattg ggcgcactgg tatggcttta tctagcaacc ctttttctat
    33481 cgctagttcc tgaattgctg tcgcaaaatc gtaccaagac gctacgcctg cgtcggtcca
    33541 atgcaagatt aagctgttag ctgttagctt agtgctgtca gctttattcg ttagagccca
    33601 aatcaacctt gctagccctt tggcccatgt aggagtgcct acttggtcat agatgacgcc
    33661 gagttctgtt ttttcggcca ttaggcggag catggttttt acaaaattgt taccatgaga
    33721 agagtagacc catgcagtac gaatgatcgt tgcatcgctt cccaaaatgt cgttgatttt
    33781 catatcgccc atgagctttg atgcaccgta agcgttgata gggcgtggac gagcatcaac
    33841 tttataaggt gtggtttgtt tgccgtcgaa cacaaaatcg gtagagacat gaatcagttt
    33901 tgcgctgatt tccttgcagg ctaacgctag gtttttactg cctttttcat taacagcata
    33961 agccatggtg ctgtcggttt ctgcttgatc caccgcggta taagcggcag cgttgatgac
    34021 aaagtctgga gactcttgca ccaacacttc gtataccctt gctgcatttg tgatatcaag
    34081 ctggttggcg tcgaacgcaa cccactctat gtcgttgggt acggtttgct ctagttcata
    34141 cgctagttga ccgccacggc ctgtaataag tactttcatt cgaatccttg gcaaagcaga
    34201 tttgattagt ttaaagctga actactattt gaaactgata tagtcgttat acggggcacg
    34261 acgccaaagc gagtttacct tgccctttga tgcagcaatg cgaggtgtta gctgctaaaa
    34321 aagcactgtc accacgccct aatgttaagg cttgtccttg cgcatcgata attgaagcgt
    34381 ttccctctaa aacaaaaagg atgtcgctgc ttgttgagtg atactgatag gaggcttgct
    34441 tttcattgtt tgagtgacct aactcaataa tagagagaga aaagtcatcg caaggcacct
    34501 ggtagtgagt ttctccctgt gctaactggg tcggcgctat ttttaattca ctgtagggaa
    34561 ggggctcaaa aatggttgta tggataagtt cttgtacatc gacatactta ggtgttagcc
    34621 cgccacggag tacattgtct gagtttgcca tgagttctaa cgcggtgcct tttaaataag
    34681 catgaagtgt ccctgctttt aggaacatgg cctcgcccgg ttgcaaaata acaaagttta
    34741 gaattagcgc cccaaagatg cctatatcat tagggtactg cttatgcagg tttaaagcta
    34801 atgtgtaagc ggtgcgctgg tcgtgagaaa tctcattgca cttgattcta ttggtgcaag
    34861 tttctattac ttctttgagt acaacttctg gagacgacat tgtgagcaga tgggaataga
    34921 attgctttag cccggtatct gtttgatcgt ttttaagctc gccaacccat tgctttagcg
    34981 tggtgatatt cagtccttca aaaatctcaa tgatgtttga tatcaatcta aaaccattga
    35041 gtgcatgata ctcagtgagg gcatacacga gctcgggttt gtggttgtcg tctttgtagc
    35101 ttcttttagg gttatccaaa gggatcccct gtgcattttc tcgttgccat ccttgttcag
    35161 cttgagcttt cgatgggtgg ctttgaatag agagtggctt ttttgctgaa agcactttaa
    35221 acaggtaagg cagacgacta ttaaatctag cggctattga ctcccccaaa atggcctcgg
    35281 gttgtgctga gatccaatcg tttagtcgaa ctcgcttatt atcaaccaaa atagaggaag
    35341 gggcactagg atgagctccc atccatagct cggccatgag tttgttatct gggtttggat
    35401 aaccaaagag ttctttcatt gagttgttac agccccaata ggaatggata atttcatttt
    35461 ctaatcgatg tatcatagtc taccgcagtg ttctccctgc ttctccttgt ggtgccttgc
    35521 cgatttagac gttggtatcg attgtcacct agctgctgta attttgatta agctacgagt
    35581 gacgccctgt tttttttata attccgtgat aagtcccttt tatcatcgct tgtatgtgct
    35641 ttattctgtt ttgtgtgaac actgagtaca cagtaaatcg tatgggggac tttacaaatt
    35701 caagaccttt ccacactatc gggacatagg ggcgtcttag catatgtatc atgttgcgaa
    35761 aataatagta gtgtcggagt ggagaatggt tcaccacctt aacgccacac actgaaacgg
    35821 gagcgatacc taagcaatgt gtgagttttg ctgtggggat aacgagtatc tgatacccca
    35881 aagagcaggc tcttaagccc caatcaatat cgacaaagtc aataaacagt gattcgtcat
    35941 gcgagccaat acggtcataa tgagcaagat taacgcagct gccagaggta attgtgtaac
    36001 ttgcccattg taggtgcgta ctcgcttggc gttttttgaa cttatgaccc tctatttgta
    36061 tgatagaacc gctacgtttc aaattagtgt caaaatagac gggcgcgata gcggcaactg
    36121 gacgcaaatg ggtttgattt tctttgaatt gaacgtttcc aaccattctg tcgttattgt
    36181 tgatagactt ggttgcctga cgcatagact gaaaaaaaaa cgtatctggt cttgagtctt
    36241 ggtcaaataa aaaacaccac ttagcgccat gctgctttgc gtacatgatt ccatcgttta
    36301 gcgctttggc aatgccaagg ttatccccgt aacagagact gtgctcaaaa agaagcgcta
    36361 tcgggttgtg gttgctgtca ctttcaactg gagtgttatc tacaaccacc acgcctccac
    36421 catttgcttg gtattgagct tgaagccata aggcatgctc aattgctgca tcatctgggt
    36481 agtaaaatac gatgacggcc cagtctgcat tcggctgtgt gtttgtacct atcacaatgg
    36541 tttttgcttg ttcactgagt gttgtgcagg cagtttagct tggcgtgtct cgagtccttt
    36601 aacaggaagg agatttttac acgttagcga ataaatcaac acgctgttta aatgtaaaaa
    36661 gaacgcccgc gataaaaact gttggctgct acgttgacgg tgatgggtcg ctttaatgtg
    36721 atccaaaaac gtaaccgaga tcccttgctg ctgtgctctt tggcaaatat caatgtcttc
    36781 gcagtagagg aaaaagcgtt cattcaaccc atcgagctgt tgatagataa gcgacttaaa
    36841 tattaaaaaa gcaccgctag cccaatagcg cttcggaagc tgctcgggtt tgtgcttatt
    36901 aaccacgcta ctacggtcat taaagagata gtttttacta aatgtgagca gagatgggta
    36961 acatcttaag ttgtcatcaa agtgttgatg cttatgatct aaaaacaaat ttggtgccgc
    37021 aataagcggc ttgcgctgtc ttaaactgtc aatcagttgc aatattgatg gcgtgttgat
    37081 gtgtatatcg cagttaagta agacgaaata gtcgtcactc tgcatgccta atttctttgc
    37141 ttccaagaag tttaagttgt tgttcgtcgc aaaccctagc actttactgt tttggtaata
    37201 gtgtatgttt gaacgcttac agtgctgttt tagctgcgca ctgcgtttgt tgtcgcggca
    37261 aagtacggta acatcatcgc actttgccag cctttttaat gattcaagtt ttcgaatcag
    37321 tgtgtcatgt ccatgcgata ccgcagaaat gtacaaatgc ataataatcc ctgtatgcgt
    37381 ttcggggtat caatgatgtt ggatatagct tgttcgtggc gtatcgacct cagcgtttga
    37441 ggatgagtgc ctttgagtta aaacgttggt gcctgtataa atggcaggcc gttttcgtct
    37501 ttaccagaca agttaggttt ttggccgtca attagaggcc attcgatgtt aagggttgcg
    37561 tcatcccact taatagacac ttcagcattg gggttataga agtcggtaca tttgtagaca
    37621 aactcagcct ctgtggaagt aacgtaaaac ccatgggcaa agccttctgg tacccaaagc
    37681 tgttttttat tttgctcaga aaggtatacc cctacccatt ggccaaaggt tggcgagtct
    37741 tttctcatgt cgacggccac gtcgaacact tcgcctttaa cgactcgaac taatttacct
    37801 tgggtgtttt cagtttggta gtgtaaaccg cgcaagatcc cttggctgga tttgctgtga
    37861 ttttcttgca caaaatcacg ctctgcacat tgttcgttaa acgttgtagt gcgaaatgtt
    37921 tccataaaga aaccacgttc atcgccaaac acttgtggtt caataatctt gacgtcagga
    37981 atggcggttt cgatgatgtt cattttatgc ccttagttcg tgttaatgcc attttgacca
    38041 ttgtggtcat tgtgcttatt ttaattcgta gatggtgagt acaatgatgc gcccaatagc
    38101 aaagatcata ctggctagaa tagcaaataa ggtaatgtta tagatcacct cggggtactg
    38161 attgtcttct ggttgggttg ctgtttctac agtgactaag tactttaatt ggcgataggc
    38221 ttcaatacgt gatttttcca gtgatacttg cgaagaagta taggcttgaa gcgccagttc
    38281 catttttact tttaaatcgg taaatgtggc caggatttgg ctgacagaaa agctctcgcc
    38341 ttctgaggtg gccagtttgg tgcgctcaga gacaagctgc tgttctaaag cggcgatttc
    38401 gttctgtagc atacgtactt gcggtgcttg cgcactcatt atttggctta ggcccgtcaa
    38461 ttcagcattt ttggttgcta tttgcccctc taggccatag gcgatttgtt gaatggccgc
    38521 gccttctgcc gtagggtcga tcaaattgta tttttgttga aagccaagta aagccgtttg
    38581 ggcatcacta agtttttgcg ccactatttc atgttcgccc tgaataaagg tcagctgctc
    38641 ctgtgccaac tggtgaccga tggagttaat ataccattcg gcgcgatcaa cgatggcttg
    38701 agtgagctgt tgcgcgtatt gtgcgctaaa ggcttgtccg taaatggtaa taacgcctga
    38761 agccgcgttc acctcgacct taactcgctt cttgtagtat tcaattaact cctcgcgact
    38821 gtcgttatca tgcactcggc taaaaaagtc gatgctgctg tcactaaagt gctgacgcat
    38881 gtcgagttgg cggttgaggt actcaatcat gtcgttggag taaatatagg ctttgactag
    38941 ttctgggtca gtcccttgag agctgcttac ccctaggcca cttagtaacg ccatagaggc
    39001 atccatggtt gccattccgt cgggttgttg cacaattacc tgtgcctggc tctcgaagcg
    39061 ttccgaggcc cataaggttt gatacagtga aaacagcaac gttggtatta agactaaagc
    39121 gataaatggg cgtcgtaata cccattcgat gagcgggttg gcaaagtcat accattgtgg
    39181 cgttttggag tctgtagctg tctctttagc tgctgtttct ttgggggttc caactttagt
    39241 gtctgacgtg ctaatgggtt caaccgaagg gggttgtggc gtggctttct ctgctgcttt
    39301 tgctgtgttg gctgatgtac cctggtgttt catttttaag tttttgactc gcagtcgaat
    39361 tcggttggca agctgtggat cgtcagcgtc gagctgttta gcttcgttga gtaggaagtc
    39421 aacgtcgtta aactctgcgg gcttaacact aactctaaac tcgttaaatc gtttctcaat
    39481 catagtaatt ttaatcttat ggcctgttta gtcgcgagtt agcggctaat ggcttgtttc
    39541 caactgacgt gatagcaagc taacgaaaag aacacgagca caatggttac tgtgtctagg
    39601 taaaagtaac ttacgccttc tgagccgtaa gcagggtagg cggcgtagcg tatcagttcg
    39661 acagcatgga gaagtgggtt ccagtctaaa tagtgccagt actctctagg gatatcttga
    39721 aggctaaaaa agatgccgga aataaagaaa atgggtctca ttgctagact gcgcagctta
    39781 tccaattctg gcacgtagca agacgctagg gctgaaatta gccctaggct ggtggcaatc
    39841 aaccaaacgc gaaccacaat caacataacc tcgatggggt cgtccatttg ggtttccatt
    39901 ttcaaaaata ggcacagaac tgcaatagtt aatataacaa ataccttgac caagaactca
    39961 aagcctgcga tagcgattac ggagctaatg ggttgtacct gcctaaaagc gtacagaggt
    40021 ttgttctttt ttatcgaagt agaaacagtt tcaatcatgc ccagtagaaa ctgaaccaaa
    40081 atcatgccgt agaccatgaa gaaaaaggtc gggataccgt gcgtatttcc tccatccatt
    40141 tttccgcgaa taaacgacaa tagaaagata aaactcaccg gcgagataac gctccatgca
    40201 atccctagct tatcgttaaa tttactcttt atctcacgta aaaagatggc aaagatgacg
    40261 tccttccaaa taacgagcgt tgagcgtttt tttactgtgg ccataaaata ccgtcgttat
    40321 gcgggttaac gtcgtagtgc tacgttggcc gaaacagcaa tctgatacac gatctgagta
    40381 atgtctttaa ccgcttgcat ggttttggta tcgacttttg gtagtaccaa tatttggtca
    40441 cctttgcgga tgagtttgtc gttaccaaac tcgacaaggc cattagctcg aacgatagca
    40501 atacgctgat cttccgctcg ctctgtaaac ccgcccgccc aagctacata atcgtcgatc
    40561 gtggcgtttt cgttaaatac cacagcttgc ggcatcagta cttcgccacc gatagcgatc
    40621 agatcggtct tataaggtat gacgatttgg tcgccttgtt ctagcatgat gttggcgatg
    40681 ttaccatctt cagacacgat tactttacct agtggctcca ccttacgtgc tttttccgag
    40741 aactgcagta ccatttctgc ttctttggcg cgaatcgctg cctctccatc ggatgatgct
    40801 ggtgcggtga agacactgcg ctctaatcga tctagcgagt cgtttagtgt ttgcttttgg
    40861 cgttcagcga cacttttacg caagatgtaa attgagccat agtcagccag ttgcgggtta
    40921 atgggaatgt agtgcagtac gtcatgcaat ttagcggttt ttttcacggc aaagtaagac
    40981 ggcccaaggt agctacccat gacttgtata tccatcactt gtgcatgcag gtcatcatta
    41041 tagaaaacct tatcgccgtc ttgcacttca aaactgagga agtcagtata ggttaggtat
    41101 tttgagaatg ggcctgtcga acggttaccg acaatgccca cgtgggatat ctttgccagt
    41161 ggacgcgcgt agtctgagag ttgtgagccc agtgcgttat cgccatcaag ttcaaaccga
    41221 aacgggttgc gagcaccgcc agcgaccaca accgcagact tttgtggctt aaccagaatg
    41281 acatcgccat ctttgaagct cattttcggt aattcaccgg tacgaatgaa ctcatagaga
    41341 tcgaccttag caatgacttt tttattgcgt aggacgttaa tttcacgata gctaccgcgt
    41401 tcagagtcga tgccgccagc gcgctttagg taataaagaa gcgagtctga agccatgccg
    41461 gcatattgcc ctggtcgaat aacagggccg ctgaggtaaa cgctaactgg cgtagaggtg
    41521 agcaaattca cgtacacact aacgtttttg gtgtaaattc gcttaattct agagcttact
    41581 agtgcgttca cttcactagc acggacatct tgtactttaa ttggtccaat attgggaatg
    41641 aagatattgc cctggttgtc tactgtggtg acatcagagt agttcaccgc tccccatagc
    41701 cagatattga tcttgtcacc cgcagcaata aggtaattgt cgctcaggcc atcggtacgc
    41761 tcggtttcat aaccgccagc aaatagattg gcaccgtaag gtggtggtag cgcctcgcca
    41821 gaagagggaa gtagctcccg cacattaacc tcaccaggta gcaacgtgcc ttggcgtcct
    41881 gttgtgttgt agctccccat ctcaagggct tggtttgggg tcatacccgc ttgtaactga
    41941 gaggaaatag agacctgaga ggtgttcgtt ggaatggaac cgctctgtgt agccgcacct
    42001 gttggtactg cggtagagct agacgttgtg cccataagtt ccggaggtat agtgactgct
    42061 gatgcggatg agcaagcaat aacggccaga acaaggctac taagccgata tgtaaacggg
    42121 aatagtgaca ttactgaatc ttaattacgg ttgaggtttc aacgatattg ttggttaggt
    42181 accatgcttt tatcggtgtc gctgaagccg aactggtgtc ggttttttct agtttcgcac
    42241 aggcaattcg tgtgcggttt tcatttactt tgtctgccat ttgcagcgct cggcattctt
    42301 gaccaagccc ggaagtatac aatttaccta ccgcaactat tatgccgctg gcattgattt
    42361 ggcttgtgat tgggttgtta agcgcggccc aatacttttc tgggatacgt tcgctataag
    42421 agatggtgga ttggctaaca aggggaacct gagcctcaac ttgacgaggc ggctgtgcgc
    42481 atcctgacag gataagtagg catactgaga cgagtgtaag tttgcaagtg attttcaaaa
    42541 caaggatctt agtgttctga ctggttttgg gtacgctacc gccctacggt ttgctgcgtt
    42601 atccataaca cgcgtcgagt gaaaagttga gatattatga tgtaagttaa gaacaaattg
    42661 aactgttcta tgcgaccgcc atcataccgt ggcagtgagt atgaagcaat atcacgtttt
    42721 tgatttatct ctcggtttga ctaatttaaa agggtcgtag tatcgaacgg caagatggtg
    42781 gtattcttat ttgaatcggt ttgatattga actgtgtaat tatattacgt tattgttgca
    42841 aacaataagt tacagcgaca gttgaatcaa agggatgtaa agcagatgac acactacgat
    42901 atttttaatg gggatgccga tggcattatt gcgttgctac aacttagatt agctcacccc
    42961 caagattcta tattggtgac tggcgttaag cgtgatatta cattggtcga aaaagtgaag
    43021 gctaatatag gcgaccatct taccgtttta gatgtttcaa tggagaaaaa taataatggc
    43081 gttgtaaagg cgctgtcttg tggagcgacg gtattctacg tcgatcacca cagagcgggc
    43141 gatgttcctc agcttgaagg gcttgagtcg cacattgatc tagatgccaa tacatgtacc
    43201 tcattgattg ttgatcgttt actaaagggg caatatcacg cttgggcgat tgccgctgcc
    43261 tatggcgaca acctaattgc aaaagcggat gagttagcta cagcggctgg ctattccgat
    43321 gctcagcgag cgtttcttaa agaactgggc actttggtca attacaacgg ttatggtgcc
    43381 aacattgccg atttgcattt tgacccggcc gccttattta aagcgctata ccaatactcc
    43441 tcgccatttg atgtactcga agacccagag tcgccttatt ttgtactaaa ggccgcgtat
    43501 gaggctgact tggcgttagc gatgtctatt gagccaactt attgctccga actattaacg
    43561 gttattgaac ttcctgatac cgcagcctct cgacgaatca gtggggtctt tggtaacttg
    43621 ctggccaacc aagcaagtca caaggcacat gcagtattaa cgcgaaatca agacaggagc
    43681 tacacggtgt ctcttcgagc cccgcttgac aataaacaag gcgcggggga tatttgtgcc
    43741 caatttgagt caggtggcgg acgagcagca gctgctggag taaatgcatt acctgaagct
    43801 aagctaggtg gctttattca aaaagtcgaa tcgttctacc tgagcgctta ataacacgca
    43861 tctcacctta taaggtttag gtgcactaag aagatggtat atttcgactg attaaatagt
    43921 cggttgggct taaaagggaa agaaaaatga aaattttagt cactgggggt gccgggttta
    43981 ttggtagcgc tgtcgtacgt catattttgg acaacacagc agatagcgta gtgaatgtcg
    44041 atgcattaac gtacgcagga aatacggaat cgctacctaa tgcgttggat aatccgcgtt
    44101 actgcttcga gcatgtcgat atttgtgatt ttgctgcatt gcaacgtgtg tttgagcagc
    44161 atcagccaga tttggtgatg caccttgcgg cggagtcgca tgtggatcgt tcgattgatg
    44221 gcccttctgc gtttattcaa accaacttgg ttggtacctt taatatgctg gaagtggcta
    44281 ggcaatactg gaacgcgtta gagagtggca agaaagcggc gttccgtttc catcacatct
    44341 ctaccgatga agtgtacggt gatcttgaag ggaccgatga tctgttcaca gaagagacgt
    44401 cttatgagcc aagcagtcca tactcagcaa gtaaggcagg ttcagaccat ttagttcgag
    44461 cttgggggcg tacgtacggc tttcctatat tggtgactaa ctgttctaat aactatggtc
    44521 cttaccattt cccagagaag ttaatcccac tcatgatctt gaatgccttg gaaggtaagc
    44581 cgttacctgt gtatggcgac ggtatgcaaa tccgagattg gctgtttgtg gaagatcacg
    44641 ctcgtgcact ttataaagtt gttactgagg gtaaacttgg cgaaacctat aatattggcg
    44701 ggcacaacga gaaagcgaac atcgatgttg tgaaaaccat ttgtcagttg cttgaggaac
    44761 tggtacccaa taagcctgaa ggtgtggacg aataccaaaa cttaattact tacgtaacgg
    44821 atcgccctgg tcacgatgtt cgttatgcta tcgatgcgtc aaagatcgaa cgtgagcttg
    44881 gttggaaacc agaagagacg tttgaatcgg gtatccgaaa aacggttgag tggtatctga
    44941 ataataaaga gtggtggact cgcgttcttg atggttcata cacgagagag cgtttaggta
    45001 ataactaatc agcctgatgt tctcaaggcc agcaaggcgg tactcaatat ggtgccgcct
    45061 ttttactttg atgttatagc gtgcaacgca aagcacagaa ttgctctatt ggtcgcaaat
    45121 agctaattgc atcaagtttt cccctatgct gttttttatg ctcgactgcc tcaataagca
    45181 ataggaggca gcgtgctatt cattaccaat cgaatcccca tccaatctgc gcgttctaga
    45241 aagaatcgca agatttcatt caattctcaa aatacggata tttctaaatg gctctatttc
    45301 tgtgagcggc gcggagaggg agaatatgtc gagatcctat ctacaagctt attcgccgag
    45361 cttaaggcac ttcccaacga aacacagctt cttttctatc tgcatggctt caataacaac
    45421 atggagccgg aggtgtttga gcgcaccgcc aagttgcagg cgcaacttga taaacagcac
    45481 gcagggcttg cgctggtggt gccgattatt tggccgtgtg atgatgatca tgttatcgcg
    45541 atagcggatg attattggga tgaccaaaag gccgcggatc actctggcgt ggcgtttgcg
    45601 cggctttttc ataagtttga gcactggcgc cgaagcgagg agcagcaaca gtttccctgt
    45661 ttaaggcgaa tgaatgttgt cgcgcattct atgggaaata gagtactcaa aagtgcgatg
    45721 tcatcttggg tgcagggtgg gcgcttgggc ggtatgccac tgctgtttag aaatgtgttt
    45781 atggtcgcag cagatgtcga aaatcattgc ttagaacaga atgaggatgg tcgttatatt
    45841 gttgattcag ctaaaaacgt gttggtgttt tatgccagtg atgatttggc gatgtcggca
    45901 tcgaaagtcg cgaacttaaa acacgtcacg gcatctcgcc ggcttgggat gacagggcct
    45961 gaatctctgg atgtattgcc aaaaaatgtc tatgaatttg attgtgatag ttttaatcag
    46021 cgttttgatt atcctgcagg gcacagttac ttcctgaccg accgtgaggg gcacgccagt
    46081 cctatcatta cctgcgtggt gagtgcaatg cagtgtggtc gggttgaggg agcgcgtagc
    46141 cagacgctga gtgtggatga gccgttggag ttaagcaatg atgcatgatc aaacaagtaa
    46201 caaatcgctt tcgaaacaag cgcagtcact gacggatggg gtgtatgtta cccatcacgg
    46261 tggcaaaacg tctgtcacgg gatcgtgcca tgagctgaat atacagggtg atgccgtgct
    46321 gattgattgt ggcttgtttc agggcgacga tgctgccttg gggtcgctcg atattgaatt
    46381 cagcattgct cacgttcgtg cgttagtgct tactcatgcc catattgacc atatagggcg
    46441 tctgccttgg ctgattgccg cagggttcca agaccctatt tattgcaccc atgccactgc
    46501 gcacttggtg ccgctgatgt tggatgatgg gttaaggctg caattgaacc tcacccgttt
    46561 gcagcgagtg cgtattttag agcgaataaa acgccaactt aaacccgtcg attatgggac
    46621 ttgggtgcct attaagtctg gtcagcgaag ctactttagt tatcttcgct ttagcccagc
    46681 tgggcacatc ctaggtagtg cctacattga gctaaaactg ccaaaccaag aggtagtggt
    46741 gttttctggc gaccttggcc cgaaaaatac gccattactg cccgatccgg tgccaccaca
    46801 gcgcgccgat tatctgtttg ttgaaagcac ctatggcaac cgcgagcatg aaagtgtcgc
    46861 cgcaagaagt gagcggttac tgactattat tcaacgcagc ctactagatg gtgggaccat
    46921 cattattcct gccttcagtg tggggcgaac tcaagagctg ctgtatgaca ttgagtcttt
    46981 gctacatcaa aagcagttgt caggcaggct tccaatcctt gttgactctc ccatggcagc
    47041 caaaataacc aaagcctatc gccagtatcg aaaattgtgg agccgtgagg cgaagagtaa
    47101 gcgcaatgct ggccgttatc cgcttgggtt tcggcaatgt gtggtgattg atgaccacaa
    47161 acagcatatg gtcttggtga atcggctggc atcaacagga gagccggcga tagtgattgc
    47221 cgcatctggc atgtgcatgg gcgggcgagt catggattac ttacaagcct tgctacccga
    47281 tgctcgaacg gatgtgattt ttaccggcta tcaagctagc ggcactttgg gacgtttatt
    47341 acaacagcgt tcattgcaac agaaggcggg cagtgtgtgg atagatgaca ctgaggtcgc
    47401 tgtgaaagcc tctgttcaaa ctatgtctgg gtattcggcc catgccgatc aacaggactt
    47461 ggtagacttt gttgtcggct gtaaaatgca tttaaaacag ctgcatttga ttcatggtga
    47521 aaggagagcg aaacaggggt tggtggaatg tgtgacgccg tatttggagc ctgtgactcg
    47581 gattgttggt tgaaagtaga atgacccttt aaactgaaaa gctacaatca gagactgtgc
    47641 acaaaagtca ttttattgag gagctataac cgccttgaat gtgacgacaa gccgccaatg
    47701 aataaccagt taacgatttt ttcagccatt tacggtaccc tacctcaaca agctaaattg
    47761 ccgccctttc caaagaaggg agagcataca ttatgtgtat gactttggtg accattggca
    47821 gcataagatc accttgtaac tcttatcttt ttaatttggc gacatgaacg gaacgatgta
    47881 cttctcacca caactaatac ccagcgataa tcaatacgac aaacgacttc ttagtgccat
    47941 ggtcttgagc gtgagtcggc gctatcaaga tgtttacgtg gcgtattgcc aaaagaatga
    48001 caaggccagt gcgcgacggt ttgatgaggg gctagagcgc cttgttgcgt taaagtgggt
    48061 taggatctct cagcgtgaaa gcagcggtga gtctttcctt tattttaccg cagaaggctg
    48121 gggcatcacg atacaagcct gtttcaatca gctttattac gcgagttatg tgcaattaca
    48181 gggcgtgatg gatgcaccag gagcacatta tgcgcgtttt tatgcggact ggttccatcc
    48241 ctacttgcta aattatgtga gtgacgatct gattgagcaa agcgttaacg ataatttcta
    48301 tctcatttcc caaagtgcct cgttgtggca acaagcccaa aacacggaga taaaagcggc
    48361 ggccaagcct tactttatat cgacctggct gcctttgatg ttggggtcgt cggcacaaac
    48421 actcatcact cacattcgta agataaagct cacccagcaa tacagcgcgc tgccggtttc
    48481 attagccgtc gatgcccatc tctacgatcc aaaatcttca tcgctgcgct ttcttacgca
    48541 gcctattgat agcagttacc tgcaaaaacg caaaagtctt cacagtcatc tttctagcga
    48601 taagctgagc ttgatgcggc ttatcgatct gtttgtgttg cagcacattg atattgggca
    48661 ttttgaccag gctttaagcg cgttccctga tctcgatagg caaggtgcgc tgccatggag
    48721 taaggcgctg cgctatctgc aaatggataa ccatgctttg tacgatttgt ttgaagatgt
    48781 agaagtatgg gcaagctctt ccattgacga gcacggcgta ttgtggggac agcttgcgct
    48841 tgacctgctg caaatgcatc gcttgcgtga tgatagtcag tttcagttga ttgctgagtc
    48901 tatgcagtcg tctgagttga ttgctgccat tttgtcgtcg ccagcgaaat gcgtgattgc
    48961 agactttgct aagcagctga tgacggatct tttgccaaat cgtaatgtgt cgtctcgctt
    49021 cttgacgatc cctgatcctt ggagcctttg gatcgatgag gtaggcgcaa cgctgagtag
    49081 cgaagtgcac agtgaggagc gctttgtttg ggtaacggat ggccatgagc taacagctaa
    49141 ggtacagaag aaaggcaaaa agggttggag ccaagggcga aaagtcgaga ttcaccacgg
    49201 gacttatcag ttcagtgagc tcctaacggc agaggatgaa atgttgaccc attatctacg
    49261 aagtcgtcct cattattggc gttctccttc tccattggat ccgatgtcgg tgcaactgtt
    49321 ggcgaagtgt ccttatgtgc tggatgaaag tggtaatggg atcacgatcg ttgaagagtc
    49381 tcaattgctc gtgatgcaag acaaggcggg gaaattacaa ctgacacgtt atcctgaaga
    49441 gcgagtagag aatgccttgt tggtacctcg tactcagggg atctatagct acctgaattc
    49501 gccgccgcat ctcgagcggt tctttgagtt agccaagcgc gcaccggaag tgccagcgca
    49561 ttatgctgat catcttatcg cggcacttgg tgagcaggtt gattggtatc acctggataa
    49621 gcagtcggga tcggtgacgt taggcgagtg ggatagtcag ctacatgtct ggctgcattt
    49681 aaccaacgcc tcgctagaag ttagccttgc ccaccaatct gtcgatggcc aatgccgtgt
    49741 ggtcagcggg caagggacaa gttggtatca aggtgttggt aaggtctggt atcaacgaga
    49801 ccttaatcaa gaaaagacct tggcgcgcaa ggtagcaaag gtgcttggct ggtctggggc
    49861 tattgaagcg ccgatggtgc tcaattcttc tgaggtgtca ccgtttctag agcggctatc
    49921 taagctcgac tcggtggtta tccactggca tgagtcgagt aaacgagtca aaaggatcac
    49981 atcacaagat gttgaggttg agattagcgc caaagacaaa tggttctcgg tatcggcgga
    50041 tgttgatatt gacggtggag cggtgcttga tcttcagcgt ttgcttactg ccagccggag
    50101 cggttacatc gaactaaaac aagataatgt cttagtgatg atcgatgaag cgctgcgcaa
    50161 tcagttaagt atgcttgaga gcatgttgga tgatgacctg agtgttaacg ctaaaatggc
    50221 gtatccactg gcgcagttgg tggaaagcat gtctgtcgcc agcgatgacg gttggcaatc
    50281 gttggagcag cagtggcaac agccgattgc tatggacacc tcccgactta cgatgctgcg
    50341 cgactatcag gataaggctg tgcgctgggc aacacacttg ctgagtaatg gctttggtgc
    50401 ttgccttgcc gacgacatgg gactaggaaa aacggtgcaa gccctaaaag tggcggagca
    50461 ctttagtgac caaggcgcga cgctggtggt gtgtcctaaa tcggtactgc tcaactggcg
    50521 tcacgaaaca gagcgctttg cacctagctt aacgatcatc gatgttgagc aatgtacgga
    50581 tcgccatcaa gccattattg atgccaaggc tggcgatata gtcctgcttg gctatggcct
    50641 tgttacacga cttgcggaga ctttgcagaa aaaacaatgg caaaccgccg tattagatga
    50701 agcgcagcag atcaaaaacc ctaatgcaca gcgtgccaaa gtgttggttg agctggaagc
    50761 acaacgaagg ttgactttgt caggcacgcc ggtggagaac caccttgtcg agctgtggag
    50821 tcagtttgcg tttctcaatc cgggtctgct aggtgggctt aagcagttta aagccaagta
    50881 tggccacgcc agcaaaaatg aagaggatat gctgcgtctt aaggcgctcg tcagcccatt
    50941 cgttttacgt cgaatgaaaa aagaggtgct gacagagctt ccagaaaaaa ccgagcttgt
    51001 ccatcaaata gaactgtcta aaaaagaacg cagcgcctat gaagcggtgc gacgtgactc
    51061 gttacagcag gcggaaggag aggagggcag cacaatgcag ttgtttgcgg cactgactcg
    51121 acttcgtcag gtgtgttgcg atccgtattt ggtgtttgat tctgtgacag aaaccagcag
    51181 caagctaaaa gccgcactgg aactggtgca tgaggcgctt gaaggcgggc atagaattct
    51241 gatatttagc cagtttgttc agctattgaa gcgtttttcg ttgttattgg atgaggagtc
    51301 catcggttac agctatctcg atgggcagtc aagcaccaag atgcgtagcc gaaacattga
    51361 agcgtttaag tcgggcgata atcctctgtt tttgataagc cttaaagcgg gcggaacggg
    51421 attaaaccta accgaggccg acaccgtgat tcatctcgat ccttggtgga atcctgccgt
    51481 ggaagatcaa gccagtgatc gcgtgtatcg aatgggacag aaaaacccag taacggtgta
    51541 ccgtttagtg gcaacggaga cgattgaaga gaaaattatc caactccacc atgacaaacg
    51601 cgatttagcc gacaaagtac tagccggaca aaatcaagct cagcaattga gtcctagcgt
    51661 tttgttggag ttgatgaaag cgtagtcgga aggtataagc gtgaactgac gcacgctcat
    51721 attgaccata tagggtgatt gccttggtta tttgccgcag ggtttcgaga gtctatctat
    51781 tgtatgcacg cggcaaaggt gaccaatgcc tatcggcgtt accgtaagct ttggagtaga
    51841 gaagcaaaag cgaaggtctt gcgtgggcag tgcctgctta gctttgatca atgtattgta
    51901 gactacctaa aagcgctact gcctgatgaa agaaccgata tggtgttttg tgtgtatcag
    51961 gctgtaggta cgttggagcg tgatattcag gcgggtcgtt cttttgttgt aattgatggt
    52021 gattcggttg acgtgaaggc gagtgtgcat tcaatgtctg gatattcagg gcatgcggat
    52081 aagagcgatc tattcgcatt cgcgctgaga tgttcagtgc accttaagca agtgtatttg
    52141 atgcatggtg agccaaagtc aaaacaacat ttagcttatg agctttatca gctcaaaggt
    52201 actaaaatag agttttagag agaaacatgc aacttaagtg gtggatttct gtcagtgaaa
    52261 gagtcgcgtc tcattggtaa ctcgggtaca attcggcttg tttttacgtt tgtactatcc
    52321 tgttgccaca gagttgtgta caagcctagg tggtaagttt gctttttgag ggtgttactt
    52381 aagggcggta gcatttgctt tcggaggata ttattaaagc gcaagttatg agtactgttg
    52441 gtgtgcagtt attggggaaa ctactaattg caggtggagg gattctattt gctagattac
    52501 tcgggccaga ggattatggt tcttacagct atatactgtc aataattacg attgcaacct
    52561 taccagttgt agctgggatg cccaacttaa ttattaggga tctcgcaatc tatcaacaaa
    52621 acaaaatgtg gggtctggta gtcggattga tatattggtg tagatgttac gctatgttga
    52681 tgtcgatttt ttctgtgctg tttgttattg ttgcttatat tctagggttc gttgtaaatg
    52741 taaatttcaa tgttctatta atagctctaa tattaatccc ttttagggct tttttatccc
    52801 aacaatgtgc cttccttaac gcattccaaa ggccagcctt ggctaaagta ccagagcaaa
    52861 taataaatcc gacactaagt gtgattttta ttttattgtt tgcgtattat ggtgatataa
    52921 cactagaaac ggtttttata tctgtggtgc tatctacaat tttatcccaa tttatagggg
    52981 tgattttatc taaaaacaat gtcgaaattg taagagataa cctaaatcca gaatggaaaa
    53041 ttagagcctg ggttaagtct ctagtcccat ttgctttaat cgcgtttgtt tataccttaa
    53101 actcggaagt cgcaacagtt tttcttggta gctttagttc acatcaagag gttggatact
    53161 ttaaggtggc aattcaagct gtagctatta tctctattgg cttgtcttca gtaaattccg
    53221 tcatcatgcc aaaaattgca aggtattata acgtaggaga tgtttctcag gctcaggcta
    53281 ctattagaag cggggttagg tatagcgttc tattatcaat ttttattgtt tttacgtatg
    53341 ttttttacgg acgtattttg attgagcttt tatttggtat ggaatattca ggagtgtatg
    53401 aaatattaat gattcttact gtttatcaag tgatagatgt gctactaggt cctgtcggtt
    53461 tagtgcttaa tatgactgga aatgagggga aagcactttc tagactcttg gtagtatttg
    53521 ccgttaatgt tgctcttttg ttcttgctcg ttccattata tggagcggta ggagctgcgt
    53581 attcgatgtt gtttagttta atcttattaa aggtgttgat gtgttttgct gtttatcagt
    53641 cgacagggtt aaaaacttat atacattgag gatttataat gaataatgag atttttttta
    53701 aaccaatcga aaatgatgtt ttgaagtatg accatggctt gacgcatttg gatgatggta
    53761 ttacagcatt tattcgacta aaggatgagg ctcaaacaat agaagcatct ctaagatcaa
    53821 ttgaaggttt gtttgatcat tacgttattc tcattcagcc atcaaatgat aatacggctg
    53881 aaatcgttaa agaagttatg aaggatagta aagcgactat agtacattac ccttatgaat
    53941 cttggccaaa tggacccgga tattcagaac aggatgaaac tagtgtttat agcagaacgt
    54001 tcttttacaa ctttggtact cgcttcattc ccacaaagca tgcatttaag tgggatggtg
    54061 atatgattgc gagtgtggag ttaaggctgt acctttctaa ttggcgtaaa aataagcgca
    54121 attatgttgc aatgaaggga gttgagtgtg cagatggttt atgtaccaca gtaaattcac
    54181 ggatatatac gggtaatgaa gttcgaatat ttaaatctaa gaagagtgcg tttagtaatg
    54241 gccctaaatg tgaaatacta aacatatata agaaaggcct gttgtatgcg atttttcgaa
    54301 ggctgtttat ttgtaagatt cagcagccaa tgtactatca ttttaagtac gcaaaactag
    54361 aaagtagtca gacaaaggct tggcctgaag attggcgaaa aattgatcat tttgtaaacc
    54421 ttatgagctt tgatgttgaa agtaataaaa caagcttaag gccacttcgt gaaagtgtat
    54481 tgaaataggt tttttatgat gcgaaaaata gttaaggata ttattccgac aaaatttaga
    54541 accatgatac aacgcttaag aggacgaagc gtctatcatg attattattt gacacacaag
    54601 tgtatattta ttcatatacc aaaatctgct gggcagagca tcagtttggc tttgtttaat
    54661 gacaagcacc ccggtcatta cccaataaaa aaatttgaat gggaagaccc gaaaaagaaa
    54721 gaatcttatt tcaaatttac agttgttagg aatccctggg atcgtctata ttcagcttat
    54781 aattatttga cgaaatttac accttacaag tcagatcagg agttttcaga gaagtatttg
    54841 agtgagtata aaagctttga ggactttgtt ttgaatggtt tgaacaaaaa agaaatttca
    54901 agctgggttc attttcgacc acaatctgac ttccttctag attcgaaagg taactttgat
    54961 attgactatg tggctcattt tgaaaacctt gaagacggtt ttttagatat agctaaaagg
    55021 cttgatattg atgtgtcaaa attacagaaa gtaaactcta gtaatcgtga gtccaaaagt
    55081 tataagaagc agtactctca agatactatt cgtattgtag cgaagcacta taaaaacgat
    55141 ataaaattac ttaattatga gttttaaata tgcaggatta tagaactatt cttttttgtt
    55201 gtgagtctct tgagcgcttt caatttatga gccgtttagc agagccaatc aaagataaag
    55261 ccttattgat cactacagaa ccattggtga aagtactgag tcttataagt ggatttgagt
    55321 gtcaatatgt acatagaatg tccaatggct tgagtcgaga tacaaatata agaaaaaatg
    55381 agctggaaac tacaatagaa gtccttaatg atgccatgac tgttgagggg gcttcaatat
    55441 gggcttcagc tattgaaaac acgatttcca aagaaatgct ttcaagaata gaaaaagttg
    55501 tgatttggaa tggtcagcaa gttctaggca aaacgattgc taattattac cgaagtgaaa
    55561 atgttactac tttgtttttg gagctatcaa acttacctaa gaaaatcttt gttgacagaa
    55621 aaggggttaa cgctcagtct tcaatagaaa gttttaatca tctaccaccc attgacgaaa
    55681 gtattcataa gcagtggttg gatgactata ggttatataa atcctctcct ccacctcaag
    55741 caagtgttaa ctataaaaag aagatattga gcgcccttaa tttgtttttg aaagaaattg
    55801 tctttagtag aaatattcac cctgcttcac ttattaagca taaggttggg gcggcattta
    55861 aaggggatgt tgttgatctg gaggacgaat atatttttgt gccattgcag gtttcgggtg
    55921 atactcaaat taaaataaac tcaaaataca ataacattga tttgattaat tatagtgctc
    55981 aagtggccga aagcatggat gccaaattgg tagttaaaat gcaccctgca gaaagtagtg
    56041 ttagccaggt ggaatatatt ctaagcctta aaggtaaact aaatttcttg ctttcgaatc
    56101 aaaatacggt cgacttgttg tcgaattcaa agaaagttat aactataaat tccacggttg
    56161 gtttggagtc catgattctc gataaggatg tcgaggttat aggtgatgct ttttataagg
    56221 atttcacgcg agatgacttg cttaagtata tccacgctta tcttgttgat ggtgttgact
    56281 acttttcgaa tgaacttatt gaactgccaa aggctctgga aatattagat agataatgat
    56341 gattagaagt tttgttgtgt gctgtttata atttttgcgg tgattttatg attgatgtat
    56401 gtttcataaa aacgggtaag gcttttatac cagaagctga tgcgtatagt aagtttctta
    56461 attgtagggg gctctctacg tccgttgtag aaagcgactt agaagcgagt aagttgaaag
    56521 ctcgattata ctatcggttt ggcggagtat tgagaggctc cattgtaaaa ggaacgccag
    56581 aagttcatga atatcacaca gcaagtgttg gtcgcttttc ttttcttaag aatatatcga
    56641 agtcaatctt aagttctaaa cctaaatgtt attctttttt aagtcccttt gttgaagggc
    56701 agtattactt caatcgtcaa gttcctcgtt tttatcgtga tatgggggca agtgatgagg
    56761 tattatcatt gcgctccata agttgtgata agaagtttga tatttgttat ttcggagcaa
    56821 taagtcaacg aaagaatgta gtaccagtca tttctcatct agcgtgccaa ggtttctcta
    56881 tcgtggttgc cgggcgggct aactctcacg atgagttatt gctgagtcag atggagggag
    56941 taacctttct aggcatgctt gatagaaacc agatcctgca ttacctgtct aagtctaaag
    57001 cagggctaaa tattatgcct aacgaatatc cattgactcg gcaaacatca acaaaagtca
    57061 ttgaatactt ggttgcaggg ctacccgtta tttctaatcg gtatgaatgg ataaacgaac
    57121 atagcaggcg ttatggctat gatttcgcta ctattgactc gttagataag agaacttttc
    57181 aatcgcttat taacagccct aatgcaataa ttagcttaga gaaagcgaaa aaattcacat
    57241 gggaagaaat ccttctagaa attgactttc taggtatcat caaccgactt atcaagtgat
    57301 gaacgtgggc gctaggctat gacaaagaca tctctacttt atattatcac tcgctccgac
    57361 gttgtagggg gggctagcat tcaccttatc gatcttattc gtcacgctaa aacgcagggc
    57421 tatgaagttc atgtagcact tggtggagaa ggtgagttta gtcgatatct ccaagacaat
    57481 gagccatgcc aagtacattg cctttctcac ctgcaacgtg aacttgattt gcgttccgat
    57541 attaaagcga ttcgtgaaat acgggcgtta ataaaaacag tctcaccaga actcgttcat
    57601 ttgcattctg ctaaggctgg cttggtcggt cgtttggcta ccatcggctt gagggttcct
    57661 cgtgtattca ccattcatgg ttggccgttt atcagtggaa ttcccagaac tcgtagagcc
    57721 ttatatctga cgattgaatg gataatgtcg tggctaccaa cctatgtgat tactgtctca
    57781 aaacaagata gggcgctagc caagaagtac cattttgcca atatggataa aatggttgcg
    57841 atccaaaatg gtgttgcacc agcatcatat acaagctcaa tgactaatca cgctattgat
    57901 gaccaagaga tgttgaggtt tgcgatggtc gctcgatttg atgaaccaaa aagtcaacgt
    57961 actgtgcttg aagctttggc gatgagcaat tcacatcgca ttagcataga ttttgtcgga
    58021 agcggaccta gtttggaggc ttgtaaaacc ttggcttgct cattgggtgt tgaaagcaaa
    58081 gtccgatttc atggctattt agaacctgtt caagtgagag atgttttggc gaacagtcat
    58141 ggttttattt tgatctcgaa ttgggaaggt ttacctttaa caataataga agcgatgtca
    58201 gcaggcttac ctgttattgc aagcgatgta ggtggcgtta gtgagttggt tgagcctgat
    58261 gtaacaggga ttatcattcc ggtagaagat cgggctgcga agctggcgca agcctttgaa
    58321 ctctatagcc aacatcctga actccttgcg gagcatggca agagggggct agaggcttac
    58381 aataaacagt ttacacttga gtctatgctt aacaaaacgt ttagttttta tcaaaaggcg
    58441 cgcgaatgac gattttactg acgggtgcaa cggggtttat cggcaaagaa atacgcaggc
    58501 aagggttggc tgagtaccgt tgtgtttcac gccgctctca aggtgggcaa gacgacacct
    58561 ttacggttga aagtattgat gatcagacgt gctggagcgg tgcctttgat aattgtgatg
    58621 ccgtgattca cttagcggga gtcgcgcaca ataaggggtc gtcagttgat gacttttatg
    58681 aaatcaatta taagggcaca atgcacttgg ctagaagtgc cgcttctgca ggagtgaagc
    58741 gtttcgtgtt tgtcagtacg gttggtgtac ttggaaatgg tacggatggt agaggattaa
    58801 caaatcactc gttagctgcc ccacataatg actatgccaa atctaagtgg cttgcggagc
    58861 aggctctttt agagttgcga gagcaatctg agatggatgt ggttattgta agacctccat
    58921 tggtttatgg tagcgaagca ccaggaaact ttggtgctct tactaagctt gtgaaattgc
    58981 ttccgttgtt gccttttgga cttgtaaata ataagcgcag tatcgtttcc tgcaaaaatt
    59041 tagcggactt cctctatcgt tgctgctatt tgccggaggc tgctggtaaa gcgtggttag
    59101 tcgcagagca tgatccagta tccacgagag agttggttcg tcaaatcgcg caggcgcagg
    59161 gaaaatcttg ttggcaattg ccggtgccta catcattgat gtattggggc gcaggcctgc
    59221 taggtaagcg agctatggca gagcagttac ttggtgattt agttttggaa gtcgatgaaa
    59281 cattcgagaa acttggctgg gttcctccgt atacaatgca acaaggtctt tcttgtaatc
    59341 aaaaagaaga gttataaatg ttacgtatta tcgatttggt tttatctgtt gttggtctgg
    59401 ttttgacact gcctattttg ttggtagtga cattagttgg ttactttgac actgggtcgc
    59461 ctatctttat tcaagaacga gttggtcgag gcaagcgacc ttttaagttg atcaaattcc
    59521 gaacgatgac agtagataca gcatcggtcg cgagtcacct tgctagtcgc agttctatta
    59581 ccaaatttgg cgctttttta cgtaagacta agattgatga gcttccgcag cttattaatg
    59641 ttgttaaagg tgaaatgagt cttgttggtc ctcgacctaa cttatttaac caggcagagc
    59701 tgattgaagc acgtgacaaa ttgaacatat atgacgcgtt acctggtgtg actggcttgg
    59761 ctcaggtgag caatattgat atgtctacac ctgaacttct tgcaaagaca gatcggaaaa
    59821 tgctcgatac tcttactgta ggtcgatatt ttgattacat tattgcgaca gcaacaggca
    59881 agggtgcggg tgaccgtgtc tctaaatctt gataaagctc cctattgact agaggtaata
    59941 gtgttttctc ttaatccaat ttggaccatg cccagagcgg gcaaaagagt ggtcagcttg
    60001 ttttttgata ctgccttcat atttgtctca ttttgggcag cgttttactc tcggatggga
    60061 gcaatagacg tattttggca agatattgaa tattggtatg ttttcgtttc ggtcactgta
    60121 gtgacattag ctgtatttac tcattttggt ctctatcggg ctgtacttcg gtatttgggc
    60181 ttgcaggctg tagtaacgat agcttttggt gccgcgctgt ctgcactttc aatcatactt
    60241 ttctcttact attttcagat atttttgccc cgttcagtgc cggttattta cgcgaccttt
    60301 ttggttacat tgagtggtgg tgctcgtctt tttgtaaggt ttttgatatc tgactttttg
    60361 attagcggtc gtacaccagt attgatttac ggtgcaggca aagcgggtcg gcagctgtat
    60421 caggtggtat cgcaaagtga ggactatcgt gtcgttgctt tcattgatga caacctgaaa
    60481 aaacacaaga cgacaataca aggagtcacg atatttaggc cccagtacat ctcccggtta
    60541 ttgggtaagc atcaagtaga aaaagttttc cttgccgttc ccaaggcgtc tcgaaatgag
    60601 cgtaaacgta ttatagagag attctcagat tttcctatcg aagtgatgac cattccaagt
    60661 ctgagcgata tcgtgagtgg tgagctgaaa attgaacagc ttaaagaggt cgcaattgac
    60721 gacctgttgg gaagagactc tgtttcgccc aatcaattgt tgctagaaaa aaacatcaaa
    60781 gacaaaaccg ttttggtaac gggcgctggt ggatctatag gctcagagct ttgtcgacag
    60841 atcgttaaat acaagccaag tagattggtt ctgtttgaag cgtcagagtt ctcgttgtat
    60901 agcatcgaaa gagagctgaa tcaaaaagcg caaggtattg aaattgtgcc gatcatgggt
    60961 aacgttcaaa accaacaaag gttggcaagc acgatgacca gttttcgggt tgagacggtc
    61021 tatcatgccg cggcctacaa gcacgtccca ttagtggaat acaacgtagc tgaaggcatt
    61081 caaaacaatg tgtttggcac ctaccgagcg gcatgtgctg ccatagaagc tggcgtttct
    61141 tcgttcgtgc tgatttctac cgataaagcg gtacgcccaa ctaatgtcat gggaacgacg
    61201 aagcgtcttg ctgagcttgg tttgcaggcg ttagcaaagg gctacaagca agaacaccag
    61261 accttattct caatggtacg ctttggtaat gtgctgggct cttcgggctc ggtcattccg
    61321 ctgttcaagg cgcaaattgc caaaggcggc ccggtgacgg tcacgcacaa agatattatt
    61381 cgttatttta tgaccattcc tgaggcggcg cagctagtga ttcaagcggg ggctatggcg
    61441 aagggcgggg atgtgttcgt acttgatatg ggggaacctg tacgcatttc agacttggcg
    61501 aaaaacctta ttcacctatc agggttggaa gtgaaagacg acctgaatcc agagggtgac
    61561 attgaaatcc tttatacagg cctaaggcca ggtgaaaagc tgtttgaaga gctgcttatt
    61621 ggcgacagtg tttccaagac gtctcacgat cgcattatga ccgcccaaga agtctcaatg
    61681 gagcaagctg aatacaatca gttacttgac gatttgcagc aagcggcaca agattatgat
    61741 caacaagcgt tgcgacagct tatgttacaa gcgccaaccg gctttgtgcc gaccgacggt
    61801 attggcgact tagtttggac gcaagcgaac gtaaacaaat cacaaataaa ttaaaagaca
    61861 gaactatgaa aattgcagtt gctggaacgg gctatgtagg cctatcgaat gcgatgttgc
    61921 tggctcagaa tcatgaggta gtggcggttg atattaatgc agaaaaagtc gagatgctgt
    61981 gtaatgggca gtcaccgatt gtcgatagcg aaattgaagc gtttctaaag cgtgacgatc
    62041 tcaacttcac tgcaacgctg gacaaagagc tggcgtatcg cggtgctgac tacgtgattg
    62101 tggccacgcc gacggattat gacccgcaga ccaactactt caatacaggc tctgttgaag
    62161 ccgtcattaa agatgtgatt gcggtgaatc ctgatgcggt gatcgtcatc aaatcaacca
    62221 ttccagtagg ctacacggtt cgcgttcgtg aagagcttgg cacggagaac gtgttcttct
    62281 cacctgagtt tttgcgtgaa ggtagtgctc tgtatgacaa ccttaatcca tctcgtatca
    62341 tcattggtga gcgcagtgag cgtgccaagg tgtttggtga tttgctggta gagggcgcgc
    62401 agaaacaaaa catcgatgta ttgtataccg attcaaccga agcggaagcg gtgaagctgt
    62461 tctcgaacac ctatcttgcg atgcgcgttg cgtactttaa tgagcttgat tcgtatgcag
    62521 aagctcatgg gttagatacg cgtcaaatca ttgaaggtgt ggcactagac cctcgtatcg
    62581 gtggtcacta ctgcaaccca tcgtttggct atggcggtta ctgcctgcca aaagacacta
    62641 agcagctttt ggcgaactat caagaagtgc cgaataacat catcggtgct atcgtggatg
    62701 caaaccgcac acgtaaggac tttattgcag agtcgattat gaaacgcaac ccgaaggttg
    62761 tcggtgtgta tcgtttgatc atgaagtctg gctcggataa cttccgcgca tcgagcattc
    62821 agggcatcat gaagcgtttg aaagccaagg gtattgaggt cattgtgtat gaacctgtac
    62881 tcaaagaaga gcacttcttc cattcgcgcg ttatccaaga tgtggatgcc tttaaacaag
    62941 aagctgactt gattgtctct aaccgcatgt tgcctgagtt agaagatgtc gcggacaagg
    63001 tttacactcg tgatttgttt ggtaatgact aaacgaagta catcattttt taacgactag
    63061 agttctgcct ttattgcagc gatcctaaaa ataaatacgt cgtcctcacg aaagtgagga
    63121 tctccatcag cgcgaactgt actcagattg tgtgagtcac ttgctgagag agatcccctt
    63181 tttcaagggg atgacgttga actcaagggg atgacggtca ttataagagg ggactttagg
    63241 tgatgttttt aattatcact cttcggtttc ttgagtctct tcgtcctcaa aactcacatc
    63301 aagtggctct tgagacaaga tgatccctgt gttgtcggca tacacataat cttctggcaa
    63361 gaaagtcacg ccgccaaagt tgaccggcac atccacttcc ccgacatctg attgcgcggc
    63421 accaacagga atcgaggcca gcgcttgaat gcccaaattc atgtcttcaa gctcgtcgac
    63481 ttcacgaata cagccgtaga caataatgcc ttcccattcg ttgtcctctg ccaattgagc
    63541 gatctccgca tcaataaggg cttttcgcag tgaacccccg ccatcaatca acaatatgcg
    63601 accgacgcca tcttgctcca aaatgtcgcg gatcacaccg ttatcttcaa agcattttac
    63661 ggaagtcact tgacctgcaa atgaggctct gccgccaaaa ttgctaaaca ttggctcgac
    63721 aacatctact tgatctaggt agatatcaca tagggctgaa gtactgtatt ccatggcggc
    63781 tcttctatgc agttttcaaa agggataaat cgagtatatc ggttgaatag gtcaatgcaa
    63841 tgacaaggct caattaagtg atcagagttt gagctataac cacaccagaa aacaagatgt
    63901 tggtgactag tgagcactta accacaatag gcatcatcgg ggcgatttgt gcaggctgtg
    63961 tggtttgcca taccgcggta ccatgtttga tgaccaccac caagctcagt acaaaaggca
    64021 gacttatcca aagcggtgat tgctgcactg acagatagat cgcaaatgcg ctcactgcaa
    64081 cggcaagtaa ggcaaagtga tacaacttgg ccttgcgctc accaagacgc accgcaacgg
    64141 tacgtttgcc gcaagcgctg tcgttttcga tgtcgcgcat gttgttgacg ttgagtactg
    64201 caacagcgag caagccacaa ccaaacgctg gcaaaaatag cagcgtgtct aagtggccgg
    64261 tatgaaggaa ataggtacca gacacgccaa gcaaaccaaa gaagataaac actgaaatgt
    64321 caccaagtcc tacataccca taaggcttat tgcccacggt ataggcgata gctgcagcga
    64381 tggcgagcac gccaagacct acaaaggcga ggatgttttg cagcgattca agggcgtgta
    64441 gtactaagaa caaaccagaa gcgaccgtca gtaccacatt cagaatgata gcttttttca
    64501 tttcctgctg cgtgacctct cccgactgaa tggcgcgcat tgggccaagc ctgttttcgt
    64561 tgtcggtgcc ttttactgca tcgccatagt cattagcaag gttagatagg atttgaagca
    64621 aagtcgcggt cagcagcgcg agcagagcca cactccatga catctcgcct ttggaaaacg
    64681 cgagggcact gccggtgatg atagaaacta gcgccagtgg caatgttttt ggtcttgcgg
    64741 catcgagcca aatacgaaaa gaagaagtca tgattacgct acgaattaac agtttaaagt
    64801 gagtatacgg caaaatggga agtggctaaa cacacactta ttatatggtc ttggtatggg
    64861 attagtatga tattggggga tgtgtgaagt gcgctgaaaa tctacttgtg gcaaacgtat
    64921 agcatgagtc cgtttgaatc ctataaaaga ataaaaaagg actagatatg acaaagcagc
    64981 catgcgtgta tattacgacc tcaaagggac gaggcgttat ctacatagga gtcacgtcaa
    65041 acctacaaca gcgtatgtgg aagcataggc acggtgtgac agggggattt gtaaagaagt
    65101 acaatgttag tcagttggtg cattacgagc tgtttgattg tatggaagaa gcgatagctc
    65161 gtgaaaaaca attgaagcat tgggatcgtg cttggaagaa tgagttagta acgagtcata
    65221 acccttattg gcgggatttg actatggatt tatggtgatt gttactatcg actctcaatc
    65281 gagaatattg ttattagaga tctatattct caaagagctt catcaccaaa aagccacgtc
    65341 atcttcatat atggactccc gttagattgc aactagagga caaaaataag taggaagcat
    65401 gcgcatattc gggctcttat tgagtagcga actctgcccc ttgatgtttt cgcaccctaa
    65461 tgccacttcg cgaaaaaggt acctggtacc gtgaggatga tctggctcgt tagggtcggt
    65521 cttacctgtt ttcgtcttac tcttggttgt aatctaaata cggtttttaa actggttcgg
    65581 gtaattggta tggttggtgg tgattaagca ttgaccatgc cgttctgact gttttgttag
    65641 cgagagcaac agccgctctt cggagacccg ttctttctat taggcctttg acccaagctt
    65701 cttttgttgt cttaggctcc cttcggtcga cagcccgaac aaaagcgaga gcaccttgaa
    65761 tcaagttagc tcgtattcgt ttacaggcga attttttgcc gatgcctaaa agcaccgtct
    65821 tgccaccagt gctgtactgt tttggtgtca gaccgatgca cgcggaagct tcacggccat
    65881 tcttgaagtt gccgccgttt tcacctattg cgagatacaa agccagcgcg ttgacattgc
    65941 ccacgccctc aagagcagag agttcacgac attcaggctg ttgctgaatt tcattattga
    66001 gttggtctgc gattttgtct ttctctttaa tgagatcttg ataaagccag tacattgttg
    66061 atatttgttc tctaactata tctggcagac cgttttcggc atcttccaaa ataaacggga
    66121 cttgctttcc aaaagcggac gttccgcgtg ggatatcaat accaaattca gcaataagcg
    66181 ctctaatcat attgcttgta gctgtgattg tatcgaccaa atgctgtctc atcctgtcga
    66241 tggattgaag tgattgcgcc ctgacagatt tgaccgcaat gaagtggaca ttaggctgct
    66301 tagctgcaac agcaatggcc attgcatcat tcttatctgt tttttgattg gtacgaaatg
    66361 gcgatacatt ctttggtgct atcaagatca ctttatgccc cattgattgg caaaagcgcc
    66421 cccaaaagtg ggaagtagca caggactcca ttacaacagt gcaaggcggt tgcttgagta
    66481 accaagactt tagtttggct ttgctgaatg atttctctgt agcgacatga ttgccaacta
    66541 gcttacaaac ttggaatgag ctttttgcta aatcaatagc tatggtcgta gacttgttca
    66601 tgtatggact cctaaagatt atggtttagt caccagtaat tttagttccc tctggaggga
    66661 gggagtccat acatcgcgaa agtgaagatc tcctaaagcg agtgaccaag catactggga
    66721 ctcgtaagta acgtgttctg gagtgagcgt ggtaactcat ggtattagcc tttgagtttg
    66781 gtatgcgctg tgtgagatct cctttttcaa ggagatgacg agggttgggg ggagatgacg
    66841 agggttgggg ggagatgatg gcaattggga ggtggcggta agtgaggaga gttgaatctg
    66901 taggcttagt ttaaaaatgc gaacggcgct caagaggaac gccgttctag atcgtgtcag
    66961 tatctaatta aagaatgaag cgactcaaat cttcatcttc aacaaactca cccaacttcg
    67021 acttcacata gccagagtca atcacgagct tcgaacccgg tttgtcagtg gcttcaaatg
    67081 aaatctcatc cattagacgt tccatcacag tatgaaggcg acgcgcacca atgttctcgg
    67141 tggtttcgtt gactgtccat gccgcatccg cgatctgttg gatgccgtcg gtggtgaatt
    67201 caacatcgac ttcttccgtc ttcatcagcg cgatgtattg ctctgtcagt gatgcttttg
    67261 gctcggttag gatgcgttta aagtcatcgc tgcttagggc ttctagctca actcgaattg
    67321 gtaggcggcc ttgtagttca gggataagat ccgatggctt cgccacttgg aacgctccag
    67381 aggtaataaa caagatgtgg tctgttttca ccatgccgtg tttagttgag actgtactgc
    67441 cttcaatcag tggtagtaga tcgcgctgta cgccttcgcg tgatacatca ggacccgatg
    67501 cttcaccacg cttacagatt ttatcgatct catcgataaa cacgatgccg ttgttttcaa
    67561 cgttgtagat cgcttgctct ttgagttctt cttgattaac cagcttagcc gcttcttctt
    67621 ctataagggc tttgaaagca tctttgattt ttagtttgcg cttcttcttg gtgtcaccgc
    67681 caaggttctg gaacatgctt tgcagctgat tcgtcatctc ttccatacca ggaggtgaca
    67741 tgatttctac gcccatttga ggcgctgctg tttcgatgtc gatctctttg tcatcaagtt
    67801 tgccttcgcg cagtttctta cggaagattt gacgagtatt ggaagaagcg tcgtcagtag
    67861 gctgctcgtt ttgaccccaa gcatcacgtg ctggtggaag cagagcgtca agaatgcgct
    67921 cttccgcttg ctcttcagcg cggaatttca ctttttccat cgcttgctgg tgggtcatct
    67981 tgatcgcaac gtctgtcaga tcacggatga tggtttctac ttctttacct acgtatccca
    68041 cctctgtgaa cttggtggct tctaccttga tgaacggagc attagcaagt ttcgctaagc
    68101 ggcgtgcgat ctcggtttta cccacacccg tgggaccaat cattaagatg ttctttggtg
    68161 aaacttctac acgtaagctc tcttcgagct gcatgcggcg ccagcggttt cgcagcgcga
    68221 tagcaacaga gcgcttagct ttgtcttggc caatgatatg gcggtttaac tcatgaacaa
    68281 tctcgcgagg agtcatctca gacataatta attccttaca aaaaatcaga cactatttgg
    68341 tttttagaac gcgagaatca cgcgtcgctt tctagttctt caatagtgtg gtgatggttg
    68401 gtgaacacac aaatatcgcc agcaatctta agtgctttct ctgcgatctc gcgcgcatct
    68461 aattctgtgt tctcaagcag tgccgtcgct gccgcttgag caaagttacc accagagccg
    68521 atagcaatga ggtcattctc tggctgaacc acatcaccgt tccctgtgat aatcagtgaa
    68581 gcggtttcat ccgctactgc caatagcgct tctagtttgc gaagtgcacg gtcgctacgc
    68641 cagtctttag caagctcaac cgccgctttg gttaggtggc cttggtgcat ttgcagcttg
    68701 ctttcaaaac gctcaaacag agtaaacgcg tcagccgtac cgccagcaaa acctgcgagg
    68761 acttggttgt tgtagagtct acgaacctta cgggcattgc ctttcattac ggtgttgccc
    68821 agggatactt gtccatcacc cgcgatcacg actttgttgt tacgacgtac agatacaata
    68881 gtagtcacga cgtttgcctc ttattggttt taatttggtt atggaatgaa tatgtggacg
    68941 cgaggaatgg aattcaaggg agataatagt ggttctgggg aaaacatggt tctaagccct
    69001 aggggagcgt ttggcctagg gggcgagaaa aatagcctct acaagaacca caaaatatca
    69061 ttacaatatt tcgtcacgaa tataccgtca tctccttgaa aaaggagatc tctcacagcg
    69121 cctagcagac ttgattgatt tgagtgagcc aagcgcttca ggagatcttc actttcgcga
    69181 tgtatggact ccctccctcc agagggaact aaaattactg gtgactaaac cataatcttt
    69241 aggagtccat acatgaacaa gtctacgacc atagctattg atttagcaaa aagctcattc
    69301 caagtttgta agctagttgg caatcatgtc gctacagaga aatcattcag caaagccaaa
    69361 ctaaagtctt ggttactcaa gcaaccgcct tgcactgttg taatggagtc ctgtgctact
    69421 tcccactttt gggggcgctt ttgccaatca atggggcata aagtgatctt gatagcacca
    69481 aagaatgtat cgccatttcg taccaatcaa aaaacagata agaatgatgc aatggccatt
    69541 gctgtcacag ctaaacagcc taatgtccac ttcattgcgg tcaaatctgt cagggcgcag
    69601 tcacttcaat ccatcgacag gatgagacag catttggtcg atacaatcac ggctacaagc
    69661 aatatgatta gagcgcttat tgctgagttt ggtattgata tcccacgcgg aacttccgct
    69721 tttggaaagc aagtcccgtt tgttttagaa gacgccgaaa acggtctgcc agatatagtt
    69781 agagaacaaa tatcaacgat gtattggctt tatcaagatc tcattaaaga gaaagacaaa
    69841 atcgcagaac aactcaataa tgagattcag caacagcctg aatgtcgtga gctctctgct
    69901 cttgagggcg tgggcaatgt caacgcgctg gctttgtatc tcgcaatagg tgaaaacggc
    69961 ggcaacttca agaatggccg tgaagcttcc gcgtgcatcg gtctgacacc aaaacagtac
    70021 agcactggtg gcaagactgt acttttaggc atcggcaaaa aattcgcctg taaacgaata
    70081 cgagccaatt tgattcaagg tgctctcgct tttgttcggg ctgtcgaccg aagggagcct
    70141 aagacaacaa aagaagcttg ggtcaaaggc ctaatagaaa gagcggggct ccgaagagcg
    70201 gctgttgctc tcgctaacaa aacagtcaga acggcatggt caatgcttaa tcaccaccaa
    70261 ccataccaat tacccgaacc agtttaaaaa ccgtatttag attacaacca agagtaagac
    70321 gaaaacaggt aagaccgacc ctaacgagcc agatcatcct cacggtacca ggtacctttt
    70381 tcgcgaagtg gcattagggt gcgaaaacat caaggggcag agttcgctac tcaataagag
    70441 cccgaatatg cgcatgcttc ctacttattt ttgtcctcta gttgcaatct aacgggagtc
    70501 catatatgaa gatgacggag tcgatgcgat gattatcgac tcaatgcaat gattattgaa
    70561 tatttcgaaa gctactgcgc ttctttccaa atagcacaag gctcaatttt agcgcgctgt
    70621 agcttgtgct tttcgcgctc ggcatcgcgt ttaagcttgt aaggacccag tacgactcta
    70681 aaccagctgc tgttttcttt cttgcgaatt tggcttgaga tgccttggaa ggcaatgtcc
    70741 aacttacgag cttctgcctg tgctagcgtt ttgtacgcgc cgcactgcat gatgtaaggg
    70801 atcttagaaa ccacttgctc tttggcttgt acctcaacct cacgctttgg caaggtttcc
    70861 acgtagtccc atttttcttc aggtggcggt gggattggtt tcgccggctt tggtttcggc
    70921 ttaggtgctg gtttggtggc cactggagcc ggtttggctg gctctgggtc gttacttagt
    70981 aggtacaacc cgtaaccaaa gccactggcg agcaaaatcg ctagcaagcc actgcgccag
    71041 ggtttcttac cggaagttct cttttttgca gggcgacggc tggtgccttt gccccgtctt
    71101 acatagtctc ggtttgccac ttagattggt tctgattgaa ataactcact gacctcatgg
    71161 taaataccgc gaggtcaagt tgcaagtcag tatcgtgcca actacaagat tcttggagga
    71221 gccgcactgt cgcggatcac aagttcggta tccaataagc gagagcctgc gcgaacgtct
    71281 gcgcctttga gtacttcaag catcatatac atcgcttggc gaccaatctc atatcgtggc
    71341 tgagagacag tggttagcgg tggatcgcag tattgagcaa attgaatgtc atcaaagccc
    71401 actacagata agtcttgggg aactcgcaga cctagctttt tcgcttcttg catcgcgcca
    71461 atcgccatca cgtcgttgtg acagaatatt gcggttggtg gttcaggtag agcaagtagg
    71521 gtacgaacca atcgcgcgcc agcttcaaac gtaaagtcac ctttaaccgt gtaggctgga
    71581 ttcatcggca ggccagctcg gcgcaatgct tgttggtaac cttgctgtct aaaacggcac
    71641 aggaatgcgg tgtcaggacc ggcgatttgt gcgatacgct tatggcctaa attcgaaagg
    71701 tagttaaccg cctcaaacgc tgaggtgagg ttatcaatgt gaaccgttgg gagctcaagc
    71761 tctggtgcaa attcacatgc catgactatc ggtggcaagt ttttttgctc aggcttactg
    71821 atatcaaacg gtaggtcagt accgagtagc agca
//
