# Supplementary material for: Structure and Biosynthetic Gene Cluster of Sulfated Capsular Polysaccharide from the Marine Bacterium Vibrio sp. KMM 8419
Source: Int J Mol Sci. 2024 Dec 1;25(23):12927. doi: 10.3390/ijms252312927 (PMC11641403; doi:10.3390/ijms252312927)
Supplement: Supplementary file 1 [file ijms-25-12927-s001.zip › SupplDataS1S3.gbk]

LOCUS       1                      81205 bp    DNA     linear   UNK 01-JAN-1980
DEFINITION  1.
ACCESSION   1
VERSION     1
KEYWORDS    .
SOURCE      
  ORGANISM  
            .
COMMENT     ##antiSMASH-Data-START##
            Version      :: 7.1.0
            Run date     :: 2024-11-17 06:57:53
            NOTE: This is a single region extracted from a larger record!
            Orig. start  :: 35138
            Orig. end    :: 116343
            ##antiSMASH-Data-END##
FEATURES             Location/Qualifiers
     protocluster    1..81205
                     /aStool="rule-based-clusters"
                     /category="saccharide"
                     /contig_edge="False"
                     /core_location="[10000:71205]"
                     /cutoff="20000"
                     /detection_rule="minimum(2, [Alpha-amylase,
                     Alpha-amylase_C, Bac_transf, CBM_48, Capsule_synth,
                     DegT_DnrJ_EryC1, Epimerase_2, Glyco_tran_28_C,
                     Glyco_transf_28, Glyco_transf_8, Glyco_transf_8C,
                     Glyco_transf_9, Glycos_transf_1, Glycos_transf_2,
                     Glycos_transf_4, MannoseP_isomer, PIG-L, Poly_export,
                     Polysacc_synt, Polysacc_synt_2, RmlD_sub_bind, Wzy_C,
                     dTDP_sugar_isom])"
                     /neighbourhood="10000"
                     /product="saccharide"
                     /protocluster_number="1"
                     /tool="antismash"
     proto_core      10001..71205
                     /aStool="rule-based-clusters"
                     /tool="antismash"
                     /cutoff="20000"
                     /detection_rule="minimum(2, [Alpha-amylase,
                     Alpha-amylase_C, Bac_transf, CBM_48, Capsule_synth,
                     DegT_DnrJ_EryC1, Epimerase_2, Glyco_tran_28_C,
                     Glyco_transf_28, Glyco_transf_8, Glyco_transf_8C,
                     Glyco_transf_9, Glycos_transf_1, Glycos_transf_2,
                     Glycos_transf_4, MannoseP_isomer, PIG-L, Poly_export,
                     Polysacc_synt, Polysacc_synt_2, RmlD_sub_bind, Wzy_C,
                     dTDP_sugar_isom])"
                     /neighbourhood="10000"
                     /product="saccharide"
                     /protocluster_number="1"
     cand_cluster    1..81205
                     /candidate_cluster_number="1"
                     /contig_edge="False"
                     /detection_rules="minimum(2, [Alpha-amylase,
                     Alpha-amylase_C, Bac_transf, CBM_48, Capsule_synth,
                     DegT_DnrJ_EryC1, Epimerase_2, Glyco_tran_28_C,
                     Glyco_transf_28, Glyco_transf_8, Glyco_transf_8C,
                     Glyco_transf_9, Glycos_transf_1, Glycos_transf_2,
                     Glycos_transf_4, MannoseP_isomer, PIG-L, Poly_export,
                     Polysacc_synt, Polysacc_synt_2, RmlD_sub_bind, Wzy_C,
                     dTDP_sugar_isom])"
                     /kind="single"
                     /product="saccharide"
                     /protoclusters="1"
                     /tool="antismash"
     region          1..81205
                     /candidate_cluster_numbers="1"
                     /contig_edge="False"
                     /product="saccharide"
                     /region_number="1"
                     /rules="minimum(2, [Alpha-amylase, Alpha-amylase_C,
                     Bac_transf, CBM_48, Capsule_synth, DegT_DnrJ_EryC1,
                     Epimerase_2, Glyco_tran_28_C, Glyco_transf_28,
                     Glyco_transf_8, Glyco_transf_8C, Glyco_transf_9,
                     Glycos_transf_1, Glycos_transf_2, Glycos_transf_4,
                     MannoseP_isomer, PIG-L, Poly_export, Polysacc_synt,
                     Polysacc_synt_2, RmlD_sub_bind, Wzy_C, dTDP_sugar_isom])"
                     /tool="antismash"
     CDS             complement(472..3258)
                     /gene_functions="regulatory (smcogs) SMCOG1003:sensor
                     histidine kinase (Score: 282.3; E-value: 1.7e-85)"
                     /gene_kind="regulatory"
                     /locus_tag="ctg1_33"
                     /transl_table=11
                     /translation="MSAAIRNLTLRTKTSLIVLGLLVVVLTMSYQVIQSLMDRNAEAKE
                     TIELLNVAHSLDNIAHHFAVERGLSEGYKSNLDETTKQKLITARAQADKASEQWRSLSS
                     KHSDIEQAFSEQIQLLDRAIEHTVMVREFVDHGVGEYSFKHYSGLIEQALTIYDALVSS
                     IESPDLVDDLLHHVHLLWLKERAGQSRGILNGIFAAPEQAILNDKMIDAGYYIRSFDWN
                     LRLLRQHAPESLYMPIINWGVHKQIDDIESTFVTSGTLEDGLEDITPEFWFPLATQRIE
                     RIRSILDLQNQQISQQAMQTVLNTNRNLVLGALGLALAIICLVVLLFMSRQLVQRLEAL
                     LDATKHVGQGDYKISLPQHHFNQTDEISRLSTGFINMADSLALKEQQMLEHNQQLQQAT
                     EEARSAARAKSEFLSTMSHEIRTPMNGVIGMTDLLLDTELDEQQFKLARTSRDSAESLL
                     AIINDILDFSKFEAGKIDLEQLEFNLVELIEDIGATLYLGASQKKLELICPANPVLSQW
                     HIGDPGRIRQILVNLIGNAVKFTEQGQVAVYVSVQPKNEQIDSVKFSVVDSGIGIEKAH
                     QDKLFDKFTQADSSTTRKYGGTGLGLSISKKLVELMGGEIGVHSEIGEGSTFWFEVPLP
                     HLAEKDVHYAPKGDLKQQRILVVDDNPINRQLVGQLLSNWAIEYQQASSAQEAMSMLTK
                     AYDTGAPYSIAILDYEMPQTNGIQLARGIKADDNLRSTRLVMLSSVVQRGDMKLVKDNG
                     FSAYLTKPTQQAELFDVLSRVAALDGVDDQSMLFITKHSPTQAPEFHAHVLVVDDMKTN
                     QVVVKSLLSKFKVSVDVVENGQQALDILRERSFDIVFMDCQMPVMDGFEATTMIRKPES
                     KVVDPNVTIIAMTANAMQGDRERCLEVGMDDYITKPINSKMLLATLEKWLTTARQSA"
     PFAM_domain     complement(508..852)
                     /aSDomain="Response_reg"
                     /aSTool="clusterhmmer"
                     /database="35.0"
                     /db_xref="PF00072.27"
                     /db_xref="GO:0000160"
                     /description="Response regulator receiver domain"
                     /detection="hmmscan"
                     /domain_id="clusterhmmer_ctg1_33_0005"
                     /evalue="3.80E-27"
                     /gene_ontologies="GO:0000160: phosphorelay signal
                     transduction system"
                     /label="ctg1_33"
                     /locus_tag="ctg1_33"
                     /protein_end="917"
                     /protein_start="802"
                     /score="94.8"
                     /tool="antismash"
                     /translation="VLVVDDMKTNQVVVKSLLSKFKVSVDVVENGQQALDILRERSFDI
                     VFMDCQMPVMDGFEATTMIRKPESKVVDPNVTIIAMTANAMQGDRERCLEVGMDDYITK
                     PINSKMLLATL"
     PFAM_domain     complement(949..1296)
                     /aSDomain="Response_reg"
                     /aSTool="clusterhmmer"
                     /database="35.0"
                     /db_xref="PF00072.27"
                     /db_xref="GO:0000160"
                     /description="Response regulator receiver domain"
                     /detection="hmmscan"
                     /domain_id="clusterhmmer_ctg1_33_0004"
                     /evalue="2.10E-16"
                     /gene_ontologies="GO:0000160: phosphorelay signal
                     transduction system"
                     /label="ctg1_33"
                     /locus_tag="ctg1_33"
                     /protein_end="770"
                     /protein_start="654"
                     /score="60.2"
                     /tool="antismash"
                     /translation="ILVVDDNPINRQLVGQLLSNWAIEYQQASSAQEAMSMLTKAYDTG
                     APYSIAILDYEMPQTNGIQLARGIKADDNLRSTRLVMLSSVVQRGDMKLVKDNGFSAYL
                     TKPTQQAELFDV"
     PFAM_domain     complement(1354..1701)
                     /aSDomain="HATPase_c"
                     /aSTool="clusterhmmer"
                     /database="35.0"
                     /db_xref="PF02518.29"
                     /description="Histidine kinase-, DNA gyrase B-, and
                     HSP90-like ATPase"
                     /detection="hmmscan"
                     /domain_id="clusterhmmer_ctg1_33_0003"
                     /evalue="2.30E-32"
                     /label="ctg1_33"
                     /locus_tag="ctg1_33"
                     /protein_end="635"
                     /protein_start="519"
                     /score="111.9"
                     /tool="antismash"
                     /translation="GDPGRIRQILVNLIGNAVKFTEQGQVAVYVSVQPKNEQIDSVKFS
                     VVDSGIGIEKAHQDKLFDKFTQADSSTTRKYGGTGLGLSISKKLVELMGGEIGVHSEIG
                     EGSTFWFEVPLP"
     PFAM_domain     complement(1840..2037)
                     /aSDomain="HisKA"
                     /aSTool="clusterhmmer"
                     /database="35.0"
                     /db_xref="PF00512.28"
                     /db_xref="GO:0000155"
                     /db_xref="GO:0007165"
                     /description="His Kinase A (phospho-acceptor) domain"
                     /detection="hmmscan"
                     /domain_id="clusterhmmer_ctg1_33_0002"
                     /evalue="2.40E-17"
                     /gene_ontologies="GO:0000155: phosphorelay sensor kinase
                     activity"
                     /gene_ontologies="GO:0007165: signal transduction"
                     /label="ctg1_33"
                     /locus_tag="ctg1_33"
                     /protein_end="473"
                     /protein_start="407"
                     /score="62.8"
                     /tool="antismash"
                     /translation="AKSEFLSTMSHEIRTPMNGVIGMTDLLLDTELDEQQFKLARTSRD
                     SAESLLAIINDILDFSKFEAG"
     PFAM_domain     complement(2395..3084)
                     /aSDomain="NIT"
                     /aSTool="clusterhmmer"
                     /database="35.0"
                     /db_xref="PF08376.13"
                     /description="Nitrate and nitrite sensing"
                     /detection="hmmscan"
                     /domain_id="clusterhmmer_ctg1_33_0001"
                     /evalue="2.20E-15"
                     /label="ctg1_33"
                     /locus_tag="ctg1_33"
                     /protein_end="288"
                     /protein_start="58"
                     /score="57.9"
                     /tool="antismash"
                     /translation="IAHHFAVERGLSEGYKSNLDETTKQKLITARAQADKASEQWRSLS
                     SKHSDIEQAFSEQIQLLDRAIEHTVMVREFVDHGVGEYSFKHYSGLIEQALTIYDALVS
                     SIESPDLVDDLLHHVHLLWLKERAGQSRGILNGIFAAPEQAILNDKMIDAGYYIRSFDW
                     NLRLLRQHAPESLYMPIINWGVHKQIDDIESTFVTSGTLEDGLEDITPEFWFPLATQRI
                     ERIRSILD"
     CDS             3516..4886
                     /locus_tag="ctg1_34"
                     /transl_table=11
                     /translation="MSAELAGQRQTNPSFIEATFKVSERKSTIGTEVYAGFITFLAMSY
                     ILAVNPAILGDIPGMDRGAVFTATALAAAFATLIMGVFGNYPVMLAPGMSMNGFFKGML
                     LSGSVALVWHEALLGIFFSGIIYLILSMTKIRKAMIESIPEDLKLAITVSLGLFIAFLG
                     LKNAGIIVSNPIILVSMGDILNPQVMIAYISIFIALGCMVRDIKLATFISFISAIILTI
                     LADTFMGTANAPLPEQLVAMPPSMAGSFGAIFDFSGLTAEKMFDLLFIVIIFLIVDFFD
                     GLSTIVGVGRDAGIIDKDGKVPNARSALVADAGGTVMGSLLGTTSVTAFSESGIASSQG
                     ARTGLAAVVVAGLFFVSLFLYPLFSLFSAAMVAPAMVVVGIYMIGRLGDIKWDKKESRI
                     AAFFTIMFTVLSFSPANGMAMGFISYAFSMVVAGKGKEVHPVIYVLSALFMTYLVLL"
     PFAM_domain     3609..4745
                     /aSDomain="Xan_ur_permease"
                     /aSTool="clusterhmmer"
                     /database="35.0"
                     /db_xref="PF00860.23"
                     /db_xref="GO:0016020"
                     /db_xref="GO:0022857"
                     /db_xref="GO:0055085"
                     /description="Permease family"
                     /detection="hmmscan"
                     /domain_id="clusterhmmer_ctg1_34_0006"
                     /evalue="2.10E-19"
                     /gene_ontologies="GO:0016020: membrane"
                     /gene_ontologies="GO:0022857: transmembrane transporter
                     activity"
                     /gene_ontologies="GO:0055085: transmembrane transport"
                     /label="ctg1_34"
                     /locus_tag="ctg1_34"
                     /protein_end="410"
                     /protein_start="31"
                     /score="69.6"
                     /tool="antismash"
                     /translation="EVYAGFITFLAMSYILAVNPAILGDIPGMDRGAVFTATALAAAFA
                     TLIMGVFGNYPVMLAPGMSMNGFFKGMLLSGSVALVWHEALLGIFFSGIIYLILSMTKI
                     RKAMIESIPEDLKLAITVSLGLFIAFLGLKNAGIIVSNPIILVSMGDILNPQVMIAYIS
                     IFIALGCMVRDIKLATFISFISAIILTILADTFMGTANAPLPEQLVAMPPSMAGSFGAI
                     FDFSGLTAEKMFDLLFIVIIFLIVDFFDGLSTIVGVGRDAGIIDKDGKVPNARSALVAD
                     AGGTVMGSLLGTTSVTAFSESGIASSQGARTGLAAVVVAGLFFVSLFLYPLFSLFSAAM
                     VAPAMVVVGIYMIGRLGDIKWDKKESRIAAFFTIMFTVL"
     CDS             complement(5073..5939)
                     /locus_tag="ctg1_35"
                     /transl_table=11
                     /translation="MIYSMTAYARKEVKGDWGSAVWEIRSVNQRYLETYFRLPEQFRGL
                     EPVLRERFRKRLARGKVECHLRFEANPAAKGELNINETLAKQVIGAANQVMALTGEDSR
                     INPFQVMQWPGVMETPEQDMDTINKALLDGFEGALTDFIEARGREGDNMKALIVQRLDA
                     ITEEVVRVRARMPEIIEWQRERLLGKFEEAKIELDASRVEQELILLAQKSDVAEELDRL
                     DSHVKETNSIMKKGGAVGRRLDFMMQEFNRESNTLASKSISTDITASGVELKVLIEQMR
                     EQIQNIE"
     PFAM_domain     complement(5076..5330)
                     /aSDomain="DUF1732"
                     /aSTool="clusterhmmer"
                     /database="35.0"
                     /db_xref="PF08340.14"
                     /description="Domain of unknown function (DUF1732)"
                     /detection="hmmscan"
                     /domain_id="clusterhmmer_ctg1_35_0008"
                     /evalue="1.70E-33"
                     /label="ctg1_35"
                     /locus_tag="ctg1_35"
                     /protein_end="288"
                     /protein_start="203"
                     /score="114.6"
                     /tool="antismash"
                     /translation="QELILLAQKSDVAEELDRLDSHVKETNSIMKKGGAVGRRLDFMMQ
                     EFNRESNTLASKSISTDITASGVELKVLIEQMREQIQNIE"
     aSDomain        complement(5076..5939)
                     /aSDomain="TIGR00255"
                     /aSTool="tigrfam"
                     /description="TIGR00255: TIGR00255 family protein"
                     /detection="hmmscan"
                     /domain_id="TIGRFam_ctg1_35_0001"
                     /evalue="1.80E-118"
                     /identifier="TIGR00255"
                     /label="ctg1_35"
                     /locus_tag="ctg1_35"
                     /protein_end="288"
                     /protein_start="0"
                     /score="393.4"
                     /tool="antismash"
                     /translation="MIYSMTAYARKEVKGDWGSAVWEIRSVNQRYLETYFRLPEQFRGL
                     EPVLRERFRKRLARGKVECHLRFEANPAAKGELNINETLAKQVIGAANQVMALTGEDSR
                     INPFQVMQWPGVMETPEQDMDTINKALLDGFEGALTDFIEARGREGDNMKALIVQRLDA
                     ITEEVVRVRARMPEIIEWQRERLLGKFEEAKIELDASRVEQELILLAQKSDVAEELDRL
                     DSHVKETNSIMKKGGAVGRRLDFMMQEFNRESNTLASKSISTDITASGVELKVLIEQMR
                     EQIQNIE"
     PFAM_domain     complement(5478..5936)
                     /aSDomain="YicC_N"
                     /aSTool="clusterhmmer"
                     /database="35.0"
                     /db_xref="PF03755.16"
                     /description="YicC-like family, N-terminal region"
                     /detection="hmmscan"
                     /domain_id="clusterhmmer_ctg1_35_0007"
                     /evalue="1.10E-41"
                     /label="ctg1_35"
                     /locus_tag="ctg1_35"
                     /protein_end="154"
                     /protein_start="1"
                     /score="142.9"
                     /tool="antismash"
                     /translation="IYSMTAYARKEVKGDWGSAVWEIRSVNQRYLETYFRLPEQFRGLE
                     PVLRERFRKRLARGKVECHLRFEANPAAKGELNINETLAKQVIGAANQVMALTGEDSRI
                     NPFQVMQWPGVMETPEQDMDTINKALLDGFEGALTDFIEARGREGDNMK"
     CDS             6112..6828
                     /locus_tag="ctg1_36"
                     /transl_table=11
                     /translation="MRPNDRAADQVRPIKITRNYTAYAEGSVLVEFGNTKVLCNATVEE
                     NVPRWLKGQGKGWVTAEYGMLPRSTHSRMRREAASGKQGGRTMEIQRLIARSLRAVVDL
                     EAMGEVMVTVDCDVIQADGGTRTASISGASVAMADAFAHLVAKGKLKANPMKGHVAAVS
                     VGILGEDILCDLEYTEDSAADTDMNVVMTEDGRMIEIQGTAEGEPFSHDELMALLASAN
                     KGIAEIVAAQKLALED"
     aSDomain        6115..6819
                     /aSDomain="TIGR01966"
                     /aSTool="tigrfam"
                     /description="RNasePH: ribonuclease PH"
                     /detection="hmmscan"
                     /domain_id="TIGRFam_ctg1_36_0002"
                     /evalue="4.70E-111"
                     /identifier="TIGR01966"
                     /label="ctg1_36"
                     /locus_tag="ctg1_36"
                     /protein_end="236"
                     /protein_start="1"
                     /score="367.6"
                     /tool="antismash"
                     /translation="RPNDRAADQVRPIKITRNYTAYAEGSVLVEFGNTKVLCNATVEEN
                     VPRWLKGQGKGWVTAEYGMLPRSTHSRMRREAASGKQGGRTMEIQRLIARSLRAVVDLE
                     AMGEVMVTVDCDVIQADGGTRTASISGASVAMADAFAHLVAKGKLKANPMKGHVAAVSV
                     GILGEDILCDLEYTEDSAADTDMNVVMTEDGRMIEIQGTAEGEPFSHDELMALLASANK
                     GIAEIVAAQKLAL"
     PFAM_domain     6139..6531
                     /aSDomain="RNase_PH"
                     /aSTool="clusterhmmer"
                     /database="35.0"
                     /db_xref="PF01138.24"
                     /description="3' exoribonuclease family, domain 1"
                     /detection="hmmscan"
                     /domain_id="clusterhmmer_ctg1_36_0009"
                     /evalue="7.90E-23"
                     /label="ctg1_36"
                     /locus_tag="ctg1_36"
                     /protein_end="140"
                     /protein_start="9"
                     /score="81.5"
                     /tool="antismash"
                     /translation="QVRPIKITRNYTAYAEGSVLVEFGNTKVLCNATVEENVPRWLKGQ
                     GKGWVTAEYGMLPRSTHSRMRREAASGKQGGRTMEIQRLIARSLRAVVDLEAMGEVMVT
                     VDCDVIQADGGTRTASISGASVAMADA"
     PFAM_domain     6586..6780
                     /aSDomain="RNase_PH_C"
                     /aSTool="clusterhmmer"
                     /database="35.0"
                     /db_xref="PF03725.18"
                     /description="3' exoribonuclease family, domain 2"
                     /detection="hmmscan"
                     /domain_id="clusterhmmer_ctg1_36_0010"
                     /evalue="1.10E-09"
                     /label="ctg1_36"
                     /locus_tag="ctg1_36"
                     /protein_end="223"
                     /protein_start="158"
                     /score="38.3"
                     /tool="antismash"
                     /translation="VAAVSVGILGEDILCDLEYTEDSAADTDMNVVMTEDGRMIEIQGT
                     AEGEPFSHDELMALLASANK"
     CDS             7065..7706
                     /locus_tag="ctg1_37"
                     /transl_table=11
                     /translation="MKAYQREFIEFALEKEVLKFGEFTLKSGRKSPYFFNAGLFNTGRD
                     LARLGRFYAAALADSGIEFDVLFGPAYKGIPIATTTAVALADHHDIDTPYCFNRKEAKN
                     HGEGGNLVGSALEGRIMLVDDVITAGTAIRESMEIIKANGADLAGVLVAIDRQEKGKGE
                     LSAIQEVERDFGCAVISIVSLTDLITYLEEQGGNAEHLEAVKAYRAEFGI"
     aSDomain        7092..7625
                     /aSDomain="TIGR00336"
                     /aSTool="tigrfam"
                     /description="pyrE: orotate phosphoribosyltransferase"
                     /detection="hmmscan"
                     /domain_id="TIGRFam_ctg1_37_0003"
                     /evalue="3.90E-69"
                     /identifier="TIGR00336"
                     /label="ctg1_37"
                     /locus_tag="ctg1_37"
                     /protein_end="187"
                     /protein_start="9"
                     /score="229.8"
                     /tool="antismash"
                     /translation="EFALEKEVLKFGEFTLKSGRKSPYFFNAGLFNTGRDLARLGRFYA
                     AALADSGIEFDVLFGPAYKGIPIATTTAVALADHHDIDTPYCFNRKEAKNHGEGGNLVG
                     SALEGRIMLVDDVITAGTAIRESMEIIKANGADLAGVLVAIDRQEKGKGELSAIQEVER
                     DFGCAVISIVSLTDL"
     PFAM_domain     7200..7547
                     /aSDomain="Pribosyltran"
                     /aSTool="clusterhmmer"
                     /database="35.0"
                     /db_xref="PF00156.30"
                     /description="Phosphoribosyl transferase domain"
                     /detection="hmmscan"
                     /domain_id="clusterhmmer_ctg1_37_0011"
                     /evalue="6.90E-10"
                     /label="ctg1_37"
                     /locus_tag="ctg1_37"
                     /protein_end="161"
                     /protein_start="45"
                     /score="38.6"
                     /tool="antismash"
                     /translation="LARLGRFYAAALADSGIEFDVLFGPAYKGIPIATTTAVALADHHD
                     IDTPYCFNRKEAKNHGEGGNLVGSALEGRIMLVDDVITAGTAIRESMEIIKANGADLAG
                     VLVAIDRQEKGK"
     CDS             complement(7796..9205)
                     /locus_tag="ctg1_38"
                     /transl_table=11
                     /translation="MINKQRTLWFLLIAALLIRLLSLGFYPLMDTTESRYGEMARMMVE
                     TGNWLTPLFDYGVPFWGKPPLFTWMSAASVELFGLSEFTLRLPHWLAGVVVVAGAAWFA
                     KKNGYNPLVAAVVLSTTLVFSISAGAVMTDMALTLGLALAMIGFYQCWRGETLWGYVGF
                     IGLAIGLLAKGPVAIVLFGLAVFPWMVIQHGLIGAFVELWRRFPLIKGTLLMLAIALPW
                     YIMAERATPGFIDYFIVGEHYKRFVEPGWTGDLYGSGHEEPKGKIWLFWLLAVLPWSLI
                     LPVLMLVRAKFGLEQAKQNHGFTSFAIWWALSPLILFTVSSNILPTYVLPGTPAIGLLI
                     AIFWKNKDTIWLTIAALIVPVALIAATYMLSTGKIADSSDKHLILSLDPEVKIFYVYPR
                     SYSGQYYSNGQAKVLRTEEQLEGLDQFYLITFKDRMTQDFPRYQEQFDCSDVIAESHNR
                     GAILCKVKPQQ"
     PFAM_domain     complement(8495..9121)
                     /aSDomain="PMT"
                     /aSTool="clusterhmmer"
                     /database="35.0"
                     /db_xref="PF02366.21"
                     /db_xref="GO:0000030"
                     /db_xref="GO:0006493"
                     /db_xref="GO:0016020"
                     /description="Dolichyl-phosphate-mannose-protein
                     mannosyltransferase"
                     /detection="hmmscan"
                     /domain_id="clusterhmmer_ctg1_38_0012"
                     /evalue="1.90E-18"
                     /gene_ontologies="GO:0000030: mannosyltransferase activity"
                     /gene_ontologies="GO:0006493: protein O-linked
                     glycosylation"
                     /gene_ontologies="GO:0016020: membrane"
                     /label="ctg1_38"
                     /locus_tag="ctg1_38"
                     /protein_end="237"
                     /protein_start="28"
                     /score="67.1"
                     /tool="antismash"
                     /translation="MDTTESRYGEMARMMVETGNWLTPLFDYGVPFWGKPPLFTWMSAA
                     SVELFGLSEFTLRLPHWLAGVVVVAGAAWFAKKNGYNPLVAAVVLSTTLVFSISAGAVM
                     TDMALTLGLALAMIGFYQCWRGETLWGYVGFIGLAIGLLAKGPVAIVLFGLAVFPWMVI
                     QHGLIGAFVELWRRFPLIKGTLLMLAIALPWYIMAERATPGFIDYF"
     CDS             complement(9383..9877)
                     /gene_functions="biosynthetic-additional
                     (rule-based-clusters) CTP_transf_like"
                     /gene_kind="biosynthetic-additional"
                     /locus_tag="ctg1_39"
                     /sec_met_domain="CTP_transf_like (E-value: 9.2e-20,
                     bitscore: 68.8, seeds: 65, tool: rule-based-clusters)"
                     /transl_table=11
                     /translation="MTKKRLSRVIYPGTFDPITNGHLDLIERASTMFDEVIIAIAASPS
                     KNTMFTLDERVQFTREVTKHLDNVTAKGFSGLLVNFAEDEKANVLIRGLRTTVDFEYEF
                     GLTNMYRRLLPGLESVFLTPAEEHAFISSTLVREVAIHGGDVSQFVPPLIEQALQTKKV
                     V"
     aSDomain        complement(9395..9853)
                     /aSDomain="TIGR01510"
                     /aSTool="tigrfam"
                     /description="coaD_prev_kdtB: pantetheine-phosphate
                     adenylyltransferase"
                     /detection="hmmscan"
                     /domain_id="TIGRFam_ctg1_39_0004"
                     /evalue="6.10E-58"
                     /identifier="TIGR01510"
                     /label="ctg1_39"
                     /locus_tag="ctg1_39"
                     /protein_end="161"
                     /protein_start="8"
                     /score="193.2"
                     /tool="antismash"
                     /translation="VIYPGTFDPITNGHLDLIERASTMFDEVIIAIAASPSKNTMFTLD
                     ERVQFTREVTKHLDNVTAKGFSGLLVNFAEDEKANVLIRGLRTTVDFEYEFGLTNMYRR
                     LLPGLESVFLTPAEEHAFISSTLVREVAIHGGDVSQFVPPLIEQALQTK"
     PFAM_domain     complement(9464..9850)
                     /aSDomain="CTP_transf_like"
                     /aSTool="clusterhmmer"
                     /database="35.0"
                     /db_xref="PF01467.29"
                     /db_xref="GO:0003824"
                     /db_xref="GO:0009058"
                     /description="Cytidylyltransferase-like"
                     /detection="hmmscan"
                     /domain_id="clusterhmmer_ctg1_39_0013"
                     /evalue="6.00E-19"
                     /gene_ontologies="GO:0003824: catalytic activity"
                     /gene_ontologies="GO:0009058: biosynthetic process"
                     /label="ctg1_39"
                     /locus_tag="ctg1_39"
                     /protein_end="138"
                     /protein_start="9"
                     /score="68.8"
                     /tool="antismash"
                     /translation="IYPGTFDPITNGHLDLIERASTMFDEVIIAIAASPSKNTMFTLDE
                     RVQFTREVTKHLDNVTAKGFSGLLVNFAEDEKANVLIRGLRTTVDFEYEFGLTNMYRRL
                     LPGLESVFLTPAEEHAFISSTLVRE"
     aSDomain        complement(9674..9856)
                     /aSDomain="TIGR00125"
                     /aSTool="tigrfam"
                     /description="cyt_tran_rel: cytidyltransferase-like domain"
                     /detection="hmmscan"
                     /domain_id="TIGRFam_ctg1_39_0005"
                     /evalue="1.00E-18"
                     /identifier="TIGR00125"
                     /label="ctg1_39"
                     /locus_tag="ctg1_39"
                     /protein_end="68"
                     /protein_start="7"
                     /score="65.2"
                     /tool="antismash"
                     /translation="RVIYPGTFDPITNGHLDLIERASTMFDEVIIAIAASPSKNTMFTL
                     DERVQFTREVTKHLDN"
     CDS             10001..11035
                     /gene_functions="biosynthetic (rule-based-clusters)
                     saccharide: Glyco_transf_9"
                     /gene_kind="biosynthetic"
                     /locus_tag="ctg1_40"
                     /sec_met_domain="Glyco_transf_9 (E-value: 1.4e-18,
                     bitscore: 64.7, seeds: 18, tool: rule-based-clusters)"
                     /transl_table=11
                     /translation="MKNILVVRNDKIGDFMLAWPSFAMLKASMPDCRVTALVPSYTVAL
                     AKACPWIDEVIVDCGKNADKHTQKYLVQTLKGAKFDASINLFSTTYNALLVWKAKIPYR
                     LAPATKFAQFFYNRRIKQKRSQSAKPEYEYNLDLVRAFLTDQSIDIVEPRAPYFSFSLD
                     ALAKQKEKLAVELGLNKALPWIFVHAGSGGSANNLTLEQYSDLVAGIDGNFNVVLTAGP
                     GEEEKARELQVLLAEKQINSVVYDKNDGLVDFSCSLACASLFIAGSTGPLHIAAALDVP
                     TVGFFPAKRSATPLRWKPLNSDGRHLAFSPPQAEDKASQENMTRIDIAKVTQELNLWAA
                     QYLS"
     PFAM_domain     10211..10930
                     /aSDomain="Glyco_transf_9"
                     /aSTool="clusterhmmer"
                     /database="35.0"
                     /db_xref="PF01075.20"
                     /db_xref="GO:0016757"
                     /description="Glycosyltransferase family 9
                     (heptosyltransferase)"
                     /detection="hmmscan"
                     /domain_id="clusterhmmer_ctg1_40_0014"
                     /evalue="7.10E-17"
                     /gene_ontologies="GO:0016757: glycosyltransferase activity"
                     /label="ctg1_40"
                     /locus_tag="ctg1_40"
                     /protein_end="310"
                     /protein_start="70"
                     /score="61.7"
                     /tool="antismash"
                     /translation="LVQTLKGAKFDASINLFSTTYNALLVWKAKIPYRLAPATKFAQFF
                     YNRRIKQKRSQSAKPEYEYNLDLVRAFLTDQSIDIVEPRAPYFSFSLDALAKQKEKLAV
                     ELGLNKALPWIFVHAGSGGSANNLTLEQYSDLVAGIDGNFNVVLTAGPGEEEKARELQV
                     LLAEKQINSVVYDKNDGLVDFSCSLACASLFIAGSTGPLHIAAALDVPTVGFFPAKRSA
                     TPLRWKPLNSDGRHLAFS"
     CDS             complement(11004..11783)
                     /gene_functions="biosynthetic (rule-based-clusters)
                     saccharide: Glycos_transf_2"
                     /gene_kind="biosynthetic"
                     /locus_tag="ctg1_41"
                     /sec_met_domain="Glycos_transf_2 (E-value: 6.4e-17,
                     bitscore: 59.4, seeds: 256, tool: rule-based-clusters)"
                     /transl_table=11
                     /translation="MTKPTLAVALIVKNESKHLRACLETVQGWVDEIVILDSGSSDDTK
                     AIAEEMGAKFYTNSDWPGFGRQRQIAQSHVQSDFVFWLDADERVTPELKVSILEAVSKN
                     APTTIYQFARLSWVFGRFIKHCGWYPDKVLRLYPTKLTQYNDSLVHEKVETDKSMTIET
                     LQGDLIHYTYDDIHHYLVKSAGYAKAWAEQREKRGKKSSISQGILHAVACFVKMYIVKA
                     GFLDGKQGLLLCLLSAHSTFVKYADLWVRTSTEPPKG"
     PFAM_domain     complement(11436..11762)
                     /aSDomain="Glycos_transf_2"
                     /aSTool="clusterhmmer"
                     /database="35.0"
                     /db_xref="PF00535.29"
                     /description="Glycosyl transferase family 2"
                     /detection="hmmscan"
                     /domain_id="clusterhmmer_ctg1_41_0015"
                     /evalue="2.00E-14"
                     /label="ctg1_41"
                     /locus_tag="ctg1_41"
                     /protein_end="116"
                     /protein_start="7"
                     /score="53.9"
                     /tool="antismash"
                     /translation="VALIVKNESKHLRACLETVQGWVDEIVILDSGSSDDTKAIAEEMG
                     AKFYTNSDWPGFGRQRQIAQSHVQSDFVFWLDADERVTPELKVSILEAVSKNAPTTIYQ
                     FARLS"
     CDS             complement(11820..12893)
                     /gene_functions="biosynthetic (rule-based-clusters)
                     saccharide: Glyco_transf_9"
                     /gene_kind="biosynthetic"
                     /locus_tag="ctg1_42"
                     /sec_met_domain="Glyco_transf_9 (E-value: 8.3e-52,
                     bitscore: 173.5, seeds: 18, tool: rule-based-clusters)"
                     /transl_table=11
                     /translation="MTECAGTMALFTSPPQSICILRLSAIGDVCNTIAAVQAIQAHWPK
                     TQITWVTGSLEAKLLKSIQGVNIVVFDKKAGWRGYRDLWRQLHGQQFDALLHMQYALRA
                     SIATLGIKAKYKLGFDADRAQDFQQLFTNVKVPSPQKMHVLDGLLAFNDTLGIPAEFPS
                     WQLNYSQQHADWVEPLLVGQRNLIIVPAASKGYKNWTAEGYVAVINHAVEKGWEVILAG
                     SPAAIEVELGAKIEALCPHTINNVIGQSSLMQMLALLDMGDLVIAPDTGPTHMANAMQT
                     PVIGLYAHHNPQRTGPYRYLDYVVSAYEEAIVAETGKASRELEWRARVKDKQAMQRIKA
                     DSVIAMFDHVVKSEALQ"
     PFAM_domain     complement(11937..12653)
                     /aSDomain="Glyco_transf_9"
                     /aSTool="clusterhmmer"
                     /database="35.0"
                     /db_xref="PF01075.20"
                     /db_xref="GO:0016757"
                     /description="Glycosyltransferase family 9
                     (heptosyltransferase)"
                     /detection="hmmscan"
                     /domain_id="clusterhmmer_ctg1_42_0016"
                     /evalue="1.60E-49"
                     /gene_ontologies="GO:0016757: glycosyltransferase activity"
                     /label="ctg1_42"
                     /locus_tag="ctg1_42"
                     /protein_end="319"
                     /protein_start="80"
                     /score="168.6"
                     /tool="antismash"
                     /translation="RDLWRQLHGQQFDALLHMQYALRASIATLGIKAKYKLGFDADRAQ
                     DFQQLFTNVKVPSPQKMHVLDGLLAFNDTLGIPAEFPSWQLNYSQQHADWVEPLLVGQR
                     NLIIVPAASKGYKNWTAEGYVAVINHAVEKGWEVILAGSPAAIEVELGAKIEALCPHTI
                     NNVIGQSSLMQMLALLDMGDLVIAPDTGPTHMANAMQTPVIGLYAHHNPQRTGPYRYLD
                     YVVSAYEEAIVAETGKA"
     CDS             13041..13856
                     /gene_functions="biosynthetic (rule-based-clusters)
                     saccharide: Glycos_transf_2"
                     /gene_kind="biosynthetic"
                     /locus_tag="ctg1_43"
                     /sec_met_domain="Glycos_transf_2 (E-value: 4.4e-16,
                     bitscore: 56.7, seeds: 256, tool: rule-based-clusters)"
                     /transl_table=11
                     /translation="MRYEVIMSAYNDADVLQLTLSGYLNQVDKDFGICVADDGSGPDIK
                     QLVEEFQRKGLRIRHIWHEDKGFRRTVILNKAVASSQAERIIFTDSDCIPHPCFVADHK
                     AASRPKRLVTGPRVYLGPDITQWLKNGDSSIIELNRTSLLIWLSIRKQLSKIEQAIRYP
                     AWLLPFFNRMKTVWPYGANFAVDRQDLLLVNGFDEDFLGWGGEDVDLSHRLSLVGVTAH
                     SSLGRAVVYHLEHPIREADDGDETLTQLKQQKLNTTAAYCRNGMNKWLD"
     PFAM_domain     13053..13433
                     /aSDomain="Glycos_transf_2"
                     /aSTool="clusterhmmer"
                     /database="35.0"
                     /db_xref="PF00535.29"
                     /description="Glycosyl transferase family 2"
                     /detection="hmmscan"
                     /domain_id="clusterhmmer_ctg1_43_0017"
                     /evalue="1.70E-13"
                     /label="ctg1_43"
                     /locus_tag="ctg1_43"
                     /protein_end="131"
                     /protein_start="4"
                     /score="50.9"
                     /tool="antismash"
                     /translation="VIMSAYNDADVLQLTLSGYLNQVDKDFGICVADDGSGPDIKQLVE
                     EFQRKGLRIRHIWHEDKGFRRTVILNKAVASSQAERIIFTDSDCIPHPCFVADHKAASR
                     PKRLVTGPRVYLGPDITQWLKNG"
     PFAM_domain     13575..13745
                     /aSDomain="Glyco_transf_7C"
                     /aSTool="clusterhmmer"
                     /database="35.0"
                     /db_xref="PF02709.17"
                     /description="N-terminal domain of galactosyltransferase"
                     /detection="hmmscan"
                     /domain_id="clusterhmmer_ctg1_43_0018"
                     /evalue="7.10E-11"
                     /label="ctg1_43"
                     /locus_tag="ctg1_43"
                     /protein_end="235"
                     /protein_start="178"
                     /score="41.8"
                     /tool="antismash"
                     /translation="YGANFAVDRQDLLLVNGFDEDFLGWGGEDVDLSHRLSLVGVTAHS
                     SLGRAVVYHLEH"
     CDS             13897..14607
                     /locus_tag="ctg1_44"
                     /transl_table=11
                     /translation="MQQVSPNPNTMIWYDSTFISAPDEQLFCSDYWQKQDKVLGSAQGR
                     GTTWFVETEHLPAALRHYRRGGLFGKLVRDQYWFNGWHNTRSFREFSLLSKLIEADVNV
                     PRPLAAMAVRSGLYYRADLLSEKIANAQDLVAILQSGALEKLAYHRIGAEIRAMHDVGV
                     NHTDLNIHNLLIDDQNKVWIIDFDKCAEQPGESWKQDNLSRLKRSFEKELGRYHIHWQL
                     EDFDELLKGYELGK"
     PFAM_domain     13984..14592
                     /aSDomain="Kdo"
                     /aSTool="clusterhmmer"
                     /database="35.0"
                     /db_xref="PF06293.17"
                     /description="Lipopolysaccharide kinase (Kdo/WaaP) family"
                     /detection="hmmscan"
                     /domain_id="clusterhmmer_ctg1_44_0019"
                     /evalue="2.60E-60"
                     /label="ctg1_44"
                     /locus_tag="ctg1_44"
                     /protein_end="232"
                     /protein_start="29"
                     /score="203.5"
                     /tool="antismash"
                     /translation="DYWQKQDKVLGSAQGRGTTWFVETEHLPAALRHYRRGGLFGKLVR
                     DQYWFNGWHNTRSFREFSLLSKLIEADVNVPRPLAAMAVRSGLYYRADLLSEKIANAQD
                     LVAILQSGALEKLAYHRIGAEIRAMHDVGVNHTDLNIHNLLIDDQNKVWIIDFDKCAEQ
                     PGESWKQDNLSRLKRSFEKELGRYHIHWQLEDFDELLKGY"
     CDS             complement(14710..15648)
                     /locus_tag="ctg1_45"
                     /transl_table=11
                     /translation="MTLNGGIIVIDDSDITFVVQGPVQQTPGREQIEGITQRCLASIRQ
                     FFPSSTIILSTWENQPIEGLDYDVLVESVDPGSNKVFNDGTPLVLNNNRQLKSSNAGLA
                     AVSSRYAVKLRSDNLLSGRAFVDTYCKYYDLPRAAKFQYFKQRIITSSAFFIGSHYGKT
                     VHFHKSDLFDFGLTEDLLKVWPNKPIPEIHFELNSGKKQRYPATEQFLTLSWLSDLLGE
                     PLHINSKADDSANLPSTFWGDFIANNIIVDTPEALQLDVTERFYQRGNLSLEYDLEDWL
                     ALNHGSKPKLDKKRAERAFKQFCGRIARRLP"
     PFAM_domain     complement(14719..15606)
                     /aSDomain="WavE"
                     /aSTool="clusterhmmer"
                     /database="35.0"
                     /db_xref="PF07507.14"
                     /description="WavE lipopolysaccharide synthesis"
                     /detection="hmmscan"
                     /domain_id="clusterhmmer_ctg1_45_0020"
                     /evalue="4.80E-88"
                     /label="ctg1_45"
                     /locus_tag="ctg1_45"
                     /protein_end="310"
                     /protein_start="14"
                     /score="295.4"
                     /tool="antismash"
                     /translation="ITFVVQGPVQQTPGREQIEGITQRCLASIRQFFPSSTIILSTWEN
                     QPIEGLDYDVLVESVDPGSNKVFNDGTPLVLNNNRQLKSSNAGLAAVSSRYAVKLRSDN
                     LLSGRAFVDTYCKYYDLPRAAKFQYFKQRIITSSAFFIGSHYGKTVHFHKSDLFDFGLT
                     EDLLKVWPNKPIPEIHFELNSGKKQRYPATEQFLTLSWLSDLLGEPLHINSKADDSANL
                     PSTFWGDFIANNIIVDTPEALQLDVTERFYQRGNLSLEYDLEDWLALNHGSKPKLDKKR
                     AERAFKQFCGRIARR"
     CDS             complement(15638..16381)
                     /locus_tag="ctg1_46"
                     /transl_table=11
                     /translation="MIVIPMAGMSSRFFKAGYDKPKYMLMAHGKTLFDHAVESFSLYFK
                     SEHFLFIVRDVYDTPAFVEQQANTLGISNFDIVILNDETRGQAETVTLGLEKWKASQQS
                     SKDQTLTIFNIDTFRPNFKFPDLNTLGDGYLEVFRGTGDNWSFAKPISDDSTEVVQTAE
                     KNPISDLCCTGLYHFHSLEQYLEAYYHYLTKPQEQWEKGELYVAPLYNELIQASRKIHY
                     HLIPREEVIFCGVPSEYSDFLKRDA"
     CDS             complement(16378..17967)
                     /locus_tag="ctg1_47"
                     /transl_table=11
                     /translation="MFLIMSAAYVGQELQSEFGMIPPSFLPLGNRRLFQHQVKLAPKGV
                     KVYLSIPESYQVSSTDKRWLESENVDVLETPDGLSLGASLVAALNLSEHSLDTPLHVLF
                     GDTLFTELPRGDDIVGVSDVTDSYNWAVVTNDDMQWLKDSHNQIESNSHNVVNGYFKFS
                     SPRQLIKSVTQSNWNFLNGLNRYHKQVGLTPAFSNHWLDFGHVNTYYRSKASFTTQRAF
                     NELKINSSWVEKSSVKSHKIAAEANWFAKLPFSLRGFIPQFLGSTVESNQVSYRLEYLH
                     QTALNELYVFSDLPPAIWEKILLGSIEFLKSCLKEHTPADTAANHLNELFGNKTAVRLS
                     EYCTDNGIKLTDKWQFNNEPPVSLTEVLSHSSQHLPCNKGWPSSVLHGDFCFSNILYDF
                     RAARIKTIDPRGMTPDGTLTIYGDIRYDIAKLSHSILGMYDWIIAGYYDVEIEQNQIHF
                     HIDEPARHKTIQQRFIELIADEFDISAVSLMAMQIQLFLSMLPLHNDDKKRQQALFSNA
                     FRLFFLMKRLEK"
     CDS             complement(17958..18395)
                     /locus_tag="ctg1_48"
                     /transl_table=11
                     /translation="MFSHSLFVQSSFVDKKESKLKRLVVDLDGTLTQANTSDYRNVLPR
                     EDVIQKLREYKSQGFDITISTARNMRTYEGNVGKINIHTLPIITEWLDKHNVPYDEILV
                     GKPWCGHDGFYIDDRAVRPSEFADLSREQINELLEKEKACS"
     aSDomain        complement(17961..18338)
                     /aSDomain="TIGR01689"
                     /aSTool="tigrfam"
                     /description="EcbF-BcbF: capsule biosynthesis phosphatase"
                     /detection="hmmscan"
                     /domain_id="TIGRFam_ctg1_48_0006"
                     /evalue="6.40E-68"
                     /identifier="TIGR01689"
                     /label="ctg1_48"
                     /locus_tag="ctg1_48"
                     /protein_end="145"
                     /protein_start="19"
                     /score="224.5"
                     /tool="antismash"
                     /translation="LKRLVVDLDGTLTQANTSDYRNVLPREDVIQKLREYKSQGFDITI
                     STARNMRTYEGNVGKINIHTLPIITEWLDKHNVPYDEILVGKPWCGHDGFYIDDRAVRP
                     SEFADLSREQINELLEKEKACS"
     aSDomain        complement(18018..18335)
                     /aSDomain="TIGR01681"
                     /aSTool="tigrfam"
                     /description="HAD-SF-IIIC: HAD phosphatase, family IIIC"
                     /detection="hmmscan"
                     /domain_id="TIGRFam_ctg1_48_0007"
                     /evalue="2.90E-10"
                     /identifier="TIGR01681"
                     /label="ctg1_48"
                     /locus_tag="ctg1_48"
                     /protein_end="126"
                     /protein_start="20"
                     /score="39.1"
                     /tool="antismash"
                     /translation="KRLVVDLDGTLTQANTSDYRNVLPREDVIQKLREYKSQGFDITIS
                     TARNMRTYEGNVGKINIHTLPIITEWLDKHNVPYDEILVGKPWCGHDGFYIDDRAVRPS
                     EF"
     PFAM_domain     complement(18132..18329)
                     /aSDomain="Hydrolase_3"
                     /aSTool="clusterhmmer"
                     /database="35.0"
                     /db_xref="PF08282.15"
                     /description="haloacid dehalogenase-like hydrolase"
                     /detection="hmmscan"
                     /domain_id="clusterhmmer_ctg1_48_0021"
                     /evalue="1.40E-05"
                     /label="ctg1_48"
                     /locus_tag="ctg1_48"
                     /protein_end="88"
                     /protein_start="22"
                     /score="25.1"
                     /tool="antismash"
                     /translation="LVVDLDGTLTQANTSDYRNVLPREDVIQKLREYKSQGFDITISTA
                     RNMRTYEGNVGKINIHTLPII"
     CDS             complement(18514..19761)
                     /gene_functions="biosynthetic (rule-based-clusters)
                     saccharide: Wzy_C"
                     /gene_kind="biosynthetic"
                     /locus_tag="ctg1_49"
                     /sec_met_domain="Wzy_C (E-value: 5.9e-19, bitscore: 66.1,
                     seeds: 81, tool: rule-based-clusters)"
                     /transl_table=11
                     /translation="MNTNCSNTPAWINTSSALFIALFFASYFNEGFNVFSALLALTAIA
                     TLVYHRKGETRPKIKELQLLNWTFGLFAIHLAIITLSAYLDLDTRSIGSSIEYPAKALL
                     LCIVSYAVIFTRVSIKSLCYGLALGAFLGCLISGFNVYIDHIRGFDALMPIQKGNAAIL
                     FSSLLFTLSLYWHKSQQKLAWFCLLGANLALAASVLSLSRGGWILAPLTYLIAAAVFFK
                     QVSRRYLAIAFLSLFTTILLVVATAPLSIEDRVAVAASQVKSEQGSVGVRIEMWKFAWQ
                     LFLDKPLLGWGEHALQPRLDLAVATGELSEYARGFNGNAHNSYLNALSQRGVIGFVGLM
                     AFLAVPGIFYLINLVKAKGEETKLCATLGGVNILSTAGFCVSQAHFLHNEGIVLYATTN
                     AILLGFLIRAKHAENH"
     PFAM_domain     complement(18742..19191)
                     /aSDomain="Wzy_C"
                     /aSTool="clusterhmmer"
                     /database="35.0"
                     /db_xref="PF04932.18"
                     /description="O-Antigen ligase"
                     /detection="hmmscan"
                     /domain_id="clusterhmmer_ctg1_49_0022"
                     /evalue="7.30E-19"
                     /label="ctg1_49"
                     /locus_tag="ctg1_49"
                     /protein_end="340"
                     /protein_start="190"
                     /score="68.0"
                     /tool="antismash"
                     /translation="NLALAASVLSLSRGGWILAPLTYLIAAAVFFKQVSRRYLAIAFLS
                     LFTTILLVVATAPLSIEDRVAVAASQVKSEQGSVGVRIEMWKFAWQLFLDKPLLGWGEH
                     ALQPRLDLAVATGELSEYARGFNGNAHNSYLNALSQRGVIGFVGLM"
     CDS             complement(19789..21066)
                     /gene_functions="biosynthetic (rule-based-clusters)
                     saccharide: Glycos_transf_1"
                     /gene_kind="biosynthetic"
                     /locus_tag="ctg1_50"
                     /sec_met_domain="Glycos_transf_1 (E-value: 5.1e-10,
                     bitscore: 36.7, seeds: 63, tool: rule-based-clusters)"
                     /transl_table=11
                     /translation="MIVRFVYTLLLAIVAPVFLYGLFKSKLGKPSVGKRWREHFGVTPP
                     LKRSSKSVIWFHAVSVGEVIAVTPLIKRYVAENPNSQIVITTTTPTGAEQAEKLSHIAE
                     HRYMPLDFCFAVKRFMRVIKPSKMIIVETELWPNTLHSVAHAGVPITVINARLSERSCR
                     RYQRIQPLFNTIAPTISVLCCQFDDDANRFKRLGVASERIYVTGSIKFDIHVSEQQIEQ
                     GRSLRASFGQERPVWIAASTHNGEDEHILEVHRQLLHKHPDLLLIIVPRHPERFNDVAK
                     LCHDHGFNTKKRSEMASALTAKTSIVVGDTMGEMMTYLAASDVCFMGGSLLGKKVGGHN
                     LLEPAAIGIPSLIGPSYFNFKEITQQLVDNQGTIVCENTEQIFCSVSKLIEKPSLASTM
                     GSASQQVVRRNQGALTRTLDSLPATV"
     PFAM_domain     complement(20428..20967)
                     /aSDomain="Glycos_transf_N"
                     /aSTool="clusterhmmer"
                     /database="35.0"
                     /db_xref="PF04413.19"
                     /description="3-Deoxy-D-manno-octulosonic-acid transferase
                     (kdotransferase)"
                     /detection="hmmscan"
                     /domain_id="clusterhmmer_ctg1_50_0023"
                     /evalue="5.50E-62"
                     /label="ctg1_50"
                     /locus_tag="ctg1_50"
                     /protein_end="213"
                     /protein_start="33"
                     /score="208.6"
                     /tool="antismash"
                     /translation="KRWREHFGVTPPLKRSSKSVIWFHAVSVGEVIAVTPLIKRYVAEN
                     PNSQIVITTTTPTGAEQAEKLSHIAEHRYMPLDFCFAVKRFMRVIKPSKMIIVETELWP
                     NTLHSVAHAGVPITVINARLSERSCRRYQRIQPLFNTIAPTISVLCCQFDDDANRFKRL
                     GVASERIYVTGSIKFDI"
     CDS             complement(21063..22478)
                     /locus_tag="ctg1_51"
                     /transl_table=11
                     /translation="MNQHSIAERHFHWIYALGFAVGLAFTFLYAQNQILTGDQTQMLYK
                     GYLGAYQDTWLSYGNAASAVGNVPGSLSTWLIGLPLLVWDSPWSPMVLLIALRIVSLVL
                     LDNVIKTMMPKKDNSLTRLLFLAIYWLNPWFLYDSLLYNPSYLCLFAAMHLWSATKMSQ
                     SKSFGYTFIHVLSIGLAMQLHYSWPILAVISVYLFYRQMGQVSWLGAISAVIALVLSLV
                     PYLQEYAVNDELSRESDRYIGYGLVHVYPVLKALLYWLRYGSMLFSNKVIAYGEFDWLT
                     QIQWLKLSALTLWKTLVFVVGAATVVISARFNWLWWKRVKPLCLRGRGNVEKQQWLELY
                     AFGAVVGVLISAALSPITFSYWHLILVYPFAILPILIGIRSVLVSKESGIMAPSKLTRF
                     VKRYKFTSYVATWFTYPEKRLLLLKAALGYLLVLNLLASHDSIKYSYNADYVQQTEHYL
                     MEESLISPNVKSQ"
     CDS             complement(22498..22902)
                     /locus_tag="ctg1_52"
                     /transl_table=11
                     /translation="MRALLDRLLQYRLVRFALTGGMATAIHIAVAFSFIHLVKDSVLYA
                     NIVGFSIAFVFSYFAQTVLVFRHKVNLGNALRFFMVQFGALMISQAISELFSDWNSYIR
                     IMMVVVILPIITYLIHKVWTYSGSSESTPH"
     PFAM_domain     complement(22528..22860)
                     /aSDomain="GtrA"
                     /aSTool="clusterhmmer"
                     /database="35.0"
                     /db_xref="PF04138.17"
                     /db_xref="GO:0000271"
                     /db_xref="GO:0016020"
                     /description="GtrA-like protein"
                     /detection="hmmscan"
                     /domain_id="clusterhmmer_ctg1_52_0024"
                     /evalue="4.00E-14"
                     /gene_ontologies="GO:0000271: polysaccharide biosynthetic
                     process"
                     /gene_ontologies="GO:0016020: membrane"
                     /label="ctg1_52"
                     /locus_tag="ctg1_52"
                     /protein_end="125"
                     /protein_start="14"
                     /score="52.9"
                     /tool="antismash"
                     /translation="RFALTGGMATAIHIAVAFSFIHLVKDSVLYANIVGFSIAFVFSYF
                     AQTVLVFRHKVNLGNALRFFMVQFGALMISQAISELFSDWNSYIRIMMVVVILPIITYL
                     IHKVWTY"
     CDS             complement(22905..23885)
                     /gene_functions="biosynthetic (rule-based-clusters)
                     saccharide: Glycos_transf_2"
                     /gene_functions="biosynthetic-additional (smcogs)
                     SMCOG1123:polyprenol-monophosphomannose synthase ppm1
                     (Score: 229; E-value: 1.5e-69)"
                     /gene_kind="biosynthetic"
                     /locus_tag="ctg1_53"
                     /sec_met_domain="Glycos_transf_2 (E-value: 8.1e-35,
                     bitscore: 117.7, seeds: 256, tool: rule-based-clusters)"
                     /transl_table=11
                     /translation="MTTNSPTISIICPCYNEEQVVSLFMERITTVLQQTEYDYEVILIN
                     DGSKDNTLSVIKQLQQQDAHIRVVNLSRNFGKEAALTAGIDLARGEVLIPIDADLQDPP
                     ELIHDFLEKWREGYDVVVAKRADRSTDSWAKKFSAEMFYKFHNAVAQVDIPENVGDFRL
                     INRRVVNAIQLLPENQRFMKGIFSWVGFKTAVVEYKREAREAGETSFNGWKLWNFALDG
                     ITSFSTAPLRIWLYIGSFISALAFIYGSFTVVKTLIYGIDAPGYASTITIMLFLGGVQL
                     IGIGVMGEYIGRLYMESKRRPTYIIEEDSIGSPSIVKSQDDNSSQ"
     PFAM_domain     complement(23379..23861)
                     /aSDomain="Glycos_transf_2"
                     /aSTool="clusterhmmer"
                     /database="35.0"
                     /db_xref="PF00535.29"
                     /description="Glycosyl transferase family 2"
                     /detection="hmmscan"
                     /domain_id="clusterhmmer_ctg1_53_0025"
                     /evalue="2.10E-34"
                     /label="ctg1_53"
                     /locus_tag="ctg1_53"
                     /protein_end="169"
                     /protein_start="8"
                     /score="118.9"
                     /tool="antismash"
                     /translation="SIICPCYNEEQVVSLFMERITTVLQQTEYDYEVILINDGSKDNTL
                     SVIKQLQQQDAHIRVVNLSRNFGKEAALTAGIDLARGEVLIPIDADLQDPPELIHDFLE
                     KWREGYDVVVAKRADRSTDSWAKKFSAEMFYKFHNAVAQVDIPENVGDFRLINRRVV"
     CDS             complement(23923..24957)
                     /gene_functions="biosynthetic (rule-based-clusters)
                     saccharide: Glyco_transf_9"
                     /gene_kind="biosynthetic"
                     /locus_tag="ctg1_54"
                     /sec_met_domain="Glyco_transf_9 (E-value: 6.4e-69,
                     bitscore: 229.6, seeds: 18, tool: rule-based-clusters)"
                     /transl_table=11
                     /translation="MKILVIGPSWVGDMVMSQSLYIELKNRYPEATIDVLAPAWCEPIL
                     GRMPQVNRSIEMPIGHGAFDLKGRWRIGRQLKQQGYTHAYVLPNSAKSALIPLFAGISN
                     RIGWKGETRYGLLTDLRPNKRIFQYYVERFVALASPKDAMLDEVRLDTCPRPKLSVDTQ
                     VQKQTLSKFSLTNDRVAIGMCPGAEFGPAKRWPDAHYAKVAQHAIDAGKQVWLFGSAKD
                     REVTEKIRNALTPEAQQHCYNVAGSTSLIEAVDLLAACDTVISNDSGLMHVSAAVGCNI
                     VAIYGSSSPDYTPPLGDRVQIVNTDIECRPCFKRECPLGHMNCLKQLEPSTVIAKLAAL
                     DIQS"
     aSDomain        complement(23938..24954)
                     /aSDomain="TIGR02195"
                     /aSTool="tigrfam"
                     /description="heptsyl_trn_II: lipopolysaccharide
                     heptosyltransferase II"
                     /detection="hmmscan"
                     /domain_id="TIGRFam_ctg1_54_0008"
                     /evalue="1.20E-141"
                     /identifier="TIGR02195"
                     /label="ctg1_54"
                     /locus_tag="ctg1_54"
                     /protein_end="340"
                     /protein_start="1"
                     /score="469.7"
                     /tool="antismash"
                     /translation="KILVIGPSWVGDMVMSQSLYIELKNRYPEATIDVLAPAWCEPILG
                     RMPQVNRSIEMPIGHGAFDLKGRWRIGRQLKQQGYTHAYVLPNSAKSALIPLFAGISNR
                     IGWKGETRYGLLTDLRPNKRIFQYYVERFVALASPKDAMLDEVRLDTCPRPKLSVDTQV
                     QKQTLSKFSLTNDRVAIGMCPGAEFGPAKRWPDAHYAKVAQHAIDAGKQVWLFGSAKDR
                     EVTEKIRNALTPEAQQHCYNVAGSTSLIEAVDLLAACDTVISNDSGLMHVSAAVGCNIV
                     AIYGSSSPDYTPPLGDRVQIVNTDIECRPCFKRECPLGHMNCLKQLEPSTVIAKLAAL"
     PFAM_domain     complement(23995..24753)
                     /aSDomain="Glyco_transf_9"
                     /aSTool="clusterhmmer"
                     /database="35.0"
                     /db_xref="PF01075.20"
                     /db_xref="GO:0016757"
                     /description="Glycosyltransferase family 9
                     (heptosyltransferase)"
                     /detection="hmmscan"
                     /domain_id="clusterhmmer_ctg1_54_0026"
                     /evalue="7.70E-68"
                     /gene_ontologies="GO:0016757: glycosyltransferase activity"
                     /label="ctg1_54"
                     /locus_tag="ctg1_54"
                     /protein_end="321"
                     /protein_start="68"
                     /score="228.6"
                     /tool="antismash"
                     /translation="RWRIGRQLKQQGYTHAYVLPNSAKSALIPLFAGISNRIGWKGETR
                     YGLLTDLRPNKRIFQYYVERFVALASPKDAMLDEVRLDTCPRPKLSVDTQVQKQTLSKF
                     SLTNDRVAIGMCPGAEFGPAKRWPDAHYAKVAQHAIDAGKQVWLFGSAKDREVTEKIRN
                     ALTPEAQQHCYNVAGSTSLIEAVDLLAACDTVISNDSGLMHVSAAVGCNIVAIYGSSSP
                     DYTPPLGDRVQIVNTDIECRPCFKRECPLGH"
     CDS             complement(24954..26723)
                     /locus_tag="ctg1_55"
                     /transl_table=11
                     /translation="MNILMALSQLEVTGAEVYATTVGNELTARGHNVFYVSDTLTKPHK
                     GDFFSLRFNKRSVPRRFWHVGYLVYLIKKHNIQLVHAHSRASSWSCHVACKITNTPMVT
                     TVHGRQPVHASRKKFHAMGDKALPVCEAIRDQLHNDLAVPMEQMEVSRNGIETSSFQWL
                     DAPNNTKPVVTIVGRLSGPKGELCYRLLDECLDAGKYDIRVVTGSKFESRFEKFSSSVN
                     FVGYTDDVPAMLGEADLVIGAGRVAMEALLCGRPTLAIGEATCIGIVDENNVDEAMATN
                     FGDIGPVDLDIDFTQIAALVEKGLSSSHCSQTTSETIRGNYSLTNIVDDIERIYQDVYV
                     TTLRREMPVIMYHRFIKDDSGKGVHGTYLHIDMFDKHMALLKKMGFETLTFEDLQDGRL
                     IRRLEANQRYIMLTVDDGYVDNLELMLPVLQKHDFKAVVYVVTGETFNRWDVENPSNPE
                     KSVPLMNAKQVKQLAESGHIEIGGHTLTHPKLDTLTDEQQRFEIIENKKALEATLGKSL
                     TSFAYPFGEHNQASKQIAKEAGYQYAVATNSGPLAFHQDPYQVRRIAIFPKTDVFGLWR
                     KVRGNYLFRKVKS"
     PFAM_domain     complement(25095..25511)
                     /aSDomain="Polysacc_deac_1"
                     /aSTool="clusterhmmer"
                     /database="35.0"
                     /db_xref="PF01522.24"
                     /db_xref="GO:0005975"
                     /db_xref="GO:0016810"
                     /description="Polysaccharide deacetylase"
                     /detection="hmmscan"
                     /domain_id="clusterhmmer_ctg1_55_0028"
                     /evalue="2.80E-30"
                     /gene_ontologies="GO:0005975: carbohydrate metabolic
                     process"
                     /gene_ontologies="GO:0016810: hydrolase activity, acting on
                     carbon-nitrogen (but not peptide) bonds"
                     /label="ctg1_55"
                     /locus_tag="ctg1_55"
                     /protein_end="543"
                     /protein_start="404"
                     /score="105.0"
                     /tool="antismash"
                     /translation="ANQRYIMLTVDDGYVDNLELMLPVLQKHDFKAVVYVVTGETFNRW
                     DVENPSNPEKSVPLMNAKQVKQLAESGHIEIGGHTLTHPKLDTLTDEQQRFEIIENKKA
                     LEATLGKSLTSFAYPFGEHNQASKQIAKEAGYQYA"
     PFAM_domain     complement(26250..26687)
                     /aSDomain="Glyco_transf_4"
                     /aSTool="clusterhmmer"
                     /database="35.0"
                     /db_xref="PF13439.9"
                     /description="Glycosyltransferase Family 4"
                     /detection="hmmscan"
                     /domain_id="clusterhmmer_ctg1_55_0027"
                     /evalue="4.40E-21"
                     /label="ctg1_55"
                     /locus_tag="ctg1_55"
                     /protein_end="158"
                     /protein_start="12"
                     /score="75.8"
                     /tool="antismash"
                     /translation="TGAEVYATTVGNELTARGHNVFYVSDTLTKPHKGDFFSLRFNKRS
                     VPRRFWHVGYLVYLIKKHNIQLVHAHSRASSWSCHVACKITNTPMVTTVHGRQPVHASR
                     KKFHAMGDKALPVCEAIRDQLHNDLAVPMEQMEVSRNGIETS"
     CDS             complement(27150..28091)
                     /gene_functions="biosynthetic (rule-based-clusters)
                     saccharide: RmlD_sub_bind"
                     /gene_functions="biosynthetic-additional (smcogs)
                     SMCOG1010:NAD-dependent epimerase/dehydratase (Score:
                     146.3; E-value: 2.2e-44)"
                     /gene_kind="biosynthetic"
                     /locus_tag="ctg1_56"
                     /sec_met_domain="RmlD_sub_bind (E-value: 2.6e-06, bitscore:
                     24.2, seeds: 37, tool: rule-based-clusters)"
                     /transl_table=11
                     /translation="MIIVTGGAGMIGSNIIKALNAAGLNDILVVDNLKNGRKFKNLVDL
                     DITDYMDRDDFLTQVMAGDDFGPIEAVFHEGACSATTEWDGKYVMLNNYEYSKELLHYC
                     LDREIPFLYASSAATYGETTVFKEERQYEGALNVYGYSKQQFDNYVRRLWADAEAHGEQ
                     LSQVTGFRYFNVYGPREQHKGSMASVAFHLNNQMNAGENPKLFEGSAHFKRDFVYVGDV
                     AKVNLWFMENGVSGIYNCGTGNAETFEAIAQAAIKHHGKGEIENIPFPDHLKGAYQEFT
                     QADLTNLRAAGCDVEFKTVAEGVAEYLAIVNK"
     aSDomain        complement(27159..28088)
                     /aSDomain="TIGR02197"
                     /aSTool="tigrfam"
                     /description="heptose_epim: ADP-glyceromanno-heptose
                     6-epimerase"
                     /detection="hmmscan"
                     /domain_id="TIGRFam_ctg1_56_0009"
                     /evalue="5.60E-124"
                     /identifier="TIGR02197"
                     /label="ctg1_56"
                     /locus_tag="ctg1_56"
                     /protein_end="311"
                     /protein_start="1"
                     /score="411.4"
                     /tool="antismash"
                     /translation="IIVTGGAGMIGSNIIKALNAAGLNDILVVDNLKNGRKFKNLVDLD
                     ITDYMDRDDFLTQVMAGDDFGPIEAVFHEGACSATTEWDGKYVMLNNYEYSKELLHYCL
                     DREIPFLYASSAATYGETTVFKEERQYEGALNVYGYSKQQFDNYVRRLWADAEAHGEQL
                     SQVTGFRYFNVYGPREQHKGSMASVAFHLNNQMNAGENPKLFEGSAHFKRDFVYVGDVA
                     KVNLWFMENGVSGIYNCGTGNAETFEAIAQAAIKHHGKGEIENIPFPDHLKGAYQEFTQ
                     ADLTNLRAAGCDVEFKTVAEGVAEYLAIV"
     PFAM_domain     complement(27369..28088)
                     /aSDomain="Epimerase"
                     /aSTool="clusterhmmer"
                     /database="35.0"
                     /db_xref="PF01370.24"
                     /description="NAD dependent epimerase/dehydratase family"
                     /detection="hmmscan"
                     /domain_id="clusterhmmer_ctg1_56_0029"
                     /evalue="2.60E-44"
                     /label="ctg1_56"
                     /locus_tag="ctg1_56"
                     /protein_end="241"
                     /protein_start="1"
                     /score="151.7"
                     /tool="antismash"
                     /translation="IIVTGGAGMIGSNIIKALNAAGLNDILVVDNLKNGRKFKNLVDLD
                     ITDYMDRDDFLTQVMAGDDFGPIEAVFHEGACSATTEWDGKYVMLNNYEYSKELLHYCL
                     DREIPFLYASSAATYGETTVFKEERQYEGALNVYGYSKQQFDNYVRRLWADAEAHGEQL
                     SQVTGFRYFNVYGPREQHKGSMASVAFHLNNQMNAGENPKLFEGSAHFKRDFVYVGDVA
                     KVNLWFMENGVSGIYNCG"
     CDS             28346..28570
                     /locus_tag="ctg1_57"
                     /transl_table=11
                     /translation="MKKIALIMAIAAGMASPAFAEAEGGAAGAGAGGAAAGSALTGGIV
                     IGTAAAVAVVAVASADDNNATTTSVSTTK"
     CDS             28748..29365
                     /locus_tag="ctg1_58"
                     /transl_table=11
                     /translation="MCSLLALTACSQRFQDVNATLSEAFLGADDVVMTAEEIRALPYAS
                     AYIRINDGAQIFVVLAFAEPNTATGVTQYKWMSSDRALFVYEKGRLVKTIGLFGDNLQG
                     VTRTEQTANSWQVNYDWMPDYRYGYQGIANRWGDGNETINTSVANYQTEKYSERVQFDA
                     LDHSLINEYWQDSKTGKTVRSIEYIGPQMAKVEFTVLKQPSM"
     PFAM_domain     28799..29347
                     /aSDomain="YjbF"
                     /aSTool="clusterhmmer"
                     /database="35.0"
                     /db_xref="PF11102.11"
                     /description="Group 4 capsule polysaccharide lipoprotein
                     gfcB, YjbF"
                     /detection="hmmscan"
                     /domain_id="clusterhmmer_ctg1_58_0030"
                     /evalue="4.40E-49"
                     /label="ctg1_58"
                     /locus_tag="ctg1_58"
                     /protein_end="200"
                     /protein_start="17"
                     /score="167.0"
                     /tool="antismash"
                     /translation="NATLSEAFLGADDVVMTAEEIRALPYASAYIRINDGAQIFVVLAF
                     AEPNTATGVTQYKWMSSDRALFVYEKGRLVKTIGLFGDNLQGVTRTEQTANSWQVNYDW
                     MPDYRYGYQGIANRWGDGNETINTSVANYQTEKYSERVQFDALDHSLINEYWQDSKTGK
                     TVRSIEYIGPQMAKVEFTVL"
     misc_feature    complement(29374..29388)
                     /note="TFBS match to CelR, Cellobiose uptake repressor,
                     confidence: weak, score: 20.05"
                     /tool="antismash"
     misc_feature    29375..29389
                     /note="TFBS match to CelR, Cellobiose uptake repressor,
                     confidence: weak, score: 20.05"
                     /tool="antismash"
     CDS             29432..30268
                     /locus_tag="ctg1_59"
                     /transl_table=11
                     /translation="MFYHGWRNIRCLQSRFLSRVQLSQVMLPRVMAYPLIVFTIFAAAF
                     PASSAELSIMLPQQSVRLDYPQPARLDTILRDTNKQARLANVQLDYVQAQLFSQDKQPV
                     IDSKKAQVLAQLEALQAYDASIGADKILDQIESSQFHYREFTSLDYDLVQSLRNGNPQL
                     VGHYQLNIGARNNKVKFLGAVNQPETIDHKAQWFLADYFNALGDIRLNSASHSTAFVIQ
                     PDGKVMEFAYGLWNFQPHFLAPGSIVYVPIKSLPSDFSNLNQDIVDLLRHKVNHNE"
     PFAM_domain     29579..29947
                     /aSDomain="Caps_syn_GfcC_N"
                     /aSTool="clusterhmmer"
                     /database="35.0"
                     /db_xref="PF20616.1"
                     /description="Capsule biosynthesis GfcC, N-terminal"
                     /detection="hmmscan"
                     /domain_id="clusterhmmer_ctg1_59_0031"
                     /evalue="1.20E-10"
                     /label="ctg1_59"
                     /locus_tag="ctg1_59"
                     /protein_end="172"
                     /protein_start="49"
                     /score="41.9"
                     /tool="antismash"
                     /translation="AELSIMLPQQSVRLDYPQPARLDTILRDTNKQARLANVQLDYVQA
                     QLFSQDKQPVIDSKKAQVLAQLEALQAYDASIGADKILDQIESSQFHYREFTSLDYDLV
                     QSLRNGNPQLVGHYQLNIG"
     PFAM_domain     30011..30253
                     /aSDomain="Caps_syn_GfcC_C"
                     /aSTool="clusterhmmer"
                     /database="35.0"
                     /db_xref="PF06251.14"
                     /description="Capsule biosynthesis GfcC C-terminal"
                     /detection="hmmscan"
                     /domain_id="clusterhmmer_ctg1_59_0032"
                     /evalue="1.90E-16"
                     /label="ctg1_59"
                     /locus_tag="ctg1_59"
                     /protein_end="274"
                     /protein_start="193"
                     /score="60.0"
                     /tool="antismash"
                     /translation="AQWFLADYFNALGDIRLNSASHSTAFVIQPDGKVMEFAYGLWNFQ
                     PHFLAPGSIVYVPIKSLPSDFSNLNQDIVDLLRHKV"
     CDS             30261..32456
                     /locus_tag="ctg1_60"
                     /transl_table=11
                     /translation="MNNKRLTPSMLSVAIATVLSSATHADVFKPATLTPSQSDFGGVGL
                     MQMPTGRMAAEGEFSINGDWTEHYHKYNVSLQLMPWLETTIRYTLVQDILYSSDPSFSG
                     DTKYTDKGIDFKIRLLEEGDYLPETSVGFRDFGGTGLFDGEFVAATKRFGNFDFTLGMG
                     WGYLGTRDNIANPFCKMSDGYCTRPSDTKGSGGMVDYERWFKGPAALFGGIEYQTPWQP
                     LRLKLEYDSNDYSQDFPVVRAGVDMTPATPWNVGALYRVGDWGDIRASYQRGNAVALGV
                     TLRTNFNDTKAYWLDEPMPEPRPAQVANSVDKVDWDKLAGELNAIAGYDDVAIERSGDA
                     VTIVGKQKKYRNRDEARERAARILANHLPAEITTYNIIETNLNLPQTETQIDANSFKQI
                     AQQQPLDQELTDTILEKEVENKTRAETEYDGFDRFQYSFRPTLAQSIGSAENFYLYELG
                     IDGSADVWATKNLNLSGTLHLNVVDNYDKFNYIVPPDGTNVPRVRTLFRAYVSDNTLWV
                     KNLQATYFQEFGNGFYGQVYGGYLETMFAGAGGELLYRPLNRNWAISADINLVSQRDPR
                     SAFGVYDQEDQNIPEFGRPFKAAVNQTTGFVTGYYMPEWSFLDSTLFKVGFGQFLAGDV
                     GTRLDFSKQFKSGVIAGAYASFTNLSSEEFGEGSFTKGFYVSIPFDIMTVKPSANRAFF
                     NWQPLTRDGGQMLGRKYELFSVTDARSPWLQRPSQVE"
     PFAM_domain     30366..32414
                     /aSDomain="YjbH"
                     /aSTool="clusterhmmer"
                     /database="35.0"
                     /db_xref="PF06082.14"
                     /description="Exopolysaccharide biosynthesis protein YbjH"
                     /detection="hmmscan"
                     /domain_id="clusterhmmer_ctg1_60_0033"
                     /evalue="9.00E-257"
                     /label="ctg1_60"
                     /locus_tag="ctg1_60"
                     /protein_end="718"
                     /protein_start="35"
                     /score="854.3"
                     /tool="antismash"
                     /translation="SQSDFGGVGLMQMPTGRMAAEGEFSINGDWTEHYHKYNVSLQLMP
                     WLETTIRYTLVQDILYSSDPSFSGDTKYTDKGIDFKIRLLEEGDYLPETSVGFRDFGGT
                     GLFDGEFVAATKRFGNFDFTLGMGWGYLGTRDNIANPFCKMSDGYCTRPSDTKGSGGMV
                     DYERWFKGPAALFGGIEYQTPWQPLRLKLEYDSNDYSQDFPVVRAGVDMTPATPWNVGA
                     LYRVGDWGDIRASYQRGNAVALGVTLRTNFNDTKAYWLDEPMPEPRPAQVANSVDKVDW
                     DKLAGELNAIAGYDDVAIERSGDAVTIVGKQKKYRNRDEARERAARILANHLPAEITTY
                     NIIETNLNLPQTETQIDANSFKQIAQQQPLDQELTDTILEKEVENKTRAETEYDGFDRF
                     QYSFRPTLAQSIGSAENFYLYELGIDGSADVWATKNLNLSGTLHLNVVDNYDKFNYIVP
                     PDGTNVPRVRTLFRAYVSDNTLWVKNLQATYFQEFGNGFYGQVYGGYLETMFAGAGGEL
                     LYRPLNRNWAISADINLVSQRDPRSAFGVYDQEDQNIPEFGRPFKAAVNQTTGFVTGYY
                     MPEWSFLDSTLFKVGFGQFLAGDVGTRLDFSKQFKSGVIAGAYASFTNLSSEEFGEGSF
                     TKGFYVSIPFDIMTVKPSANRAFFNWQPLTRDGGQMLGRKYELFSVTD"
     CDS             32835..33965
                     /gene_functions="biosynthetic (rule-based-clusters)
                     saccharide: Poly_export"
                     /gene_functions="transport (smcogs)
                     SMCOG1186:polysaccharide export protein (Score: 286.2;
                     E-value: 4.8e-87)"
                     /gene_kind="biosynthetic"
                     /locus_tag="ctg1_61"
                     /sec_met_domain="Poly_export (E-value: 7.2e-28, bitscore:
                     93.9, seeds: 183, tool: rule-based-clusters)"
                     /transl_table=11
                     /translation="MSKNSIAGVLTMVLLAGCSLPGSHLPTSHLLTSNKETETTQDSSL
                     EQQVSIYPLTAQQVVQFKQQIPQATSNPDLDLAIAKYEYRVGVGDVLNITIWDHPELTI
                     PAGSYRSSEEAGNWVHADGTIFYPYIGKVNVVGKSVTEIRIDIAKRLSKYIESPQVDVN
                     IAAFRSQKTYITGEVQKPGQQPITNIPLTLLDAVNRAGGLAEEADWRNVTLTRHGKEQS
                     LSLYALMQRGDLTQNLLLEPGDIVHVPRNDNQKVFVLGEVSSPQMLKIDRAGMSLTEAL
                     SSVGGINEVAADASGVFVIRNSNKPDQVADIYQLNIKDATALVIGTEFNLEPYDVVYVT
                     AQPISRWNRLMTQLLPTLTGIKNIADAGNSYRAWGN"
     PFAM_domain     33075..33326
                     /aSDomain="Poly_export"
                     /aSTool="clusterhmmer"
                     /database="35.0"
                     /db_xref="PF02563.19"
                     /db_xref="GO:0015159"
                     /db_xref="GO:0015774"
                     /db_xref="GO:0016020"
                     /description="Polysaccharide biosynthesis/export protein"
                     /detection="hmmscan"
                     /domain_id="clusterhmmer_ctg1_61_0034"
                     /evalue="8.20E-26"
                     /gene_ontologies="GO:0015159: polysaccharide transmembrane
                     transporter activity"
                     /gene_ontologies="GO:0015774: polysaccharide transport"
                     /gene_ontologies="GO:0016020: membrane"
                     /label="ctg1_61"
                     /locus_tag="ctg1_61"
                     /protein_end="164"
                     /protein_start="80"
                     /score="90.2"
                     /tool="antismash"
                     /translation="KYEYRVGVGDVLNITIWDHPELTIPAGSYRSSEEAGNWVHADGTI
                     FYPYIGKVNVVGKSVTEIRIDIAKRLSKYIESPQVDVNI"
     PFAM_domain     33348..33491
                     /aSDomain="SLBB"
                     /aSTool="clusterhmmer"
                     /database="35.0"
                     /db_xref="PF10531.12"
                     /description="SLBB domain"
                     /detection="hmmscan"
                     /domain_id="clusterhmmer_ctg1_61_0035"
                     /evalue="5.10E-10"
                     /label="ctg1_61"
                     /locus_tag="ctg1_61"
                     /protein_end="219"
                     /protein_start="171"
                     /score="39.1"
                     /tool="antismash"
                     /translation="TYITGEVQKPGQQPITNIPLTLLDAVNRAGGLAEEADWRNVTLTR
                     HGK"
     PFAM_domain     33597..33737
                     /aSDomain="SLBB"
                     /aSTool="clusterhmmer"
                     /database="35.0"
                     /db_xref="PF10531.12"
                     /description="SLBB domain"
                     /detection="hmmscan"
                     /domain_id="clusterhmmer_ctg1_61_0036"
                     /evalue="9.90E-06"
                     /label="ctg1_61"
                     /locus_tag="ctg1_61"
                     /protein_end="301"
                     /protein_start="254"
                     /score="25.4"
                     /tool="antismash"
                     /translation="KVFVLGEVSSPQMLKIDRAGMSLTEALSSVGGINEVAADASGVFV
                     IR"
     PFAM_domain     33861..33938
                     /aSDomain="Wza_C"
                     /aSTool="clusterhmmer"
                     /database="35.0"
                     /db_xref="PF18412.4"
                     /description="Outer-membrane lipoprotein Wza C-terminal
                     domain"
                     /detection="hmmscan"
                     /domain_id="clusterhmmer_ctg1_61_0037"
                     /evalue="5.10E-09"
                     /label="ctg1_61"
                     /locus_tag="ctg1_61"
                     /protein_end="368"
                     /protein_start="342"
                     /score="35.9"
                     /tool="antismash"
                     /translation="PISRWNRLMTQLLPTLTGIKNIADAG"
     CDS             34018..34458
                     /locus_tag="ctg1_62"
                     /transl_table=11
                     /translation="MFNNILVVCIGNICRSPTAERALQQLIPGKKVSSAGIATEKSRLV
                     GKSADSMAIEIAGRNQLDVSGHSARQLTQEMCRDNDLILVMEKKHIDAVSDIAPAARGK
                     TLLLGQWLNQTEIPDPYRQSEEAFEHVFSLIEQSVQQWSKKL"
     PFAM_domain     34030..34443
                     /aSDomain="LMWPc"
                     /aSTool="clusterhmmer"
                     /database="35.0"
                     /db_xref="PF01451.24"
                     /description="Low molecular weight phosphotyrosine protein
                     phosphatase"
                     /detection="hmmscan"
                     /domain_id="clusterhmmer_ctg1_62_0038"
                     /evalue="2.70E-37"
                     /label="ctg1_62"
                     /locus_tag="ctg1_62"
                     /protein_end="142"
                     /protein_start="4"
                     /score="128.4"
                     /tool="antismash"
                     /translation="ILVVCIGNICRSPTAERALQQLIPGKKVSSAGIATEKSRLVGKSA
                     DSMAIEIAGRNQLDVSGHSARQLTQEMCRDNDLILVMEKKHIDAVSDIAPAARGKTLLL
                     GQWLNQTEIPDPYRQSEEAFEHVFSLIEQSVQQW"
     CDS             34551..36719
                     /gene_functions="biosynthetic-additional (smcogs)
                     SMCOG1216:exopolysaccharide biosynthesis domain protein
                     (Score: 410.8; E-value: 1.5e-124)"
                     /gene_kind="biosynthetic-additional"
                     /locus_tag="ctg1_63"
                     /transl_table=11
                     /translation="MQSESQKYNNAADEIDLGKLFNLLLEAKWLIIIVTFVFALMGVVY
                     ALLSTPIYKADALIQVESKNSGVSSLINEGLGEMFTQESSATTEIEIIKSRMVLGETVD
                     KLNLTTIVKPKSLPVIGKGLSRLLGEQHSINVARFDMPDYLAGVEAVTLQLSNEDTGEY
                     QLIDSSGKAVLNGFVGELAERGDWRLFVRNIDAQTGDEFVLAKRSRLDAIQWLQTTLSI
                     SERSKQTGILQLAFEGESKQQIKAILDDISMNYFMQNVARQSAEAEKSLTFLQKNLPQI
                     KASLNQSEDRLNRFRQQNESVDLGLEAQSALKVVVDLEAQLNELTFKESDISQRFTKDH
                     PSYKSLLDKRDTLLQERERLNRQIQKLPKTQREVLRMTRDVEVNQQIYIQLLNKVQELN
                     IMKASAVGNVRILDTAQVYAHPIKPKKSLIVVLATLLGGMLSVALVLVRAGFHQGVTSP
                     DEIESIGIPVYTSVPKSEMQASFVAATKKMALGRCKKNENAGLLAKLNPADFSIEALRG
                     LRTSLHFAMLEAKNNIVMISGPAPGVGKSFIVTNFAAVAAGAGQRVLLIDADMRKGYLQ
                     CSFGLKWDSGLSDLLADTNTREQVVKPSGIDGLDVITRGMVPPNPSELLMHQRFRDLLD
                     WASSQYDLVLVDTPPVLAVTDPSIVGAQAGTTLMVTRFGQNSVKEIEIANDRFKKAGIE
                     VKGVILNAIEKKASNSYGYYQYAYDNRS"
     PFAM_domain     34587..34868
                     /aSDomain="Wzz"
                     /aSTool="clusterhmmer"
                     /database="35.0"
                     /db_xref="PF02706.18"
                     /db_xref="GO:0009103"
                     /db_xref="GO:0016020"
                     /description="Chain length determinant protein"
                     /detection="hmmscan"
                     /domain_id="clusterhmmer_ctg1_63_0039"
                     /evalue="6.50E-25"
                     /gene_ontologies="GO:0009103: lipopolysaccharide
                     biosynthetic process"
                     /gene_ontologies="GO:0016020: membrane"
                     /label="ctg1_63"
                     /locus_tag="ctg1_63"
                     /protein_end="106"
                     /protein_start="12"
                     /score="87.4"
                     /tool="antismash"
                     /translation="DEIDLGKLFNLLLEAKWLIIIVTFVFALMGVVYALLSTPIYKADA
                     LIQVESKNSGVSSLINEGLGEMFTQESSATTEIEIIKSRMVLGETVDKL"
     PFAM_domain     35655..35897
                     /aSDomain="GNVR"
                     /aSTool="clusterhmmer"
                     /database="35.0"
                     /db_xref="PF13807.9"
                     /description="G-rich domain on putative tyrosine kinase"
                     /detection="hmmscan"
                     /domain_id="clusterhmmer_ctg1_63_0040"
                     /evalue="9.10E-34"
                     /label="ctg1_63"
                     /locus_tag="ctg1_63"
                     /protein_end="449"
                     /protein_start="368"
                     /score="115.4"
                     /tool="antismash"
                     /translation="KTQREVLRMTRDVEVNQQIYIQLLNKVQELNIMKASAVGNVRILD
                     TAQVYAHPIKPKKSLIVVLATLLGGMLSVALVLVRA"
     aSDomain        36087..36698
                     /aSDomain="TIGR01007"
                     /aSTool="tigrfam"
                     /description="eps_fam: capsular exopolysaccharide family"
                     /detection="hmmscan"
                     /domain_id="TIGRFam_ctg1_63_0010"
                     /evalue="1.40E-46"
                     /identifier="TIGR01007"
                     /label="ctg1_63"
                     /locus_tag="ctg1_63"
                     /protein_end="716"
                     /protein_start="512"
                     /score="156.5"
                     /tool="antismash"
                     /translation="EALRGLRTSLHFAMLEAKNNIVMISGPAPGVGKSFIVTNFAAVAA
                     GAGQRVLLIDADMRKGYLQCSFGLKWDSGLSDLLADTNTREQVVKPSGIDGLDVITRGM
                     VPPNPSELLMHQRFRDLLDWASSQYDLVLVDTPPVLAVTDPSIVGAQAGTTLMVTRFGQ
                     NSVKEIEIANDRFKKAGIEVKGVILNAIEKKASNSYGYYQY"
     PFAM_domain     36171..36518
                     /aSDomain="AAA_31"
                     /aSTool="clusterhmmer"
                     /database="35.0"
                     /db_xref="PF13614.9"
                     /description="AAA domain"
                     /detection="hmmscan"
                     /domain_id="clusterhmmer_ctg1_63_0041"
                     /evalue="2.50E-09"
                     /label="ctg1_63"
                     /locus_tag="ctg1_63"
                     /protein_end="656"
                     /protein_start="540"
                     /score="37.4"
                     /tool="antismash"
                     /translation="PGVGKSFIVTNFAAVAAGAGQRVLLIDADMRKGYLQCSFGLKWDS
                     GLSDLLADTNTREQVVKPSGIDGLDVITRGMVPPNPSELLMHQRFRDLLDWASSQYDLV
                     LVDTPPVLAVTD"
     CDS             37256..37789
                     /locus_tag="ctg1_64"
                     /transl_table=11
                     /translation="MGNITLNKRTKLSLVAALLSSSFCTHSAFANLYAGAAFTYAGAEY
                     QHSEQTASADASPLMIQAQLGYFFNDYFAVEGRYGTSIQRSGGLNVDNLASALLKGNVP
                     VTDQLSMYGLLGYSSVTIDQQNVGSGTHGGTSFGLGMHYALSSDTALTFEFLNNLNSDN
                     ARLNGLTLGFQYRF"
     PFAM_domain     37301..37786
                     /aSDomain="OMP_b-brl"
                     /aSTool="clusterhmmer"
                     /database="35.0"
                     /db_xref="PF13505.9"
                     /description="Outer membrane protein beta-barrel domain"
                     /detection="hmmscan"
                     /domain_id="clusterhmmer_ctg1_64_0042"
                     /evalue="1.10E-14"
                     /label="ctg1_64"
                     /locus_tag="ctg1_64"
                     /protein_end="177"
                     /protein_start="15"
                     /score="55.1"
                     /tool="antismash"
                     /translation="AALLSSSFCTHSAFANLYAGAAFTYAGAEYQHSEQTASADASPLM
                     IQAQLGYFFNDYFAVEGRYGTSIQRSGGLNVDNLASALLKGNVPVTDQLSMYGLLGYSS
                     VTIDQQNVGSGTHGGTSFGLGMHYALSSDTALTFEFLNNLNSDNARLNGLTLGFQYRF"
     CDS             37873..40587
                     /gene_functions="biosynthetic (rule-based-clusters)
                     saccharide: Poly_export"
                     /gene_functions="transport (smcogs)
                     SMCOG1186:polysaccharide export protein (Score: 53.1;
                     E-value: 3.4e-16)"
                     /gene_kind="biosynthetic"
                     /locus_tag="ctg1_65"
                     /sec_met_domain="Poly_export (E-value: 2.6e-15, bitscore:
                     53.7, seeds: 183, tool: rule-based-clusters)"
                     /transl_table=11
                     /translation="MNSIPTITNVSLSMTVKKWLRLGLCAASVMGTVALSGVASAQNPT
                     PQQIEMFKQLPASQQQALAAQYGIPLPTGGGVTEGYQNPQVMNERPPQPIDSEQPKAPQ
                     ESAQQQDELKRFGIELFASSPSTFAPISDVPVPAEYQVGPGDEVVVQLFGKENQTHRLR
                     VNREGVINFPTLGPVQVGGMSFSNVRESLQQRVREQMIGVRSDVTMGELRTMQVFVMGD
                     AYKPGAYTVSGLTTISQAIYYSGGFSDSGALRDIQLKRNGQLIRRLDMYDLLLKGDTRN
                     DVRLMPGDVVFIGPVKQTIEIDGEVNRPAIYEIKPGESYAHIVKMAAGLTANAYADQVQ
                     VKRAANNGIREVLTLALNSNKGLNTKAKNGDKITVGKRSDELTNFVQVEGDVQHPGYYQ
                     WRSGTKLSHLFSGVDTAFNATADVHYALVVREINPQRDIRVYQVDLANAIMAPNSKDNL
                     LLNSRDRVLVFNRFNLEELEALSQSADDTAKVKTFEQAQQQSFEQELKDKQSRDAALNS
                     VDNQQIKLIYQGQEIDQEQIDSVKQSTRQALLAPVLMQLRQQAVYGHPPLIAEVGGEVK
                     HPGSYPIASSTTVKDLVEAAGGLTPDAFIMNAELSRNTFDNAAQRSVLDISRINLGNAL
                     LGDVTENAKVGPRDRLNVLEQPNANLRRTVTLQGEVRFPGTYSVRQGEMMHELIERAGG
                     LTDFAHPQGAIFTREALRLQEEKQLNQYAADIRKETAKKTFRVDNNLGSTITDPDKTLS
                     FVEEASKSKALGRMVVQLDQITQGNESADFMLEDGDFLFVPTFRNSISIMGEVQVSITY
                     LLDNSLDVKDYLNKAGGIKKQADEDRIFVVRADGSVYKPNSGYWFGNKNEALKPGDTIV
                     VPIDTDYRDALSTWTAATQILYQIGVAVNAINK"
     PFAM_domain     38278..38493
                     /aSDomain="Poly_export"
                     /aSTool="clusterhmmer"
                     /database="35.0"
                     /db_xref="PF02563.19"
                     /db_xref="GO:0015159"
                     /db_xref="GO:0015774"
                     /db_xref="GO:0016020"
                     /description="Polysaccharide biosynthesis/export protein"
                     /detection="hmmscan"
                     /domain_id="clusterhmmer_ctg1_65_0043"
                     /evalue="1.70E-13"
                     /gene_ontologies="GO:0015159: polysaccharide transmembrane
                     transporter activity"
                     /gene_ontologies="GO:0015774: polysaccharide transport"
                     /gene_ontologies="GO:0016020: membrane"
                     /label="ctg1_65"
                     /locus_tag="ctg1_65"
                     /protein_end="207"
                     /protein_start="135"
                     /score="50.7"
                     /tool="antismash"
                     /translation="VPAEYQVGPGDEVVVQLFGKENQTHRLRVNREGVINFPTLGPVQV
                     GGMSFSNVRESLQQRVREQMIGVRSDV"
     PFAM_domain     38521..38664
                     /aSDomain="SLBB"
                     /aSTool="clusterhmmer"
                     /database="35.0"
                     /db_xref="PF10531.12"
                     /description="SLBB domain"
                     /detection="hmmscan"
                     /domain_id="clusterhmmer_ctg1_65_0044"
                     /evalue="1.60E-07"
                     /label="ctg1_65"
                     /locus_tag="ctg1_65"
                     /protein_end="264"
                     /protein_start="216"
                     /score="31.2"
                     /tool="antismash"
                     /translation="VFVMGDAYKPGAYTVSGLTTISQAIYYSGGFSDSGALRDIQLKRN
                     GQL"
     PFAM_domain     38773..38904
                     /aSDomain="SLBB"
                     /aSTool="clusterhmmer"
                     /database="35.0"
                     /db_xref="PF10531.12"
                     /description="SLBB domain"
                     /detection="hmmscan"
                     /domain_id="clusterhmmer_ctg1_65_0045"
                     /evalue="1.60E-07"
                     /label="ctg1_65"
                     /locus_tag="ctg1_65"
                     /protein_end="344"
                     /protein_start="300"
                     /score="31.1"
                     /tool="antismash"
                     /translation="EIDGEVNRPAIYEIKPGESYAHIVKMAAGLTANAYADQVQVKRA"
     PFAM_domain     39580..39681
                     /aSDomain="SLBB"
                     /aSTool="clusterhmmer"
                     /database="35.0"
                     /db_xref="PF10531.12"
                     /description="SLBB domain"
                     /detection="hmmscan"
                     /domain_id="clusterhmmer_ctg1_65_0046"
                     /evalue="1.70E-09"
                     /label="ctg1_65"
                     /locus_tag="ctg1_65"
                     /protein_end="603"
                     /protein_start="569"
                     /score="37.5"
                     /tool="antismash"
                     /translation="EVGGEVKHPGSYPIASSTTVKDLVEAAGGLTPDA"
     PFAM_domain     39865..39978
                     /aSDomain="SLBB"
                     /aSTool="clusterhmmer"
                     /database="35.0"
                     /db_xref="PF10531.12"
                     /description="SLBB domain"
                     /detection="hmmscan"
                     /domain_id="clusterhmmer_ctg1_65_0047"
                     /evalue="4.20E-07"
                     /label="ctg1_65"
                     /locus_tag="ctg1_65"
                     /protein_end="702"
                     /protein_start="664"
                     /score="29.8"
                     /tool="antismash"
                     /translation="VTLQGEVRFPGTYSVRQGEMMHELIERAGGLTDFAHPQ"
     PFAM_domain     40270..40419
                     /aSDomain="SLBB"
                     /aSTool="clusterhmmer"
                     /database="35.0"
                     /db_xref="PF10531.12"
                     /description="SLBB domain"
                     /detection="hmmscan"
                     /domain_id="clusterhmmer_ctg1_65_0048"
                     /evalue="1.20E-04"
                     /label="ctg1_65"
                     /locus_tag="ctg1_65"
                     /protein_end="849"
                     /protein_start="799"
                     /score="21.9"
                     /tool="antismash"
                     /translation="ISIMGEVQVSITYLLDNSLDVKDYLNKAGGIKKQADEDRIFVVRA
                     DGSVY"
     CDS             40605..41579
                     /gene_functions="transport (smcogs) SMCOG1254:ferric
                     enterobactin transport protein FepE (Score: 30.4; E-value:
                     3e-09)"
                     /gene_kind="transport"
                     /locus_tag="ctg1_66"
                     /transl_table=11
                     /translation="MTQKSYPNPMPPQFAQHDDEIDLKELFLALWKGKWIIVATTFVFA
                     VGAVLFAISQPNTYKADTLLAPAESSGQGGLAKMAGQLGGLAALAGVNIGGGESSQTDL
                     AVQVMKSRQFVDHFIQKHDLLVPIMAAKEWDANSNTLVLDEEAYDATTGKWLRDPKGLR
                     GAKPTAQEAYDVFIKDMFSVGQDKESGLYTVSVEHFSPFLAQQWTTWLVQDINKVMRER
                     VIAESTQNLDYLAEQLNKTSVAEMQSAFYQIVEEQTKSLMLAEVQEEFIFKVVDPAVVP
                     ELKAGPKRALICVLGTLLGGMLGVAIVLVRFAFRKEDAEELES"
     PFAM_domain     40659..40967
                     /aSDomain="Wzz"
                     /aSTool="clusterhmmer"
                     /database="35.0"
                     /db_xref="PF02706.18"
                     /db_xref="GO:0009103"
                     /db_xref="GO:0016020"
                     /description="Chain length determinant protein"
                     /detection="hmmscan"
                     /domain_id="clusterhmmer_ctg1_66_0049"
                     /evalue="4.70E-17"
                     /gene_ontologies="GO:0009103: lipopolysaccharide
                     biosynthetic process"
                     /gene_ontologies="GO:0016020: membrane"
                     /label="ctg1_66"
                     /locus_tag="ctg1_66"
                     /protein_end="121"
                     /protein_start="18"
                     /score="62.2"
                     /tool="antismash"
                     /translation="DEIDLKELFLALWKGKWIIVATTFVFAVGAVLFAISQPNTYKADT
                     LLAPAESSGQGGLAKMAGQLGGLAALAGVNIGGGESSQTDLAVQVMKSRQFVDHFIQK"
     PFAM_domain     41412..41537
                     /aSDomain="GNVR"
                     /aSTool="clusterhmmer"
                     /database="35.0"
                     /db_xref="PF13807.9"
                     /description="G-rich domain on putative tyrosine kinase"
                     /detection="hmmscan"
                     /domain_id="clusterhmmer_ctg1_66_0050"
                     /evalue="2.00E-09"
                     /label="ctg1_66"
                     /locus_tag="ctg1_66"
                     /protein_end="311"
                     /protein_start="269"
                     /score="37.4"
                     /tool="antismash"
                     /translation="FIFKVVDPAVVPELKAGPKRALICVLGTLLGGMLGVAIVLVR"
     CDS             41891..42979
                     /NRPS_PKS="Domain: NAD_binding_4 (4-196). E-value: 1.6e-14.
                     Score: 45.4. Matches aSDomain:
                     nrpspksdomains_ctg1_67_NAD_binding_4.1"
                     /gene_functions="biosynthetic (rule-based-clusters)
                     saccharide: Polysacc_synt_2"
                     /gene_functions="biosynthetic (rule-based-clusters)
                     saccharide: RmlD_sub_bind"
                     /gene_functions="biosynthetic-additional
                     (rule-based-clusters) NAD_binding_4"
                     /gene_functions="biosynthetic-additional (smcogs)
                     SMCOG1010:NAD-dependent epimerase/dehydratase (Score:
                     271.7; E-value: 1.5e-82)"
                     /gene_kind="biosynthetic"
                     /locus_tag="ctg1_67"
                     /sec_met_domain="RmlD_sub_bind (E-value: 9.1e-15, bitscore:
                     52.0, seeds: 37, tool: rule-based-clusters)"
                     /sec_met_domain="Polysacc_synt_2 (E-value: 1.9e-14,
                     bitscore: 51.0, seeds: 77, tool: rule-based-clusters)"
                     /sec_met_domain="NAD_binding_4 (E-value: 8.8e-13, bitscore:
                     45.4, seeds: 102, tool: rule-based-clusters)"
                     /transl_table=11
                     /translation="MKILVTGGAGFIGSAVVRHIIKNTSDSVVNVDCLTYAGNLESLVS
                     VELNERYAFEQVNICDRAELNRVFETHKPDAVMHLAAESHVDRSITGPAAFIETNVVGT
                     YTLLEATREYWNALDDNAKSAFRFHHISTDEVYGDLPHPSEVTECTELPMFLETTPYEP
                     SSPYSASKASSDHLVRAWLRTYGLPTMVTNCSNNYGPYHFPEKLIPLVILNALEGKDLP
                     IYGKGDQIRDWLFVEDHAIALYKVVTEGKVGETYNIGGHNEKKNIEVVNTICDILNMLV
                     PKDTKYEEQITYVQDRPGHDRRYAIDSSKMQRELGWTPEETFETGLEKTVQWYLDNSAW
                     CKNVQDGSYQRERLGTLAGDEK"
     aSDomain        41894..42922
                     /aSDomain="TIGR01181"
                     /aSTool="tigrfam"
                     /description="dTDP_gluc_dehyt: dTDP-glucose
                     4,6-dehydratase"
                     /detection="hmmscan"
                     /domain_id="TIGRFam_ctg1_67_0011"
                     /evalue="4.10E-151"
                     /identifier="TIGR01181"
                     /label="ctg1_67"
                     /locus_tag="ctg1_67"
                     /protein_end="344"
                     /protein_start="1"
                     /score="500.5"
                     /tool="antismash"
                     /translation="KILVTGGAGFIGSAVVRHIIKNTSDSVVNVDCLTYAGNLESLVSV
                     ELNERYAFEQVNICDRAELNRVFETHKPDAVMHLAAESHVDRSITGPAAFIETNVVGTY
                     TLLEATREYWNALDDNAKSAFRFHHISTDEVYGDLPHPSEVTECTELPMFLETTPYEPS
                     SPYSASKASSDHLVRAWLRTYGLPTMVTNCSNNYGPYHFPEKLIPLVILNALEGKDLPI
                     YGKGDQIRDWLFVEDHAIALYKVVTEGKVGETYNIGGHNEKKNIEVVNTICDILNMLVP
                     KDTKYEEQITYVQDRPGHDRRYAIDSSKMQRELGWTPEETFETGLEKTVQWYLDNSAWC
                     KNV"
     CDS_motif       41900..41956
                     /aSTool="nrps_pks_domains"
                     /database="abmotifs"
                     /detection="hmmscan"
                     /domain_id="nrpspksmotif_ctg1_67_0001"
                     /evalue="5.60E-04"
                     /label="PKSI-KR_m1"
                     /locus_tag="ctg1_67"
                     /protein_end="22"
                     /protein_start="3"
                     /score="12.6"
                     /tool="antismash"
                     /translation="LVTGGAGFIGSAVVRHIIK"
     PFAM_domain     41900..42880
                     /aSDomain="GDP_Man_Dehyd"
                     /aSTool="clusterhmmer"
                     /database="35.0"
                     /db_xref="PF16363.8"
                     /description="GDP-mannose 4,6 dehydratase"
                     /detection="hmmscan"
                     /domain_id="clusterhmmer_ctg1_67_0051"
                     /evalue="1.70E-94"
                     /label="ctg1_67"
                     /locus_tag="ctg1_67"
                     /protein_end="330"
                     /protein_start="3"
                     /score="317.1"
                     /tool="antismash"
                     /translation="LVTGGAGFIGSAVVRHIIKNTSDSVVNVDCLTYAGNLESLVSVEL
                     NERYAFEQVNICDRAELNRVFETHKPDAVMHLAAESHVDRSITGPAAFIETNVVGTYTL
                     LEATREYWNALDDNAKSAFRFHHISTDEVYGDLPHPSEVTECTELPMFLETTPYEPSSP
                     YSASKASSDHLVRAWLRTYGLPTMVTNCSNNYGPYHFPEKLIPLVILNALEGKDLPIYG
                     KGDQIRDWLFVEDHAIALYKVVTEGKVGETYNIGGHNEKKNIEVVNTICDILNMLVPKD
                     TKYEEQITYVQDRPGHDRRYAIDSSKMQRELGWTPEETFETGLEKT"
     aSDomain        41903..42478
                     /aSDomain="NAD_binding_4"
                     /aSTool="nrps_pks_domains"
                     /database="nrpspksdomains.hmm"
                     /detection="hmmscan"
                     /domain_id="nrpspksdomains_ctg1_67_NAD_binding_4.1"
                     /evalue="1.60E-14"
                     /label="ctg1_67_NAD_binding_4.1"
                     /locus_tag="ctg1_67"
                     /protein_end="196"
                     /protein_start="4"
                     /score="45.4"
                     /tool="antismash"
                     /translation="VTGGAGFIGSAVVRHIIKNTSDSVVNVDCLTYAGNLESLVSVELN
                     ERYAFEQVNICDRAELNRVFETHKPDAVMHLAAESHVDRSITGPAAFIETNVVGTYTLL
                     EATREYWNALDDNAKSAFRFHHISTDEVYGDLPHPSEVTECTELPMFLETTPYEPSSPY
                     SASKASSDHLVRAWLRTYGLPTMVTNCSN"
     CDS             42979..43872
                     /gene_functions="biosynthetic-additional
                     (rule-based-clusters) NTP_transf_3"
                     /gene_functions="biosynthetic-additional (smcogs)
                     SMCOG1064:glucose-1-phosphate
                     adenylyl/thymidylyltransferase (Score: 272.5; E-value:
                     6.7e-83)"
                     /gene_kind="biosynthetic-additional"
                     /locus_tag="ctg1_68"
                     /sec_met_domain="NTP_transf_3 (E-value: 7.8e-12, bitscore:
                     43.3, seeds: 297, tool: rule-based-clusters)"
                     /transl_table=11
                     /translation="MKGIVLAGGSGTRLYPLTRGTSKQLLPIYDKPMVYYPISTLMLAG
                     IRDILIITTPEDQAGFRRLLGDGSDYGINLEYAIQPSPDGLAQAFIIGEEFIGDDSVCL
                     VLGDNIFYGQAFSKQLHKARNLTEQGLATVFGYKVKDPERFGVVEFDSEMKALSIEEKP
                     TEPKSDYAVTGLYFYDNRVVEMAKQVKPSERGELEITTLNEMYLNDGSLNVELLGRGFA
                     WLDTGTHESLHKASSFVQTVEHVQGLKVACLEEIAWQNQWLSDETLSEIAKPMLKNEYG
                     QYLTRLVADKRKRVNK"
     PFAM_domain     42982..43698
                     /aSDomain="NTP_transferase"
                     /aSTool="clusterhmmer"
                     /database="35.0"
                     /db_xref="PF00483.26"
                     /db_xref="GO:0009058"
                     /description="Nucleotidyl transferase"
                     /detection="hmmscan"
                     /domain_id="clusterhmmer_ctg1_68_0052"
                     /evalue="6.10E-71"
                     /gene_ontologies="GO:0009058: biosynthetic process"
                     /label="ctg1_68"
                     /locus_tag="ctg1_68"
                     /protein_end="240"
                     /protein_start="1"
                     /score="239.0"
                     /tool="antismash"
                     /translation="KGIVLAGGSGTRLYPLTRGTSKQLLPIYDKPMVYYPISTLMLAGI
                     RDILIITTPEDQAGFRRLLGDGSDYGINLEYAIQPSPDGLAQAFIIGEEFIGDDSVCLV
                     LGDNIFYGQAFSKQLHKARNLTEQGLATVFGYKVKDPERFGVVEFDSEMKALSIEEKPT
                     EPKSDYAVTGLYFYDNRVVEMAKQVKPSERGELEITTLNEMYLNDGSLNVELLGRGFAW
                     LDTGTHESLHKASSFVQ"
     aSDomain        42982..43842
                     /aSDomain="TIGR01207"
                     /aSTool="tigrfam"
                     /description="rmlA: glucose-1-phosphate
                     thymidylyltransferase"
                     /detection="hmmscan"
                     /domain_id="TIGRFam_ctg1_68_0012"
                     /evalue="3.90E-153"
                     /identifier="TIGR01207"
                     /label="ctg1_68"
                     /locus_tag="ctg1_68"
                     /protein_end="288"
                     /protein_start="1"
                     /score="506.5"
                     /tool="antismash"
                     /translation="KGIVLAGGSGTRLYPLTRGTSKQLLPIYDKPMVYYPISTLMLAGI
                     RDILIITTPEDQAGFRRLLGDGSDYGINLEYAIQPSPDGLAQAFIIGEEFIGDDSVCLV
                     LGDNIFYGQAFSKQLHKARNLTEQGLATVFGYKVKDPERFGVVEFDSEMKALSIEEKPT
                     EPKSDYAVTGLYFYDNRVVEMAKQVKPSERGELEITTLNEMYLNDGSLNVELLGRGFAW
                     LDTGTHESLHKASSFVQTVEHVQGLKVACLEEIAWQNQWLSDETLSEIAKPMLKNEYGQ
                     YLTRLV"
     PFAM_domain     43872..44735
                     /aSDomain="RmlD_sub_bind"
                     /aSTool="clusterhmmer"
                     /database="35.0"
                     /db_xref="PF04321.20"
                     /description="RmlD substrate binding domain"
                     /detection="hmmscan"
                     /domain_id="clusterhmmer_ctg1_69_0053"
                     /evalue="5.80E-103"
                     /label="ctg1_69"
                     /locus_tag="ctg1_69"
                     /protein_end="288"
                     /protein_start="0"
                     /score="344.0"
                     /tool="antismash"
                     /translation="MKVLITGCHGQVGHCLVERLNKRSDIEVVAHDRDVLDITDLDRVN
                     ALIADIVPEVIINAAAHTAVDKAESDIEPSYAINRDGPKYLAMAAENANALLLHISTDY
                     VFDGTKLEPYVEDDQTGPQGIYGKSKLAGEQAVQEHCSKYAILRTAWVFGEHGNNFVKT
                     MLRLGVDRPELGIIGDQLGGPTYAGDIADALIEMMDKFATLENDPSGVYHFSGSPHVSW
                     YEFAREIFSKAKKHGVLENIPVVNEITADQYPLPAPRPANSRLDCSKIQSVFGITSSDW
                     KLALNNI"
     CDS             43872..44750
                     /NRPS_PKS="Domain: NAD_binding_4 (53-159). E-value:
                     3.8e-11. Score: 34.4. Matches aSDomain:
                     nrpspksdomains_ctg1_69_NAD_binding_4.1"
                     /gene_functions="biosynthetic (rule-based-clusters)
                     saccharide: RmlD_sub_bind"
                     /gene_functions="biosynthetic-additional (smcogs)
                     SMCOG1010:NAD-dependent epimerase/dehydratase (Score: 93.8;
                     E-value: 2.2e-28)"
                     /gene_kind="biosynthetic"
                     /locus_tag="ctg1_69"
                     /sec_met_domain="RmlD_sub_bind (E-value: 2.8e-108,
                     bitscore: 358.8, seeds: 37, tool: rule-based-clusters)"
                     /transl_table=11
                     /translation="MKVLITGCHGQVGHCLVERLNKRSDIEVVAHDRDVLDITDLDRVN
                     ALIADIVPEVIINAAAHTAVDKAESDIEPSYAINRDGPKYLAMAAENANALLLHISTDY
                     VFDGTKLEPYVEDDQTGPQGIYGKSKLAGEQAVQEHCSKYAILRTAWVFGEHGNNFVKT
                     MLRLGVDRPELGIIGDQLGGPTYAGDIADALIEMMDKFATLENDPSGVYHFSGSPHVSW
                     YEFAREIFSKAKKHGVLENIPVVNEITADQYPLPAPRPANSRLDCSKIQSVFGITSSDW
                     KLALNNITEYK"
     aSDomain        43875..44735
                     /aSDomain="TIGR01214"
                     /aSTool="tigrfam"
                     /description="rmlD: dTDP-4-dehydrorhamnose reductase"
                     /detection="hmmscan"
                     /domain_id="TIGRFam_ctg1_69_0013"
                     /evalue="9.20E-98"
                     /identifier="TIGR01214"
                     /label="ctg1_69"
                     /locus_tag="ctg1_69"
                     /protein_end="288"
                     /protein_start="1"
                     /score="324.8"
                     /tool="antismash"
                     /translation="KVLITGCHGQVGHCLVERLNKRSDIEVVAHDRDVLDITDLDRVNA
                     LIADIVPEVIINAAAHTAVDKAESDIEPSYAINRDGPKYLAMAAENANALLLHISTDYV
                     FDGTKLEPYVEDDQTGPQGIYGKSKLAGEQAVQEHCSKYAILRTAWVFGEHGNNFVKTM
                     LRLGVDRPELGIIGDQLGGPTYAGDIADALIEMMDKFATLENDPSGVYHFSGSPHVSWY
                     EFAREIFSKAKKHGVLENIPVVNEITADQYPLPAPRPANSRLDCSKIQSVFGITSSDWK
                     LALNNI"
     aSDomain        44031..44348
                     /aSDomain="NAD_binding_4"
                     /aSTool="nrps_pks_domains"
                     /database="nrpspksdomains.hmm"
                     /detection="hmmscan"
                     /domain_id="nrpspksdomains_ctg1_69_NAD_binding_4.1"
                     /evalue="3.80E-11"
                     /label="ctg1_69_NAD_binding_4.1"
                     /locus_tag="ctg1_69"
                     /protein_end="159"
                     /protein_start="53"
                     /score="34.4"
                     /tool="antismash"
                     /translation="EVIINAAAHTAVDKAESDIEPSYAINRDGPKYLAMAAENANALLL
                     HISTDYVFDGTKLEPYVEDDQTGPQGIYGKSKLAGEQAVQEHCSKYAILRTAWVFGEHG
                     NN"
     CDS             44750..45304
                     /gene_functions="biosynthetic (rule-based-clusters)
                     saccharide: dTDP_sugar_isom"
                     /gene_kind="biosynthetic"
                     /locus_tag="ctg1_70"
                     /sec_met_domain="dTDP_sugar_isom (E-value: 1.6e-73,
                     bitscore: 243.5, seeds: 19, tool: rule-based-clusters)"
                     /transl_table=11
                     /translation="MKVIDTKIPEVKIIESQVFGDERGFFMETWQQKKFEELVTGGKPT
                     TFVQDNHSKSKRGILRGLHYQTENTQGKLVRVVSGEVFDVAVDVRKDSPTLGQWVGVYL
                     SEENKRQLWVPEGFAHGFYVTSDEAQFVYKCTDYYHPESEVSIDWKDKKLDVNWPISEF
                     NAPELSLKDENGLSFDEAPKI"
     aSDomain        44753..45292
                     /aSDomain="TIGR01221"
                     /aSTool="tigrfam"
                     /description="rmlC: dTDP-4-dehydrorhamnose 3,5-epimerase"
                     /detection="hmmscan"
                     /domain_id="TIGRFam_ctg1_70_0014"
                     /evalue="1.30E-79"
                     /identifier="TIGR01221"
                     /label="ctg1_70"
                     /locus_tag="ctg1_70"
                     /protein_end="181"
                     /protein_start="1"
                     /score="264.0"
                     /tool="antismash"
                     /translation="KVIDTKIPEVKIIESQVFGDERGFFMETWQQKKFEELVTGGKPTT
                     FVQDNHSKSKRGILRGLHYQTENTQGKLVRVVSGEVFDVAVDVRKDSPTLGQWVGVYLS
                     EENKRQLWVPEGFAHGFYVTSDEAQFVYKCTDYYHPESEVSIDWKDKKLDVNWPISEFN
                     APELSLKDENGLSFDEA"
     PFAM_domain     44765..45286
                     /aSDomain="dTDP_sugar_isom"
                     /aSTool="clusterhmmer"
                     /database="35.0"
                     /db_xref="PF00908.20"
                     /db_xref="GO:0008830"
                     /description="dTDP-4-dehydrorhamnose 3,5-epimerase"
                     /detection="hmmscan"
                     /domain_id="clusterhmmer_ctg1_70_0054"
                     /evalue="2.00E-72"
                     /gene_ontologies="GO:0008830: dTDP-4-dehydrorhamnose
                     3,5-epimerase activity"
                     /label="ctg1_70"
                     /locus_tag="ctg1_70"
                     /protein_end="179"
                     /protein_start="5"
                     /score="242.5"
                     /tool="antismash"
                     /translation="TKIPEVKIIESQVFGDERGFFMETWQQKKFEELVTGGKPTTFVQD
                     NHSKSKRGILRGLHYQTENTQGKLVRVVSGEVFDVAVDVRKDSPTLGQWVGVYLSEENK
                     RQLWVPEGFAHGFYVTSDEAQFVYKCTDYYHPESEVSIDWKDKKLDVNWPISEFNAPEL
                     SLKDENGLSFD"
     CDS             45372..46055
                     /locus_tag="ctg1_71"
                     /transl_table=11
                     /translation="MSVIAFIPARGGSKGVKNKNIKMLAGKPLIAWSIEQALDCDLIDR
                     VIVSTDSYEIADIARKYGAEAPFMRPAEISGDHATTESAMLHCCDYLESKDELPELFIL
                     IQATSPVRAKNQLRNAVLNFKSNEFDSMLTVSKSHRFTWKNMEEPSASYNYNMRPRRQD
                     IAEADQEYLETGSFYIVKTNELIKSKNRLVGKIGLFETAEDESYEIDSEIDFIICEEIL
                     KSKLD"
     PFAM_domain     45381..46022
                     /aSDomain="CTP_transf_3"
                     /aSTool="clusterhmmer"
                     /database="35.0"
                     /db_xref="PF02348.22"
                     /description="Cytidylyltransferase"
                     /detection="hmmscan"
                     /domain_id="clusterhmmer_ctg1_71_0055"
                     /evalue="7.40E-31"
                     /label="ctg1_71"
                     /locus_tag="ctg1_71"
                     /protein_end="217"
                     /protein_start="3"
                     /score="107.9"
                     /tool="antismash"
                     /translation="IAFIPARGGSKGVKNKNIKMLAGKPLIAWSIEQALDCDLIDRVIV
                     STDSYEIADIARKYGAEAPFMRPAEISGDHATTESAMLHCCDYLESKDELPELFILIQA
                     TSPVRAKNQLRNAVLNFKSNEFDSMLTVSKSHRFTWKNMEEPSASYNYNMRPRRQDIAE
                     ADQEYLETGSFYIVKTNELIKSKNRLVGKIGLFETAEDESYEIDSEIDFII"
     CDS             46061..48307
                     /locus_tag="ctg1_72"
                     /transl_table=11
                     /translation="MLITKNIQKYICFSEADVLSVLKKINENKARILFVVSEHGKLLGS
                     ISDGDLRRWLINNKKITLEATAKSVMNTDFVTFQANVDQKRIKNAFSDSIACIPLTNES
                     GHLVRLAFNERNGFHINGKEISERNPSFIIAEIGNNHQGDISLAKKLVDHAIEAKVDCV
                     KFQMRNMKSLYKDSGKGSVSADLGAQYTLDLLLQFQLKNDELIEVFDYAKSKGVIPLCT
                     PWDLGSLEVLEEYGMEAYKVASADFTNFELLEAISATGKPFFCSTGMSSEKEIKETTQF
                     LDSLNANYVLLHCNSTYPTPFKDVNLKYITRLKKITGALVGYSGHERGISVPVASVALG
                     ACVIEKHLTVDRSLEGTDHKVSLLPDELKSMVTQIRQVEESLGSDSDPREITQGELINR
                     ENLAKSLVATRDIQLGELISRDMIEIKSPGQGLQPNRLNELIGRKANRAIKQGTFFYRT
                     DIIGQVVKRNYIFNRPFGVPVRYHDFRQIIKGTNLDFVEFHLSYNDMNVKLADYFSEQE
                     NIGFAVHSPELFANDHILDLSASDLSYREHSKKLLQDVINITRELNVFFPRTKKPVIVI
                     NAGGWNSDGFIDEHSKFDKYQAIAESLKSLDTESVTIAIQTMPPFPWHFGGQSYHNLFV
                     CADEIVDFCRENPEIKICLDISHSMMACNFYGWDINEFTRKVAPYNVHLHVVDAKGIDG
                     EGVEIGKGDVDFDALASVLNECNPSVQFIPEIWQGHKNGGEGFWSALEFLETKI"
     PFAM_domain     46094..46225
                     /aSDomain="CBS"
                     /aSTool="clusterhmmer"
                     /database="35.0"
                     /db_xref="PF00571.31"
                     /description="CBS domain"
                     /detection="hmmscan"
                     /domain_id="clusterhmmer_ctg1_72_0056"
                     /evalue="6.20E-04"
                     /label="ctg1_72"
                     /locus_tag="ctg1_72"
                     /protein_end="55"
                     /protein_start="11"
                     /score="20.3"
                     /tool="antismash"
                     /translation="CFSEADVLSVLKKINENKARILFVVSEHGKLLGSISDGDLRRWL"
     PFAM_domain     46511..47215
                     /aSDomain="NeuB"
                     /aSTool="clusterhmmer"
                     /database="35.0"
                     /db_xref="PF03102.17"
                     /db_xref="GO:0016051"
                     /description="NeuB family"
                     /detection="hmmscan"
                     /domain_id="clusterhmmer_ctg1_72_0057"
                     /evalue="6.70E-80"
                     /gene_ontologies="GO:0016051: carbohydrate biosynthetic
                     process"
                     /label="ctg1_72"
                     /locus_tag="ctg1_72"
                     /protein_end="385"
                     /protein_start="150"
                     /score="268.1"
                     /tool="antismash"
                     /translation="LVDHAIEAKVDCVKFQMRNMKSLYKDSGKGSVSADLGAQYTLDLL
                     LQFQLKNDELIEVFDYAKSKGVIPLCTPWDLGSLEVLEEYGMEAYKVASADFTNFELLE
                     AISATGKPFFCSTGMSSEKEIKETTQFLDSLNANYVLLHCNSTYPTPFKDVNLKYITRL
                     KKITGALVGYSGHERGISVPVASVALGACVIEKHLTVDRSLEGTDHKVSLLPDELKSMV
                     TQIRQVEESLGSD"
     PFAM_domain     47273..47437
                     /aSDomain="SAF"
                     /aSTool="clusterhmmer"
                     /database="35.0"
                     /db_xref="PF08666.15"
                     /description="SAF domain"
                     /detection="hmmscan"
                     /domain_id="clusterhmmer_ctg1_72_0058"
                     /evalue="2.10E-09"
                     /label="ctg1_72"
                     /locus_tag="ctg1_72"
                     /protein_end="459"
                     /protein_start="404"
                     /score="37.9"
                     /tool="antismash"
                     /translation="SLVATRDIQLGELISRDMIEIKSPGQGLQPNRLNELIGRKANRAI
                     KQGTFFYRTD"
     PFAM_domain     47525..48292
                     /aSDomain="AP_endonuc_2"
                     /aSTool="clusterhmmer"
                     /database="35.0"
                     /db_xref="PF01261.27"
                     /description="Xylose isomerase-like TIM barrel"
                     /detection="hmmscan"
                     /domain_id="clusterhmmer_ctg1_72_0059"
                     /evalue="3.30E-29"
                     /label="ctg1_72"
                     /locus_tag="ctg1_72"
                     /protein_end="744"
                     /protein_start="488"
                     /score="102.5"
                     /tool="antismash"
                     /translation="KGTNLDFVEFHLSYNDMNVKLADYFSEQENIGFAVHSPELFANDH
                     ILDLSASDLSYREHSKKLLQDVINITRELNVFFPRTKKPVIVINAGGWNSDGFIDEHSK
                     FDKYQAIAESLKSLDTESVTIAIQTMPPFPWHFGGQSYHNLFVCADEIVDFCRENPEIK
                     ICLDISHSMMACNFYGWDINEFTRKVAPYNVHLHVVDAKGIDGEGVEIGKGDVDFDALA
                     SVLNECNPSVQFIPEIWQGHKNGGEGFWSALEFL"
     CDS             48362..49570
                     /gene_functions="biosynthetic (rule-based-clusters)
                     saccharide: Polysacc_synt"
                     /gene_kind="biosynthetic"
                     /locus_tag="ctg1_73"
                     /sec_met_domain="Polysacc_synt (E-value: 2.9e-06, bitscore:
                     24.4, seeds: 31, tool: rule-based-clusters)"
                     /transl_table=11
                     /translation="MLSEKMFSVTTIKIFTIALSYMLNLLLINLYSKSIVGMYFEFVAL
                     ISIICAVAFGGFSKYILRTVAITPCAVHESFRLVKKTIVNSCVFSILGVIFLYGLSLSL
                     SLSLNLSFWLMFFLWFPFMGYLSLTSATLRGKGHHILGNIEAGVLRPILFIVLLLAAVL
                     VDKGERTSYLLIIGFISLVLSSFFMSYFYHNKTKGVERSNNKLDISHSSIFVLSIYSMT
                     EVLYLNLDLVFIGFVMNSESVAIYKVVLLCRSMLLLPYMTFNMIMPFLLSSKKIKANQM
                     NALRLINIIISVLGLVLNHYVGQEVIGVIFGSEYEEVQTLIIPFFAMMFFLGVSGPSLE
                     RLISLKKENFVITVSLILLSLSMIVNYFYYNELGLYIFSITGAVCYSGIHIACEIYRRR
                     IEL"
     misc_feature    49727..49741
                     /note="TFBS match to ZuR, Zinc-responsive repressor,
                     confidence: medium, score: 21.96"
                     /tool="antismash"
     CDS             49784..50914
                     /locus_tag="ctg1_74"
                     /transl_table=11
                     /translation="MSSQHPFMHFDVIPDYRQQGKVEHKLTDIILLTICAVLSGQDDWK
                     AISLYGEARLDFLKRFGDFSHGVPSTSTIARAMGMISATRLQKCFIEWMKDCCELTKGE
                     VIAIDGKTVKGSYDDSRGLGAIHMVNAFATENGVSLGQHKVYEKSNEITAIPELLELLD
                     ISGCLVTIDAMGCQKKIAQKILNKNADYLLAVKGNQKRLEEAISEIFNSRTINTFGGDK
                     YVTQENGHGRTETRVSMVEHNTDFLGDLAFNWSNLSTVGVVFSIRQEDDKLPETVQVKY
                     YISSASLSAKALLESTRAHWSIENQMHWRLDVGFNEDACRIRREQAGENFAVVRHIALN
                     LLTAEKSFNGGIKRKQKKANRSNAYLSQVLAGHGAS"
     PFAM_domain     49805..50065
                     /aSDomain="DDE_Tnp_1_assoc"
                     /aSTool="clusterhmmer"
                     /database="35.0"
                     /db_xref="PF13808.9"
                     /description="DDE_Tnp_1-associated"
                     /detection="hmmscan"
                     /domain_id="clusterhmmer_ctg1_74_0060"
                     /evalue="1.40E-27"
                     /label="ctg1_74"
                     /locus_tag="ctg1_74"
                     /protein_end="94"
                     /protein_start="7"
                     /score="95.6"
                     /tool="antismash"
                     /translation="MHFDVIPDYRQQGKVEHKLTDIILLTICAVLSGQDDWKAISLYGE
                     ARLDFLKRFGDFSHGVPSTSTIARAMGMISATRLQKCFIEWM"
     PFAM_domain     50087..50806
                     /aSDomain="DDE_Tnp_1"
                     /aSTool="clusterhmmer"
                     /database="35.0"
                     /db_xref="PF01609.24"
                     /db_xref="GO:0003677"
                     /db_xref="GO:0004803"
                     /db_xref="GO:0006313"
                     /description="Transposase DDE domain"
                     /detection="hmmscan"
                     /domain_id="clusterhmmer_ctg1_74_0061"
                     /evalue="1.80E-26"
                     /gene_ontologies="GO:0003677: DNA binding"
                     /gene_ontologies="GO:0004803: transposase activity"
                     /gene_ontologies="GO:0006313: DNA transposition"
                     /label="ctg1_74"
                     /locus_tag="ctg1_74"
                     /protein_end="341"
                     /protein_start="101"
                     /score="93.3"
                     /tool="antismash"
                     /translation="KGEVIAIDGKTVKGSYDDSRGLGAIHMVNAFATENGVSLGQHKVY
                     EKSNEITAIPELLELLDISGCLVTIDAMGCQKKIAQKILNKNADYLLAVKGNQKRLEEA
                     ISEIFNSRTINTFGGDKYVTQENGHGRTETRVSMVEHNTDFLGDLAFNWSNLSTVGVVF
                     SIRQEDDKLPETVQVKYYISSASLSAKALLESTRAHWSIENQMHWRLDVGFNEDACRIR
                     REQAGENFAVVRHIALNL"
     CDS             50974..51498
                     /locus_tag="ctg1_75"
                     /transl_table=11
                     /translation="MLQKHDGDSYSTLEKSRGRQETRLALTNADLSVLGDLAFDWPELK
                     TMGIVVSIRQEEAVAKESEITVRYYISSKDLNVRELLNATRSHWLVESMHWSLDTTFGE
                     DDCRKRAEESAENFARIRQMCLNMLKSETTLKASIKHKRAMCAMDPEYLLKVLASLLLT
                     GMFMIFPWVRQ"
     PFAM_domain     50992..51357
                     /aSDomain="DDE_Tnp_1"
                     /aSTool="clusterhmmer"
                     /database="35.0"
                     /db_xref="PF01609.24"
                     /db_xref="GO:0003677"
                     /db_xref="GO:0004803"
                     /db_xref="GO:0006313"
                     /description="Transposase DDE domain"
                     /detection="hmmscan"
                     /domain_id="clusterhmmer_ctg1_75_0062"
                     /evalue="2.70E-08"
                     /gene_ontologies="GO:0003677: DNA binding"
                     /gene_ontologies="GO:0004803: transposase activity"
                     /gene_ontologies="GO:0006313: DNA transposition"
                     /label="ctg1_75"
                     /locus_tag="ctg1_75"
                     /protein_end="128"
                     /protein_start="6"
                     /score="33.8"
                     /tool="antismash"
                     /translation="GDSYSTLEKSRGRQETRLALTNADLSVLGDLAFDWPELKTMGIVV
                     SIRQEEAVAKESEITVRYYISSKDLNVRELLNATRSHWLVESMHWSLDTTFGEDDCRKR
                     AEESAENFARIRQMCLNM"
     CDS             51875..52822
                     /locus_tag="ctg1_76"
                     /transl_table=11
                     /translation="MKLMVLNSPEQISPFTKDVFSSLGCEGYLFNEKTDGEIINKESVV
                     YYYGDKLPEKTSLIIFDVFLVPTLVVLKKYRHLKFIFIQHGLFSDLTIESRNKKRTLDW
                     YKRSTIIAKRFLDNFGFTMSNIAILLRIMRSGPWSQRDNLNELGLRVDHAIFWNKLDFE
                     NILTSFPHLICKHTLTLPPDFDKIKIKYNANAPCVYISQPLVEDGIVSSEEYLNFTAKL
                     RTKHDDVIIIRHPRQKIISNNDRLLSEVDEVLETSGVIGHFSSLLLSIGINIPVEYECF
                     DKASIQSYSKYIELSRQSLDKNFIKFHEALKNEL"
     PFAM_domain     52376..52630
                     /aSDomain="A-2_8-polyST"
                     /aSTool="clusterhmmer"
                     /database="35.0"
                     /db_xref="PF07388.14"
                     /description="Alpha-2,8-polysialyltransferase (POLYST)"
                     /detection="hmmscan"
                     /domain_id="clusterhmmer_ctg1_76_0063"
                     /evalue="1.70E-05"
                     /label="ctg1_76"
                     /locus_tag="ctg1_76"
                     /protein_end="252"
                     /protein_start="167"
                     /score="24.6"
                     /tool="antismash"
                     /translation="SFPHLICKHTLTLPPDFDKIKIKYNANAPCVYISQPLVEDGIVSS
                     EEYLNFTAKLRTKHDDVIIIRHPRQKIISNNDRLLSEVDE"
     CDS             52812..54044
                     /gene_functions="biosynthetic (rule-based-clusters)
                     saccharide: Glyco_transf_8"
                     /gene_kind="biosynthetic"
                     /locus_tag="ctg1_77"
                     /sec_met_domain="Glyco_transf_8 (E-value: 2e-06, bitscore:
                     25.0, seeds: 67, tool: rule-based-clusters)"
                     /transl_table=11
                     /translation="MNCDSNLFKTNNQTDAVFTVCSLNYLDKATVMLNSITDDVSKFII
                     VVDKKVDTVINIEGISVVFSEDLNIPRYNEATFKYNVIEMNTCIKPYVCGVLVKIFNKV
                     IYLDPDILVFDTLSGIFKELESADFLITPHATSSPNDALRPSDKDYLKFGLYNLGFFAA
                     TVGALNSGLINWWHNKLMEECFYEPSEGYGVDQKFVDLIPIYFHGVRVLKNKVYNIAFW
                     NLHERVIESKDESYFIDQDKIVFVHFSSYAGTSIVAKKQNRFKNHDRPDFLKLLEIYQD
                     KLNSVSPEVVRVCRENKNYTYDFLDNGMYITPLARRAYFHLLRDNPQFSDEPFTNERLM
                     KILQSRRLLIKGFTSMPHFNFNQVDERDWRVSIISSSFRCLKILLGPIRYFALCRYLNH
                     VSSTLNQSKIL"
     misc_feature    complement(54608..54623)
                     /note="TFBS match to LexA, Repressor of DNA damage
                     response, confidence: weak, score: 21.62"
                     /tool="antismash"
     misc_feature    54782..54802
                     /note="TFBS match to NrtR, NAD synthesis repressor,
                     confidence: weak, score: 24.61"
                     /tool="antismash"
     misc_feature    55008..55022
                     /note="TFBS match to ZuR, Zinc-responsive repressor,
                     confidence: medium, score: 22.42"
                     /tool="antismash"
     CDS             55064..55399
                     /locus_tag="ctg1_78"
                     /transl_table=11
                     /translation="MSNQHPFMHFDVIPDYRQQGKVEHKLTDIILLTICAVLSGQDDWR
                     AISLYGEAKLDFLKRFGDFSHGVPSTSTIARAMGMISATRLQKCFIEWMKDCCELTKGE
                     VIAIDGK"
     PFAM_domain     55085..55345
                     /aSDomain="DDE_Tnp_1_assoc"
                     /aSTool="clusterhmmer"
                     /database="35.0"
                     /db_xref="PF13808.9"
                     /description="DDE_Tnp_1-associated"
                     /detection="hmmscan"
                     /domain_id="clusterhmmer_ctg1_78_0064"
                     /evalue="2.70E-29"
                     /label="ctg1_78"
                     /locus_tag="ctg1_78"
                     /protein_end="94"
                     /protein_start="7"
                     /score="101.2"
                     /tool="antismash"
                     /translation="MHFDVIPDYRQQGKVEHKLTDIILLTICAVLSGQDDWRAISLYGE
                     AKLDFLKRFGDFSHGVPSTSTIARAMGMISATRLQKCFIEWM"
     CDS             55449..56192
                     /locus_tag="ctg1_79"
                     /transl_table=11
                     /translation="MVNAFATENGVSLGQHKVYEKSNEITAIPELLELLDISGCLVTID
                     AMGCQKKIAQKILNKNADYLLAVKGNQGCLEQAFDNYFDMSMLQKHDVDSYSTQEKSRG
                     RQETRLALTNTDLSVLGDLAFDWSELKTMGIVVSIRQEEAVAKESEITVRYYISSKDLN
                     AKELLNATSSHWLVESMHWSLDTTFGVDDCRKRAEESAENFARIRQMCLNMLKSETTLK
                     ASIKHKRAMCAMDSEYLLKVLASLY"
     PFAM_domain     55452..56090
                     /aSDomain="DDE_Tnp_1"
                     /aSTool="clusterhmmer"
                     /database="35.0"
                     /db_xref="PF01609.24"
                     /db_xref="GO:0003677"
                     /db_xref="GO:0004803"
                     /db_xref="GO:0006313"
                     /description="Transposase DDE domain"
                     /detection="hmmscan"
                     /domain_id="clusterhmmer_ctg1_79_0065"
                     /evalue="5.40E-25"
                     /gene_ontologies="GO:0003677: DNA binding"
                     /gene_ontologies="GO:0004803: transposase activity"
                     /gene_ontologies="GO:0006313: DNA transposition"
                     /label="ctg1_79"
                     /locus_tag="ctg1_79"
                     /protein_end="214"
                     /protein_start="1"
                     /score="88.4"
                     /tool="antismash"
                     /translation="VNAFATENGVSLGQHKVYEKSNEITAIPELLELLDISGCLVTIDA
                     MGCQKKIAQKILNKNADYLLAVKGNQGCLEQAFDNYFDMSMLQKHDVDSYSTQEKSRGR
                     QETRLALTNTDLSVLGDLAFDWSELKTMGIVVSIRQEEAVAKESEITVRYYISSKDLNA
                     KELLNATSSHWLVESMHWSLDTTFGVDDCRKRAEESAENFARIRQMCLNM"
     CDS             56259..56435
                     /locus_tag="ctg1_80"
                     /transl_table=11
                     /translation="MYNSLDTSFGEDVCRKRAKESAENFARFRQMCLKILKSETNLKVS
                     IKHKRGMYAMGSE"
     CDS             56620..57717
                     /locus_tag="ctg1_81"
                     /transl_table=11
                     /translation="MKRLIFYTYPLSALTFGLWQVTLICIYFSKFTFSRGKVSLVSLFW
                     VCILGMVFIAQVYFSPQYPVELLSNVVNVELRSHGTIGIYYTDGSIRIDMLAKFFVYIF
                     IALFISSSFTSKDELIDFLFKLFCTIAMVSMVFLVILQVDSSYEIFKFLSRQDVGVGNY
                     LVKDEFGYRISAGFAEPSVMSVVAGTCAGLIFAKLEWKKRIVISLSLIFLFFVSRSLAI
                     IIVFTLIYLILNHYRLFLIGMTIFMVLLTIVTTGFLFDSAFSFLFRSANERLFLPQGDF
                     GYINVLFGVDFGQVYAFIPIVNHVLQFGVVGLVAFYFIFKFDVKLFLIYLVISFVSPQF
                     WFPTQWICLGFAMAYKRLFVDFRSN"
     CDS             57785..58348
                     /gene_functions="biosynthetic-additional (smcogs)
                     SMCOG1156:Chloramphenicol acetyltransferase (Score: 57.3;
                     E-value: 2.7e-17)"
                     /gene_kind="biosynthetic-additional"
                     /locus_tag="ctg1_82"
                     /transl_table=11
                     /translation="MFFYRIKQVYWYARFMLLSLLYKKVGAFSYIAPALSIIGYSKISL
                     GTKVRIAKNSRIECADKESNLVFRNNVSVGPHFTVIACSHLEIGCDTTISQNVFICDVE
                     HEYRHIGVHVMDQPLVKSKTLIGKGCFIGYGTIIQAGTELGEQCIVGANSVVRGSFPNR
                     CVIAGNPAKVIKKYDSKTQCWNRV"
     PFAM_domain     58160..58252
                     /aSDomain="Hexapep_2"
                     /aSTool="clusterhmmer"
                     /database="35.0"
                     /db_xref="PF14602.9"
                     /description="Hexapeptide repeat of succinyl-transferase"
                     /detection="hmmscan"
                     /domain_id="clusterhmmer_ctg1_82_0066"
                     /evalue="7.90E-08"
                     /label="ctg1_82"
                     /locus_tag="ctg1_82"
                     /protein_end="156"
                     /protein_start="125"
                     /score="32.0"
                     /tool="antismash"
                     /translation="IGKGCFIGYGTIIQAGTELGEQCIVGANSVV"
     CDS             58367..59506
                     /NRPS_PKS="Domain: NAD_binding_4 (7-268). E-value: 3.7e-12.
                     Score: 37.7. Matches aSDomain:
                     nrpspksdomains_ctg1_83_NAD_binding_4.1"
                     /gene_functions="biosynthetic (rule-based-clusters)
                     saccharide: Polysacc_synt_2"
                     /gene_functions="biosynthetic-additional (smcogs)
                     SMCOG1010:NAD-dependent epimerase/dehydratase (Score:
                     214.1; E-value: 5.1e-65)"
                     /gene_kind="biosynthetic"
                     /locus_tag="ctg1_83"
                     /sec_met_domain="Polysacc_synt_2 (E-value: 3e-08, bitscore:
                     30.6, seeds: 77, tool: rule-based-clusters)"
                     /transl_table=11
                     /translation="MKRNKILITGGAGFIGSNLALKLVSCGAEVVVLDNLSEQVHGEEY
                     TDSSLFTSIKDKVDFIHGTVQCRDDWIQALSGVDTVVHLAAETGTGQSMYEIEKYTDIN
                     INGTSIFLDILANESHNVSKMIVASSRSIYGEGKYHCTVHGDVYPKERVVGNMKNGDFE
                     VKCPVCKGRLKLCATDESSDIHPSSIYGITKQVQEQMFMLMGRSLGIDSVALRFQNVYG
                     PGQSLSNPYTGILSIFSTSILNGNDINIFEDGLESRDFVYIDDVVDSIVLSIFNEEAKG
                     HVFNVGSGVNTNVLAVAEKLITNYASNSKVKVTYNFRVGDIRHNYACLNLIKDKLNFTP
                     KVDFDTGINKFCDWVKQQEVKLDRYQHSIEEMKSKGLYK"
     PFAM_domain     58382..59227
                     /aSDomain="Epimerase"
                     /aSTool="clusterhmmer"
                     /database="35.0"
                     /db_xref="PF01370.24"
                     /description="NAD dependent epimerase/dehydratase family"
                     /detection="hmmscan"
                     /domain_id="clusterhmmer_ctg1_83_0067"
                     /evalue="1.30E-40"
                     /label="ctg1_83"
                     /locus_tag="ctg1_83"
                     /protein_end="287"
                     /protein_start="5"
                     /score="139.5"
                     /tool="antismash"
                     /translation="ILITGGAGFIGSNLALKLVSCGAEVVVLDNLSEQVHGEEYTDSSL
                     FTSIKDKVDFIHGTVQCRDDWIQALSGVDTVVHLAAETGTGQSMYEIEKYTDININGTS
                     IFLDILANESHNVSKMIVASSRSIYGEGKYHCTVHGDVYPKERVVGNMKNGDFEVKCPV
                     CKGRLKLCATDESSDIHPSSIYGITKQVQEQMFMLMGRSLGIDSVALRFQNVYGPGQSL
                     SNPYTGILSIFSTSILNGNDINIFEDGLESRDFVYIDDVVDSIVLSIFNEEAKGHVFNV
                     G"
     CDS_motif       58385..58465
                     /aSTool="nrps_pks_domains"
                     /database="abmotifs"
                     /detection="hmmscan"
                     /domain_id="nrpspksmotif_ctg1_83_0001"
                     /evalue="2.10E-05"
                     /label="PKSI-KR_m1"
                     /locus_tag="ctg1_83"
                     /protein_end="33"
                     /protein_start="6"
                     /score="17.2"
                     /tool="antismash"
                     /translation="LITGGAGFIGSNLALKLVSCGAEVVVL"
     aSDomain        58388..59170
                     /aSDomain="NAD_binding_4"
                     /aSTool="nrps_pks_domains"
                     /database="nrpspksdomains.hmm"
                     /detection="hmmscan"
                     /domain_id="nrpspksdomains_ctg1_83_NAD_binding_4.1"
                     /evalue="3.70E-12"
                     /label="ctg1_83_NAD_binding_4.1"
                     /locus_tag="ctg1_83"
                     /protein_end="268"
                     /protein_start="7"
                     /score="37.7"
                     /tool="antismash"
                     /translation="ITGGAGFIGSNLALKLVSCGAEVVVLDNLSEQVHGEEYTDSSLFT
                     SIKDKVDFIHGTVQCRDDWIQALSGVDTVVHLAAETGTGQSMYEIEKYTDININGTSIF
                     LDILANESHNVSKMIVASSRSIYGEGKYHCTVHGDVYPKERVVGNMKNGDFEVKCPVCK
                     GRLKLCATDESSDIHPSSIYGITKQVQEQMFMLMGRSLGIDSVALRFQNVYGPGQSLSN
                     PYTGILSIFSTSILNGNDINIFEDGLESRDFVYIDDVVD"
     CDS             59521..60513
                     /locus_tag="ctg1_84"
                     /transl_table=11
                     /translation="MLEKKRVLFIAPSFFGYEHDIRKELNNLGAEVDYFDERPFTSSFL
                     KILNRLNFKVTLKKRIERYYDEILSMCKDKCYDYLFVISPETLSVKFLNDVAETNPKMK
                     RILYMWDSFENKPNARFVMSEFNSVFSFDPDACSDTSNIDFLPLFYSEKFAASGVGELV
                     KNDYAVCFIGTVHSDRVKLVKELTSQFSKQGFETFEFYYCPSKMLFLLKKVFTSEMKYL
                     TFKEVSFKPMTKEQMIDVLKKSSAVIDIQHPGQVGLTMRTFELLGLGKKIITTNSDIVN
                     YDFYDSSNVEVVCRDKPLIRNAFMESEYKHVSTDKYSLESWLKTIFMIG"
     CDS             60655..62085
                     /gene_functions="biosynthetic (rule-based-clusters)
                     saccharide: MannoseP_isomer"
                     /gene_functions="biosynthetic-additional
                     (rule-based-clusters) NTP_transf_3"
                     /gene_functions="biosynthetic-additional (smcogs)
                     SMCOG1064:glucose-1-phosphate
                     adenylyl/thymidylyltransferase (Score: 59.9; E-value:
                     3.5e-18)"
                     /gene_kind="biosynthetic"
                     /locus_tag="ctg1_85"
                     /sec_met_domain="NTP_transf_3 (E-value: 6.1e-08, bitscore:
                     30.6, seeds: 297, tool: rule-based-clusters)"
                     /sec_met_domain="MannoseP_isomer (E-value: 2.4e-72,
                     bitscore: 239.2, seeds: 17, tool: rule-based-clusters)"
                     /transl_table=11
                     /translation="MLIPIVMAGGSGSRLWPLSRANYPKQFLSIAGKGSLLQQSVSRLD
                     GMSHADPFVICNEEHRFIVAEQLRQVRKDHSGILLEPFGRNTAAAVAMAALFNARHDRD
                     SLLLVLAADQVIKKVESFHKSVAAAIDHANKGNLVTFGIEPDSPHTGYGYIKAGEEQRG
                     SNPIKGYKVNSFVEKPNLETAQQYLKDGSYLWNSGMFLFKASTYLEELEKFRPDILKAC
                     ESAFDSHFEDLDFIRMSSELFSQIPDESIDFAVMEKTKKAVVVPMDANWSDVGSWSALW
                     GVSNKDEQGNATRGDVLTEQTQNSYIYSQDKLVATVGVDNLIVVETKDAVLVANKDKVQ
                     DVKSIVNQLKQQNRAECNQHQEVYRPWGSHETVSQGERYHVKQVLVKPKEKTALQMHHH
                     RAEHWVVVSGTAKVTKGNETFLLTENQSTYIPVGIPHSVENPGQVPLELVEVRSGSYLE
                     EDDIVRFDAQASKFGGDY"
     aSDomain        60658..62058
                     /aSDomain="TIGR01479"
                     /aSTool="tigrfam"
                     /description="GMP_PMI: mannose-1-phosphate
                     guanylyltransferase/mannose-6-phosphate isomerase"
                     /detection="hmmscan"
                     /domain_id="TIGRFam_ctg1_85_0015"
                     /evalue="1.30E-226"
                     /identifier="TIGR01479"
                     /label="ctg1_85"
                     /locus_tag="ctg1_85"
                     /protein_end="468"
                     /protein_start="1"
                     /score="750.8"
                     /tool="antismash"
                     /translation="LIPIVMAGGSGSRLWPLSRANYPKQFLSIAGKGSLLQQSVSRLDG
                     MSHADPFVICNEEHRFIVAEQLRQVRKDHSGILLEPFGRNTAAAVAMAALFNARHDRDS
                     LLLVLAADQVIKKVESFHKSVAAAIDHANKGNLVTFGIEPDSPHTGYGYIKAGEEQRGS
                     NPIKGYKVNSFVEKPNLETAQQYLKDGSYLWNSGMFLFKASTYLEELEKFRPDILKACE
                     SAFDSHFEDLDFIRMSSELFSQIPDESIDFAVMEKTKKAVVVPMDANWSDVGSWSALWG
                     VSNKDEQGNATRGDVLTEQTQNSYIYSQDKLVATVGVDNLIVVETKDAVLVANKDKVQD
                     VKSIVNQLKQQNRAECNQHQEVYRPWGSHETVSQGERYHVKQVLVKPKEKTALQMHHHR
                     AEHWVVVSGTAKVTKGNETFLLTENQSTYIPVGIPHSVENPGQVPLELVEVRSGSYLEE
                     DDIVRFDAQ"
     PFAM_domain     60664..61521
                     /aSDomain="NTP_transferase"
                     /aSTool="clusterhmmer"
                     /database="35.0"
                     /db_xref="PF00483.26"
                     /db_xref="GO:0009058"
                     /description="Nucleotidyl transferase"
                     /detection="hmmscan"
                     /domain_id="clusterhmmer_ctg1_85_0068"
                     /evalue="2.60E-68"
                     /gene_ontologies="GO:0009058: biosynthetic process"
                     /label="ctg1_85"
                     /locus_tag="ctg1_85"
                     /protein_end="289"
                     /protein_start="3"
                     /score="230.4"
                     /tool="antismash"
                     /translation="PIVMAGGSGSRLWPLSRANYPKQFLSIAGKGSLLQQSVSRLDGMS
                     HADPFVICNEEHRFIVAEQLRQVRKDHSGILLEPFGRNTAAAVAMAALFNARHDRDSLL
                     LVLAADQVIKKVESFHKSVAAAIDHANKGNLVTFGIEPDSPHTGYGYIKAGEEQRGSNP
                     IKGYKVNSFVEKPNLETAQQYLKDGSYLWNSGMFLFKASTYLEELEKFRPDILKACESA
                     FDSHFEDLDFIRMSSELFSQIPDESIDFAVMEKTKKAVVVPMDANWSDVGSWSALWGVS
                     NKDEQ"
     PFAM_domain     61603..62052
                     /aSDomain="MannoseP_isomer"
                     /aSTool="clusterhmmer"
                     /database="35.0"
                     /db_xref="PF01050.21"
                     /db_xref="GO:0005976"
                     /db_xref="GO:0016779"
                     /description="Mannose-6-phosphate isomerase"
                     /detection="hmmscan"
                     /domain_id="clusterhmmer_ctg1_85_0069"
                     /evalue="7.30E-71"
                     /gene_ontologies="GO:0005976: polysaccharide metabolic
                     process"
                     /gene_ontologies="GO:0016779: nucleotidyltransferase
                     activity"
                     /label="ctg1_85"
                     /locus_tag="ctg1_85"
                     /protein_end="466"
                     /protein_start="316"
                     /score="237.1"
                     /tool="antismash"
                     /translation="VGVDNLIVVETKDAVLVANKDKVQDVKSIVNQLKQQNRAECNQHQ
                     EVYRPWGSHETVSQGERYHVKQVLVKPKEKTALQMHHHRAEHWVVVSGTAKVTKGNETF
                     LLTENQSTYIPVGIPHSVENPGQVPLELVEVRSGSYLEEDDIVRFD"
     CDS             62107..63534
                     /locus_tag="ctg1_86"
                     /transl_table=11
                     /translation="MTTRLVSSEVLSASCIQFGTSGARGLVTQFTPDVCAAFTNAFIAS
                     MRDNFAFSQMAVAIDNRPSSPAMAQAVIKALTDAGIEAIYYGVVPTPALAYTAMLDNMP
                     CIMVTGSHIPFDRNGIKFYRPDGEITKADEQSILKAKVRFNAITELAELTVDPRAAELY
                     RARYTELFTTDLLAGKRIGIYEHSSAGRDIYQGLFESFGAEVISLERTDEFVPIDTEAV
                     AECDKGKARLWSKQYDLDFIFSTDGDGDRPLVADENGEWLRGDILGLLCSQALLVEALA
                     VPVSCNTIIAESSEFKAVSKTRIGSPYVIAEFAELGETYKSIAGFEANGGYLLGSDISV
                     NGKLLKALPTRDAVLPALMLLSLAKKSSVESLVRNLPQRFTHSDRIQNFATEKSMSILE
                     SGLQNTGLLLKKLGFENLVARSVDNTDGLRIELSNNTIIHLRPSGNAPELRCYAEAEQM
                     EAAITLVEQVLNNVRLI"
     PFAM_domain     62155..62523
                     /aSDomain="PGM_PMM_I"
                     /aSTool="clusterhmmer"
                     /database="35.0"
                     /db_xref="PF02878.19"
                     /db_xref="GO:0005975"
                     /db_xref="GO:0016868"
                     /description="Phosphoglucomutase/phosphomannomutase,
                     alpha/beta/alpha domain I"
                     /detection="hmmscan"
                     /domain_id="clusterhmmer_ctg1_86_0070"
                     /evalue="4.50E-26"
                     /gene_ontologies="GO:0005975: carbohydrate metabolic
                     process"
                     /gene_ontologies="GO:0016868: intramolecular transferase
                     activity, phosphotransferases"
                     /label="ctg1_86"
                     /locus_tag="ctg1_86"
                     /protein_end="139"
                     /protein_start="16"
                     /score="91.3"
                     /tool="antismash"
                     /translation="QFGTSGARGLVTQFTPDVCAAFTNAFIASMRDNFAFSQMAVAIDN
                     RPSSPAMAQAVIKALTDAGIEAIYYGVVPTPALAYTAMLDNMPCIMVTGSHIPFDRNGI
                     KFYRPDGEITKADEQSILK"
     PFAM_domain     62593..62883
                     /aSDomain="PGM_PMM_II"
                     /aSTool="clusterhmmer"
                     /database="35.0"
                     /db_xref="PF02879.19"
                     /db_xref="GO:0005975"
                     /description="Phosphoglucomutase/phosphomannomutase,
                     alpha/beta/alpha domain II"
                     /detection="hmmscan"
                     /domain_id="clusterhmmer_ctg1_86_0071"
                     /evalue="4.10E-08"
                     /gene_ontologies="GO:0005975: carbohydrate metabolic
                     process"
                     /label="ctg1_86"
                     /locus_tag="ctg1_86"
                     /protein_end="259"
                     /protein_start="162"
                     /score="33.9"
                     /tool="antismash"
                     /translation="YRARYTELFTTDLLAGKRIGIYEHSSAGRDIYQGLFESFGAEVIS
                     LERTDEFVPIDTEAVAECDKGKARLWSKQYDLDFIFSTDGDGDRPLVADENG"
     PFAM_domain     62896..63246
                     /aSDomain="PGM_PMM_III"
                     /aSTool="clusterhmmer"
                     /database="35.0"
                     /db_xref="PF02880.19"
                     /db_xref="GO:0005975"
                     /db_xref="GO:0016868"
                     /description="Phosphoglucomutase/phosphomannomutase,
                     alpha/beta/alpha domain III"
                     /detection="hmmscan"
                     /domain_id="clusterhmmer_ctg1_86_0072"
                     /evalue="7.80E-10"
                     /gene_ontologies="GO:0005975: carbohydrate metabolic
                     process"
                     /gene_ontologies="GO:0016868: intramolecular transferase
                     activity, phosphotransferases"
                     /label="ctg1_86"
                     /locus_tag="ctg1_86"
                     /protein_end="380"
                     /protein_start="263"
                     /score="39.1"
                     /tool="antismash"
                     /translation="GDILGLLCSQALLVEALAVPVSCNTIIAESSEFKAVSKTRIGSPY
                     VIAEFAELGETYKSIAGFEANGGYLLGSDISVNGKLLKALPTRDAVLPALMLLSLAKKS
                     SVESLVRNLPQRF"
     PFAM_domain     63373..63516
                     /aSDomain="PGM_PMM_IV"
                     /aSTool="clusterhmmer"
                     /database="35.0"
                     /db_xref="PF00408.23"
                     /db_xref="GO:0016868"
                     /db_xref="GO:0071704"
                     /description="Phosphoglucomutase/phosphomannomutase,
                     C-terminal domain"
                     /detection="hmmscan"
                     /domain_id="clusterhmmer_ctg1_86_0073"
                     /evalue="8.50E-07"
                     /gene_ontologies="GO:0016868: intramolecular transferase
                     activity, phosphotransferases"
                     /gene_ontologies="GO:0071704: organic substance metabolic
                     process"
                     /label="ctg1_86"
                     /locus_tag="ctg1_86"
                     /protein_end="470"
                     /protein_start="422"
                     /score="29.2"
                     /tool="antismash"
                     /translation="DNTDGLRIELSNNTIIHLRPSGNAPELRCYAEAEQMEAAITLVEQ
                     VLN"
     CDS             63608..64789
                     /locus_tag="ctg1_87"
                     /transl_table=11
                     /translation="MIYTLKNPIKNFPWGSRTAIFDYFGIENPNSDHQAELWMGAHPLA
                     SSSISVDGVEVHLCDVISQNPEYWLGKQAPTSIASLPFLMKILAAEEPLSIQVHPSKHG
                     AEQGFALENKKAIPLDAASRNYKDDNHKPELVYAITPYLAMNGFREFESIVILFDCLNL
                     ISIEDIFAPFKSKPCSTSLKTFFSALLSLTGEKKDKAISELIYTLKINGSDFTEEVALV
                     ERFQKLYPKDIGLFSPFFLNVIELKPGEAMFLYAETPHAYIHGLGVEIMANSDNVLRAG
                     LTPKHIDVEELVNNTKFEPIPFSDLRMKAESIEGREVYPIPVEDFKFDILTPGEGHDIS
                     VSSAEILLCLSGSVVVKVDSEIRLVTKGESVIFPAAIENYSVLGEGQLARAYY"
     aSDomain        63611..64765
                     /aSDomain="TIGR00218"
                     /aSTool="tigrfam"
                     /description="manA: mannose-6-phosphate isomerase, class I"
                     /detection="hmmscan"
                     /domain_id="TIGRFam_ctg1_87_0016"
                     /evalue="1.40E-87"
                     /identifier="TIGR00218"
                     /label="ctg1_87"
                     /locus_tag="ctg1_87"
                     /protein_end="386"
                     /protein_start="1"
                     /score="292.2"
                     /tool="antismash"
                     /translation="IYTLKNPIKNFPWGSRTAIFDYFGIENPNSDHQAELWMGAHPLAS
                     SSISVDGVEVHLCDVISQNPEYWLGKQAPTSIASLPFLMKILAAEEPLSIQVHPSKHGA
                     EQGFALENKKAIPLDAASRNYKDDNHKPELVYAITPYLAMNGFREFESIVILFDCLNLI
                     SIEDIFAPFKSKPCSTSLKTFFSALLSLTGEKKDKAISELIYTLKINGSDFTEEVALVE
                     RFQKLYPKDIGLFSPFFLNVIELKPGEAMFLYAETPHAYIHGLGVEIMANSDNVLRAGL
                     TPKHIDVEELVNNTKFEPIPFSDLRMKAESIEGREVYPIPVEDFKFDILTPGEGHDISV
                     SSAEILLCLSGSVVVKVDSEIRLVTKGESVIFPAAIENYSVLGEG"
     PFAM_domain     63614..64057
                     /aSDomain="PMI_typeI_cat"
                     /aSTool="clusterhmmer"
                     /database="35.0"
                     /db_xref="PF20511.1"
                     /db_xref="GO:0004476"
                     /db_xref="GO:0008270"
                     /description="Phosphomannose isomerase type I, catalytic
                     domain"
                     /detection="hmmscan"
                     /domain_id="clusterhmmer_ctg1_87_0074"
                     /evalue="4.20E-34"
                     /gene_ontologies="GO:0004476: mannose-6-phosphate isomerase
                     activity"
                     /gene_ontologies="GO:0008270: zinc ion binding"
                     /label="ctg1_87"
                     /locus_tag="ctg1_87"
                     /protein_end="150"
                     /protein_start="2"
                     /score="117.8"
                     /tool="antismash"
                     /translation="YTLKNPIKNFPWGSRTAIFDYFGIENPNSDHQAELWMGAHPLASS
                     SISVDGVEVHLCDVISQNPEYWLGKQAPTSIASLPFLMKILAAEEPLSIQVHPSKHGAE
                     QGFALENKKAIPLDAASRNYKDDNHKPELVYAITPYLAMNGFRE"
     PFAM_domain     64145..64330
                     /aSDomain="PMI_typeI_hel"
                     /aSTool="clusterhmmer"
                     /database="35.0"
                     /db_xref="PF20512.1"
                     /description="Phosphomannose isomerase type I, helical
                     insertion domain"
                     /detection="hmmscan"
                     /domain_id="clusterhmmer_ctg1_87_0075"
                     /evalue="1.20E-08"
                     /label="ctg1_87"
                     /locus_tag="ctg1_87"
                     /protein_end="241"
                     /protein_start="179"
                     /score="35.4"
                     /tool="antismash"
                     /translation="TSLKTFFSALLSLTGEKKDKAISELIYTLKINGSDFTEEVALVER
                     FQKLYPKDIGLFSPFFL"
     CDS             64797..65558
                     /gene_functions="biosynthetic (rule-based-clusters)
                     saccharide: Glycos_transf_2"
                     /gene_kind="biosynthetic"
                     /locus_tag="ctg1_88"
                     /sec_met_domain="Glycos_transf_2 (E-value: 3.6e-21,
                     bitscore: 73.2, seeds: 256, tool: rule-based-clusters)"
                     /transl_table=11
                     /translation="MKVSIIAVCYNCAATIEGTIKSVVSQTCQDIEYIVVDCGSTDEIN
                     QIVSTYSGVVDVHIGEPDAGLYDAMNKGIQLVTDDVRGILNSDDFFCTEQSNAELMSGF
                     VSENTDGVYSDLLYVQENNSDKTSRLYSSEVYKPSLIKLGLSLLHPSFYVKRKAYKQCG
                     MYKKACQVAADFEFIARGASKGIRLNRVPKITVEKREGGIRSSGLMWRILQNTERVQAC
                     RENGVYTNIAMAALKLPYKLLTLLSRKLSSV"
     PFAM_domain     64806..65186
                     /aSDomain="Glycos_transf_2"
                     /aSTool="clusterhmmer"
                     /database="35.0"
                     /db_xref="PF00535.29"
                     /description="Glycosyl transferase family 2"
                     /detection="hmmscan"
                     /domain_id="clusterhmmer_ctg1_88_0076"
                     /evalue="7.80E-17"
                     /label="ctg1_88"
                     /locus_tag="ctg1_88"
                     /protein_end="130"
                     /protein_start="3"
                     /score="61.7"
                     /tool="antismash"
                     /translation="SIIAVCYNCAATIEGTIKSVVSQTCQDIEYIVVDCGSTDEINQIV
                     STYSGVVDVHIGEPDAGLYDAMNKGIQLVTDDVRGILNSDDFFCTEQSNAELMSGFVSE
                     NTDGVYSDLLYVQENNSDKTSRL"
     CDS             65561..66481
                     /NRPS_PKS="Domain: NAD_binding_4 (47-173). E-value:
                     1.8e-20. Score: 64.9. Matches aSDomain:
                     nrpspksdomains_ctg1_89_NAD_binding_4.1"
                     /gene_functions="biosynthetic (rule-based-clusters)
                     saccharide: RmlD_sub_bind"
                     /gene_functions="biosynthetic-additional
                     (rule-based-clusters) NAD_binding_4"
                     /gene_functions="biosynthetic-additional (smcogs)
                     SMCOG1010:NAD-dependent epimerase/dehydratase (Score:
                     144.7; E-value: 7.1e-44)"
                     /gene_kind="biosynthetic"
                     /locus_tag="ctg1_89"
                     /sec_met_domain="RmlD_sub_bind (E-value: 1e-12, bitscore:
                     45.2, seeds: 37, tool: rule-based-clusters)"
                     /sec_met_domain="NAD_binding_4 (E-value: 9.9e-19, bitscore:
                     64.9, seeds: 102, tool: rule-based-clusters)"
                     /transl_table=11
                     /translation="MKILVTGAMGFVGQNLTKLNHNFRCVVREGEKHSFSDSYVVSTIN
                     ASTDWSDCFLGINAIIHLAGLAHSKSHADEDFRSVNTDGTLTLARRAAESGVKRFVFVS
                     SIGVNGEASSGKPFSTHSAAKPHNSYALSKYEAELGLKEISKQTGLEVVIVRPTLVYGP
                     EAPGSFGMLTKLISTLPFLPFGLANNRRDFIAVQNLTDLLIVCASHPDAAGHTFLVSDD
                     ETVSIKLFTNAIAESLGKRVLQLPIPVSLMKLAGRITGKSKMIDQLYGNLEVDSSNVTK
                     VLGWKPPYSMKQAMANLRDSGDKSK"
     PFAM_domain     65567..66208
                     /aSDomain="Epimerase"
                     /aSTool="clusterhmmer"
                     /database="35.0"
                     /db_xref="PF01370.24"
                     /description="NAD dependent epimerase/dehydratase family"
                     /detection="hmmscan"
                     /domain_id="clusterhmmer_ctg1_89_0077"
                     /evalue="4.40E-27"
                     /label="ctg1_89"
                     /locus_tag="ctg1_89"
                     /protein_end="216"
                     /protein_start="2"
                     /score="95.2"
                     /tool="antismash"
                     /translation="ILVTGAMGFVGQNLTKLNHNFRCVVREGEKHSFSDSYVVSTINAS
                     TDWSDCFLGINAIIHLAGLAHSKSHADEDFRSVNTDGTLTLARRAAESGVKRFVFVSSI
                     GVNGEASSGKPFSTHSAAKPHNSYALSKYEAELGLKEISKQTGLEVVIVRPTLVYGPEA
                     PGSFGMLTKLISTLPFLPFGLANNRRDFIAVQNLTDLLIVCASHPDAAGHT"
     aSDomain        65702..66079
                     /aSDomain="NAD_binding_4"
                     /aSTool="nrps_pks_domains"
                     /database="nrpspksdomains.hmm"
                     /detection="hmmscan"
                     /domain_id="nrpspksdomains_ctg1_89_NAD_binding_4.1"
                     /evalue="1.80E-20"
                     /label="ctg1_89_NAD_binding_4.1"
                     /locus_tag="ctg1_89"
                     /protein_end="173"
                     /protein_start="47"
                     /score="64.9"
                     /tool="antismash"
                     /translation="TDWSDCFLGINAIIHLAGLAHSKSHADEDFRSVNTDGTLTLARRA
                     AESGVKRFVFVSSIGVNGEASSGKPFSTHSAAKPHNSYALSKYEAELGLKEISKQTGLE
                     VVIVRPTLVYGPEAPGSFGMLT"
     CDS             66478..67029
                     /gene_functions="biosynthetic (rule-based-clusters)
                     saccharide: Bac_transf"
                     /gene_functions="biosynthetic-additional (smcogs)
                     SMCOG1146:sugar transferase (Score: 172.2; E-value:
                     3.5e-52)"
                     /gene_kind="biosynthetic"
                     /locus_tag="ctg1_90"
                     /sec_met_domain="Bac_transf (E-value: 2.5e-49, bitscore:
                     164.6, seeds: 461, tool: rule-based-clusters)"
                     /transl_table=11
                     /translation="MMRLIDFITAFLGLLVLWPVLVIVTIIGLFDTGSPIFVQERVGRN
                     KKPFKLIKFRTMSVETKSVASHLANNSAITKLGAFLRKTKIDELPQLINVVKGEMSLVG
                     PRPNLFNQEELIRERDELGVYDVLPGITGLAQVLRIDMSTPELLAKTDKQMIDTLNIKD
                     YFKYIIMTATGSGSGDAVKK"
     PFAM_domain     66484..66993
                     /aSDomain="Bac_transf"
                     /aSTool="clusterhmmer"
                     /database="35.0"
                     /db_xref="PF02397.19"
                     /description="Bacterial sugar transferase"
                     /detection="hmmscan"
                     /domain_id="clusterhmmer_ctg1_90_0078"
                     /evalue="2.50E-48"
                     /label="ctg1_90"
                     /locus_tag="ctg1_90"
                     /protein_end="172"
                     /protein_start="2"
                     /score="164.3"
                     /tool="antismash"
                     /translation="RLIDFITAFLGLLVLWPVLVIVTIIGLFDTGSPIFVQERVGRNKK
                     PFKLIKFRTMSVETKSVASHLANNSAITKLGAFLRKTKIDELPQLINVVKGEMSLVGPR
                     PNLFNQEELIRERDELGVYDVLPGITGLAQVLRIDMSTPELLAKTDKQMIDTLNIKDYF
                     KYIIMTA"
     CDS             67287..67394
                     /locus_tag="ctg1_91"
                     /transl_table=11
                     /translation="MMKITIAGTGYVGLSNAMLLAQYCEVVALDVIAKK"
     misc_feature    67657..67671
                     /note="TFBS match to ZuR, Zinc-responsive repressor,
                     confidence: medium, score: 22.42"
                     /tool="antismash"
     CDS             67713..68837
                     /locus_tag="ctg1_92"
                     /transl_table=11
                     /translation="MSNQHPFMHFDVIPDYRQQGKVEHKLTDIILLTICAVLSGQDDWK
                     AISLYGEARLDFLKRFGDFSHGVPSTSTIARAMGMISATRLQKCFIEWMKDCCKLTKGE
                     VIAIDGKTVKGSYDDSRGLGAIHMVNAFATENGVSLGQHKVYEKSNEITSIPELLELLD
                     ISGCLATIDAMGCQKKIAQKILNKNAGYLLAVKGNQGCLEQAFDNYFDMSMLQKHDGDS
                     YSTQEKSRGRQETRLALTNTDLSVLGDLAFDWPELKTMGIVVSIRQEEAVAKESEITVR
                     YYISSKDLNAKELLNATRSHWLVESMHWSLDTTFGEDDCRKRAEESAENFARIRQMCLN
                     MLKSETTLKASIKHKRAMCAMDPEYLLKVLASLY"
     PFAM_domain     67734..67994
                     /aSDomain="DDE_Tnp_1_assoc"
                     /aSTool="clusterhmmer"
                     /database="35.0"
                     /db_xref="PF13808.9"
                     /description="DDE_Tnp_1-associated"
                     /detection="hmmscan"
                     /domain_id="clusterhmmer_ctg1_92_0079"
                     /evalue="1.40E-27"
                     /label="ctg1_92"
                     /locus_tag="ctg1_92"
                     /protein_end="94"
                     /protein_start="7"
                     /score="95.7"
                     /tool="antismash"
                     /translation="MHFDVIPDYRQQGKVEHKLTDIILLTICAVLSGQDDWKAISLYGE
                     ARLDFLKRFGDFSHGVPSTSTIARAMGMISATRLQKCFIEWM"
     PFAM_domain     68016..68735
                     /aSDomain="DDE_Tnp_1"
                     /aSTool="clusterhmmer"
                     /database="35.0"
                     /db_xref="PF01609.24"
                     /db_xref="GO:0003677"
                     /db_xref="GO:0004803"
                     /db_xref="GO:0006313"
                     /description="Transposase DDE domain"
                     /detection="hmmscan"
                     /domain_id="clusterhmmer_ctg1_92_0080"
                     /evalue="2.00E-27"
                     /gene_ontologies="GO:0003677: DNA binding"
                     /gene_ontologies="GO:0004803: transposase activity"
                     /gene_ontologies="GO:0006313: DNA transposition"
                     /label="ctg1_92"
                     /locus_tag="ctg1_92"
                     /protein_end="341"
                     /protein_start="101"
                     /score="96.4"
                     /tool="antismash"
                     /translation="KGEVIAIDGKTVKGSYDDSRGLGAIHMVNAFATENGVSLGQHKVY
                     EKSNEITSIPELLELLDISGCLATIDAMGCQKKIAQKILNKNAGYLLAVKGNQGCLEQA
                     FDNYFDMSMLQKHDGDSYSTQEKSRGRQETRLALTNTDLSVLGDLAFDWPELKTMGIVV
                     SIRQEEAVAKESEITVRYYISSKDLNAKELLNATRSHWLVESMHWSLDTTFGEDDCRKR
                     AEESAENFARIRQMCLNM"
     CDS             68849..69040
                     /locus_tag="ctg1_93"
                     /transl_table=11
                     /translation="MIFPWPGKGGEIQITDALLKQAQQGCVMAYKFKGQRFDCGSVEGY
                     MEATNYCFENLYSLVGND"
     misc_feature    complement(69058..69076)
                     /note="TFBS match to DmdR1, Iron(II)-dependent repressor,
                     confidence: weak, score: 25.73"
                     /tool="antismash"
     CDS             69241..71205
                     /gene_functions="biosynthetic (rule-based-clusters)
                     saccharide: Polysacc_synt_2"
                     /gene_functions="biosynthetic (rule-based-clusters)
                     saccharide: RmlD_sub_bind"
                     /gene_functions="biosynthetic-additional (smcogs)
                     SMCOG1010:NAD-dependent epimerase/dehydratase (Score: 77.5;
                     E-value: 2.1e-23)"
                     /gene_kind="biosynthetic"
                     /locus_tag="ctg1_94"
                     /sec_met_domain="Polysacc_synt_2 (E-value: 2.7e-128,
                     bitscore: 424.6, seeds: 77, tool: rule-based-clusters)"
                     /sec_met_domain="RmlD_sub_bind (E-value: 1.2e-06, bitscore:
                     25.3, seeds: 37, tool: rule-based-clusters)"
                     /transl_table=11
                     /translation="MRAMQKLYAMSRAQKRLFSVCVDVGMILLSLHVAIWLRLEEWFTI
                     TTPQAIFGLGIVTVLTVVTYIKLGLYRAVLHYLGLHALVMVVVGALASGGFMAAVAYYL
                     DLDLPRSVPMIYALLLALLSGGARMIFRGLVFQSHRKRAQSVLIYGAGKAGRQLAQSLQ
                     LSGQYHVAAFIDEDQTLCGSTFLGLQVYSVETAFSLIRKKGVSLVLLAVPAASYARRKQ
                     IIEQLAPLPVEVRSVPALQDIVSGKAKIDEFKEVAIDDLLGREPVPPQQSLLEANIKDK
                     VVMVTGAGGSIGSELCRQIIRNRPSALVLFELSEFGLYQIHQELLKIVEDEGLELELYP
                     LLGSVQREHRLLMAMEKFSVQTVYHAAAYKHVPLVENNVVEGVRNNVFGTFYTAKAAIE
                     AKVESFVLISTDKAVRPTNVMGTTKRLAELGLQALAEQDHETRFCMVRFGNVLGSSGSV
                     VPVFKKQIANRLPITVTHPDITRYFMTIPEAAQLVIQAGAMGRGGDVFVLDMGEPVKIV
                     QLAENLINLSGLTLKNDDNPSGDIEIRYTGLRPGEKLYEELLIGDDNIEQTAHSRIMTA
                     LEDYLSLDVYLETLNQLDTACHQCNYERIREIMIDTPTGFSPVDGIEDLIWKQEQVDKD
                     FELMLGYQEVKNDIGEESF"
     PFAM_domain     69445..69954
                     /aSDomain="CoA_binding_3"
                     /aSTool="clusterhmmer"
                     /database="35.0"
                     /db_xref="PF13727.9"
                     /description="CoA-binding domain"
                     /detection="hmmscan"
                     /domain_id="clusterhmmer_ctg1_94_0081"
                     /evalue="6.90E-09"
                     /label="ctg1_94"
                     /locus_tag="ctg1_94"
                     /protein_end="238"
                     /protein_start="68"
                     /score="36.0"
                     /tool="antismash"
                     /translation="GLYRAVLHYLGLHALVMVVVGALASGGFMAAVAYYLDLDLPRSVP
                     MIYALLLALLSGGARMIFRGLVFQSHRKRAQSVLIYGAGKAGRQLAQSLQLSGQYHVAA
                     FIDEDQTLCGSTFLGLQVYSVETAFSLIRKKGVSLVLLAVPAASYARRKQIIEQLAPLP
                     VEVRSVP"
     PFAM_domain     70087..70968
                     /aSDomain="Polysacc_synt_2"
                     /aSTool="clusterhmmer"
                     /database="35.0"
                     /db_xref="PF02719.18"
                     /description="Polysaccharide biosynthesis protein"
                     /detection="hmmscan"
                     /domain_id="clusterhmmer_ctg1_94_0082"
                     /evalue="6.80E-126"
                     /label="ctg1_94"
                     /locus_tag="ctg1_94"
                     /protein_end="576"
                     /protein_start="282"
                     /score="419.5"
                     /tool="antismash"
                     /translation="VMVTGAGGSIGSELCRQIIRNRPSALVLFELSEFGLYQIHQELLK
                     IVEDEGLELELYPLLGSVQREHRLLMAMEKFSVQTVYHAAAYKHVPLVENNVVEGVRNN
                     VFGTFYTAKAAIEAKVESFVLISTDKAVRPTNVMGTTKRLAELGLQALAEQDHETRFCM
                     VRFGNVLGSSGSVVPVFKKQIANRLPITVTHPDITRYFMTIPEAAQLVIQAGAMGRGGD
                     VFVLDMGEPVKIVQLAENLINLSGLTLKNDDNPSGDIEIRYTGLRPGEKLYEELLIGDD
                     NIEQTAHSRIMTA"
     CDS             complement(71341..71565)
                     /locus_tag="ctg1_95"
                     /transl_table=11
                     /translation="MELTLKYAFFRHHNQSKGRLIESIVITLAIISMGILMTANQLLLI
                     LPALCTTISCVGAFWFFRKAEAIRRSMPS"
     CDS             complement(71841..72215)
                     /gene_functions="other (smcogs) SMCOG1151:transposase
                     (Score: 149.2; E-value: 1.9e-45)"
                     /gene_kind="other"
                     /locus_tag="ctg1_96"
                     /transl_table=11
                     /translation="MLQLSTAKAQGKLESYLRRSVLAPKLLIVDEIGYLPFGREEANLF
                     FNVIAKRYEQGSIIVTSNLPFSQWSNAFADDTTLTAALLDRLLHHSHIVKISGESYRLR
                     GKKAAGTIPTVLENLSESRS"
     PFAM_domain     complement(71892..72212)
                     /aSDomain="IstB_IS21"
                     /aSTool="clusterhmmer"
                     /database="35.0"
                     /db_xref="PF01695.20"
                     /db_xref="GO:0005524"
                     /description="IstB-like ATP binding protein"
                     /detection="hmmscan"
                     /domain_id="clusterhmmer_ctg1_96_0083"
                     /evalue="2.20E-42"
                     /gene_ontologies="GO:0005524: ATP binding"
                     /label="ctg1_96"
                     /locus_tag="ctg1_96"
                     /protein_end="108"
                     /protein_start="1"
                     /score="145.3"
                     /tool="antismash"
                     /translation="LQLSTAKAQGKLESYLRRSVLAPKLLIVDEIGYLPFGREEANLFF
                     NVIAKRYEQGSIIVTSNLPFSQWSNAFADDTTLTAALLDRLLHHSHIVKISGESYRLRG
                     KKA"
     CDS             complement(72299..72634)
                     /gene_functions="other (smcogs) SMCOG1151:transposase
                     (Score: 78.9; E-value: 5.9e-24)"
                     /gene_kind="other"
                     /locus_tag="ctg1_97"
                     /transl_table=11
                     /translation="MNLQMNRIEAACAALKLQAIGQDWPRLAEAANSRELSLADYLESL
                     LNAELEARAERTRATLTKFASFPMEKTFDDYDFKFATGAPRKQLKELTGLAFIERKENV
                     ILLGQVA"
     PFAM_domain     complement(72308..72604)
                     /aSDomain="IstB_IS21"
                     /aSTool="clusterhmmer"
                     /database="35.0"
                     /db_xref="PF01695.20"
                     /db_xref="GO:0005524"
                     /description="IstB-like ATP binding protein"
                     /detection="hmmscan"
                     /domain_id="clusterhmmer_ctg1_97_0084"
                     /evalue="5.60E-26"
                     /gene_ontologies="GO:0005524: ATP binding"
                     /label="ctg1_97"
                     /locus_tag="ctg1_97"
                     /protein_end="109"
                     /protein_start="10"
                     /score="91.6"
                     /tool="antismash"
                     /translation="ACAALKLQAIGQDWPRLAEAANSRELSLADYLESLLNAELEARAE
                     RTRATLTKFASFPMEKTFDDYDFKFATGAPRKQLKELTGLAFIERKENVILLGQ"
     CDS             complement(72631..73629)
                     /gene_functions="other (smcogs) SMCOG1213:transposase
                     (Score: 321.9; E-value: 8e-98)"
                     /gene_kind="other"
                     /locus_tag="ctg1_98"
                     /transl_table=11
                     /translation="MEIHVLHQQGCSIRRIAKDLGISRNTVRNYLRDKSKAPVYPERQS
                     RPTKLQPYHDYLRTRIDAAKPYWIPANVLLRELKALGYEGGITMLKEHIKQYKPSTPVD
                     PVVRFETKPGEQMQVDFTTITHYGVRVKAFVATLGYSRATFVRFCERERQEDWVEGLEE
                     AFEYFGGVPKEVLFDNAKAIMIERDAYGEGEHRWNPMLLTAAKKYNFKPRACRPYRAKT
                     KGKVERFNSYLKSSFVTPLAATLKQHGLKVTVDVLNGHIGAWLETVAHQRIHGTTGTKP
                     QVLLDEERFTLQPLPSPTRPIAPLTMGDNVMPVESFQHPLSTYDALLEVRV"
     PFAM_domain     complement(72970..73299)
                     /aSDomain="rve"
                     /aSTool="clusterhmmer"
                     /database="35.0"
                     /db_xref="PF00665.29"
                     /db_xref="GO:0015074"
                     /description="Integrase core domain"
                     /detection="hmmscan"
                     /domain_id="clusterhmmer_ctg1_98_0086"
                     /evalue="5.20E-16"
                     /gene_ontologies="GO:0015074: DNA integration"
                     /label="ctg1_98"
                     /locus_tag="ctg1_98"
                     /protein_end="220"
                     /protein_start="110"
                     /score="58.9"
                     /tool="antismash"
                     /translation="TKPGEQMQVDFTTITHYGVRVKAFVATLGYSRATFVRFCERERQE
                     DWVEGLEEAFEYFGGVPKEVLFDNAKAIMIERDAYGEGEHRWNPMLLTAAKKYNFKPRA
                     CRPYRA"
     PFAM_domain     complement(73534..73626)
                     /aSDomain="HTH_38"
                     /aSTool="clusterhmmer"
                     /database="35.0"
                     /db_xref="PF13936.9"
                     /description="Helix-turn-helix domain"
                     /detection="hmmscan"
                     /domain_id="clusterhmmer_ctg1_98_0085"
                     /evalue="1.20E-06"
                     /label="ctg1_98"
                     /locus_tag="ctg1_98"
                     /protein_end="32"
                     /protein_start="1"
                     /score="28.2"
                     /tool="antismash"
                     /translation="EIHVLHQQGCSIRRIAKDLGISRNTVRNYLR"
     CDS             73870..75222
                     /locus_tag="ctg1_99"
                     /transl_table=11
                     /translation="MKITDNVSIYHHGGKNTVTGSCHELNIEGNSILIDCGLFQGGDAK
                     SKSLDIDFSLAAVRALVLTHAHIDHIGRLPWLFAAGFREPIYCTHATAHLVPLMLEDGL
                     ALQLGLTKSQRAHIVQLIGRKLKPVGYNEWVPVKNAKQRYFTHIRFQPAGHILGSAYVE
                     VKLPNKEIVVFSGDLGPSHTPLLPDPKPPKRADYLFLESTYGDKSHDSVEMRSKRLLDI
                     IQRSLKNGGAILIPAFSVGRTQELLFDIETLLSQHQLSERLPIIVDSPLAVKVTNAYRR
                     YRKLWSREAKAKVLRGQRPLSFDQCIVVESHREHARLVNRLATTGEPAIVIAASGMCQG
                     GRIVNYLKALLPDDRTDVVFCGYQAGGTLGRDIQSGRSSVVIDDDLVDVKASVHSMSGY
                     SAHADQNDLFSFVTGCVGSLKQIHLIHGEANSMEELTAMLGEALKANLDIY"
     PFAM_domain     73930..74436
                     /aSDomain="Lactamase_B"
                     /aSTool="clusterhmmer"
                     /database="35.0"
                     /db_xref="PF00753.30"
                     /description="Metallo-beta-lactamase superfamily"
                     /detection="hmmscan"
                     /domain_id="clusterhmmer_ctg1_99_0087"
                     /evalue="1.70E-11"
                     /label="ctg1_99"
                     /locus_tag="ctg1_99"
                     /protein_end="189"
                     /protein_start="20"
                     /score="44.6"
                     /tool="antismash"
                     /translation="SCHELNIEGNSILIDCGLFQGGDAKSKSLDIDFSLAAVRALVLTH
                     AHIDHIGRLPWLFAAGFREPIYCTHATAHLVPLMLEDGLALQLGLTKSQRAHIVQLIGR
                     KLKPVGYNEWVPVKNAKQRYFTHIRFQPAGHILGSAYVEVKLPNKEIVVFSGDLGPSHT
                     PLLPDP"
     PFAM_domain     74596..74988
                     /aSDomain="Beta-Casp"
                     /aSTool="clusterhmmer"
                     /database="35.0"
                     /db_xref="PF10996.11"
                     /description="Beta-Casp domain"
                     /detection="hmmscan"
                     /domain_id="clusterhmmer_ctg1_99_0088"
                     /evalue="1.40E-29"
                     /label="ctg1_99"
                     /locus_tag="ctg1_99"
                     /protein_end="373"
                     /protein_start="242"
                     /score="102.8"
                     /tool="antismash"
                     /translation="TQELLFDIETLLSQHQLSERLPIIVDSPLAVKVTNAYRRYRKLWS
                     REAKAKVLRGQRPLSFDQCIVVESHREHARLVNRLATTGEPAIVIAASGMCQGGRIVNY
                     LKALLPDDRTDVVFCGYQAGGTLGRDI"
     PFAM_domain     75028..75186
                     /aSDomain="RMMBL"
                     /aSTool="clusterhmmer"
                     /database="35.0"
                     /db_xref="PF07521.15"
                     /description="Zn-dependent metallo-hydrolase RNA
                     specificity domain"
                     /detection="hmmscan"
                     /domain_id="clusterhmmer_ctg1_99_0089"
                     /evalue="6.10E-09"
                     /label="ctg1_99"
                     /locus_tag="ctg1_99"
                     /protein_end="439"
                     /protein_start="386"
                     /score="35.9"
                     /tool="antismash"
                     /translation="VDVKASVHSMSGYSAHADQNDLFSFVTGCVGSLKQIHLIHGEANS
                     MEELTAML"
     PFAM_domain     75458..75961
                     /aSDomain="UDPG_MGDP_dh_N"
                     /aSTool="clusterhmmer"
                     /database="35.0"
                     /db_xref="PF03721.17"
                     /db_xref="GO:0016616"
                     /db_xref="GO:0051287"
                     /description="UDP-glucose/GDP-mannose dehydrogenase family,
                     NAD binding domain"
                     /detection="hmmscan"
                     /domain_id="clusterhmmer_ctg1_100_0090"
                     /evalue="1.90E-33"
                     /gene_ontologies="GO:0016616: oxidoreductase activity,
                     acting on the CH-OH group of donors, NAD or NADP as
                     acceptor"
                     /gene_ontologies="GO:0051287: NAD binding"
                     /label="ctg1_100"
                     /locus_tag="ctg1_100"
                     /protein_end="168"
                     /protein_start="0"
                     /score="115.7"
                     /tool="antismash"
                     /translation="MKIAVAGTGYVGLSNAMLLAQNHEVVAVDINAEKVEMLCNGQSPI
                     VDSEIEAFLKRDDLNFTATLDKELAYRGADYVIVATPTDYDPQTNYFNTGSVEAVIKDV
                     IAVNPDAVIVIKSTIPVGYTVRVREELGTENVFFSPEFLREGSALYDNLNPSRIIIGER
                     SERAK"
     aSDomain        75458..76591
                     /aSDomain="TIGR03026"
                     /aSTool="tigrfam"
                     /description="NDP-sugDHase: nucleotide sugar dehydrogenase"
                     /detection="hmmscan"
                     /domain_id="TIGRFam_ctg1_100_0017"
                     /evalue="9.30E-104"
                     /identifier="TIGR03026"
                     /label="ctg1_100"
                     /locus_tag="ctg1_100"
                     /protein_end="378"
                     /protein_start="0"
                     /score="345.4"
                     /tool="antismash"
                     /translation="MKIAVAGTGYVGLSNAMLLAQNHEVVAVDINAEKVEMLCNGQSPI
                     VDSEIEAFLKRDDLNFTATLDKELAYRGADYVIVATPTDYDPQTNYFNTGSVEAVIKDV
                     IAVNPDAVIVIKSTIPVGYTVRVREELGTENVFFSPEFLREGSALYDNLNPSRIIIGER
                     SERAKVFGDLLLEGAQKENIDVLYTDSTEAEAVKLFSNTYLAMRVAYFNELDSYAEALG
                     LDTRQIIEGVALDPRIGGHYCNPSFGYGGYCLPKDTKQLLANYQEVPNNIIGAIVDANR
                     TRKDFIAESIMKRSPKVVGVYRLIMKSGSDNFRASSIQGIMKRLKAKGIEVIVYEPVLK
                     EEHFFHSRVIQDVDAFKQEADLIISNRMLPELEDVADK"
     CDS             75458..76624
                     /gene_functions="biosynthetic-additional (smcogs)
                     SMCOG1152:nucleotide sugar dehydrogenase (Score: 322.6;
                     E-value: 5.5e-98)"
                     /gene_kind="biosynthetic-additional"
                     /locus_tag="ctg1_100"
                     /transl_table=11
                     /translation="MKIAVAGTGYVGLSNAMLLAQNHEVVAVDINAEKVEMLCNGQSPI
                     VDSEIEAFLKRDDLNFTATLDKELAYRGADYVIVATPTDYDPQTNYFNTGSVEAVIKDV
                     IAVNPDAVIVIKSTIPVGYTVRVREELGTENVFFSPEFLREGSALYDNLNPSRIIIGER
                     SERAKVFGDLLLEGAQKENIDVLYTDSTEAEAVKLFSNTYLAMRVAYFNELDSYAEALG
                     LDTRQIIEGVALDPRIGGHYCNPSFGYGGYCLPKDTKQLLANYQEVPNNIIGAIVDANR
                     TRKDFIAESIMKRSPKVVGVYRLIMKSGSDNFRASSIQGIMKRLKAKGIEVIVYEPVLK
                     EEHFFHSRVIQDVDAFKQEADLIISNRMLPELEDVADKVYTRDLFGND"
     PFAM_domain     76031..76300
                     /aSDomain="UDPG_MGDP_dh"
                     /aSTool="clusterhmmer"
                     /database="35.0"
                     /db_xref="PF00984.22"
                     /db_xref="GO:0016616"
                     /db_xref="GO:0051287"
                     /description="UDP-glucose/GDP-mannose dehydrogenase family,
                     central domain"
                     /detection="hmmscan"
                     /domain_id="clusterhmmer_ctg1_100_0091"
                     /evalue="1.80E-26"
                     /gene_ontologies="GO:0016616: oxidoreductase activity,
                     acting on the CH-OH group of donors, NAD or NADP as
                     acceptor"
                     /gene_ontologies="GO:0051287: NAD binding"
                     /label="ctg1_100"
                     /locus_tag="ctg1_100"
                     /protein_end="281"
                     /protein_start="191"
                     /score="92.2"
                     /tool="antismash"
                     /translation="EAEAVKLFSNTYLAMRVAYFNELDSYAEALGLDTRQIIEGVALDP
                     RIGGHYCNPSFGYGGYCLPKDTKQLLANYQEVPNNIIGAIVDANR"
     PFAM_domain     76358..76579
                     /aSDomain="UDPG_MGDP_dh_C"
                     /aSTool="clusterhmmer"
                     /database="35.0"
                     /db_xref="PF03720.18"
                     /db_xref="GO:0016616"
                     /db_xref="GO:0051287"
                     /description="UDP-glucose/GDP-mannose dehydrogenase family,
                     UDP binding domain"
                     /detection="hmmscan"
                     /domain_id="clusterhmmer_ctg1_100_0092"
                     /evalue="1.20E-07"
                     /gene_ontologies="GO:0016616: oxidoreductase activity,
                     acting on the CH-OH group of donors, NAD or NADP as
                     acceptor"
                     /gene_ontologies="GO:0051287: NAD binding"
                     /label="ctg1_100"
                     /locus_tag="ctg1_100"
                     /protein_end="374"
                     /protein_start="300"
                     /score="32.2"
                     /tool="antismash"
                     /translation="VYRLIMKSGSDNFRASSIQGIMKRLKAKGIEVIVYEPVLKEEHFF
                     HSRVIQDVDAFKQEADLIISNRMLPELED"
     CDS             complement(76714..77232)
                     /locus_tag="ctg1_101"
                     /transl_table=11
                     /translation="MEYSTSALCDIYLDQVDVVEPMFSNFGGRASFAGQVTSVKCFEDN
                     GVIRDILEQDGVGRILLIDGGGSLRKALIDAEIAQLAEDNEWEGIIVYGCIREVDELED
                     MNLGIQALASIPVGATQSDVGEVDVPVNFGGVTFLPEDYVYADNTGIILSQEPLDVSFE
                     DEETQETEE"
     aSDomain        complement(76753..77232)
                     /aSDomain="TIGR02998"
                     /aSTool="tigrfam"
                     /description="RraA_entero: regulator of ribonuclease
                     activity A"
                     /detection="hmmscan"
                     /domain_id="TIGRFam_ctg1_101_0018"
                     /evalue="8.80E-82"
                     /identifier="TIGR02998"
                     /label="ctg1_101"
                     /locus_tag="ctg1_101"
                     /protein_end="160"
                     /protein_start="0"
                     /score="270.9"
                     /tool="antismash"
                     /translation="MEYSTSALCDIYLDQVDVVEPMFSNFGGRASFAGQVTSVKCFEDN
                     GVIRDILEQDGVGRILLIDGGGSLRKALIDAEIAQLAEDNEWEGIIVYGCIREVDELED
                     MNLGIQALASIPVGATQSDVGEVDVPVNFGGVTFLPEDYVYADNTGIILSQEPLDV"
     aSDomain        complement(76771..77220)
                     /aSDomain="TIGR01935"
                     /aSTool="tigrfam"
                     /description="NOT-MenG: RraA family"
                     /detection="hmmscan"
                     /domain_id="TIGRFam_ctg1_101_0019"
                     /evalue="2.60E-67"
                     /identifier="TIGR01935"
                     /label="ctg1_101"
                     /locus_tag="ctg1_101"
                     /protein_end="154"
                     /protein_start="4"
                     /score="223.3"
                     /tool="antismash"
                     /translation="TSALCDIYLDQVDVVEPMFSNFGGRASFAGQVTSVKCFEDNGVIR
                     DILEQDGVGRILLIDGGGSLRKALIDAEIAQLAEDNEWEGIIVYGCIREVDELEDMNLG
                     IQALASIPVGATQSDVGEVDVPVNFGGVTFLPEDYVYADNTGIILS"
     PFAM_domain     complement(76777..77220)
                     /aSDomain="RraA-like"
                     /aSTool="clusterhmmer"
                     /database="35.0"
                     /db_xref="PF03737.18"
                     /description="Aldolase/RraA"
                     /detection="hmmscan"
                     /domain_id="clusterhmmer_ctg1_101_0093"
                     /evalue="1.30E-36"
                     /label="ctg1_101"
                     /locus_tag="ctg1_101"
                     /protein_end="152"
                     /protein_start="4"
                     /score="126.2"
                     /tool="antismash"
                     /translation="TSALCDIYLDQVDVVEPMFSNFGGRASFAGQVTSVKCFEDNGVIR
                     DILEQDGVGRILLIDGGGSLRKALIDAEIAQLAEDNEWEGIIVYGCIREVDELEDMNLG
                     IQALASIPVGATQSDVGEVDVPVNFGGVTFLPEDYVYADNTGII"
     CDS             complement(77312..78229)
                     /gene_functions="biosynthetic-additional
                     (rule-based-clusters) ubiA"
                     /gene_kind="biosynthetic-additional"
                     /locus_tag="ctg1_102"
                     /sec_met_domain="ubiA (E-value: 2.9e-43, bitscore: 145.7,
                     seeds: 9, tool: rule-based-clusters)"
                     /transl_table=11
                     /translation="MTSSFRIWLDAARPKTLPLALVSIITGSALAFSKGEMSWSVALLA
                     LLTATLLQILSNLANDYGDAVKGTDNENRLGPMRAIQSGEVTQLEMKKAIILNVVLTVA
                     SGLFLVLHALESLQNILAFIGLGVLAIAAAIAYTVGNKPYGYVGLGDISVFIFFGLLGV
                     SGTYFLHTGHLDTLLFLPAIGCGLLAVAVLNVNNMRDIENDSACGKRTVAVRLGERKAK
                     LYHFALLAVAVSAFAMYLSVQQSPLWISLPFVLSLVVVIKHGTAVWQTTQPAQIAPMMP
                     IVVKCSLVTNILFSGVVIAQTLIT"
     aSDomain        complement(77342..78193)
                     /aSDomain="TIGR00751"
                     /aSTool="tigrfam"
                     /description="menA: 1,4-dihydroxy-2-naphthoate
                     octaprenyltransferase"
                     /detection="hmmscan"
                     /domain_id="TIGRFam_ctg1_102_0020"
                     /evalue="5.00E-102"
                     /identifier="TIGR00751"
                     /label="ctg1_102"
                     /locus_tag="ctg1_102"
                     /protein_end="296"
                     /protein_start="12"
                     /score="339.1"
                     /tool="antismash"
                     /translation="RPKTLPLALVSIITGSALAFSKGEMSWSVALLALLTATLLQILSN
                     LANDYGDAVKGTDNENRLGPMRAIQSGEVTQLEMKKAIILNVVLTVASGLFLVLHALES
                     LQNILAFIGLGVLAIAAAIAYTVGNKPYGYVGLGDISVFIFFGLLGVSGTYFLHTGHLD
                     TLLFLPAIGCGLLAVAVLNVNNMRDIENDSACGKRTVAVRLGERKAKLYHFALLAVAVS
                     AFAMYLSVQQSPLWISLPFVLSLVVVIKHGTAVWQTTQPAQIAPMMPIVVKCSLVTNIL
                     FSG"
     PFAM_domain     complement(77450..78169)
                     /aSDomain="UbiA"
                     /aSTool="clusterhmmer"
                     /database="35.0"
                     /db_xref="PF01040.21"
                     /db_xref="GO:0016020"
                     /db_xref="GO:0016765"
                     /description="UbiA prenyltransferase family"
                     /detection="hmmscan"
                     /domain_id="clusterhmmer_ctg1_102_0094"
                     /evalue="2.70E-37"
                     /gene_ontologies="GO:0016020: membrane"
                     /gene_ontologies="GO:0016765: transferase activity,
                     transferring alkyl or aryl (other than methyl) groups"
                     /label="ctg1_102"
                     /locus_tag="ctg1_102"
                     /protein_end="260"
                     /protein_start="20"
                     /score="128.6"
                     /tool="antismash"
                     /translation="LVSIITGSALAFSKGEMSWSVALLALLTATLLQILSNLANDYGDA
                     VKGTDNENRLGPMRAIQSGEVTQLEMKKAIILNVVLTVASGLFLVLHALESLQNILAFI
                     GLGVLAIAAAIAYTVGNKPYGYVGLGDISVFIFFGLLGVSGTYFLHTGHLDTLLFLPAI
                     GCGLLAVAVLNVNNMRDIENDSACGKRTVAVRLGERKAKLYHFALLAVAVSAFAMYLSV
                     QQSPLWISLPFVLSLVVV"
     CDS             78420..78722
                     /locus_tag="ctg1_103"
                     /transl_table=11
                     /translation="MNSNKTKKPCVYIAASKGRGVVYIGVTSNLSERIWKHKHGVTEGI
                     VKKYNVNQLVHYELFETMEEAASRELQLRHWEWAWKNELVTSSNPYWKDLSHELW"
     PFAM_domain     78444..78647
                     /aSDomain="GIY-YIG"
                     /aSTool="clusterhmmer"
                     /database="35.0"
                     /db_xref="PF01541.27"
                     /description="GIY-YIG catalytic domain"
                     /detection="hmmscan"
                     /domain_id="clusterhmmer_ctg1_103_0095"
                     /evalue="1.60E-12"
                     /label="ctg1_103"
                     /locus_tag="ctg1_103"
                     /protein_end="76"
                     /protein_start="8"
                     /score="47.6"
                     /tool="antismash"
                     /translation="PCVYIAASKGRGVVYIGVTSNLSERIWKHKHGVTEGIVKKYNVNQ
                     LVHYELFETMEEAASRELQLRHW"
     CDS             complement(79421..80758)
                     /locus_tag="ctg1_104"
                     /transl_table=11
                     /translation="MSEMTPREIVHELNRHIIGQDKAKRSVAIALRNRWRRMQLEESLR
                     VEVSPKNILMIGPTGVGKTEIARRLAKLANAPFIKVEATKFTEVGYVGKEVETIIRDLT
                     DVAIKMTHQQAMEKVKFRAEEQAEERILDALLPPARDAWGQNEQPTDDASSNTRQIFRK
                     KLREGKLDDKEIDIETAAPQMGVEIMSPPGMEEMTNQLQSMFQNLGGDTKKKRKLKIKD
                     ALKALVEEEAAKLVNQEELKEQAIYNVENNGIVFIDEIDKICKRGEASGPDVSREGVQR
                     DLLPLIEGSTVSTKHGMVKTDHILFITSGAFQVAKPSDLIPELQGRLPIRVELEALSSD
                     DFKRILTEPKASLTEQYIALMKTEEVDVEFTTDGIQQIADAAWTVNETTENIGARRLHT
                     VMERLMDEISFEATDKPGSKLVIDSGYVKSKLGEFVEDEDLSRFIL"
     aSDomain        complement(79424..80749)
                     /aSDomain="TIGR00390"
                     /aSTool="tigrfam"
                     /description="hslU: ATP-dependent protease HslVU, ATPase
                     subunit"
                     /detection="hmmscan"
                     /domain_id="TIGRFam_ctg1_104_0021"
                     /evalue="6.30E-219"
                     /identifier="TIGR00390"
                     /label="ctg1_104"
                     /locus_tag="ctg1_104"
                     /protein_end="445"
                     /protein_start="3"
                     /score="725.3"
                     /tool="antismash"
                     /translation="MTPREIVHELNRHIIGQDKAKRSVAIALRNRWRRMQLEESLRVEV
                     SPKNILMIGPTGVGKTEIARRLAKLANAPFIKVEATKFTEVGYVGKEVETIIRDLTDVA
                     IKMTHQQAMEKVKFRAEEQAEERILDALLPPARDAWGQNEQPTDDASSNTRQIFRKKLR
                     EGKLDDKEIDIETAAPQMGVEIMSPPGMEEMTNQLQSMFQNLGGDTKKKRKLKIKDALK
                     ALVEEEAAKLVNQEELKEQAIYNVENNGIVFIDEIDKICKRGEASGPDVSREGVQRDLL
                     PLIEGSTVSTKHGMVKTDHILFITSGAFQVAKPSDLIPELQGRLPIRVELEALSSDDFK
                     RILTEPKASLTEQYIALMKTEEVDVEFTTDGIQQIADAAWTVNETTENIGARRLHTVME
                     RLMDEISFEATDKPGSKLVIDSGYVKSKLGEFVEDEDLSRFIL"
     PFAM_domain     complement(79766..80203)
                     /aSDomain="AAA_2"
                     /aSTool="clusterhmmer"
                     /database="35.0"
                     /db_xref="PF07724.17"
                     /db_xref="GO:0005524"
                     /db_xref="GO:0016887"
                     /description="AAA domain (Cdc48 subfamily)"
                     /detection="hmmscan"
                     /domain_id="clusterhmmer_ctg1_104_0097"
                     /evalue="7.90E-43"
                     /gene_ontologies="GO:0005524: ATP binding"
                     /gene_ontologies="GO:0016887: ATP hydrolysis activity"
                     /label="ctg1_104"
                     /locus_tag="ctg1_104"
                     /protein_end="331"
                     /protein_start="185"
                     /score="146.6"
                     /tool="antismash"
                     /translation="VEIMSPPGMEEMTNQLQSMFQNLGGDTKKKRKLKIKDALKALVEE
                     EAAKLVNQEELKEQAIYNVENNGIVFIDEIDKICKRGEASGPDVSREGVQRDLLPLIEG
                     STVSTKHGMVKTDHILFITSGAFQVAKPSDLIPELQGRLPIR"
     PFAM_domain     complement(80351..80602)
                     /aSDomain="AAA"
                     /aSTool="clusterhmmer"
                     /database="35.0"
                     /db_xref="PF00004.32"
                     /db_xref="GO:0005524"
                     /db_xref="GO:0016887"
                     /description="ATPase family associated with various
                     cellular activities (AAA)"
                     /detection="hmmscan"
                     /domain_id="clusterhmmer_ctg1_104_0096"
                     /evalue="5.70E-07"
                     /gene_ontologies="GO:0005524: ATP binding"
                     /gene_ontologies="GO:0016887: ATP hydrolysis activity"
                     /label="ctg1_104"
                     /locus_tag="ctg1_104"
                     /protein_end="136"
                     /protein_start="52"
                     /score="30.2"
                     /tool="antismash"
                     /translation="ILMIGPTGVGKTEIARRLAKLANAPFIKVEATKFTEVGYVGKEVE
                     TIIRDLTDVAIKMTHQQAMEKVKFRAEEQAEERILDALL"
ORIGIN
        1 tctaggaaaa catcgatgcc tttatctagc gtctcttcaa tccacaggcg agacgtgccg
       61 tagtagttac cgaatacttc ggcatactct aggaaagcgc cttgtgcgat cagtgattca
      121 aactctgatt tttcaacgaa gtgatagtgc acgccatctt cttcaccagg gcgcatgcca
      181 cgagtggtgt gagaaactga aaccttcatt gcgtaggttg ggtttttttc caacatcgct
      241 gaaattaggc tcgatttacc agcgccgcta ggagccgata cgatataaag ggtgccttta
      301 ccaatcattt gtcagtgtcc gcattcttgg gttgaaggaa tagaagcagg tcagtgcctt
      361 cttctatttt agataacaca ctggccgaag tgctgaaatt tcggccagaa aaatggaggc
      421 gaagagtatc acaaacctag atgcagactc aaccgtcttg tggataactt gctaagcaga
      481 ttgccgtgcg gtagtgagcc atttctccag tgtcgcaagg agcatttttg agttgatggg
      541 tttggtgatg tagtcatcca tccccacttc caagcagcgc tcgcgatccc cttgcatagc
      601 attagcggtc atggcgatga tggtgacatt ggggtcaact actttgctct cgggcttgcg
      661 aatcatagtg gtggcttcaa aaccatccat tacaggcatt tggcagtcca taaatacaat
      721 gtcaaagctg cgctcacgga ggatatcgag agcttgctga ccattttcta ccacgtcgac
      781 gctgacctta aatttagaca gtagcgattt gaccaccact tgattggtct tcatatcatc
      841 aacaaccaac acgtgggcat gaaactcagg tgcttgcgtc ggcgagtgct tggtaataaa
      901 cagcatactt tgatcatcga ccccatcaag cgcggcaacg cgagacaaaa cgtcgaatag
      961 ctcagcttgt tgtgtcggct tggtgagata agcgctgaat ccgttgtcct tgaccaattt
     1021 catgtcgcct cgctgtacca cggaagagag catcaccagc ctggttgaac gcaaattgtc
     1081 atccgcttta atgccgcgtg ccaattggat accgttagtc tgtggcatct catagtcaag
     1141 gatggcaatg gagtagggag caccagtgtc atacgccttc gtgagcatgg acatcgcttc
     1201 ttgggcagag ctggcctgtt gatattcgat agcccagtta gaaagcagtt gccccaccaa
     1261 ttgcctatta atcgggttgt catccaccac caagatacgt tgctgcttga gatccccttt
     1321 aggggcatag tgaacatctt tttcggccag atggggcagc ggtacttcaa accagaaggt
     1381 tgaaccttcg ccaatttcgc tgtgaacgcc aatctcacca cccataagtt caaccagctt
     1441 tttacttatt gatagcccta aacctgtacc gccatatttt cgggtggtgg aactgtcggc
     1501 ttgggtaaac ttatcaaaca gtttgtcttg atgggctttc tcgataccga tccccgaatc
     1561 gaccacagag aactttacgc tgtcgatctg ttcatttttt ggttggacag aaacataaac
     1621 ggccacttga ccttgttcgg tgaatttcac tgcgttacca atcaggttga cgagaatttg
     1681 tctaatgcgt cccgggtcgc caatatgcca ttgggacagt actgggttag cagggcagat
     1741 taactccagt ttcttttgag aggcaccgag gtagagcgtt gcgccaatgt cttcgataag
     1801 ttcaacgagg ttaaattcca actgctctag gtcgattttg ccagcttcaa acttagaaaa
     1861 atccagaata tcattgatga ttgccagcag agactcagcg ctgtctcttg acgttcgggc
     1921 aagcttgaat tgctgctcat caagttcggt atcgagcagc aggtcagtca taccaatcac
     1981 cccattcatt ggagtgcgga tttcatgact catggtagag agaaactcgc tttttgcgcg
     2041 cgccgccgaa cgtgcttctt ccgttgcttg ttgtagttgc tggttatgtt caagcatttg
     2101 ttgctctttg agggctaagg aatccgccat attaataaag ccggtactca ggcggctgat
     2161 ttcatcggtt tgattaaagt ggtgctgagg gagtgatatt ttgtaatcgc cttgacctac
     2221 atgtttggtg gcgtctagta aagcttctaa tctttgcacc aactgccgag acataaaaag
     2281 caacaccact aaacaaatga tggccagagc cagaccaagt gcaccaagca ctaaattgcg
     2341 atttgtgttc aatacggtct gcatcgcttg ttgagatatt tgctgatttt gtaaatcgag
     2401 aatcgagcgg atccgttcga ttcgctgtgt cgctaatggg aaccaaaact cgggggtaat
     2461 atcctcaagc ccatcctcaa gtgttcctga tgtgacgaac gttgattcaa tgtcatcaat
     2521 ttgcttatgg acaccccaat tgataatagg catgtagagg gactctggcg catgttgacg
     2581 cagtaagcgc agattccaat cgaaacttcg aatgtaataa cccgcatcga tcatcttatc
     2641 gtttaagatg gcttgctcag gcgctgcaaa aataccattg agaatgccgc gagattgccc
     2701 tgcgcgctct ttgagccaaa gcaaatggac atgatgcagt aaatcatcaa ctaagtctgg
     2761 ggattcgata gaactgacaa gggcatcata aatagttaat gcttgctcga taagccctga
     2821 gtagtgcttg aaggaatatt cgccgacacc atgatcaacg aactccctta ccatcacggt
     2881 atgctcaata gcacgatcaa gtaattgaat ttgctcactg aaagcctgtt cgatgtcgct
     2941 gtgcttgctg gataagctcc gccattgctc gcttgcttta tcggcttgcg ctcttgccgt
     3001 aatgagtttt tgtttggtgg tttcatctag attagattta taaccttcag atagcccgcg
     3061 ctcgacagca aagtggtgag caatgttatc aagcgaatga gccacgttga gcagttcgat
     3121 ggtctctttt gcctccgcat ttctgtccat gagtgattgg atcacttgat agctcatggt
     3181 cagaacaaca acgagtaacc ccaatacaat caatgatgtt ttggttctca aggttaaatt
     3241 acgtattgcg gctgacatgg atgcccatcc tatatcttgg cgtatttcag cagtatagga
     3301 gacgaatagc caggttccga tgtttgcgct atttatgaat tccatagagc aaagacgagc
     3361 aaacgtttgc ttatttatca agatgttgtt ttataaggct ttgaaactga ctcgaaaagt
     3421 gttgatttat tcctgtcagc aattagaatt cgcgccaata ttcttattgc acatacgttt
     3481 gcgtcggcgt gttttctatc ttaaaaggta ccactgtgag tgcagaatta gcgggtcaga
     3541 gacagaccaa cccttccttt atcgaagcga ccttcaaggt gagtgagcgt aagtctacga
     3601 ttggcactga ggtgtacgca ggctttatta cctttctagc gatgagctac attttggcgg
     3661 tcaatccggc tattttgggc gatattcctg gtatggatcg cggtgcagta tttaccgcaa
     3721 cggcgctggc ggcggcgttt gcgacgctga ttatgggtgt gtttggcaac tatcctgtga
     3781 tgcttgcccc tggtatgagc atgaacggct ttttcaaagg catgctgtta agtggttcgg
     3841 tagcgctggt ttggcatgag gcactgcttg gcatcttttt ctcaggcatc atctatttga
     3901 ttttatcgat gactaagatc cgcaaagcga tgattgagtc gattccagaa gacctcaagc
     3961 tggcgattac ggtttcactc ggtttgttta ttgcgttctt gggtcttaag aacgcaggta
     4021 tcatcgtttc aaacccgatc attttggtga gtatgggcga tattctaaac cctcaggtca
     4081 tgatcgctta catcagtatt tttattgcgc ttggttgtat ggttcgcgat atcaagctgg
     4141 cgacatttat ctcattcatc tccgctatta ttttgactat ccttgccgac acttttatgg
     4201 gcacggcaaa cgcaccactt ccagaacagc ttgtggcaat gccgccaagc atggctggta
     4261 gctttggtgc gatctttgat ttttctggcc taacggcaga gaagatgttc gacttgctgt
     4321 ttatcgttat tatcttcttg attgtcgact tctttgatgg attgagcacg atagtgggcg
     4381 tgggccgcga tgcaggcatc atcgacaaag atggcaaggt gccaaatgcg cgttcagcac
     4441 tcgttgctga cgcaggtggc actgtgatgg gttcgctgct tggcacaacg tcggtaacgg
     4501 cattctctga atcgggcatt gcctcttctc aaggtgcgag aactggtctt gcggcggttg
     4561 tggtagcagg cttgttcttt gtgtcactgt tcctttaccc gctattctcc ttgttctcag
     4621 cggccatggt ggcgccagca atggtggtgg taggcattta catgattggc cgcttagggg
     4681 atatcaagtg ggataagaaa gagtctcgca ttgctgcctt ctttaccatc atgtttaccg
     4741 tgctgagctt ctctcctgca aacggcatgg caatgggctt tattagctat gcgtttagta
     4801 tggttgtggc aggtaagggc aaagaggttc acccggtgat ctatgtgttg tcggcgctgt
     4861 ttatgactta cttggtgttg ttgtagtcac taataatcgg aatactaccc cccacagcgc
     4921 cgtcattcct gcgtaggcag aaatctaatt gaggcttggt gtgcgtgttg agtagactcc
     4981 agcctgcgca ggagtgacag ctattttagt gcgggaaata ttcaagcaat aaaaaagcag
     5041 gcatcagcct gcttttttat cattcaacag aattattcaa tattctgaat ttgctcacgc
     5101 atctgttcaa tcaacacttt aagctctaca cccgatgcgg tgatgtccgt gctaatagac
     5161 tttgacgcta gggtgttcga ctcgcggttg aactcttgca tcataaagtc aagacgacgg
     5221 cctacggcgc cacctttttt cataatgcta ttggtttctt taacgtgaga gtcaaggcgg
     5281 tctagctctt ctgctacatc agatttttgc gctagaagaa tcaactcttg ctcaacacga
     5341 gaggcatcta gctcgatttt tgcctcttca aatttgccca ataggcgttc acgttgccat
     5401 tcaataattt ctggcatgcg agcacgaact ctcacgactt cttcagtaat tgcatcaaga
     5461 cgctgtacga tcaacgcttt catgttgtcg ccttcacgac cacgcgcttc aatgaaatcc
     5521 gttagtgcgc cttcaaaacc atctaatagc gctttgttga tggtgtccat atcttgctct
     5581 ggtgtttcca tcacacctgg ccactgcatt acttggaatg gattgatgcg gctgtcttcg
     5641 ccagtcagcg ccataacttg atttgctgcg ccaatcactt gcttagccag tgtctcattg
     5701 atgttgagtt cacctttcgc agctgggttt gcttcaaaac gcagatgaca ttcaacctta
     5761 cctcgcgcca ggcgcttacg aaaacgctca cgaagtacag gctctagacc acggaactgc
     5821 tctggaagac ggaagtatgt ttcgagataa cgttggttta cagagcggat ttcccatact
     5881 gcgctacccc agtcaccttt gacctctttg cgcgcgtacg cggtcatgct gtagatcatg
     5941 aaatgattcc cttggattca ataaatgtgt tcaaactgtt ctcatgttag cacagcgggg
     6001 gaagagaagt aatctggtga ttgggggcag ggtagagaac ctagacccct tttcagttct
     6061 ccgctataat cttcgcccaa cctaactcct tccctaatta aggtaatgcc catgcgtcca
     6121 aatgatcgcg cagcagacca agtgcgccca ataaaaatta ctcgcaacta caccgcttat
     6181 gcagaaggtt ctgtattggt ggagttcggc aataccaaag tgttgtgtaa cgccactgtg
     6241 gaagagaatg tacctcgttg gctaaaaggc caaggtaaag gctgggtgac agcagaatac
     6301 ggcatgctac cacgctcgac gcactcaaga atgcgtcgtg aagcagcaag cggtaagcaa
     6361 ggcggccgta cgatggaaat ccaacgtcta atcgctcgca gtctgcgcgc ggtagttgat
     6421 ctagaagcca tgggtgaagt catggtaacg gtagactgtg atgttatcca agcagatggt
     6481 ggcacgcgta ctgcctctat ttctggcgca agtgtggcaa tggctgatgc gtttgctcac
     6541 cttgttgcga aaggcaagct aaaggcgaac ccaatgaaag gccacgttgc cgctgtctct
     6601 gtgggcattc ttggtgaaga tattttgtgt gaccttgagt acacagaaga ttctgcagcc
     6661 gatacggata tgaatgtggt catgacggaa gatggtcgca tgatcgaaat ccaaggcacc
     6721 gcagaaggcg aaccgttcag ccatgatgag ttgatggcgc tactggcgtc agcaaacaaa
     6781 ggcattgccg agatcgtagc agctcagaag ctggctttag aagattgatt gatagctccc
     6841 gtaagggggc tatttttttg agtaagacaa aatatggctt ggtgagcgcg ttgagtagac
     6901 ccctgcctgc acaggggtga cgaaaacctc gagttttgag agtagtggcg cgtcattcct
     6961 gcgcaggcag gaatctactt aaagcgatcg ctaaccttga atggaaccat gtctaccggg
     7021 gtatggcaac aaacatacct aaaacaacaa ccgagagaga taaaatgaaa gcataccagc
     7081 gtgaatttat tgaatttgca ttagagaaag aagtcctaaa atttggcgaa tttaccctta
     7141 aatctggtcg taaaagccct tacttcttca acgctgggct tttcaatacg ggtcgtgacc
     7201 ttgctcgtct aggtcgcttc tacgcagcag cactggctga ctcaggtatt gagtttgacg
     7261 tgctatttgg cccagcttac aaaggcatcc caatcgcaac aacaacagcg gtagcacttg
     7321 ctgatcacca cgatatcgac acgccatact gttttaaccg taaggaagcg aaaaatcacg
     7381 gtgaaggcgg caacctcgta ggtagtgcac tcgaaggccg tattatgctg gtggacgacg
     7441 tgatcaccgc aggcactgcg attcgtgagt cgatggaaat catcaaagcc aacggtgctg
     7501 acctagcggg cgtattggtc gcgattgacc gccaagaaaa aggcaagggt gagctatctg
     7561 cgattcaaga agttgagcgt gactttggct gtgcggtgat ttcaatcgta agtctgacag
     7621 acctaattac ttatctagaa gagcaaggtg gcaacgctga gcatctagaa gcggtaaaag
     7681 cgtaccgtgc ggagtttggt atttaataac tcgtaacagt tgattaaaac aaactgcgtt
     7741 tgaatacaaa aaaaggcctg aatattcagg ccttttttac ttttgtcatt gaggtttatt
     7801 gctgcggttt gactttacac agaatagcgc cgcggttgtg gctttcagca atcacatcac
     7861 tgcaatcaaa ctgctcttgg taacgtggga agtcctgggt cattctgtct ttgaaggtga
     7921 tcagatagaa ttggtctagc ccttcaagtt gctcttctgt acgcagaacc tttgcctgac
     7981 cattactgta gtactgacca gagtatgagc gtggatatac gtagaagatt ttaacttcag
     8041 gatccaagct gagaatgagg tgcttatcac tactgtcggc aatttttccc gtagatagca
     8101 tataggtagc cgcaatcagc gcaacgggca cgataagcgc agcaatcgtc aaccaaatgg
     8161 tatctttatt cttccagaaa atcgcaatca atagaccaat cgctggtgta cctggtagta
     8221 cgtaggtcgg tagaatattg cttgaaaccg tgaacaagat aagcggtgac aatgcccacc
     8281 agatcgcaaa gctcgtgaaa ccgtggtttt gttttgcttg ctcaaggcca aacttagcgc
     8341 gtaccaacat gagtaccggt agaatgagtg accacggtaa taccgccagt aaccagaaga
     8401 gccagatttt acctttcggc tcctcgtgac ccgagccata aagatcaccc gtccagcctg
     8461 gctcgacgaa gcgcttgtag tgctcgccca caatgaagta atcgataaat ccaggtgtgg
     8521 cgcgctctgc catgatgtac caaggcagcg caatggctag catgagcaag gttcccttga
     8581 taagcgggaa tcgacgccat agctccacaa acgcgccaat cagcccatgt tgaatgacca
     8641 tccatgggaa taccgccaaa ccaaatagca caatcgccac cggccctttt gcgagcaggc
     8701 caatagcaag accaataaag cccacatagc cccaaagcgt ctcaccgcgc cagcattggt
     8761 agaaaccaat catggcaagt gcaagcccta aggtaagcgc catatcggtc atcacagcgc
     8821 ccgctgagat tgagaatacc agcgtggtcg atagaacgac agctgcaacc agtgggttgt
     8881 agccattctt cttcgcaaac catgcagcac cagccaccac aacaacgcca gcaagccagt
     8941 gtggtaagcg caaggtaaat tctgacaacc cgaagagctc aacgctagcc gcactcatcc
     9001 acgtgaacag tggtggttta ccccaaaacg gaacgccata gtcaaacaat ggtgttagcc
     9061 agttaccagt ttccaccatc attcgcgcca tctcaccata gcgtgattca gttgtgtcca
     9121 ttaatggata gaatccaagc gagagtagac ggattaacaa cgcggcaatg agtaggaacc
     9181 acagcgttcg ctgtttattt atcattttca tatgctccaa aagcgggact gcggccgaga
     9241 taaatagtaa ggccgatgct gagcaagacg acgctatatc atcttgccga acaaaaaaac
     9301 gttcgaagtc tcacacattc ttcaagtgta ggtcaataaa atagcaatca aactattgtt
     9361 aatttgtgta taccggatga ccttacacca ccttcttcgt ttgtagtgct tgctcaataa
     9421 gtggtggtac aaattggcta acatctcctc cgtgaatagc gacttcgcgg actaaagtgg
     9481 aagagataaa tgcatgttct tccgctggtg taaggaacac actttccaat cctggtagca
     9541 gtctgcggta catgttcgtt agaccaaatt cgtattcgaa gtcaaccgtc gtgcgcaggc
     9601 cgcggatcag cacattggcc ttttcatctt cggcaaagtt aaccaataga ccagaaaaac
     9661 cttttgccgt aacgttatct aagtgcttgg tgacttcgcg ggtgaattgc acgcgctcat
     9721 cgagcgtaaa catggtgttt ttacttggac tggcagcaat ggcgatgatg acttcatcaa
     9781 acatggttga ggcacgttca atcagatcta aatgaccatt ggttatggga tcaaaggtac
     9841 caggataaat cacacgagat aggcgttttt tcgtcacggt attggctctt gttaaaagtt
     9901 tgcgtcagtg tagcactttc cagcgtttat taggaatgag gttgccagaa cacaatgaat
     9961 tgctattatc ctcaaacagc taggtgataa gagagcaaag atgaaaaaca tactggtggt
    10021 tcgcaacgac aagataggcg attttatgtt ggcatggcca agcttcgcga tgcttaaagc
    10081 atcgatgccg gattgtcgag tcactgcctt ggttcctagc tataccgtgg cgctggcaaa
    10141 agcctgtccg tggattgatg aggtgattgt agattgcggt aaaaacgccg acaagcacac
    10201 gcaaaagtat ctggttcaaa cactaaaggg cgcgaagttt gatgcatcca tcaacctgtt
    10261 ctcaaccact tacaacgctc tgttagtgtg gaaggcgaag atcccgtacc gtttggcgcc
    10321 tgcgaccaag tttgctcagt ttttctataa tcgacgcatc aagcaaaaac gctcacaaag
    10381 cgccaagcca gaatacgagt ataacctcga tcttgttcgt gcatttctca ccgaccagtc
    10441 aatagatatt gtggagccgc gcgcaccgta tttctctttc tctcttgatg cgctagcgaa
    10501 gcaaaaagag aaattagcag ttgagcttgg tctaaataaa gcgctgcctt ggatttttgt
    10561 gcatgccgga agcggcggtt cagccaacaa cctcaccctt gagcagtatt ctgatctggt
    10621 tgctggaatc gatggcaatt tcaatgtggt attaaccgct gggcctggcg aagaagagaa
    10681 ggcgagggag ctgcaggttc tgttggcaga gaagcagata aacagtgtgg tgtatgacaa
    10741 aaatgatggg ttggtggatt tttcctgttc gcttgcctgc gccagtctgt ttattgccgg
    10801 ctcaacaggg cctttgcata tcgccgctgc gcttgatgtg ccaaccgtag gttttttccc
    10861 agctaaacgc tctgcaacgc cactacgctg gaaacccctt aattcagatg gacgtcactt
    10921 agcgttttca ccgcctcaag ccgaggacaa agcgagccaa gagaacatga ctcgcatcga
    10981 tattgctaaa gtgacgcaag aactcaacct ttgggcggct cagtacttgt cctaacccag
    11041 agatcggcgt atttcacgaa tgtggagtgc gccgatagca aacatagcag taagccttgt
    11101 ttaccatcta agaatccggc tttgacgatg tacattttca caaagcaggc cacagcatgc
    11161 aaaataccct gtgaaatgct cgatttcttg cctcgctttt ctctttgttc agcccacgcc
    11221 ttggcataac ctgcagactt caccaagtag tggtgaatgt cgtcataggt gtaatggata
    11281 agatcgcctt gcagggtttc aatcgtcatt gacttgtcgg tctcgacttt ttcgtgcact
    11341 aaggagtcat tgtattgcgt gagcttagtc gggtagaggc gcaatacttt gtctggatac
    11401 cagccacagt gtttgatgaa gcgaccaaat acccaactta gtcgggcaaa ctgataaata
    11461 gtggtgggag cgtttttact gaccgcttcc aaaatgctaa ctttgagctc tggagtgacg
    11521 cgctcatcgg catcgagcca aaacacaaag tctgattgga catgactctg tgcaatctgt
    11581 ctctgacggc caaatccagg ccaatcactg ttggtataga acttagcacc catctcttca
    11641 gcaatagcct ttgtatcatc gctgctgccg gagtctaaga taacaatttc atccacccag
    11701 ccttgcactg tctctaggca agcgcgtaga tgctttgatt cattttttac tatcagcgcg
    11761 acagcaagtg ttggtttggt cactgttatg atccttggtt gattgttttt cttgttactc
    11821 tattgaagcg cttctgattt caccacatgg tcaaacatcg caatcacgct gtcagcctta
    11881 atccgctgca tcgcctgctt gtctttaacc cgtgcacgcc attcaagctc acggctggct
    11941 ttccccgttt cagcgacaat cgcttcttca taagccgaca ccacataatc caaataacga
    12001 tacgggccag tgcgctgtgg attatggtga gcatacaaac cgatcaccgg tgtctgcatt
    12061 gcattagcca tgtgggttgg tcccgtatct ggtgcaatca ccaaatcacc catatcaagc
    12121 agagccagca tctgcatcag gctactttga ccaatgacgt tgttgattgt gtgagggcac
    12181 aaagcttcga ttttcgcgcc aagctccact tcaatcgcgg cagggctacc cgccaagatg
    12241 acctcccatc ctttctcaac ggcatgatta atcacagcaa cataaccttc cgctgtccag
    12301 tttttatagc ctttgctggc ggcaggaaca atgatgagat ttcgctgtcc cactaaaagc
    12361 ggctctaccc aatcagcgtg ctgctgacta tagtttagct gccaactggg aaattcagca
    12421 ggaatgccga gggtatcatt gaaagcgagt aagccatcca atacatgcat tttttgcgga
    12481 gaaggcactt taacgttggt gaataactgc tgaaaatctt gcgctcgatc tgcatcaaaa
    12541 cctaatttgt atttggcttt aatacccaaa gtcgcgatgc tcgcgcgcag tgcatattgc
    12601 atgtgaagta gagcatcaaa ttgttgacca tggagctggc gccataaatc gcgatagcca
    12661 cgccagcctg cttttttgtc aaatacgacg atattgacgc cttgaatact tttcagtagc
    12721 ttggcttcta atgagccggt tacccaggtg atttgagtct taggccagtg agcttggatc
    12781 gcttgtaccg cagcgatggt gttgcacacg tcgccaatag cagagaggcg aagaatgcaa
    12841 atcgattgtg gtggagaggt aaacagtgcc atagtgccag cgcattcagt catagattgg
    12901 caacgattat gcagcgaaga aaatagaatg taaaatttcg ccacagtgct agaatcgccg
    12961 ccctaaaacg atagacttta caaattgtta aactctgtca ctctttgaaa agtgattcta
    13021 aaggatgatg ttctattacc atgcggtatg aagtgattat gtcggcctat aacgacgccg
    13081 acgtcctaca gctgacttta tctggttatc tcaatcaggt ggataaggac tttggtattt
    13141 gtgtggcgga cgacggttcc ggacctgata tcaagcagct tgttgaagag tttcagcgga
    13201 aggggctgag aattcgtcat atctggcatg aagataaagg ttttcggcga acggttattc
    13261 tcaataaagc tgtggcgagc tcacaagcgg agagaattat tttcaccgac agtgattgca
    13321 taccacaccc ctgttttgtt gccgatcata aggccgctag tcgtcccaaa agactggtaa
    13381 caggcccaag agtgtattta ggccccgata tcacccagtg gttaaaaaat ggagactcgt
    13441 cgattatcga gttaaacaga acctcgttgt tgatttggct ctccatacgt aagcaactgt
    13501 cgaaaatcga gcaagcaatc cgctatcctg catggttact gcctttcttc aatcgaatga
    13561 aaacagtatg gccttatggc gccaattttg ctgtcgatcg ccaagacctt ctgttggtca
    13621 atggttttga tgaggacttc ttaggctggg gtggggagga cgttgatctc agtcatcgtt
    13681 tatccttggt tggtgtgacg gcgcatagct ctctaggacg agccgtggtt taccatcttg
    13741 aacatccgat ccgagaggca gacgatggtg atgaaacgct gacccaactt aaacagcaaa
    13801 aactgaatac caccgctgct tattgtcgca atggcatgaa taaatggtta gattaggtat
    13861 ctaaccacct attatctact cggcttcgga gacccagtgc aacaagtatc ccccaatccc
    13921 aataccatga tctggtatga cagcaccttt atctctgcgc cagatgagca gcttttttgc
    13981 tcggattact ggcagaaaca agacaaggta ctcggcagtg ctcaaggtcg tggtaccact
    14041 tggtttgtgg agaccgaaca tttaccggcg gcgttacggc actatcgtcg cggtggacta
    14101 tttggcaagc tagtgcgtga ccaatattgg tttaatggtt ggcacaatac gcgtagtttt
    14161 cgggagttct cattgctaag caagctgatt gaggcagacg tcaatgtccc acgcccgctc
    14221 gcggcaatgg ctgtgcgcag tggactgtac tatcgcgctg atcttttgag tgaaaagatt
    14281 gcgaatgcac aagatcttgt cgctattttg caatcaggtg cgctagagaa actggcgtat
    14341 catcgaatcg gtgcagaaat acgagcaatg catgatgtgg gggtcaacca tactgatctc
    14401 aatattcata acctactcat tgatgatcaa aacaaagttt ggattatcga ttttgataaa
    14461 tgcgctgagc agcccggtga gagctggaag caagataacc tcagtcgtct aaagcgatct
    14521 tttgaaaaag agctaggacg ttatcatatc cattggcagt tagaggattt tgatgaatta
    14581 ttgaaaggat atgagctagg aaagtaattg actgttcaga cttcatgagt aataggatta
    14641 ttattactca tgaagtcttt atcatgcctg tatcaactca cgtatgagcc aaacacattg
    14701 aatggcagct taaggaaggc ggcgagcaat acgtccgcaa aattgcttga atgcacgctc
    14761 agcccgtttt ttatcgagct ttggttttga accatggttt agtgccagcc aatcttctag
    14821 atcgtattct agtgagaggt taccccgttg gtaaaatctc tccgtgacat ccaattgcaa
    14881 tgcttccggg gtgtccacaa taatattgtt ggcaataaag tctccccaaa atgttgacgg
    14941 tagattagca ctatcatcgg ccttgctgtt gatatgcagt ggttccccaa gcaagtcact
    15001 taaccatgat agggtaagaa attgctcagt tgcagggtag cgttgctttt tacctgagtt
    15061 aagttcgaag tgaatctccg gtattggttt gttaggccat actttgagta ggtcttccgt
    15121 cagtccaaag tcaaacaaat cacttttatg gaaatgcaca gtttttccat agtgagagcc
    15181 aataaagaac gcacttgagg tgattattct ttgcttaaag tattgaaact ttgctgcacg
    15241 aggcagatcg tagtacttac agtaagtgtc aacaaacgct cggcctgaga gcaaattgtc
    15301 gctacgaagc ttaacggcat atcgtgagga aaccgctgcc aatccggcgt tcgagctctt
    15361 gagttgacgg ttgttgttca gaactaacgg ggtgccatca ttaaacacct tattcgagcc
    15421 agggtcgacg gactcgacca gaacatcata atccagacct tcaataggct gattttccca
    15481 agtagacaaa atgatcgtcg aactgggaaa gaactgacga atcgatgcta agcagcgctg
    15541 ggtgatgcct tcgatttgtt ctctacctgg agtttgttgc actggtccct ggacaacgaa
    15601 tgtaatgtca gaatcatcaa tcacgataat gcccccatta agcgtcacgc tttagaaaat
    15661 cactatattc ggaaggtact ccgcaaaaaa tcacttcttc tctaggaatc aagtgatagt
    15721 gaatctttcg cgatgcttga atgagctcgt tatacaaagg cgcgacatag agctcacctt
    15781 tttcccattg ctcttgaggc ttggtcaagt agtgatagta agcctcaaga tactgttcta
    15841 aggaatggaa gtggtagagg ccagtacaac aaagatctga gattggattt ttttctgccg
    15901 tttgaacgac ctctgtactg tcatcggaga taggcttggc aaatgaccag ttgtctcccg
    15961 tgcctctaaa tacttcaagg tacccatccc ctagcgtgtt gagatcagga aatttgaagt
    16021 ttggtctaaa ggtatcaata ttaaaaatgg tgagcgtctg atcttttgag ctctgctgag
    16081 acgctttcca cttttcaagc cccaaggtta ccgtttcagc ttgcccgcgc gtttcatcat
    16141 ttaaaatgac gatatcgaag ttagagatgc cgagagtatt cgcttgttgt tcaacaaatg
    16201 ctggagtgtc gtaaacatca cgaacaataa atagaaagtg ttcgctttta aagtagagag
    16261 agaagctttc gacagcatga tcaaacaagg tttttccatg tgccattaac atatattttg
    16321 gcttgtcata accggcttta aaaaagcgcg aactcatacc agccatggga attactatca
    16381 tttttctagc cttttcatta ggaaaaacag cctaaaggca ttggaaaaca atgcttgctg
    16441 gcgttttttg tcatcgttat gcagaggaag catcgacaga aacagttgga tttgcatcgc
    16501 catcaaggaa acggcagaga tatcgaactc atcagcaatt agctcgataa agcgttgttg
    16561 aatggttttg tgtctggcgg gctcatcaat gtgaaaatgg atctggtttt gttctatttc
    16621 aacatcgtaa tatccagcaa taatccagtc atacatcccc aatatcgagt ggctgagctt
    16681 agcaatgtcg tagcggatgt ctccgtaaat ggtcaaggta ccatcaggtg tcatccctct
    16741 cggatctatg gttttgattc gagctgcgcg gaaatcataa agaatattgc taaagcagaa
    16801 atccccgtgt agaaccgaac ttggccaacc tttattacaa ggaaggtgtt gactactgtg
    16861 gctcaatact tcggttaacg aaacgggagg ttcgttatta aattgccact tatcggttag
    16921 ttttatgcca ttatccgtac aatattcact tagtcttaca gcggttttat tcccaaaaag
    16981 ctcatttaag tgattggcgg cggtatcggc tggagtgtgc tcttttaaac agctctttaa
    17041 gaactcaatc gagcccaaaa ggatcttctc ccaaatagca ggaggtaaat cactaaatac
    17101 ataaagttcg ttcagcgcgg tttgatggag gtactctaag cgataagata cttggttgct
    17161 ttctaccgta cttcctaaaa actggggtat gaaccctctt aaagaaaagg ggagcttagc
    17221 aaaccagttc gcttctgctg caatcttatg acttttaaca gaagatttct ccacccagct
    17281 cgagtttatc tttagctcat taaaggctct ctgagtggta aacgaagctt tagaacgata
    17341 gtaggtgttc acatgcccaa aatcgagcca atggtttgag aatgcaggcg taagccctac
    17401 ctgcttatgg tagcgattta gaccgttgag gaaattccaa ttgctctgag tgaccgattt
    17461 tatcaactgc cttggtgagc tgaacttaaa gtagccattg acgacgttat gcgagttgct
    17521 ttcaatttgg ttatgactat cctttagcca ctgcatgtca tcattggtga cgaccgccca
    17581 attgtagctg tcagttacat cggacacgcc gactatgtca tcgcctcgag gtagttctgt
    17641 aaaaagtgta tcaccgaaca atacgtgcag cggtgtatct agcgaatgct cactaagatt
    17701 taatgctgcg accaaagatg caccaagaga caggccatca ggagtctcga gcacgtcaac
    17761 attttcactt tccagccatc tcttgtctgt actggatact tggtaagact cgggtattga
    17821 aagatagact ttcacccctt tcggtgccag tttaacttga tgctgaaaca gtctacgatt
    17881 tcctaaaggc aaaaagcttg gcggaatcat tccaaactcg gattggagtt cttggccaac
    17941 gtatgccgca gacataatca ggaacatgct ttttcctttt cgagcagttc attgatttgt
    18001 tcgcgtgata aatccgcaaa ttcagaaggc cttaccgcgc gatcatcaat ataaaagcca
    18061 tcgtgtccgc accatggctt gccaacgagg atctcatcgt acggaacgtt gtgtttatct
    18121 aaccattcgg taattatcgg taaagtgtga atgttgattt tgcccacgtt gccttcatag
    18181 gttctcatat ttcgagccgt tgagatggta atatcaaagc cttggctctt atactcgcga
    18241 agtttttgga tgacatcttc gcggggaagt acattgcggt agtctgatgt atttgcctga
    18301 gtcagtgttc catctaagtc tacaaccagt ctcttcaatt tagactcctt tttatcaaca
    18361 aagctacttt gcacaaatag cgaatgggaa aacatagttt aagtattgtt taatttcttg
    18421 aacagtataa caaaacccat cggcttacgc tgaaatgagc gtatggaatg tcttttgttt
    18481 aattcattct cagtcccaga gtttttactt gggctaatga ttttctgcgt gtttagctcg
    18541 tattaggaac ccgagtaaga tggcgttggt ggtcgcgtag agcacgatgc cttcattgtg
    18601 aaggaagtgg gcttgagaaa cgcaaaaacc tgctgtagag agaatgttga ctcctccaag
    18661 ggttgcacaa agttttgttt cttcgccctt tgccttaact agattgatta agtagaagat
    18721 gccaggaacg gctaaaaagg ccattaatcc gacaaaacca atgactcccc gttgcgacag
    18781 ggcattgagg taggagttat gagcgttgcc attaaaacca cgcgcgtact ctgatagctc
    18841 gccagtggca accgctaggt ctaagcgagg ttgtaatgcg tgctcccccc agccaagcag
    18901 aggcttatct aagaacaact gccatgcaaa cttccacatt tcaatgcgta cacctacgga
    18961 tccttgctca gatttcactt ggctagcagc gacagcaacg cgatcttcaa tactgagcgg
    19021 tgcagtagca acgactaata gtatggtagt gaacagcgat aaaaatgcga tagctaggta
    19081 gcggcgggaa acttgtttga aaaagaccgc tgcggctatc aagtaagtca gtggtgctag
    19141 tatccaccca cctcggctga gtgacaatac acttgcagca agtgctaaat ttgcgccaag
    19201 taggcaaaac cacgccagtt tttgctggga cttgtgccaa tagagtgaaa gtgtaaacaa
    19261 gagtgaggaa aacaagatag cggcattacc tttttgaatt ggcatgagcg catcgaaacc
    19321 acggatgtga tcaatataga cattaaaacc agagattaga caccctagaa atgcacctaa
    19381 cgccaaccca taacataatg attttattga cactctggtg aatatgaccg cgtaactgac
    19441 gatacacaat agtaaggctt tagctgggta ctcaattgaa ctcccaatac ttcgagtatc
    19501 aagatctaaa taggcgctta aggtgatgat tgctaggtga atagcaaaca agccaaacgt
    19561 ccaattgagt agttgtagtt cttttatctt tggcctagtt tcccctttcc gatgatagac
    19621 caaggttgca attgctgtta aagccaacaa ggcagaaaac acattgaagc cttcattgaa
    19681 ataagacgca aaaaaaagag cgatgaatag ggcgcttgat gtgttgatcc aggctggagt
    19741 gttagaacag ttagtattca tagtaatttg atgtctagtt gcggcatgtt aaacggttgc
    19801 tgggagactg tctaaggtgc gggtcaatgc cccttggttt cgacgaacca cctgctggct
    19861 tgcgctaccc atggttgacg caagagacgg tttttctatg agtttagaga cagaacaaaa
    19921 aatttgctca gtattctcgc aaacaatcgt accctggttg tcaacgagct gttgagtaat
    19981 ctctttaaag ttaaagtagc ttggcccgat gagactagga atcccgatgg ctgcgggttc
    20041 aagtaaattg tgtccgccca cttttttacc gagtaagcta ccgcccatga agcacacatc
    20101 gcttgcggcg agatatgtca tcatttctcc catggtatct cctaccacaa ttgaggtttt
    20161 agctgttagc gcagaagcca tttcagagcg ttttttggta ttaaagccgt gatcgtgaca
    20221 tagcttagct acatcgttaa atcgttctgg gtgtctgggg acaatgatca aaagaagatc
    20281 cgggtgctta tgcagtaact gtcgatgcac ttcgagaatg tgctcatctt ctccattgtg
    20341 tgtgctagcc gcaatccaaa caggtcgttc ttgcccgaaa gaggctctca gtgaacgccc
    20401 ttgttcaatt tgctgctcag aaacatggat atcaaatttt atcgacccgg ttacgtaaat
    20461 tcgctccgat gcgacaccca agcgtttaaa gcgattcgca tcgtcgtcaa actgacagca
    20521 aagtacagaa attgtagggg caatggtatt gaatagtggc tgtattcttt gatagcggcg
    20581 acaagagcgc tccgataagc gagcgttgat cacggtgatc ggtacgccag cgtgcgcgac
    20641 gctgtgcaac gtatttggcc aaagctcagt ttcgacgatg atcatttttg acggcttaat
    20701 cacgcgcatg aagcgtttga ctgcaaaaca aaagtcgagc ggcatatatc tgtgctcggc
    20761 aatatgactc agtttttcag cttgttctgc acccgttgga gttgtcgtgg tgatgactat
    20821 ttggctgtta gggttttctg cgacgtatcg tttaataaga ggagttaccg caataacttc
    20881 gccaacagag acagcatgaa accaaatgac ggatttactg gaacgcttta aaggaggcgt
    20941 tacgccaaag tgctctcgcc agcgcttacc gacactcggc tttcctagtt tggacttaaa
    21001 taagccatac aggaataccg gagcgacgat agcaagtaat aacgtataaa cgaagcgaac
    21061 tatcattgtg atttcacgtt cgggctaatc agtgactctt ccattaagta atgttcggtc
    21121 tgctgcacat agtcagcgtt ataggaatac ttgatgctgt cgtgtgaagc gagcagattc
    21181 agcaccaata agtaacctag cgccgctttt agcaataaca agcgcttttc tggataggtg
    21241 aaccaagttg cgacatatga ggtgaactta taacgcttta caaaacgcgt tagtttactt
    21301 ggagccatga tccctgactc ttttgatacc aagacactac gaatcccaat gaggattggc
    21361 aaaatggcga atgggtacac taagatcaag tgccaatatg agaacgtaat tggagacaat
    21421 gccgcactaa tgagtacacc gacgactgcg ccaaatgcat acaattcaag ccattgttgt
    21481 ttttctacgt tcccacgacc tctgaggcag agtggtttaa cacgtttcca ccaaagccag
    21541 ttgaatcttg ctgagatgac aacggttgcc gcgccaacca caaacacaag cgttttccat
    21601 agagttagcg ctgagagttt caaccattgt atttgggtta gccaatcaaa ctccccataa
    21661 gcaatcactt tgtttgaaaa cagcattgaa ccgtatcgta gccagtaaag tagggcttta
    21721 agaaccgggt atacatgaac cagaccataa ccaatatagc ggtcactctc gcgagaaagt
    21781 tcgtcattga cggcatactc ttgtaagtag ggtaccagtg atagcaccaa agcaatcacg
    21841 gctgaaatcg ccccaagcca agagacttga cccatttggc gatagaaaag ataaacagaa
    21901 atcaccgcta aaattggcca tgagtaatgc agttgcatcg ccagaccgat tgagagtacg
    21961 tggataaacg tatacccaaa agatttgctt tggctcattt tggtagcaga ccaaaggtgc
    22021 atggcagcaa acagacacaa atatgacggg ttatacagca ggctatcgta taagaaccaa
    22081 gggtttagcc agtagatcgc aagaaataat aatcgcgtta gcgagttatc ttttttaggc
    22141 atcatggttt taatcacatt gtccagaagc acgagagaaa caatgcgcag ggcaatgagc
    22201 agcaccattg gagaccaagg tgaatcccaa accaacaatg gtagcccaat aagccacgtc
    22261 gacagtgagc caggaacatt ccctactgca ctagccgcat taccatagct caaccaggta
    22321 tcctggtagg cacccaaata acccttatag agcatttgcg tttgatcacc agtgaggatc
    22381 tggttttgtg catacaggaa cgtaaacgcg agaccaacgg caaagcctaa agcgtaaatc
    22441 caatgaaaat gtcgttctgc gatggaatgt tggttcatat aagactcttt agagcggtta
    22501 gtgaggtgtg gactctgagg agccggaata ggtccacact ttgtgaataa gataggtgat
    22561 gatgggtaat ataacgacga ccatcattat acgaatgtag ctattccagt cagagaacag
    22621 ttcacttatc gcttgtgaaa tcattaaagc gccaaactgc accataaaaa agcgcagcgc
    22681 attacccaga ttgaccttgt gtctaaacac caataccgtc tgggcaaaat aagaaaagac
    22741 aaacgcgatt gagaagccaa caatattggc gtacagcaca ctgtctttga ctaggtgaat
    22801 aaagctaaag gcgacagcaa tgtgaatagc ggtcgccatt ccccccgtga gggcgaaacg
    22861 gacaaggcga tactgaagca gtcggtcaag cagcgctcgc atcgttactg gctcgagttg
    22921 tcgtcttgtg acttgacgat tgaaggtgaa ccaatgctat cttcttcaat gatataggtt
    22981 ggtcttcgtt tggattccat atacaggcgc ccaatatact ctcccataac accgatgcca
    23041 attaactgca caccaccaag gaatagcatg atggtgatgg tcgaggcata accaggagca
    23101 tcaataccgt agattagggt ttttaccacg gtgaagctgc cataaataaa agcaagagcc
    23161 gatataaacg agccaatata gagccaaata cgaagtggcg cagtactaaa gctggtaata
    23221 ccatcaagag caaagttcca cagcttccag ccgttaaagc tggtttcacc cgcttcacgc
    23281 gcttcacgtt tgtactcgac caccgcggtt ttaaaaccta cccaagagaa aatgcctttc
    23341 ataaaacgct ggttttcagg cagcagttga atggcattga ctacgcggcg attgattaag
    23401 cgaaagtccc ccacgttttc tgggatatcg acttgagcaa cggcgttgtg aaatttatag
    23461 aacatctcag cagagaattt tttcgcccac gagtcggtgc tgcgatcggc acgttttgcc
    23521 acaaccacgt cataaccttc tcgccacttt tcgagaaaat cgtgaataag ctcaggtgga
    23581 tcttgcagat ctgcatcaat tgggatcagc acttcgccac gggcaagatc gataccagcg
    23641 gtcagtgctg cttctttgcc aaagtttctt gataaattga cgacacggat atgggcatct
    23701 tgctgctgta gctgcttgat caccgatagt gtattgtctt tactgccatc gttgatcaga
    23761 attacttcgt agtcatactc ggtttgctgt aaaaccgtag tgatacgctc cataaacaag
    23821 ctcaccactt gctcttcgtt atagcaaggg cagatgatgg agatggtcgg gctattcgtt
    23881 gtcattcttt ttctctgaac aatatttgtt gtgtcgtttt catcacgatt gaatatctag
    23941 agctgcaagc ttggcaataa ccgtactcgg ttctaactgt ttcaaacaat tcatatgacc
    24001 cagtgggcat tcacgcttaa aacatggtcg acactctata tcagtattga cgatctgtac
    24061 acgatcaccg agaggtggcg tatagtctgg tgagctcgag ccataaatcg cgacaatatt
    24121 acagccaacc gctgcagaga catgcatgag ccccgaatca ttactgatca cggtgtcgca
    24181 agctgcgagt aagtccaccg cttcaataag cgaggtacta cctgccacgt tatagcagtg
    24241 ttgctgagcc tctggcgtca gagcattgcg aattttttcc gtgacttcgc gatctttggc
    24301 cgagccgaac agccaaactt gcttgccagc atcaatggcg tgctgggcaa ccttagcgta
    24361 gtgcgcatct ggccagcgtt tcgcaggacc aaactcagcg ccaggacaca tgccaatcgc
    24421 gactctgtcg ttggttagcg agaacttgga cagcgtttgt ttttgaacct gcgtatcaac
    24481 agatagctta ggtcttgggc aagtgtccaa tcgtacttca tccaacatag cgtcttttgg
    24541 actcgccaaa gcgacaaatc gttccacata atattgaaaa atacgcttgt tcgggcgtaa
    24601 atcggttagc aggccataac gagtttcgcc tttccagcca atacggttag agatcccagc
    24661 aaatagcggt attaatgctg attttgcaga attaggtagc acgtaggcat gagtgtagcc
    24721 ctgctgcttg agttgtcggc caatgcgcca gcgccctttt aaatcgaaag caccatgtcc
    24781 gataggcatt tcaattgagc ggtttacttg cggcattcgc ccgagaattg gctcacacca
    24841 agcgggtgca agcacatcaa tggtcgcctc tggatagcgg ttttttagct caatatagag
    24901 actttgcgac atcaccatat cgccgaccca tgaggggcct atgactagga tcttcatgat
    24961 ttcacttttc taaataggta attgccgcgc actttgcgcc atagcccaaa tacatcagtt
    25021 ttcgggaaaa tagcgatacg gcgaacttga taagggtctt gatgaaacgc taaaggacca
    25081 gagttggtcg cgaccgcgta ttggtagccc gcttctttag cgatttgctt agacgcttga
    25141 ttgtgctcac caaatgggta ggcaaacgac gtgagtgatt tacccagtgt cgcctcaagc
    25201 gccttcttgt tttcgataat ttcgaaacgc tgctgttcat cggtcaaagt atcgagtttc
    25261 gggtgggtga gagtgtgacc gccaatctcg atatgtcccg actctgccaa ttgtttgact
    25321 tgtttagcgt tcatcagggg cacggatttc tcagggtttg atgggttttc tacatcccag
    25381 cgattaaagg tctcaccagt gaccacatac accacggcct taaagtcatg tttttgtaga
    25441 acgggaagca tcagttctaa gttgtccacg tagccatcat cgaccgtcaa cataatataa
    25501 cgctggttgg cctctaagcg gcggatgaga cgaccatctt gcaagtcttc aaacgttaag
    25561 gtttcaaagc ccattttttt gagcagcgcc atatgcttat cgaacatatc aatatgcaga
    25621 tacgtaccgt gaacaccttt gccactgtca tctttgatga agcgatggta catgatgaca
    25681 ggcatttcac gccttagcgt ggtgacgtag acgtcttggt aaatacgttc aatatcatcg
    25741 acaatattgg tcagactata attgccgcga atggtctcgc tggtggtttg cgagcaatgc
    25801 gaactactta gccctttttc gaccagagcg gcaatttggg taaagtcgat atcgagatcc
    25861 accgggccaa tatcaccaaa gttcgtcgcc atggcctcgt cgacattgtt ttcatcgaca
    25921 atgccaatgc aagtcgcttc accaatagca agcgtcggtc tgccgcaaag cagtgcttcc
    25981 attgcgacgc ggcctgcgcc gatcactaaa tccgcttcac caagcatggc aggtacatca
    26041 tcggtgtagc ccacaaagtt gacgcttgat gaaaacttct caaatcgtga ctcaaactta
    26101 gaacccgtga cgactcgaat atcgtatttt ccggcatcta aacactcatc gagtaggcga
    26161 taacacagtt caccttttgg accgctcaaa cggccaacaa tagtgacgac aggtttagtg
    26221 ttgtttggtg cgtcaagcca ttggaagctt gacgtttcaa tgccgttacg gctcacttcc
    26281 atttgttcca tcggcactgc taagtcgttg tggagttggt cacgaatcgc ctcacaaacc
    26341 ggtagagcct tatcgcccat agcatgaaac ttcttgcgtg aggcatgcac aggttggcga
    26401 ccatgcacgg ttgtgaccat tggcgtgtta gtgattttgc acgcgacgtg acagctccag
    26461 ctcgatgccc gtgagtgggc atgaaccaac tgaatattgt gcttcttgat aaggtagacg
    26521 agataaccca catgccagaa acgacgcggc acactgcgct tattgaaacg cagtgagaaa
    26581 aaatcgcctt tgtgtggctt ggtcaaagtg tcagagacat aaaacacgtt atggccccga
    26641 gcagtcagtt cattacctac cgtagtagcg taaacctcag ccccagtcac ttcgagctgg
    26701 gacagagcca taagaatgtt catgaataaa ctcttttaga ttgttctcta ttgtgtcgct
    26761 atctcagtga tatcgtcatt caaatgatat cgtcatccct gccaatatcg tcatccctgc
    26821 gcaggcaggg atctaccatc agcgcgcacc aagccttaac caagattcct gcctacgcag
    26881 gaatgacggc gttgtgtgtt tcgcactacc aacagatatc gtcatcccac tagccgcgcg
    26941 cctgcgcagg cagggatcta ccatcagcgc gcaccaagcc tcaaccaaga ttcctgtctt
    27001 cacaggaatg acgcaagctg ttaggctcat attccaacga tactatcatc caatggatcg
    27061 tcatccctgc gcaggcaggg atctaccatc agcgcgcacc aaacctcaac caagattcct
    27121 gtcccccagg aatggcgacc tcagcgaccc tacttattca caatcgccaa atactcagcc
    27181 acaccctcag caaccgtctt aaactcaaca tcacaacccg cagcacgcaa gttcgtcaaa
    27241 tccgcctgag tgaactcttg gtatgcacct tttagatgat ctgggaaagg aatattctca
    27301 atctcacctt tgccgtgatg cttaatcgca gcctgagcaa tagcttcaaa tgtctctgca
    27361 ttaccagtac cgcagttata gataccagac acaccatttt ccatgaacca aaggtttact
    27421 ttcgctacat cgccaacgta aacaaagtca cgcttaaagt gcgcactgcc ttcaaacagt
    27481 tttggattct cacccgcatt catctgattg tttaggtgga acgctaccga tgccatactg
    27541 cctttgtgtt gctcacgagg gccgtacaca ttgaaatagc ggaagccagt aacttgtgaa
    27601 agttgctcac catgcgcttc agcatcagcc caaagacgac gaacatagtt atcaaactgc
    27661 tgctttgagt aaccgtagac attaagtgca ccttcatatt ggcgctcttc tttgaatacg
    27721 gttgtttcgc cataagttgc agcggatgac gcatacaaaa atggaatttc acgatctaaa
    27781 cagtaatgca gtagctcttt tgaatactca tagttattta gcattacata tttgccatcc
    27841 cactcggttg ttgctgagca agcgccttca tggaagaccg cttcaatggg accgaagtca
    27901 tcacccgcca taacttgagt aaggaagtca tcacgatcca tgtagtctgt gatgtctagg
    27961 tcaactaagt ttttgaactt acgtccattt tttaggttgt cgacaaccaa aatatcattc
    28021 aagccagctg cgttaagtgc cttgataata ttgctgccaa tcatgccagc gccaccagtt
    28081 acaatgatca taaaatgttc caaattgagt gggataatga cttgaagtat ataagattta
    28141 ctaaggtctt caaaggagtt ccttggtagc agagcgcaag aactcaggtt gataaagtgt
    28201 gattgaacgc tcaaaaaata tcatttgtca gcaaactgta aaaataatac cgtttacaac
    28261 gctttataca atggactaac attggaagtc agtgtgttca attagatgca ctgaattatc
    28321 gataattgag taaaaggaaa taaccatgaa aaaaatcgca ttaatcatgg cgattgcagc
    28381 aggtatggct agcccagcat ttgcagaagc tgaaggcggc gcagcaggcg ctggcgcagg
    28441 tggtgcagca gcaggttcag ctttgactgg cggtattgta attggtactg cagctgcagt
    28501 agcagtggtt gcagttgcat cagctgatga caacaacgcg acaacaacat cagtttctac
    28561 tactaagtaa ttgttgttga tgcacgctct ctttacttat tgcttgtaga gagagcgtta
    28621 ttttctctca atagttgttt tactctactc tctcgagtag agacttttta catatcgtat
    28681 atagcgccat tggcttgcgc tgaacctact gccggatgat gtattgaagt ttaaatccac
    28741 gctcattatg tgctcgttat tggctttaac ggcttgctct caacgtttcc aagacgtaaa
    28801 cgccaccttg tctgaggctt ttttaggtgc cgatgatgtt gtgatgactg ctgaggaaat
    28861 cagggctctt ccatacgcta gtgcatacat tcgaattaac gatggcgccc agatctttgt
    28921 cgttttagca tttgctgagc ctaatacggc tacgggtgtc actcagtata aatggatgtc
    28981 ttcagaccgt gccttgttcg tctacgaaaa gggcagactc gtgaaaacca taggtctctt
    29041 tggtgataac cttcaaggtg tgaccagaac agagcaaacc gccaattctt ggcaagtgaa
    29101 ttatgattgg atgccagatt atcgctatgg atatcaaggc attgccaatc gatggggcga
    29161 tggaaatgaa accattaaca cctctgtcgc caactatcaa acggaaaaat acagcgagcg
    29221 agtgcagttt gatgcgcttg accattcgct aattaatgaa tattggcaag acagcaaaac
    29281 gggcaaaacc gtccgctcga tcgagtacat cggcccgcaa atggccaaag tcgaattcac
    29341 agtattaaaa caaccttcga tgtaatcact ttgatagcag cgctaccatt cagctttggg
    29401 tttgggcgca gctattgatt aaggaaactg catgttctat cacggatggc gaaatattag
    29461 atgcctacaa agccgctttc tgtcgcgggt acagctgtcg caagtaatgc tgccgcgagt
    29521 aatggcttat ccccttattg tttttactat ttttgccgca gctttccccg cgagcagtgc
    29581 cgaattatcg atcatgttgc cacagcagtc ggttaggctg gactatcctc aaccggcccg
    29641 actggacacg atactaagag acaccaataa acaagcacgg ctcgcgaatg tgcagttgga
    29701 ctatgtgcaa gctcagttat tctcccaaga caagcaacca gttattgata gcaagaaagc
    29761 tcaagtcctt gctcagcttg aagcgctcca agcatacgat gcgagcattg gtgcagacaa
    29821 gattctagac caaatcgaaa gctctcaatt tcactatcgt gagttcacgt cactagatta
    29881 tgacttggtg caatcactac gaaatggcaa tccacaattg gtcggtcact atcaactcaa
    29941 tattggcgca cgcaataaca aggtaaaatt tttaggcgca gtaaatcagc cggaaactat
    30001 tgatcataaa gcacaatggt ttttagcgga ttactttaat gcactaggcg acattcgcct
    30061 aaacagtgcc agccacagca ctgcattcgt cattcagcca gacggcaaag tgatggagtt
    30121 cgcctatggc ttatggaact tccaacctca ttttctggca cccggttcaa tagtttacgt
    30181 acctattaaa tccctgccat cagacttttc aaatctaaac caagacatag tcgacctgct
    30241 gcgccacaag gtgaatcaca atgaataata agcgattaac gccttcgatg ttgtccgtgg
    30301 cgatagccac agtattaagt tcagcaaccc atgctgatgt gtttaagcct gcgacattaa
    30361 cgccatcaca atcggacttt ggtggtgtag gccttatgca aatgccaaca gggcgaatgg
    30421 ctgcggaagg ggagtttagt attaatggtg actggaccga acattatcat aaatacaatg
    30481 ttagcctgca gttaatgcct tggttggaaa ccaccattcg ttacacccta gtgcaggaca
    30541 tactctacag tagtgaccca agttttagcg gcgatactaa atatacagat aaagggatag
    30601 attttaagat ccgcttatta gaagaaggcg actacctgcc agaaacctcg gtaggcttta
    30661 gagattttgg cggtactgga ctcttcgatg gtgagtttgt tgctgctaca aagcgctttg
    30721 gcaattttga tttcacctta ggaatgggct ggggctatct gggcacccgc gacaatatcg
    30781 ccaacccgtt ttgcaaaatg agtgatggtt attgtacacg tccttcagat accaaagggt
    30841 cgggtggtat ggtcgattat gaacgctggt ttaaaggacc agctgcactg ttcggcggca
    30901 tcgaatacca aacgccttgg cagccgctgc gtctaaagct tgaatacgac tcaaatgact
    30961 actcgcaaga ttttcctgtt gttcgtgctg gcgttgacat gacaccagca acaccctgga
    31021 acgttggcgc gctttatcgt gtcggcgact ggggggatat tcgtgccagt taccagcgtg
    31081 gcaatgcggt tgcattgggt gtgacgcttc ggactaactt taacgacaca aaagcgtatt
    31141 ggttggatga gccaatgcca gaaccccgcc cagcgcaagt agccaatagt gtagataagg
    31201 ttgattggga caaactggct ggtgagctaa atgctattgc tggctatgat gatgtggcta
    31261 ttgagcgcag cggagatgca gtaacgattg tcggcaagca gaaaaaatac cgcaatcgag
    31321 acgaggcacg cgagcgagcc gcgcgtattt tagcgaatca tcttccagcg gaaatcacca
    31381 cttacaacat cattgagacc aatcttaatt tgccacaaac tgagactcaa attgatgcga
    31441 attcatttaa acaaatcgca cagcaacaac cgttagacca agagttgacc gataccatat
    31501 tggagaaaga ggtagaaaat aaaactcgtg cagaaacaga atatgacggc ttcgatcgct
    31561 tccaatactc gtttagacca acactagcgc agtcgatagg ctctgcggag aacttctatc
    31621 tgtatgagct aggtatcgat ggttcggccg atgtttgggc gacgaaaaat ctcaacttgt
    31681 ccggtacttt gcacctgaac gttgtcgata actacgataa gttcaattac atcgtcccgc
    31741 cagatggcac caatgtaccg agagttcgaa ccctgtttag agcttatgtg tctgacaaca
    31801 ccttgtgggt gaaaaacttg caagctacgt actttcaaga gttcggtaac ggattttacg
    31861 gccaagttta tggcggttat ttagagacca tgtttgctgg tgcgggtggt gaactccttt
    31921 atcgtccact taatcgaaat tgggcgatca gcgccgacat caacttagtc tcgcagcgcg
    31981 atccaagaag tgcgtttggt gtgtacgatc aagaagacca aaacatccct gaatttggcc
    32041 ggccatttaa agccgccgtg aatcaaacca ccggctttgt caccggctat tacatgccag
    32101 aatggtcatt cctggacagt accttattca aagtagggtt tggtcagttc ctcgcaggtg
    32161 atgtgggtac ccgcttggac ttctcaaagc agtttaaaag cggtgtgatt gcgggcgcct
    32221 acgcaagctt taccaactta agctcggaag agtttggtga aggcagtttt accaagggtt
    32281 tttatgtatc aataccgttt gacatcatga cggtaaaacc aagcgcgaat cgagccttct
    32341 ttaactggca gccactcact cgtgatggtg gacagatgct agggcgcaaa tacgagctgt
    32401 tcagtgtcac agatgcgcgt tcaccctggt tacaaaggcc aagccaggtt gagtaacccc
    32461 tcccttctca atggaagagt ttcgttacat tagcgaaagg tgtagtaaaa aaacgaaatt
    32521 cttccattca aaacccttat gcatttagtg atttttatcg catttattct attttgttgg
    32581 tttgataaat gaatcaacat catgttttta tgtaagttta cggaaaaatc agtatattac
    32641 tcagctagtt ttaatgcagt ttgttttact gccttcttat gcatatcgtt tgagcgctat
    32701 tttttgtaaa tgagtggtgg cggtagcgtg cgtgaaaaca ataaataagg cgtagcaagc
    32761 actacataca acaccaggtt tgagtcgccg caaggggctt tagtaccgtt ttaggtggat
    32821 tagggcgcta gggaatgagt aagaacagca ttgctggtgt gttgacgatg gtattgttgg
    32881 caggatgtag tttgccggga agtcatttac caaccagcca tttattaacg agcaataaag
    32941 aaacagaaac cacacaagat agctcgctcg agcagcaagt ctctatctat cccctgacgg
    33001 cgcagcaagt cgtccaattc aaacaacaga taccacaagc aacatctaac ccagacctcg
    33061 atttagcgat agcaaaatac gaataccgag tcggtgtggg cgatgtcctc aatattacca
    33121 tttgggatca cccagagctg accatccctg ccggttccta ccgaagttca gaagaagcgg
    33181 gtaactgggt acatgccgat ggcacgatct tctatcccta tattggaaaa gtgaacgtgg
    33241 tgggtaaaag tgtcactgag attcggattg atattgccaa gcgactctct aagtacatag
    33301 aaagcccaca agttgacgtc aatatcgccg cgtttcgctc gcaaaaaacc tatatcactg
    33361 gcgaagttca aaagccgggt cagcagccta tcaccaatat tccgttaaca ctgcttgatg
    33421 cggtgaatcg tgctggtgga ttggcagaag aggccgactg gcgcaatgtc acgctgacac
    33481 gacacggtaa agagcaatca ttatccctgt atgcattaat gcagcgtggc gacctcactc
    33541 aaaacctatt gcttgaacca ggcgatattg ttcatgtgcc gcgtaacgac aatcaaaaag
    33601 tgtttgtatt gggcgaagtc tccagcccac aaatgcttaa aattgatcgt gcgggtatga
    33661 gcttaacgga agcacttagc tcggtaggtg gtattaacga agtggccgcc gatgcctctg
    33721 gcgtgtttgt cattcgtaac agcaataagc cggatcaagt ggcggatatt tatcagctca
    33781 atatcaaaga tgctaccgcg ttggtgattg gcactgagtt taatctagag ccctatgatg
    33841 tggtgtatgt aaccgctcaa cctatttctc gctggaatcg cctaatgacg caattgctac
    33901 cgacattaac aggtatcaag aatattgccg atgcgggtaa ttcttatcga gcttggggta
    33961 attaaatggc ttatcagtta actgtaactc aattcagtag atagttggag cgtcgctatg
    34021 ttcaataaca ttctagtggt ttgcatcggc aatatttgcc gctctcctac ggctgaacgg
    34081 gcgctgcaac agctcattcc tggaaaaaaa gtgtcgtcag ctggtatcgc taccgagaaa
    34141 agccgccttg ttggcaagag cgctgattca atggcgatcg aaatcgcagg gcgtaaccag
    34201 ttggatgtct ccggtcacag tgcgaggcag ttaactcaag agatgtgccg cgacaatgac
    34261 cttatactag tgatggaaaa aaagcacatt gacgctgtga gcgatatagc gccagccgcg
    34321 agaggaaaga ccctgctgct aggacagtgg ttaaatcaaa ccgaaattcc agacccatac
    34381 cgccaaagtg aggaagcgtt tgaacatgtg ttctcgctga ttgaacagtc ggtgcaacag
    34441 tggtcgaaaa agctctaggc tttggcatta cgttgaatgc actcttttgt tgtttccata
    34501 cccgataatc acacacggta gcaataagct gcgccgatag ttataacgat atgcaatcag
    34561 aatctcagaa atacaataac gctgccgacg aaatcgattt aggtaagcta tttaacctgc
    34621 tactcgaagc caaatggttg atcatcattg tcacctttgt gtttgcatta atgggtgtgg
    34681 tgtatgcact gctgtctaca ccaatctata aagccgatgc actcatccaa gttgagagta
    34741 aaaactcagg ggtatccagc cttattaacg aggggttggg tgagatgttc actcaggagt
    34801 cttcggcaac cacagaaatc gagatcatca agtctcgtat ggtgctgggt gaaacagttg
    34861 ataagctaaa cttgaccact atcgtcaagc caaaatcctt acccgtcatc ggtaaaggat
    34921 taagccgatt acttggtgag caacatagca ttaatgtagc aagatttgat atgcctgatt
    34981 accttgctgg tgtggaggca gttaccctac agctgagcaa tgaagatacg ggtgaatatc
    35041 agcttatcga cagcagtggc aaggccgtct taaacggctt tgttggtgaa cttgccgaac
    35101 gtggcgactg gcgactgttt gtacgcaata tcgatgcgca aaccggtgat gagtttgtat
    35161 tggcaaaacg ttcacgctta gatgcgattc aatggttaca aacaactctt tcaatcagcg
    35221 agcgcagtaa gcaaacgggg attttgcagc tggcctttga aggagaaagc aagcaacaga
    35281 tcaaggccat tcttgatgac attagcatga actactttat gcaaaatgtg gctcgccagt
    35341 cagcggaagc ggagaaaagc ctgactttct tacaaaaaaa cctaccgcaa atcaaagcgt
    35401 cgttaaacca atcggaagac cgcttaaacc gctttaggca gcaaaatgaa tcggtcgatc
    35461 taggcttaga agcacagtca gctttgaagg tggtggtcga tcttgaagcg cagctcaatg
    35521 aactcacatt taaagaaagt gatattagcc aacgttttac caaagaccac ccttcgtaca
    35581 aatcgttatt ggataagcgc gacaccttgc ttcaagagcg cgagcgcctc aatagacaga
    35641 tacaaaaact gcctaaaact cagcgtgaag tactacgtat gacacgcgat gtggaagtga
    35701 atcagcagat ctacatccag ctactgaaca aagttcaaga gctaaacatc atgaaagcca
    35761 gtgcagtagg taatgttcgt attctcgata cggcgcaggt ttacgcacac ccaattaaac
    35821 cgaaaaagtc attgattgtc gtactggcga ccctgctggg cggtatgctt agcgttgcgt
    35881 tggtgttagt gagggcggga ttccatcaag gagtaacaag cccagatgaa atagagtcaa
    35941 tcggtattcc ggtatacacc agcgtgccta aatctgaaat gcaggcaagc ttcgttgcag
    36001 caaccaaaaa aatggcgctt ggtcgttgta agaaaaatga aaacgccgga ttgctcgcta
    36061 agttaaaccc ggcggatttc tcaattgaag cactgcgtgg ccttagaacc agtttgcact
    36121 ttgccatgct ggaagcaaaa aacaacatcg tgatgatttc cggcccggcg cccggcgtgg
    36181 gcaagtcttt tattgtcact aactttgctg ccgttgctgc tggcgctggg caacgagtgt
    36241 tgttgattga tgcagacatg cgcaaaggtt acttgcagtg cagcttcggt ctaaaatggg
    36301 acagcggcct gtcggattta cttgccgata caaacacccg agaacaagtg gttaaaccaa
    36361 gtggcattga tggactggac gtcattaccc gtggcatggt gccaccgaac ccgtctgaac
    36421 ttttgatgca ccaaagattt agagatttgc ttgactgggc gagttcacaa tatgatctag
    36481 tcttggtgga caccccaccg gtactcgcag taacagatcc aagtatcgtc ggagcgcaag
    36541 cgggcacaac gttaatggtg acacgctttg gccaaaacag cgtcaaagaa atagaaatcg
    36601 ccaatgatcg attcaaaaaa gcaggtatcg aggtgaaagg cgtgatcctc aatgcgattg
    36661 agaaaaaagc ctcaaacagc tatggctact atcagtacgc ttacgacaac cgttcgtaag
    36721 tcaatacatg cgtcaaacta tgactcgaat ctataaagtt ttataaagca cgataacacc
    36781 cttgctcagt gatgctgaat atggataata aagcgcggta ccataccttg agatatataa
    36841 tgcaacatat ttaatatcaa cgtatggtgc tacttttgtc acaggagtga cacggacgaa
    36901 ggcttaaacg tctgtaaggt taatgcatgg tctgaaagaa ctatgcacag agtaaagcag
    36961 gcaaatgcgc aatgtggtta acgcactacc aacgggcggt agcgtgccac aatataaaag
    37021 gaaagtgcac ccatagaaag cactcaaaat ggaaggttag gttgtttgcg cagctgcggc
    37081 tacggtatca ccccatcaca cgaactcgat aacggctaag gcttgcggtt taagtctgtt
    37141 tgtcatccgg tcgtatgatt cttatgctta cctcgcgtaa ccctcccttc attatccatc
    37201 ttatttctcg ccatttgccc taagcaatta atccgttaat cgggactacc cgagcttggg
    37261 gaatatcacc ttgaataaaa gaaccaaatt atctttggta gctgcgctgt tgagttcgag
    37321 tttttgcact cattctgcat ttgccaattt gtatgccgga gctgctttta cttacgcagg
    37381 cgccgaatac caacattcgg agcaaactgc cagtgccgat gcgtcaccat tgatgattca
    37441 agcgcaactg ggatactttt ttaatgacta ttttgccgta gaggggcgtt atggcacctc
    37501 catccaacgt tccggcggat tgaatgtgga taacctagcg tcagcattgc tcaaaggtaa
    37561 tgtgcccgtc acagatcaac tttctatgta tggtttgctc ggctactcgt ctgtgactat
    37621 cgatcagcaa aatgtgggat cgggtactca tggcgggaca agctttggtc ttggtatgca
    37681 ctatgcgcta agtagtgaca ccgcattaac atttgaattt cttaataacc taaatagcga
    37741 caacgcacgc ctaaacggac tgacgttagg ctttcaatat cgcttttaga agagcgtaaa
    37801 tcgtgaaatt tccgctctta agctttggac tcttttgagt aaagctaagg gttaatgtaa
    37861 gagaattaat tgatgaatag tattccaacc attaccaatg tcagcctctc gatgacggtg
    37921 aaaaaatggc tgcgtcttgg tctttgtgct gctagcgtga tgggtaccgt cgcactttcc
    37981 ggtgtggcaa gtgcgcaaaa tccaacgccg caacaaattg aaatgtttaa acagttgcca
    38041 gcaagtcaac agcaagcact cgcggcgcaa tacggtattc cgttgccaac aggtggtggc
    38101 gtgaccgaag gttaccaaaa ccctcaggtc atgaatgagc gtccgcctca gcctattgat
    38161 agtgaacagc caaaagcacc gcaagaatcg gcacaacagc aagatgagct gaaacgattc
    38221 ggtattgaac tgtttgcctc ttctccatcg accttcgcac ccattagcga tgtgccagtg
    38281 ccggccgagt accaagttgg ccctggtgat gaagtggttg tacaactgtt tggtaaagag
    38341 aaccaaactc atcgcctacg tgtaaaccga gaaggtgtga ttaacttccc gacgctcggt
    38401 ccagtgcaag tgggaggcat gagcttctcg aacgtgcgcg agtcactgca acaacgcgtg
    38461 cgtgagcaaa tgattggcgt gcgcagtgat gtgaccatgg gcgagttacg taccatgcaa
    38521 gtgtttgtga tgggggatgc gtataaacca ggcgcttaca ccgttagcgg cttaaccacc
    38581 atttcacaag cgatctatta cagtggtggc tttagtgaca gtggcgcttt gcgcgatatt
    38641 caactaaaac gcaatggcca acttatccgt cgcctagaca tgtacgattt attgctaaaa
    38701 ggcgatacgc gtaatgatgt gcgcctaatg cccggcgatg tggtgtttat tggcccagta
    38761 aaacaaacca ttgagattga cggtgaagta aaccgcccag cgatttatga aattaagccc
    38821 ggtgagagct acgctcatat tgtaaaaatg gcagcggggc ttaccgcaaa tgcctatgca
    38881 gaccaagttc aggtaaagcg cgcagcgaat aacggcatta gagaagtgct gacgcttgcc
    38941 ctaaacagca ataaagggct aaacaccaaa gcgaaaaacg gtgacaaaat caccgtaggt
    39001 aagcgcagtg atgaactaac caacttcgtg caagttgaag gtgatgtaca acatcctggt
    39061 tactaccagt ggcgcagtgg tactaagctt tcacatcttt tctcgggcgt tgatactgcg
    39121 ttcaatgcta ccgccgatgt ccactatgcg ctggtcgtaa gagaaattaa ccctcagcgt
    39181 gatattcgtg tttatcaagt tgatttagct aacgctatta tggcgccgaa cagcaaagac
    39241 aacttgctac ttaactcgcg cgatagagtg ttggtgttta atagattcaa tcttgaagag
    39301 ctagaagcgt tatcgcaatc tgccgatgat acggcaaagg taaagacctt cgagcaagcg
    39361 cagcaacaat cttttgagca agagctaaaa gacaagcaaa gtcgtgatgc cgcactaaac
    39421 agtgtcgaca atcagcaaat caagttgatt taccaaggtc aagagatcga tcaagagcaa
    39481 attgatagtg ttaaacagtc cactcgccag gcattacttg cgccagtgct gatgcagctt
    39541 cgccagcaag cggtgtatgg ccatcctcct ctgattgcag aagtaggcgg ggaagtgaaa
    39601 catcccggca gttaccctat agcgagcagt acaacggtaa aagacttagt tgaagctgct
    39661 ggcggactga cgccagatgc gttcatcatg aacgcggaac tgtcgcgcaa cacctttgac
    39721 aatgcagcac agcgttcggt cttagacatc tcacgcatta acctaggcaa cgcgctactg
    39781 ggtgatgtga cagaaaacgc caaagtcggc ccacgtgaca gactgaacgt gttagagcag
    39841 ccaaacgcca acctgcgtcg cacagtcaca ctgcaaggcg aagtacgatt ccctggtacg
    39901 tatagcgttc gccaaggtga aatgatgcat gagctgatag agcgtgctgg tggcctaaca
    39961 gattttgctc acccacaagg cgccatcttt actcgcgagg cattacgcct gcaagaagag
    40021 aagcagctta atcaatacgc ggccgatatt cgcaaagaaa ccgcgaaaaa gaccttccgt
    40081 gttgataaca acttaggctc taccattaca gacccagaca agactttgtc ttttgtagaa
    40141 gaggccagta aaagtaaagc cctaggccgt atggtggtac agcttgacca aatcacccaa
    40201 ggtaacgagt cggcagactt tatgctggag gacggcgact tcttgtttgt tccgaccttc
    40261 cgtaattcca tttctattat gggtgaagtg caagtctcga ttacttactt gttagacaac
    40321 tcattagatg tcaaagacta cctaaacaaa gcaggtggta ttaaaaagca agcggatgaa
    40381 gaccgcatat ttgtggtgcg tgcagatggc tcggtctaca agccaaactc aggctactgg
    40441 ttcggcaata agaatgaagc gctaaaacct ggcgacacaa ttgttgtgcc gatcgataca
    40501 gattaccgcg atgcgcttag tacctggact gctgcaacgc aaatcctata ccaaattggt
    40561 gtagcggtta atgcgattaa taagtaacgg atagggaaga acttatgact cagaaaagct
    40621 atccgaaccc aatgccaccg cagttcgctc agcacgatga tgagattgat cttaaagagc
    40681 tgtttctcgc actctggaag ggcaaatgga tcattgttgc gaccacgttc gtgtttgcag
    40741 tgggggcggt actgttcgcg atttcgcaac ccaacaccta taaagccgat acgttattag
    40801 caccggcgga aagctctggc caaggggggc ttgccaagat ggcaggccaa cttggcggct
    40861 tagcggcatt agctggggta aacattggtg gcggcgaaag cagtcaaacg gaccttgccg
    40921 tgcaggtaat gaagtcgcgt cagtttgttg accattttat tcaaaagcat gatttgctgg
    40981 tgccgattat ggcggcaaaa gagtgggatg cgaatagtaa tacgctagtt ttagatgaag
    41041 aggcgtatga tgctactact ggaaagtggt tgcgtgatcc taaaggttta cgaggcgcaa
    41101 agccaactgc gcaagaagcg tatgatgtgt tcattaaaga tatgttcagt gtaggccaag
    41161 ataaagagag cggcctatac acagtgagcg ttgagcactt ttctccgttt ttagctcagc
    41221 aatggacgac ttggttggta caagacatca acaaagtcat gcgcgagcgt gtgattgccg
    41281 aaagtaccca aaacctcgac tacctagcag agcaattaaa taaaacatca gttgcagaaa
    41341 tgcaaagtgc attttatcaa attgtggaag agcaaaccaa gagcttaatg ctggcggaag
    41401 tgcaggagga gtttatcttc aaagtcgttg acccagccgt ggtaccagag ctaaaagccg
    41461 gacctaaacg cgcactcatt tgtgtattag gtacactttt aggtggcatg ttaggcgtag
    41521 ctatcgttct agttcgcttt gcttttagaa aggaagatgc tgaggagctt gaatcttagg
    41581 tctcttttag cgagtggcta actaaaagga agaacctatt aaagagcgaa accaccttta
    41641 aaggtggtat taaacgtaag cgcatgaact gcgcaatgga cgaaaactac ctaagtaagg
    41701 ttcttgaaag ccttacgtga cggtgatgtt catgcggttt ccgtgacggg gatgttcatg
    41761 atttttccgt gaataggtga gattcgacgg tctcaaaatt aataaaaagt gtctcaggat
    41821 ggtttggatg tctgagatgg aagttttaaa acgttctaag taacgtttat taacgttggt
    41881 aagttaaaaa atgaaaatac ttgtaactgg cggtgcgggc tttattggct cagcggtcgt
    41941 gcgacacatc atcaaaaata catcagatag tgtggtaaac gtagattgct taacctacgc
    42001 tggcaacctt gaatcattag tgtcggtaga attaaacgaa cgttacgcat ttgagcaagt
    42061 gaacatttgt gaccgtgctg aacttaaccg tgtatttgaa acgcacaaac ctgatgcagt
    42121 gatgcaccta gcggcagagt ctcacgtgga tcgttcaata actggcccgg cagcatttat
    42181 tgaaacaaac gtggtgggca cgtacaccct tttagaagca acgcgtgagt attggaatgc
    42241 actagatgat aatgcaaagt cggcattccg cttccatcac atttcaacag atgaagtgta
    42301 tggcgacctt cctcacccaa gtgaggtaac cgaatgcact gagcttccaa tgttcttgga
    42361 aaccactccg tatgaaccat caagcccgta ctcggcatcg aaagcgtcca gcgaccactt
    42421 agttcgtgca tggctacgta cctatggcct gccaactatg gtgaccaatt gctcaaataa
    42481 ctacggccca tatcacttcc cagaaaagct gatccctctg gttattctaa atgcccttga
    42541 aggtaaagat ttgcctatct acggtaaagg ggatcaaata cgtgattggc tgtttgtgga
    42601 agatcacgcg atagcactat acaaggttgt taccgaaggc aaggtcggtg agacatacaa
    42661 cataggtggt cataacgaga agaaaaatat cgaagtcgtg aatacgattt gtgacatctt
    42721 gaatatgcta gtgcctaaag acacgaaata cgaagagcaa atcacctacg ttcaagaccg
    42781 tccaggtcat gaccgtcgtt atgcaattga ttcaagcaaa atgcaacgtg agttaggctg
    42841 gacaccggaa gagacattcg aaacgggcct cgagaaaacg gtgcagtggt accttgataa
    42901 ctcggcgtgg tgcaagaatg ttcaagacgg tagctatcag cgagagcgct taggtacact
    42961 agcaggagat gaaaagtaat gaaaggcatt gttctagcag gcggttcagg aactcgcctc
    43021 taccccctga cacgtggcac atcgaaacaa cttttaccaa tctatgataa gccaatggtt
    43081 tattacccga tctctacact gatgctagcg ggaatacgcg atattttgat catcacaaca
    43141 cctgaggatc aggctggctt ccggcgctta ctgggtgatg gtagtgatta tggcatcaat
    43201 ttggagtatg ccattcaacc aagtccagat ggccttgctc aggcattcat tattggtgaa
    43261 gagttcattg gtgatgattc agtttgtctt gtactcggtg acaacatctt ttacggacaa
    43321 gcctttagca agcaactgca caaagctcga aacttaacag aacaggggct agctacggta
    43381 tttggctaca aagtaaaaga tccagagcgt tttggtgttg tggagttcga ttcagagatg
    43441 aaggcgctat cgattgaaga aaaaccgaca gagcctaaat ctgattacgc agttacagga
    43501 ctatatttct atgacaaccg tgtcgtcgag atggcgaagc aagttaaacc atctgagcgt
    43561 ggtgaattag agatcaccac gctgaatgag atgtacttaa acgatggttc tttgaatgtt
    43621 gagttgttgg gacgtggctt tgcgtggctt gatacgggaa cacatgaaag tcttcataaa
    43681 gcctcttctt ttgttcaaac cgttgaacat gttcaaggct tgaaagtggc ttgtcttgag
    43741 gaaatcgcat ggcaaaacca atggctatct gatgaaacac ttagtgaaat tgcaaaacca
    43801 atgctcaaga acgaatatgg tcagtatttg acgcgattgg tggcggataa acgcaagaga
    43861 gtaaataagt aatgaaagta ctgattacag gttgccacgg acaagttggt cactgtctag
    43921 ttgagcgttt gaataaacgc tctgacattg aagtcgtagc ccacgatcgt gatgtgcttg
    43981 acatcaccga cttagatcga gtaaacgctt tgattgctga cattgttcca gaggtgatca
    44041 ttaatgctgc tgcccatact gcggttgaca aagcggaaag cgatatagaa cccagttacg
    44101 ccattaatcg cgatggtcct aaataccttg ctatggccgc agaaaacgcc aatgcactgt
    44161 tactgcatat atctacggac tatgtttttg atgggacaaa attagagcct tatgtggaag
    44221 atgatcagac tggtcctcaa gggatctacg gtaagagtaa actagcgggt gaacaagctg
    44281 ttcaggaaca ttgttcaaag tacgctatct tacgcactgc ttgggtattt ggtgagcatg
    44341 gaaataattt cgttaagaca atgttaaggt tgggtgttga tagaccagag ctaggaatta
    44401 ttggtgacca attgggtggc cctacctatg ccggcgacat tgcagatgcg cttatcgaga
    44461 tgatggacaa atttgcaacg cttgagaatg acccttctgg tgtctatcac ttctcgggtt
    44521 ctcctcacgt cagttggtat gaatttgcga gagagatctt ctccaaagct aaaaaacatg
    44581 gtgtgctaga aaatatacca gtggtaaacg aaattaccgc ggaccaatat ccactgccag
    44641 cacctcgccc agcaaactct cgcttagact gcagcaaaat ccaatcagta tttggaatca
    44701 cttcaagtga ttggaaatta gctctgaaca atatcacgga atataagtaa tgaaagtaat
    44761 tgatactaaa ataccagaag taaaaatcat tgaatctcag gtatttggtg atgaacgagg
    44821 tttctttatg gaaacgtggc agcaaaaaaa gtttgaagag cttgttactg gcggcaaacc
    44881 aaccacattt gttcaagata atcactctaa atctaagaga ggtattctgc gaggcctaca
    44941 ttaccaaaca gaaaacaccc aaggtaagtt agttcgagtt gtatctggcg aagtgtttga
    45001 tgtggctgtt gacgttagaa aagactctcc aacacttggt caatgggttg gtgtctacct
    45061 ttcagaggaa aataaacgtc aactgtgggt accagagggt tttgctcacg gattttacgt
    45121 gacaagcgat gaagcacagt ttgtgtataa atgcacagat tactatcacc ccgaatcaga
    45181 ggtatctata gattggaaag acaaaaaatt agatgttaac tggccaattt ctgagtttaa
    45241 tgcacctgag ttatcactca aagacgagaa tggtcttagt tttgatgaag cgccaaaaat
    45301 ttaattttaa aatttacgca tacttattat taaaatagta aaaatgctag taatttagtt
    45361 aggagttaaa aatgagtgta atagctttca taccagcacg tggcggctct aaaggtgtaa
    45421 aaaacaaaaa tataaagatg cttgcaggca aaccattaat agcttggagt attgaacagg
    45481 cacttgattg cgatttaatt gatagagtga tagtttcaac ggatagctat gaaattgcgg
    45541 atatagcaag aaaatatgga gcagaagctc cgttcatgcg cccggctgaa atttctggtg
    45601 accatgcaac aacagaatca gctatgttgc actgttgtga ttacctggaa agtaaagacg
    45661 agttacccga attatttata ctcattcaag caacgtctcc ggtaagagcg aagaaccaac
    45721 ttcgaaacgc tgttttaaat ttcaaaagca atgaattcga cagcatgttg actgtgtcaa
    45781 agtcgcatag gtttacttgg aaaaacatgg aagaaccaag cgcatcttat aattataaca
    45841 tgcgcccgag aaggcaagat atagcagagg cggatcaaga atatttagaa acaggttcat
    45901 tttacatagt gaaaacaaat gagctaataa agtcaaaaaa cagacttgta ggaaagatag
    45961 gactatttga aacggctgaa gatgaaagct atgaaattga tagtgagatt gatttcataa
    46021 tttgtgaaga aattttaaaa tcaaaattgg actaaaattc atgctaatta ctaaaaatat
    46081 acaaaagtac atttgttttt cagaagccga cgtattgagt gtactcaaaa aaataaatga
    46141 aaataaagca agaatattat ttgttgtatc agagcatgga aaactgctag gtagtatttc
    46201 tgatggtgac ttgcgacgtt ggttgattaa taataaaaaa ataactctcg aagcgacagc
    46261 taaatctgtg atgaatacag atttcgtaac atttcaagcc aatgttgacc agaaacgaat
    46321 taaaaatgct ttttctgatt ctatcgcctg tataccattg acaaatgaat ctgggcatct
    46381 tgttcgattg gcatttaacg agagaaatgg attccatatt aatggaaaag aaatatctga
    46441 aaggaaccca agttttatta tcgcagaaat tggcaataat catcaaggtg atatttcttt
    46501 agcaaagaaa cttgtcgacc acgcaattga agcaaaagtt gactgtgtca aatttcaaat
    46561 gcgtaatatg aagtcgctct ataaagatag tggaaaaggg agtgtttctg ctgacttggg
    46621 tgctcaatac actttagact tgttgttgca atttcaactc aagaacgatg aactcattga
    46681 agtttttgat tatgctaaga gtaagggagt aatacctcta tgtactcctt gggatctcgg
    46741 gtcgttagaa gtacttgagg aatatgggat ggaagcttac aaggtggcat cagcagattt
    46801 tactaacttt gagttgctgg aagctatatc tgcgacgggc aagccttttt tctgttccac
    46861 aggtatgtcc agtgaaaaag aaataaaaga aacgactcag ttcttagata gtttgaatgc
    46921 aaattatgta ttattgcatt gcaactcaac ttatccaaca ccgtttaagg atgtaaatct
    46981 aaaatatata acaaggctta agaaaataac tggagcactg gtaggttatt cagggcatga
    47041 acggggaatc agtgtacccg tggcatctgt agctttaggt gcgtgcgtaa ttgaaaaaca
    47101 cttaacagta gatagatctc tagagggaac agatcacaaa gtcagcttgc tcccagatga
    47161 actaaagtcg atggtaacac aaattcgtca ggttgaagaa agcttaggct ctgatagcga
    47221 cccgagagaa ataacgcagg gcgaattaat caacagagaa aacttggcca aaagtcttgt
    47281 cgctacaaga gatatacagc taggcgaatt gatctcgcgt gatatgatcg aaattaaaag
    47341 cccagggcaa ggcttacaac caaatcgctt gaatgaactc attggaagaa aagcaaacag
    47401 ggcaataaag caaggcacgt ttttttatag aacagatatt attggtcaag ttgtaaaacg
    47461 aaattatatc ttcaatagac catttggagt accggttagg taccatgatt ttaggcaaat
    47521 tataaaggga actaacttag attttgtaga gttccattta tcatacaatg acatgaacgt
    47581 taaactagcg gattactttt ctgagcaaga aaatataggt ttcgctgttc atagcccgga
    47641 actatttgct aatgatcata tccttgatct atctgctagt gatctctcat atcgagaaca
    47701 ctcgaaaaag ttacttcagg atgtcataaa tatcacgaga gaattaaatg tctttttccc
    47761 aagaacaaaa aaaccggtta ttgttatcaa cgctggtggt tggaattctg atggttttat
    47821 agatgagcat tcaaagtttg acaaatatca agcaattgct gagtcattaa aatcgctaga
    47881 tacagaaagc gtaactattg caatacaaac aatgccacca tttccatggc actttggagg
    47941 gcagagctat cataatctat tcgtttgtgc agatgagatc gttgattttt gcagagaaaa
    48001 ccctgaaatt aagatatgtt tagatatatc tcattcgatg atggcgtgta atttttatgg
    48061 ttgggatatt aatgagttta ctcgaaaagt cgctccatat aatgtgcacc tacatgttgt
    48121 tgatgcaaaa ggcatcgatg gcgaaggggt tgaaatagga aaaggagacg ttgattttga
    48181 tgcgcttgca tcggtattga atgaatgtaa tccatcagta caatttattc ctgaaatatg
    48241 gcaaggccac aaaaatggtg gcgaaggttt ttggtcagcg ttagagtttc ttgaaacaaa
    48301 aatatgatct acaagtctta aactttatcc gggttgatat gatgagatta acccggatag
    48361 catgctaagt gaaaaaatgt ttagtgtcac aacaataaaa atatttacca ttgcactctc
    48421 ttatatgctt aatcttttat tgattaactt atatagtaag tcaatagtag gaatgtactt
    48481 tgagtttgtt gctttaatta gcataatctg cgctgtagct tttggcggct tttctaagta
    48541 tatattgcgc actgtagcca ttactccatg tgcagtccat gagtctttta gattagtaaa
    48601 gaagacaata gttaatagtt gtgttttttc tattctcggt gttatttttt tatatggttt
    48661 aagtttaagt ttaagtttaa gtttaaattt atcattttgg ctcatgtttt ttttatggtt
    48721 tcctttcatg ggctacctta gtctcacaag tgcaactttg agaggtaaag gccatcacat
    48781 tctagggaat atcgaagcgg gtgtattacg accaattcta tttatagtac tgttattggc
    48841 ggcagtgcta gtcgataaag gtgaaagaac tagttatctg ttgataattg ggtttatatc
    48901 cttagtacta agttcctttt ttatgtcata tttttatcat aataagacta aaggggtaga
    48961 gagaagtaat aacaaacttg acatcagcca tagctctata tttgtactgt caatctatag
    49021 tatgactgag gttctatatc tgaacttaga ccttgtgttc attggttttg taatgaactc
    49081 agaaagtgta gcaatatata aagttgtatt actttgtaga tcaatgcttc tattgcctta
    49141 tatgacattt aatatgatta tgccattcct attaagttca aagaaaatca aggcaaatca
    49201 gatgaacgca ttaagattaa tcaatataat cattagtgtt cttggtttag ttttaaatca
    49261 ctatgtagga caagaagtta taggtgtgat tttcggtagt gaatacgaag aagtgcaaac
    49321 tttaattata ccattttttg ccatgatgtt tttcctagga gtttctggtc cttctctaga
    49381 aagattaatt tctttgaaaa aggaaaactt cgtaatcact gtatctttaa ttcttttatc
    49441 tctttcgatg atcgtcaatt atttttatta caacgaacta ggtttatata tctttagtat
    49501 caccggagca gtctgttaca gtggcataca catagcctgt gaaatatata gaagaagaat
    49561 agaactgtag ttcaagcata agatttttgc gaggaagttc atatacatag ccatgtttaa
    49621 aggttttttg atatattgag ttctgagttc tgagttctga gttctgagtt ctcgaacctc
    49681 actagttagc gttgtcacat agtggctaag aattttatgg tcgatttgta gttcattttc
    49741 agtgtgtttt taatacctcc atagacaaat tggaggtcca acgatgagta gccagcaccc
    49801 atttatgcat ttcgatgtca ttcctgatta ccgacaacaa ggcaaagtcg agcacaagtt
    49861 aactgatatc attctgttaa caatttgtgc tgtactttct ggtcaagatg actggaaggc
    49921 gattagtctt tacggtgagg ctcggttgga tttcttgaag agatttggtg attttagtca
    49981 tggtgttcca tctacttcga ctatagctag agcgatgggt atgattagtg cgactcgact
    50041 tcaaaaatgc tttattgaat ggatgaaaga ttgctgtgag ttgactaaag gtgaagtaat
    50101 tgccattgat ggtaaaaccg ttaagggctc ttatgatgat tctcgcggtc ttggtgccat
    50161 tcacatggtg aacgcctttg cgactgaaaa tggggttagt ctcggacagc ataaagttta
    50221 cgagaaaagc aacgagatca ccgctatccc agaattgctc gaactgcttg atatatcagg
    50281 gtgtttggtc actattgatg caatggggtg tcaaaagaaa atcgctcaaa aaatactaaa
    50341 caaaaacgca gattacttat tggcagtgaa aggaaatcaa aaacggcttg aagaagcaat
    50401 atccgaaata tttaattcgc ggacaataaa tacatttggc ggcgataaat atgtcactca
    50461 agaaaatggc catggtcgca ctgaaactcg agtcagtatg gttgaacaca atactgattt
    50521 tttgggagac ttagcgttta attggtccaa tttatcaact gttggtgttg tattttcaat
    50581 tcgccaagaa gatgacaagc taccagagac ggtgcaagtt aaatactaca tcagttcagc
    50641 gtcactgagc gcaaaagctt tgcttgaaag taccagggca cattggagca tcgagaatca
    50701 aatgcattgg cgcttggatg ttggcttcaa tgaagatgct tgtcgaatac gcagagagca
    50761 agcaggagaa aactttgctg tggtacgtca tatcgcttta aatttactca cagcagaaaa
    50821 atcatttaac ggtgggatca agaggaagca gaagaaagca aatagaagta acgcttatct
    50881 ttctcaagtc cttgcagggc atggggcttc gtaatcttgc cctgaaatca aggtcgtttg
    50941 gagcaagcgt tcgataatta tttcgatatg agcatgctac aaaaacacga tggtgattct
    51001 tacagcacac tagaaaaatc acgtggcaga caagaaacta gattggcttt aacgaacgcc
    51061 gatttgagtg ttttaggtga cttagcgttt gattggccgg agttaaaaac aatgggcatc
    51121 gtcgtttcta taagacaaga agaagccgtg gcgaaagagt cagaaatcac agtgagatac
    51181 tacattagct cgaaagattt aaatgttagg gaattgttaa atgcaacgcg ttcacattgg
    51241 ttggtcgagt cgatgcactg gtctctcgat acgacatttg gtgaagacga ttgtcgaaaa
    51301 cgagcagaag aaagtgcaga gaactttgca aggatcagac agatgtgttt aaacatgctg
    51361 aagagtgaaa cgactttgaa agcgagcatt aagcacaaaa gagcgatgtg tgcgatggat
    51421 cctgagtacc ttttaaaggt cctggcaagc cttttattga cggggatgtt catgattttt
    51481 ccgtgggtca gacaatagtg ttgaaagatg ttgaagagtg aaacgatttt gaaagcgagc
    51541 attaaacaca aaagagcggt gtatgctatg gattctgatt agcctataaa ggttctggcg
    51601 agcctttata gacggggata ttcatgattt ttacttgagc ataatacgca ataactttca
    51661 atttacgtca aatatgcatg aactttatta agcttgtgga catgaaagga aagtttgcac
    51721 agtgctaacc aaaatgcgcg ttaaatggtg agtttcgaga gagttgtgtt tgagatttga
    51781 aattttcaac aattttatga cgcgagcggg aactctgagt ttaagctttg tgtcaataat
    51841 taactgattt taatattaat aatgtagaga ttgtatgaaa ttaatggttt taaactcacc
    51901 cgaacagata tctccattca caaaagatgt ttttagttct ttagggtgtg aagggtattt
    51961 gtttaatgag aaaacagatg gcgaaataat caataaagag agtgttgtat attattatgg
    52021 tgacaagtta cccgagaaga caagtttaat tatatttgat gtttttttag ttcctacact
    52081 tgttgtatta aagaaatacc gacatttgaa atttattttt atccagcatg gtctgttttc
    52141 tgatctaacg attgaaagta gaaataaaaa aagaacgtta gattggtata aacgatctac
    52201 gattatagct aagcgttttt tggataattt tggatttaca atgtcaaata ttgctattct
    52261 attaagaatc atgagatcag gtccatggag ccagagggat aatttgaatg agctgggctt
    52321 aagagttgat catgccattt tttggaataa gttagatttt gaaaatatat tgaccagctt
    52381 ccctcatttg atttgcaagc acacgttaac actaccaccg gattttgata aaataaagat
    52441 taagtataac gctaatgctc cttgtgtata tatttctcag cctttagttg aggatggcat
    52501 tgtgtccagt gaagagtatt taaattttac agctaagttg agaactaaac atgatgacgt
    52561 tattataatt cggcatccta gacaaaaaat aatttcgaac aatgatagat tattgagcga
    52621 agttgacgag gttcttgaaa cttcaggtgt tatagggcac ttttcttctt tgctgttatc
    52681 aataggaata aatatacctg ttgagtatga gtgttttgat aaagctagca ttcaatctta
    52741 ctcgaagtat atcgaattat ccaggcagtc actggacaaa aattttatta aatttcatga
    52801 ggctttaaaa aatgaactgt gatagcaatc tatttaaaac gaataatcaa acagacgctg
    52861 tgtttacagt ttgttcttta aattacctcg ataaagcaac agtgatgttg aatagcatca
    52921 ctgatgatgt gagcaaattt attattgttg tagataagaa agtagataca gtaattaaca
    52981 ttgaaggtat ttcagttgtt ttctccgaag acttgaatat tccaaggtat aatgaagcaa
    53041 cttttaaata caacgtcatt gagatgaata catgcattaa gccttacgtc tgtggggtgc
    53101 ttgttaaaat ctttaataaa gttatttatt tggatccaga catattggtg ttcgatacac
    53161 tttcagggat tttcaaagaa ctggaatcgg ctgacttttt aatcacacca catgctacta
    53221 gttcacctaa tgacgcgctc aggccatctg ataaagatta cttaaagttt ggcttataca
    53281 acttaggttt tttcgcagcg actgttggag ctttaaactc gggacttatc aactggtggc
    53341 ataataagtt aatggaagag tgcttttatg aaccatcaga aggttatggt gtagatcaga
    53401 aattcgtaga tttaatacca atttactttc acggagttcg agttctaaaa aataaagttt
    53461 ataatattgc attctggaac cttcatgaac gagtaattga gtcaaaagac gaatcttact
    53521 ttattgacca agacaaaata gtatttgttc attttagttc atatgcaggc acgagtattg
    53581 tagcaaaaaa acaaaaccgt tttaagaatc atgataggcc ggactttctt aagttgcttg
    53641 aaatttatca agataaattg aattcagttt cgccagaggt tgttagagtt tgtagagaga
    53701 ataagaatta cacatatgac tttctagata atggtatgta cataacaccg ctagctagac
    53761 gagcgtattt tcatttgttg agagataatc ctcaattttc agatgagccg tttacaaatg
    53821 aaagattaat gaagatcctg caatcaaggc ggctgttaat taaaggcttt acgagtatgc
    53881 ctcattttaa cttcaatcaa gttgatgaaa gagattggag ggttagtatt atttcgagct
    53941 cttttcggtg tttgaagatt cttttagggc ctatacgtta ttttgcgctt tgtagatact
    54001 taaatcatgt ctcatctact ttaaatcaaa gtaagatttt ataaacgcca taaacgccat
    54061 aaacgccata aacgccataa acgctgcgag ttcatggtgt ggtcactgtt tggacaagat
    54121 taatgaacat gcacgtgttc aaaggcctag tgacgcaggg agttctcgat ttttgaactt
    54181 aactagctag tgttattaca tcgcaattaa gtatccgaag agtgatttgt aggtcacttt
    54241 cagtgttttc taatacctct atagataatt tggaggagca gcaatgggaa ttattaacgc
    54301 agcttgccta caaaagtgct tcatagaatg gttgagtgat tgccagtgat gataaaactt
    54361 ttaggggctc ttatgatgaa ccctgtgggc tcggttcagg tcatatggtt aacactgttg
    54421 cgacagaaag tggtgttagt gtcggacacc aaaaatttaa gaaaagttca atgagattac
    54481 cgctacccca gagttactgg atttgcttga tgactataga tgcattaggg tgtaaaaaag
    54541 aacgttcaaa caatactaaa caaaaacgct gagaacttgc tggttgtcaa aggcaatcaa
    54601 ggccgtttgg atcaagcatt cgataattac ttcgatatta gtatgctcca aaaacacgat
    54661 ggtgattctt actgtacaca gcaaaagtcg cgtggcaggc aagtaggcag attggcttta
    54721 acgaacaagg atttgagtgt tctaggaagc ctgggctttg ataaacccga gttaaaaaca
    54781 atgggcgtcg ttgtgactat tagacaggaa gaagctatga ggaaagagtc aaaagagatg
    54841 gtgaaatact acattagata gaaagattta agtgctaacg aattgtaaag cagggaaaaa
    54901 tcatcaacat acccatgttt aaagggttca tgacgtattg agttctcaat ttttgaacgt
    54961 cactagttag cgttatcaca taacaatcaa ttgttcgatg atcgttttgt agatcatttt
    55021 cagtgttttc taatacctcc atagacaaat tggaggtccg acaatgagta accagcaccc
    55081 atttatgcat ttcgatgtca ttccagatta cagacaacaa ggcaaagtag agcacaagtt
    55141 aactgatatc attctgttaa caatttgtgc tgtactttct ggtcaagatg actggagggc
    55201 gattagtctt tacggtgaag ctaagttgga tttcttgaag cggtttggtg attttagtca
    55261 tggtgttcca tctacttcga cgatagctcg agcaatggga atgattagcg cgactcgcct
    55321 acaaaagtgc tttattgaat ggatgaagga ttgctgtgag ctaactaaag gtgaagtgat
    55381 tgccattgat ggtaagtaaa accgttaggg gctcttatga tgattctcgc ggccttggag
    55441 caattcacat ggtgaacgct tttgcgactg aaaatggggt tagtctcgga caacacaaag
    55501 tttacgaaaa aagcaatgaa atcaccgcta tcccagagtt gctcgaactg cttgatatat
    55561 cgggttgttt ggtcactatt gatgctatgg gatgtcaaaa gaaaatcgct caaaaaatac
    55621 taaacaaaaa cgcagattat ttgttggcgg tgaaaggaaa tcaaggttgt ttggagcagg
    55681 cgttcgataa ttatttcgat atgagcatgc tacaaaaaca cgatgttgat tcttacagca
    55741 cgcaagaaaa atcacgtggc agacaagaaa ctagattggc tttaacgaac acggatttga
    55801 gcgttttagg tgacttagca tttgattggt cagagttaaa aacaatgggt atcgttgttt
    55861 ctatcagaca agaagaagct gtggcgaaag agtcagaaat cacggtgaga tactacatta
    55921 gctcgaaaga tttaaatgct aaagaattgt taaatgcaac gagttcacat tggttggtcg
    55981 agtcgatgca ttggtctctc gatacgacat ttggtgtaga cgattgccga aaacgagcgg
    56041 aagaaagtgc agagaacttt gcaaggatca gacagatgtg tttaaacatg ctaaagagtg
    56101 aaacgacttt gaaagcgagc attaagcaca aaagagcgat gtgtgcgatg gattctgagt
    56161 accttttgaa ggttctggca agcctttatt gacggggatg ttcatgattt ttccgtgaat
    56221 tgtaaagtgc aacaagtcaa cattggttag tagagtcgat gtacaattca ctcgatacgt
    56281 catttggtga agacgtttgc cgaaaacgag cgaaagaaag tgcagaaaac tttgcaaggt
    56341 tcagacaaat gtgtttaaaa attctgaaga gtgaaacgaa tttgaaagtg agtattaaac
    56401 acaaaagagg gatgtatgct atgggttctg agtaaccttt aaaaattctg acaagcgggg
    56461 gtatttatga tctcctagcc ccgggggggg caatgctttg attaatattt aggtagtgtt
    56521 tatatgtgat ttcgttgtaa ttaatctata atgttttcat atgtaagctc taacgttcgc
    56581 attaaatatg attgctggta ataacatata agttttttaa tgaaaagatt gatattttac
    56641 acatacccat tgagtgcttt gacttttggt ctatggcaag taacgttgat ttgcatctat
    56701 ttctctaaat ttacattttc tagaggcaag gtttctctag tttctttatt ttgggtgtgc
    56761 attttaggga tggtttttat tgctcaggtt tatttttctc ctcagtatcc agttgaatta
    56821 ctatcaaatg ttgtaaatgt cgaactccga agtcatggaa caattggaat atactataca
    56881 gatggttcaa ttagaataga catgttagca aagttttttg tttacatatt tatagctttg
    56941 tttatttcca gttcctttac ttcaaaagat gagttaattg attttctgtt caaattattc
    57001 tgtactattg ccatggttag tatggttttt cttgttattt tacaagttga ctcgtcatat
    57061 gaaatcttta agttcttatc ccgacaagat gtaggtgttg gtaattatct agttaaagac
    57121 gaattcggtt atagaatctc tgctggtttc gccgaaccat ctgttatgtc tgttgttgct
    57181 ggaacatgtg caggcttgat ttttgctaaa ttggagtgga aaaaaagaat agttatatca
    57241 ctgtctttga tatttctttt ctttgtttct agatcattag ctataataat agtatttaca
    57301 ctaatttatc ttatattgaa tcattatcga ctattcttaa ttggtatgac gatttttatg
    57361 gttttgttga caattgtcac aactggattt ctatttgata gtgcattttc atttcttttt
    57421 cgaagtgcaa atgaaaggct ttttttacca caaggtgact tcgggtatat taacgtacta
    57481 tttggtgtgg attttggtca agtatacgca tttatcccaa tagtaaatca tgttttacag
    57541 tttggtgttg ttggtttggt tgcgttttat tttatattta agtttgacgt taagttattt
    57601 cttatttatc tagttattag ctttgttagt cctcaatttt ggttccctac tcagtggatt
    57661 tgcctcggtt ttgcaatggc ctataaaagg ttatttgtgg attttaggtc aaactgactt
    57721 aggtttttta cttgatttaa cttggcagtt tgttatttgt tgataaggtt tactggaagg
    57781 tctcatgttt ttttatcgaa ttaagcaagt gtattggtat gctagattta tgcttctttc
    57841 tttattgtat aaaaaagttg gagcatttag ttatatagct cctgctttaa gtattattgg
    57901 atattcaaag atatcgttgg gaactaaagt tcgaattgct aaaaactcta gaattgagtg
    57961 tgcggataag gagtcaaatt tagtttttcg caataatgtt agtgtcggac cacatttcac
    58021 tgtaattgca tgtagtcatt tagaaattgg atgtgataca acgatttctc aaaacgtttt
    58081 tatctgcgat gttgagcacg agtatagaca tattggggtt catgttatgg atcagcctct
    58141 agtaaagtca aaaactttga taggaaaagg ttgttttatt ggctatggga caataattca
    58201 agccggaact gaattgggcg agcagtgcat agttggagcg aactctgtag ttagaggaag
    58261 ttttccaaac cgatgcgtca ttgctggtaa tccggctaaa gttatcaaga agtacgattc
    58321 aaagacacag tgttggaaca gagtttaatt tattataggt ttgaaaatga aaagaaataa
    58381 gatacttatt actggcggtg cagggtttat tggttccaac ttagctttga aacttgtaag
    58441 ttgtggggct gaagttgttg tcttagataa tttatctgaa caggttcatg gcgaagaata
    58501 tacagactcc tctctattca cctctattaa agataaagtt gattttattc atggcacagt
    58561 gcaatgccga gatgattgga tccaggcttt gagtggagtt gatacagtag tgcaccttgc
    58621 agctgaaact ggaactgggc agtcgatgta tgaaattgaa aagtatacag atataaatat
    58681 taacggaaca tctatatttt tggatatttt agcaaatgaa tcgcacaacg tttcaaaaat
    58741 gatagtggct tcttctcgct caatctacgg tgaagggaaa tatcattgta cagttcatgg
    58801 cgacgtttat cctaaagagc gcgttgtagg taatatgaaa aatggtgact ttgaagttaa
    58861 atgtcctgtg tgcaagggca ggttaaagct ttgcgccaca gatgaatcaa gtgatattca
    58921 cccgtcatct atttatggta ttactaaaca agttcaagaa cagatgttca tgctcatggg
    58981 tcggagtttg ggtattgatt ccgttgctct tcgattccaa aatgtttatg gcccgggtca
    59041 atccttgtcg aatccatata ctggaattct gtcaattttc tctacaagta ttctcaatgg
    59101 caatgacatc aatatctttg aagatggttt agaaagtcgt gattttgtct atatcgatga
    59161 tgtggttgat tccattgttt tatctatttt taatgaagaa gctaaaggcc atgtattcaa
    59221 cgttggttca ggggtcaaca ctaacgtttt agccgttgct gaaaaattga taactaatta
    59281 tgctagtaat tcaaaggtta aggttactta taattttcgc gtcggggata ttaggcataa
    59341 ctatgcttgc ttaaatctta tcaaagataa gttaaatttt acgccgaaag tcgattttga
    59401 cacaggtatt aataaatttt gcgattgggt aaaacaacaa gaggtcaaac ttgatcgcta
    59461 ccaacactca attgaagaaa tgaagagtaa aggtttatat aaatagtgcg taattatact
    59521 atgctggaaa aaaaaagggt tttatttatc gctccatctt tttttggata tgagcatgat
    59581 attaggaaag aactaaataa tcttggcgcc gaagttgatt attttgatga aaggcctttt
    59641 acatcaagct ttctaaagat attaaatcgg ttaaatttca aagtaacgct aaaaaaacgg
    59701 attgagcgtt attacgatga gattttgtca atgtgcaagg ataagtgtta cgattatctt
    59761 tttgtaatat cacctgagac tctaagcgtt aagtttttaa atgacgttgc cgaaactaat
    59821 cccaaaatga aaagaatact atatatgtgg gattcatttg aaaataaacc gaatgcgaga
    59881 tttgttatgt cagagtttaa cagcgttttc tcttttgatc ctgacgcatg tagtgacact
    59941 tcaaatatag attttttacc tttgttttac agtgaaaagt tcgccgctag cggggttggt
    60001 gagttagtta aaaacgacta tgctgtttgt tttatcggta ccgtacatag tgatagagtt
    60061 aagttggtaa aagaactcac tagtcagttc tctaaacaag gttttgagac cttcgaattt
    60121 tattattgtc cgagtaagat gcttttttta ttaaaaaagg tttttacgag tgagatgaaa
    60181 tacctcactt ttaaggaagt gtccttcaaa cctatgacaa aagaacagat gatagacgtt
    60241 ttgaagaaat catctgcagt gattgatatt caacatcctg ggcaggtagg actcacaatg
    60301 agaacgtttg aactactggg attagggaaa aagataatca caaccaacag cgatattgta
    60361 aactatgatt tttatgactc tagtaatgtc gaagttgttt gccgagataa gcctctgata
    60421 agaaatgctt ttatggaatc tgagtataag catgtttcga cggataaata cagcttggaa
    60481 agttggttga aaactatttt tatgattggt tgatgaaatc tccttttatc attttaagcg
    60541 acacgttgcc agtattggct aggtaaattg ggccaacacg ggtattgtta gaataattat
    60601 tattttggtc aaaattcatt aaacacaacc ccacttaatc acagcgagta tgaaatgcta
    60661 attccaatag ttatggccgg cggttccggt agtcgtctat ggccgttgtc acgagccaat
    60721 taccctaagc aattcctgtc tatcgcagga aagggatcat tgttacaaca atcagttagt
    60781 cgactagatg ggatgtctca tgcggatcct tttgtaattt gtaatgaaga gcatcgattt
    60841 attgtagctg aacaacttcg acaagttaga aaagatcata gtggtattct tcttgaacca
    60901 tttggtcgca acacggcggc agcagtagct atggctgccc ttttcaatgc aaggcacgat
    60961 agggactctc ttttattggt cttggctgcg gatcaagtga ttaaaaaagt cgagtctttt
    61021 cacaagtcag ttgctgcagc gatagaccat gccaataaag ggaatttggt tacttttgga
    61081 atcgagccag actcccccca cactggttac ggatacatta aagctgggga ggaacagcgt
    61141 ggtagtaacc cgataaaagg ttacaaagtc aatagttttg tagaaaagcc taatctcgaa
    61201 acggcacagc agtatcttaa ggacggcagt tatttatgga acagcggtat gttcttattc
    61261 aaagcttcta cttatcttga agagctagag aagtttcgtc cagacatctt aaaagcttgt
    61321 gaaagtgcat ttgatagcca ctttgaagac ctagacttta ttcgcatgtc gtccgagctc
    61381 ttctcacaga tccctgatga atcaattgac tttgcagtaa tggaaaaaac caaaaaggcg
    61441 gttgtggttc cgatggatgc aaactggagt gatgttggtt cttggtcagc gctctgggga
    61501 gtaagtaata aagatgaaca gggcaatgca actcgcggcg atgtattaac agagcagact
    61561 cagaatagct acatatattc acaagataaa cttgttgcta ccgttggtgt cgacaacctc
    61621 atcgttgtag agacgaaaga tgcggtactg gttgcgaata aagacaaagt tcaagatgta
    61681 aagtcgattg taaatcaact aaaacaacaa aatcgagcag agtgtaatca acatcaagag
    61741 gtatatcgcc catggggatc ccatgaaaca gtctcgcagg gggagcgtta tcatgttaag
    61801 caagtgttgg ttaaaccaaa agaaaaaaca gcacttcaaa tgcaccatca tagggctgag
    61861 cactgggtag ttgtatctgg tactgccaag gtgacaaaag gtaatgaaac cttccttcta
    61921 actgaaaatc aatcaactta cattccagtg gggattccgc actctgtgga aaaccctgga
    61981 caggtgcctt tagaacttgt tgaagttcgt tcgggttcat acttagaaga agacgatatt
    62041 gttcgttttg atgctcaagc atctaagttt ggtggcgact actaataacc tattaagata
    62101 gagattatga caacaagatt agttagtagt gaagtactta gtgcttcatg cattcaattt
    62161 ggtacgagtg gtgctcgagg gcttgttact cagtttacgc cggatgtttg cgctgcattt
    62221 actaatgcat tcatcgcatc aatgcgtgat aattttgctt tcagccaaat ggctgttgca
    62281 attgataacc gccctagcag cccagcgatg gcacaagcag tcattaaagc tcttactgat
    62341 gcaggaattg aggctattta ctacggtgta gtaccaactc ccgctctcgc gtatactgca
    62401 atgctagaca atatgccttg tatcatggtg actggatctc atatcccgtt tgatcgtaat
    62461 ggaattaagt tttatcgccc agacggagag atcactaaag cagatgagca atcgatctta
    62521 aaagcgaagg taagatttaa tgctattacc gaactagctg agctaacagt tgacccgcga
    62581 gccgcggagc tgtatcgagc gcgttatacc gaattgttta ccactgattt attagccgga
    62641 aagcgtattg gtatttatga gcattcaagt gcggggagag acatttacca aggtttgttt
    62701 gaatcatttg gtgctgaagt tatttcctta gagcgtacag atgagtttgt tccaattgat
    62761 accgaagctg tagctgagtg tgacaaaggg aaggctcgtt tgtggtccaa gcaatacgat
    62821 ctagacttta ttttctcaac cgatggagac ggtgatcgtc ctttagtcgc tgatgaaaat
    62881 ggcgaatggt tgagaggtga tatccttggg ctattatgct cgcaagcgct tctggtggaa
    62941 gcactagcag tacctgttag ttgtaacacg atcattgcag agtcgtctga gttcaaggct
    63001 gtttccaaaa ctcgtattgg ctcgccttat gttatcgctg aatttgccga attaggcgaa
    63061 acttacaaga gcattgctgg ttttgaagct aacggagggt atttgttagg aagtgatatt
    63121 tcggtaaatg ggaagctact aaaagcgttg ccaacgcgag acgcagttct gccagcgtta
    63181 atgttacttt ctttagcgaa gaaatcatca gtcgaaagct tagtgagaaa tcttccgcaa
    63241 cgattcacgc atagtgatcg tattcaaaat tttgcaacgg agaaaagcat gtcgatatta
    63301 gaaagcggcc tgcagaatac aggactgctt ctaaaaaaat taggttttga aaaccttgtt
    63361 gctcgctctg ttgataatac agatggtttg aggattgagc tatcaaataa tacaatcatt
    63421 cacctccgtc cttctggaaa tgcaccagaa cttcgttgtt acgcggaagc agaacaaatg
    63481 gaagcagcca ttactttggt tgagcaagtg ttaaataatg ttcgactaat ctagctttaa
    63541 taaatacaca atgagaattg agctgcgccg aagaggtgcg gttcaatctc tttaagcgtc
    63601 agtttctatg atatacacgt taaagaaccc tattaagaat ttcccttggg gaagtcgtac
    63661 cgcaatattt gactactttg gtatcgaaaa tcctaattca gatcaccaag ctgagctttg
    63721 gatgggggct catccgctag ccagttcaag tatttccgtt gacggggttg aggtccacct
    63781 gtgcgatgta atttcgcaaa atccagaata ttggctgggt aaacaagctc cgacatcgat
    63841 tgcttcgctt ccttttctta tgaaaattct cgcagcagaa gagccacttt caatacaggt
    63901 tcatccttct aaacatgggg ctgagcaagg ctttgctctc gaaaataaga aagcaatccc
    63961 attagatgcc gcaagccgta actataagga cgataatcac aagccagagc tggtttatgc
    64021 gattaccccc tatttagcga tgaatgggtt tcgagagttt gaaagcattg ttatactctt
    64081 tgattgcctg aatcttattt ctattgaaga catctttgct ccctttaaaa gtaagccatg
    64141 ttcaacgagc ctcaaaacct ttttctccgc tctactgtca ttaacgggtg agaaaaaaga
    64201 caaagcaatc tctgagctaa tttacacact aaaaataaat ggtagcgatt tcactgaaga
    64261 ggttgcgctc gttgagcgtt ttcaaaagct atacccgaaa gatattggct tgttttcacc
    64321 tttctttttg aacgttattg agcttaagcc tggtgaggcc atgttcctct atgctgaaac
    64381 cccccatgct tacattcatg gcttaggggt tgagatcatg gccaactcag acaacgttct
    64441 cagagcaggt ttgacgccaa agcatatcga tgtggaggag ctagtaaaca ataccaagtt
    64501 tgagccaatt cctttttctg acctcagaat gaaggcagaa agtattgaag ggagagaagt
    64561 ttaccctatt ccagttgaag attttaagtt tgatatctta acgccgggtg agggacatga
    64621 tatatcagtc tcttctgctg agatactact ttgtttgtcg gggagtgttg tggtgaaagt
    64681 tgactctgag attcggttgg taactaaggg agagtcggtt atttttcctg cggctataga
    64741 aaactattcg gttttaggtg aaggtcaatt ggctcgcgcg tattattaag atgtgtatga
    64801 aagtatctat tattgcggtt tgctacaact gcgcagcaac aattgaaggc acgattaagt
    64861 ctgttgtgag ccagacatgc caggatatcg aatatatcgt tgttgattgt ggctcaaccg
    64921 atgagataaa tcagattgta agcacttact caggtgttgt tgatgtacat atcggcgaac
    64981 ctgatgcagg tctctatgat gctatgaata aagggattca attggtcacc gatgatgtgc
    65041 ggggaattct taactcagat gacttctttt gtactgagca gagtaacgct gaactgatgt
    65101 ctggttttgt atctgaaaat acagatggtg tatattctga tctgttatac gttcaagaaa
    65161 acaactcaga taagacctct cgcctttata gttcagaagt ttataaaccc tcgctgataa
    65221 agctcgggct gtcgctgcta catcctagct tttatgttaa acgtaaagcc tataagcagt
    65281 gtggtatgta taaaaaagct tgtcaagttg ctgcagactt tgaattcata gcgcgtggtg
    65341 catcaaaagg catcaggcta aaccgagtgc ctaaaataac cgttgagaag cgggaagggg
    65401 gaattagatc aagcggtttg atgtggagaa ttcttcaaaa tactgagaga gtacaagctt
    65461 gccgagagaa tggtgtttat accaatatcg ctatggctgc attaaagcta ccttacaagt
    65521 tattgacatt actatctaga aagctttcga gtgtttaaat atgaagatat tagttactgg
    65581 cgcgatgggc tttgtaggtc aaaatcttac aaagctaaat cataactttc gttgtgttgt
    65641 gagagaaggg gaaaagcact catttagtga tagctatgtg gtatcgacaa taaatgcatc
    65701 aacggattgg agtgactgtt tcctaggcat taatgctatt atacatttag cagggcttgc
    65761 tcatagtaag tcgcacgcgg atgaggactt taggtcggta aatacagatg ggacattgac
    65821 acttgctcga agagcagctg aatctggcgt caaacggttc gtttttgtta gttcgatagg
    65881 ggttaacgga gaggcttcta gtggtaagcc tttttcaaca catagtgctg caaaacctca
    65941 caactcgtat gccttgtcca agtatgaagc tgagttaggg ctaaaggaaa tctcgaagca
    66001 aactgggcta gaagttgtca tagttagacc aactttagtt tatgggccag aagctcctgg
    66061 gagttttggt atgttaacta aattaataag tacattgcca tttttgcctt ttggtttagc
    66121 gaataacaga agagacttta tagcagttca aaacttaact gatttattga ttgtctgcgc
    66181 aagtcaccca gacgcagctg gccatacatt tttggttagt gatgatgaaa cggtctctat
    66241 caaactgttt acaaatgcga tcgcagaaag tttaggcaag agagttctac aactaccaat
    66301 tcctgtaagt ctgatgaaac ttgcaggtag aatcacaggt aagtctaaaa tgattgatca
    66361 attatatggt aacttggaag tggactcttc aaatgttaca aaagtgctcg gttggaagcc
    66421 tccgtattca atgaaacaag caatggctaa tttaagagac tcaggagata aaagtaaatg
    66481 atgaggttga ttgattttat aaccgctttt ttgggccttc ttgtgctttg gccggttttg
    66541 gtaattgtga ccatcattgg cctctttgac acgggatctc caatttttgt tcaagaacga
    66601 gtggggcgca ataaaaaacc attcaagctt attaagtttc gtactatgtc ggttgaaacc
    66661 aaatcagtag caagccactt ggctaataat tctgcgatta ccaaacttgg tgcgttcttg
    66721 cgaaaaacca agattgatga actccctcag ttgattaatg tggttaaagg ggagatgagc
    66781 cttgttgggc cgcgtccaaa cctctttaat caagaagagc tgattagaga acgcgatgaa
    66841 ctcggtgtat acgatgtatt acccggaatt acgggcttag ctcaagtgct acgtattgat
    66901 atgtctacac ctgagttgtt agctaaaaca gacaagcaaa tgatagacac cctaaacatt
    66961 aaagactact ttaaatatat cattatgact gctactggca gtggttcggg tgatgcagtg
    67021 aaaaagtaag tccaatagtg tgtaccctta gaaaggattc ttggattgat tttatttacg
    67081 taaccataat cttggcgtgt tcgcctcctc agaggagaga tagttgatcg ttcaagaact
    67141 ttttgagacg tacatcgagg caacaataag agctggcttg gttttgttgg ggtgtagtgt
    67201 ttctcattta tttcctgcag gagaaccaac gtttccaagc gtgctgctct tgtcccaagc
    67261 tttcttttga ctatttggat gattcaatga tgaaaattac catcgcaggc acgggttatg
    67321 tcggcctgtc gaatgcgatg ctccttgcac agtactgtga agtggtggcc ttggatgtga
    67381 tcgcaaaaaa atgagatgct caacaacaaa caatccccaa ttgtgggtgc ggaaatcgaa
    67441 gcctttttag aaaataaaac gctgaacttt acggcgatgt tggataaaac gcaggccagg
    67501 gaaaattcac ggacatgccc atgttttaag ggttcgtagc agggaaaaat cacgtacatg
    67561 cccatgttta aagggttcgt gacgaattga gttctcaatt tttaaacttc ggtagttaac
    67621 gttatcacac aacaggcaat tgttcgatga tcgatttgta gatcattttc agtgttttct
    67681 aatacctcca tagacaaatt ggaggtccaa cgatgagtaa ccagcaccca tttatgcatt
    67741 tcgatgtcat tcctgattac cgacaacaag gcaaagtcga gcacaagtta actgatatca
    67801 ttctgttaac gatttgtgct gtactttctg gtcaagatga ctggaaggcg attagtcttt
    67861 acggtgaggc tcggttggat ttcttgaaga gatttggtga ttttagccat ggtgttccat
    67921 ctacttcgac tatagctaga gcgatgggta tgattagtgc gactcgactt caaaaatgct
    67981 ttattgaatg gatgaaagat tgctgtaagt tgactaaagg tgaagtaatt gccattgatg
    68041 gtaaaaccgt taagggctct tatgatgatt ctcgcggtct tggtgccatt cacatggtga
    68101 acgcctttgc gactgaaaat ggggttagtc tcggacagca taaagtttac gagaaaagca
    68161 acgagatcac ctctatccca gagttgctcg aactgcttga tatatcaggg tgtttggcca
    68221 ctattgatgc aatgggatgt caaaagaaaa tcgctcaaaa aatactaaac aaaaacgcag
    68281 gttatttgtt ggcggtgaaa ggaaatcaag gttgtttgga gcaggcgttc gataattatt
    68341 tcgatatgag catgctacaa aaacacgatg gtgattctta cagcacgcaa gaaaaatcac
    68401 gtggcagaca agaaactaga ttggctttaa cgaacacgga tttgagcgtt ttaggtgact
    68461 tagcgtttga ttggccagag ttaaaaacaa tgggtatcgt tgtttctatc agacaagaag
    68521 aagccgtggc gaaagagtca gaaatcacgg tgagatacta cattagctcg aaagatttaa
    68581 atgctaaaga attgttaaat gcaacgcgtt cacattggtt ggtcgagtcg atgcattggt
    68641 ctctcgatac gacatttggt gaagacgatt gccgaaaacg agcggaagaa agtgcagaga
    68701 actttgcaag gatcagacag atgtgtttaa acatgctaaa gagtgaaacg actttgaaag
    68761 cgagcattaa gcacaaaaga gcgatgtgtg cgatggatcc tgagtacctt ttgaaggttc
    68821 tggcaagcct ttattgacgg ggatgttcat gatttttccg tggccaggga aaggtggcga
    68881 gatccaaatc accgatgctt tactcaagca agcgcagcaa ggctgtgtca tggcctacaa
    68941 gttcaaaggc cagcgcttcg actgcggtag tgtggagggt tatatggaag cgaccaatta
    69001 ttgtttcgag aatctgtatt ctttggttgg aaacgactag caggcggctc ttgttattaa
    69061 ggtaatccta agcttaaaat ggcgagagtc acctgatccc ctccgtaaaa agggaagttg
    69121 tgaaggtggt gatgaaaaga taaaatttat tggaatataa taaaaatgaa gacgaggcaa
    69181 tctatctata atcatagtct cgacttcgag tgtaataata gaagtttagg tggttaggta
    69241 atgcgagcaa tgcaaaaatt atatgcgatg tccagagcac aaaagcggct ttttagcgtt
    69301 tgtgttgatg ttggaatgat acttctgagc ttgcatgttg ccatatggtt aaggcttgag
    69361 gagtggttta caattaccac gcctcaggcg atttttgggc taggaattgt gacggtgttg
    69421 acggtcgtta cttatatcaa gctcggcttg tatcgtgcag tgcttcacta tctaggcctg
    69481 cacgcactcg tcatggttgt cgtcggagct ctagcatccg gtggctttat ggctgcggtg
    69541 gcgtattacc ttgacctaga tttacctcgt tctgtaccga tgatttacgc cttactattg
    69601 gcgctcctct ctggtggggc gagaatgatc tttagggggc tcgtatttca aagccacaga
    69661 aagcgtgctc aaagcgtgct tatttatggc gcgggtaaag cgggtcgtca gctcgcgcag
    69721 tctttgcaac tgtcgggtca gtaccatgtc gccgcattta ttgatgaaga tcagactttg
    69781 tgtggttcga ccttccttgg acttcaagtc tattctgttg aaacagcgtt cagtttgatt
    69841 cgcaagaaag gggtttctct cgtcttactt gcagttccag cagcttctta cgctagacga
    69901 aagcagataa ttgagcagct cgcgcctctg cccgttgaag tgagaagcgt accggctctg
    69961 caagatattg tgtctggaaa ggccaaaatt gatgagttta aagaagtcgc tattgatgat
    70021 ttgcttggtc gagagcctgt tccccctcag cagtctctgc tagaggcgaa tatcaaagac
    70081 aaagtggtga tggtaactgg cgcaggtggt tccatcggat ctgagttgtg tcgtcaaatt
    70141 attcggaatc gacctagcgc tttagtgctg ttcgagttgt cagagtttgg attgtatcaa
    70201 atccatcaag agcttcttaa aatagttgaa gatgaaggtc tagagttaga gttgtatccg
    70261 ctgctgggtt cggtgcagcg tgagcatcgc ttgttgatgg cgatggagaa gttttcagta
    70321 caaaccgttt atcatgctgc tgcatataaa catgtcccat tagtggaaaa taacgtagtc
    70381 gaaggggtgc gcaacaatgt ctttggtacg ttctatacgg ccaaggcagc gattgaagct
    70441 aaagtcgaat cattcgtttt gatttctact gataaagcag tgaggccaac gaatgtgatg
    70501 ggcactacca agcgccttgc tgaactaggg ttacaggcat tagcggaaca ggatcacgag
    70561 acacgcttct gtatggtacg ctttggtaat gttttaggct cttcagggtc agtggttcct
    70621 gtctttaaaa aacagattgc caatcgcttg cctattacgg tgactcaccc agatattact
    70681 cgttatttta tgacgatccc agaagctgcc cagcttgtta ttcaagccgg cgcgatgggg
    70741 cgaggtggtg atgtgtttgt tctggatatg ggggagccgg ttaaaattgt tcaattggca
    70801 gaaaatctta tcaacctctc tggtttaacg cttaaaaatg atgataaccc atccggtgat
    70861 attgagattc ggtacacagg actgaggccg ggcgaaaagc tctatgaaga attgctgatt
    70921 ggtgacgaca atattgaaca aaccgcgcat tcgagaatta tgacagcgct cgaagattat
    70981 ctgtccttgg atgtctattt agaaacttta aatcaattag atactgcgtg tcatcaatgc
    71041 aattatgaaa gaataagaga aatcatgata gacaccccaa caggtttttc acctgttgat
    71101 ggcattgaag atttaatttg gaaacaagaa caagtagata aggattttga gctaatgctc
    71161 ggttatcagg aagtaaaaaa cgatattggt gaagagagct tttaacagag accgctaagc
    71221 ggtcttaaag tcgtgagtat tacccttcca atgcatctac gccactcacc tatggttcga
    71281 gtggcgtttt tgtttctaaa ggatacagag acctttacag tattatctaa tgctgtcgat
    71341 ctaacttggc atgctgcggc gaattgcttc ggctttacga aaaaaccaaa atgctcccac
    71401 acaactaatg gttgtgcata gtgctggaag gatcagtaga agttggttgg cggtcattag
    71461 aatacccata gagattattg caagtgtgat tacgatactt tcaataaggc gtcctttact
    71521 ttggttatgg tgccggaaaa aagcatattt tagtgtgagt tccatatcga atgccctctg
    71581 ttaatgccgt tgcttttaat actagtagat tacgacaccc cacagcgtgg aatttaataa
    71641 agtgatataa attggaagcg atcacgcata aaaataggga tagaacgggg tgatgttgag
    71701 ttgttctaga tttgaaatga gttcgagtgc atatcagttg tgtgatgctg ctcagccctt
    71761 gtgagacaat gtcaacgcca gtttaaaatt gacccactta tcgacgttat cgccgaagta
    71821 aaactgaccc acccacgtaa ttaacttcta ctttcagata gattttctaa aaccgttggt
    71881 atggttccag ccgccttctt tcctcgtaat cggtagcttt ctccactgat ttttacgatg
    71941 tgcgagtgat gaagaagcct atccagtagt gccgccgtca gtgtcgtatc gtcggcgaac
    72001 gcatttgacc attgagagaa cggtaagtta ctggtcacga taatgctgcc ttgctcgtat
    72061 cgtttagcga tgacgttgaa gaacaagttt gcttcttctc tgccgaacgg tagatatcca
    72121 atttcatcga cgataagaag ctttggagcg agcacacttc gtctcaggta gctttcaagt
    72181 ttgccttgag cttttgctgt agacagttga agcattaagt ctgctgctgt gatgaagcgt
    72241 gtttttagac ccttttgaac tgctatttga ccaaggctca cagcaagatg gcttttacct
    72301 acgccacttg gccaagcaat atcacgtttt cctttcgctc aatgaaggct aaccctgtta
    72361 gctccttaag ctgttttctt ggagcgcctg ttgcgaactt gaagtcatag tcatcgaatg
    72421 ttttttccat agggaagctg gcgaacttag tcagcgtggc tcttgtgcgt tcagctctcg
    72481 cttcaagctc tgcgttgaga agtgattcta agtaatcggc taagctcaac tcacgactgt
    72541 tagctgcttc tgccagtctt ggccagtcct gacctatagc ttgtaacttc agcgctgcac
    72601 aggccgcttc gatgcgattc atttgaagat tcatactcgt acctccaaca gcgcgtcata
    72661 ggttgagagt gggtgttgga agctctcaac tggcatgaca ttatcaccca ttgttagcgg
    72721 tgctattggg cgtgtcggtg acgggagagg ttgaagtgta aagcgctctt catctaagag
    72781 aacttgaggc tttgtacccg tcgtaccgtg gatccgttgg tgagcgacgg tttctaacca
    72841 cgcgccgata tgtccattaa gaacatcgac ggtaacttta agtccgtgtt gtttgagtgt
    72901 cgctgcaagc ggagtgacga agctactttt caagtaagag ttaaatcgct ccactttccc
    72961 tttggtcttt gcgcgataag ggcggcaagc tcttggtttg aagttgtact tcttggcggc
    73021 agtgagcaac ataggattcc atcggtgttc accttcaccg taggcatctc gctctatcat
    73081 aatggctttt gcattatcga agagcacttc tttgggtacg ccaccgaagt attcaaacgc
    73141 ttcttcaaga ccttcaaccc agtcttcttg tcgttctcgc tcacaaaagc gaacgaaggt
    73201 cgctctgcta taaccaagcg ttgcaacgaa ggctttaaca cgcacgccgt aatgagtgat
    73261 ggtagtaaag tcgacttgca tctgttcacc tggctttgtc tcgaatcgaa ccacggggtc
    73321 gactggcgta ctgggtttgt attgtttgat gtgctccttg agcatcgtta taccaccctc
    73381 atagccaagc gcttttaatt cacgtagtag tacatttgct ggtatccaat acggttttgc
    73441 tgcgtcaatg cgagtacgca agtagtcatg gtatggctga agtttagttg gtcgcgattg
    73501 acgctcggga tatacggggg ctttgctttt atcacgaaga taattacgaa cggtattcct
    73561 tgagataccc aaatccttgg cgatacggcg gatgctgcac ccttgttgat gtaaaacgtg
    73621 tatttccact agttgctcct gattgatcat aatccgccgc tttgtccatt tacgaacgga
    73681 tagtttgcct caggtgggtc aattttaaat cggcgttagt gggtcatttt tacatcggcg
    73741 ctgacaacaa agtttataag tgtttgcttg agtatgtgtg ctctgtctca taatgagtga
    73801 ttttgctggc gaacatcaag cgggcatcac actgtgtcca ctaaatgaaa atcgcttcgg
    73861 aaaactcata tgaagatcac agataacgtc tctatttatc atcacggcgg taaaaatacc
    73921 gtcaccggtt cgtgtcatga gcttaatatt gaaggtaact caatcctcat cgattgtggg
    73981 ctgtttcaag gtggggatgc gaaatccaaa tcgttggata ttgattttag cttggcggca
    74041 gtgcgagcgt tagtacttac tcatgctcat attgaccata tagggcggtt accttggcta
    74101 tttgccgcag gctttcgaga gcctatctat tgcactcacg cgacggcaca tttagtgcca
    74161 ttaatgttag aagacgggct agcactccaa ttaggactaa ctaaatccca gagagcacat
    74221 attgttcagc tcattggccg caagcttaaa cctgtaggct acaacgagtg ggtgcctgtg
    74281 aaaaacgcta agcagcgcta ctttacccac attcgttttc agcctgccgg gcacatattg
    74341 ggaagtgctt atgtggaagt gaagttgcct aataaagaga ttgtggtgtt ttctggtgat
    74401 cttggcccaa gtcacacgcc tttgttgccc gatcctaagc cacccaagcg cgctgattat
    74461 ttgtttttgg aatcgaccta tggtgataag agtcatgaca gtgttgaaat gcgttccaag
    74521 cgacttctgg atattatcca gcgtagcctc aaaaacggtg gtgcgatcct tattccggct
    74581 ttcagtgtcg gccgcaccca agagttgctg ttcgatatag aaaccctgtt gtcgcaacac
    74641 cagctaagtg agcgcctacc tattattgtt gattcaccgc ttgcggttaa ggtgaccaat
    74701 gcttatcgac gctaccgcaa gctttggagt agagaagcaa aagcgaaagt attgcgtggg
    74761 cagcgcccgc tcagcttcga tcagtgtatt gtggtggagt cacatagaga gcatgcaaga
    74821 cttgttaacc ggcttgcgac gaccggtgag cctgcgattg taattgcggc ctctggtatg
    74881 tgtcagggag ggcgtatagt gaactaccta aaagcactgt tgccggatga cagaacagat
    74941 gtggtgtttt gtggctatca agctggtggc acgttagggc gagatattca gtcgggtcgt
    75001 tcttctgttg tgattgatga tgatttggtt gacgtgaagg cgagtgtgca ttcaatgtct
    75061 gggtattcgg cgcatgcgga tcagaatgat ttattcagtt ttgttactgg gtgtgtaggc
    75121 tctttgaagc aaatacactt gattcacgga gaggccaatt caatggaaga gttgacagct
    75181 atgctgggtg aagcattgaa ggctaatttg gatatatatt agatataaag ccggtatagt
    75241 tattaatgta actatctgta gccgcgtagg cttccaattt gaatacaatc agttgcttga
    75301 cgatttggaa caggcagttc aagattatga tcaacaagcg ttgcgacagc tcatgttaca
    75361 agcaccaacg ggctttgtgc cgactgatgg cattggtgac ttagtttggg ctcaatctaa
    75421 cgtcaacaaa tcacaaacaa attaaaaaga cagaactatg aaaattgcag ttgctggaac
    75481 gggctatgta ggcctttcga atgcgatgct tctggctcag aatcatgagg tagtagcggt
    75541 agacattaat gctgaaaaag ttgagatgct gtgcaatggg cagtcaccga ttgtcgatag
    75601 cgaaattgaa gcgtttctaa agcgtgatga tcttaacttc actgcaacgc tggacaaaga
    75661 gctagcatat cgcggtgcag actatgtgat cgttgcgacg ccgacagact atgacccgca
    75721 gaccaactac tttaatacag gctctgtaga ggcggtcatt aaagatgtta ttgcggtgaa
    75781 tccggatgcg gtgatcgtca tcaaatctac cattccagtg ggctacacgg ttcgcgttcg
    75841 tgaagaactt ggtacagaga acgtgttctt ctcaccagag tttttgcgtg agggcagtgc
    75901 tttgtatgac aaccttaatc catctcgcat cattattggt gagcgcagtg agcgtgccaa
    75961 ggtgtttggt gacttgttgt tagagggcgc gcagaaagaa aacatcgatg tactgtatac
    76021 cgactcgact gaagcggaag cggtgaagct gttctctaat acctatttag cgatgcgtgt
    76081 ggcgtatttt aacgagttag actcttatgc tgaagccttg ggtctggata cgcgtcaaat
    76141 cattgaaggc gtggcgctag accctcgtat cggtggtcac tactgcaacc catcgtttgg
    76201 ctacggcggt tactgtttac cgaaagacac taagcagctt ttggcgaact atcaagaagt
    76261 gccgaacaat attatcggcg ccatcgtgga tgcgaatcgc acgcgtaagg actttattgc
    76321 cgagtcgatt atgaagcgca gcccgaaggt tgtgggtgtg tatcgtttga tcatgaagtc
    76381 gggctcggat aacttccgcg catcgagcat tcagggcatt atgaagcgtt tgaaagctaa
    76441 aggtattgag gtcattgtgt atgaacctgt acttaaagaa gagcacttct tccattcgcg
    76501 cgttatccag gatgtggatg cctttaaaca agaagctgac ttgattatct ctaaccgcat
    76561 gttgcctgag ttagaagatg tcgcggacaa ggtttatacg cgtgatttgt ttggtaacga
    76621 ctaaattcgt tattgaatta aatgatagat atagaaacgg gagcagtgat gctcccgttt
    76681 tttgttcgtg tcttttttac cgtggtgatt gaatcactct tcggtttctt gagtctcttc
    76741 gtcctcaaaa ctcacatcaa gtggctcttg agacaagatg atccctgtgt tgtcggcata
    76801 cacataatct tctggcaaga aagtcacgcc gccaaagttg accggcacat ccacttcccc
    76861 gacatctgat tgcgtggcac caacagggat agaggcaagc gcttgaatgc ccaaattcat
    76921 gtcttctagc tcgtcgactt cacgaatgca gccgtagaca ataatgcctt cccactcgtt
    76981 gtcctcggcc aattgagcga tttccgcatc aataagggct tttcgcagtg aaccaccgcc
    77041 atcaatcaac aatatgcgac ctacaccatc ttgctctaaa atgtcgcgga tcacaccgtt
    77101 atcttcaaag cattttactg aggtcacttg acctgcaaat gaggctctgc cgccaaaatt
    77161 gctaaacatt ggctcgacaa catctacttg atctaggtag atatcacata gggctgaagt
    77221 actgtattcc atggcggctc ttctatgcag ttttcaaaag ggataaatcg agtatatcgg
    77281 ttgaataggt caatgcaatg acaaggctca attaagtgat cagagtttga gctataacca
    77341 caccagaaaa caagatgttg gtgactagtg agcacttaac cacaataggc atcatcgggg
    77401 cgatttgtgc aggctgtgtg gtttgccata ccgcggtacc atgtttgatg accaccacca
    77461 agctcagtac aaaaggcagg cttatccaaa gcggtgattg ctgcaccgac aaatacatcg
    77521 caaatgcact cactgcaacg gcgagtaggg caaagtgata caacttagcc ttgcgctcac
    77581 caagacgcac cgcaacggta cgtttgccgc aagcgctgtc gttctctatg tcgcgcatgt
    77641 tgttgacgtt aagtaccgca acagcgagta agccacaacc aatggctggt aaaaatagca
    77701 gtgtgtctaa atggccggtg tgaaggaaat aagttccaga gacaccgagc aaaccaaaga
    77761 agataaacac tgaaatgtca ccaagtccta catagccgta tggtttattg cccacggtgt
    77821 aggcgatagc ggctgcgata gccagtacgc caaggccgat aaaggcgagg atgttttgta
    77881 gcgattcaag ggcgtgcaat actaagaaca acccagaagc gacagtcagc accacattca
    77941 gaatgatggc ttttttcatt tctagctgtg tgacctctcc cgactgaatg gcgcgcatcg
    78001 ggcctagcct gttttcgttg tcggtgcctt ttacggcatc gccgtagtcg ttggcaaggt
    78061 tggataggat ttgcagcaaa gttgctgtca gcagcgcgag cagcgccaca ctccatgaca
    78121 tttcaccttt agaaaaggca agggcactgc cggtgatgat agaaaccagc gcaagtggca
    78181 atgttttagg tcttgcggca tcgagccaaa tacgaaaaga agaagtcatg attacgctac
    78241 gaattaactg ttttaagtaa gtatacggca aaatgggaag tggctaaata cgcacactaa
    78301 atatggtctt agtatgggat tagtatgata ttgatgggtg tgtgaagtgc gctgaaaatc
    78361 ttcacggtta agcggtatag catgtggcgt ctggctaggg gaaaacaaga gataacataa
    78421 tgaactcaaa caaaacgaaa aagccgtgcg tctacatcgc tgcatcgaaa ggacgtggcg
    78481 tggtctatat cggcgtcaca tctaaccttt ctgagcgaat ttggaaacac aaacacggcg
    78541 tgaccgaagg tatcgtaaag aaatacaacg tcaatcaact ggttcactac gaattgtttg
    78601 aaacgatgga agaggctgcg tcaagagagc tgcaattgcg ccattgggag tgggcttgga
    78661 agaatgagtt ggtgaccagt agtaaccctt attggaagga tttaagtcac gaattatggt
    78721 gatgttaaag gttcgtcatt cttgtacaga caggaatctt ctagaggctt agtgcgtgct
    78781 ttgagtagac ccctgcctgc gcagggggga cgatcatttt gggtgtgatg attctatagg
    78841 ttcgtcattc cactggccgt gcgcctacgc aggcaggaat ctagctgagg cttggttcac
    78901 gcttttagta gacccctgcc tacgcagggg tgacggctaa tttgaatgcg gtggttctaa
    78961 aggttcgtca ttcctgcgta ggcaggaatc ttgctgaggc ttggtgcgcg ctttgagtag
    79021 accctgtctg cgcaggggtg acggcaattt tgagtgcggt gatcttaaag gttcgtcatt
    79081 cctgtgtaga caggaatctt ctagaggctt ggtgctttga gtagacccct gcctacgcag
    79141 gggtgacggc taatttgaat gcggtggttc taaaggttcg tcattcctgc gcaggcagga
    79201 atcttgctga ggcttggtgt gcgcttttag tagacccctg cctgcgcagg ggggacggca
    79261 attttgagtg cggtgatgtt aaaggctcgt cattcctgtg tagacaggaa tctatttgag
    79321 gcttggtgct tgctttgagt agacccctgc ctgcgcaggg gtgacgataa ttttaagggt
    79381 gacgataatt tcagtcgtgg cgataatttg agtacactct ttaaagaata aagcgactca
    79441 aatcttcatc ttcaacaaac tcacctaact tcgatttcac atagccagag tcaatcacaa
    79501 gcttcgagcc aggcttgtca gtggcttcaa atgaaatctc atccatcagg cgctccatca
    79561 cagtatgaag gcgacgcgca ccgatgttct cggtagtttc gttgactgtc cacgccgcat
    79621 ccgcgatctg ttggatgccg tcggtggtga attcaacatc gacttcttcc gtcttcatca
    79681 gtgcgatgta ttgctctgtc agtgatgctt ttggctcggt taggatgcgt ttaaagtcat
    79741 cgctgcttag ggcttctagc tcaactcgaa ttggcaggcg gccttgtagt tcaggaataa
    79801 gatccgatgg cttcgctact tggaacgcac cagaggtaat aaacaggatg tggtctgttt
    79861 ttaccatgcc atgcttggtt gagaccgtgc tgccttcaat caatggcagt agatcgcgct
    79921 gcacgccttc gcgtgatacg tctggacctg atgcttcacc acgcttacag attttatcga
    79981 tctcatcgat aaacacgatg ccgttgtttt caacgttgta aattgcttgc tcttttagct
    80041 cttcttgatt gaccagttta gcggcttctt cttccacaag ggctttgaga gcatctttaa
    80101 tttttagctt acgcttcttc ttggtgtcac cgccaaggtt ctggaacatg ctttgcagct
    80161 gattcgtcat ctcttccata ccaggaggtg acatgatttc tacgcccatt tgaggcgctg
    80221 ctgtttcgat gtcgatctct ttgtcatcaa gtttgccttc gcgcagtttc ttacggaaga
    80281 tttgacgagt attggaagaa gcgtcgtcag taggctgctc gttttgaccc caagcatcac
    80341 gtgctggtgg aagcagagcg tcaagaatgc gctcttccgc ttgctcttca gcgcggaatt
    80401 tcactttttc catcgcttgc tggtgggtca tcttgatcgc aacgtctgtc agatcacgga
    80461 tgatggtttc tacttcttta cctacgtatc ccacctctgt gaacttggtg gcttctacct
    80521 tgatgaaagg agcattagca agtttcgcta agcggcgtgc gatctcggtt ttacccacac
    80581 ccgttggacc gatcattaag atgttctttg gtgaaacttc tacacgtaag ctctcttcga
    80641 gctgcatgcg gcgccagcgg tttcgcagcg cgatagcaac agagcgctta gctttgtctt
    80701 ggccaatgat atggcggttt aactcatgaa caatctcgcg aggagtcatc tcagacataa
    80761 ttaattcctt acaaaacttc tggcaccaat gtgtgccagt tggaaattag actcatgacc
    80821 tagttagtgt cagtgtcatg cttaaaagca cgtcattcct gtgcagacag gaatctactc
    80881 aaggcttggt gcgtgctaac agtagatccc cgcctacgcg gggatgacgc actttgttag
    80941 cagcctgaga catttattta ccgaggcgac cttacttgtt ttctgtcgcg tcgctttcta
    81001 gttcttcaat agtgtggtga tggttggtga acacacaaat atcgccagca atcttaagtg
    81061 ctttctccgc gatctcgcgc gcatctaatt ctgtgttctc gagcagtgcc gtcgctgccg
    81121 cttgagcaaa gttaccacca gagccaatcg caatgaggtc attctctggc tgaaccacat
    81181 caccgttacc ggtgataatc agtga
//
